# Supplementary material for: Genome sequencing and physiological characterization of three Neoarthrinium moseri strains
Source: BMC Microbiol. 2025 Aug 21;25:526. doi: 10.1186/s12866-025-04274-z (PMC12369201; doi:10.1186/s12866-025-04274-z)
Supplement: Supplementary file 16 — Supplementary Material 16. [file 12866_2025_4274_MOESM16_ESM.zip › BiGSLICE/input/Nmoseri/CBS16480/JAFEVA010000027.1.region001.gbk]

LOCUS       JAFEVA010000027        61575 bp    DNA     linear   PLN 06-APR-2022
DEFINITION  Neoarthrinium moseri strain CBS 164.80 scaffold27_Wmoseri_CBS_16480,
            whole genome shotgun sequence.
ACCESSION   JAFEVA010000027
VERSION     JAFEVA010000027.1
KEYWORDS    .
SOURCE      Neoarthrinium moseri
  ORGANISM  Neoarthrinium moseri
            Eukaryota; Fungi; Dikarya; Ascomycota; Pezizomycotina;
            Sordariomycetes; Xylariomycetidae; Xylariomycetidae incertae sedis;
            Neoarthrinium.
COMMENT     ##antiSMASH-Data-START##
            Version      :: 7.1.0
            Run date     :: 2023-12-04 12:18:39
            NOTE: This is a single region extracted from a larger record!
            Orig. start  :: 199139
            Orig. end    :: 260714
            ##antiSMASH-Data-END##
FEATURES             Location/Qualifiers
     cand_cluster    1..61575
                     /SMILES="C([*])C(-O)NC(C)C(=O)O"
                     /candidate_cluster_number="1"
                     /contig_edge="False"
                     /detection_rules="cds(PKS_AT and (PKS_KS or ene_KS or
                     mod_KS or hyb_KS or itr_KS or tra_KS))"
                     /detection_rules="cds(Condensation and (AMP-binding or
                     A-OX))"
                     /kind="neighbouring"
                     /product="T1PKS"
                     /product="NRPS"
                     /protoclusters="1"
                     /protoclusters="2"
                     /tool="antismash"
     region          1..61575
                     /candidate_cluster_numbers="1"
                     /candidate_cluster_numbers="2"
                     /candidate_cluster_numbers="3"
                     /contig_edge="False"
                     /product="T1PKS"
                     /product="NRPS"
                     /region_number="1"
                     /rules="cds(PKS_AT and (PKS_KS or ene_KS or mod_KS or
                     hyb_KS or itr_KS or tra_KS))"
                     /rules="cds(Condensation and (AMP-binding or A-OX))"
                     /tool="antismash"
     protocluster    1..47886
                     /aStool="rule-based-clusters"
                     /category="PKS"
                     /contig_edge="False"
                     /core_location="[20000:27886]"
                     /cutoff="20000"
                     /detection_rule="cds(PKS_AT and (PKS_KS or ene_KS or mod_KS
                     or hyb_KS or itr_KS or tra_KS))"
                     /neighbourhood="20000"
                     /product="T1PKS"
                     /protocluster_number="1"
                     /tool="antismash"
     proto_core      20001..27886
                     /aStool="rule-based-clusters"
                     /tool="antismash"
                     /cutoff="20000"
                     /detection_rule="cds(PKS_AT and (PKS_KS or ene_KS or mod_KS
                     or hyb_KS or itr_KS or tra_KS))"
                     /neighbourhood="20000"
                     /product="T1PKS"
                     /protocluster_number="1"
     cand_cluster    1..47886
                     /SMILES="C([*])C(-O)NC(C)C(=O)O"
                     /candidate_cluster_number="2"
                     /contig_edge="False"
                     /detection_rules="cds(PKS_AT and (PKS_KS or ene_KS or
                     mod_KS or hyb_KS or itr_KS or tra_KS))"
                     /kind="single"
                     /product="T1PKS"
                     /protoclusters="1"
                     /tool="antismash"
     gene            375..875
                     /locus_tag="JN550_007220"
     mRNA            375..875
                     /locus_tag="JN550_007220"
                     /product="hypothetical protein"
     CDS             375..875
                     /codon_start=1
                     /locus_tag="JN550_007220"
                     /product="hypothetical protein"
                     /protein_id="KAI1867168.1"
                     /transl_table=1
                     /translation="MYLQPVILLTLAYLGVAQDTSSGSGAPQVSTYTSQIVSTVTPSGY
                     PTTTVSASDTGSATDTGSATDTGSATDTGSATDTGSATDTGSHTSGYETTITSGGSAIV
                     SSVTSGAGGVGATLTSGAGGAASTLTSAVGGATSPITGPGATAAPFVPGLVVGLVGGMA
                     ALL"
     gene            2132..3346
                     /locus_tag="JN550_007221"
     mRNA            2132..3346
                     /locus_tag="JN550_007221"
                     /product="hypothetical protein"
     CDS             2132..3346
                     /codon_start=1
                     /locus_tag="JN550_007221"
                     /product="hypothetical protein"
                     /protein_id="KAI1867169.1"
                     /transl_table=1
                     /translation="MASDSAPHFLTLPPEIREQVYHLLLNPDASRLSHPDEYTDYNYRN
                     ALVLFRLNRQIYYEARKVFRDLNIFVRIQTPFPNAQDYVAFEGHVPILMKGQPAARFQG
                     QSLNVVIGAPDTPIQEAEPNYIVILLDDLDKFAKIWLYSDLTNPGLNRFLSLELDMRDP
                     YTPDWEEKRMPKWVQRQLLMPFGDVKNLKSLTIKGDPKPLASIETELRAQQQIPYPTAE
                     QCLSECARLKTEGNKELTAGNYHTALRLYAQAWEAMFIIVKGRQRHVHAEAYFSRELHD
                     EPYKGRHGQAERLQLRVQLVANTCLAYLKLEDWEELIFWGMRTIGMMQQATGANEHDIS
                     PEDEAMLGFPAAVQLGKIYYRTAMGYKALGVKDQAKKLLRVAKVYLPRDENVSRELAEF
                     TLKLG"
     gene            3970..4359
                     /locus_tag="JN550_007222"
     mRNA            3970..4359
                     /locus_tag="JN550_007222"
                     /product="hypothetical protein"
     CDS             3970..4359
                     /codon_start=1
                     /locus_tag="JN550_007222"
                     /product="hypothetical protein"
                     /protein_id="KAI1867170.1"
                     /transl_table=1
                     /translation="MSHSQAMPEAKDKPRAVDAVVEQHKISETAAAEGENASEMSQQRL
                     TNTPFPKESASEAATPPPPPSPLKLASNLQVPPFVAPTGMRFSTDVDFVPSGATSGLMH
                     FTAAETATDTRAATPTALERRRRAP"
     gene            complement(5048..7724)
                     /locus_tag="JN550_007223"
     mRNA            complement(join(5048..7013,7435..7724))
                     /locus_tag="JN550_007223"
                     /product="hypothetical protein"
     CDS             complement(join(5048..7013,7435..7724))
                     /codon_start=1
                     /locus_tag="JN550_007223"
                     /product="hypothetical protein"
                     /protein_id="KAI1867171.1"
                     /transl_table=1
                     /translation="MSELRGRRRGRGRLTNAGRILRSHHHTDAAFRPYEQDSFNYDETT
                     PIDSGEHPRPSRLEELRARKRDLELQILSEEIGREQRKQLPIMERDSRSSRRYDDGEVT
                     RYGAGESYRPFNATARRARSPERERARSPPPRDQRERDRPRSPPPRERARSPVGHEDRY
                     VPDRTPRRRSRSPGFRRDRSRGRDMRGPAADTWRRRDQSRSPGRRPSPRRSPIRRNSPP
                     PRRFSPPRRDMRDDRDRRGFEARDPRSLPPSRSRSQQSDAFEPVSGGWGDDPNAVPVSN
                     KRSFQLPERPHDMPSSDFRSPSRRFNTPRGARHISGQRQNDMRHPNPASSDHMRSDHAT
                     DFPHGYGPAHGRGQEPHYAPDLSPPSNYINTSHRGRSRSIERDRRDVRDRDRRSPPRRI
                     SPPGGRGNAFRRRSPSMDRRDDRFVGSYRRSSPPRDSAMSSALPSRDQSRRPSPTPAVV
                     RRDDRSNVQSPRSPRHQSRSPQRAPPREKSPTRAPLDGPTTRSPPRGPAALRPPPTGPR
                     GDRDRRDSRDARDTRNFSGPPASTTGPPSRPAPSPAPSRQGATSPGIPPSGPRGYGTPR
                     GGYGRGGRGNSWTPTISSRNLPPAAGPASATTGSNNIPSGPRGHTPTSSSLPSTPVSQS
                     KPFNPPKGPAAEKRQLSVFEREVATMTPIIPGGKMSLEDEAAMEGVLPEQLVSHRALKA
                     EGERIRAEKEKTDERTRSLLAGWDKIMREVDLARLKTELTEEALAKSSGEGYTGSAF"
     gene            complement(8564..10941)
                     /locus_tag="JN550_007224"
     mRNA            complement(join(8564..8877,8940..9204,9259..9322,
                     9377..10941))
                     /locus_tag="JN550_007224"
                     /product="hypothetical protein"
     CDS             complement(join(8564..8877,8940..9204,9259..9322,
                     9377..10941))
                     /codon_start=1
                     /locus_tag="JN550_007224"
                     /product="hypothetical protein"
                     /protein_id="KAI1867172.1"
                     /transl_table=1
                     /translation="MDAENLEGDDHAMIDAPNGSIDPQGNGSEENGEEYPGEEGLIIDE
                     YDSSYENDDFIKSLANLNMLPTGCCYDDRMKLHANADFGPTPHHPEDPRRIEEIMKIFK
                     KAGLVFTGKDTELAEILQATPTKYMWRVPARPATQEEICSVHTTAHYDWAAGLPDYDTH
                     TLRNLSHAMDQGRQSLYIGAMSFEAALLAAGGAIETCKNIVAGRVRNGFAVIRPPGHHA
                     EFDQPMGFCFFNNVPIAAKVCQLEYPETCRKVLILDWDVHHGNGIQNMFYEDPNILYIS
                     LHVYDNGNFYPGRPDNEYIDDGGIDSVGNGLGKGRNVNIGWDNQGMGDGEYMAAFQKIV
                     MPIAHEFNPDLVIISAGFDAANGDELGGCFVTPGCYAHMTHMLMSLAGGKVAVCLEGGY
                     NLRAISQSALAVAKTLMGEPPPHMKIPRIDKGAAKVLAKVQAAQAPYWECMRPGVINVQ
                     DMGDGSSRLHDVIRNYQRQILSERFGLVPLFIQREALFKSFENQVIVTPGISEKKKVLI
                     IIHDPPELVAMPDLIDNTVDPHNAFVSDGVMKYVEWAHKNDFGIIDANVPHYITHPEDM
                     DPFIPRASEQTLSNQIKELMNYIWDNYVQLYDADDLFVMGVGNAYLGVRHLLTERQCKD
                     RISGVVNFVTGNLRPFKSATDEDLSPWYKRNSLVYVAKDHACWSDPELEKKVYKRRFGG
                     VRKSDQVGLNRMMQRHAGEVYEWIGERLSQSGNTTEDEKMI"
     PFAM_domain     complement(join(8603..8877,8940..9204,9259..9322,
                     9377..9546))
                     /aSDomain="Arb2"
                     /aSTool="clusterhmmer"
                     /database="35.0"
                     /db_xref="PF09757.12"
                     /description="Arb2 domain"
                     /detection="hmmscan"
                     /domain_id="clusterhmmer_JN550_007224_0002"
                     /evalue="2.70E-97"
                     /label="JN550_007224"
                     /locus_tag="JN550_007224"
                     /protein_end="723"
                     /protein_start="465"
                     /score="325.1"
                     /tool="antismash"
                     /translation="RLHDVIRNYQRQILSERFGLVPLFIQREALFKSFENQVIVTPGIS
                     EKKKVLIIIHDPPELVAMPDLIDNTVDPHNAFVSDGVMKYVEWAHKNDFGIIDANVPHY
                     ITHPEDMDPFIPRASEQTLSNQIKELMNYIWDNYVQLYDADDLFVMGVGNAYLGVRHLL
                     TERQCKDRISGVVNFVTGNLRPFKSATDEDLSPWYKRNSLVYVAKDHACWSDPELEKKV
                     YKRRFGGVRKSDQVGLNRMMQRHAGEVYEWIGERLS"
     PFAM_domain     complement(9697..10677)
                     /aSDomain="Hist_deacetyl"
                     /aSTool="clusterhmmer"
                     /database="35.0"
                     /db_xref="PF00850.22"
                     /description="Histone deacetylase domain"
                     /detection="hmmscan"
                     /domain_id="clusterhmmer_JN550_007224_0001"
                     /evalue="1.00E-81"
                     /label="JN550_007224"
                     /locus_tag="JN550_007224"
                     /protein_end="415"
                     /protein_start="88"
                     /score="274.8"
                     /tool="antismash"
                     /translation="HPEDPRRIEEIMKIFKKAGLVFTGKDTELAEILQATPTKYMWRVP
                     ARPATQEEICSVHTTAHYDWAAGLPDYDTHTLRNLSHAMDQGRQSLYIGAMSFEAALLA
                     AGGAIETCKNIVAGRVRNGFAVIRPPGHHAEFDQPMGFCFFNNVPIAAKVCQLEYPETC
                     RKVLILDWDVHHGNGIQNMFYEDPNILYISLHVYDNGNFYPGRPDNEYIDDGGIDSVGN
                     GLGKGRNVNIGWDNQGMGDGEYMAAFQKIVMPIAHEFNPDLVIISAGFDAANGDELGGC
                     FVTPGCYAHMTHMLMSLAGGKVAVCLEGGYNLRAISQSALAVAKTL"
     gene            complement(12386..13577)
                     /locus_tag="JN550_007225"
     mRNA            complement(join(12386..12817,12873..13577))
                     /locus_tag="JN550_007225"
                     /product="hypothetical protein"
     CDS             complement(join(12386..12817,12873..13577))
                     /codon_start=1
                     /locus_tag="JN550_007225"
                     /product="hypothetical protein"
                     /protein_id="KAI1867173.1"
                     /transl_table=1
                     /translation="MASRICRPFEVIPAELILAIMNNIGVRDLTTFVLLNKRLFGIFKE
                     NQAAVMTTILARLVEFESLLLVYTVDKRDFSPDAMLHPRRISVDVGRGPGNHVDLMQCA
                     VGFRDGKLICPRKIVLNSTDLGRIWNMVKVVDWWVEEYPRHRWHKNREDSRCLRRSEEL
                     RLRGAVARWWLYSECFHGVYASYAWMPKMWEPDDRLHHLRVMSSMEIRELEDLWETLRV
                     TVQRDICSSISVEDWKPIPWGWDDWRSKHIVSTYMKLDPRQLKDLMENALRLGKAGIIY
                     TARKTQPDFTAEQETLSWSIDVVLQERLLLKSNAVTDIPSSGIIDDDSWCDEQGLFTAD
                     AWPTGKPPLSKQELLSYPNLPHRPIPYGDDGHDLDYEG"
     gene            15276..16283
                     /locus_tag="JN550_007226"
     mRNA            join(15276..15312,15377..15624,15690..15972,16027..16283)
                     /locus_tag="JN550_007226"
                     /product="hypothetical protein"
     CDS             join(15276..15312,15377..15624,15690..15972,16027..16283)
                     /NRPS_PKS="Domain: PKS_KR (4-186). E-value: 1.4e-11. Score:
                     36.5. Matches aSDomain:
                     nrpspksdomains_JN550_007226_PKS_KR.1"
                     /codon_start=1
                     /gene_functions="biosynthetic-additional (smcogs)
                     SMCOG1001:short-chain dehydrogenase/reductase SDR (Score:
                     179.3; E-value: 1.6e-54)"
                     /gene_kind="biosynthetic-additional"
                     /locus_tag="JN550_007226"
                     /product="hypothetical protein"
                     /protein_id="KAI1867174.1"
                     /transl_table=1
                     /translation="MDINGSVVIFGGGSGIGKACSEAFALEGAAEVIIADLNIDAAEEV
                     ARGLTGIATAESFRSRAIKVDVASEESVKNAVEEAVRYLGRIDYCVNSAGIGVKVAKEM
                     SEADPSDFDRFLRINVMGTFLVTRYVSAAMRTQAPTAVSASSAGKRGLTRGAIVNLGSL
                     ASFISQPGQVQYTASKHAVLGVTKNAALDNAAHAIRVNCLCPSWVDTPMVRQAVDSVPG
                     LQQTIESVIPMGRIACTEEVADAVIFLCSYRSSYMTGCAFIVDGGTSLSGKL"
     aSDomain        join(15288..15312,15377..15624,15690..15962)
                     /aSDomain="PKS_KR"
                     /aSTool="nrps_pks_domains"
                     /database="nrpspksdomains.hmm"
                     /detection="hmmscan"
                     /domain_id="nrpspksdomains_JN550_007226_PKS_KR.1"
                     /evalue="1.40E-11"
                     /label="JN550_007226_PKS_KR.1"
                     /locus_tag="JN550_007226"
                     /protein_end="186"
                     /protein_start="4"
                     /score="36.5"
                     /specificity="KR activity: inactive"
                     /specificity="KR stereochemistry: C1"
                     /tool="antismash"
                     /translation="GSVVIFGGGSGIGKACSEAFALEGAAEVIIADLNIDAAEEVARGL
                     TGIATAESFRSRAIKVDVASEESVKNAVEEAVRYLGRIDYCVNSAGIGVKVAKEMSEAD
                     PSDFDRFLRINVMGTFLVTRYVSAAMRTQAPTAVSASSAGKRGLTRGAIVNLGSLASFI
                     SQPGQVQYTASKHAVLGVT"
     PFAM_domain     join(15379..15624,15690..15972,16027..16262)
                     /aSDomain="adh_short_C2"
                     /aSTool="clusterhmmer"
                     /database="35.0"
                     /db_xref="PF13561.9"
                     /description="Enoyl-(Acyl carrier protein) reductase"
                     /detection="hmmscan"
                     /domain_id="clusterhmmer_JN550_007226_0003"
                     /evalue="3.10E-56"
                     /label="JN550_007226"
                     /locus_tag="JN550_007226"
                     /protein_end="268"
                     /protein_start="13"
                     /score="190.7"
                     /tool="antismash"
                     /translation="SGIGKACSEAFALEGAAEVIIADLNIDAAEEVARGLTGIATAESF
                     RSRAIKVDVASEESVKNAVEEAVRYLGRIDYCVNSAGIGVKVAKEMSEADPSDFDRFLR
                     INVMGTFLVTRYVSAAMRTQAPTAVSASSAGKRGLTRGAIVNLGSLASFISQPGQVQYT
                     ASKHAVLGVTKNAALDNAAHAIRVNCLCPSWVDTPMVRQAVDSVPGLQQTIESVIPMGR
                     IACTEEVADAVIFLCSYRSSYMTGCAFIVDGGT"
     protocluster    15819..61575
                     /aStool="rule-based-clusters"
                     /category="NRPS"
                     /contig_edge="False"
                     /core_location="[35818:41575]"
                     /cutoff="20000"
                     /detection_rule="cds(Condensation and (AMP-binding or
                     A-OX))"
                     /neighbourhood="20000"
                     /product="NRPS"
                     /protocluster_number="2"
                     /tool="antismash"
     proto_core      35819..41575
                     /aStool="rule-based-clusters"
                     /tool="antismash"
                     /cutoff="20000"
                     /detection_rule="cds(Condensation and (AMP-binding or
                     A-OX))"
                     /neighbourhood="20000"
                     /product="NRPS"
                     /protocluster_number="2"
     cand_cluster    15819..61575
                     /SMILES="C([*])C(-O)NC(C)C(=O)O"
                     /candidate_cluster_number="3"
                     /contig_edge="False"
                     /detection_rules="cds(Condensation and (AMP-binding or
                     A-OX))"
                     /kind="single"
                     /product="NRPS"
                     /protoclusters="2"
                     /tool="antismash"
     gene            16789..17450
                     /locus_tag="JN550_007227"
     mRNA            join(16789..17049,17109..17450)
                     /locus_tag="JN550_007227"
                     /product="hypothetical protein"
     CDS             join(16789..17049,17109..17450)
                     /codon_start=1
                     /locus_tag="JN550_007227"
                     /product="hypothetical protein"
                     /protein_id="KAI1867175.1"
                     /transl_table=1
                     /translation="MDATEKLDTTGSGYVTNGFPAPGLPRTMRHITGFNSKGESVFLST
                     DSGDHHRIMGEQQAVANIIYSTNETPVECNGEVDIKHAKENEPPLHYPNGTVARMVDFA
                     PGVKSPMHRAVSLDYGVVLEGVFELTLDSGETRIMRRGDVSVQRAAAHQWRNITGNGTM
                     PGRMLYILLDCKDVYVEGKKMEGYLGLLGQYYQGSQH"
     PFAM_domain     17145..17354
                     /aSDomain="Cupin_2"
                     /aSTool="clusterhmmer"
                     /database="35.0"
                     /db_xref="PF07883.14"
                     /description="Cupin domain"
                     /detection="hmmscan"
                     /domain_id="clusterhmmer_JN550_007227_0004"
                     /evalue="7.80E-07"
                     /label="JN550_007227"
                     /locus_tag="JN550_007227"
                     /protein_end="169"
                     /protein_start="99"
                     /score="28.9"
                     /tool="antismash"
                     /translation="MVDFAPGVKSPMHRAVSLDYGVVLEGVFELTLDSGETRIMRRGDV
                     SVQRAAAHQWRNITGNGTMPGRMLY"
     gene            complement(18011..18981)
                     /locus_tag="JN550_007228"
     mRNA            complement(join(18011..18115,18174..18189,18246..18318,
                     18371..18544,18598..18605,18669..18890,18947..18981))
                     /locus_tag="JN550_007228"
                     /product="hypothetical protein"
     CDS             complement(join(18011..18115,18174..18189,18246..18318,
                     18371..18544,18598..18605,18669..18890,18947..18981))
                     /codon_start=1
                     /gene_functions="biosynthetic-additional (smcogs)
                     SMCOG1001:short-chain dehydrogenase/reductase SDR (Score:
                     125.2; E-value: 5.2e-38)"
                     /gene_kind="biosynthetic-additional"
                     /locus_tag="JN550_007228"
                     /product="hypothetical protein"
                     /protein_id="KAI1867176.1"
                     /transl_table=1
                     /translation="MADRKRFALVTGCGQGGIGEALVREYAKQNFHPIATLLPSQPSGH
                     LDKAGIIYFRLDVTDEKSVVELKRNVKILTGGFLEILVNNAGIAYTMTAIDTDVSAVQA
                     MFDVNVFGPMRMVHHFHDMLIRSSGTIVNIGSVGGIVPYVYGSSYNASKAALHHWSNTL
                     RVEMAPLDVKVLTVISGEIGTNILSNDVDRALPEGSYQVLAWISTSR"
     PFAM_domain     complement(join(18074..18115,18174..18189,18246..18318,
                     18371..18544,18598..18605,18669..18890,18947..18963))
                     /aSDomain="adh_short"
                     /aSTool="clusterhmmer"
                     /database="35.0"
                     /db_xref="PF00106.28"
                     /description="short chain dehydrogenase"
                     /detection="hmmscan"
                     /domain_id="clusterhmmer_JN550_007228_0005"
                     /evalue="4.80E-37"
                     /label="JN550_007228"
                     /locus_tag="JN550_007228"
                     /protein_end="190"
                     /protein_start="6"
                     /score="127.4"
                     /tool="antismash"
                     /translation="FALVTGCGQGGIGEALVREYAKQNFHPIATLLPSQPSGHLDKAGI
                     IYFRLDVTDEKSVVELKRNVKILTGGFLEILVNNAGIAYTMTAIDTDVSAVQAMFDVNV
                     FGPMRMVHHFHDMLIRSSGTIVNIGSVGGIVPYVYGSSYNASKAALHHWSNTLRVEMAP
                     LDVKVLTVISGEIGTNILSND"
     gene            20001..27886
                     /locus_tag="JN550_007229"
     mRNA            join(20001..20034,20104..20337,20473..20710,20768..21076,
                     21134..21344,21408..21486,21767..24612,24672..24884,
                     24954..26386,26440..26605,26660..27886)
                     /locus_tag="JN550_007229"
                     /product="hypothetical protein"
     CDS             join(20001..20034,20104..20337,20473..20710,20768..21076,
                     21134..21344,21408..21486,21767..24612,24672..24884,
                     24954..26386,26440..26605,26660..27886)
                     /NRPS_PKS="Domain: PKS_KS(Iterative-KS) (5-371). E-value:
                     4.6e-141. Score: 462.4. Matches aSDomain:
                     nrpspksdomains_JN550_007229_PKS_KS.1"
                     /NRPS_PKS="Domain: PKS_AT (482-800). E-value: 2.4e-82.
                     Score: 268.5. Matches aSDomain:
                     nrpspksdomains_JN550_007229_PKS_AT.1"
                     /NRPS_PKS="Domain: PKS_DH (871-1053). E-value: 5.1e-21.
                     Score: 67.6. Matches aSDomain:
                     nrpspksdomains_JN550_007229_PKS_DH.1"
                     /NRPS_PKS="Domain: PKS_ER (1591-1911). E-value: 4.8e-92.
                     Score: 300.3. Matches aSDomain:
                     nrpspksdomains_JN550_007229_PKS_ER.1"
                     /NRPS_PKS="Domain: PKS_KR (1934-2114). E-value: 8.7e-45.
                     Score: 144.7. Matches aSDomain:
                     nrpspksdomains_JN550_007229_PKS_KR.1"
                     /NRPS_PKS="Domain: PKS_PP (2249-2322). E-value: 2.8e-09.
                     Score: 29.1. Matches aSDomain:
                     nrpspksdomains_JN550_007229_PKS_PP.1"
                     /codon_start=1
                     /gene_functions="biosynthetic (rule-based-clusters) T1PKS:
                     itr_KS"
                     /gene_functions="biosynthetic (rule-based-clusters) T1PKS:
                     PKS_AT"
                     /gene_functions="biosynthetic-additional
                     (rule-based-clusters) ADH_zinc_N"
                     /gene_functions="biosynthetic-additional
                     (rule-based-clusters) adh_short"
                     /gene_functions="biosynthetic-additional (smcogs)
                     SMCOG1093:Beta-ketoacyl synthase (Score: 57; E-value:
                     2.3e-17)"
                     /gene_kind="biosynthetic"
                     /locus_tag="JN550_007229"
                     /product="hypothetical protein"
                     /protein_id="KAI1867177.1"
                     /sec_met_domain="itr_KS (E-value: 1.1e-145, bitscore:
                     478.9, seeds: 96, tool: rule-based-clusters)"
                     /sec_met_domain="PKS_AT (E-value: 6.5e-82, bitscore: 268.5,
                     seeds: 1682, tool: rule-based-clusters)"
                     /sec_met_domain="ADH_zinc_N (E-value: 2.2e-12, bitscore:
                     40.4, seeds: 86, tool: rule-based-clusters)"
                     /sec_met_domain="adh_short (E-value: 1.3e-41, bitscore:
                     135.7, seeds: 230, tool: rule-based-clusters)"
                     /transl_table=1
                     /translation="MDDDPVCVVGIACHLPGGIRSPSDLWEFLIHKRSAQSRVPASRFN
                     IKGFYHPDGSRAGVMNADGGYFLQEDVRLFENGFFGINSMETAYMDPQQRKLLEVVFEC
                     FENAGVSLEEISGTNTGVYVGNFTVDHQTIQARDPDTIHRYNATGGSTTILANRISHVF
                     DLQGPSSTTDTACSSSLYCLDSAVNSLKRGDCDGAVVAAVNLITSPEQCLATMKAGVLS
                     PTSTCHTFDASADGYGRADGVNAIYLKRLSSAMRDRNKIWALIRATAVNACGRTPGITQ
                     PSANLQEAVIRKAYSNSGLSFTDTDYIECHGTGTPVGDPIEVEAISRCFSLSRESPLLI
                     GAVKTNLGHSEAASGLTSIIKVALAFENGANAHAILEAFDVSMILDQPLGHEAQVANSG
                     RRLVLPVSAATNKALDDRARQISQIASSCDSKTLESLAYTLTTCRSLLKSRQVLLAESG
                     QDGGTELVNVEINDVSLGPLPFVFVFSGQGAQYSGMGKELLARNESFLAGIRELDRTLQ
                     ALPKDRAPSWSIEQSILNPGDTSQTQKAIHSQTLCTALQIAIVDLLKSWNVKPMAVVGH
                     SSGEIAAAYAAGLMSNTQAILVAYFRGYAVDQVKATGSMMAVGLDVRTAHDLIRKNDLD
                     QSVCIACVNAPESVTLSGSTEGIRALECQLRKQQTFCRVLSTDGRAYHSNMMKDASKLY
                     EDMLSSLFEHQSVPSRHAAAQMYSSVGNYGDTPKNPDTSTDWAQYWRENLEKPVQFDLA
                     LRSVTASKDLQFIEIGPHATLKGPVNQIRTSMERGTDRFRYAPSLIRGRDADLCMKQLA
                     GILFMHGYSLNWQHVNSVSMSNRSPLHNIPPYPWDYKNTKLLYHESRSSHELRNRKHMR
                     HELLGSQQPTGNGIDCSWRNDRLRLKEMPWLRDHKVGGQIVFPAAGYLAMVMEGLSQIR
                     DDEALSHPVVPAFDFCDVNFNAALVIDDEDSLLTADTELHTVISPRKISTTSISSSWYD
                     FSISSWKTGKSRLHCVGSVRETNDMVPDRSTTIHQADRLERIPTDRWYEKFALEGLDFG
                     KSFHSVPFIEVNGSRDRYEAVAITKFITHPTEGHGTYYPMHPITIDACLQAGIMSTCAG
                     IISQLQGYLPVFIKGCLIKTVPRSSRLDSEATIHVRSCRTGVSTQRIHCTLRDAAGKTM
                     IEMGDVRMSLYVGKIGNDTSKTEEGMDSQRHPCLRVQWKPDAHLLQPGLRFNLSKYIAS
                     FLQHQDPDLTEDEDIATIGALLDLAGHKNPQMRILQLGESCSCKTKRWDSFLDKTTPFP
                     RYLSWHTATMTADGTLLLDGVDKGPFDSIIVTGRSNSEKFWKSCSTSIISSLADDGIII
                     THKTATAQSALEAADFWATEVDSKSLLCRRIPRMCSLGNKAVVIVVDNPSGTVLEFASF
                     LAEQLRQAGTMRVQVIPICHISEVTSFEDSVCISLIEIEHPFLARIRQADLDLLRCITN
                     VATQLLWVTGAGMLSPKGLKPDLTLSSGLSRALMLEQPSLRFVVMDIGTEAFESSTKEH
                     TCNNIIAALNHAGRIDDKEYVQLHGILYVSRFSPDSNLNSLFQRRLQPADRKEMCTLGT
                     AKPARLSIGKVGITDTIHFQQLREPQTDPPTGFVDIEMQVMSLNAKDVYALNGRVETQK
                     GTIAMEFGGVVIAKGPDVPDTQLNIGDRVVAVSPNHFTTTVRVPAWAAQRIKPDEDLSI
                     MSGLPIAYSTALYALDDRAHLRRGESILIHSGTGALGIATITLAQRMGAIVYTTVSSPA
                     KKTWIIENLGVAPANIFHSREAASFVVGVREATQGRGVDVIINSLTGDLMHASWDCIAE
                     FGRFIEVGKRELVDAGKLDMAVFLRNATFTAFDLSELFFHREKYYRDLLVGKMREVLAL
                     FRLGEIKPMPTRKFDVADVSDAYRYFSTKDRIGKVVISLENQESPIPVSPAPCLTVLNP
                     DKVYLLIGCLGGLGRSLSRWLLSRGARNFVFLGRSGGDKPAAKNLIAQLREGGATVFAV
                     RGDVCETHDVAQAVKCCVDTGRPLGGVVQASMGLSESLFSLMTGDAWQKAIQPKWKGTW
                     NTHSAIRGIDNDLDFFLLLSSISGTVGTATESNYCAANGFLDAFARKCCLDEMPAVSLG
                     LGMVSEVGYLHENPEIEALLLRRGIQPLTEEEFLQMVDFALLSAKDSVVNTSLDSPLAH
                     LLTGLEPLRLRQLKSQGFDISHNTAQDPRASILSAALEADREHDDNILDETQTWVTAPW
                     LKDVPSNALATLRQQADAPSLEAAVLRLSKKCFGNLILLAPDQIDEHKPLNAYGVDSMI
                     ASEFRTWFWSAFKVDVPFLDILSQEKSLLALSTFIKAKLIQS"
     PFAM_domain     join(20010..20034,20104..20337,20473..20710,20768..21023)
                     /aSDomain="ketoacyl-synt"
                     /aSTool="clusterhmmer"
                     /database="35.0"
                     /db_xref="PF00109.29"
                     /description="Beta-ketoacyl synthase, N-terminal domain"
                     /detection="hmmscan"
                     /domain_id="clusterhmmer_JN550_007229_0006"
                     /evalue="2.80E-63"
                     /label="JN550_007229"
                     /locus_tag="JN550_007229"
                     /protein_end="254"
                     /protein_start="3"
                     /score="214.0"
                     /tool="antismash"
                     /translation="DPVCVVGIACHLPGGIRSPSDLWEFLIHKRSAQSRVPASRFNIKG
                     FYHPDGSRAGVMNADGGYFLQEDVRLFENGFFGINSMETAYMDPQQRKLLEVVFECFEN
                     AGVSLEEISGTNTGVYVGNFTVDHQTIQARDPDTIHRYNATGGSTTILANRISHVFDLQ
                     GPSSTTDTACSSSLYCLDSAVNSLKRGDCDGAVVAAVNLITSPEQCLATMKAGVLSPTS
                     TCHTFDASADGYGRADGVNAIYLKRLSSA"
     aSDomain        join(20016..20034,20104..20337,20473..20710,20768..21076,
                     21134..21344,21408..21486,21767..21774)
                     /ASF="found active site cysteine: True, scaffold matched
                     GSSS: True"
                     /ASF="found active site histidines: True"
                     /aSDomain="PKS_KS"
                     /aSTool="nrps_pks_domains"
                     /database="nrpspksdomains.hmm"
                     /detection="hmmscan"
                     /domain_id="nrpspksdomains_JN550_007229_PKS_KS.1"
                     /domain_subtypes="Iterative-KS"
                     /evalue="4.60E-141"
                     /label="JN550_007229_PKS_KS.1"
                     /locus_tag="JN550_007229"
                     /protein_end="371"
                     /protein_start="5"
                     /score="462.4"
                     /tool="antismash"
                     /translation="VCVVGIACHLPGGIRSPSDLWEFLIHKRSAQSRVPASRFNIKGFY
                     HPDGSRAGVMNADGGYFLQEDVRLFENGFFGINSMETAYMDPQQRKLLEVVFECFENAG
                     VSLEEISGTNTGVYVGNFTVDHQTIQARDPDTIHRYNATGGSTTILANRISHVFDLQGP
                     SSTTDTACSSSLYCLDSAVNSLKRGDCDGAVVAAVNLITSPEQCLATMKAGVLSPTSTC
                     HTFDASADGYGRADGVNAIYLKRLSSAMRDRNKIWALIRATAVNACGRTPGITQPSANL
                     QEAVIRKAYSNSGLSFTDTDYIECHGTGTPVGDPIEVEAISRCFSLSRESPLLIGAVKT
                     NLGHSEAASGLTSIIKVALAFENGAN"
     aSModule        20016..27862
                     /complete
                     /domains="nrpspksdomains_JN550_007229_PKS_KS.1"
                     /domains="nrpspksdomains_JN550_007229_PKS_AT.1"
                     /domains="nrpspksdomains_JN550_007229_PKS_DH.1"
                     /domains="nrpspksdomains_JN550_007229_PKS_ER.1"
                     /domains="nrpspksdomains_JN550_007229_PKS_KR.1"
                     /domains="nrpspksdomains_JN550_007229_PKS_PP.1"
                     /iterative
                     /locus_tags="JN550_007229"
                     /monomer_pairings="pk -> pk"
                     /tool="antismash"
                     /type="pks"
     CDS_motif       join(20703..20710,20768..20804)
                     /aSTool="nrps_pks_domains"
                     /database="abmotifs"
                     /detection="hmmscan"
                     /domain_id="nrpspksmotif_JN550_007229_0001"
                     /evalue="5.10E-04"
                     /label="PKSI-KS_m3"
                     /locus_tag="JN550_007229"
                     /protein_end="181"
                     /protein_start="166"
                     /score="12.6"
                     /tool="antismash"
                     /translation="GPSSTTDTACSSSLY"
     CDS_motif       20949..20987
                     /aSTool="nrps_pks_domains"
                     /database="abmotifs"
                     /detection="hmmscan"
                     /domain_id="nrpspksmotif_JN550_007229_0002"
                     /evalue="5.70E-03"
                     /label="PKSI-KS_m4"
                     /locus_tag="JN550_007229"
                     /protein_end="242"
                     /protein_start="229"
                     /score="10.1"
                     /tool="antismash"
                     /translation="FDASADGYGRADG"
     PFAM_domain     join(21048..21076,21134..21344,21408..21486,21767..21771)
                     /aSDomain="Ketoacyl-synt_C"
                     /aSTool="clusterhmmer"
                     /database="35.0"
                     /db_xref="PF02801.25"
                     /description="Beta-ketoacyl synthase, C-terminal domain"
                     /detection="hmmscan"
                     /domain_id="clusterhmmer_JN550_007229_0007"
                     /evalue="2.40E-30"
                     /label="JN550_007229"
                     /locus_tag="JN550_007229"
                     /protein_end="370"
                     /protein_start="262"
                     /score="105.1"
                     /tool="antismash"
                     /translation="ALIRATAVNACGRTPGITQPSANLQEAVIRKAYSNSGLSFTDTDY
                     IECHGTGTPVGDPIEVEAISRCFSLSRESPLLIGAVKTNLGHSEAASGLTSIIKVALAF
                     ENGA"
     CDS_motif       21237..21284
                     /aSTool="nrps_pks_domains"
                     /database="abmotifs"
                     /detection="hmmscan"
                     /domain_id="nrpspksmotif_JN550_007229_0003"
                     /evalue="1.40E-04"
                     /label="PKSI-KS_m5"
                     /locus_tag="JN550_007229"
                     /protein_end="322"
                     /protein_start="306"
                     /score="13.8"
                     /tool="antismash"
                     /translation="YIECHGTGTPVGDPIE"
     CDS_motif       join(21339..21344,21408..21446)
                     /aSTool="nrps_pks_domains"
                     /database="abmotifs"
                     /detection="hmmscan"
                     /domain_id="nrpspksmotif_JN550_007229_0004"
                     /evalue="6.90E-03"
                     /label="PKSI-KS_m6"
                     /locus_tag="JN550_007229"
                     /protein_end="355"
                     /protein_start="340"
                     /score="9.3"
                     /tool="antismash"
                     /translation="GAVKTNLGHSEAASG"
     CDS_motif       22102..22158
                     /aSTool="nrps_pks_domains"
                     /database="abmotifs"
                     /detection="hmmscan"
                     /domain_id="nrpspksmotif_JN550_007229_0005"
                     /evalue="1.60E-06"
                     /label="PKSI-AT-mM_m1"
                     /locus_tag="JN550_007229"
                     /protein_end="499"
                     /protein_start="480"
                     /score="20.3"
                     /tool="antismash"
                     /translation="VFVFSGQGAQYSGMGKELL"
     PFAM_domain     22102..23073
                     /aSDomain="Acyl_transf_1"
                     /aSTool="clusterhmmer"
                     /database="35.0"
                     /db_xref="PF00698.24"
                     /description="Acyl transferase domain"
                     /detection="hmmscan"
                     /domain_id="clusterhmmer_JN550_007229_0008"
                     /evalue="2.30E-50"
                     /label="JN550_007229"
                     /locus_tag="JN550_007229"
                     /protein_end="804"
                     /protein_start="480"
                     /score="172.0"
                     /tool="antismash"
                     /translation="VFVFSGQGAQYSGMGKELLARNESFLAGIRELDRTLQALPKDRAP
                     SWSIEQSILNPGDTSQTQKAIHSQTLCTALQIAIVDLLKSWNVKPMAVVGHSSGEIAAA
                     YAAGLMSNTQAILVAYFRGYAVDQVKATGSMMAVGLDVRTAHDLIRKNDLDQSVCIACV
                     NAPESVTLSGSTEGIRALECQLRKQQTFCRVLSTDGRAYHSNMMKDASKLYEDMLSSLF
                     EHQSVPSRHAAAQMYSSVGNYGDTPKNPDTSTDWAQYWRENLEKPVQFDLALRSVTASK
                     DLQFIEIGPHATLKGPVNQIRTSMERGTDRFRYAPSLIRGRDA"
     aSDomain        22108..23061
                     /ASF="Neither malonyl-CoA or methylmalonyl-CoA specific"
                     /ASF="found active site serine: True, scaffold matched
                     GHGE: True"
                     /aSDomain="PKS_AT"
                     /aSTool="nrps_pks_domains"
                     /database="nrpspksdomains.hmm"
                     /detection="hmmscan"
                     /domain_id="nrpspksdomains_JN550_007229_PKS_AT.1"
                     /evalue="2.40E-82"
                     /label="JN550_007229_PKS_AT.1"
                     /locus_tag="JN550_007229"
                     /protein_end="800"
                     /protein_start="482"
                     /score="268.5"
                     /specificity="substrate consensus: pk"
                     /specificity="PKS signature: Malonyl-CoA"
                     /specificity="Minowa: mmal"
                     /tool="antismash"
                     /translation="VFSGQGAQYSGMGKELLARNESFLAGIRELDRTLQALPKDRAPSW
                     SIEQSILNPGDTSQTQKAIHSQTLCTALQIAIVDLLKSWNVKPMAVVGHSSGEIAAAYA
                     AGLMSNTQAILVAYFRGYAVDQVKATGSMMAVGLDVRTAHDLIRKNDLDQSVCIACVNA
                     PESVTLSGSTEGIRALECQLRKQQTFCRVLSTDGRAYHSNMMKDASKLYEDMLSSLFEH
                     QSVPSRHAAAQMYSSVGNYGDTPKNPDTSTDWAQYWRENLEKPVQFDLALRSVTASKDL
                     QFIEIGPHATLKGPVNQIRTSMERGTDRFRYAPSLIR"
     CDS_motif       22363..22458
                     /aSTool="nrps_pks_domains"
                     /database="abmotifs"
                     /detection="hmmscan"
                     /domain_id="nrpspksmotif_JN550_007229_0006"
                     /evalue="2.50E-10"
                     /label="PKSI-AT-mM_m3"
                     /locus_tag="JN550_007229"
                     /protein_end="599"
                     /protein_start="567"
                     /score="32.7"
                     /tool="antismash"
                     /translation="VKPMAVVGHSSGEIAAAYAAGLMSNTQAILVA"
     aSDomain        23275..23820
                     /ASF="catalytic triad H,G,P found: False"
                     /aSDomain="PKS_DH"
                     /aSTool="nrps_pks_domains"
                     /database="nrpspksdomains.hmm"
                     /detection="hmmscan"
                     /domain_id="nrpspksdomains_JN550_007229_PKS_DH.1"
                     /evalue="5.10E-21"
                     /label="JN550_007229_PKS_DH.1"
                     /locus_tag="JN550_007229"
                     /protein_end="1053"
                     /protein_start="871"
                     /score="67.6"
                     /tool="antismash"
                     /translation="HELLGSQQPTGNGIDCSWRNDRLRLKEMPWLRDHKVGGQIVFPAA
                     GYLAMVMEGLSQIRDDEALSHPVVPAFDFCDVNFNAALVIDDEDSLLTADTELHTVISP
                     RKISTTSISSSWYDFSISSWKTGKSRLHCVGSVRETNDMVPDRSTTIHQADRLERIPTD
                     RWYEKFALEGLDFGKSFHS"
     PFAM_domain     23275..24186
                     /aSDomain="PS-DH"
                     /aSTool="clusterhmmer"
                     /database="35.0"
                     /db_xref="PF14765.9"
                     /description="Polyketide synthase dehydratase"
                     /detection="hmmscan"
                     /domain_id="clusterhmmer_JN550_007229_0009"
                     /evalue="2.10E-52"
                     /label="JN550_007229"
                     /locus_tag="JN550_007229"
                     /protein_end="1175"
                     /protein_start="871"
                     /score="178.4"
                     /tool="antismash"
                     /translation="HELLGSQQPTGNGIDCSWRNDRLRLKEMPWLRDHKVGGQIVFPAA
                     GYLAMVMEGLSQIRDDEALSHPVVPAFDFCDVNFNAALVIDDEDSLLTADTELHTVISP
                     RKISTTSISSSWYDFSISSWKTGKSRLHCVGSVRETNDMVPDRSTTIHQADRLERIPTD
                     RWYEKFALEGLDFGKSFHSVPFIEVNGSRDRYEAVAITKFITHPTEGHGTYYPMHPITI
                     DACLQAGIMSTCAGIISQLQGYLPVFIKGCLIKTVPRSSRLDSEATIHVRSCRTGVSTQ
                     RIHCTLRDAAGKTMIEMGDVRMS"
     CDS_motif       23362..23436
                     /aSTool="nrps_pks_domains"
                     /database="abmotifs"
                     /detection="hmmscan"
                     /domain_id="nrpspksmotif_JN550_007229_0007"
                     /evalue="1.30E-12"
                     /label="PKSI-DH_m2"
                     /locus_tag="JN550_007229"
                     /protein_end="925"
                     /protein_start="900"
                     /score="40.0"
                     /tool="antismash"
                     /translation="WLRDHKVGGQIVFPAAGYLAMVMEG"
     aSDomain        join(25563..26386,26440..26575)
                     /ASF="ER domain putatively catalyzing 2R-configuration
                     product formation"
                     /aSDomain="PKS_ER"
                     /aSTool="nrps_pks_domains"
                     /database="nrpspksdomains.hmm"
                     /detection="hmmscan"
                     /domain_id="nrpspksdomains_JN550_007229_PKS_ER.1"
                     /evalue="4.80E-92"
                     /label="JN550_007229_PKS_ER.1"
                     /locus_tag="JN550_007229"
                     /protein_end="1911"
                     /protein_start="1591"
                     /score="300.3"
                     /tool="antismash"
                     /translation="ITDTIHFQQLREPQTDPPTGFVDIEMQVMSLNAKDVYALNGRVET
                     QKGTIAMEFGGVVIAKGPDVPDTQLNIGDRVVAVSPNHFTTTVRVPAWAAQRIKPDEDL
                     SIMSGLPIAYSTALYALDDRAHLRRGESILIHSGTGALGIATITLAQRMGAIVYTTVSS
                     PAKKTWIIENLGVAPANIFHSREAASFVVGVREATQGRGVDVIINSLTGDLMHASWDCI
                     AEFGRFIEVGKRELVDAGKLDMAVFLRNATFTAFDLSELFFHREKYYRDLLVGKMREVL
                     ALFRLGEIKPMPTRKFDVADVSDAYRYFSTKDRIGKVVI"
     CDS_motif       25884..25925
                     /aSTool="nrps_pks_domains"
                     /database="abmotifs"
                     /detection="hmmscan"
                     /domain_id="nrpspksmotif_JN550_007229_0008"
                     /evalue="3.20E-03"
                     /label="PKSI-ER_m4"
                     /locus_tag="JN550_007229"
                     /protein_end="1712"
                     /protein_start="1698"
                     /score="11.0"
                     /tool="antismash"
                     /translation="SGLPIAYSTALYAL"
     CDS_motif       25950..26012
                     /aSTool="nrps_pks_domains"
                     /database="abmotifs"
                     /detection="hmmscan"
                     /domain_id="nrpspksmotif_JN550_007229_0009"
                     /evalue="5.50E-08"
                     /label="PKSI-ER_m5"
                     /locus_tag="JN550_007229"
                     /protein_end="1741"
                     /protein_start="1720"
                     /score="25.2"
                     /tool="antismash"
                     /translation="GESILIHSGTGALGIATITLA"
     CDS_motif       26022..26066
                     /aSTool="nrps_pks_domains"
                     /database="abmotifs"
                     /detection="hmmscan"
                     /domain_id="nrpspksmotif_JN550_007229_0010"
                     /evalue="1.60E-03"
                     /label="PKSI-ER_m6"
                     /locus_tag="JN550_007229"
                     /protein_end="1759"
                     /protein_start="1744"
                     /score="11.4"
                     /tool="antismash"
                     /translation="GAIVYTTVSSPAKKT"
     PFAM_domain     join(26115..26386,26440..26575)
                     /aSDomain="ADH_zinc_N_2"
                     /aSTool="clusterhmmer"
                     /database="35.0"
                     /db_xref="PF13602.9"
                     /description="Zinc-binding dehydrogenase"
                     /detection="hmmscan"
                     /domain_id="clusterhmmer_JN550_007229_0010"
                     /evalue="6.80E-15"
                     /label="JN550_007229"
                     /locus_tag="JN550_007229"
                     /protein_end="1911"
                     /protein_start="1775"
                     /score="56.4"
                     /tool="antismash"
                     /translation="REAASFVVGVREATQGRGVDVIINSLTGDLMHASWDCIAEFGRFI
                     EVGKRELVDAGKLDMAVFLRNATFTAFDLSELFFHREKYYRDLLVGKMREVLALFRLGE
                     IKPMPTRKFDVADVSDAYRYFSTKDRIGKVVI"
     CDS_motif       26154..26192
                     /aSTool="nrps_pks_domains"
                     /database="abmotifs"
                     /detection="hmmscan"
                     /domain_id="nrpspksmotif_JN550_007229_0011"
                     /evalue="7.90E-05"
                     /label="PKSI-ER_m7"
                     /locus_tag="JN550_007229"
                     /protein_end="1801"
                     /protein_start="1788"
                     /score="15.1"
                     /tool="antismash"
                     /translation="TQGRGVDVIINSL"
     aSDomain        26699..27238
                     /ASF="KR domain putatively catalyzing L-configuration
                     product formation"
                     /ASF="catalytic triad S,Y,N inconclusive"
                     /aSDomain="PKS_KR"
                     /aSTool="nrps_pks_domains"
                     /database="nrpspksdomains.hmm"
                     /detection="hmmscan"
                     /domain_id="nrpspksdomains_JN550_007229_PKS_KR.1"
                     /evalue="8.70E-45"
                     /label="JN550_007229_PKS_KR.1"
                     /locus_tag="JN550_007229"
                     /protein_end="2114"
                     /protein_start="1934"
                     /score="144.7"
                     /specificity="KR activity: active"
                     /specificity="KR stereochemistry: (unknown)"
                     /tool="antismash"
                     /translation="KVYLLIGCLGGLGRSLSRWLLSRGARNFVFLGRSGGDKPAAKNLI
                     AQLREGGATVFAVRGDVCETHDVAQAVKCCVDTGRPLGGVVQASMGLSESLFSLMTGDA
                     WQKAIQPKWKGTWNTHSAIRGIDNDLDFFLLLSSISGTVGTATESNYCAANGFLDAFAR
                     KCCLDEMPAVSLGLGMV"
     CDS_motif       26702..26800
                     /aSTool="nrps_pks_domains"
                     /database="abmotifs"
                     /detection="hmmscan"
                     /domain_id="nrpspksmotif_JN550_007229_0012"
                     /evalue="4.70E-14"
                     /label="PKSI-KR_m1"
                     /locus_tag="JN550_007229"
                     /protein_end="1968"
                     /protein_start="1935"
                     /score="44.9"
                     /tool="antismash"
                     /translation="VYLLIGCLGGLGRSLSRWLLSRGARNFVFLGRS"
     PFAM_domain     26702..27241
                     /aSDomain="KR"
                     /aSTool="clusterhmmer"
                     /database="35.0"
                     /db_xref="PF08659.13"
                     /description="KR domain"
                     /detection="hmmscan"
                     /domain_id="clusterhmmer_JN550_007229_0011"
                     /evalue="3.90E-49"
                     /label="JN550_007229"
                     /locus_tag="JN550_007229"
                     /protein_end="2115"
                     /protein_start="1935"
                     /score="167.1"
                     /tool="antismash"
                     /translation="VYLLIGCLGGLGRSLSRWLLSRGARNFVFLGRSGGDKPAAKNLIA
                     QLREGGATVFAVRGDVCETHDVAQAVKCCVDTGRPLGGVVQASMGLSESLFSLMTGDAW
                     QKAIQPKWKGTWNTHSAIRGIDNDLDFFLLLSSISGTVGTATESNYCAANGFLDAFARK
                     CCLDEMPAVSLGLGMVS"
     CDS_motif       27086..27187
                     /aSTool="nrps_pks_domains"
                     /database="abmotifs"
                     /detection="hmmscan"
                     /domain_id="nrpspksmotif_JN550_007229_0013"
                     /evalue="8.80E-17"
                     /label="PKSI-KR_m4"
                     /locus_tag="JN550_007229"
                     /protein_end="2097"
                     /protein_start="2063"
                     /score="53.6"
                     /tool="antismash"
                     /translation="LDFFLLLSSISGTVGTATESNYCAANGFLDAFAR"
     aSDomain        27644..27862
                     /aSDomain="PKS_PP"
                     /aSTool="nrps_pks_domains"
                     /database="nrpspksdomains.hmm"
                     /detection="hmmscan"
                     /domain_id="nrpspksdomains_JN550_007229_PKS_PP.1"
                     /evalue="2.80E-09"
                     /label="JN550_007229_PKS_PP.1"
                     /locus_tag="JN550_007229"
                     /protein_end="2322"
                     /protein_start="2249"
                     /score="29.1"
                     /tool="antismash"
                     /translation="EAAVLRLSKKCFGNLILLAPDQIDEHKPLNAYGVDSMIASEFRTW
                     FWSAFKVDVPFLDILSQEKSLLALSTFI"
     gene            complement(30621..31606)
                     /locus_tag="JN550_007230"
     mRNA            complement(join(30621..31100,31161..31268,31325..31344,
                     31417..31606))
                     /locus_tag="JN550_007230"
                     /product="hypothetical protein"
     CDS             complement(join(30621..31100,31161..31268,31325..31344,
                     31417..31606))
                     /codon_start=1
                     /locus_tag="JN550_007230"
                     /product="hypothetical protein"
                     /protein_id="KAI1867178.1"
                     /transl_table=1
                     /translation="MADPEGAVLPPPDGVEPNLDNPPNGNALINGLTSLFLAISLIFLL
                     IRAYARTSYMKNRPALGDYVILPAIGTYIAGCVFVFRVAATSGFFVHGWDFRLKNLAWF
                     YYNLFLGTQMYLATMIFLKTAILLEWARIFGPGSRKAFRWTCYIIAGLNSTYYIINIIL
                     ECTSCTPREYYWDKTIPGGHCLDAAVLSLTSALVNLLFDLAILLLPQGVIWRLNMSRRK
                     RVGVSVVFVIGLLYDHHFPYCLTFYADANPHDVAEAVYVRRSE"
     gene            32060..32946
                     /locus_tag="JN550_007231"
     mRNA            join(32060..32638,32740..32946)
                     /locus_tag="JN550_007231"
                     /product="hypothetical protein"
     CDS             join(32060..32638,32740..32946)
                     /codon_start=1
                     /gene_functions="biosynthetic-additional
                     (rule-based-clusters) GST_C"
                     /gene_kind="biosynthetic-additional"
                     /locus_tag="JN550_007231"
                     /product="hypothetical protein"
                     /protein_id="KAI1867179.1"
                     /sec_met_domain="GST_C (E-value: 4e-07, bitscore: 23.5,
                     seeds: 35, tool: rule-based-clusters)"
                     /transl_table=1
                     /translation="MPEPQPDTNNDPPYELIYWHVIPGRGEHIRLCFVEAGVPYSDTAF
                     IEGGMDTLHTYISEQNLGDKVNPPPLAPPILKHGDLVISQTPNILLYLGPRLGLAAGQG
                     NDIYKINALALTALDGFSNEVHNCHHPIAIDLYYEEQKEECLRRVKDWVKHRLPKYLGY
                     FERVLSGTASGEGPWLYGGVLTWADLVFFQTLDGTSYMFRKAVAAAKQSGKYNRVFQHY
                     EAVKARPRIAEYLATEKRQKYSNYGVYRYYEELDVVADE"
     PFAM_domain     join(32435..32638,32740..32871)
                     /aSDomain="GST_C_3"
                     /aSTool="clusterhmmer"
                     /database="35.0"
                     /db_xref="PF14497.9"
                     /description="Glutathione S-transferase, C-terminal domain"
                     /detection="hmmscan"
                     /domain_id="clusterhmmer_JN550_007231_0012"
                     /evalue="2.00E-30"
                     /label="JN550_007231"
                     /locus_tag="JN550_007231"
                     /protein_end="237"
                     /protein_start="125"
                     /score="105.1"
                     /tool="antismash"
                     /translation="HNCHHPIAIDLYYEEQKEECLRRVKDWVKHRLPKYLGYFERVLSG
                     TASGEGPWLYGGVLTWADLVFFQTLDGTSYMFRKAVAAAKQSGKYNRVFQHYEAVKARP
                     RIAEYLAT"
     gene            complement(33151..34989)
                     /locus_tag="JN550_007232"
     mRNA            complement(join(33151..33819,33890..34610,34664..34749,
                     34810..34989))
                     /locus_tag="JN550_007232"
                     /product="hypothetical protein"
     CDS             complement(join(33151..33819,33890..34610,34664..34749,
                     34810..34989))
                     /codon_start=1
                     /gene_functions="transport (smcogs) SMCOG1005:Drug
                     resistance transporter, EmrB/QacA (Score: 296.7; E-value:
                     3.8e-90)"
                     /gene_kind="transport"
                     /locus_tag="JN550_007232"
                     /product="hypothetical protein"
                     /protein_id="KAI1867180.1"
                     /transl_table=1
                     /translation="MAVNAAEEGLTPAESEKARGPDQLLPDLGANVEQQPKKESPVRFA
                     LLFIALGVAVFTGGLDANLIAPAVPAITDSFGSTSDAGWYGTAYYLSLSCCQMAWAQIY
                     KAFPAKPVFFSAFILFLLGTLVGALAPSSAAVIIGRAISGAGISGSFVGGLIIVSYIIT
                     LRWRPIITAIFALVIGSTMTAGPVVGGALTSRLSWHWCFWISLPIGGFSLLLAPLGSPV
                     KDPEGRRDGFKQLLEEFDILGFALWVLAVVCLTLFLQFGGTRYDWTGGQLIALYVVTGL
                     LLVLFSFVQVRRGERALVPGRIIKQRSVACSALYVLFMQTVKAQITYFLPIFFQAAQNK
                     TALESGVDTIPSFLSYFTFQILANLAISWLGLYTPFMLVGSLLGTAGTALLSTLTTSTP
                     APRWIGYQILALSGFGIGFNGPQIAAQTVFQDPSDVPTALTIITTCQDLGGSLGTSIGS
                     AIFTSVVRRQVQSVIPNITAEQIFGAGITGLQAMVKPEQRSSIAEAYAYGVRVIFYGST
                     AFAAATFILACFIEWKSVKEKPKDSERRNEMAET"
     PFAM_domain     complement(join(33448..33819,33890..34610,34664..34749,
                     34810..34833))
                     /aSDomain="MFS_1"
                     /aSTool="clusterhmmer"
                     /database="35.0"
                     /db_xref="PF07690.19"
                     /db_xref="GO:0022857"
                     /db_xref="GO:0055085"
                     /description="Major Facilitator Superfamily"
                     /detection="hmmscan"
                     /domain_id="clusterhmmer_JN550_007232_0013"
                     /evalue="5.90E-29"
                     /gene_ontologies="GO:0022857: transmembrane transporter
                     activity"
                     /gene_ontologies="GO:0055085: transmembrane transport"
                     /label="JN550_007232"
                     /locus_tag="JN550_007232"
                     /protein_end="453"
                     /protein_start="52"
                     /score="101.2"
                     /tool="antismash"
                     /translation="VAVFTGGLDANLIAPAVPAITDSFGSTSDAGWYGTAYYLSLSCCQ
                     MAWAQIYKAFPAKPVFFSAFILFLLGTLVGALAPSSAAVIIGRAISGAGISGSFVGGLI
                     IVSYIITLRWRPIITAIFALVIGSTMTAGPVVGGALTSRLSWHWCFWISLPIGGFSLLL
                     APLGSPVKDPEGRRDGFKQLLEEFDILGFALWVLAVVCLTLFLQFGGTRYDWTGGQLIA
                     LYVVTGLLLVLFSFVQVRRGERALVPGRIIKQRSVACSALYVLFMQTVKAQITYFLPIF
                     FQAAQNKTALESGVDTIPSFLSYFTFQILANLAISWLGLYTPFMLVGSLLGTAGTALLS
                     TLTTSTPAPRWIGYQILALSGFGIGFNGPQIAAQTVFQDPSDVPTALTIITTCQDLGGS
                     LG"
     gene            35819..41575
                     /locus_tag="JN550_007233"
     mRNA            35819..41575
                     /locus_tag="JN550_007233"
                     /product="hypothetical protein"
     CDS             35819..41575
                     /NRPS_PKS="Domain: AMP-binding (214-627). E-value: 7.2e-76.
                     Score: 247.2. Matches aSDomain:
                     nrpspksdomains_JN550_007233_AMP-binding.1"
                     /NRPS_PKS="Domain: PCP (766-834). E-value: 1.4e-14. Score:
                     45.9. Matches aSDomain: nrpspksdomains_JN550_007233_PCP.1"
                     /NRPS_PKS="Domain: Condensation_DCL (973-1240). E-value:
                     1.6e-20. Score: 65.3. Matches aSDomain:
                     nrpspksdomains_JN550_007233_Condensation_DCL.1"
                     /NRPS_PKS="Domain: Condensation_DCL (1498-1774). E-value:
                     3.9e-24. Score: 77.1. Matches aSDomain:
                     nrpspksdomains_JN550_007233_Condensation_DCL.2"
                     /codon_start=1
                     /gene_functions="biosynthetic (rule-based-clusters) NRPS:
                     AMP-binding"
                     /gene_functions="biosynthetic (rule-based-clusters) NRPS:
                     Condensation"
                     /gene_functions="biosynthetic-additional
                     (rule-based-clusters) PP-binding"
                     /gene_functions="biosynthetic-additional (smcogs)
                     SMCOG1002:AMP-dependent synthetase and ligase (Score:
                     234.2; E-value: 3.7e-71)"
                     /gene_kind="biosynthetic"
                     /locus_tag="JN550_007233"
                     /product="hypothetical protein"
                     /protein_id="KAI1867181.1"
                     /sec_met_domain="AMP-binding (E-value: 1.8e-84, bitscore:
                     276.9, seeds: 400, tool: rule-based-clusters)"
                     /sec_met_domain="PP-binding (E-value: 2e-12, bitscore:
                     40.8, seeds: 164, tool: rule-based-clusters)"
                     /sec_met_domain="Condensation (E-value: 4.7e-25, bitscore:
                     81.4, seeds: 42, tool: rule-based-clusters)"
                     /transl_table=1
                     /translation="MAEMVDHIYRLEGKSSHASSLSQTYEPHILRGAWLLTLARYSAAD
                     VIQVKDIASAGSVELHTSADRPIHIFLEQVRKNMVGDACFTYGPVQTYPLAERCLKAGN
                     INFMTAICHRTADLSQLVPCHIVLVIKDHGVNIFVDEALSSSKHDASLPKRIMGQFETV
                     ASKLQEAIPKSRIGNIDFMSPHDWEVAARDEIARPPRNRSTLHTMMLKNSSPGSQAIEA
                     SDGSLTYAELDYASNIVARKLQQAGVARGSYVPLFFEKSRWHPVSVFACSKIGAPWVTI
                     PIEMPSGRVQAIIDQLQDNGGRMSQVCLSSVRQRDQAASFIHTVIQVEEKICSPTKANG
                     VHTNHMVRGHNDSTSRAEEWGDVQPEDCAYVVFTSGTTGVPKGITISQENICSFIPSWI
                     KLRGHPGGPEIREGHILSYAWDVSVLEILVSLCTGSCLCILSEEERINDLGPSLARNGV
                     THLHITPSLSELLDPADLPALRHIHFAGEWTTQALVDRWLPRTEVLVTYGPAEITNECC
                     GLRILHAAGFGNGCIGRPFGSRVYVVNPDNPHQRLPRGFVGEIIVEGPGVSAGYLGNPE
                     ATANTFVDNLTWAPAVDGQPRKFYRTGDLGYINADGLFFCRGRKDSQVKIRGQRVELSE
                     VEHHIKAFMPGGSSVVVDAATLRTGTTALSAFLQVDNSMLPASRYALVESLKSHLSAYL
                     PPAFLPSSFLFVDRIPLGNTGKADRKKLRAMAEAAPMELSATKLLEPNSAEPVALNASN
                     DQTIITNGGLNDLEELLRELWALVLCLGADKITATSHFFGLGGDSVAAMKLVSMAKKKS
                     ISISSAQIFKTPTFQALVASIESISQPPPTTQSTSPQNSHASKLAPFPARPLQAAGTQK
                     SSNAISKSPTPLDSNANAYSGLQGSAGDGHNSLQISPMAKLEDTTTPALVVNGTGKSGP
                     TKHSSDHEALLNGVLKDRRQGPETQKFNMNEIVASWAIEPECIEDVASATLIQQSSLTL
                     SHLDNARNIMQWEFKLPSRTLHQRLLGAWQRVVDRNSVLRTRFFQSTAGLLQVVLADDF
                     HWEVRRRVASAEARLHLRQKMAKTDGHLSDLVLFHAPGEDKQSLVWTVHRALVDEYAAK
                     LVMNAVDKAYKGHVMPQLESFTSFSSMSASALITEAEKAYWETTLGRCHSVLFPTVSDL
                     NLARVRATASLKRVVPGLCHATAALLRAAWALMVAKTTKTNDVVFGAVVNGRNDMRSTN
                     VVGPLRNVVPVRLAVDPGVQVSDFIDQIHKDMATTKAFDQTPIAQLASISPMILRACQF
                     QNILDIQILGSDTDDTGFEALSWAESVEQPFQESTHALAISCLVKPQGVHLVAQYDENI
                     IKGEEVDQALAQFTDVLQRLASAPPGSTIQSILGKQSSVSHVDIAHIEECIRRWLPKDA
                     ECAVSSLVPPNLAPMLVAFISSDADVTDLAFASLTTQVCDRLEEELPVNMVPSAFYRMP
                     SPTQHRNRPGSQANRTAPPTFPEWVLAQLPVDPAVIQDLTPATPFQTEIIGGMIQTPGA
                     GTFLRRYPILPEMDYDRLSKAWDLVCAAMPCMRTRVIWSSKENSGCLVTLSTSTELEVG
                     YYDSLPAAEAWINTLRVEAGTLGSALARAAVVHVAGHPPTFVYAMSHCVYDRDSLDVVW
                     NALCDGYWSGLVPQTLLPYRYLMDHLGGIDLAPAREFWSGYLDGAPPTVFPTNPAPDYV
                     TRPASSVSLAIPLLRSHGSVVTTATLVRAAWGLTIGSYTGSTDVVFRALLSGRTVDLDE
                     IDRVCGPTLTNVPIRIRTTDQSLSVAEFLEKIQVDGADILEHETIGLGAIAELNAEAGH
                     ICRSFNNHLVVHPVEAPSKSRPLPLGQESIIMDMTGYVAFVLTCSLDTEQVVASTIHDP
                     VVIDDVAAREVLVKFHGFLAALASAETKGGLTVGALISKQEQSR"
     aSDomain        36461..37699
                     /aSDomain="AMP-binding"
                     /aSTool="nrps_pks_domains"
                     /database="nrpspksdomains.hmm"
                     /detection="hmmscan"
                     /domain_id="nrpspksdomains_JN550_007233_AMP-binding.1"
                     /evalue="7.20E-76"
                     /label="JN550_007233_AMP-binding.1"
                     /locus_tag="JN550_007233"
                     /protein_end="627"
                     /protein_start="214"
                     /score="247.2"
                     /specificity="substrate consensus: Ala"
                     /tool="antismash"
                     /translation="PGSQAIEASDGSLTYAELDYASNIVARKLQQAGVARGSYVPLFFE
                     KSRWHPVSVFACSKIGAPWVTIPIEMPSGRVQAIIDQLQDNGGRMSQVCLSSVRQRDQA
                     ASFIHTVIQVEEKICSPTKANGVHTNHMVRGHNDSTSRAEEWGDVQPEDCAYVVFTSGT
                     TGVPKGITISQENICSFIPSWIKLRGHPGGPEIREGHILSYAWDVSVLEILVSLCTGSC
                     LCILSEEERINDLGPSLARNGVTHLHITPSLSELLDPADLPALRHIHFAGEWTTQALVD
                     RWLPRTEVLVTYGPAEITNECCGLRILHAAGFGNGCIGRPFGSRVYVVNPDNPHQRLPR
                     GFVGEIIVEGPGVSAGYLGNPEATANTFVDNLTWAPAVDGQPRKFYRTGDLGYINADGL
                     FFCRGRKDSQVKIR"
     PFAM_domain     36461..37699
                     /aSDomain="AMP-binding"
                     /aSTool="clusterhmmer"
                     /database="35.0"
                     /db_xref="PF00501.31"
                     /description="AMP-binding enzyme"
                     /detection="hmmscan"
                     /domain_id="clusterhmmer_JN550_007233_0014"
                     /evalue="7.60E-64"
                     /label="JN550_007233"
                     /locus_tag="JN550_007233"
                     /protein_end="627"
                     /protein_start="214"
                     /score="216.0"
                     /tool="antismash"
                     /translation="PGSQAIEASDGSLTYAELDYASNIVARKLQQAGVARGSYVPLFFE
                     KSRWHPVSVFACSKIGAPWVTIPIEMPSGRVQAIIDQLQDNGGRMSQVCLSSVRQRDQA
                     ASFIHTVIQVEEKICSPTKANGVHTNHMVRGHNDSTSRAEEWGDVQPEDCAYVVFTSGT
                     TGVPKGITISQENICSFIPSWIKLRGHPGGPEIREGHILSYAWDVSVLEILVSLCTGSC
                     LCILSEEERINDLGPSLARNGVTHLHITPSLSELLDPADLPALRHIHFAGEWTTQALVD
                     RWLPRTEVLVTYGPAEITNECCGLRILHAAGFGNGCIGRPFGSRVYVVNPDNPHQRLPR
                     GFVGEIIVEGPGVSAGYLGNPEATANTFVDNLTWAPAVDGQPRKFYRTGDLGYINADGL
                     FFCRGRKDSQVKIR"
     aSModule        36461..38320
                     /complete
                     /domains="nrpspksdomains_JN550_007233_AMP-binding.1"
                     /domains="nrpspksdomains_JN550_007233_PCP.1"
                     /locus_tags="JN550_007233"
                     /monomer_pairings="Ala -> Ala"
                     /starter_module
                     /tool="antismash"
                     /type="nrps"
     CDS_motif       36923..36979
                     /aSTool="nrps_pks_domains"
                     /database="abmotifs"
                     /detection="hmmscan"
                     /domain_id="nrpspksmotif_JN550_007233_0001"
                     /evalue="1.20E-07"
                     /label="NRPS-A_a3"
                     /locus_tag="JN550_007233"
                     /protein_end="387"
                     /protein_start="368"
                     /score="24.1"
                     /tool="antismash"
                     /translation="AYVVFTSGTTGVPKGITIS"
     CDS_motif       37475..37564
                     /aSTool="nrps_pks_domains"
                     /database="abmotifs"
                     /detection="hmmscan"
                     /domain_id="nrpspksmotif_JN550_007233_0002"
                     /evalue="5.30E-11"
                     /label="NRPS-A_a6"
                     /locus_tag="JN550_007233"
                     /protein_end="582"
                     /protein_start="552"
                     /score="34.8"
                     /tool="antismash"
                     /translation="PRGFVGEIIVEGPGVSAGYLGNPEATANTF"
     CDS_motif       37667..37729
                     /aSTool="nrps_pks_domains"
                     /database="abmotifs"
                     /detection="hmmscan"
                     /domain_id="nrpspksmotif_JN550_007233_0003"
                     /evalue="2.90E-10"
                     /label="NRPS-A_a8"
                     /locus_tag="JN550_007233"
                     /protein_end="637"
                     /protein_start="616"
                     /score="32.2"
                     /tool="antismash"
                     /translation="RGRKDSQVKIRGQRVELSEVE"
     aSDomain        38117..38320
                     /aSDomain="PCP"
                     /aSTool="nrps_pks_domains"
                     /database="nrpspksdomains.hmm"
                     /detection="hmmscan"
                     /domain_id="nrpspksdomains_JN550_007233_PCP.1"
                     /evalue="1.40E-14"
                     /label="JN550_007233_PCP.1"
                     /locus_tag="JN550_007233"
                     /protein_end="834"
                     /protein_start="766"
                     /score="45.9"
                     /tool="antismash"
                     /translation="EELLRELWALVLCLGADKITATSHFFGLGGDSVAAMKLVSMAKKK
                     SISISSAQIFKTPTFQALVASIE"
     PFAM_domain     38123..38314
                     /aSDomain="PP-binding"
                     /aSTool="clusterhmmer"
                     /database="35.0"
                     /db_xref="PF00550.28"
                     /description="Phosphopantetheine attachment site"
                     /detection="hmmscan"
                     /domain_id="clusterhmmer_JN550_007233_0015"
                     /evalue="3.70E-10"
                     /label="JN550_007233"
                     /locus_tag="JN550_007233"
                     /protein_end="832"
                     /protein_start="768"
                     /score="40.1"
                     /tool="antismash"
                     /translation="LLRELWALVLCLGADKITATSHFFGLGGDSVAAMKLVSMAKKKSI
                     SISSAQIFKTPTFQALVAS"
     aSDomain        38738..39538
                     /aSDomain="Condensation"
                     /aSTool="nrps_pks_domains"
                     /database="nrpspksdomains.hmm"
                     /detection="hmmscan"
                     /domain_id="nrpspksdomains_JN550_007233_Condensation_DCL.1"
                     /domain_subtypes="Condensation_DCL"
                     /evalue="1.60E-20"
                     /label="JN550_007233_Condensation_DCL.1"
                     /locus_tag="JN550_007233"
                     /protein_end="1240"
                     /protein_start="973"
                     /score="65.3"
                     /tool="antismash"
                     /translation="EDVASATLIQQSSLTLSHLDNARNIMQWEFKLPSRTLHQRLLGAW
                     QRVVDRNSVLRTRFFQSTAGLLQVVLADDFHWEVRRRVASAEARLHLRQKMAKTDGHLS
                     DLVLFHAPGEDKQSLVWTVHRALVDEYAAKLVMNAVDKAYKGHVMPQLESFTSFSSMSA
                     SALITEAEKAYWETTLGRCHSVLFPTVSDLNLARVRATASLKRVVPGLCHATAALLRAA
                     WALMVAKTTKTNDVVFGAVVNGRNDMRSTNVVGPLRNVVPVRLAV"
     PFAM_domain     38738..39919
                     /aSDomain="Condensation"
                     /aSTool="clusterhmmer"
                     /database="35.0"
                     /db_xref="PF00668.23"
                     /db_xref="GO:0003824"
                     /description="Condensation domain"
                     /detection="hmmscan"
                     /domain_id="clusterhmmer_JN550_007233_0016"
                     /evalue="8.00E-27"
                     /gene_ontologies="GO:0003824: catalytic activity"
                     /label="JN550_007233"
                     /locus_tag="JN550_007233"
                     /protein_end="1367"
                     /protein_start="973"
                     /score="94.1"
                     /tool="antismash"
                     /translation="EDVASATLIQQSSLTLSHLDNARNIMQWEFKLPSRTLHQRLLGAW
                     QRVVDRNSVLRTRFFQSTAGLLQVVLADDFHWEVRRRVASAEARLHLRQKMAKTDGHLS
                     DLVLFHAPGEDKQSLVWTVHRALVDEYAAKLVMNAVDKAYKGHVMPQLESFTSFSSMSA
                     SALITEAEKAYWETTLGRCHSVLFPTVSDLNLARVRATASLKRVVPGLCHATAALLRAA
                     WALMVAKTTKTNDVVFGAVVNGRNDMRSTNVVGPLRNVVPVRLAVDPGVQVSDFIDQIH
                     KDMATTKAFDQTPIAQLASISPMILRACQFQNILDIQILGSDTDDTGFEALSWAESVEQ
                     PFQESTHALAISCLVKPQGVHLVAQYDENIIKGEEVDQALAQFTDVLQRLASAP"
     CDS_motif       39440..39529
                     /aSTool="nrps_pks_domains"
                     /database="abmotifs"
                     /detection="hmmscan"
                     /domain_id="nrpspksmotif_JN550_007233_0004"
                     /evalue="8.00E-06"
                     /label="C5_DCL_263-294"
                     /locus_tag="JN550_007233"
                     /protein_end="1237"
                     /protein_start="1207"
                     /score="18.4"
                     /tool="antismash"
                     /translation="DVVFGAVVNGRNDMRSTNVVGPLRNVVPVR"
     aSDomain        40313..41140
                     /aSDomain="Condensation"
                     /aSTool="nrps_pks_domains"
                     /database="nrpspksdomains.hmm"
                     /detection="hmmscan"
                     /domain_id="nrpspksdomains_JN550_007233_Condensation_DCL.2"
                     /domain_subtypes="Condensation_DCL"
                     /evalue="3.90E-24"
                     /label="JN550_007233_Condensation_DCL.2"
                     /locus_tag="JN550_007233"
                     /protein_end="1774"
                     /protein_start="1498"
                     /score="77.1"
                     /tool="antismash"
                     /translation="DLTPATPFQTEIIGGMIQTPGAGTFLRRYPILPEMDYDRLSKAWD
                     LVCAAMPCMRTRVIWSSKENSGCLVTLSTSTELEVGYYDSLPAAEAWINTLRVEAGTLG
                     SALARAAVVHVAGHPPTFVYAMSHCVYDRDSLDVVWNALCDGYWSGLVPQTLLPYRYLM
                     DHLGGIDLAPAREFWSGYLDGAPPTVFPTNPAPDYVTRPASSVSLAIPLLRSHGSVVTT
                     ATLVRAAWGLTIGSYTGSTDVVFRALLSGRTVDLDEIDRVCGPTLTNVPIRIRT"
     PFAM_domain     40409..41248
                     /aSDomain="Condensation"
                     /aSTool="clusterhmmer"
                     /database="35.0"
                     /db_xref="PF00668.23"
                     /db_xref="GO:0003824"
                     /description="Condensation domain"
                     /detection="hmmscan"
                     /domain_id="clusterhmmer_JN550_007233_0017"
                     /evalue="4.50E-14"
                     /gene_ontologies="GO:0003824: catalytic activity"
                     /label="JN550_007233"
                     /locus_tag="JN550_007233"
                     /protein_end="1810"
                     /protein_start="1530"
                     /score="52.1"
                     /tool="antismash"
                     /translation="PEMDYDRLSKAWDLVCAAMPCMRTRVIWSSKENSGCLVTLSTSTE
                     LEVGYYDSLPAAEAWINTLRVEAGTLGSALARAAVVHVAGHPPTFVYAMSHCVYDRDSL
                     DVVWNALCDGYWSGLVPQTLLPYRYLMDHLGGIDLAPAREFWSGYLDGAPPTVFPTNPA
                     PDYVTRPASSVSLAIPLLRSHGSVVTTATLVRAAWGLTIGSYTGSTDVVFRALLSGRTV
                     DLDEIDRVCGPTLTNVPIRIRTTDQSLSVAEFLEKIQVDGADILEHETIGLGAIAELN"
     CDS_motif       40418..40483
                     /aSTool="nrps_pks_domains"
                     /database="abmotifs"
                     /detection="hmmscan"
                     /domain_id="nrpspksmotif_JN550_007233_0005"
                     /evalue="3.90E-01"
                     /label="C2_DCL_024-062"
                     /locus_tag="JN550_007233"
                     /protein_end="1555"
                     /protein_start="1533"
                     /score="3.1"
                     /tool="antismash"
                     /translation="DYDRLSKAWDLVCAAMPCMRTR"
     CDS_motif       41036..41131
                     /aSTool="nrps_pks_domains"
                     /database="abmotifs"
                     /detection="hmmscan"
                     /domain_id="nrpspksmotif_JN550_007233_0006"
                     /evalue="4.10E-05"
                     /label="C5_DCL_263-294"
                     /locus_tag="JN550_007233"
                     /protein_end="1771"
                     /protein_start="1739"
                     /score="16.1"
                     /tool="antismash"
                     /translation="DVVFRALLSGRTVDLDEIDRVCGPTLTNVPIR"
     gene            44975..46099
                     /locus_tag="JN550_007234"
     mRNA            join(44975..45099,45163..45263,45328..45444,45507..46099)
                     /locus_tag="JN550_007234"
                     /product="hypothetical protein"
     CDS             join(44975..45099,45163..45263,45328..45444,45507..46099)
                     /codon_start=1
                     /locus_tag="JN550_007234"
                     /product="hypothetical protein"
                     /protein_id="KAI1867182.1"
                     /transl_table=1
                     /translation="MAAVYKSLSKSSSSQKAEAPANGVRKNKQRVLILSSRGVTFRHRH
                     LLNDLAAMLPHGRKDAKFDSKSKLYQLNELAELYNCNNVMFFEARKGQDLYIWLSKVPN
                     GPTVKMHLQNLHTMDELNFTGNCLKGSRPVLSFDSAFEQQPHLRVIKELFLHTFGVPQG
                     ARKSKPFVDHVMGFTFADGKIWVRNYQINEVEAGKGAADEEAAAAAAASKGRGGKETDI
                     SLIEIGPRFVLTPIIIQEGSFGGPILYENKEFVSPNQVRADLRRKSASRHNARAEQQVE
                     RLARHGDLGLRTSGGKKAAADALDARELFA"
     PFAM_domain     join(45080..45099,45163..45263,45328..45444,45507..45871)
                     /aSDomain="Brix"
                     /aSTool="clusterhmmer"
                     /database="35.0"
                     /db_xref="PF04427.21"
                     /db_xref="GO:0006364"
                     /db_xref="GO:0019843"
                     /description="Brix domain"
                     /detection="hmmscan"
                     /domain_id="clusterhmmer_JN550_007234_0018"
                     /evalue="4.60E-37"
                     /gene_ontologies="GO:0006364: rRNA processing"
                     /gene_ontologies="GO:0019843: rRNA binding"
                     /label="JN550_007234"
                     /locus_tag="JN550_007234"
                     /protein_end="236"
                     /protein_start="35"
                     /score="128.1"
                     /tool="antismash"
                     /translation="SRGVTFRHRHLLNDLAAMLPHGRKDAKFDSKSKLYQLNELAELYN
                     CNNVMFFEARKGQDLYIWLSKVPNGPTVKMHLQNLHTMDELNFTGNCLKGSRPVLSFDS
                     AFEQQPHLRVIKELFLHTFGVPQGARKSKPFVDHVMGFTFADGKIWVRNYQINEVEAGK
                     GAADEEAAAAAAASKGRGGKETDISLIEIGPRFVLTPI"
     gene            complement(46685..47727)
                     /locus_tag="JN550_007235"
     mRNA            complement(join(46685..46818,46883..46963,47075..47464,
                     47646..47727))
                     /locus_tag="JN550_007235"
                     /product="hypothetical protein"
     CDS             complement(join(46685..46818,46883..46963,47075..47464,
                     47646..47727))
                     /codon_start=1
                     /locus_tag="JN550_007235"
                     /product="hypothetical protein"
                     /protein_id="KAI1867183.1"
                     /transl_table=1
                     /translation="MANDEYDVSFWRPPSAPPPSALAATPRLVLIGDSGVGKSNLLSRF
                     TRNEFNLDSKSTIGVEFATRSIQVDSKTIKAQIWDTAGQERYRAITSAYYRGAVGALLV
                     YDISKHQTYENVTRWLKELRDHADANIVIMLVGNKSDLRHLRAVPTDEAKAFASENHLS
                     FIETSALDASNVELAFQNILTEIYRIVSSKALDSDGAQATIGSGTRIELEKSVDGSAAP
                     KGGNCC"
     PFAM_domain     complement(join(46811..46818,46883..46963,47075..47464,
                     47646..47649))
                     /aSDomain="Ras"
                     /aSTool="clusterhmmer"
                     /database="35.0"
                     /db_xref="PF00071.25"
                     /db_xref="GO:0003924"
                     /db_xref="GO:0005525"
                     /description="Ras family"
                     /detection="hmmscan"
                     /domain_id="clusterhmmer_JN550_007235_0019"
                     /evalue="2.20E-62"
                     /gene_ontologies="GO:0003924: GTPase activity"
                     /gene_ontologies="GO:0005525: GTP binding"
                     /label="JN550_007235"
                     /locus_tag="JN550_007235"
                     /protein_end="187"
                     /protein_start="26"
                     /score="209.5"
                     /tool="antismash"
                     /translation="RLVLIGDSGVGKSNLLSRFTRNEFNLDSKSTIGVEFATRSIQVDS
                     KTIKAQIWDTAGQERYRAITSAYYRGAVGALLVYDISKHQTYENVTRWLKELRDHADAN
                     IVIMLVGNKSDLRHLRAVPTDEAKAFASENHLSFIETSALDASNVELAFQNILTEIY"
     aSDomain        complement(join(46890..46963,47075..47464,47646..47655))
                     /aSDomain="TIGR00231"
                     /aSTool="tigrfam"
                     /description="small_GTP: small GTP-binding protein domain"
                     /detection="hmmscan"
                     /domain_id="TIGRFam_JN550_007235_0001"
                     /evalue="2.50E-42"
                     /identifier="TIGR00231"
                     /label="JN550_007235"
                     /locus_tag="JN550_007235"
                     /protein_end="182"
                     /protein_start="24"
                     /score="142.4"
                     /tool="antismash"
                     /translation="TPRLVLIGDSGVGKSNLLSRFTRNEFNLDSKSTIGVEFATRSIQV
                     DSKTIKAQIWDTAGQERYRAITSAYYRGAVGALLVYDISKHQTYENVTRWLKELRDHAD
                     ANIVIMLVGNKSDLRHLRAVPTDEAKAFASENHLSFIETSALDASNVELAFQNI"
     gene            49618..53589
                     /locus_tag="JN550_007236"
     mRNA            join(49618..49801,49967..53589)
                     /locus_tag="JN550_007236"
                     /product="hypothetical protein"
     CDS             join(49618..49801,49967..53589)
                     /codon_start=1
                     /locus_tag="JN550_007236"
                     /product="hypothetical protein"
                     /protein_id="KAI1867184.1"
                     /transl_table=1
                     /translation="MEQARRTRSPSSLFVDDSCDVEPDDDAISLTSTVRSYHPKDEEFV
                     VDDILAERQNPEEPDHTQYLIQWEGYPLFRASWEPVTNLSDELLQQWLEQKEEGGRTPF
                     DVQEWEDVRQHWAAGKASRHNRRNRKRLQLGLQTTDPFPATPDHYLYPDDDGESEETHD
                     SSDEAMEVDEIEQGGAMPMPTERKIKQTMFTGVPPTKTVLQQGSSAPSTRPEAHGNPAK
                     TGVKTSDKCSERPPVSERKSSASNPSGLNRSTGMPSNGQAKSVSTSSSSSLANKFRGKK
                     LKATRTANPQPLIQRTVATGPASALHIRRRRTGLKEAMMDQTKAPKLMSNMRRVNLLAK
                     KARELNDAAPANPAAIPSHYIITGDAPRKNQSIPDALAEPDMQSEAGVNSPHAMEVPSA
                     IAPLTGPKKSRGGKSVRFTEGTVHESTASNGPASPGLQSNVASKRGSLSSYQRTASQTV
                     ARFTSFGPEGSQEVDVEFNGIPRGHSDWLVQFLSEEHIQFCMLCSAADFFSGDTIYEPQ
                     FKLASGSLSSPTEGGQAALDAVAVNLLRTSAALYLPRSTHSILVFPTRSPAWSNLVDPA
                     GMAGTLDHLIFRPNKPLDIAHYPALSNAVVARGADSASLRRTVMKQMAELDYDTLLSNG
                     KKHVFFLMYHGPETFLFQILVIWLRACQPDCQIFRSVEQGGWNRYQEATLDGVVILHES
                     VERSIRKIPRLWDTLKHGGHIFWSLSSPDHESTLITDNDHSMPDMPPQLKLTRLFPHGR
                     AFLLTPSFMISQPAKLCELLEFIQLRSAVAPCVLVVCSTSTDYLLEIALEKARRRDLLT
                     DKLGHTVSDQVAELEGLSQDEFQDRLRAWELMKNIMDPTRHGFKSHEDPPEDIGKVVLV
                     DDLIAPDDEQSLVNWFAAWSLSRLDCYRKFYVVGSSLQGIEKARKMVRVPNYVDGTVND
                     PDVHSRQVALDNERGQHSFRSHMFRGDSAADFAPWFNSFNDLKGHSSFWMYFLAVCFLN
                     REMADHLGDFRADFGTFKTWFHSAPKFTPSLNSLVGLFYTVETDWTETDQTIPAARHPW
                     IAVFRPVNPHLNKTSYADMELLIWDFAGRNRWPASPSPEHLLPMQRRLVDYVREAAPAR
                     FENYALKRVFVSSWTDVDADPSCPVDVTCRTLEAIVHDRAKYVPPWEQPLIKRGWKLLG
                     EGPAAPRDRLYRTDSDMNEPERLIFHPARGEVDYGSACINDLYEAVVRAREKDPNCTTL
                     DYKYMTTVHWYQDLKDEKRAYKHINVDSWDRVFEDLNLQKRRP"
     PFAM_domain     join(49747..49801,49967..50064)
                     /aSDomain="Chromo"
                     /aSTool="clusterhmmer"
                     /database="35.0"
                     /db_xref="PF00385.27"
                     /description="Chromo (CHRromatin Organisation MOdifier)
                     domain"
                     /detection="hmmscan"
                     /domain_id="clusterhmmer_JN550_007236_0020"
                     /evalue="1.10E-07"
                     /label="JN550_007236"
                     /locus_tag="JN550_007236"
                     /protein_end="94"
                     /protein_start="43"
                     /score="31.7"
                     /tool="antismash"
                     /translation="FVVDDILAERQNPEEPDHTQYLIQWEGYPLFRASWEPVTNLSDEL
                     LQQWLE"
     gene            55661..57250
                     /locus_tag="JN550_007237"
     mRNA            55661..57250
                     /locus_tag="JN550_007237"
                     /product="hypothetical protein"
     CDS             55661..57250
                     /codon_start=1
                     /locus_tag="JN550_007237"
                     /product="hypothetical protein"
                     /protein_id="KAI1867185.1"
                     /transl_table=1
                     /translation="MLPGLPTPDTCTTTTTQATSSSTTHVIGAAPHSALTGVGGQAISS
                     PPAAAATSRAALLSSPAGGVTVTVTGGASSSSSAPKMLFSDFYKSTKSPLSRLRPQSQP
                     IPVAADFDADLVSKDKAKQKEAVRKYLANKIRNDWEFKWPLATPSQSNGTAQSTTQEAT
                     NSPSQEGTNVETLAPSQETQSPKHDDLEEGEEEEVSENDADDDDDDDAASVYSTVSEDP
                     AHFKPRLEWVSELSDDEVPVPLSAYRFDTPETVGQSVLATALSKRAKRRRAVREEETWN
                     PGLACFNARRDAWTAAKTARLKPKPPPSPVSPSPSRRMSFFRFASPTSPPISPSVPLSP
                     TATHVSGDTTVVASSDGESKDVPTKPDSALYPVETLLPLAPPLLPPANPMRASITPATY
                     PSIYDRIVVHSMTPSCPINLSDVLRSCVAGWKRDGEWPPRPADMPTPVVAVRKKKRESN
                     ASHARTPSTGRRMSFGFLGRRESAAGDAQAAATSHDDGGSGGKGIRKSLQRVLGLGHER
                     SASNASNTGAAA"
     PFAM_domain     56393..56971
                     /aSDomain="DUF4050"
                     /aSTool="clusterhmmer"
                     /database="35.0"
                     /db_xref="PF13259.9"
                     /description="Protein of unknown function (DUF4050)"
                     /detection="hmmscan"
                     /domain_id="clusterhmmer_JN550_007237_0021"
                     /evalue="4.40E-56"
                     /label="JN550_007237"
                     /locus_tag="JN550_007237"
                     /protein_end="437"
                     /protein_start="244"
                     /score="190.2"
                     /tool="antismash"
                     /translation="SAYRFDTPETVGQSVLATALSKRAKRRRAVREEETWNPGLACFNA
                     RRDAWTAAKTARLKPKPPPSPVSPSPSRRMSFFRFASPTSPPISPSVPLSPTATHVSGD
                     TTVVASSDGESKDVPTKPDSALYPVETLLPLAPPLLPPANPMRASITPATYPSIYDRIV
                     VHSMTPSCPINLSDVLRSCVAGWKRDGEWP"
     gene            complement(58718..61279)
                     /locus_tag="JN550_007238"
     mRNA            complement(join(58718..60633,60790..61279))
                     /locus_tag="JN550_007238"
                     /product="hypothetical protein"
     CDS             complement(join(58718..60633,60790..61279))
                     /codon_start=1
                     /locus_tag="JN550_007238"
                     /product="hypothetical protein"
                     /protein_id="KAI1867186.1"
                     /transl_table=1
                     /translation="MTGRGDNNRSRRGRPGRPGRGLTRPYAGQSRHQALPGHFGDVGDD
                     SFGERRSTGPPSLQAGSSAEHGLGVVDNYTSSSWGPSRSSLQPGAGAGAGAGAEYWPRN
                     VDQFAPSSRPVAPGLGQRGENTSHGAGFSPGVSSRGLTPEPYTPPIVPPDPESPIDCLD
                     CFTQSSSLGGTNSFTPLHFINYTAADFEDMAPRKKADDGESDYKPARSAPRKRATPSKA
                     SMASKVQTPAAPNAPEASASDAADGNSAAKKKTTAKRNTKVATKAQKLAASSQPSGDVE
                     PQDTPTKATKTARAKKNAPAATSASSQQPTPESQGGQSNPASTSSNPFFQFGQVANDDS
                     QTATPLTFDQPSTVAKAQTGRGRGRGAARARRATGGLRMPRILHARAATSRLQRVTGVA
                     SEDDEEDSDDDDDDDDDDDSSVAAPDVTSHRAGSQVHTPADPMPRTQKRTRTPAQIIGG
                     GSAMQPPPTPQPSGRTQTSRGQATFGPAINQAGSGQQQANFSAANNENSGSTRADGMPD
                     DWPRNVWSGLGRVIEEGNWDESDRLYMNGIQAGIGYGITAYKECLVMEFINTGRLWGNN
                     VIFTDGTQDRNLRAEIIRGTTAFEIFGALRGGEDFLNIRAQIQGHAEELAAIHSQDTQP
                     QPGVAGRWDFIPASQQPTGFFPAAGQPSTQFTGNAAQPTYPGSHAFNFQSDPRTLSTSQ
                     DLSQVPGLSAALSQPARQQYLPPSGGVTNMEGFFQTPNTDANVLQAPTAFTTSFGPAVD
                     NNDDAATAEQGAAVDNNGDAAVENGPMLAETENGRAVIQMPNNDHEQL"
ORIGIN
        1 gactcatacc aggttgctcc ttgaattaag cgttgtaatc ctctgccgtt tctctgcgtt
       61 ccacacattt cgagccgcgt ctccccaggc acgatgacac tttgctgacg ccgtagacca
      121 aagtatccga gattctatgc atggccttta gtaacttcaa tacgagatgc acagcgtcac
      181 tgcaagatga tgagaaaagc ttgtctccgg cacgttccag aagcatgctc atgcataacg
      241 ctcttctata taaagccagg aagccgctat cccgcaacgg cgcttttcgg tcttgtccca
      301 aggtatcgac tacttctcca gagagactct ttactttgat tctataatct actacagacc
      361 cattgctcgc cgccatgtac ttgcaacccg tcatcctcct caccctcgcc tatcttggtg
      421 tcgcccagga cacctcctcg ggctcaggcg caccccaagt gtcgacctac acttctcaaa
      481 tcgtctcgac ggtcacgccc tcgggctacc cgacgacgac cgtcagtgcc agcgataccg
      541 ggtcagccac agacacggga tccgccactg acacggggtc cgccactgac accgggtccg
      601 ccactgacac cgggtccgcc actgacaccg ggtctcacac cagcggctac gagaccacaa
      661 tcacatccgg gggcagtgcc atcgtctcgt ctgtcacctc gggcgccggg ggtgtgggcg
      721 ccacgctaac ctcgggcgcc ggcggcgctg cctcgaccct cacgtccgcc gtcggcggtg
      781 ctacctcgcc catcaccggc cccggtgcca cggctgcgcc tttcgtgcct ggccttgtgg
      841 tcggacttgt cggtggtatg gctgctctcc tctaattgaa aagtactgtg tgggaggata
      901 ccggagacca gggtcgcttt gagagtaggt ttttggcaga caggcatgag agagagagag
      961 ccgcgattat caatctacgg cttcccaagc tgtcaaaatg tttaattaat taaatgatac
     1021 cgaactcgtc taaacagact ggggggttct tcattcgtcg ttgggcacta atacaatggg
     1081 atggccgacc tccacatgga cgttagaata cacataacta tacgaaggat gacagtaaca
     1141 caccgtgagg tggactcgcc gtggtggcga aaggaataaa aacattccat caatatttat
     1201 gttggcaaac tgaattgact gaactgtatt catctacttg ggtgcggtgc cggtgtattt
     1261 gtctaagcag gctgtgactg tatttaatta tacgccaatg gttatttgac tgggtcaaac
     1321 aattccttga gaccaagtct attctgaaat ccaaccttca cagcgttgac tgggaaagaa
     1381 ccccaccagg aaaccggagc tccactatac aatccggcga acgtgagtaa caggaatggc
     1441 agcacggaca tcaacagaaa ggcctcttgt gagtgtcaac gctgcaggtg aaggtgtggc
     1501 gcattgggtc agaccagtag ctacatgaca cttgagattc gagcgtaacg catgcagcct
     1561 aggatggccc caggctaaag caaaggtacc atcacgatac ttatatatag tgagtcaaac
     1621 aatgtacgtg ccacgatagt ctttataatg gcaactcgtg ttaatgcttt ggacacctat
     1681 cttgggccct gctccctgga aaccctagga caagtctaca acagctgctt gtgaacccgc
     1741 ctttccgcat cactttggca aatgtctcca tcatggcaac aaatatgatt cctgcaagcc
     1801 agacatttgt tcatcaaaat cctcatgttc ggtggaagac caatgacatc gagccgaggt
     1861 atgtaagtga tctttaacac aagcggctat ctcctaaccc cggttcactc caggcggagg
     1921 gggtggggca cgtcttgtgc gacagacgac gatacgactg acggcggagg ccctcggcaa
     1981 ctggaacctt ccacacctgc tgacatgatg ttatgcggaa ctggtcacca gcgagacacg
     2041 ttggcagtac gtccgtcttc caaggtcaag tccgagtgtc caacgaccag aaaaccgaca
     2101 aggaccaccg gggccagtag tgtgcgcaac catggctagc gacagtgcgc cgcacttcct
     2161 cacgctgccg cccgagattc gagagcaggt gtaccacctc cttctcaacc cggacgccag
     2221 tcgcctgtcg catcccgacg agtacaccga ctacaactac cgcaatgcgc tggtgctttt
     2281 ccggctgaac cgccagatct actacgaggc gcgcaaggtg tttcgcgacc tcaacatctt
     2341 cgtgcgcatc cagacgccgt ttccgaacgc ccaggactat gtcgccttcg agggccacgt
     2401 ccctatcctg atgaagggcc agcccgcggc caggttccag ggacaaagtc tgaacgtcgt
     2461 cattggggcc ccggacacgc cgatacagga ggcagagccc aactacatcg tcatcctcct
     2521 cgacgacctg gacaagttcg ccaagatatg gctctactca gatctcacca atcccggact
     2581 caaccgcttt ctgagcctcg agcttgatat gcgcgatcca tacacgcccg actgggagga
     2641 gaagcgcatg ccgaagtggg tgcagcgcca gctgctgatg ccgttcggcg acgtgaagaa
     2701 tctcaagtcc ttgaccataa agggggaccc gaaaccgctg gcctccatcg agaccgagct
     2761 ccgcgcccag cagcagatac catacccgac cgccgagcag tgcctgagcg aatgcgcaag
     2821 actcaagacg gaaggaaaca aggagctgac ggccggcaac taccacacag cgctcaggct
     2881 gtacgcgcag gcctgggagg ccatgttcat cattgtcaag ggccggcagc gccacgtgca
     2941 cgccgaggcg tacttctcga gggagctgca cgacgagccg tacaagggcc ggcacgggca
     3001 ggccgagcgc ctgcagctcc gcgtccagct cgtcgccaac acgtgcctcg cgtacctgaa
     3061 gctggaggac tgggaggagc tcatcttctg gggcatgcgg acgatcggca tgatgcagca
     3121 ggcgacgggc gcgaacgagc acgacatctc gcccgaggac gaggccatgc tcggcttccc
     3181 ggctgccgtc cagctgggca agatctacta caggaccgcc atgggctaca aggcgctcgg
     3241 cgtcaaggac caggcgaaga agctgctcag ggtcgcaaaa gtgtatttgc cccgggatga
     3301 gaatgtgagc agggagctgg ccgagttcac cttgaagctt ggttgagcca atcgcttcaa
     3361 cctgccctat atttcacaag gacagcggct tggcgaagcc aaacaggtgg tccttgttgt
     3421 gtgagttgtc tacacgctta gacaacgtag cttctattga ctatgggcga ctaacgcatt
     3481 atgcgtaacc ccagcctttg atgactatca gctcatgtca ccaacaatgg actgcgtcgg
     3541 ctccaagtaa gggacaacct gaagaggtac ctgaagtagt tgaagaaagt tgatggtccg
     3601 ctgctcatga aagagccata gccaggacaa agaacagcat agttgttgcg acttcatatc
     3661 cggtgagaac atggatacaa tgttcatctc ggtcattgtt cgtacgacaa ctttctgtgt
     3721 agagaataat actacccatc cacttcgtct ctatatcgag tgtgtaacat tgcagttgtc
     3781 tccgtggcac tcaacaagca ttctgtagtc ccgcggcgtc tatatattcg cgaggagccg
     3841 cccatgggtt ccatctgatc accaaccgtc taacaaggct gaacaggtac agagctctgt
     3901 gactactgat acggactagt accacatcgc cactacccag cttcagaccg tctccaattt
     3961 cactcaaaga tgtctcattc ccaggccatg ccagaagcga aagacaagcc tcgcgctgtc
     4021 gatgcagtcg tcgagcaaca taagatctcg gagacggcag ccgccgaggg cgaaaacgcc
     4081 tctgagatgt cgcagcagcg cttgaccaac acaccattcc cgaaggagag tgcatccgag
     4141 gcggcgacgc cgccgccgcc accgagcccc ctgaagctgg ccagcaacct gcaggtgccg
     4201 ccattcgtcg ccccgactgg gatgcggttc tccacggacg tcgactttgt gccgagcggt
     4261 gcgacttccg gcctcatgca cttcaccgcg gccgagactg ctacggacac acgtgccgcg
     4321 acacccaccg cgctcgaaag acgccgccgg gccccgtgaa gctgacttgt aacccacagg
     4381 ttcctccgtt cacggccgcg accgcgtcga gcttcaccac gaacatcgac ttcgtgtcaa
     4441 gtggagtaac ctcttccctg ccgttgcgct ttgctgcgac tgtgccggcg gccaatgctt
     4501 ctgagatggc ggatggcagg gaggagcatg aagaacgcaa ggcgtaggta aacagagagc
     4561 gatgcagaag gtgagcctgc tggctagatg aggtaggaga ccaaccttag gtaggaaaat
     4621 gtcatgacaa catgaagaaa tgctgcaagt gttacagtat atctagtaag tacgcgcttt
     4681 tactgaatag acttgtcacg tgaaataact agttcagggg tttacctcag aaacaacatt
     4741 tgaacttctt ttggtcaatc attgattcgt atctatcctg catcgaaaac cctttccagc
     4801 tgaatgtcca gccaaataca tcggggctca ttaacgcctg cctgcggtcc atggccaggc
     4861 tttatctggg gtatcttgct tcccatgaat actcatacaa cattctgaaa gtactatcta
     4921 tgcaatcgaa ttaggacggg tgctggcagg ctgatccata ttgtcagttg ccagaagaat
     4981 ttgcctttcc ctgaaaaact ctctgatcct aagtgctctg tgcacttcgt gactgctatt
     5041 cgggacctca aaaggccgac cccgtatagc cttcgccgga tgatttggct agggcctctt
     5101 cggtgagctc ggtcttgagt cgtgcgaggt caacttcacg catgatcttg tcccaaccag
     5161 ccaacaagga ccgagtcctc tcgtcagtct tctccttctc cgcccggatc cgctcgcctt
     5221 cggcctttaa ggccctgtgg ctcaccaact gctccggcag aacgccttcc atggctgctt
     5281 cgtcttctag actcatcttc ccaccaggaa tgatgggtgt cattgtggcc acctcccgtt
     5341 caaatacgga cagttgacgc ttctcggctg ccggcccctt gggcgggttg aaaggctttg
     5401 attgcgacac gggggtcgaa ggtagagaag acgaggtcgg agtatgtcca cggggaccac
     5461 tggggatatt gttgctgccg gtagtagcag aagccgggcc ggctgcgggg gggaggttcc
     5521 tgcttgatat tgtcggggtc caggagttgc cacgtccgcc acggccatag ccgcctcggg
     5581 gggtaccata acctctgggg ccagagggag gaataccagg actagtggca ccctgtcgac
     5641 taggcgcggg tgaaggtgca ggtcgactag gcgggccagt cgtagaggcg ggcggaccag
     5701 agaaattgcg ggtatctctg gcatctcggc tgtcccggcg atctctgtca cctcgcggtc
     5761 cggtgggagg cggccgaaga gctgcagggc ctctcggggg cgacctggtg gtaggcccgt
     5821 ctaagggagc acgtgtcgga ctcttctccc tgggaggtgc gcgttgagga gatctggact
     5881 gatgacgggg tgaacgaggt gactggacgt tggatcgatc gtcacgacgg accacagcgg
     5941 gagtggggga aggccgtcga gactgatctc tgctaggaag ggcagacgac atggcagaat
     6001 cgcgaggggg tgaagatcgt ctgtatgagc cgacaaagcg atcgtcgcgc cgatccatgc
     6061 taggtgaacg acgccggaag gcatttccac ggcccccagg tgggctaatc cgacgtggag
     6121 ggcttcgcct gtcgcgatcc cgtacatcac ggcgatctct ctctatagat ctggatctgc
     6181 ctctgtgaga ggtgttaatg tagttcgagg gaggggacaa gtcgggagca tagtgcggct
     6241 cttgaccacg accatgagca ggaccgtacc cgtgggggaa atcagtcgca tgatcagatc
     6301 gcatgtggtc tgaagaggcg gggttggggt ggcgcatatc gttctggcgc tggccagaga
     6361 tatgccgagc acctctcggc gtgttgaagc gtcgagaagg actacggaag tcacttgacg
     6421 gcatgtcatg cggacgctca ggcagctgga aactgcgctt gttgctgacg gggacggcgt
     6481 tgggatcgtc gccccatcct ccgctgacag gctcgaatgc atcactctgc tgagaacgag
     6541 aacgagaagg gggtaatgac cttgggtccc tcgcttcaaa accacggcga tccctgtcgt
     6601 ccctcatatc acgtcgcggg ggcgaaaacc ggcgaggagg cgggctgttg cgcctgatgg
     6661 gtgagcgtcg cggggagggc cgtctgcccg ggcttcgact ctggtcacgt cgccgccatg
     6721 tatcagctgc cgggcctctc atgtcccgac ctctcgatcg atcccttctg aagccggggc
     6781 ttcgtgagcg gcgccgcggt gtgcgatcag gaacgtagcg atcttcgtgt ccgacagggc
     6841 tgcgggctct ctctctaggc ggagggcttc tcggtcggtc tcgctcccgt tggtctcgcg
     6901 gagggggact tctcgctcgc tccctctcag gggatctagc ccgtcgagcg gtcgcattga
     6961 agggtcggta cgactcgcca gcgccatatc tagtgacctc gccatcgtcg tatctgcggg
     7021 ggtaccaggt cagcagtgct tcttgcaagt ctatgggtca tcaccgcgca cacaatctga
     7081 ggcagcggcg aagtcgagga atgatgatgt ggggcggaag ggataggagg taggttccat
     7141 gacagccaag gacagccaga gatgttgggt accattgcca acgagagaca ccgctgaaag
     7201 gggtggttca gagtgtgttg tccgccgccc caagtgtctg tttggaacac attggcatga
     7261 cataagcatg aaggtatccc aagatggcac tgtgatacca aggtgtcatc tagatgggct
     7321 taccaccgcc cgtgctagga cacccgtgac ggcagctctg cacaggggtc gtcctgtacc
     7381 tgggagcgaa agaggaaaga gaagacaccc aaacttcgag ctgcactttc ttaccttctg
     7441 ctgcttcgtg aatcgcgctc catgatgggc agctgcttcc gctgctcgcg gccgatctcc
     7501 tcgctgagga tctgcagctc gagatcgcgc ttcctggcgc gcagttcctc gaggcgactg
     7561 ggccgggggt gctcaccact gtctatggga gtagtctcgt cgtagttgaa gctgtcctgc
     7621 tcgtagggtc gaaacgccgc gtccgtgtgg tggtgtgatc tcaagatgcg acccgcgttc
     7681 gttagacgtc cgcgtcctct gcgacgcccg cgaagctcgg acatttcttc ttatcgcggg
     7741 tggcactgca gttagcggtg gttatcgata agtagccggc ttgcgacaag tccttcggct
     7801 gctctctgaa cgtgtccgaa agtagtcaag ccttggccgg atgtctcgtt cgcgtgcaaa
     7861 gttgagattg atgggctggc aaccgggcct caaaaaacag gatgaaagac tacctaccta
     7921 gacaagccct cgaatgtttg ccttgtctcc ctgccgcccc aacgaggctt ccaagtgaaa
     7981 cccatctatt cacaaatcga tttaaagcgg agcgtagctc agtccccctc tgccgcactg
     8041 ccgttatcgt ccacgggaaa tgacatcgcc aaacgcatgt gaaaaacaga gccatacaag
     8101 gttgatgtct ggagacgtga atttttcatc tctacgatga acaagtgcta aatattaaat
     8161 ttatggagat tgcgtgcaag ctaaacacca tggaggactg gattttcaag ttgggctcaa
     8221 caaatctgat cgagccttgg acttgtactc ctcagaacat gaacgctcat aggcatgtat
     8281 tcgtgttgag tcctagcatt gtcaagccgc gggatcaaga atcatgggta ttgtctctca
     8341 tcatactaga ctaagaatct ctcgtttggc gcgcaccatt cccctctgtc acactgcagt
     8401 cgttacatac tgcccctggc agccgcggat ggccactgca gtgactacgt cgtcgactta
     8461 caacgccttg ttcgaccagg tccttacttc accgttccaa cccaaccaac ccaaccaacc
     8521 caaccataaa tctgtagaac atccatccta ggcttcgtca tcctcagatc atcttctcat
     8581 cctctgttgt gttaccactc tgcgatagcc gctccccaat ccactcgtat acctcaccag
     8641 catgtctctg catcatgcgg ttgaggccaa cttggtcgct cttgcggacg ccgccaaaac
     8701 gtcgtttgta gaccttcttc tccagctcgg ggtcactcca gcatgcgtga tccttggcca
     8761 catagaccag cgagttgcgt ttgtaccacg gcgacaggtc ttcgtccgtc gctgacttga
     8821 agggtcgtaa gttgccagta acaaagttca cgaccccgga gatccggtcc ttgcattctg
     8881 cgtatgcttg tcagcaacat gtcccaagag ctgacataga ataccctaaa actactcacg
     8941 tcgttccgtt aggagatgcc tcactcctag gtaagcatta ccaacgccca tgacaaatag
     9001 atcatcggcg tcatatagct gaacgtaatt gtcccaaatg tagttcatca gctccttgat
     9061 ctggtttgac aatgtttgct cgctcgctct tgggatgaat ggatccatat cctcggggtg
     9121 tgtgatatag tgtggtacgt tcgcatcgat aatgccgaaa tcgttcttgt gggcccattc
     9181 gacgtacttc atcaccccat ccgacttcaa tgcagttaat tactcagtcc tgtcttcaac
     9241 tcgggagtag acacttacaa caaatgcgtt gtgaggatcg acagtgttat cgatcaggtc
     9301 gggcatggcg acgagttcag gcctgtggag tcagtttgat gccgcagaga gatctcgtag
     9361 tagtagtagt acttacgggt catgtatgat gatcaagacc ttctttttct ccgagatacc
     9421 tggtgtgaca atgacctggt tctcgaaaga cttgaataga gcctcgcgct gtatgaacaa
     9481 tggcactagt ccgaatctct cagacaagat ctggcgctgg taattgcgaa taacgtcgtg
     9541 gagcctcgaa gagccatcgc ccatgtcttg cacattaatc actccagggc gcatacactc
     9601 ccaataaggt gcttgggcgg cttggacctt ggctaacacc ttggctgctc ccttgtcgat
     9661 tcgtggaatc ttcatgtgtg gaggcggttc gcccatcaga gtcttcgcga ccgccaaagc
     9721 cgattgcgat atcgctctga ggttgtagcc accctcgaga cagacagcaa ctttaccgcc
     9781 tgccagtgac ataagcatat gtgtcatgtg ggcgtagcaa ccgggcgtca cgaagcagcc
     9841 gccaagttcg tcgccgttag cggcgtcaaa gccagccgag atgatgacca ggtcggggtt
     9901 gaactcatgg gcaatgggca taacgatctt ctgaaacgca gccatgtatt ctccgtctcc
     9961 catgccctgg ttatcccagc caatgttgac atttctccct ttgcccagtc cattgcccac
    10021 cgaatctata ccgccgtcat cgatatactc attgtctggt cttccagggt agaaatttcc
    10081 gttgtcatac acgtggagtg agatgtagag gatattaggg tcctcgtaga acatgttctg
    10141 gataccattg ccatgatgaa catcccagtc caagataagt accttgcgac aagtctccgg
    10201 gtactctagt tggcagacct tggcggctat gggcacattg ttgaagaaac agaagcccat
    10261 tggctgatca aattctgcgt gatgcccggg gggtctgatg acggcaaagc cgttcctgac
    10321 tctaccggca acaatgttct tgcatgtctc aatagctcct ccggctgcga ggagggcggc
    10381 ctcaaacgac atagcgccta tgtacagcga ttgtctgcct tggtccatag cgtgactcaa
    10441 gttgcgtaag gtatgggtgt cgtagtccgg tagccctgcg gcccagtcat aatgggctgt
    10501 tgtatgcaca gagcatatct cctcctgtgt tgccggtcga gcgggtaccc tccacatgta
    10561 ctttgttgga gttgcctgga ggatttcagc aagctcggtg tctttgccgg tgaagacaag
    10621 gcctgctttc ttgaagatct tcatgatttc ttcgattctg cgggggtcct cgggatgatg
    10681 aggtgtaggc ccaaagtctg cattggcatg gagtttcatg cgatcgtcgt agcagcatcc
    10741 agttggcaac atgttcaggt tagctagtga cttgatgaaa tcatcgttct cgtacgagga
    10801 gtcatattca tcaatgatga gtccttcttc accggggtac tcctccccat tttcttccga
    10861 accgttccct tgcggatcga ttgagccatt gggtgcatcg atcatggcgt gatcatcacc
    10921 ttcgaggttt tcggcatcca tgatggtagg catggcaagt tacacttggc tttgagcaac
    10981 gtggcctggc ccaagagtga tatttgactt gcttctgtag gcagaagaaa ctgtcagaat
    11041 gagggtgtag atcaatcgca acacctgcct gcgttctgaa tagctccacg tctggggcca
    11101 aagatacacg acgctttccc aggcttttgt gtgcaatacg aagaatgggc gatgctcgaa
    11161 cttcttgggg gaaacctatg tctttccttt catccgatga cggtgccaaa gagccacctt
    11221 catcagctgc tggacgtttt cctcaatttc gattccacaa gggtaaatgc cagattgcga
    11281 cacgcaaaca agatccctaa atgatacctt ggtagaagca ggtgtgaaaa ttgctccttc
    11341 tagcaaggtg aatgttgagt tcgcacatgc tctcagggga aaaaagcccc gatttcctca
    11401 gtgtccttga aagggctgtc agcaactcca gagacggttc catcccagag gattgatatg
    11461 aaagtggcac gtggtggtgt atgatgctcg caaagtcgca tctgggttac cataacctca
    11521 agatgccgat gccgcgcagt ggaatgaaag gcagccttgc caggcgcagg gctttagtag
    11581 ggtagataca catatgtgct cgagcgcatc gcgagccgag atgtcgtttg ggggttgtag
    11641 ggattcgttc gtagatgaag gagaccgact tacacttatc acggggatga gcaggtccgg
    11701 gttgacaaaa gcaagcgcgg tgcacgccct gggcctttgc ggtgcggtcg cgattgatca
    11761 gtcagaaagg gtcagggctg taggcacaga ctaaatgctg tacaggacag gccagtccaa
    11821 actcgcgatg cgttaggggt acacggctat cgccaactcg gaccttgagg gtttcgtgga
    11881 tttgggaaat gcaccacagt cgcgctagaa ctggaaggag aacgcggctg attggcaccc
    11941 cgggcagccg ccaattggca ccagccacct ctggtcatcc ccgcctaatt acctgtaggc
    12001 acctatcttg aacatctaca caacacttcc cacatgtatt cgagaaaggc ttccaattca
    12061 tctgtgatat tctgactgtt tattgattat caataccagg gccatggccc ggatggccat
    12121 tgaagccgag tcactattga tagccagtgg aaggcggagc cgggtgtaaa tatctcttgt
    12181 aatgcgccat gcttcatgac ttggatttct tttgtctatt ctcaacaatt catcatacac
    12241 gctcgagtct gtttctatag tacaagagac gcttgcttgt aacccatcta gaactgatcc
    12301 aatccaaaac ggctgtacat ggtggaataa tacattgaag tcgttgcgtg aaagcctgct
    12361 ggaaagcgta atgacagcat aagagctagc cttcgtagtc taagtcatga ccatcgtcgc
    12421 catacgggat gggcctatgg ggtaagttcg gatacgacaa gagttcctgc ttgctcaacg
    12481 gaggctttcc tgttggccaa gcatctgccg tgaacaatcc ctgctcgtca caccagctgt
    12541 catcatcaat gatgccgctt gacggaatat ctgtaacagc gtttgacttg aggaggagtc
    12601 tctcttggag aacaacatca atggaccaag acaacgtctc ttgctcggcg gtgaagtcag
    12661 gctgggtttt cctggcggta tagatgatac ccgcttttcc aagccgcagc gcattctcca
    12721 tcaggtcttt cagttgtcgt ggatccaact tcatgtaagt gctgacgata tgcttgctgc
    12781 gccaatcgtc ccatccccaa ggtatgggct tccagtccta aggtcaggtg agtgatgatt
    12841 cctggcacca agtcgatcaa cgatggactt acttcgactg agatagatga gcagatatcc
    12901 cgttgaacag tgacccgcag cgtctcccag agatcctcca gctcccgaat ctccatggaa
    12961 ctcatgacac gcaaatgatg aagcctatca tcgggttccc acatcttggg catccatgcg
    13021 tatgaggcgt agacaccatg gaaacactca gagtaaagcc accatctcgc aacggctcca
    13081 cgcaacctga gctcttcgct tcgtcttagg cagcgactgt cctctcggtt tttatgccat
    13141 cgatgcctgg ggtactcctc gacccaccaa tcgactactt tcaccatgtt ccatatacga
    13201 ccaagatcag tagagtttag aacaatcttt cgtggacaga tcagcttgcc gtctctgaac
    13261 ccgacggcac attgcataag atccacgtga ttacctgggc ctctgccgac gtcgacgctg
    13321 attctccgag ggtgcagcat ggcatctggg gaaaagtccc gtttatcaac agtgtacacg
    13381 agaagcagag attcgaactc taccagtcga gcgagaatgg tcgtcatgac tgcagcttga
    13441 ttctccttga aaatgccgaa gagcctcttg ttcaagagga cgaatgtcgt gagatcacga
    13501 acgcctatgt tgttcattat cgcaagaatg agctcggcag gaatgacctc gaagggacga
    13561 caaatccggg aggccatgat gacgatgctg ctaatgagat aattcttgtt cggatattgc
    13621 tgactctgga tgaagcgaca cgatcaaaga gttgaatggt agtctgaaga cagtgagctt
    13681 ccagtgcaaa cacccgaggc gtcagacttc ttcatacctt ggattatatg ttgacggcga
    13741 ataacaaatg cgacagggtt gcctgttgga ccagctctcc ggaacgccgt atcctctctt
    13801 ggaactcctt tccttctata acggtctacc gctgacacga gaatgcaacg tgtttgcagt
    13861 ctactaaacg cagtatcccg gcctcctact gctctctatt tcacgtttac tcagctctca
    13921 cgaatgagaa gactgtcgac ttgagcaagt cgaattcaaa gctaaatttg gacaatgctt
    13981 ccaaactttc gccaacctca ccccccgtga tatcgaggag ggtgatcaac tccgtgggtt
    14041 taaatgatgg aaacccctcc cttggggcta tccagtatga aagagatgcg tgggaacatc
    14101 atcggtagcg attgttgtat agccatggtg gcgtggtctg gacgctgttt tgccatgttt
    14161 acgtggttgg agggagaaag gaaagcccaa gccgccacgt cttgactcac ttgcgtttga
    14221 cgtgcaagag agactcctga cgtgacgcgg actggggtgt ctctggtgga acccaccaaa
    14281 aggtcggcaa gcggattatc cccgcagccg atacttgcgg actggaatgg gaacccaagt
    14341 tacaggacga agctacctac aggaagctag tctcaaatcg cggtttggcc tccagttttc
    14401 gaacattcta ttctcccagt tgtagcgctt tgtgtcacta tggagcagta cactctgaag
    14461 cgaggctgat gcaatcccta cggagtgcaa tgagtgatat ttgacatacg ggaatcgcag
    14521 ctatccactg tgcccaccag cgtgtaggta cagtacagta catacttatc ccatgccagt
    14581 gctggcttat ctctttatct atcccgcagc tgaaggcagc ttgtcgcaca gtcggcagct
    14641 ggcactacca tcgtctcctt acaataaacg tctctaggta accaggcatt gttgtcactt
    14701 gataatatat tgctcaagac tagagcagag gccccgacag tgatgaagct tttcatgccc
    14761 agaaatatct cgaatttcaa tacgactgtg aactcggctg ggtttcccgc tacactcctc
    14821 cgttgcgccg ggagcttata ttcacatcag gtaataaggg tgatagatat gcttgacatg
    14881 cggcgcaggc gttcctgtat agcggacaaa ttgagtatat aagttatgag atgttaggat
    14941 gcggtgacga tatgccattt ctcaatggtg gccaatgacc attgaccatt tgtaggggac
    15001 tagcatgcat gctactcttg gagaccacta cccggcagtg gctgactgca gctggacaag
    15061 gggttctcgg cctatgttgg atcgcgcgct ataacaggta tgaatggaac acatatatat
    15121 ggtatgtgca tccgcccaag tggacgcttc atgtctaggc aacctaagtt tgtggtgtcc
    15181 tcctttccag ccagcgccct tgttacagtg acactcgtga acattgcata tcaaagcttt
    15241 gcttgagttt ggttacgtag agcataagat tcttcatgga catcaacgga agcgtggtga
    15301 tttttggtgg aggtgagtat tgcaacttac ctatgtatta agcattgagt cccctgaaag
    15361 ttaacggctt ctgcagggag tgggattgga aaggcgtgct cagaggcttt tgccctagaa
    15421 ggcgcagcag aagtaatcat cgcagacctc aatattgatg ctgcagagga ggttgctaga
    15481 gggcttactg gtatcgctac ggcagaaagc tttaggtcca gagcaatcaa agtcgatgtc
    15541 gcgtcagaag agtcagtaaa gaatgccgtt gaagaagctg tccgctactt gggacgcatc
    15601 gactattgcg ttaactcggc tggggtaagt cgactctccg ttctattcac tatcacccag
    15661 tcgcatgttt tgacgattat cgaacttaga taggtgtcaa agtcgcgaaa gaaatgtcag
    15721 aagctgaccc ctctgacttc gatcgcttcc tacgcatcaa tgtcatgggg acattcctag
    15781 ttacgcgtta cgtttctgcg gcaatgagaa ctcaggcacc cacggccgtg tctgcttcat
    15841 ccgccggaaa acgtggtctt acgaggggag ctatcgtaaa tctcggctca ctcgcttcat
    15901 tcatatcaca acccggacag gtccagtaca cagcatcaaa gcatgcagtg ttgggtgtca
    15961 caaagaacgc cggtaagcgg aatcccaccc tccctcaaat atcatccttg actgacgcca
    16021 ctatagcact cgataatgcg gcacatgcca tccgcgtgaa ctgtctatgt ccatcttggg
    16081 tagatactcc gatggtaagg caggctgtgg acagcgtacc agggttacaa cagacgatcg
    16141 aatccgtgat accaatggga cgcatagcgt gcaccgaaga ggtggccgat gcagtcattt
    16201 tcttgtgtag ctataggtcg agctacatga ctggctgtgc cttcattgtg gatggtggaa
    16261 cttcgctctc gggtaaactc taatgttacg ttcgggaatc ctgccaagga ggagattctg
    16321 tcagcttgga ggaatcttgg ctctcaatag taaacatcaa cggggtatca aagaaccgaa
    16381 tcatgcattt gcctctgtcc cgacttcaat tgcttacctg catatgcgta tgtcatccca
    16441 ggtccggaac tgggggccac gctaactcca attgaagccc ctggaaatga tcttgtcccg
    16501 acgttgcagt caactgaaca tagcagcctt atcaagatgg tgtcaggttg cacatatgca
    16561 tgctatgcag gtatcattta tgtaatgtac atggtactat gtatgccaca ttttgcctgg
    16621 ctttatgatc ctagctagct caggcagatc ggcagaaaat agaaacctgg ctttccaaag
    16681 ccacatataa cttcacactg aacaagcttg ggttgatacc aggtccacaa ggtattgtca
    16741 tctactctca caatcaattc aaaagttccg ttatagccta aggcagaaat ggatgcaacc
    16801 gagaagctcg acacgacggg atcgggatat gtcactaatg gctttcctgc ccctggactc
    16861 ccccgaacga tgcgtcatat tactggattc aactcgaaag gcgaatccgt atttctcagt
    16921 accgactcag gagaccacca ccggataatg ggagaacaac aggctgtcgc taacataatc
    16981 tattcgacga acgagacccc tgttgaatgc aatggtgaag ttgatatcaa gcatgccaag
    17041 gagaacgagg tttgtgatcc aaccgaaccg cgcttgttat ctgggaacta ctgatgacac
    17101 ctgttcagcc gccgcttcac taccccaatg gcactgtggc tcgcatggtc gactttgctc
    17161 ctggagtcaa gtctcctatg catcgcgcag tttctcttga ctatggcgtc gtcttggaag
    17221 gtgtctttga gctgacgctt gactcaggtg agacgcgcat catgagaagg ggagacgtca
    17281 gtgtgcaaag ggctgcggct caccagtggc gcaacatcac cggcaatggc acaatgccag
    17341 gccgtatgct gtatattctt ctcgactgca aggacgtcta tgttgagggg aagaagatgg
    17401 aaggatacct tggcttattg ggccagtact accaaggcag tcagcattga ttcatccagt
    17461 tactacacct taagcctgaa tatatgtggt gtgcgattga ccacttggag tttgtgtaca
    17521 tgaagcatcg ctccattttg aagtatagtg ctcttaaagt ggcactacta gtaactatgc
    17581 aagaacaacc cacatctagt tgtaattatc cactttcata tcacctttgc ctctcgtttc
    17641 tgatcttctc gagatcgaac agaagcgaga agatgtaatc ctaaagagat cagatccagc
    17701 agactgggta gcgatgcttc taaaccttac ccatacagtg cgccatccaa ccatatcaag
    17761 taagcgcacc agaaaggttg tgtttccata ccaaaaccaa gcgggcggag accgactcga
    17821 gctttgcttg actactttct ccgcatatgt gaagcggtcg gtggtttcta ggacgattac
    17881 ttcgcttgaa acggaaaagg caagtatcaa atacgtactt gggcttcgct taacatgctg
    17941 tcgaaaagcg tatgagagag gggcatagaa tgaatctgtt catgcttgtg aacggtgaac
    18001 ggcaaaagga ctatctcgac gttgagatcc aggctagtac ttggtacgaa ccttccggca
    18061 atgctctatc cacatcgtta cttaggatat tcgtgccaat ctcaccactg ataaccttac
    18121 atgaaacgta tcagttttat taacgtatag agagtactga cgattacaca tacggtaagg
    18181 actttgacgc taatggtcac agtgagcagc tcagaaccgt tcattgcgct tgctggatca
    18241 cttactcaag tggtgccatc tcaacccgaa gtgtgtttga ccagtggtgt agagctgctt
    18301 tggaggcatt gtatgaagct atttccttgg ttggtaagat gatttcagga actaaaagat
    18361 ggtttcttac atccgtatac gtaaggcacg ataccaccaa cggagccgat gttaacaata
    18421 gttccagatg acctgatgag catgtcatga aaatgatgga ccatacgcat cggcccaaat
    18481 acattgacat caaacatggc ttgcacggca gatacatccg tatcgatggc agtcatggta
    18541 taggctggca aacttagctc agtttaaaga cctacactgc cccgtgcggc atcttaccta
    18601 tcccactatt atcgataaac attatttaga gatctgtagg agataaacta tacaatgggg
    18661 tatcttacgc attattgaca agtatttcaa ggaagcctcc cgtgagaatc ttcacatttc
    18721 tcttcaattc taccaccgac ttttcatcag ttacatcaag gcgaaaataa atgatcccgg
    18781 ctttatcaag atgacctgaa ggttgactag gaagaagagt agcaatcgga tggaagttct
    18841 gctttgcgta ttcccggacg agggcctccc ctatgccgcc ctggccacat ctacacttgt
    18901 cagcaaacga tgcaatcaat ccaaagatac gacaacataa gctcacccag tgaccaaggc
    18961 aaatcttttc ctgtccgcca tgctggcctt gaatagtatg atcgatgctt agagagagat
    19021 acagatgatt gtcgtttcga agcaggcata agagccaaga gaaggatggg ctgccaccct
    19081 actgatgacc agcgatggca cacaaatact cggaaaacgg ccaatgggaa tacaacacaa
    19141 cgagaggggc agatgaggta ccttatcttc tcgtgggcaa ccaaactgca cactgcaagc
    19201 atgctgtgcc gtcgatttac agaaatatgc aatgcagcac cctctggatg acttcgtatc
    19261 aacacatggt acgtctagat cgttctgaag tgcgagttct cagtacaaac gtttggtagg
    19321 tgacccctgc gcttgtcgtc actatgcggc caaggagact agaacgcttg aggtcaagtt
    19381 gtgtgagggt ttcctgaggt atcaggaaac ttaaaggata cttcttcgag atctggattt
    19441 gaggtactca atacagactg aaatcgagtt acacaaaaag tgtaccgtgc tgctgacgat
    19501 gcactttcga tcgggcacat cttacgcaga ttgctgcagt acccgccagg gttcagctgt
    19561 gagtctcccc aatcctaccc cgaaacccag attagccatc aattgcaata accacgattt
    19621 tcccataaca ttatccgata tcgaactttg atactatcaa ttcgaatatc caaaagaaaa
    19681 taagccgagg gacaccacaa tgtttatggc gcaatgcatg ctcatgtaga cagtctgttt
    19741 ctcctttagc gatttgagat ttataagcgg gagacgtaac gccatattag tgctccgtcc
    19801 gtactactcg tcccgtcatg atagactatg cctaccatca actaaatctg cctgaatact
    19861 acttatactt caagtctact tgagctaacg tgtgttggga aacgtgtata gagataagcc
    19921 tcggtatgtc tgagccaaca actacccagg gcagtagttt cattcccacg ccggatactg
    19981 taacctgcat gacttcagag atggatgacg acccggtatg tgtcgttgga ataggtatgc
    20041 gcttatttct attcttccgg tgctcctgct agcctctcga atgctcaaat atgttttgta
    20101 tagcttgtca ccttcctggg ggcattcgtt cgccttctga tctttgggaa ttcctgattc
    20161 ataaacgaag cgctcagtca cgagtcccag cgagtcgctt caatatcaaa ggcttctatc
    20221 atccggatgg gagtagagcg ggggttatga atgctgacgg agggtacttc ctccaagaag
    20281 acgtgcgtct gtttgagaat gggttcttcg ggatcaacag catggagaca gcatacagta
    20341 agttgttttt caagactacc tgcgtggctc accaggagac ttccccgtgt ggcaccccgc
    20401 caaagatcat cttccctgga agcatgttat cttctgtcaa aggtactatg tattgatggc
    20461 aggaaaatgt agtggacccg caacaacgaa agcttcttga agtggtgttc gaatgcttcg
    20521 agaacgcagg agtatccctc gaagagattt ctgggaccaa tactggggtc tatgttggaa
    20581 actttaccgt tgatcatcaa acgatccaag cgcgggaccc agatactatc catcggtata
    20641 atgcgactgg gggcagtacg accattcttg ccaaccgaat tagccacgtg tttgatcttc
    20701 aggggcccag gtgaacaaaa tccaaactgc acgcagcaca aaccgccttg ctgatcccca
    20761 gacttagctc cacaactgat acagcatgtt cttcctcact atactgtctg gacagcgctg
    20821 tcaacagcct taagagaggt gactgcgatg gcgctgtggt tgcggctgtc aacttgatta
    20881 cctccccaga gcaatgtctg gcaacaatga aagctggcgt tctgtcccct acatctacat
    20941 gccacacgtt cgatgcttca gccgacggct atggacgagc agacggtgtg aacgccattt
    21001 atttgaaacg cctttcctct gcaatgaggg atagaaacaa gatatgggca ctgatccgtg
    21061 ctactgctgt aaacgcgtga gttgatactg gtactagtcc tgtgtcaatg tttggcctaa
    21121 tgcatgagta tagctgcggt agaacccctg ggattactca gcccagtgca aacttacaag
    21181 aagctgtgat tcggaaagcg tacagcaatt cgggtctaag ttttacagac acggactata
    21241 tcgaatgcca tggcacggga acccctgtag gagatcccat cgaagttgaa gcaatttctc
    21301 gttgcttttc attatcaagg gaatcgccct tgttgattgg agcggtaagt tcgccttcgg
    21361 atcatacact ggaatattat accggatgat ttaatattta aacgcaggtg aaaaccaatc
    21421 tagggcatag tgaggcagct agcggattga cgtccatcat caaagttgcc ttggctttcg
    21481 agaacggtaa aattccacct acatttggag tgacgaggat aaatcccaat cgtaaatgtc
    21541 cacgccccaa cataccaatt tgaaccactg atttgactct attagtaccg cttgattcat
    21601 cgaagatgaa gattgctact gaactagaag actggcctag acatttgcgc agagctagca
    21661 tcaactcttt tggatatggg ggcaagtcat ccccttctcg tagccaaatt gcaaagccgt
    21721 aattcctcgg tttggaacta caaaatccag tgctaacata gaaaaggagc aaatgcacac
    21781 gctattctcg aagcattcga cgtttctatg atacttgatc agccactagg ccatgaagct
    21841 caagtggcta attccggacg gcgacttgtc ttgcccgttt cggcggcgac aaacaaagct
    21901 ttggatgacc gagctcgcca aatatcgcaa atcgcttcat cctgtgacag caagactttg
    21961 gaaagcctag catacacttt gacgacatgc agatcattac tcaagtctag gcaagttctc
    22021 ctggctgagt ccggccagga tggaggcacc gagctggtga atgtcgaaat caacgatgtc
    22081 tctttaggcc cactaccttt cgtcttcgta ttcagtggtc aaggggccca gtactcaggg
    22141 atgggaaaag aactccttgc tcggaatgag tcgttcctag cggggattcg ggaattggac
    22201 cgcactttac aagccttgcc caaggatagg gccccaagct ggtccataga gcagtccatc
    22261 ctcaaccctg gagatacaag tcaaacgcag aaagccatac acagccagac actttgtacc
    22321 gctctacaaa ttgctatagt tgatctgctt aagagctgga acgtgaaacc catggccgtg
    22381 gttggacatt catcagggga gattgcggcg gcttatgctg caggcctcat gagcaacact
    22441 caagccatac tcgtcgccta cttcagaggc tatgcggtcg accaggtgaa agccacgggc
    22501 tccatgatgg cggttggcct tgacgttcga actgcccatg atctcatccg gaagaacgat
    22561 ctcgaccagt ccgtgtgcat tgcttgtgtc aatgcaccgg agagcgtgac tctcagtgga
    22621 tcaacagagg gcattcgagc actggaatgt caactgcgaa agcaacagac gttctgtcgg
    22681 gtactttcaa cagacggtcg ggcatatcat tctaatatga tgaaggatgc tagcaaactc
    22741 tacgaagata tgttgagttc attatttgaa caccagagcg tcccatcgcg gcacgcagct
    22801 gcgcaaatgt attcctcagt ggggaactac ggtgacacac cgaagaaccc ggatactagt
    22861 acagactggg cgcaatattg gcgcgaaaac ctcgagaagc cagtccagtt cgacctcgcc
    22921 ttgagaagtg taaccgcttc caaggacctt caattcatag agatcggccc ccacgcaact
    22981 ttgaaagggc ccgtgaacca gattcgcaca agcatggaac gtggtacaga tcgcttccgt
    23041 tatgctccaa gcttgatccg cggccgagac gcggatctat gtatgaagca attggctggt
    23101 atactgttta tgcatggtta tagtttgaat tggcaacacg tcaactctgt aagcatgagc
    23161 aatcgaagcc ctctacacaa tatacctccg tatccgtggg actacaaaaa caccaagctg
    23221 ctttaccacg aatcacgctc aagtcatgag ctgcggaatc gaaaacatat gcgccacgag
    23281 ttgttggggt cacaacagcc cactggcaac ggcattgact gcagttggcg caatgatagg
    23341 ctacgtctca aagagatgcc atggctgcga gatcataagg ttggaggtca aattgtcttt
    23401 cctgcggcgg gttaccttgc aatggtcatg gagggcttaa gccaaattcg agacgatgaa
    23461 gccttgtctc atccagtagt gcctgcattc gatttctgcg acgtcaattt caacgccgcc
    23521 ctggtgatcg atgacgaaga tagcctattg accgcagata cagagctgca tacggttata
    23581 tcgccacgga agatctccac gacaagcata tcctccagtt ggtatgattt ctccatctct
    23641 tcgtggaaaa ccggaaaatc aaggctacac tgcgttggca gtgttcggga gactaatgat
    23701 atggtacctg atagaagtac caccatccat caggcggatc gattagagag aattcccaca
    23761 gaccgctggt atgaaaaatt cgctttggaa ggactggact tcggtaaaag cttccattca
    23821 gtacccttca ttgaggtcaa cggtagtaga gatcgatacg aagccgttgc gattacaaag
    23881 ttcatcactc accctacgga aggccatggc acatactatc ccatgcatcc tatcactatt
    23941 gatgcgtgcc tgcaagcagg aattatgagt acatgtgcag gaataattag tcagcttcaa
    24001 gggtatttgc ctgtcttcat caagggatgc cttatcaaga ctgtacctcg atcttcaagg
    24061 ctggactcgg aagccacgat tcatgttcga tcctgccgaa ctggggtctc tactcaacgg
    24121 atacactgta ctctccgaga tgctgcaggg aaaacaatga ttgagatggg agatgtgcgg
    24181 atgtctttgt acgtaggaaa aattggcaac gacacaagta aaacagagga gggcatggat
    24241 tcccaacgcc atccatgcct acgtgtccaa tggaagcctg atgcccatct tctgcagccc
    24301 ggtttgagat tcaacttgag caaatatatt gcctcctttc ttcagcatca ggacccagac
    24361 ctaacagaag atgaggacat cgctacaatt ggggcattgc tcgaccttgc aggccacaag
    24421 aatcctcaaa tgcgcattct ccagctcgga gaaagttgca gctgcaaaac aaagagatgg
    24481 gacagtttct tagacaagac tactcctttt ccaagatacc tatcgtggca cactgctact
    24541 atgacagcag atgggactct attgctcgat ggtgtggata agggaccatt tgattctatc
    24601 atcgtcacgg gggtgagtga aaggaatcag gaatgtgaga gatcttacgc agtcgcttac
    24661 tacttatcca gcggagtaat tcggagaaat tctggaaatc ttgttcgact tcgattatct
    24721 ccagccttgc cgacgatggt atcattatta cccataaaac agcaacagct cagtcagctc
    24781 ttgaagctgc agacttttgg gcaaccgagg ttgatagcaa atcgctgctc tgtcgacgaa
    24841 tccctcgaat gtgctcactt ggaaacaaag ctgtggtcat tgtggtatgt agtagtcttc
    24901 cgttactaag tcgtttcgtc tgtttaaaga ttgttgtttg acattacctt caggttgaca
    24961 acccttctgg aactgttctg gagttcgcat ctttccttgc cgaacaatta cgacaagctg
    25021 ggacaatgag agtgcaggtc attcccatct gtcatatatc agaggtgaca agtttcgaag
    25081 actcagtgtg catctcgttg attgagattg aacatccctt tctggccagg ataagacagg
    25141 ctgaccttga tcttctccgc tgcataacca acgttgcaac acagttgctc tgggtgacgg
    25201 gggctggtat gctgagcccg aaaggactca agccagactt gaccctatcc agtggactct
    25261 ctcgagcgct gatgctggaa cagccttcat tacggttcgt cgttatggac attgggaccg
    25321 aggcctttga aagctccaca aaggaacata catgcaacaa catcatagct gcactgaacc
    25381 atgcaggaag gattgacgat aaagagtatg tgcaacttca cggtatactc tacgttagtc
    25441 gtttcagtcc ggacagcaac ctcaactccc tgttccaacg ccgactccag ccagcggatc
    25501 gcaaggagat gtgtactctg ggtacagcga aacccgcaag gttatcaatt ggaaaagtag
    25561 gaatcacaga cacgattcat ttccagcagc tgcgggaacc acaaaccgac ccgccgaccg
    25621 gcttcgtaga tatcgagatg caggtcatga gcctgaatgc gaaagacgtg tatgcactca
    25681 atggccgcgt tgagactcag aaggggacaa tcgccatgga gttcggcggc gttgtaatag
    25741 cgaaggggcc cgatgtgccc gacacccagc ttaacattgg cgacagagtt gtagctgtca
    25801 gcccgaacca cttcaccacc accgtacggg ttcctgcttg ggcggcacag cgcatcaagc
    25861 cagacgagga cctcagcatt atgtcggggc tccccatagc ctacagcacg gcgttgtacg
    25921 ctctagacga tcgcgcgcac cttcgacgag gggagtcaat tttgattcat tcgggaacgg
    25981 gggccctcgg cattgcgacc atcactctag cccaacgtat gggtgctatt gtctacacca
    26041 ctgtcagctc cccagccaag aagacctgga ttatcgaaaa cctcggcgta gcgcccgcaa
    26101 acatattcca ctcccgggaa gctgccagtt ttgtcgttgg tgtgagggaa gcaacgcaag
    26161 gccgtggggt cgacgtgatt atcaactctc tcactggcga tctgatgcat gctagctggg
    26221 actgcatagc tgaattcggg cgtttcatcg aggtcggtaa acgcgagcta gttgacgctg
    26281 gcaagttaga catggctgtc ttcctcagaa atgccacttt caccgctttc gatctgagtg
    26341 aattgttctt ccatagggaa aagtactatc gcgacttgct cgtcgggtaa gtgaacctcc
    26401 gcgcagaagc gatgcggccc tcctactgac ataatgcagg aaaatgagag aggtgcttgc
    26461 tttattccgc ttaggggaaa tcaaacccat gccgaccaga aaattcgatg ttgcagatgt
    26521 ttcagatgcc tatcgatact tttcgacgaa agataggata ggtaaagttg tgatctcatt
    26581 ggaaaaccaa gagagcccca tcccggtgtg tacctttatt actactataa caagcagcca
    26641 tataactaac taccgatagg tgtctcctgc gccatgtctc acggtgctga atccagacaa
    26701 ggtatacctt ctcataggct gccttggggg acttggacgt agcctcagtc gttggttatt
    26761 gtcccgtggt gcaagaaatt ttgtctttct tgggaggtca ggcggcgaca agccggcagc
    26821 caagaacctt atagcgcaac tccgagaagg cggtgcgaca gtctttgcag tacgcggcga
    26881 cgtatgtgaa acgcacgatg tagctcaggc agtcaagtgt tgcgttgaca cggggagacc
    26941 cttgggaggc gttgtacaag catctatggg gttgtccgaa agccttttct cgcttatgac
    27001 tggcgatgcc tggcagaaag ccattcagcc aaagtggaaa ggcacatgga acacccattc
    27061 cgctatacgt gggattgata atgacctcga cttttttcta ctcttatctt caatatccgg
    27121 caccgtgggg acagctacgg aaagcaatta ttgcgcggcg aatgggtttc tcgatgcctt
    27181 cgcgcgcaag tgctgcctag atgaaatgcc tgcggtctcg cttggcctcg gaatggtatc
    27241 cgaggttgga tatttgcacg agaacccgga gatagaggcc ctgctgctac gtagagggat
    27301 ccagccgctc acagaggaag aattcctaca gatggtggat ttcgctctac tctccgcgaa
    27361 agacagcgtc gtaaacacat cattggattc acctttggcc cacctcctca ccgggttgga
    27421 accgctaaga cttcgtcaac tgaaaagcca aggctttgat atcagccaca acacagcgca
    27481 ggaccctcgt gcatccatct tatcggctgc cctggaggct gatcgggaac acgatgataa
    27541 tatacttgat gagacccaaa cctgggtcac tgctccttgg ctgaaggatg taccatctaa
    27601 cgccctagca accctaaggc agcaggctga tgcgccttcg ttagaagcgg cggttttacg
    27661 gctatctaag aagtgtttcg gtaatttgat cttgcttgca ccagatcaga tagacgagca
    27721 caaaccgctg aatgcctacg gtgtagacag catgattgcg tctgaattcc gtacatggtt
    27781 ctggagtgcg ttcaaagtgg atgttccatt cctggatatc cttagccaag aaaagtctct
    27841 gcttgcactt tcgactttca tcaaggccaa gttgattcag agttgagtag tgtccgttca
    27901 taccagtgga cgataaagtt gatttcatag attggccaga ttctagaacc aaaagtgtcc
    27961 gtaacgtgcc attcacattt cgagcaagct acaagaattt ccattgacga tgaagtgatg
    28021 tgaatatgag gtacacttgc ttgaatgtga gagcttatct taggtgttag actgtacgtg
    28081 gtgaggatgt aagagtgaaa cagatcaaga tgaactgtcg cggtccttga ggtcaattca
    28141 gcacactcga taagcatcaa tacagcattg gaagaaagcc aaggatgtcc attatgatag
    28201 tgcaacgagc ttaaagttcc taaattaatc gaataggcac cacggactag tggttggagc
    28261 gagctatagt gaatggtata tgaagttcga cgtcgaacgt tcaggccata agccctacgc
    28321 acatctcatc agtttacagt gaaataacac cgtgttcaga aagtttagtg gtattccaac
    28381 taagagagcc agcttaaatc tggagccaca tcatatcatc accctcatag atactaccta
    28441 ggcagcgtgt tagccgccta gtatgtgctg taatgccgag cacagtgtga ctgattgatg
    28501 attgacacga gatatgtgcc ctgtccttga cttttgactt tgaccccggt atgggggcga
    28561 tggtttccat tattacatag ctgagtaatt gatctatcgg tgtgagtggg atgtgcatat
    28621 tcgcttagaa aagggatctg tacgggtatc gtaccaccgc cgatctagcg aggtcaattt
    28681 cagcctgcat tatcttgccg caagtactgc tgcagtgtgg tacatagcga tcggttccac
    28741 taattcatct ttacacaaca tgagatgctc cggccgtggc ttacatctcg gctgccgctg
    28801 ccagcactgt cgtcccacgt aacattgaga tactaccgag cccccgaggt gctgtgcctg
    28861 attgtatgat ctagactatt tgcacatgac gaatcctacg ttggacacgg gaaggtgatg
    28921 cgggtaaaac ttatcgtctt attgtcccgg atcacagcta tctagtacaa cctcaagtag
    28981 cattggaagg atcggggagc acctatagaa atgcacattt cacggccttg gtcagccgtc
    29041 gctctcaagt atgctgatat tggacgtaga tatgcaggac ttcggcgctg tcaaaactgt
    29101 atagccaatg aataaaagct gcacttacta catagctgcc ttaaatagac gtatctttca
    29161 gaaggattca gaaagcctgg tcagatggta ccaccctgaa accataccga gatgcttgct
    29221 tcctaagtga aatatgtcgt tatctcggcc agccggaccg gacactatgg ccaagcattg
    29281 ttctttcaaa accccaatat tcatgcacgt cagcttggca ctacccgaag aaagatgaca
    29341 gcatcagtcg gccgattatt atacataacc caatgcaacc tgagctataa ggtgcccagt
    29401 ggggctgacg ttgccttctt gccgggcgca ggagcgggcc gcacactgca cgcattgacc
    29461 agtgtagcaa tcgcttgcct ctgacttggc tgatgaggtt cagatgatcc ttttcctatt
    29521 cgccagagac gtcctgcgag cgatcagcaa tgcaaagtcc ttcctccacg ctgcagctgc
    29581 gcccgcccgc ccgcgttatg agcacattac gcaacacaac cctttctaaa gacctgagga
    29641 ctgcaaaaga atcgtttgat ggcaccctca atggatttgt caacgtatga acaattcgcc
    29701 taaccgacta tactattgtt agattgcaat ggacagaaaa gctgcagtga actttcgacg
    29761 caccacatct gcgggggtct tgcagcgtag cgcgtcatcc cccaactgcg ggatccgatc
    29821 atgatgggga gtaagcaagc ctcaatccat tggtggacca gaaggctttg cggatggaca
    29881 tgccttattg atagtccgcg tccatttatg tacccggctc aacttcaccc agaggttgag
    29941 cacctgggac gaagagtcgc agtagggcct tttagtggct aaagtatttc agaacatgaa
    30001 tggtcgatac acacagaaga agaatctatt gataaaggaa catgcattct tccgatgcta
    30061 agagtgacct tccatgacag ttgcacagaa atccggcaat cccatattca gaaacaccat
    30121 cagatatagt ctcgtatagc tatctgcaga agcgtgaatt tcaacggctt agcgccgagt
    30181 agtacataat acttcgccaa tatgtcaagg aagtggcggc accgcaggac gctgttgatt
    30241 gctcaagttt gaatctttac tctttgtgga gctcagtttc ctcaaaggca tagagttttg
    30301 ctcgtttatc tcgttatacc gattgtgtaa gttcggccga gaccttttcc gggagaacag
    30361 ggacctgagc gttcctgatt gggatgtatt tcccaagtcg gttcctgttg cggccggcga
    30421 cctttggccg ctacctaggg tggaacgtat caggcgatcc atcgattctc cggcctgctg
    30481 taccaagaat acgacgggct tcggagcagc aggcgcacag aacaccagga accccgcagt
    30541 caattcggca ctgcacagta ttgactgctt agagagttca tatgtgtaat cgttgctcga
    30601 aacatataca actccaaagg ctattcggag cgccgcacat atacagcctc tgcaacatcg
    30661 tgcgggttag catctgcata gaaagtaaga cagtacggga aatggtgatc atacaggaga
    30721 cctatgacaa agacgacaga aacgccaact cgcttcctcc gggacatatt caggcgccag
    30781 atgacacctt gggggaggag gagaatagca agatcgaaca ggaggttgac gagtgcagag
    30841 gtcagggata ggacggccgc gtctaggcag tgaccgccag ggattgtctt gtcccagtag
    30901 tattctcgcg gggtgcacga cgtgcactcg agaatgatgt tgatgatata gtaagtcgaa
    30961 ttgagccctg ctatgatata gcatgtccac cggaaggctt tgcgactacc tgggccaaag
    31021 atgcgcgccc attcgaggag aatggctgtc ttcaagaaga tcatggtggc caaatacatc
    31081 tgagttccca ggaaaagatt ctgcggtata ttttagtcag aggtccaggt ggctagaccg
    31141 acgtttaaga gaaaactgac gtagtagaac cacgccaggt tcttgagccg gaagtcccat
    31201 ccatggacaa agaagcctga agtagcagcc acgcggaaca cgaaaacgca gccggcaatg
    31261 tacgtgccct atggtgataa tgtcagtcta cttcagatgt taattcttcg gtgatatctc
    31321 ctactatcgc tggtagtatc acatctattg ggagacgtat cagtaaacat tcgcagacac
    31381 gagatcagca gagaccagtg tgcatggaat acttacagtc tcccagtgcg ggtcgattct
    31441 tcatgtaaga ggttctcgca taggcgcgga taagaaggaa aatgagcgag atggcaagga
    31501 atagcgaagt aagcccattg atgagcgcgt tgccattcgg tgggttgtcg aggttaggct
    31561 caacgccatc gggtggggga agaaccgcgc cttccgggtc tgccatgatg gagattcgaa
    31621 tcaatactaa ctatcaccgt gcaggcctct gagacttggt atagacaaga ttccgaagtt
    31681 ggcaaaagcg aaaaggctcg agaggagggg tgtggtgaga agacataatg tggcacgagg
    31741 gcggcacaag aattcccgtc cggccgtcag gatctctagc aacctccagg agtctgtggt
    31801 tcagctcgtt cacgctgtgc gacgtgaggc aggattgtgg ctgcgctgct gactgctggg
    31861 tacattttgg gagggtgggt gctacccgcc tcgttacaca cacgcaagtt gatgaggcgg
    31921 ggttcttcag agtcagtgag ctcacaagaa aacgggcgtt tctctccctt gcaagaaaac
    31981 acctgcgact gacgattaca gcgcctgaaa cagactccct tccacgatat ccccttctga
    32041 ttacagagat tccttcaaca tgccagagcc acaaccagac accaataacg acccccccta
    32101 tgaactcatc tattggcatg tcattcctgg ccgtggtgag catatccgtc tctgcttcgt
    32161 tgaagctggg gtcccgtact cggatacggc tttcatcgag ggtggaatgg acaccttgca
    32221 cacttatatc agcgaacaga acctcggtga taaggtgaac ccaccgcctc tggcccctcc
    32281 tatcctgaag cacggggacc tggttatctc gcagacgccc aacatcctgc tttacctggg
    32341 tccacggcta ggtttggctg caggccaggg caatgacatc tacaagatca acgccctcgc
    32401 tcttaccgcc cttgatggtt ttagcaacga ggtccataac tgccaccatc ctattgctat
    32461 cgacctttac tacgaagagc agaaggaaga gtgcctgcgc cgcgtcaagg attgggtgaa
    32521 gcatcggctg cccaagtatc tcggctattt cgaacgagtt ctgtcgggaa cggcaagtgg
    32581 cgagggtccc tggctgtatg gtggtgttct gacctgggca gacctggtct tcttccaggt
    32641 actctacctt gccttgtttt ccaatctcat tcccgattcc cagtcgcaca gcaccatttg
    32701 taatcttatg gattcgctga taaccaactc ttttccaaga ctcttgatgg caccagctac
    32761 atgttccgca aagccgtggc tgccgcaaag cagtcgggca aatacaaccg tgttttccaa
    32821 cactacgaag ctgtcaaggc acggccacgc atcgctgagt atctcgccac tgaaaagcgc
    32881 cagaaatatt caaattacgg agtctatcga tattacgagg agctagacgt ggtcgcagac
    32941 gagtaggatt attcatggaa tcattcacct atgggttcgt aactctcacc gtcaaagacc
    33001 gacaatggtc agccttgatg cttgaagaaa tggagggcta cggccaaaaa aattgtttct
    33061 aatgccattg tgtattctaa atctataagt cttgttcaca gcccaagata cttggacgac
    33121 tgtggccgtc gaagcgtgca gaggcctggc ttacgtctcg gccatttcat ttcttcgttc
    33181 cgagtccttg ggcttttctt tcacactctt ccactcaatg aaacaggcaa gtatgaaagt
    33241 tgcagccgca aatgccgttg aaccataaaa tatcacacgt acgccgtatg cataagcttc
    33301 ggctattgaa gacctctgct cgggcttaac catggcctgc aagccagtga ttcccgcgcc
    33361 aaagatttgc tctgctgtga tgttcggaat aacactttgg acttgtcggc gtacgacact
    33421 tgtgaatatc gcactgccaa tgctggtacc aaggctacca cccagatctt ggcacgtcgt
    33481 gataatagta agcgctgtgg ggacatcgct aggatcttgg aagaccgtct gggcggctat
    33541 ctgtggacca ttgaacccaa tgccgaagcc actcagcgct agtatttgat atccgatcca
    33601 tcgtggagca ggagtagatg tggtaagcgt agacagtaga gctgtgcctg ccgtacctag
    33661 taagctgcct accagcatga aaggcgtgta gagccctaac caagaaatag caaggttcgc
    33721 caagatctgg aaagtgaaat agctgaggaa gctcgggatt gtgtccacgc ccgattccag
    33781 cgcggttttg ttttgcgcag cctgaaagaa tataggcagc taggacgtaa aagtacatta
    33841 gccgcatgac gttagacaac attgacaagt gcagcgattg gagacttacg aagtaggtga
    33901 tctgggcttt gactgtctgc atgaacagga catataatgc ggagcaagca acgcttcttt
    33961 gcttaatgat acgcccaggt acgagcgccc gctctccacg gcggacctgg acgaaggaaa
    34021 acaaaacaag taggagcccg gtcaccacgt aaagtgcaat cagctgccct cctgtccaat
    34081 cgtaacgagt gcccccgaac tgcaagaaaa gcgtcaagca gacgacggcc agaacccaga
    34141 gagcaaagcc aagaatatca aattcttcaa gcagttgctt aaagccgtcg cgcctgccct
    34201 cagggtcttt gacagggctt ccaaggggag caagcagtaa actgaagccg cctattggta
    34261 ggctgatcca gaagcaccaa tgccacgaga gtcgcgacgt caaggcaccg ccaacgacgg
    34321 ggcctgccgt catcgtcgac cctatgacca aggcgaagat ggcggtaatg ataggtcgcc
    34381 agcggagcgt gatgatatac gacacgataa tcaagccgcc tacgaacgac cccgagatgc
    34441 cggcgccgga tatagctcgc ccgatgatta cggccgccga gctaggtgca agcgctccga
    34501 ccagggtgcc gagtaaaaat aggatgaatg cactgaagaa gaccggcttg gctgggaagg
    34561 ccttatagat ctgggcccag gccatctggc agcatgataa cgagaggtaa ctgtcgtcag
    34621 agtcaggttg atagcgtgga atctgaatgc tcgctacact tactaggcgg ttccatacca
    34681 gccagcatct gaagtgcttc caaaagagtc cgtaatggcc ggcacggcag gcgcaattag
    34741 attggcatcc taatacatcg ttaggatcaa cggcgccgcg aaacgcggtc cactcgtaag
    34801 ggtgcatact agaccaccgg taaatacagc aacgccaagg gcgatgaata gcagagcgaa
    34861 ccgcaccgga gattccttct ttggttgctg ctcaacgttg gcgccgagat ctggaagtag
    34921 ttgatctggt ccacgggcct tttctgattc cgccggcgta agcccttctt ctgccgcatt
    34981 cactgccatc tttgactcgt ctctgctgcg tcaaaacttg ctccaaaaac tgttttcaag
    35041 ggccgaactg ctcatgccat atgctggtgg gggttcctgg ccgaagtaag ggatgctcat
    35101 ctgcgatacc tctggtcgga cactgccaaa gggtggccaa ccgaacagtg ggcataggtg
    35161 tgactgaggg agctgcttac gtcgcacaaa tggggtaagg gggtgggatg ttcggcaagg
    35221 tgactaaatt agcaatctag aaccgtgaaa gtcctgcatt tgacattgtc gcttgatgca
    35281 caggttgcag gctaaccgag ggattcagcc ggtacgttag gtagtagttg ggggcggatg
    35341 ggtaaggcgc cactcagcaa agtcgtttgc tctaggcctt atgtacagag tacatcacag
    35401 gttcccgcct gcttcgtttc tgacttgtct ccgaaaacag agacaactca ttatctgaga
    35461 cctcaatggt atgactgatc acgcaagctt attgatcgca cggatcgcat tctttctaca
    35521 ggcatcttga tccttctcct ctgccactag ttattgatcc tatgtataga atctgatagc
    35581 ggaagcaccg caaagcacat atggtaaggc agatcttgtg cactgcgttg atgtggtttg
    35641 ttgggttggt tttggtgtag tggtcatcag gtctttaggg gactattctg aacgaactca
    35701 ggagagacga gagtaagata gacccatgcg gatttagttt ataatagccc acgcactctc
    35761 tagtatagag cagaattctt ggacactatt ctgacccaga actggagcac ttcccaacat
    35821 ggccgaaatg gttgaccata tttatcgcct tgaggggaaa tcatcccatg cttcgagcct
    35881 cagtcagacc tatgaacctc acattcttcg tggggcttgg cttctcactc tcgcccgtta
    35941 ttcagcggca gatgtgatac aagtgaagga catcgcctct gctggttctg ttgagctaca
    36001 tactagcgct gatagaccaa tccatatatt tctggagcag gtacgcaaga acatggttgg
    36061 tgatgcttgc ttcacgtacg gtcctgtaca aacgtacccc ttagctgagc gctgcctaaa
    36121 agctggcaat atcaacttta tgacggcgat ctgccatcga actgcagatt tatctcagct
    36181 ggttccatgt cacatagtat tagtcatcaa ggatcatggg gtcaacatct ttgtcgacga
    36241 agcactttcg tcgagcaagc acgatgcaag tttgccgaag cgcatcatgg gccagttcga
    36301 aactgttgcg tccaaacttc aggaggccat acccaagtca cgcattggca atattgactt
    36361 tatgagtcct catgattggg aggttgccgc cagagatgag atagcacgac ccccaaggaa
    36421 tcgcagtacg ctgcatacca tgatgttgaa gaattcaagc cctggctcgc aggccataga
    36481 agcttcggat ggtagcctga cgtacgcaga gcttgattat gcgtccaata tcgtggcgcg
    36541 caagctccag caggctggcg tcgctcgtgg ctcttacgtt cctctcttct tcgagaagtc
    36601 caggtggcac ccagtctctg tgttcgcttg ctcgaaaata ggggcaccgt gggtgacgat
    36661 ccctatcgag atgccttcag gccgagtaca agctattatc gaccagcttc aggataacgg
    36721 tggacgaatg agtcaagtct gcctaagctc cgtccggcag cgtgaccaag cagcctcgtt
    36781 tatccatacg gtgatccaag ttgaggaaaa aatatgttct ccaacgaaag ccaatggtgt
    36841 ccacactaac cacatggtac gcgggcacaa cgactcgacg tcccgagcgg aggaatgggg
    36901 cgatgttcag cctgaggatt gcgcatacgt ggtctttact tccggaacca caggcgttcc
    36961 gaaaggtatc acaatctcac aagagaatat atgcagtttc ataccctctt ggatcaaact
    37021 gcgtggacat cctggaggtc ctgagattcg agagggccat atcctctcct atgcatggga
    37081 tgtgagtgtc ctagagatct tggtgtccct ctgtacgggg tcctgcttat gcattctttc
    37141 ggaagaagag cggatcaacg acctgggtcc atctttggca cgaaacggtg taacacacct
    37201 ccatatcaca ccatcgcttt ccgaactgct ggaccctgcc gacctcccag cacttagaca
    37261 catacacttt gccggagagt ggacgacgca agccttagtt gatagatggt tacctagaac
    37321 agaagtgctt gtgacctatg gcccggccga gattaccaac gaatgttgtg gactacgcat
    37381 actacatgca gctggctttg gcaatgggtg catcgggcga ccattcgggt cgcgcgtgta
    37441 cgtggtcaac cccgacaatc cgcatcagcg gctgccccga gggtttgtcg gcgagataat
    37501 tgtcgagggc cccggagttt cagcgggata tctagggaat ccggaggcaa ctgccaacac
    37561 cttcgttgac aacctgacct gggcaccggc cgttgatggc cagccacgca agttttatcg
    37621 cacaggcgac ctgggctata taaatgcaga cgggctgttt ttctgccgag gccggaaaga
    37681 ctcgcaggta aaaatccgtg ggcagcgagt tgagctctct gaagtcgagc atcacatcaa
    37741 ggccttcatg cccggtggat ccagtgtcgt ggttgatgca gctacgctac gtacgggcac
    37801 cacagccttg tcggccttct tacaggttga caatagcatg ttacctgcct ctcgatatgc
    37861 tctcgtagag agcttaaaga gccacttgtc agcgtaccta ccaccagcat ttcttccgtc
    37921 ttcgttcctt ttcgtcgatc gcatcccctt gggaaacact gggaaggctg ataggaagaa
    37981 gcttagagct atggctgaag ctgctcccat ggagctctca gcaaccaagt tgctggaacc
    38041 aaactcggca gagcctgttg cgctcaatgc ctccaatgac cagaccatta tcaccaatgg
    38101 cggattaaac gaccttgagg agctgttgcg agaactgtgg gccctggttc tctgcttggg
    38161 agcggacaag attactgcca catcccattt ctttggactt ggtggcgatt ccgttgctgc
    38221 catgaagctg gtctcaatgg ccaaaaagaa atccatatct atttcttccg ctcagatctt
    38281 caagacccct accttccaag cacttgtggc gtccatagaa tcaatatcac aaccgcctcc
    38341 aactacacaa tctacctcgc cacagaactc gcatgcttcg aaacttgctc cgttcccagc
    38401 tcgaccattg caagcagcag gaacacagaa gagttcgaat gccattagca agtcccccac
    38461 tcctttggat agcaacgcca atgcgtattc cggccttcag gggtctgctg gcgacggtca
    38521 taactctctg caaatatcgc cgatggccaa gctcgaggac acgacgacac cagcactggt
    38581 tgtcaacggc acagggaaat ctggcccgac taaacattcg tccgatcacg aggctctctt
    38641 gaatggtgta ctgaaggatc gtcgtcaggg ccccgagaca caaaaattca atatgaatga
    38701 gatcgttgcc tcatgggcca tcgagccaga atgcatcgaa gatgttgcta gtgcaacact
    38761 gattcaacag agctctttga cgctgtcgca tcttgacaat gccagaaaca tcatgcaatg
    38821 ggaattcaag ctcccatcca gaacattgca tcagcgtctc cttggcgcct ggcaacgtgt
    38881 ggtcgaccga aattccgtac tgcggacacg cttcttccag tcgacagctg gcctgcttca
    38941 agttgtcctc gctgacgact ttcactggga agtccgacgt cgggttgcct ctgcagaagc
    39001 gcgccttcac ctgcgtcaga aaatggccaa gactgatggt catctgagtg atctggtctt
    39061 attccatgcg cctggcgaag acaaacagtc tttggtatgg actgtgcatc gtgccctggt
    39121 agatgagtac gcggcgaagc tggtcatgaa tgctgtcgac aaggcgtaca aaggccacgt
    39181 catgccacag ctggaatctt tcacttcgtt ttcatctatg agtgcaagcg ctctgataac
    39241 cgaagctgaa aaggcatatt gggagactac cttgggaaga tgtcatagtg ttctttttcc
    39301 cactgtttct gacctcaacc ttgcgcgcgt acgtgcgacc gccagcctga aacgtgtggt
    39361 gcctgggttg tgtcacgcca ccgccgccct cttgagggcc gcttgggctt tgatggtagc
    39421 aaagacgacg aaaaccaatg acgtcgtttt tggtgccgtt gtgaatggta ggaatgacat
    39481 gagatcgacg aatgtggtgg gacctctgcg taacgtcgtg cctgtgcgac ttgcagtcga
    39541 cccaggcgta caagtcagcg acttcatcga tcagatacat aaagacatgg ctactaccaa
    39601 ggctttcgac cagacgccca ttgcgcaact ggctagtatc agcccaatga ttcttcgcgc
    39661 atgccagttt caaaatatcc tggatatcca aattttgggc tccgatactg acgatactgg
    39721 tttcgaggca ctgagctggg cggaatccgt agagcagccc tttcaggagt caacccatgc
    39781 attggcgatt agctgccttg ttaaaccgca aggggttcac ttagttgccc aatacgacga
    39841 gaacataatc aaaggagaag aagtagacca agcgcttgca cagtttaccg atgtgttgca
    39901 gagactcgcg tctgcgccgc ctgggtcgac catccagagt atcttgggga agcaatcatc
    39961 tgtcagtcat gtcgatatcg cccatatcga ggagtgtata agaagatggc tgccgaagga
    40021 tgccgagtgc gcagttagta gccttgtgcc accaaacttg gctccaatgc tcgtcgcctt
    40081 tatcagctcg gatgccgatg taacagattt ggcttttgcc agtctgacga cccaggtctg
    40141 tgatagactg gaggaggaac taccggtgaa catggtccct tcggccttct accggatgcc
    40201 aagtccgacc cagcatagaa atcggccggg ctcacaagcg aaccgaacgg caccgccaac
    40261 atttccggag tgggttcttg cgcagctccc cgtggatcca gccgttatcc aggacttaac
    40321 accagcaacg ccttttcaga ctgagataat aggtggtatg attcagacac ctggcgcagg
    40381 gactttcctt cgccggtacc ccatcttacc cgagatggac tatgaccgcc ttagcaaggc
    40441 atgggatctc gtctgcgccg cgatgccgtg catgcgcaca cgcgtcatct ggagttccaa
    40501 ggagaattcc ggatgcctcg ttacgctctc aacgtcgaca gagttggaag ttggctatta
    40561 cgacagcctg ccggctgccg aagcatggat caacacactg cgcgtcgagg cgggaactct
    40621 aggctcagcg ctcgctcgag ccgcggttgt ccacgtcgcc gggcatcccc ctacctttgt
    40681 ctacgcgatg agccactgtg tctacgaccg cgattcgctg gacgtcgtgt ggaatgcact
    40741 atgcgatggg tactggtccg gactggtccc gcagacgtta ttaccatacc ggtacctgat
    40801 ggatcacctc ggcggcattg atcttgcacc agcccgggag ttctggagcg ggtacctaga
    40861 cggcgccccg cccaccgtgt tccccactaa tcccgcgccc gactacgtga cccggcctgc
    40921 tagcagcgta agccttgcga tcccgttgct ccggagccac ggctccgtcg ttacgacggc
    40981 gactctcgtg cgagctgcct ggggcctcac cattgggtcg tatacaggtt ccactgatgt
    41041 cgtgttccgt gctttgctat cggggcgcac cgtagacctc gatgagatcg accgcgtctg
    41101 cggccctaca ctcaccaacg tccccatccg tatacgcacc actgaccaga gcttgtccgt
    41161 ggcggaattc ctggagaaaa tccaggtgga cggcgccgat atcctagagc atgagacgat
    41221 tgggcttggc gccattgcag agttgaatgc cgaggctggt cacatatgcc gcagctttaa
    41281 caatcaccta gtggtgcatc cggtggaagc accatccaag tcgcggccct taccgctggg
    41341 acaggagtcc ataattatgg acatgacagg ctatgttgcc tttgtgctga cttgtagcct
    41401 cgacactgaa caggtagtag ccagcacgat acatgacccg gtggttatag atgatgtagc
    41461 ggcacgagaa gtacttgtca aatttcatgg tttcttagct gccctagcgt ccgccgagac
    41521 aaaggggggc ctgacggtcg gtgccttgat atctaagcaa gagcagagca ggtagagttg
    41581 atttggatat tgtctttcaa gcgcctcgtg ttttgttcga tccaaattga atttacatgc
    41641 ggaaaagtgc tgtctttcag cagtatatcg agagtacaca ttcgttgatt aatgagaata
    41701 gaattatgaa tgaatgtctt cgcttaccat acatgagaac ctatattagt gaaaatggag
    41761 ccaaagagtg ttatgattgg gcccgaacgt aaacagcacc aagcttacat aaacagaaag
    41821 aaggcttcgc tggaaatgat gaatgtgtca gccaaataaa gatcttcgcc atacttgccc
    41881 catttcggga tttacaagat aagatcaact ttatggtcag tggaacacaa aagcaggctg
    41941 tgctgatttg cctaatggta gggaattcat atcggcacta ccagaaacct gtacttgcag
    42001 gctgaggtcg cagtgcattt ggtacgtggt acagaaatcc caaaacttta gaagtcctct
    42061 ggcaaaacag tacttctgcc aaatcgtgca ggaatcttgg cgctgaccgc cgatcttata
    42121 accaaagtgg cagtcgtatt ctgttcatcc tttcgcaact tacatggtga ggagcaagtt
    42181 cgggtgctct tgaaaacttt cttcataacc attccgtttt tccatgccac ccaccgtaag
    42241 tgcctgttaa actgtcaaaa atcgctgtga taaaagttat cctattcaaa gacatcgatt
    42301 tcgccttcat ttcttggaat ctgtattaag ccaagggaac gattgagtcc atacaatcat
    42361 gatgcttggg gtgttggtgg tcttttcggc aattcttgca attttgacag ccacgggtat
    42421 cattacgcta ccaggttatc gtggaaaggg gtttcctcca ggtgagtctg ctggtactag
    42481 attgatttag gagcattata cagatatgga tcaggtccac ttacactgcc aatcattggt
    42541 aacattcata ttctgcctag ggcgggcata cgatttaagt acgtacaccc gacattcgat
    42601 gactctgagc taggttctga ctcggactac aacaggtttc ttcaatgggc gaaagactat
    42661 ggtccaatat tctccctcaa agttggacac ggtaccatcg ttgtgctaaa ttcagcatat
    42721 tatgccactc aactcctaac aaagcgttca tcgcactaca gcgacaggcc ggctctatat
    42781 gtgatagacc aacttgtctt tggtggtgac cacactatgc tgatgaacgc agacagccga
    42841 tggaggctac ggcgcaagtt atactctcag ttgatgaatg catcgaagtg tgacagcgaa
    42901 cactcttctc ttatcgaggc ggagatcgca caaacattga aggacttgtc cgtggagtcg
    42961 actgcgttca tgcatcatcc cgggcggcta agtaatagca tcattatggc catgggtgag
    43021 tagttgaaga tagtggaaac ggacagagaa tgacaggccg aaactaagtg agctgtatat
    43081 agtcttcggc atccgcacac ccaaacacga tacacctcac tatcccgctt tgcaaagcat
    43141 aatgcagaac ttggtcgcgc ttggtgatac tggagcaacc ccgccggttg acctgatacc
    43201 ggcgtttaag tatctgcctg agtttctttg gggtcattgg aagactcgag caggtcaact
    43261 gcggaagact atgatggacc tataccatcc actcgtcgaa agagtcatgg aacgacgccg
    43321 acgccgacca cgtcttgaga tgtcgagcac aacattcctt gacggtgtgc tcgatcagca
    43381 agatcagctg aagtttacta ggaatgagct cgatgtcatg tgcggcaatt tgattgaggg
    43441 gggtaccgac acgatttcta cggtcctact aacgttcttt caatccatgg caacgcaccc
    43501 cgatatccag gaaaatgccc aaagacagat tgactcggtg gtaggcagca agagactgcc
    43561 ttgttggact gacctcgatc agttgccttg tgtcacggct atcataaaag aagtcctcag
    43621 gtggcgaccg cccgcccccg ctggcttccc acatgcttca acaaaaggcg agtatgatcg
    43681 gtttaccgct gccagaagta ttgtttttct aaatttatgt ctagatgaca caatcgatgg
    43741 tgtgtttatc cctaaaggat caaccatcat ccttaacata tgggcgatcc atcacaatgc
    43801 gactctttat cctcatcccg gggagttcat gccttctcga ttccaagacc atccccttcc
    43861 agtgccacga gatggaaaat ctgaagaaaa ttatcaggaa agggaccact tcgcttacgg
    43921 agcaggcaga cgctcgtgcc caggagtaca tctggctgaa cggatacttt ttctctttgt
    43981 ggcaaagatg ctctgggcgt atactgtgac accacaggtg gatgcggatg gcagcccaat
    44041 tccgatcgat attgaaccat ccacgggata cagccagggg tttattgctg agtgtcggcc
    44101 ctttggagtt gccttgcgat ttaggtctcc agagcgccga atgagaatct tcgccgaggc
    44161 agccaaggca gaagcagagg tgttgagcac gtacgaatag gctacatcac tcaagaaaag
    44221 cggcacggaa ggttttgcca tgcaatagac ccaatgcaaa acttgaagaa caggacagtt
    44281 ccgtgaatgt acaagttcaa ccgaaagcag gtgcaggcgg cggacgtgtg aactattgaa
    44341 gcgagacgaa agtctgtagg tcctatcacc tatgggagca aactatagag gtagatgctg
    44401 agggagaggt acttggggca tcgtggtaaa aatggacatc cagactgcag actactctag
    44461 ttagtacttt gacatctaaa ctcttagata agtctatctc tgtgaccatg ggagtgcttg
    44521 aattggttga caaataggaa ttgtttctgg accttggcta gttgcagacg ccgtggagac
    44581 aagcgatgat cagagcatga agatgtattg cgtccggagg cgttccacac ctgacaattg
    44641 tcgttacaat agaaaaccat gacatgggaa tctgaagact tttgatgcga tacgccggct
    44701 gtctctgaaa tcaccattta ctcagtcagt tgtatcgatt tcttagtccc ggtgccgcgc
    44761 aaggttaggt acctggataa cttgcagtag ttagcttagt tgcgggctgg gctaaagtta
    44821 ccagacagcg cccgataagc agacagcccg cttcaattct tcttatcgga ccctcccagt
    44881 cgcaaaaaaa gttgcgggca gcaccaagtc tcccccgtca cctcgaactt gcaggcaaac
    44941 atccaccgca agcaacaaga caacagacac aacgatggcc gcggtataca agtcgctctc
    45001 caagagcagc agcagccaga aggccgaggc cccggccaat ggcgtgcgca agaacaagca
    45061 gagagtcctc attctctcgt ctcgaggcgt gacgttccgg taggttcaca catcctcgac
    45121 agtacgcggc tgcgcgatca tgcattgctc actcacgttc agacaccgac atctgctcaa
    45181 cgacttggcg gcgatgctcc cccatggccg caaggatgcc aagttcgact cgaaaagcaa
    45241 gctataccag ctcaacgagt tgggtgagtg acagcgagcc gcctccttcc ctcccggccc
    45301 cagctaaccc tcgattttgt gccacagctg agctctacaa ctgcaacaac gtcatgtttt
    45361 ttgaggcacg caagggacag gatctctata tctggctgag caaggttccc aacggaccga
    45421 cggtgaagat gcacctccag aactgtaggt atcctcggga gcgaagtccc tgttcgcggg
    45481 catcgggctg acgagtcttg atacagtaca caccatggac gagctcaact tcaccggcaa
    45541 ctgcctcaag ggcagccggc cggtcctctc cttcgacagc gcattcgagc agcagcccca
    45601 cctccgcgtc atcaaggaac ttttcctcca cacattcggc gtgccgcagg gcgccaggaa
    45661 gtcgaaaccc ttcgtcgacc acgtcatggg cttcaccttt gcggacggga agatctgggt
    45721 gcgcaactac cagatcaacg aggtcgaggc gggcaagggg gccgcggacg aggaggcggc
    45781 ggcggcggcg gcagccagca agggccgcgg cggcaaggag acggacatca gcctgatcga
    45841 gatcgggccg cgcttcgtcc tgacgcccat catcatccag gagggcagct tcggcgggcc
    45901 catcctgtac gagaacaagg agttcgtcag ccccaaccag gtgcgcgccg acctgcggcg
    45961 gaagtcggcc agccggcaca acgcccgcgc cgagcagcag gtcgagaggc tggcccgcca
    46021 cggcgacctg ggcctgcgca cgagcggcgg caagaaggcg gcggccgacg cgctcgacgc
    46081 gagagagctg tttgcatagg cgcccaaacc cccgggagtt acgcttcaca tgctgttttt
    46141 tttccaggcg tttgggtgtt tactttgttg ttccttccgg ctgctctgcg gggagaaaag
    46201 aaggccaagt ttttcatggc atgcattgca aataggtaga aatagagata cctcaggagt
    46261 cggatttggg gcatatagtc aagtgatccg cttaatgact gcaggtgtac gtatacttct
    46321 gtgacggctt tgaacttcgg cgtgctgcaa cgtggtgaaa ccctcctgga aatcactaca
    46381 ggcgataatc agacagcaag aatccgtggc cggatgtaac taagataatt ggtagacatt
    46441 acgcccgagc ctctcgtgga gtctctctat taatggcaag aacgaatgaa gtaattcatc
    46501 tggatcatta tcaaggtatg ataggcgaca agcaagtctc tggattccta aagcctccga
    46561 atgctgcaac ctgccacaca aaaagtccac attgcacgac gccgtaagtc atcattccag
    46621 ccctgtgacc attctcagag gaacattatg agatatagcc cccatacagt accgcacagc
    46681 ctttttaaca gcagttgccg ccctttggtg cagcagagcc gtccaccgac ttctcgagct
    46741 cgatgcgggt gccggagccg atcgtggcct gggcaccgtc gctgtccaac gccttgctgg
    46801 atacaattcg gtagatttct ggggtgggta ggtcagcaag atgcgcgccc agtgggggcc
    46861 agccgagtct gggcgaacgt accagtgagg atgttttgga aggcaagttc gacgttgctg
    46921 gcgtcgaggg ccgaagtctc gataaaggac aggtggtttt cgcctataga cacggggtgg
    46981 tcagcacaaa ggcagactgc gtagatgggt gcctggcagg caggatagga gaacagagac
    47041 ggggacgggg acggggacgg ggacgggtgc gtactggcaa atgccttggc ctcgtctgtg
    47101 ggcacggcgc gcaggtgtcg caaatcgctc ttgtttccta ccagcatgat gacaatgttg
    47161 gcatcagcat ggtcccggag ctccttcagc catcgtgtga cgttctcgta ggtctggtgc
    47221 ttgctgatgt cgtagacgag gagggctccg acggcgccac ggtagtaggc cgaggtgatg
    47281 gcgcgatatc tctcctggcc ggccgtgtcc cagatctgtg ccttgatggt cttggagtcg
    47341 acctggatcg atcgcgtagc gaactcgacg ccgatcgtcg acttggagtc taggttgaac
    47401 tcgttgcggg tgaatcgact gagcaggttg gactttccga cgccagagtc tccaatcagg
    47461 accactgtgc atcaaccagg tcagtacgtg gcactgcgac ggccgggcgt caccacaggg
    47521 aggcgggcgc gcgcgcggca gcgtagtaag ggggggcatg ggcagggagc ggcacctttg
    47581 aagagaaact gtccaagtca tgcatgggtt agcgatcgat gatggcacgg cgggcacgaa
    47641 gtaacggcgg ggggtagcgg ccagcgcaga gggaggaggg gcagagggag gtcgccaaaa
    47701 gcttacatcg tactcgtcgt tagccatgtt gggcaacttg tgcgttgtgc ggtcaaagat
    47761 atgggaggcg agggtggttg atgagcaggc gggatgtggg atggttcagg agagtgtcaa
    47821 atgtcgacgg ggaatgcggg tcgcggcttg ggtcccccaa ctgttatcga ggaggtcgat
    47881 aaagagcagc gcagccgaac ggatggagac ggcgagtaga gttggattca aggcagccaa
    47941 caagccacta ggcagagagg tcgtgcggga ggatggctct ggggaggctt gcgagtcaac
    48001 gacggcttgg ggagtgagca gcgagaaagc ggcgtgtctg tgcctttgtc acgggcgtgg
    48061 gcgggtgttg ctgcttgccg gcgatgtgtg tttcgacggt gacggaaacg ctgtcgtggt
    48121 cgagatcaga tgtcggtcag gacaagacac gggtaccgca cagcaacttt agattgcctg
    48181 cctcctccta ggtatggatg caaggtcctg gtctgctggg tctgctgggc ctgctgggtc
    48241 tgctgggcct gctgggtctg ctgggtgcaa ctggccggct ggctgggcag gcctggtctg
    48301 ctttgggcag tgctaccagg ggaccgtggg gttgccttca gggacttggc ttgcttgggt
    48361 tcagggtgcg ttcagggctc ggccactgct gccagtgacg aacgcatagc acggccaaat
    48421 agtggggtcc ttttgtctgt gagcgccgcc cccccttccc ccttgccccc agagccccag
    48481 agcattgaac cccctttcaa tggcgacttt ttattgtccg gcccacggcc cacgacccac
    48541 aacctggaac ccacgacgac accacctgtg cctttgaccc aacaccgcga cactgccgga
    48601 cggctctcag ctggcagctt cgtacgcaac taataagtca gggatttcag gcacctctct
    48661 ttccactcga catatcacgt gttgcagctc ttcctcgttt agacctgcgc cacccgttgt
    48721 gtgcataatt catcggaaaa ctccagcgat atttgaaggg cgtgatgcag gagggtctta
    48781 attccacctg atcacgacgc ggacgattga cctgggcatg catattagag tataggagtg
    48841 ctccttggct gccaaacaac gacgttgagg tgagtgtccc gtgtgtacat agtacggcta
    48901 tagccccgaa tacggccccc ggcttgtgct acaccagcct tcgccgtcgt ccgtccgtcc
    48961 ctaaggcatg catcaagtac tagttccggg tagtatccgt acgtgactcc ccaacttcag
    49021 gtcccacttt gtcttgggag cactgcgcta catgaattat agtcgcgtcg atgcgacgat
    49081 aacctgctgt gtaaccgcca cgcatcacca ccctgcaatg cgaattcaaa gtcccagaag
    49141 aacaaagaca atcagcatgc ctgacttcac tcatcaaccc taaaaggttt tgctgatcag
    49201 atggcagggt gtaggggggc ccagcttgaa gcatagacgt ctttcttttt cacagcagca
    49261 aatattctag agggtggggg gttcggccgg tcgggaatca ctcagatcta gtgcttaagc
    49321 acgtctgcag tcctcgaggt ctccccgtgt ttgttccagc ttgtgcatga tatgccctcg
    49381 ctgggcgcat ggcggcaact gcacacttgt acctacgatc ctcgacgtca gcgcaggcga
    49441 gcgccttccg attgtgcatt tgtcaaccgt tcaaccaacc ccgtccgacc gcacgcgtcc
    49501 gttgctcggg ggcacaagtg ccttgtgttg gatctagatc cattctacga gcagtgacag
    49561 gcgatcaaaa ttgatacact gttcatattt cttactgcaa atctgctgag cgagaggatg
    49621 gaacaggcac ggcgtaccag aagcccgtct tcattgttcg tcgatgacag ctgtgacgtg
    49681 gaacctgatg acgatgctat ttccctgacg tctacagttc ggtcttacca ccccaaggat
    49741 gaagagtttg tggtggatga catcttggct gaacgacaga acccagaaga gccagatcat
    49801 agtaagtttc cctcattcta ttccccgtgc caatcgcctg gccttgcgtt caagcggcgc
    49861 cgggctttgg cattatcaga tactggtgct cgtcccggaa aaccagactt gcaaatgtcc
    49921 tctggcggtt tccttcgaga ataattgcta atgcgagtta tactagctca ataccttatc
    49981 caatgggagg gctaccctct atttcgggcc tcctgggagc ctgttacaaa tctctcggat
    50041 gagcttctcc aacaatggct tgagcagaag gaagaaggcg ggcgcacccc gtttgacgtt
    50101 caggagtggg aagacgtcag gcagcactgg gccgcaggca aagcgtcgag gcacaaccgc
    50161 cgcaatcgta aacggctgca acttggccta caaacgactg atccattccc agcaaccccg
    50221 gatcattatc tatatccaga tgatgatggt gagtctgaag aaacccacga ttcaagtgat
    50281 gaggcgatgg aggtcgatga gatcgagcaa ggcggggcca tgccgatgcc cacagaaaga
    50341 aaaatcaagc aaaccatgtt cacgggcgtc ccgccaacga aaaccgtgtt gcaacagggc
    50401 tcttctgccc cttctacacg gccagaagca catggcaacc ctgcgaagac aggagtgaaa
    50461 acatctgaca aatgttcgga gaggcctcct gtatccgaac ggaagagctc agctagcaac
    50521 cccagcggtt tgaacaggag tactggcatg ccgagcaacg gccaagccaa gtctgtctct
    50581 acttcctctt cttcgagtct ggccaacaaa ttcagaggga agaaactcaa ggccacccgc
    50641 acggcaaacc cacaacccct gatacagagg actgttgcta ccggcccagc atcggcgcta
    50701 catattcgga ggcgtcgtac tggcctcaaa gaggccatga tggaccagac caaggctccg
    50761 aaactgatgt ccaatatgcg ccgggtgaat ctgttggcta agaaagcaag ggagctaaac
    50821 gacgcggctc cagcaaatcc agcagcgata ccatcacact atataatcac gggcgatgcg
    50881 ccgcggaaga accaatcaat tcctgacgca cttgccgaac cggacatgca gtcagaagcc
    50941 ggtgtcaata gccctcatgc gatggaggtg ccgtcggcga tagcaccgct aacgggcccg
    51001 aagaagtctc gaggtggcaa gtcggtgcgc tttacggaag gcaccgtcca tgaatccact
    51061 gcgtcgaatg ggcctgctag tcctggttta caaagcaatg ttgctagtaa gcggggttct
    51121 ctatcgtctt accagaggac ggcatcgcaa accgtagcca ggttcacatc tttcggtcca
    51181 gaagggtctc aagaagttga cgttgaattc aacgggatcc cccggggtca cagcgattgg
    51241 ttagtccaat tcctttcgga agagcatata cagttttgta tgctctgttc cgcggcagac
    51301 tttttctcgg gagacacaat atatgaaccc caattcaagc tcgcgagtgg aagtctgagc
    51361 tctccaacag aaggtggaca agccgctctg gacgcggtag ccgtaaatct tttgcggaca
    51421 tcagcggcgt tgtacctgcc aaggtcaact cattctatcc ttgttttccc tacacggtct
    51481 cctgcgtggt ccaatctagt cgacccggcg ggcatggcgg gcaccctgga ccatctgata
    51541 tttagaccaa acaaaccact tgatattgca cactatcctg ctttgtcgaa tgcggtagtc
    51601 gcaaggggtg ctgattcggc ctcattgcgt cggacggtaa tgaagcagat ggcagagctg
    51661 gactatgaca ctctactttc caatggaaag aagcatgtct tcttcctgat gtatcacggg
    51721 cctgaaacct tcttgttcca gatcttggtg atctggctca gagcttgtca gcctgattgc
    51781 caaatctttc ggagcgtgga acaaggcgga tggaaccgct accaggaggc taccttggat
    51841 ggcgtcgtca tactccatga atccgtcgag agaagtataa gaaagattcc taggttgtgg
    51901 gatacgctca agcacggcgg ccacattttc tggagtctgt cctcgcccga tcatgagtcg
    51961 acactgataa ccgacaatga tcattccatg ccagatatgc cacctcagct gaagctgacc
    52021 cgtttgtttc ctcatggacg cgcgtttctt ctgacgccaa gcttcatgat atcccagcct
    52081 gccaagcttt gcgaactcct ggagtttata caactcagat cggcggttgc accatgtgtt
    52141 ttggtggttt gttcaacttc cacggattat ctgcttgaaa ttgcactgga aaaggcacgc
    52201 agaagggacc ttctaacaga caaacttgga cacactgtat cggaccaggt cgctgagctg
    52261 gagggattgt cacaggacga attccaagac aggctacgag cttgggagct tatgaagaat
    52321 atcatggatc ctacccgaca tggcttcaag tcccacgagg acccgcctga ggatatcggc
    52381 aaggtcgtgt tggtagacga tctaattgcg ccggacgacg agcagagtct tgtcaactgg
    52441 tttgctgcgt ggtccctgtc acgccttgat tgttaccgga agttctacgt tgtcgggtcg
    52501 agtctacagg gtatcgaaaa ggctcgcaag atggttcgtg tgccgaatta cgttgacgga
    52561 acagtcaatg acccagatgt gcattctaga caagtcgctc tggacaacga gcgcggacaa
    52621 cattccttcc ggagtcatat gttccgtggg gacagcgcag cggattttgc cccttggttc
    52681 aattctttca atgatctgaa ggggcattct tcgttctgga tgtatttctt ggctgtttgc
    52741 ttcctgaaca gggaaatggc cgatcacctt ggagatttcc gagccgattt tgggaccttt
    52801 aagacctggt tccatagcgc tcccaaattc accccatcgc tgaacagcct ggtcgggctg
    52861 ttctacactg tcgagacgga ctggaccgag actgatcaga caattccggc agctcgtcac
    52921 ccctggatcg ctgtctttcg gcctgtgaac ccgcatctta ataagaccag ctacgcagac
    52981 atggagttac tcatctggga ctttgccgga agaaatcgat ggcctgccag tcccagccct
    53041 gagcatctgc tgcccatgca acgtcgactc gtggattatg ttcgtgaggc tgcaccagct
    53101 cgatttgaaa actacgcctt gaaacgcgtc tttgtcagca gctggacaga tgtcgacgct
    53161 gacccttcat gtcccgttga tgtcacatgc agaactttgg aggccattgt gcacgacaga
    53221 gcaaaatatg tacccccttg ggagcaacct ctgatcaaac ggggttggaa acttctgggg
    53281 gaaggtcctg cggcccccag agacaggctc tacagaacag actcggatat gaacgagcct
    53341 gaaagactga ttttccaccc tgctcgtggt gaagtggact atgggtctgc ctgcatcaac
    53401 gatctctacg aagctgtggt gagagcgcgt gagaaggacc ccaactgcac cacccttgac
    53461 tacaaataca tgacgacggt gcattggtac caagatttga aggatgagaa acgtgcgtat
    53521 aagcacatca acgtggatag ctgggacagg gtctttgagg acctgaactt gcagaagcgg
    53581 cgaccctagc gtcttgcgta aagagtcacc gaaggtttct tgcaagatac gctttacggt
    53641 ggcaggcact ctcttatgaa gcatcgacga gcaggtgcag gagttcgcaa tgggtgagta
    53701 agcctttttt gtggtttcag atggtcgcga tgcacttctt gccatggctt atgttttttg
    53761 gtacccaagc tggacttaga tagacgatgc gaaatgtgag gccgaaggag ccagttcttc
    53821 tgaatgattt gcagcactag tgtgaatgaa accaaccaga aatccgggct gctatggtat
    53881 actcttcaat ttcggggaga attctcaccc cgcatcagct gtccggatgt ggtgctatgg
    53941 taagcggcca gactgcagca ttctctcaca ccataatcat atgactggtc atcacgctgc
    54001 acacagctga ctaaggactt gcatagggca caggctggaa ggtggacgca ccgacaggca
    54061 catgcattga ctaccaggca cagtcgtgca ctgaggaacc cggcataagc cgacaggtat
    54121 acccggcgtg tggagaatcg gcgcctctga gagcatggtc tgggctcacg caaaaccgag
    54181 ggaaaatggg gctctgggtt ctgcaagatt gagggcgcgc ggcgtgagct gaaatgagat
    54241 cttcaggact cgaagcctca ttgggtcacc gctctgcggc gcgccgctgc ccgttggcta
    54301 cggtgtggtg ggcccatggc gactgtcaca tcaacgtcgg aaagctcgag tagtctcagg
    54361 tgcccacttg atccccagga tctattcgtg atgttatacc gtagcgggac agctatcgac
    54421 tgctgctgag ggcggcagtc ccacatggct tgggcgtaaa attcagaggg ggctggcaag
    54481 tcgggtctcc tgcaagagtt actaggttac tgtgcaagtg ttgtacagcc tggggctcag
    54541 tccaagccct atccagcttg ccctatgtcg aatgggcaaa gcaccttcac attccaaagt
    54601 taggcgtgag gtgggcagcg ctccccagat caaatcagat caaatcgggg ccctgctgta
    54661 ctaactagct gctatccacg ctacatttac cttgtatcct tggaagtctt gggaaaacgc
    54721 agcctgcgcc ccggtgattt tgtgaggcaa aactgcgggc cgccgctctg cagacgactg
    54781 gagactggag aacggcgccc tcctggtacc aagggcgcct gaataagccc atcgaatcca
    54841 gaccgccgaa agttgaagtc tgcagatttt gtgtcacacg acaaacccga ccgctgccag
    54901 gacgagccga agcgcctccg ctttcaacgt cccctttttt tcaacctgct tttgcgtcaa
    54961 agccattgtc cttggtttcc cagcccacct cgcctgacgt tatcggctct agcaaccaga
    55021 gtggcgcacg gcgcgtgata gctaccgatc caaagcaacc cggctcacgg cgctgaggat
    55081 agcgggggaa caaaaaggcg gcacccgttt gagaagaaaa aagaccttgt cccgtgggct
    55141 gattacctac tcctgagtgc gatggcggtc gagtcatccc atcaagcttc agccctagtg
    55201 ggtgatctgc cgatccatcc ccagagtcaa aaagatggaa ctgccgtcga accatgtgct
    55261 cctgcagcag gcggtgccgc cattgcagat gcgcagagct gtgagtgaag ctatctccta
    55321 cagtaggatg aggccctgcc cctcggcatg ttctctagca tctatcccca gccgaccccg
    55381 gctcgattca tcaagcccag acggcatacc acagtagcta cctgcgccat agtagttacg
    55441 gcaactcgag tgaggaagat catatcatgc cattggattg gtttggccgg ccaagggtgc
    55501 cataccagac taactagttg gcccttgtcc atttcacttt gagcagcctg gctggcttgc
    55561 ccccagtccg cgtcggtgat ttcgatcagt cccaagtcaa tgcgcaagcg ccttcccgcg
    55621 aacccttgtc ccgtttaact actgaccggc tcccccagcc atgcttccag ggcttcccac
    55681 acccgacaca tgcaccacca ccaccactca agctacctcg agcagcacca ctcatgtcat
    55741 cggtgctgcc ccgcactctg ccttaaccgg ggtaggcggc caagctataa gttcgcctcc
    55801 tgctgctgcc gcgacctcac gcgccgccct cctgtctagt cctgctggcg gtgtgaccgt
    55861 gaccgtgacc ggaggggcgt cgtcttcctc ttcagcaccc aagatgttgt tctcggattt
    55921 ctacaagtcc accaagtcgc cgctgtccag gctgcggcct cagtcccagc ccatccccgt
    55981 ggcggctgac tttgatgccg atctggtgag caaggacaag gcaaagcaga aggaggccgt
    56041 caggaagtat ctggccaaca agatacgcaa cgactgggag ttcaaatggc cattggcaac
    56101 accgtcacag agcaatggta ctgctcaaag caccacgcaa gaggccacca attcgccttc
    56161 ccaggaaggt accaacgtag agacgttggc cccatcacag gaaacccagt cgcccaagca
    56221 tgacgatctg gaggagggtg aggaggagga agtcagtgaa aacgatgccg acgacgacga
    56281 cgatgatgat gctgcctcgg tctatagcac agtctcagaa gacccggcac atttcaagcc
    56341 tcggctggag tgggtgtcag agctgtccga cgatgaggtt ccagtccctc tttcggctta
    56401 ccgcttcgac acacctgaga cggtaggaca gtcggtacta gcgactgcct tgtccaaacg
    56461 agccaagagg agacgggcag tacgtgagga ggagacgtgg aatccggggc tggcatgttt
    56521 caatgctcgg cgggatgcgt ggacagccgc aaagacagct cgcttaaaac caaagcctcc
    56581 gccgagccca gtctctccgt caccgtcacg gcgcatgtcc ttcttccgct ttgcgtcccc
    56641 aacgtcgccg ccaatctccc ccagcgtccc gctctcgccg actgccactc acgtgtcagg
    56701 cgataccact gtcgtcgcat cgtcagacgg agagtccaag gatgtgccga ccaagcccga
    56761 ctctgcactc tacccagtgg agaccttgct gccgctcgcg ccacctctgc tgccgccagc
    56821 gaatccaatg cgcgcctcta ttaccccggc cacttaccct tccatctacg ataggatcgt
    56881 tgtgcattcg atgacccctt cctgtcccat caacctatct gacgtcctac ggtcctgcgt
    56941 tgccggttgg aagcgcgatg gcgaatggcc ccctcgaccg gcagacatgc cgacacctgt
    57001 cgtcgctgtc cgcaagaaga agcgggagag caacgccagt cacgcccgta cccccagtac
    57061 ggggcggcgg atgagctttg ggttcctggg tcggcgcgaa agcgctgctg gggatgccca
    57121 agccgcggca acgagccatg acgatggcgg ctctggcggc aagggcatcc ggaaaagtct
    57181 ccagcgagtt ctcgggctag gccatgagcg cagcgccagc aatgccagca ataccggcgc
    57241 cgcggcgtga tttctggata gtatacccta gaccacctag gggtatgtat gcgactgtat
    57301 aacggcttct ttttggattc tacgacttgt atggggggta cgactcgaat cgggacgtga
    57361 caactgggat cggtggttta gatatcgtca cgaaacaaat cttaggaata gcggttcggt
    57421 tgttcagggc gggtcgggtg cattgaaagg gcgggcgggc tgctcctttg gtgaatttgg
    57481 ctcttcagta tcggtcagaa cttataccca gcataggatg gcgttctatt ccttctcttg
    57541 cagtatctta ttttcactcg tatcacttag taatttggca gcactctcta cgcaccatca
    57601 attttcagcg ggcttaggaa cgaaactaca gaagcggcgg ttcgtgttgc aaatcatgag
    57661 ttttctaggc tagggatttt gtctatctac ctgtggtgat tcgactccat ccccttttac
    57721 ctcaaagcat tcctaaagca ttcctgacgt ggtagaacaa ccctcccctg acagttcccc
    57781 cggcaagccg tagcatcgat gtccgtttgt gagttccttg accagggttt aggtctgctc
    57841 accgtcaaat cgagttcctc tttttagagt ttttttcttc tgtgtatcgt tgcaaggtct
    57901 tgtgtggccg cagcgcaatc gttgggagca agagggtata tctgcaaaag ggtgagtatg
    57961 ccgtaagagc atcggcgaat gctccatagc agagcttctg attattatgg tggcgctttt
    58021 tgccacagag gaggaagaat atcgagtgcc ctcgccgaca gcaatgctgt gcaagaacaa
    58081 atgtcaggcc gagccggtat cgaaagcagg atcctgcctg caagttgcag catccagaga
    58141 tcgcaagaaa gacctaggcc agaagccatc gcgggtatcc tgtcgtcgaa ggtcaagatg
    58201 gccaccgcca aaaccctcca aatggcgatc aattcaaacc atatctacct tggtgagccg
    58261 cgaaaatcga aaaaggcgtg ttgtgaaaag ggtcgtggag cctcgtcaag cgttgttgag
    58321 cgtcgtcagc cgtcagcgtc gttcactcgt tcgtgaaggt cttggctcat ggtctcgtca
    58381 gccagcactg aaaggagaag ctgggaaaca agcagagaag aagaaaaagg ggaaaaaaaa
    58441 cgacaatgcc gaaaactcct tgtctcttat gtttttgtgg gttttgttcg atttgttagt
    58501 ttttttgaga tggctttttc tgtgcaagca tatgtgcaag tcaagacgca aagagggaaa
    58561 tcaacggata caaaggagag agagaaaaat cgaggggagc cttgtgccta gatgccagta
    58621 tgtcttcgtt ctggcgcttc tcactgaatc atgagatcag atgcaatgat cactactctt
    58681 gtcgagtctt tctagatcag cggcagggtg tgggctccta caactgttcg tggtcgttgt
    58741 tgggcatctg gatcacggcg cggccgttct ccgtctcggc gagcatcggg ccgttctcaa
    58801 ccgccgcatc accgttgttg tcgacggcgg caccctgttc ggcagtggcg gcatcgtcgt
    58861 tgttgtcgac ggcgggaccg aaggatgtcg taaacgcggt cggggcttgc aagacgttag
    58921 catcagtgtt gggtgtctga aagaatcctt ccatgttggt aaccccgcca ctcggaggga
    58981 gatactgctg tctggcaggc tggctcaagg cagcgctcag accaggaacc tgtgacaagt
    59041 cttggctggt ggatagtgtt ctgggatccg actggaagtt gaaagcatga gagccggggt
    59101 aggtgggctg ggctgcgttg cctgtgaatt gagtggaagg ttgaccagca gcagggaaga
    59161 atcccgtggg ttgctgcgag gcggggatga agtcccaacg accagcaacg ccaggctgcg
    59221 gctgtgtatc ctggctgtgg atggcggcaa gctcctcggc atggccttgg atctgcgcgc
    59281 ggatgttgag gaaatcctca ccacctcgca acgctccgaa tatctcaaac gccgtggtgc
    59341 ctctgatgat ctcggcgcgg aggttcctgt cctgggtgcc atcagtgaaa atgacattgt
    59401 ttccccaaag tcgaccggtg ttgataaact ccattacgag acactccttg taggccgtga
    59461 tgccatatcc tattcctgcc tggattccgt tcatgtagag gcggtcagat tcgtcccagt
    59521 tgccctcctc gatgaccctt ccgagtcctg accagacgtt ccgtggccag tcatccggca
    59581 tgccatcggc tcgagtgctg ccggagtttt cattgttggc ggcggagaag ttcgcttgct
    59641 gctgtccgct accggcttgg ttgattgctg gaccgaaggt ggcttggcct cgagatgtct
    59701 gggtacggcc gctgggctgg ggagtaggag gcggctgcat agcgctaccg cctccaatga
    59761 tttgagcagg agtacgggta cgtttctggg tgcgaggcat agggtcagcg ggggtatgaa
    59821 cttgagaacc agctctgtgt gaggtgacat caggggcggc tacgctggaa tcgtcgtcgt
    59881 cgtcgtcgtc gtcgtcgtca tcagagtcct cttcgtcgtc ctctgacgca acacctgtga
    59941 ctctctggag ccgggatgta gcagctcgag catgtaagat tctaggcatc cgtagccccc
    60001 cagttgctcg acgagcgcga gcggcacccc gacctcggcc tcgtcccgtc tgtgccttcg
    60061 caacagtcga gggctggtcg aatgttaagg gtgtagctgt ctgtgaatcg tcgttcgcaa
    60121 cttggccgaa ttggaaaaaa gggttagatg aagtgcttgc cgggttggac tggccacctt
    60181 gcgactcagg tgtaggctgt tgagatgaag cgctcgtggc agcgggggca ttcttcttgg
    60241 ctcgggcagt cttggtagcc ttcgtggggg tatcttgggg ctcgacatca cctgagggct
    60301 ggctcgatgc tgctagcttc tgtgctttag tggcaacttt ggtgttgcgt ttggcagtgg
    60361 tcttcttctt ggcagcgctg ttgccatcag cagcgtcgga tgccgaggcc tcgggcgcgt
    60421 tgggcgcggc gggcgtttgc acctttgagg ccatgctggc cttggacgga gtggccctct
    60481 tgcgcggagc cgaccttgcc ggcttgtagt ccgactcacc gtcgtcagct ttcttgcgag
    60541 gagccatgtc ttcaaaatct gcagctgtgt agtttatgaa gtggaggggt gtgaaggaat
    60601 ttgtgcctcc gagtgatgaa gattgtgtga agcctggtga gttgtcaaac gatgtatttg
    60661 acaagtggtg tgtttgggtt ctatgacttg ggcctcggcc acacactctg tgtgggtaaa
    60721 gggctggacg acgcaatcga caatcgacac ggtgtgcccg ggaggctggg tgacggcgat
    60781 tgaatcgaca atcgagacaa tcgataggcg attctggatc gggtggaaca atcggtggtg
    60841 tgtaaggctc aggcgtcagt cctcgagacg acacgcccgg tgaaaagccc gcgccgtgac
    60901 tggtattctc tcctcgttga cccagtcccg gagctacagg ccgggagctc ggggcaaact
    60961 ggtccacatt tctcggccaa tattcggcgc cggcgccggc gccggcacca gcaccgggct
    61021 gcaaggatga cctggaaggg ccccaggagc tcgaagtgta gttatcgaca actcccagcc
    61081 catgttcagc gctggaacca gcctgtaacg aaggtggccc tgtagagcgc cgttcgccga
    61141 aactgtcatc gccaacgtcg ccgaaatgtc ccggcaaagc ttgatggcgt gactggccag
    61201 catagggccg cgtcaaaccc cggccaggtc ggccaggtcg gccacgcctt gaccggttgt
    61261 tatcgcctcg gcccgtcatc tgactggctg tgatgggtgt gtaaagggca ggccgtgaaa
    61321 tgcgttgggt gtgacggagt cggagtgcac aggaggacaa ggttgggaaa ggaaaaggta
    61381 tgctgcgcgg gtctggctga agaactgaaa gtggtgtgca ctaggagtgt gtttggttca
    61441 cttgagcgag ggccatgtgt taggcaaaaa ttaaggtgaa gaatttgggt tgatcgcatc
    61501 gtcgactata agtctcgatg acgatcatcg gttgtggttg cccgcgacga ctatacaaaa
    61561 ccaatcggcg agtat
//
