# Supplementary material for: Genome sequencing and physiological characterization of three Neoarthrinium moseri strains
Source: BMC Microbiol. 2025 Aug 21;25:526. doi: 10.1186/s12866-025-04274-z (PMC12369201; doi:10.1186/s12866-025-04274-z)
Supplement: Supplementary file 16 — Supplementary Material 16. [file 12866_2025_4274_MOESM16_ESM.zip › BiGSLICE/input/Nmoseri/CBS16480/JAFEVA010000064.1.region001.gbk]

LOCUS       JAFEVA010000064        43496 bp    DNA     linear   PLN 06-APR-2022
DEFINITION  Neoarthrinium moseri strain CBS 164.80 scaffold64_Wmoseri_CBS_16480,
            whole genome shotgun sequence.
ACCESSION   JAFEVA010000064
VERSION     JAFEVA010000064.1
KEYWORDS    .
SOURCE      Neoarthrinium moseri
  ORGANISM  Neoarthrinium moseri
            Eukaryota; Fungi; Dikarya; Ascomycota; Pezizomycotina;
            Sordariomycetes; Xylariomycetidae; Xylariomycetidae incertae sedis;
            Neoarthrinium.
COMMENT     ##antiSMASH-Data-START##
            Version      :: 7.1.0
            Run date     :: 2023-12-04 12:18:39
            NOTE: This is a single region extracted from a larger record!
            Orig. start  :: 104786
            Orig. end    :: 148282
            ##antiSMASH-Data-END##
FEATURES             Location/Qualifiers
     protocluster    1..43496
                     /aStool="rule-based-clusters"
                     /category="NRPS"
                     /contig_edge="False"
                     /core_location="[20000:23496]"
                     /cutoff="0"
                     /detection_rule="cds((PP-binding or NAD_binding_4) and
                     (AMP-binding or A-OX))"
                     /neighbourhood="20000"
                     /product="NRPS-like"
                     /protocluster_number="1"
                     /tool="antismash"
     proto_core      20001..23496
                     /aStool="rule-based-clusters"
                     /tool="antismash"
                     /cutoff="0"
                     /detection_rule="cds((PP-binding or NAD_binding_4) and
                     (AMP-binding or A-OX))"
                     /neighbourhood="20000"
                     /product="NRPS-like"
                     /protocluster_number="1"
     cand_cluster    1..43496
                     /SMILES="NC([*])C(=O)O"
                     /candidate_cluster_number="1"
                     /contig_edge="False"
                     /detection_rules="cds((PP-binding or NAD_binding_4) and
                     (AMP-binding or A-OX))"
                     /kind="single"
                     /product="NRPS-like"
                     /protoclusters="1"
                     /tool="antismash"
     region          1..43496
                     /candidate_cluster_numbers="1"
                     /contig_edge="False"
                     /product="NRPS-like"
                     /region_number="1"
                     /rules="cds((PP-binding or NAD_binding_4) and (AMP-binding
                     or A-OX))"
                     /tool="antismash"
     gene            1216..2232
                     /locus_tag="JN550_011196"
     mRNA            1216..2232
                     /locus_tag="JN550_011196"
                     /product="hypothetical protein"
     CDS             1216..2232
                     /codon_start=1
                     /locus_tag="JN550_011196"
                     /product="hypothetical protein"
                     /protein_id="KAI1860881.1"
                     /transl_table=1
                     /translation="MRFLQSDSLVSTGTTLLALAATVSAAAVPAEPVSARACDLPSKYT
                     WTSSGSLANPKSGWASLKDFTHVPYNGQHLVYGTTHDQGSSWGSMAFSTFSDWSAMGSA
                     SQNAMSSGAVAPTLFYFAPKSIWILAHQWGPTAFSYRTSSNPTNQNGWSSPQPLFTGSI
                     SGSGTGPIDQTLIGDSSNMYLFFAGDNGKIYRASMPIGNFPGSFGSSSTVIMSDSTNNL
                     FEAVQVYTLAGQNKYLMIVESIGGNGRYFRSYTATSLSGSWTAQATSESAPFAGKANSG
                     ATWTNDISHGDLIRSTNDQTMTVDPCNLQLLYQGRAPSSGGDYGLLPYRPGLLTLKR"
     PFAM_domain     1327..2139
                     /aSDomain="Glyco_hydro_62"
                     /aSTool="clusterhmmer"
                     /database="35.0"
                     /db_xref="PF03664.16"
                     /db_xref="GO:0046373"
                     /db_xref="GO:0046556"
                     /description="Glycosyl hydrolase family 62"
                     /detection="hmmscan"
                     /domain_id="clusterhmmer_JN550_011196_0001"
                     /evalue="2.50E-152"
                     /gene_ontologies="GO:0046373: L-arabinose metabolic
                     process"
                     /gene_ontologies="GO:0046556: alpha-L-arabinofuranosidase
                     activity"
                     /label="JN550_011196"
                     /locus_tag="JN550_011196"
                     /protein_end="308"
                     /protein_start="37"
                     /score="506.0"
                     /tool="antismash"
                     /translation="CDLPSKYTWTSSGSLANPKSGWASLKDFTHVPYNGQHLVYGTTHD
                     QGSSWGSMAFSTFSDWSAMGSASQNAMSSGAVAPTLFYFAPKSIWILAHQWGPTAFSYR
                     TSSNPTNQNGWSSPQPLFTGSISGSGTGPIDQTLIGDSSNMYLFFAGDNGKIYRASMPI
                     GNFPGSFGSSSTVIMSDSTNNLFEAVQVYTLAGQNKYLMIVESIGGNGRYFRSYTATSL
                     SGSWTAQATSESAPFAGKANSGATWTNDISHGDLIRSTNDQTMTVDPCN"
     gene            4703..5525
                     /locus_tag="JN550_011197"
     mRNA            join(4703..4840,4901..5259,5327..5525)
                     /locus_tag="JN550_011197"
                     /product="hypothetical protein"
     CDS             join(4703..4840,4901..5259,5327..5525)
                     /codon_start=1
                     /locus_tag="JN550_011197"
                     /product="hypothetical protein"
                     /protein_id="KAI1860882.1"
                     /transl_table=1
                     /translation="MNCEMVGFPDGSWELALICVVNFFTGEKLMHTFVDPGQGISDWRT
                     SGWREAREELFRPVDDTIIFLGNTLFHDLAVLRIHASLVVDSVILTAEAIFGKNAKFSR
                     LRSLKDPNLDICSLNIQQQASGGHDCLEDTLASKEVVLRCLLETARLRAWAIQADPIGP
                     VCVGVFYHVATVLVTDDRVARVGSLSRLTLLFLGQGPQASGILKMDLLTGTYALIERCF
                     CRRGGVAPW"
     gene            complement(5954..6729)
                     /locus_tag="JN550_011198"
     mRNA            complement(join(5954..6512,6623..6729))
                     /locus_tag="JN550_011198"
                     /product="hypothetical protein"
     CDS             complement(join(5954..6512,6623..6729))
                     /codon_start=1
                     /gene_functions="biosynthetic-additional (smcogs)
                     SMCOG1196:alkyl hydroperoxide reductase/ Thiol specific
                     (Score: 149.5; E-value: 9.5e-46)"
                     /gene_kind="biosynthetic-additional"
                     /locus_tag="JN550_011198"
                     /product="hypothetical protein"
                     /protein_id="KAI1860883.1"
                     /transl_table=1
                     /translation="MSKAFVQRPAPAFKAMTVFANGEFKEIELSDYLGQWVVLLFYPMD
                     FTFVCPTEIIQYNDALARFRAINTSVLALSTDSHYSHLAWQTQPRKQGGLGPDLQLPLV
                     ADRSQKISRDYGVLLEDEGVALRGLFIIDPKGVLRQITVNDLPVGRNVEETIRLVEAFQ
                     FTDEHGEVCPAGWMKGAKTMKADPKGSLEYFGSVGEQGANGHANGHANGNGVKRARVE"
     PFAM_domain     complement(6038..6139)
                     /aSDomain="1-cysPrx_C"
                     /aSTool="clusterhmmer"
                     /database="35.0"
                     /db_xref="PF10417.12"
                     /db_xref="GO:0051920"
                     /description="C-terminal domain of 1-Cys peroxiredoxin"
                     /detection="hmmscan"
                     /domain_id="clusterhmmer_JN550_011198_0003"
                     /evalue="2.90E-12"
                     /gene_ontologies="GO:0051920: peroxiredoxin activity"
                     /label="JN550_011198"
                     /locus_tag="JN550_011198"
                     /protein_end="194"
                     /protein_start="160"
                     /score="46.3"
                     /tool="antismash"
                     /translation="AFQFTDEHGEVCPAGWMKGAKTMKADPKGSLEYF"
     PFAM_domain     complement(join(6200..6512,6623..6714))
                     /aSDomain="AhpC-TSA"
                     /aSTool="clusterhmmer"
                     /database="35.0"
                     /db_xref="PF00578.24"
                     /db_xref="GO:0016209"
                     /db_xref="GO:0016491"
                     /description="AhpC/TSA family"
                     /detection="hmmscan"
                     /domain_id="clusterhmmer_JN550_011198_0002"
                     /evalue="1.60E-36"
                     /gene_ontologies="GO:0016209: antioxidant activity"
                     /gene_ontologies="GO:0016491: oxidoreductase activity"
                     /label="JN550_011198"
                     /locus_tag="JN550_011198"
                     /protein_end="140"
                     /protein_start="5"
                     /score="125.0"
                     /tool="antismash"
                     /translation="VQRPAPAFKAMTVFANGEFKEIELSDYLGQWVVLLFYPMDFTFVC
                     PTEIIQYNDALARFRAINTSVLALSTDSHYSHLAWQTQPRKQGGLGPDLQLPLVADRSQ
                     KISRDYGVLLEDEGVALRGLFIIDPKGVLRQ"
     gene            complement(7838..11062)
                     /locus_tag="JN550_011199"
     mRNA            complement(7838..11062)
                     /locus_tag="JN550_011199"
                     /product="hypothetical protein"
     CDS             complement(7838..11062)
                     /codon_start=1
                     /locus_tag="JN550_011199"
                     /product="hypothetical protein"
                     /protein_id="KAI1860884.1"
                     /transl_table=1
                     /translation="MSGFDDVDLPADTGDDANQEVGEEQQHKSYVPADQLGLANITGEA
                     PYLSVFGTERAGKLVQRFVRTVVRDTGLSVGQDDAAGPLNGDAREEALNIASASLNAFL
                     QANVTGPVLEGAAKCQGIFAAAYESLSVEAQPQKSSRGQDQQPIEELRRICLRSLDTDG
                     VSVYTYIPWIELFCLARWVFTSEDVLKPAQIGSTRESLKRDLAWMRFRVHLWHYKLLSQ
                     PSLGPGSLFTKSGRWTDVATLQELIEKSLEEAGKCVLGPVHGSERVGKDAKVQFLLEKA
                     NAEIMLGHDIQAREDLRQATEISKLVYALSGALGKRTRFQQESISQLVVLAKSHTERED
                     YNEEAPAEPEPGPSALALNDDTLLERISFTNVDNKVEDVSQSTLPDVLQGVTPENQPRL
                     KAEDQIILLTEATLKDTFSPADSLTSEEILPFAVRVIEDKSANWQIYTQALLVRSRIEL
                     NRSRTLERGVLQMQAVVDQVIVDTDTPSQSQPKGAESGGANEYTGIPAIEVSGTDDIQK
                     NGASKPTSFLPAAKPSESASPQVRLRYVNALASPPRWHLESELAFAWTSVGSLVSALEI
                     FKRLRLWPEVALCLAASAATDDEDGRGSGGEEKARAIVRWRLFHRTGTSAADDDEDEYD
                     GRIPDTSSLKVQDYYGPERAPPPPNAPRLWCILGDMENNPEHYQRAWEISNRRFGRAQK
                     SLGELYLQQKDWAKAREAYRLAVGVNRLSPELWGRLGDIELRLGHFPDAAEAFQRSVSS
                     SNGEEGGEGARTWSNLGTALLSWYREIIKENKGQTVKEVKRVNDDEEDLDTPTSKEEEG
                     EGLDATAMPATARAAALNKPAYKLIQDALQAFKRGATIASTNWRIWDNVVTLAASLSPE
                     PALDDVILGTRNVIRIRGNEEALDAEVLGLLLREVTKEPPASTGEAVHQPDRGSLQSKV
                     ITLFEDIIVPLITANSEVWSLISRLRAWRRDYAGALDAAEKGWRAATGGGAASSLSASS
                     TTTTSPTAGKWQSGESKDAWETVVSRTSELVAAYENWGPRVEAVGDRWRGKARSAARSV
                     MGKGKESWEGSEGWSLLEGLMADLKI"
     gene            complement(11987..16541)
                     /locus_tag="JN550_011200"
     mRNA            complement(join(11987..12282,12340..16235,16459..16541))
                     /locus_tag="JN550_011200"
                     /product="hypothetical protein"
     CDS             complement(join(11987..12282,12340..16235,16459..16541))
                     /codon_start=1
                     /locus_tag="JN550_011200"
                     /product="hypothetical protein"
                     /protein_id="KAI1860885.1"
                     /transl_table=1
                     /translation="MPSNLPSSFASAAAGQNREGRGANSGEWSRTGRLNGTQIFRRAST
                     TPSQSISSQTPLADLVQPPATMLEPAPRKYTREQLLAIFDSVPATDVSSLFVQGWNPGH
                     VNGSATGTATRGWGKNVDTHVQPQEPDQCWDPTASTRASNLRDLSPDERELFSTDVNSP
                     VKPPPQNKDGNALNGRKTSVSQGASNNFGLASPSSASRPGTRRRETTDTNPYSGGGGGL
                     MSPTASRGDGGSFWQRKNTEAKDSMYEEPEEDTNPREAPAGQNPSLPFGGLVRNNTSGA
                     GGLATSSSLWGQPAPSPTTASGLGSFGNFALPASSAIGDKRPGGAGGQSRLQRLIPKDS
                     SDSMGARGSEPSSAVDPRGPWRSRQRTDTDPFAAEENLSGSAVLGGAQDTSPPPMPRGS
                     MFDTPVKGSAADFGMSGLNLGSQAENEPLSPSETNPYRSPPGERGENDEAGERLHGHGH
                     GLGAGGSEHPPAFGGAFPRAFGQNAFDGSDRSQTSSVGANKPHPHLSNLTGWPSSATPD
                     RERNPFGNAFGSSLFGPMGDLHSPSLGNLGGVFGPSSTTGLPGSGSISRGSKLGSLFPA
                     AMQSQMQGHDTESLTDSVPDLRQINPLGAIGRNAFGDQHRDTESPMRAGRGPFSDMFGG
                     DPSQSAATSGALSSGIPALSQGQGFPQSTGTPFSVNQSSEPPSTQARSMVMPDRMRWVY
                     LDPQGQQQGPFTGLEMNDWYKGNFFTTDLRVKRVEDAEFEPLGQLIRRIGNSREPFLVP
                     MMGIPHGPPSQSGPFSPNPSGVVQPPLLGAFPSFGRTLTAQEQNDLERRKQEEQYLMAQ
                     QRDILSNQPRLPKFPIQSHPGLHHHSSAHSLQSQPSFGSINSPITMPPQAPIGSVAGNA
                     SFLGGPPQQPHMGPGGAGPSLSDIFREEELARLSAEERQVVANIQGPGAIGSAPQPPVG
                     SASLESFRSRLPGTQELVEDEEGFRGRLEEFEQLRAQHEAHAEQTRAALDPQSPEINSS
                     VASPSTQPAEAKGSAHEVLTQKDNGHTAQEAELISASRQLEQAQAAAQKAGLPMPFPPP
                     QSSTPLPAPAPQRIKSNLPEQYASSSRSETPEITPLSAATQPPPLAPWAKDPSSESHRG
                     PSLKEIQEAEAKKAAKREEALAASRRAAAEQEAAREREKAATLATGLPTSSTWGTSSPA
                     AATSPWVTPTATKAPAPGLTAASTSAADKKKTLADIQREEEARKSKARDVSGQPSAGSS
                     AGKRYADLASKPNATPVAGAVAGPPAAGWATVGAGGKVKIPTGPAAQSRSASSTNVKPV
                     AAASPPVRPVIKSANSSTSRTEAMDEFIKWVQGQLSRGGVADVDGYTDLLNSFPLDVNT
                     IADTVYSISKTMHGQQFGTEYVRRKKLAEKGVVEKRASDSPVSANTGGWNEVAKKNPHK
                     ENGDPVPSGFKVVPARKKGAKK"
     PFAM_domain     complement(14111..14245)
                     /aSDomain="GYF"
                     /aSTool="clusterhmmer"
                     /database="35.0"
                     /db_xref="PF02213.19"
                     /db_xref="GO:0005515"
                     /description="GYF domain"
                     /detection="hmmscan"
                     /domain_id="clusterhmmer_JN550_011200_0004"
                     /evalue="1.20E-17"
                     /gene_ontologies="GO:0005515: protein binding"
                     /label="JN550_011200"
                     /locus_tag="JN550_011200"
                     /protein_end="736"
                     /protein_start="691"
                     /score="63.5"
                     /tool="antismash"
                     /translation="WVYLDPQGQQQGPFTGLEMNDWYKGNFFTTDLRVKRVEDAEFEPL
                     "
     gene            20001..23496
                     /locus_tag="JN550_011201"
     mRNA            join(20001..20267,20325..20360,20420..20816,20869..21102,
                     21152..21227,21276..22036,22091..23496)
                     /locus_tag="JN550_011201"
                     /product="hypothetical protein"
     CDS             join(20001..20267,20325..20360,20420..20816,20869..21102,
                     21152..21227,21276..22036,22091..23496)
                     /NRPS_PKS="Domain: AMP-binding (19-342). E-value: 1.4e-32.
                     Score: 104.6. Matches aSDomain:
                     nrpspksdomains_JN550_011201_AMP-binding.1"
                     /NRPS_PKS="Domain: PKS_PP (576-641). E-value: 4.6e-09.
                     Score: 28.4. Matches aSDomain:
                     nrpspksdomains_JN550_011201_PKS_PP.1"
                     /NRPS_PKS="Domain: NAD_binding_4 (690-926). E-value: 5e-34.
                     Score: 109.4. Matches aSDomain:
                     nrpspksdomains_JN550_011201_NAD_binding_4.1"
                     /codon_start=1
                     /gene_functions="biosynthetic (rule-based-clusters)
                     NRPS-like: AMP-binding"
                     /gene_functions="biosynthetic (rule-based-clusters)
                     NRPS-like: PP-binding"
                     /gene_functions="biosynthetic (rule-based-clusters)
                     NRPS-like: NAD_binding_4"
                     /gene_functions="biosynthetic-additional (smcogs)
                     SMCOG1002:AMP-dependent synthetase and ligase (Score: 76.2;
                     E-value: 3e-23)"
                     /gene_kind="biosynthetic"
                     /locus_tag="JN550_011201"
                     /product="hypothetical protein"
                     /protein_id="KAI1860886.1"
                     /sec_met_domain="AMP-binding (E-value: 1.7e-20, bitscore:
                     65.3, seeds: 400, tool: rule-based-clusters)"
                     /sec_met_domain="PP-binding (E-value: 3.7e-08, bitscore:
                     26.2, seeds: 164, tool: rule-based-clusters)"
                     /sec_met_domain="NAD_binding_4 (E-value: 7.3e-34, bitscore:
                     109.4, seeds: 102, tool: rule-based-clusters)"
                     /transl_table=1
                     /translation="MASDSKTTEYGKRLIPHIVDENARQQPQSEAFQVPNSSDPKDGWR
                     VVTWKEYANAINHVARRIIETTGEPKKDSFPTIAYIGPNDARYVVLMVAAIKAGYKALF
                     ISPRNSQEGQINLFDKTDCNIVVFPKSHHKIVQPWLQERDMKAVEVGDFEKWFPPKEVP
                     HFPYNKTFEQAEWDPVVVLHTSGSTGLPKPIVVRVGMISIGDAFHNLPKWQGTEFVFGK
                     WFRESKRQWLPMPLFHAAGLYSFINAVFYWDSKVALGVERPMSSDLVVECLNNVDVEAA
                     MLPPAILEDMSQDETCIKALEKMKFVPFGGGNLAREAGNRLVKNGVNILNAIAATEFCP
                     WPYYYQTKPELWQYFIINSEVFGADWRKTGEENVYEQVIVRQGKKPGLQGFFFTFPDDH
                     EYYTKDLYKPHPSLPNHWIYYGRADNIIVFSNGEKLNPVTIEEIVEDHPRVKGAVVVGS
                     NRFQPAIFVEPVSHPETKDDEKKLLDSVWPLVVQANKETVAHGQIGREFLALTTKDKPF
                     PRAGKGTIQRAGAIKLYKEEIDQLYENVGKVSSSEAPRLDVSSVGALVESIEDMFETHL
                     GSTQLQPDTDFFSAGIDSMQVINASRLLRAGLEAAGHHTDGTALATRVVYSNPTPRRLA
                     QYLMQALIKGGGKDAPNEDLEQQNAMKQLHEKYTRNLQTAKKGRPDAADKGQTVVLTGS
                     TGMLGSYLLDLMVNNPNVRKIICLNRAEDGGVKQQAKVMADRGLTTEYQSKTEFYHMDI
                     SRSDLGIPKELYKRMLKETDRWIHNAWPVNFNITVETFEPHLRGVRNVADFATHADKRV
                     AVVFISSIGTADRWDSSKGPVPEQRLEDIGLPSGGYGRSKMVGSMIMEDASKAGDFPAA
                     TIRVGQIAGPESEKGAWNRHEWFPSIIASSLHLKALPSDLGLMSRVDWTPVERIAGLVV
                     EVAGVAQKIEPKDVSGYFHGVNPSSTTWKKLAPAVQEFYGKERLPEMISFKEWVDRLEK
                     TQSEDMMVVDSNPGIKLIDSYRGMAEAAEAGHKSVQFDMHRTTKTSPSMRDAKAVSPEL
                     MQHWCKQWAY"
     aSDomain        join(20058..20267,20325..20360,20420..20816,20869..21102,
                     21152..21227,21276..21291)
                     /aSDomain="AMP-binding"
                     /aSTool="nrps_pks_domains"
                     /database="nrpspksdomains.hmm"
                     /detection="hmmscan"
                     /domain_id="nrpspksdomains_JN550_011201_AMP-binding.1"
                     /evalue="1.40E-32"
                     /label="JN550_011201_AMP-binding.1"
                     /locus_tag="JN550_011201"
                     /protein_end="342"
                     /protein_start="19"
                     /score="104.6"
                     /specificity="substrate consensus: X"
                     /tool="antismash"
                     /translation="DENARQQPQSEAFQVPNSSDPKDGWRVVTWKEYANAINHVARRII
                     ETTGEPKKDSFPTIAYIGPNDARYVVLMVAAIKAGYKALFISPRNSQEGQINLFDKTDC
                     NIVVFPKSHHKIVQPWLQERDMKAVEVGDFEKWFPPKEVPHFPYNKTFEQAEWDPVVVL
                     HTSGSTGLPKPIVVRVGMISIGDAFHNLPKWQGTEFVFGKWFRESKRQWLPMPLFHAAG
                     LYSFINAVFYWDSKVALGVERPMSSDLVVECLNNVDVEAAMLPPAILEDMSQDETCIKA
                     LEKMKFVPFGGGNLAREAGNRLVKNGVNILNAIAATEFCPWP"
     PFAM_domain     join(20058..20267,20325..20360,20420..20816,20869..21102,
                     21152..21227,21276..21297)
                     /aSDomain="AMP-binding"
                     /aSTool="clusterhmmer"
                     /database="35.0"
                     /db_xref="PF00501.31"
                     /description="AMP-binding enzyme"
                     /detection="hmmscan"
                     /domain_id="clusterhmmer_JN550_011201_0005"
                     /evalue="7.80E-30"
                     /label="JN550_011201"
                     /locus_tag="JN550_011201"
                     /protein_end="344"
                     /protein_start="19"
                     /score="103.9"
                     /tool="antismash"
                     /translation="DENARQQPQSEAFQVPNSSDPKDGWRVVTWKEYANAINHVARRII
                     ETTGEPKKDSFPTIAYIGPNDARYVVLMVAAIKAGYKALFISPRNSQEGQINLFDKTDC
                     NIVVFPKSHHKIVQPWLQERDMKAVEVGDFEKWFPPKEVPHFPYNKTFEQAEWDPVVVL
                     HTSGSTGLPKPIVVRVGMISIGDAFHNLPKWQGTEFVFGKWFRESKRQWLPMPLFHAAG
                     LYSFINAVFYWDSKVALGVERPMSSDLVVECLNNVDVEAAMLPPAILEDMSQDETCIKA
                     LEKMKFVPFGGGNLAREAGNRLVKNGVNILNAIAATEFCPWPYY"
     aSModule        20058..23097
                     /complete
                     /domains="nrpspksdomains_JN550_011201_AMP-binding.1"
                     /domains="nrpspksdomains_JN550_011201_PKS_PP.1"
                     /domains="nrpspksdomains_JN550_011201_NAD_binding_4.1"
                     /locus_tags="JN550_011201"
                     /monomer_pairings="X -> X"
                     /starter_module
                     /tool="antismash"
                     /type="nrps"
     CDS_motif       20654..20704
                     /aSTool="nrps_pks_domains"
                     /database="abmotifs"
                     /detection="hmmscan"
                     /domain_id="nrpspksmotif_JN550_011201_0001"
                     /evalue="4.50E-04"
                     /label="NRPS-A_a3"
                     /locus_tag="JN550_011201"
                     /protein_end="196"
                     /protein_start="179"
                     /score="13.2"
                     /tool="antismash"
                     /translation="VVLHTSGSTGLPKPIVV"
     PFAM_domain     join(21991..22036,22091..22233)
                     /aSDomain="PP-binding"
                     /aSTool="clusterhmmer"
                     /database="35.0"
                     /db_xref="PF00550.28"
                     /description="Phosphopantetheine attachment site"
                     /detection="hmmscan"
                     /domain_id="clusterhmmer_JN550_011201_0006"
                     /evalue="2.50E-05"
                     /label="JN550_011201"
                     /locus_tag="JN550_011201"
                     /protein_end="638"
                     /protein_start="575"
                     /score="24.6"
                     /tool="antismash"
                     /translation="LGSTQLQPDTDFFSAGIDSMQVINASRLLRAGLEAAGHHTDGTAL
                     ATRVVYSNPTPRRLAQYL"
     aSDomain        join(21994..22036,22091..22242)
                     /aSDomain="PKS_PP"
                     /aSTool="nrps_pks_domains"
                     /database="nrpspksdomains.hmm"
                     /detection="hmmscan"
                     /domain_id="nrpspksdomains_JN550_011201_PKS_PP.1"
                     /evalue="4.60E-09"
                     /label="JN550_011201_PKS_PP.1"
                     /locus_tag="JN550_011201"
                     /protein_end="641"
                     /protein_start="576"
                     /score="28.4"
                     /tool="antismash"
                     /translation="GSTQLQPDTDFFSAGIDSMQVINASRLLRAGLEAAGHHTDGTALA
                     TRVVYSNPTPRRLAQYLMQA"
     aSDomain        22390..23097
                     /aSDomain="NAD_binding_4"
                     /aSTool="nrps_pks_domains"
                     /database="nrpspksdomains.hmm"
                     /detection="hmmscan"
                     /domain_id="nrpspksdomains_JN550_011201_NAD_binding_4.1"
                     /evalue="5.00E-34"
                     /label="JN550_011201_NAD_binding_4.1"
                     /locus_tag="JN550_011201"
                     /protein_end="926"
                     /protein_start="690"
                     /score="109.4"
                     /tool="antismash"
                     /translation="LTGSTGMLGSYLLDLMVNNPNVRKIICLNRAEDGGVKQQAKVMAD
                     RGLTTEYQSKTEFYHMDISRSDLGIPKELYKRMLKETDRWIHNAWPVNFNITVETFEPH
                     LRGVRNVADFATHADKRVAVVFISSIGTADRWDSSKGPVPEQRLEDIGLPSGGYGRSKM
                     VGSMIMEDASKAGDFPAATIRVGQIAGPESEKGAWNRHEWFPSIIASSLHLKALPSDLG
                     LMSRVDWTPVERIA"
     PFAM_domain     22390..23097
                     /aSDomain="NAD_binding_4"
                     /aSTool="clusterhmmer"
                     /database="35.0"
                     /db_xref="PF07993.15"
                     /description="Male sterility protein"
                     /detection="hmmscan"
                     /domain_id="clusterhmmer_JN550_011201_0007"
                     /evalue="1.10E-30"
                     /label="JN550_011201"
                     /locus_tag="JN550_011201"
                     /protein_end="926"
                     /protein_start="690"
                     /score="106.8"
                     /tool="antismash"
                     /translation="LTGSTGMLGSYLLDLMVNNPNVRKIICLNRAEDGGVKQQAKVMAD
                     RGLTTEYQSKTEFYHMDISRSDLGIPKELYKRMLKETDRWIHNAWPVNFNITVETFEPH
                     LRGVRNVADFATHADKRVAVVFISSIGTADRWDSSKGPVPEQRLEDIGLPSGGYGRSKM
                     VGSMIMEDASKAGDFPAATIRVGQIAGPESEKGAWNRHEWFPSIIASSLHLKALPSDLG
                     LMSRVDWTPVERIA"
     gene            24318..25587
                     /locus_tag="JN550_011202"
     mRNA            join(24318..24545,24607..24766,24820..25160,25219..25587)
                     /locus_tag="JN550_011202"
                     /product="hypothetical protein"
     CDS             join(24318..24545,24607..24766,24820..25160,25219..25587)
                     /codon_start=1
                     /gene_functions="biosynthetic-additional (smcogs)
                     SMCOG1083:oxidoreductase (Score: 125.2; E-value: 5.7e-38)"
                     /gene_kind="biosynthetic-additional"
                     /locus_tag="JN550_011202"
                     /product="hypothetical protein"
                     /protein_id="KAI1860887.1"
                     /transl_table=1
                     /translation="MAPKSLDIGVFIPIGNDGWLISTTAPRYMPTFELNKEIVLKAESY
                     GFDFALSMIKLRGFGGKTEHWDHNLESFTLMAGIAAVTSKIKLFASTAILTLPPALCAR
                     MATTIDSIAPGRFGVNIVTGWQSAEYEQMSIWPGNEYFGYRYDYAQEYVQVMKDLWSTG
                     TSDFKGRHFVMNDCKLSPKPAGEIKVIAAGQSPRGVKFASEYADYNFTSGKGINTPTAF
                     AEANGRLVDAAKETGRDVGAMVLFMVIFDETDEAAIAKWNKYREGTDHEALAWVAEQTG
                     KDTKADETSTARRLVSTLGDPVNMNGGALIGSYESIANMLDGISEVDGLKGVMLTFDEF
                     LSGVEKFGQFVQPLMKSRAKINGLS"
     aSDomain        join(24333..24545,24607..24766,24820..25160,25219..25572)
                     /aSDomain="TIGR03612"
                     /aSTool="tigrfam"
                     /description="RutA: pyrimidine utilization protein A"
                     /detection="hmmscan"
                     /domain_id="TIGRFam_JN550_011202_0001"
                     /evalue="1.80E-183"
                     /identifier="TIGR03612"
                     /label="JN550_011202"
                     /locus_tag="JN550_011202"
                     /protein_end="361"
                     /protein_start="5"
                     /score="607.9"
                     /tool="antismash"
                     /translation="LDIGVFIPIGNDGWLISTTAPRYMPTFELNKEIVLKAESYGFDFA
                     LSMIKLRGFGGKTEHWDHNLESFTLMAGIAAVTSKIKLFASTAILTLPPALCARMATTI
                     DSIAPGRFGVNIVTGWQSAEYEQMSIWPGNEYFGYRYDYAQEYVQVMKDLWSTGTSDFK
                     GRHFVMNDCKLSPKPAGEIKVIAAGQSPRGVKFASEYADYNFTSGKGINTPTAFAEANG
                     RLVDAAKETGRDVGAMVLFMVIFDETDEAAIAKWNKYREGTDHEALAWVAEQTGKDTKA
                     DETSTARRLVSTLGDPVNMNGGALIGSYESIANMLDGISEVDGLKGVMLTFDEFLSGVE
                     KFGQFVQPLMKSRAKI"
     PFAM_domain     join(24336..24545,24607..24766,24820..25160,25219..25455)
                     /aSDomain="Bac_luciferase"
                     /aSTool="clusterhmmer"
                     /database="35.0"
                     /db_xref="PF00296.23"
                     /db_xref="GO:0016705"
                     /description="Luciferase-like monooxygenase"
                     /detection="hmmscan"
                     /domain_id="clusterhmmer_JN550_011202_0008"
                     /evalue="4.80E-55"
                     /gene_ontologies="GO:0016705: oxidoreductase activity,
                     acting on paired donors, with incorporation or reduction of
                     molecular oxygen"
                     /label="JN550_011202"
                     /locus_tag="JN550_011202"
                     /protein_end="322"
                     /protein_start="6"
                     /score="187.3"
                     /tool="antismash"
                     /translation="DIGVFIPIGNDGWLISTTAPRYMPTFELNKEIVLKAESYGFDFAL
                     SMIKLRGFGGKTEHWDHNLESFTLMAGIAAVTSKIKLFASTAILTLPPALCARMATTID
                     SIAPGRFGVNIVTGWQSAEYEQMSIWPGNEYFGYRYDYAQEYVQVMKDLWSTGTSDFKG
                     RHFVMNDCKLSPKPAGEIKVIAAGQSPRGVKFASEYADYNFTSGKGINTPTAFAEANGR
                     LVDAAKETGRDVGAMVLFMVIFDETDEAAIAKWNKYREGTDHEALAWVAEQTGKDTKAD
                     ETSTARRLVSTLGDPVNMNGGALIGSYESIANMLD"
     gene            complement(25729..27072)
                     /locus_tag="JN550_011203"
     mRNA            complement(25729..27072)
                     /locus_tag="JN550_011203"
                     /product="hypothetical protein"
     CDS             complement(25729..27072)
                     /codon_start=1
                     /locus_tag="JN550_011203"
                     /product="hypothetical protein"
                     /protein_id="KAI1860888.1"
                     /transl_table=1
                     /translation="MAVGAFVSLTLPYLWYGQFHSFLGLEVTSSVAFLALFGFRYWRMV
                     VHLASYLLYKPAPIPENPKYTNKDTTVILPTVEPHGDVFRRCCESVCLQNPAAFFIVVG
                     HKPMLDIAEEVVAPLRMRYPDIDIQVHASLAGKRVQIAHVLPRIKTEITFFVDDHVFWG
                     RSFLPCVLAAFEDPHINLVGTNKAVIVERRTTWAAAFWNFLGATYLQRHNIEIAATTHI
                     DGGIFAVSGRTCAIRSEVLAGEEFRAQYLNEMFGFLNWTWGPLGADDDNFITRWMVEHG
                     LGIRIQFHPDALIETPLGTYPKFLATCVRWARTTFRSNPRSLLMKQTWIHQPWSVYGVY
                     IAGLTNFALLFDPLLVYVFSQTPAYELNWSVWYLMGWIIMTKFLKLIPYFLQNPRDLIL
                     FPGYVLFAYFHSLIKLFALVTFWDVAWSGRNIEQVSNVGDGTDGENVS"
     PFAM_domain     complement(26134..26868)
                     /aSDomain="Glyco_tranf_2_3"
                     /aSTool="clusterhmmer"
                     /database="35.0"
                     /db_xref="PF13641.9"
                     /description="Glycosyltransferase like family 2"
                     /detection="hmmscan"
                     /domain_id="clusterhmmer_JN550_011203_0009"
                     /evalue="6.40E-24"
                     /label="JN550_011203"
                     /locus_tag="JN550_011203"
                     /protein_end="313"
                     /protein_start="68"
                     /score="85.2"
                     /tool="antismash"
                     /translation="DTTVILPTVEPHGDVFRRCCESVCLQNPAAFFIVVGHKPMLDIAE
                     EVVAPLRMRYPDIDIQVHASLAGKRVQIAHVLPRIKTEITFFVDDHVFWGRSFLPCVLA
                     AFEDPHINLVGTNKAVIVERRTTWAAAFWNFLGATYLQRHNIEIAATTHIDGGIFAVSG
                     RTCAIRSEVLAGEEFRAQYLNEMFGFLNWTWGPLGADDDNFITRWMVEHGLGIRIQFHP
                     DALIETPLGTYPKFLATCVRWAR"
     gene            complement(27797..29487)
                     /locus_tag="JN550_011204"
     mRNA            complement(join(27797..29276,29330..29487))
                     /locus_tag="JN550_011204"
                     /product="hypothetical protein"
     CDS             complement(join(27797..29276,29330..29487))
                     /codon_start=1
                     /gene_functions="biosynthetic-additional (smcogs)
                     SMCOG1038:phenylalanine-specific permease (Score: 304.9;
                     E-value: 1.3e-92)"
                     /gene_kind="biosynthetic-additional"
                     /locus_tag="JN550_011204"
                     /product="hypothetical protein"
                     /protein_id="KAI1860889.1"
                     /transl_table=1
                     /translation="MGEKDDLSSAEMGGVHNVTHTQSNVAGSLVENSDQLHRGMKSRHI
                     QFMALGGAIGTGLFVGSGAILSTLGPLPLWLGYLSMMSVVYFVMNDLGEIATFLPLKGI
                     SIPYFVSRFLDPSLAFAAGWNYFYAYGMLVAAEATAGAILLDYWKTLTPVWITIILIVV
                     LVLNIIAVEVFGEAEFWFASIKLITIMGLIILGIVLMCGGGPNHDAVGFRYWYPNSPGA
                     INEYMVPGATGRFLAYWKGFIKAGFAFITSPELIALAAGETVAPRRNIPKAVKRFIWRL
                     ALFYGVSTLILGCIVPSTDPRLLSGSSNASASPWVIAIQNAGIGGLNHVINFAILTSAW
                     SAGNAFLYSGSRVIYSMSLTGQAPKILSRTTSKGTPYAAVLATWAFGLLSYLNVSNSGA
                     TVFNWFSNISTISGFIAWIVILVTYIRFRAAMNFRGLLQSLPFRTPLQPYGTYYALFVI
                     SLLTITNGFEVFFPSKWSVNDFLAAYITLPIFLVLYLGHKIWFRTRFYIKKEDIDVDTG
                     VKEMDDLAAMDVPPVAKNWLEKVWFWLA"
     PFAM_domain     complement(join(27920..29276,29330..29358))
                     /aSDomain="AA_permease"
                     /aSTool="clusterhmmer"
                     /database="35.0"
                     /db_xref="PF00324.24"
                     /db_xref="GO:0016020"
                     /db_xref="GO:0055085"
                     /description="Amino acid permease"
                     /detection="hmmscan"
                     /domain_id="clusterhmmer_JN550_011204_0010"
                     /evalue="1.90E-125"
                     /gene_ontologies="GO:0016020: membrane"
                     /gene_ontologies="GO:0055085: transmembrane transport"
                     /label="JN550_011204"
                     /locus_tag="JN550_011204"
                     /protein_end="505"
                     /protein_start="43"
                     /score="419.3"
                     /tool="antismash"
                     /translation="HIQFMALGGAIGTGLFVGSGAILSTLGPLPLWLGYLSMMSVVYFV
                     MNDLGEIATFLPLKGISIPYFVSRFLDPSLAFAAGWNYFYAYGMLVAAEATAGAILLDY
                     WKTLTPVWITIILIVVLVLNIIAVEVFGEAEFWFASIKLITIMGLIILGIVLMCGGGPN
                     HDAVGFRYWYPNSPGAINEYMVPGATGRFLAYWKGFIKAGFAFITSPELIALAAGETVA
                     PRRNIPKAVKRFIWRLALFYGVSTLILGCIVPSTDPRLLSGSSNASASPWVIAIQNAGI
                     GGLNHVINFAILTSAWSAGNAFLYSGSRVIYSMSLTGQAPKILSRTTSKGTPYAAVLAT
                     WAFGLLSYLNVSNSGATVFNWFSNISTISGFIAWIVILVTYIRFRAAMNFRGLLQSLPF
                     RTPLQPYGTYYALFVISLLTITNGFEVFFPSKWSVNDFLAAYITLPIFLVLYLGHKIWF
                     RTRF"
     gene            31707..33576
                     /locus_tag="JN550_011205"
     mRNA            join(31707..32244,32389..32761,32814..33576)
                     /locus_tag="JN550_011205"
                     /product="hypothetical protein"
     CDS             join(31707..32244,32389..32761,32814..33576)
                     /codon_start=1
                     /locus_tag="JN550_011205"
                     /product="hypothetical protein"
                     /protein_id="KAI1860890.1"
                     /transl_table=1
                     /translation="MDRRRSAQFTSSYTDYLSLNPSGFAILMDEQFSQVSVPEPCADDS
                     IKEVQSGKYGTATGTTQDSEYTIADGAANSGPSDLGFNFFASLGKDLCQLTYASNVTSP
                     STQFGDPDWSQNYAHAGTQRRIPTLQDWCRPPPSPSPQQTWSAYQYPTAVPMSFGSAQN
                     VEQKSLQASGAVLQPEMDQEAGLHQQHHRIPQWSQPGPTYTNQFLEMRQYGGPKYATRE
                     YGERLRKKLIEDGCGFTRRRYGTSTKMVRKNNNDQEHEPLTAELNEDAEEPEHDVSKGH
                     RLTMTGMSSMEEGTPTLIPPGVRSTPFLIYTGPNAVPEPEHERATSFTPSEQLFFPPAL
                     LREYIQSQHRWLDKETHSSKTVFVVTHQDGTQMREVRVFSRLKDANLDALSIMQNSHPE
                     FFAVPSPKESEAFIKEEEEPQTLQAIFEREGVKRRLTKGEDISSDNAIVIKEEDGDDPS
                     AIDLQMAGNTSASGAANGTAGAREETRVLRTPDVVDLERQFIYIGAWKFTAMTTLKLTA
                     KLPGGREVKVFSSLRTPREPQTRKTRKQTVRAKAARQGEI"
     gene            complement(33805..36042)
                     /locus_tag="JN550_011206"
     mRNA            complement(join(33805..34211,34284..36042))
                     /locus_tag="JN550_011206"
                     /product="hypothetical protein"
     CDS             complement(join(33805..34211,34284..36042))
                     /codon_start=1
                     /locus_tag="JN550_011206"
                     /product="hypothetical protein"
                     /protein_id="KAI1860891.1"
                     /transl_table=1
                     /translation="MISTALALLSGASLALGQTTTWAAAYEKANSALAKLSTNDKINIV
                     SGIGWNKGPCVGNTAAISSIGYPQLCLQDGPLGIRYGTSVTAFTPGIQAASTWDRALIK
                     ERGQFMGAEAKGCGIHVLLGPVSGPLGKVPTGGRNWEGFGADPYLAGIAMADTISGMQA
                     SGVQATAKHYIGNEQELNRETMSSNIDDRTMHELYLWPFADAVQANVASVMCSYNKLNS
                     TWACENDKIINQLLKKELGFQGYVMTDWNAQHTTQQSANAGLDMTMPGSDYNGGTVLWG
                     SKLASAVSSGQVQQSRVDDMVRRILAAWYLTGQSSGYPAINIKANVQGTHKTNVRSVGR
                     DGIVLLKNDGGALPLKKPAKLALVGSAAVVNPKGMNACTDQGCNDGALGMGWGSGTATY
                     PYFVAPADAIKTRAQSDGTTISVSASDATSGVSSAVNGADAAIVFITADSGEGYITVEG
                     NAGDRNNLDPWHNGNQLVQAVAQANKNVIVVVHSVGPILLETILAQPNVKAIVWAGLPS
                     QESGNALVDILYGSTSPSGKLPYTIAKAAADYGTSQIRGDDSFKEGLYVDYRHFDQAGI
                     TPRYEFGFGLSYTNFTYSDIKVTGAPTSGPATGAITSGGHADLFGTVATVTTTISNSGS
                     VSGSEVAQLYVGYPASAATPPRQLRGFVKLPLAAGASGTATFALRRRDLSYWDTKQQNW
                     VVPSGSFNITVGASSRDLRQIATLTVA"
     PFAM_domain     complement(33844..34053)
                     /aSDomain="Fn3-like"
                     /aSTool="clusterhmmer"
                     /database="35.0"
                     /db_xref="PF14310.9"
                     /description="Fibronectin type III-like domain"
                     /detection="hmmscan"
                     /domain_id="clusterhmmer_JN550_011206_0013"
                     /evalue="2.40E-24"
                     /label="JN550_011206"
                     /locus_tag="JN550_011206"
                     /protein_end="709"
                     /protein_start="639"
                     /score="85.4"
                     /tool="antismash"
                     /translation="EVAQLYVGYPASAATPPRQLRGFVKLPLAAGASGTATFALRRRDL
                     SYWDTKQQNWVVPSGSFNITVGASS"
     PFAM_domain     complement(join(34207..34211,34284..35016))
                     /aSDomain="Glyco_hydro_3_C"
                     /aSTool="clusterhmmer"
                     /database="35.0"
                     /db_xref="PF01915.25"
                     /db_xref="GO:0004553"
                     /db_xref="GO:0005975"
                     /description="Glycosyl hydrolase family 3 C-terminal
                     domain"
                     /detection="hmmscan"
                     /domain_id="clusterhmmer_JN550_011206_0012"
                     /evalue="1.20E-52"
                     /gene_ontologies="GO:0004553: hydrolase activity,
                     hydrolyzing O-glycosyl compounds"
                     /gene_ontologies="GO:0005975: carbohydrate metabolic
                     process"
                     /label="JN550_011206"
                     /locus_tag="JN550_011206"
                     /protein_end="588"
                     /protein_start="342"
                     /score="179.0"
                     /tool="antismash"
                     /translation="IVLLKNDGGALPLKKPAKLALVGSAAVVNPKGMNACTDQGCNDGA
                     LGMGWGSGTATYPYFVAPADAIKTRAQSDGTTISVSASDATSGVSSAVNGADAAIVFIT
                     ADSGEGYITVEGNAGDRNNLDPWHNGNQLVQAVAQANKNVIVVVHSVGPILLETILAQP
                     NVKAIVWAGLPSQESGNALVDILYGSTSPSGKLPYTIAKAAADYGTSQIRGDDSFKEGL
                     YVDYRHFDQAGITPRYEFGFGLSY"
     PFAM_domain     complement(35122..35814)
                     /aSDomain="Glyco_hydro_3"
                     /aSTool="clusterhmmer"
                     /database="35.0"
                     /db_xref="PF00933.24"
                     /db_xref="GO:0004553"
                     /db_xref="GO:0005975"
                     /description="Glycosyl hydrolase family 3 N terminal
                     domain"
                     /detection="hmmscan"
                     /domain_id="clusterhmmer_JN550_011206_0011"
                     /evalue="4.00E-38"
                     /gene_ontologies="GO:0004553: hydrolase activity,
                     hydrolyzing O-glycosyl compounds"
                     /gene_ontologies="GO:0005975: carbohydrate metabolic
                     process"
                     /label="JN550_011206"
                     /locus_tag="JN550_011206"
                     /protein_end="307"
                     /protein_start="76"
                     /score="131.8"
                     /tool="antismash"
                     /translation="LGIRYGTSVTAFTPGIQAASTWDRALIKERGQFMGAEAKGCGIHV
                     LLGPVSGPLGKVPTGGRNWEGFGADPYLAGIAMADTISGMQASGVQATAKHYIGNEQEL
                     NRETMSSNIDDRTMHELYLWPFADAVQANVASVMCSYNKLNSTWACENDKIINQLLKKE
                     LGFQGYVMTDWNAQHTTQQSANAGLDMTMPGSDYNGGTVLWGSKLASAVSSGQVQQSRV
                     DDMVRRILA"
     gene            complement(37024..38949)
                     /locus_tag="JN550_011207"
     mRNA            complement(37024..38949)
                     /locus_tag="JN550_011207"
                     /product="hypothetical protein"
     CDS             complement(37024..38949)
                     /codon_start=1
                     /locus_tag="JN550_011207"
                     /product="hypothetical protein"
                     /protein_id="KAI1860892.1"
                     /transl_table=1
                     /translation="MFKKKPDIKNLSPLRSSDRRKLADQIIHDYAISVPEQQAQAQAQA
                     QAGDDASTPQVTLSSLRTSLLPESTSSARFTTTSGPNLAPVSGTIYVGTHPGQDERILW
                     FQTGKNPRLIPTVYTLWQNPGVLPLLHTPDFVVDEKLTHGSDLMIPGLVKAKGTQWDQR
                     AATGAVVAVAGIRKDTVPLWVGTCEVDLRNLPNDLRGQKGVAVKGLHWAGDEAWGWKPL
                     GSGGREAPDGIEGWQGLTHDITAAVDQTILADDRDEGQGGAALDQSSTGPGPEGNDQIV
                     DLEDLEPTTKEVDAAFHQAFLFAVHKAKASNPAPHHGFDFPIQPSYLISNMIQPNLRFQ
                     NQHYNIKKSSWKNVKKFIKHLDKTGLLKSKDRSGGETVILDIDFDDAQVTGFRPYTLPK
                     PKATASDSGADKARASDASSSSDPSIGQKVTIQTVYRASSKLVPTLLPSKTEFYSAQQI
                     SAALKSYIEAHPDLGGQGTSSIKLDPFIANSILGSNPSQDDSKPLAAGRIARGALQRRV
                     LEDTHLCQPYHMIVRSSATSDAKPKAGPAPQIHLTIEKRTGTKVVTKVSNLEPFFIDPQ
                     VLAPELQKKCAGSASVGQISGGKPGLMEVVVQGDQRKVLISDVLAKRGIDAKWVDITDK
                     TKPKKK"
     PFAM_domain     complement(37075..37314)
                     /aSDomain="SUI1"
                     /aSTool="clusterhmmer"
                     /database="35.0"
                     /db_xref="PF01253.25"
                     /db_xref="GO:0003743"
                     /db_xref="GO:0006413"
                     /description="Translation initiation factor SUI1"
                     /detection="hmmscan"
                     /domain_id="clusterhmmer_JN550_011207_0015"
                     /evalue="8.80E-21"
                     /gene_ontologies="GO:0003743: translation initiation factor
                     activity"
                     /gene_ontologies="GO:0006413: translational initiation"
                     /label="JN550_011207"
                     /locus_tag="JN550_011207"
                     /protein_end="625"
                     /protein_start="545"
                     /score="74.3"
                     /tool="antismash"
                     /translation="APQIHLTIEKRTGTKVVTKVSNLEPFFIDPQVLAPELQKKCAGSA
                     SVGQISGGKPGLMEVVVQGDQRKVLISDVLAKRGI"
     PFAM_domain     complement(38578..38946)
                     /aSDomain="Pre-PUA"
                     /aSTool="clusterhmmer"
                     /database="35.0"
                     /db_xref="PF17832.4"
                     /description="Pre-PUA-like domain"
                     /detection="hmmscan"
                     /domain_id="clusterhmmer_JN550_011207_0014"
                     /evalue="1.20E-07"
                     /label="JN550_011207"
                     /locus_tag="JN550_011207"
                     /protein_end="124"
                     /protein_start="1"
                     /score="32.4"
                     /tool="antismash"
                     /translation="FKKKPDIKNLSPLRSSDRRKLADQIIHDYAISVPEQQAQAQAQAQ
                     AGDDASTPQVTLSSLRTSLLPESTSSARFTTTSGPNLAPVSGTIYVGTHPGQDERILWF
                     QTGKNPRLIPTVYTLWQNP"
     gene            40637..41821
                     /locus_tag="JN550_011208"
     mRNA            40637..41821
                     /locus_tag="JN550_011208"
                     /product="hypothetical protein"
     CDS             40637..41821
                     /codon_start=1
                     /locus_tag="JN550_011208"
                     /product="hypothetical protein"
                     /protein_id="KAI1860893.1"
                     /transl_table=1
                     /translation="MSENAPSKHLKQEMRVPGNVSAASGKTRKSTGKVNIRAPKADRKM
                     STANSDWMKMEVDDDEIIARGSKDHTGAAQRLRNDSLPNPTLPVTSSQRKMSPKGKRPL
                     GATKTTPPPSQSSTKKPRLNSKHIGKTASQDICLSQQWSAPPNAFSGYALPTRDPQSLA
                     PETHQSQEVNHQIQLHSQETPEQKLDHNPSPHTQAVSNPFQPDFPPAELGNRWVWNVTK
                     ATELIRQPDEYLGITYPDDLFESVLAGERDAALNVFQTALDRKGGERAWHGYPIYIIKL
                     EKNTDSPFREIRETTFDLNKANTYALLYFRRWVAKRFPALAAKPHDQEHLAGKPEVDRQ
                     HWCRHAWVRHEWSIRDKGRLGWFLNQDGGVVLSAHLPGTDFQFTVRVEAHRILQ"
ORIGIN
        1 atattgtggt tgacatggaa tggctcggcc ccccgatcaa gcttctggag acccatgatt
       61 ctcttggcgg aaatggcggg gctttctgct acgtctatgt gtagttcaaa aggttgtgct
      121 gggtaaatat gaggtgtact tacttggcct tgagtttttt ctccagcgcc aatccaagcc
      181 acccgaaaga tgatattggc gcgatttata acttgagcca agacctatcc gatgcattcg
      241 agaacacatg atcgtctcat cgggatgctt ggtttaccaa ccaagcatac ttgcttttcg
      301 ctcccaagtg cttttatcat ctgctgctcg ttcttgtaac attctctcaa actatatcgt
      361 ctataaacgc ttcttcgcca cgaagattta ctggccagtc ggttgaccgt gtacgcgtgc
      421 atgtacagca cgtcatgtgt atattattca ttgtcatggt caggtcgtgc tcaggctacg
      481 cagggaccag agcccattca gactcgatgg tgatgcaacg ccgatcaatt ccggatgtgg
      541 tttactcagg tgtagttcgt gagaaggcgc tgctgcgtga atggagcgcc taacatcgca
      601 acatcgccta gtctcttgga cccctgcggc aaagactcga tagggattaa aacgcgaaga
      661 aggcataacc ggctcctcga cccacctact tgtgatagcc tatccaatga cgtgcgattt
      721 cgcgtcaggc acacttgtcg cacgacacta gatttcatac tatgcgcata acccaattac
      781 tcttaccccg gttacagccc atttgtcgcg ccgcatgttt agcacacgaa aatggccgag
      841 ttccgccatt cgtgggcaat cgtgtcccgg gtgttcgggt cgggtccggg gtacgtcccc
      901 gcaacatgga tggagtaatt gggtccggca gaggtagctt caatggcaac cagagagcat
      961 ttctccaaga gatcactttg tttttggtaa taatccatga ataagaaaga taccaagctt
     1021 tcaagaggca agtgacccgg gtcacgcttt ttattcagtt aaagagtgca gggggctcag
     1081 gctcagaggc agttatataa acctggccat cgtcgccgtc cgcctcagct cgcaggtcta
     1141 tatcttcgaa tacttgacca gactcatatt cattatccac tcttgtgagg gagaaagaaa
     1201 gaaaaaaaat tcaatatgag atttctacag tccgacagcc tagtgtcgac cggcaccacg
     1261 ctacttgcgt tggcagccac cgtttcagca gccgctgtcc cagcagagcc tgtctcggca
     1321 agggcgtgcg atcttccatc gaagtataca tggacttcga gcggctcgct ggcgaaccca
     1381 aagtcgggat gggcctctct aaaggacttc actcacgtcc cctacaatgg tcagcatctc
     1441 gtatatggaa caacccacga ccaaggctcg agctggggct caatggcttt tagcaccttc
     1501 tcggactggt ctgccatggg ctcagctagc caaaacgcga tgtcttcggg cgctgtcgcc
     1561 ccaactctct tctatttcgc acccaagagc atctggattc tcgcccatca atggggcccg
     1621 actgcgttct cgtaccgaac gtcaagcaat cctaccaacc agaatgggtg gtcatcgccc
     1681 cagccgctct ttaccgggtc catcagcgga tccggtaccg gtcccatcga ccagacgctt
     1741 atcggcgaca gctcgaatat gtacctgttc tttgcaggag acaatggcaa gatctaccgg
     1801 gccagcatgc ctattggaaa tttcccgggc agtttcggct cttcatccac cgtgatcatg
     1861 agcgactcga ccaacaacct atttgaagca gtgcaggtct ataccctagc gggccagaac
     1921 aagtatctca tgatcgttga gtcgattgga ggtaatggtc ggtacttccg ttcgtacacg
     1981 gctaccagcc tgagtggatc gtggacggcc caggctacaa gcgagagcgc accgtttgcc
     2041 ggcaaggcca acagcggcgc cacctggacc aacgacatca gtcacggtga tcttatccgc
     2101 agtaccaatg accagacaat gacggtcgat ccatgcaact tacagctcct ctaccaagga
     2161 cgggccccca gctccggcgg cgactacggc ctcctgcctt accgaccggg tctgctgacc
     2221 ctgaagcgct agaggaatcc aatttgatac tcgattgggt gctcatcaag tcaagggcct
     2281 acctgcaagt gttaaaatgg gatgagaatg catgaagccg agagctcgtg gctgtacata
     2341 gctttattca acgtacatag ttttatcaga aatactctcc ctttgccccg gtttacaact
     2401 tgtggataat gcaaaacgat acattcattg agtaccacag gaccgtacgc cctgatgttg
     2461 cattcgggca cagcgatctt aattggtctc gcttcttgag gctgcatgtg aagtgccggt
     2521 accccacgtt tttaacactt tggaagcgag tttcgactaa accggcagtg taacaattcc
     2581 gaaatggttg aggcctgtcg aggacatgca gatctttact tagcgcgtca atagaaacaa
     2641 gccatttaag catcaaataa aggcatcaga ccgtgggcgc cagttgcgtc gcctggcgaa
     2701 cttctatgca aaggggactt tgagtgtatg tcatccggat gcaaagattc gtgtaaaaca
     2761 tgacttggga acagttacgt atacaagacc cccaataggc aatccccacg cacgcttacc
     2821 tatattggca cggagcaagc cttgcctcgc atctcgagct tgttatgacc ctagtcgcga
     2881 cggaaattac cccgcaaaag ccatcggaaa aattccttgg gccatcgaca accgaaatgg
     2941 caattcacca cggcaatccg gtatgtggtg agcaaactac cttattaagg ctgtgaatgg
     3001 ccttggcagc actgtacgtt cgaaagggaa caggaaagga atttcccgca ttcagacatc
     3061 tagttggttc gacagaaagg ggttggttca aaagaaccca acgaaaatgg catgccgtca
     3121 ctggtggtcc aaagtccagg ctgagtcgag tcagtttccc gggattgttt cagaacagac
     3181 tggagagaaa gttgatctga cgaaccacag aggttctgaa ttcaggtcat tgccaagggc
     3241 caatgaaccc tggactattc ggctcagctt ctgggcgtat attatgccag acctgtggcc
     3301 ctgcaaagat gggtcggtgc ccgtgctgtg tagggcagtt tctttggcct gccattgcag
     3361 atagcacata ctatagcgaa ctccgcctcg ttccaagtac catacctgag acttagcagg
     3421 ttacctatca catgcaataa catttcgtag tcgcctactc gaaggcaccg aggggattag
     3481 gataagatac ttggccattc ggcctttatg gctcgcaacg ggttgtctcc caccaccaag
     3541 tagagacggt aggtttctcg gggtgcgagc ggccgaagaa gttatcacag cactacagta
     3601 aaggaagaac ccacaaattt ttgagaaagc gattcggcgc agccgggggt acctagcatt
     3661 gaaaagtgtt tctaaccgtc aaacgaataa ctaagttaca tgaggagaca acgatacccc
     3721 attcccattg caatccatta atgttgaata gctgtgatat gcacaataat tctaatctac
     3781 gacttaagag tagatattgc tccgatgttg tcaattattc gtcagcgatg tctgatcttg
     3841 tatcaggtca gtctcaccaa ttggaaattt acaaggatgg gagcgttgac ccagctgaag
     3901 ctgtgtaact cagttgcgca gcacggactt aatagcttag cattcttggc ctagggtccc
     3961 tccaaaacgg tttccctcca tggaccagcg catatattcg ttgaccagac ggcgaacgcc
     4021 aggctgctac tggatcacaa tgggctctcg accatggact tgtgttcctc gcgcactcac
     4081 ttgcgaccag tgtcctgggg tgtggagtga cagagaagcc gccagcgacc atgcctgggg
     4141 cacgggacat atgagggtcc ggttctctgt agaatgctac aaggtgttcg tggtcgtcag
     4201 gccttagcat atcactgccg cgatcgccat ccagccaggc ccgaccgttt ctggcatcgg
     4261 cagggccaca gggtcttacc ctctcaaggc ggggacacct tcgttcacga gcggccggcg
     4321 tcgaaacctg gcttgcgcca tgtagtacac aagtacgaag ggaccaggag ggcggagaag
     4381 cagttactcg ttgacaaatg taggtctccc tcgaccgctt ggctttcacc gcgactgatc
     4441 gtccaccaaa gcccttggag aatatgtcac taccattttc cggtgcctga caaatataca
     4501 caccataatt cccgtggccg ataagaaccg tatatgggca tctctttacg atgaaacgca
     4561 tactccacag cggctgcgaa tgcatcacta cacctcacgt gttgattcag agtcaaataa
     4621 tcgtacacgt ggctacctac tgtcttactt caaagaaccg ccgcttagta cctatgccgc
     4681 tccgaaacgc agggcaattg cgatgaactg cgagatggtg ggcttccctg acgggagctg
     4741 ggagctcgcg ctgatctgcg tcgtcaattt cttcacgggc gagaagctga tgcacacctt
     4801 tgtcgaccct ggacagggta taagcgactg gcgaacttca gtgagcggcg tgaccgaggc
     4861 acaactgcgc catgcctaag accaagggca cgcccttcag ggatggagag aagcccggga
     4921 ggagctcttc cggcctgtag acgacaccat catcttccta ggaaatacgc tcttccacga
     4981 ccttgcggtg ctgcgcatcc atgcttcgct cgtcgtcgat tcggtcatac tgacagcaga
     5041 ggccattttc ggcaagaatg ccaaattttc acgcttgcgg agcttgaaag atccgaatct
     5101 tgatatctgc agtttgaata tacagcagca agcatctggc gggcatgatt gtctggaaga
     5161 cacgctggcc agcaaagagg ttgttttgag atgcctctta gaaacagctc ggcttcgtgc
     5221 atgggctatc caggccgacc caatagggcc agtgtgtgtg tatgttctct gacagtttac
     5281 acaccacgat tactacgaga attgtggcgc gtgtcacttt ccccagtggt gttttctacc
     5341 acgtcgccac cgttttggtt accgatgata gagtagcccg ggtaggtagt ctctcaagac
     5401 ttacgctgct gttcctcggt caggggcccc aggcatcagg tatcctcaag atggatctcc
     5461 tgactggcac atatgctcta attgagcgct gtttctgtcg gcgaggtggt gtagccccgt
     5521 ggtaacacgc cgaggtgtga gaatgcaggc cttacctgtt aggcgggcct gctgaacacc
     5581 agggaatcgc aagttcgaac cttgcccccg tcaagagctc tcttttttac ttttcatggc
     5641 cattcatttg gattcagctt agcaagaata cattccattc ccttcctcct tccattagtg
     5701 gcgatcactt ctgggtcacc ggttatcttt gtgatgggat cataactatt tctatgcaca
     5761 gttcgttaca ggttcaccga gttatgtgaa agaacgaccg agaatatgtt catatcgtgg
     5821 cattgctgtg gtctagtcta catctatgtc tacatctata gcgcacatga atctagtctt
     5881 tctgtgcctc cctctttatc ctgctgattc ttcctaaagg tatacactaa cgcatgctgc
     5941 agacgtctcc gatttactca acgcgagccc tcttgactcc gttaccgttg gcatggccat
     6001 tggcgtggcc gttggcgccc tgctccccaa cgctgccaaa gtactcgagg ctgcccttgg
     6061 ggtcggcctt catggtcttg gcgcccttca tccagccggc agggcaaacc tcgccgtgct
     6121 cgtcggtgaa ctggaaggcc tcgacgagac ggatggtctc ctcgacgttg cggccgacag
     6181 gcaggtcgtt aacggtgatt tggcgcagga cacccttggg gtcgatgatg aagaggccgc
     6241 gcagggcgac gccctcgtcc tcgagcagca caccgtagtc gcgggagatc ttctgcgagc
     6301 ggtccgccac caggggcagc tgcaggtccg ggcccagacc gccctgcttg cgcggctgcg
     6361 tctgccatgc caggtgcgag tagtggctat cggtcgagag ggcgagaacg ctggtgttga
     6421 tggcgcggaa gcgtgccagg gcgtcgttgt actggataat ctcggtcggg cacacaaagg
     6481 tgaagtccat agggtagaac aggaggacga ccctagaaga aaggggcatc cgtgtcagca
     6541 tcgccgcaga taggttcgcg agcaggcagg gaagcaggca gatggagtac gataggatgt
     6601 catgggaggc aattagacat accattgacc gaggtagtcg gacagctcaa tctccttgaa
     6661 ctcgccgttg gcaaagacgg tcatggcctt gaaggccggg gccggacgct gaacgaaagc
     6721 cttggacatg ttggctgggc ggattgctgg tctggtgatc ttggctgacg gtatgatgta
     6781 gttgcaatca acttgccgta gagacgtgtg tggtgaaggg ggaggacgat ggtggtgacg
     6841 atgatgcagc agcagcagga aggagagaaa gaaaaacaaa agaagctatt cggagtcggg
     6901 ttcggcagtt tgctctatta gtcaggaaca atcgaacgac gcgacgtttt tcttccctta
     6961 tctgctcctg gttttcggct taacgcgtgc ccacatgatg catgggtcgc ccatcctcgt
     7021 tggccccccg acacctcttg cttctcttcc gcctcagtct ggatatcggg cgtccagggc
     7081 cagccggcac ccgttctcgt atccacccac cacgggggat ggacccattc tcccatcccg
     7141 ccgaggcctg ctatttgacg acgtccctag ttcggtgggg gcccagctga atcgcgccat
     7201 tactatggta cggggcctgg agggacctca aggttgagac gcgtcggtgc gcgcgacgtt
     7261 gctcaatgga acatggcaat gggcgtatcg tgtgtaggtc ggcatgtctg ggtcgagggg
     7321 gagggcatat atattcgaag tcgagaatga aatcactacc gagcaggctg attggcttgc
     7381 gaaaggcaca ttccccaaat tccccaacgg cttctttgga gacccggcca tcgccatgca
     7441 tgatttccat taggatctgg tggcggccgc cgccccgttg gagaagaccc tggaaaattg
     7501 agacggccag cggctggttg catttgggga ttagcctcgt cacaggtccc agtctgtccg
     7561 tcacatgcgt taccaagcag acttcgtttc cataggccag tggtcacgac tcaagatgtg
     7621 atcatcagct tgagtttcag aggattctcg tcttcatgtt ggcttaatct ctatgagcac
     7681 tagctggcat tccatcacga aatacgccct tggctgccta ggtgcggacc tgcttcgtgc
     7741 aactctctaa tccgtcccag accatctgaa catgcccaac ccatcgggta tccagctgtt
     7801 cagctcctat cgcaattgac tatccgtctt ccccccatca tatcttcaga tctgccatca
     7861 gtccctccag caagctccag ccttcactcc cttcccagct ctccttgccc ttgcccatga
     7921 cactcctggc ggcgctcctc gccttgcccc tccaccggtc gccaaccgcc tcgactctgg
     7981 gtccccagtt ctcatatgca gccaccagtt cgctcgtcct cgacaccaca gtctcccagg
     8041 cgtctttgct ctcgcccgac tgccacttgc cagccgtagg agacgtcgtc gtcgtcgacg
     8101 atgccgagag cgagctcgcc gccccgccgc ccgttgccgc ccgccaaccc ttctctgcgg
     8161 cgtccaaggc accggcgtag tcacggcgcc acgcacggag gcgcgagatc agggaccaaa
     8221 cctcggagtt ggctgttatg agcgggacga tgatgtcctc gaatagcgta atgaccttgc
     8281 tttgcagact cccgcgatct ggttggtgga cggcctcccc agtgcttgcc ggcggctcct
     8341 tggtcacctc tcttaggaga agtcccagaa cttcggcatc gagcgcctct tcgttgcccc
     8401 ggattctgat aacattcctt gtgcccaaga tgacgtcgtc gagtgcaggc tccggcgaga
     8461 gcgaggctgc gagagtgacg acgttgtccc agattcgcca gttcgtgctg gcaatagtgg
     8521 cgccgcgctt gaatgcttgg agggcgtctt gaatgagctt gtaggcaggc ttgttgagtg
     8581 cggcggcacg agcagtcgct ggcatcgcag tggcgtctaa gccttctcct tcctcctcct
     8641 tgctcgtcgg tgtatccaag tcttcctcat cgtcattgac gcgcttcacc tcctttacgg
     8701 tctggccctt attctccttg atgatctccc ggtaccaact caacagtgcc gttcccagat
     8761 tgctccatgt ccttgcccct tcaccgccct cctctccgtt gctcgaactg acactccgct
     8821 gaaaagcctc ggcagcatct gggaagtgcc ccaatctcag ctcgatatcg cccagtctac
     8881 cccacagttc cgggctcaat ctgttgacac ccaccgcaag gcgataggct tcgcgtgcct
     8941 tggcccaatc tttttgctgg aggtacagtt cgccaaggga cttttgagcc ctcccgaagc
     9001 gccggttaga aatttcccat gctctttggt agtgttctgg gttgttttcc atgtcaccca
     9061 ggatacacca caaccttggg gcgtttggcg ggggaggggc acgctcgggg ccatagtagt
     9121 cttgtacttt caagctgctg gtgtcgggga tccggccatc atattcgtct tcgtcgtcgt
     9181 ctgcggcgga agtgccggta cggtggaaga gtctccaccg gacgatcgcg cgtgcctttt
     9241 cctcaccccc gctgcctcgg ccgtcctcgt catcggtggc agcgctggcg gcaagacaga
     9301 gtgcaacctc gggccatagc cgcaggcgct tgaagatctc aagcgcggag actaacgagc
     9361 cgaccgacgt ccacgcgaaa gccagttctg attccaaatg ccatcttggg ggcgaagcta
     9421 aagcgttcac gtaccgcaag cgtacctgtg gcgaggccga ttcagatggt ttcgcggctg
     9481 gcagaaagga cgtgggcttt gatgcgccgt tcttctgtat atcgtccgta ccagaaacct
     9541 caatcgcagg aataccagtg tattcattgg cgccgccgga ttctgcaccc ttcggttggc
     9601 tctgagaagg tgtatcggta tccacgataa cctggtcgac gactgcttgc atctgcaaaa
     9661 cacctctttc caacgttcga cttctgttca actctatccg ggatctcacg aggagtgcct
     9721 gagtgtagat ttgccaattc gccgacttgt cctcgattac ccggaccgca aatggcaaga
     9781 tctcctccga agtcaacgag tcagctgggg agaatgtgtc cttcaatgtc gcctcggtga
     9841 gcaagatgat ttgatcctcc gctttcaagc gcggttggtt ctctggcgtc acaccctgca
     9901 acacatctgg caatgtcgac tgcgaaacgt cttccacctt gttgtcgacg tttgtgaacg
     9961 atattctctc gagtagcgtg tcgtcattca aggccaatgc gctaggccct ggttcgggct
    10021 cggccggggc ctcctcgtta taatcctccc tttccgtgtg actcttggca agcacaacca
    10081 gctggctaat gctctcctgt tgaaacctcg tcctcttccc gagcgcaccg gagagagcat
    10141 acacgagttt actgatctcc gtcgcttgtc gcagatcctc tcgggcttga atatcgtggc
    10201 ccagcatgat ctctgcgttc gctttctcaa gcagaaactg caccttggca tcctttccta
    10261 ccctctcact tccatgtacc ggtcctagaa cacatttacc ggcctcctcg agacttttct
    10321 cgatcagttc ctgtagggtg gccacatcag tccatcgtcc acttttcgtg aataaggaac
    10381 cgggccctag ggatggttga gaaagtagct tgtaatgcca tagatgaacc ctgaagcgca
    10441 tccaagcaag gtcccgcttc aagctctccc tggtgcttcc tatctgtgcc ggttttaata
    10501 catcctccga agtgaatacc cacctcgcca gacagaatag ctcgatccac ggtatgtacg
    10561 tgtagaccga gacaccgtct gtatccagtg agcggaggca tatgcgcctg agctcttcaa
    10621 tcggctgctg gtcctgccct cggcttgact tttggggctg cgcctctaca gaaaggctct
    10681 cataagcggc tgcaaagata ccttgacact tcgccgcgcc ttcaagcacg gggcccgtga
    10741 cattggcctg caggaaagcg ttgagggacg ccgacgctat attcaaggcc tcctcgcgtg
    10801 cgtccccatt caacggcccg gcggcatcgt cttggcccac tgacagtcca gtgtcccgca
    10861 caacagttcg tacaaaccgc tggaccagct tcccggcacg ctcagtccca aagacagaca
    10921 ggtatggcgc ctcgcctgtg atattggcta gacccagctg atcggccggg acataagact
    10981 tgtgctgctg ctcctccccg acctcctggt tggcatcatc cccggtgtcc gctgggaggt
    11041 caacgtcgtc gaaacctgac atgacgttgg taatatcccg gtaatgaccg agatggtgac
    11101 aggaaaaatg atgtttttag cttcactctc cagaagcccc ggtgccgtcc gcacctggcc
    11161 tttgtcaggg ttgagttctg cgtgtataaa gcccccccgg aatcggatgg cggggttcgt
    11221 gtgtaagttc accaaaagaa gcgccgccgt ttagcaaata tctggtccgt gacgtgcctt
    11281 ccccgtgatg tggtgcttcg tgagtatcaa agacgtgata ctcgacacac aggtgaaaaa
    11341 caaaagtcga cgcttggtat atcagacagc ttcagacaat ctgcagtgtc atgaaatatt
    11401 aggtcgcaat agaaaatttc tatggagatc gccgttcgtt attttttggt gggggagggg
    11461 caatttgtgt aatttatgca ggtcatgcac agcgtacact tcgggcggat cggcgcagat
    11521 ggcctgtgca taattgggcc tcgtatgttc acaaaccaca cctccaactt tggatatatc
    11581 aatgtgcacg cccatgtaat aagtctgtgt atgcagtcct ggtcatagga atacagagca
    11641 agttttgatt tctacagcct agtatcatgc ccgtcttggt caagagcggt cttgtatttg
    11701 tggtaggtag atccaatggc actagaatag gtgcttacag atacctatgc agtctcggca
    11761 tactcgctga tcagtatgtc gtattcttca gttctcaata ctcgtacata caggtgggat
    11821 gatcccactt taacacgatg ccacgcttgc ttctgggttt ccagcactat gcacaactac
    11881 aaaagtcatc gctccggtac ttccacacct tctgccctcc gaaaggacac cgcagagttg
    11941 cccagggtag tagcacaaca tatagcggcc agaccccgac tttgctctat ttcttggctc
    12001 ccttcttgcg ggcagggacc accttgaatc ccgacgggac cgggtcgcca ttctccttgt
    12061 ggggattctt cttagcgacc tcgttccagc ctccggtgtt ggcagagaca ggcgagtcgc
    12121 tagcccgctt ctcaacgacg cccttctcgg caagcttctt gcgtcgaaca tactcggtgc
    12181 cgaactgctg cccatgcatg gtcttggaaa tgctataaac ggtatccgcg atggtgttaa
    12241 catcaagagg gaaactgttc aggaggtcgg tatatccatc aactgcagag attccgttag
    12301 ctcactgtgt accaatcgag ctctgtacaa caaacttacc atcggcgacg ccaccacgag
    12361 acagttggcc ctggacccac ttgatgaact cgtccatggc ctcggtgcgg gatgtcgatg
    12421 aattggcgga cttgataacc gggcgaacag ggggagaagc ggcggccacg ggtttcacgt
    12481 tggttgagct ggcagagcgc gactgcgcgg ccggtccagt gggaatcttg actttaccac
    12541 cagccccaac tgtggcccaa cctgccgctg gcggacctgc cactgcgcct gcgaccggcg
    12601 tggcattagg cttgctggcc agatccgcgt agcgcttgcc agcgcttgac ccagcgctag
    12661 gctgtcccga gacgtctctt gccttgctct tgcgagcttc ctcttcgcgc tggatatcgg
    12721 ccagggtctt cttcttatcc gccgcggatg tagaggcggc ggtcaagccg ggggcaggag
    12781 ccttggtggc tgtaggggtg acccatgggc tggtggcggc tgcaggagag gatgtacccc
    12841 aagtactgga tgtgggtaaa cccgtggcga gtgtggcagc cttctcacgt tcacgcgcgg
    12901 cctcttgctc tgccgcggca cgacgagaag cagcgagagc ctcctctctc ttggcggcct
    12961 tcttggcctc ggcctcctgg atctccttca agctcgggcc gcggtgagac tcagatgaag
    13021 ggtccttggc ccagggcgcc agcggaggcg gctgcgtagc cgcagacaga ggcgtgatct
    13081 cgggggtctc ggatcgagaa ctcgaggcgt actgctcagg caggtttgac ttgatacgct
    13141 gcggagcagg ggcgggcaga ggagtcgaag attgaggcgg ggggaacggc atgggcaggc
    13201 cagccttttg ggcagcggcc tgtgcctgtt ccaactgcct gctggcagaa atcagctctg
    13261 cttcctgggc agtatgcccg ttgtccttct gtgtcaaaac ctcgtgcgcc gatcccttgg
    13321 cctccgcggg ttgggtagag ggactagcga cggaagagtt gatctcgggg gactggggat
    13381 ccagagctgc cctagtctgt tccgcgtggg cttcatgctg ggcccggagt tgttcaaatt
    13441 cctccaggcg gccccgaaaa ccctcctcat cctcaactag ttcctgggtg ccaggaagcc
    13501 ggcttcgaaa ggactccaac gaggcactgc cgacgggcgg ctgaggtgca gagccaatag
    13561 caccaggccc ttgtatattc gctaccactt ggcgctcttc ggcggaaagg cgggcaagct
    13621 cttcctcccg gaagatatcg ctgaggctag ggccagcacc cccgggaccc atgtgcggct
    13681 gttggggagg cccgcccaaa aaagaagcat tgccagcaac ggaaccaatg ggggcctgag
    13741 ggggcatggt gatgggcgag ttgatgcttc caaaactggg ctggctctgg aggctgtggg
    13801 cactcgagtg gtgatgtaat cctgggtggc tttggatcgg gaacttgggc agtcggggtt
    13861 ggttggacaa aatatcccgt tgctgagcca tcaggtactg ttcttcctgc tttcggcgct
    13921 cgagatcgtt ctgctcctgg gccgtcaggg tccggccaaa gcttgggaaa gccccaagca
    13981 ggggcggctg aacgacgcca ctggggttgg gcgagaaggg gccagattga gacggagggc
    14041 catgagggat gcccatcatg ggcacaagga aaggttctct agagttccca attcgtctga
    14101 ttagctggcc caagggctcg aactcagcat cctccaccct cttgacccgc aggtcagtgg
    14161 tgaaaaaatt gcccttgtac cagtcgttca tctcgaggcc agtaaagggg ccttgctgct
    14221 gcccctgggg gtccaagtag acccagcgca tgcggtcggg cataaccata ctacgagcct
    14281 gcgtcgaggg tggttccgag gattggttca cgctgaaggg tgtgccggtg ctttggggga
    14341 aaccctgccc ctgcgacagg gccggaatgc cactagatag ggccccagag gtggcagcag
    14401 actgcgatgg atcaccaccg aacatgtcgg agaatggccc acggcccgcc cgcatcgggc
    14461 tctcagtatc acgatgttgg tcgccaaagg catttcggcc aatggcacca agggggttga
    14521 tctgccgcag gtcggggacc gaatcggtca ggctctcggt atcgtggccc tgcatctgag
    14581 actgcatagc agccgggaac agagagccca gcttgctccc acgactgatg gagcccgagc
    14641 caggcaggcc ggttgtgctg gagggaccaa acacaccgcc caggttgccc agacttgggg
    14701 aatggaggtc gcccatgggg ccaaacagcg agctgccaaa tgcgttgccg aaagggtttc
    14761 gctcgcggtc aggcgtcgcg gaagagggcc agccagtaag gttgctgagg tgaggatgcg
    14821 gcttgttggc acccacgctg gaggtctgac tgcggtcact gccgtcaaac gcattctggc
    14881 caaaagcacg ggggaacgcg ccgccaaacg caggcgggtg ctcagagcca cctgcaccaa
    14941 ggccatggcc gtgaccatgg agcctctcgc cggcctcgtc gttctcgccg cgctcgccag
    15001 gggggcttcg gtatgggttg gtctcggagg ggctgagagg ttcattctcg gcttgactgc
    15061 ccaggttgag tccggacatg ccgaagtcgg cggcagatcc cttgacgggc gtgtcgaaca
    15121 tggagccacg aggcatgggc ggcgggctgg tgtcctgagc accgccgagg acggcgctgc
    15181 cagacaggtt ctcctcggca gcgaaagggt cagtgtcggt gcgttggcgg gaacgccaag
    15241 gacctcgggg atcgacagca gaagatggct cgctcccgcg ggcacccatg ctgtcgctgc
    15301 tgtccttggg gatcagtcgc tggagcctgg actggccgcc cgcacccccg ggacgcttgt
    15361 cgccaatggc ggaagaagca ggcagagcga agttaccgaa gctccccaag ccagaagccg
    15421 tggttggcga gggagcgggc tggccccaca gagacgagga agtagccagg ccgcccgcgc
    15481 cggaggtatt gttgcgcacc agaccgccga agggcaagga tgggttttgg ccggccggtg
    15541 cctcgcgcgg gttggtgtcc tcctcgggtt cctcgtacat ggagtccttg gcctcggtgt
    15601 tcttacgctg ccagaaggag ccgccatcac cgcgcgaggc agtgggcgac atgaggccgc
    15661 cgccgccgcc cgagtaggga ttcgtgtccg ttgtctcgcg ccgccgcgtg ccaggtctgg
    15721 aggcagacga gggcgaggcc agaccgaagt tgtttgaagc tccctggctg actgaggtct
    15781 tgcgtccgtt cagagcattg ccgtccttgt tctggggcgg aggcttgacg ggcgagttga
    15841 cgtcggtcga gaacagctcc ctctcgtcgg gcgacaggtc tcgcaggttg ctggctcgcg
    15901 tcgacgccgt gggatcccag cactggtcag gctcctgggg ttgcacatgc gtgtcgacgt
    15961 tcttgcccca tccgcgagtg gcggtccccg tagcgctgcc gttgacatga cccgggttcc
    16021 aaccttgcac gaacagggag gatacgtctg ttgcaggcac cgagtcgaag atggcgagca
    16081 gctgttctcg ggtgtatttg cggggggcgg gttcgagcat ggtggctggc ggctggacca
    16141 ggtcggccaa gggcgtctgg ctgctgatgg actggctcgg ggtggtggag gctctgcgga
    16201 agatctgggt gccgttgagt cggccggtcc tggacctgtg acgccatggg gggttagcat
    16261 gtgcgatagg tcatggtccg ggtgtttgtg ctggtcccct ccccaggtgc tgcgcgcggc
    16321 ggtcgagcca cgcgtgcagc acgagcagag aggggacgaa ggaggaagaa aggagaagga
    16381 agagacatag agggaggggg tgggaaggag taagggagga acaggaaaaa ggttttcaag
    16441 cagaagaagg gcacctacca ctctccgctg ttggcacctc gtccttcgcg gttctggcca
    16501 gcggcggctg aggcgaaact cgagggaaga tttgaaggca tgctgggtag ggctgcagtg
    16561 tgtgtgctga agagatgaag ctcaaacaaa ccagaatagc tctgcgtctc tgatggaaaa
    16621 ggagtcttgt tccttttggc caggagagag agagagagag ctagctcgtg acaagggttg
    16681 aggacggggg gcgggaggtc gctacgtgtc gcggatcaaa ccgtagacag ctctttctct
    16741 cgtgctccga gcaggcgcgg gcgcgttggg ggatttattt tcttctctgg tgtccctgcg
    16801 gctagtcgag ggaaacagaa gcaggcccag caggatgtcg caggcgtcgt ctgcagaagc
    16861 agagcacaga atggcgagga gaggatggga cgggacggga cgggatggga tggacaagaa
    16921 gagcaagcaa gctggactgg caagggtgcg ggtgcagctg ctggtgttcg cctggacctg
    16981 gtaggaggat gggattccga ggagaaatcg atggtttctc tgacgcgcgg ggcgggggtg
    17041 gttggtgatg gtggttgagg tcgttgacgt gcgggttgcg ggttgcgagt tgcgagttgc
    17101 gagttgcgag gttctggttc gtgacggcgt cgattttttt tttggacagt cagtcgagat
    17161 ttcagtcctg gagaagacgt cgaaatttcg ttcatcagaa attcaaccac catgcacccg
    17221 cggctccact ccactttggt tcgcctttcc gcccgtcgaa ttgggatgcg aagcggcgcc
    17281 gtgccggagg gcccgtcccc cccaaggtac gtccagtacc tctaccatag taactacctg
    17341 cctaggtacc taatcacagt gctgtgtagg ggggggtagg gccctctcag cgcaggtgag
    17401 ctctgtccag tgctgtagga ccacgggtac cctgaaccgc cagcaaccag ccagcaacca
    17461 gccagcatcc attccaaccc agcgcagcac ctggcaaagc ctggcctccc caaccactgg
    17521 cttgactggc aggtgacgcg ctaggcctga cgagtccaag acctgccttc cccctgctgc
    17581 ccctgctagt ggcgccagcc tcagctgtgg acgggccacc tgctggtcga tgagctgaaa
    17641 cgtcaccact gttcttctac cactggtatt tctccccagc tgtgttcaac gcccttgttt
    17701 ttacgttgtt tcctctttag cttgcatatt cgagcctcag ctgtgaattc catcacggtg
    17761 tttgttatcg tggtgtgctc tctagatcgt atatctcctc ctgttatccc cacctgtctc
    17821 tcgtgtcata ttccatgaga tccacgtccc aaagacagcc cctgtagccc cacccgaaat
    17881 gctgaccaag taaatccaag gccactagat tttctttgct tactatccag gtcgtcaacc
    17941 tggtggtttt tgggtgcaga agcgtgccct gccatgtata aggataataa agtgatcctc
    18001 ctgcgtactg catcttgatc ggtcatgatg atgtaaaaac catatgcatg catgattagg
    18061 ttattggccg ccagccgcta gcgtgtcgct gttggactgt tggaccgttg gacgcctatc
    18121 ccgtcttacc tcgagtgcct gtggtccttg gagaaaaagg gaacaagata ctgataccat
    18181 actcatttct ggcaatggcg aactagccat gaaaaatcca aagtccatgg actgatctct
    18241 ccatcaatgc attgtcaact aggagccgtc tgaccccatc ggctgaacgg gtggttatct
    18301 gagttactgt tgtttctcga aacgtgaggc cccgaatttt ggctgttact gtcccgtgcc
    18361 caagtaaatt tgacctttgc aactctcaac agtcagccgt acgaagtcgt cctatagtcc
    18421 gcatactatt tccccgccct ttggacgaac atatgtcggt cttgaccggg gcttgcccgg
    18481 gcttgcgtat ctttgaagca tttgcgtata cgtttgacct gctttgtatt catgcaaaag
    18541 ccacgataac tcggcaccgc ctgtttcgag aaaaagtgtc tgaacactgc ttagtgagtg
    18601 agtgtacaaa tattcctggg tgaactccca agggtcggaa tgaacagcac cccttactat
    18661 gttgctagtc gcagagtgcg taccagagcc cgactccagc ctcacataat cctataggag
    18721 gacaagccgc agctcatcac cacagcacgc ttggcgagtc acatcatctc gtcgacgaaa
    18781 ttaatctgtc caaggttact agacgcataa cattgttgag agttcagatc gatcgtccag
    18841 ttatcccaaa ccttgaagct ccccgcattt tccatgctgg tcggtctcac aacttgctgg
    18901 tagcgcagac tctcccgatg tcgtttcgtc catactttac gggaagaggc ttgatatgac
    18961 acgtactaaa tggcggaaat gccaataatt gaagaactga caagacctag acaattgacc
    19021 aacagaccga ggtcctgggc acggcaccca cgagttcacc taatcagcct cggcttcctt
    19081 attgggctga cattaagctg agtcgagccg atttgtctta gatcggcagc acttactcag
    19141 caaaatatct caagggcaaa ccagcactca ccctagctgg gagcattgag atggctaaag
    19201 tgtcgcggaa aggttcaggt caaggaaagg ggcgccatcc atgcccttca tgccatcgtg
    19261 tcgcgagctg gcccctgttc ggtggcgatc gaaagcctcc cgcgaatcaa cgcgcctacc
    19321 atgtaatgta gatcaactgt gacactcgcc cgggatttcg caagcatatt aagcactcct
    19381 cagcggattt aacgtggcgt attgcaaact cgcgaacacc gtcggcgcga agttgtatcc
    19441 acctgcctag acacgctgtg agcacaggtg ggcctccgtg cctgggtaga cttacatagg
    19501 aaagcttaga tcaacgccgc gtgtatccga agggactagc ttcggcatgg cacacctgca
    19561 agcaaacagg aacgactttg cgacaacttg tcgatcctca gccggaagtc cggatatggt
    19621 gtatcccaag ctcggcactc gtacatgcgc tgtattcggc cagtggtctg ttccattaag
    19681 ctacagaccg gaacatccgc attcgatgcg aaatgtcaca atggcgatga cgtcgtatac
    19741 gtttccactc tatggacgaa acccacccgc cattgtgact ctacgtggtg gaactacaat
    19801 gagacatata attacgcttg cagttgaagg ttcgcctcag taagaacctc gcgtctccgc
    19861 tagagggcga gcacgagaac ggcctggatg ataaaagaga caggtcaccg caatagtcgg
    19921 gatagccatc gtagacactt gcagcaatct gaatctgaat atacattgcg cacgcggaaa
    19981 ccttgatcca ttcgattatt atggcatcag atagtaaaac aactgagtac ggtaaaaggc
    20041 tcatccccca cattgtcgac gagaacgccc gccagcagcc ccagagcgag gccttccagg
    20101 tcccaaactc gtcggatcca aaggacggtt ggagagtagt gacttggaag gaatacgcca
    20161 acgcgatcaa tcacgttgcc cgccgcatca tcgagacaac tggcgagccc aagaaagact
    20221 ctttcccgac aattgcctac attgggccca atgatgcacg ttacgtcgta agtaacacca
    20281 ttcgtgacat ctcaagttcg aggcaactga cacgatctct gtaggtgttg atggtcgctg
    20341 ccatcaaggc tggctataaa gtgagtatca tcacatgcgt attgattatt cctttcatag
    20401 cgattaatca gccttctagg cgctctttat ttctcctcgc aactcgcagg agggtcaaat
    20461 caacctgttc gacaagacag actgtaacat tgtggtgttt cccaagtctc atcataagat
    20521 cgtccagcca tggttacagg agagagatat gaaagccgtg gaagtcggcg acttcgaaaa
    20581 atggtttcct ccaaaagaag tgccccattt cccgtacaac aaaaccttcg agcaagcaga
    20641 atgggatcct gtggttgtgc tgcatacaag cggttccacc ggcctgccta aacctattgt
    20701 ggtccgcgta ggcatgatct cgattggtga tgcatttcat aatctaccta aatggcaggg
    20761 aacagagttc gtgtttggaa aatggttcag agagtcgaag cggcaatggc ttcctagtaa
    20821 gcgctgttca tttgtaggcc gccgagttta gccgctaaca agactcagtg cctctctttc
    20881 atgctgccgg cctgtattcc ttcattaatg ccgtttttta ctgggacagc aaagtagctc
    20941 ttggtgtaga gcgacccatg tcgtcggatt tggtggtcga gtgcttgaac aatgtcgatg
    21001 tcgaggccgc catgcttccg ccggcgatcc tggaagatat gagccaagat gagacctgca
    21061 taaaggcatt ggagaagatg aaatttgttc cctttggcgg cggtaggtca tcttctgctg
    21121 cagctaacca tggaggctaa cttgactcaa gggaatctgg cacgcgaggc tggtaacagg
    21181 ctagtcaaga atggtgtcaa tatcttgaat gccattgctg cgacagagta ggtcgattgg
    21241 aactgtggtt aaaaaaacaa tactgacttt gacaggttct gcccatggcc gtactactat
    21301 cagaccaagc ctgaactctg gcaatacttc atcatcaatt ctgaagtgtt cggcgccgat
    21361 tggcgcaaga cgggtgagga gaatgtttat gagcaagtga ttgtgcgcca gggcaagaag
    21421 ccagggttac aagggttttt cttcacattt ccagatgacc atgaatacta taccaaggat
    21481 ctctacaaac cacatccatc cttgcccaac cattggatct actatggtcg tgcagacaac
    21541 atcatcgtct tctctaatgg cgagaaactc aaccctgtca ccattgagga aatcgtggaa
    21601 gaccacccaa gagtcaaggg cgctgtggtc gttggctcca atcgattcca acctgctata
    21661 tttgtcgagc ctgtctccca cccggagacc aaagacgacg aaaagaaact tcttgacagt
    21721 gtatggccac tggtggtcca agcaaataag gagactgtag ctcacggcca gattggtcgc
    21781 gagttcctgg ctctaaccac caaagacaag ccgttcccca gggctggaaa aggtaccatc
    21841 caacgagccg gtgcaatcaa gctctacaag gaggaaatcg accagcttta tgagaatgtt
    21901 ggcaaggtat catcatcaga agccccacgg cttgatgtca gctcagtggg agcactggtg
    21961 gagtcgattg aggacatgtt tgagacccat ctcggctcca cacaactcca gccggacacg
    22021 gatttcttct cagctggtga gttacctcaa acactaatat tcatgggctg gatactaatt
    22081 cgatatgtag gaattgactc catgcaagtc atcaacgcgt ctcgactgct ccgtgccgga
    22141 ctcgaagctg ctggccatca cacggatggc actgccctgg caactcgcgt ggtctacagc
    22201 aatcccacac ctcgaagact tgcccagtac ctgatgcagg cgcttatcaa gggtggcggt
    22261 aaagatgccc ccaacgagga ccttgaacag cagaacgcga tgaaacagct tcatgagaaa
    22321 tacactcgca atctgcaaac tgcgaaaaaa ggcagaccgg atgccgctga caaggggcag
    22381 acagttgttc tcacagggtc tactgggatg ctcggatctt accttcttga ccttatggtc
    22441 aataatccca atgtcaggaa gattatttgt cttaatcggg cggaagatgg tggcgtcaag
    22501 cagcaagcta aggtaatggc tgatcgtgga ctcactactg agtatcagtc gaagaccgag
    22561 ttctatcaca tggacatctc ccgtagtgac ttgggaattc cgaaagagct gtataagcgc
    22621 atgcttaagg agaccgatcg ttggattcac aatgcttggc ctgtcaattt caacattacg
    22681 gtcgaaacat ttgaacctca tctccgtgga gtgcgcaatg tcgccgactt tgccacccac
    22741 gccgacaaac gtgtggcagt cgtttttatc tcatccattg gcacagctga tcgttgggac
    22801 tccagcaaag ggccagttcc cgagcagcgt cttgaggata ttggtctccc aagcggtggt
    22861 tacggccgta gcaagatggt tggcagtatg attatggagg acgcatccaa ggcaggcgat
    22921 tttccagcgg ccaccatccg tgtcggacag attgcaggcc cagagtccga aaagggggct
    22981 tggaacagac atgaatggtt ccccagtatc atcgctagca gtctgcacct gaaagcactg
    23041 ccctcggacc tcggacttat gtcccgggtt gactggaccc ctgttgagcg tattgcgggg
    23101 ctggtcgtcg aggttgcggg cgtggcacag aagattgagc cgaaggacgt cagcggatat
    23161 ttccacggag tgaatccctc aagtacgaca tggaagaagt tggcccccgc ggtacaagag
    23221 ttttacggca aggaacgact ccccgagatg atcagcttca aggagtgggt cgataggcta
    23281 gagaagaccc agtcggagga catgatggtc gtggattcca accccggaat caagctgatc
    23341 gactcgtaca gaggcatggc tgaggctgca gaagccgggc ataagtcggt ccagtttgat
    23401 atgcaccgca ctaccaagac aagcccatcc atgagagatg cgaaagcggt cagcccagag
    23461 ctgatgcagc actggtgtaa gcaatgggca tattagtgtg agaaatatac tgagttggcg
    23521 gtgaactcaa agggtttttg ccatttgtta tctaagttga aaaagaaata gtagtatata
    23581 aacagtcgac gagcagtaag ttctataggt cagtgcattc gagtatagcg tgttagacta
    23641 ggtactcccg ttctcagaca tagtttgtat taatttgtgt ttagaactct caggctaccc
    23701 ttcacactcc tagcttccca aacaccgtaa tcctcgtagg ctagccgtag cttgatgctt
    23761 gctataggta tgaaactttc tagatcagac cacagcgcct catggttgaa tgaggcaaaa
    23821 tcttgtagat aatccgtctg caaaccccca aacagtggaa gcgggaatat acttttccaa
    23881 aacaactata tgaattattc agtatgatgt acctggccag ttcttgcact tggcacgccg
    23941 gctggagccc gtgctacgcg cgtgtcgggt gggtcaaccc cgaaacatgg gccgaaggct
    24001 ccttcggagc tatccgcatc tgggagtgtc cagataaggg acctgttacc caagaaccgc
    24061 ttatatacag cagttctatg ctcaacccca cctctctcag aattgccccc ttcttttaca
    24121 agtattcgct tggcttatca gtcgatttga cattgccgtc ggaagtattc gtacgcaata
    24181 caaggcgctc aatcttttga ttgttttgaa agattgatga ggtatccctc tcctttcggt
    24241 atcgcgtgca gaatcaactc attgtctcaa ctctgtataa tcataacaag gatttatcac
    24301 gcggaagata ttccgtcatg gctcccaaat ccctggatat cggtgttttc atcccgatag
    24361 gaaacgatgg ctggcttatc tctacaaccg ctccccgtta tatgccaacg ttcgagttga
    24421 acaaagagat tgtgttgaaa gcggaaagtt atgggttcga ttttgcgctg tccatgatca
    24481 agttgcgggg tttcgggggc aaaacggaac actgggatca caacttggag tcgttcaccc
    24541 tcatggtatg tatgactgga ctctctactc caactttgcc aaatcaagca gccttaactc
    24601 ctataggccg gaatcgccgc ggttacgtca aagatcaagt tgttcgcatc cacggcaatt
    24661 cttacgttgc caccagctct ctgtgcccgg atggccacaa ccatcgactc catagcacct
    24721 ggccgcttcg gagtcaatat tgtgacggga tggcaatctg ccgaatgtaa aatgaacccg
    24781 tgaaactaca tattcgcatt gctgacacgt aactaccaga tgagcagatg tcaatttggc
    24841 cgggcaatga gtactttggc tatcgttatg actacgcgca ggaatacgtc caggtaatga
    24901 aagatctgtg gtccacaggg acctcagatt tcaagggtag gcatttcgtc atgaacgatt
    24961 gcaagctctc gccaaagccc gccggagaaa tcaaagtcat cgctgctggt caaagtccgc
    25021 ggggtgtcaa gtttgccagc gagtatgcag actacaactt cacgagtggt aaaggcatca
    25081 acaccccaac ggcatttgca gaggcgaatg gcaggttggt ggacgccgcc aaggagactg
    25141 ggagagatgt gggtgctatg gtgagtcgct gaaccaggcc taacaggcca gagtaagaac
    25201 caagctaact taatgaaggt tctgttcatg gtaatctttg atgagaccga tgaagcggcc
    25261 atagccaaat ggaacaagta cagagaaggc accgaccatg aggcactcgc ctgggtggct
    25321 gaacagactg gcaaagacac aaaagcagat gaaacgtcaa ctgctcgtag gttggtctcg
    25381 acgcttggcg accctgtcaa tatgaatggt ggtgctctga tcgggtctta tgagtctatt
    25441 gcaaatatgt tggatggtat ttcagaagtg gatgggctca agggagttat gctaaccttt
    25501 gacgagttct tgagcggagt tgaaaagttc ggtcaatttg tccaaccctt gatgaagagt
    25561 agggcaaaga tcaatgggct ttcataggct ctggaaaaac caggggatta atcgcgcgct
    25621 tgtggaagtt gagaaatagt aaattgcaaa ctaacaacac tcaattttct agctagtgac
    25681 atcagtaccc ataaccttgc gcttcgaaag acgaacctta cgagacactt aagacacatt
    25741 ctcgccatcg gtgccatcgc ctacattgct tacctgttca atatttcgcc cagaccaagc
    25801 aacatcccag aaagtaacca gcgcgaagag cttgattaag gaatgaaaat aggcgaaaag
    25861 aacgtatccc gggaaaagaa taagatctct aggattctga aggaagtacg ggatcaactt
    25921 caagaacttt gtcatgataa tccatcccat gaggtaccag acactccagt tgagttcgta
    25981 agcgggtgtt tgcgaaaaga catagacaag cagcgggtcg aacagtaatg cgaagtttgt
    26041 gaggccagca atatagaccc cgtagacaga ccatggctga tgaatccaag tttgcttcat
    26101 aaggagtgat cgagggttgg agcgaaacgt agtcctagcc catcggacac aagtcgccaa
    26161 gaatttcgga tatgtaccta ggggcgtctc tatgagagca tcagggtgga attggatccg
    26221 aatccccaga ccatgctcaa ccatccaacg cgtgatgaag ttatcgtcat cggcgccaag
    26281 aggtccccac gtccaattaa ggaacccgaa catctcgtta aggtactggg ctctgaattc
    26341 ctcgccagcg aggacctcac tccgtatggc acaggtacga ccagacacag caaagatgcc
    26401 tccatcaata tgggtcgtgg ctgcgatttc tatattgtgc cgttgcaggt aagttgcgcc
    26461 gaggaagttc caaaaagccg ctgcccaggt cgtgcgtcgc tcaacgatga ccgccttgtt
    26521 agtgccaaca agattgatgt gagggtcctc gaacgcagcc aggacgcatg gtaagaacga
    26581 tcgaccccaa aaaacgtgat cgtcgacaaa gaacgttatt tctgtcttga tacgaggcaa
    26641 aacgtgagca atttggactc gcttgcctgc caatgatgcg tgaacttgga tgtcaatatc
    26701 aggatagcgc atacggagcg gcgcaacaac ctcttctgca atgtcgagca taggcttgtg
    26761 gccgaccaca atgaagaatg ccgccggatt ctgcaaacac accgattcgc agcatcgacg
    26821 gaagacatct ccatggggtt caaccgtagg aagaatgact gtagtatcct tgttagtgta
    26881 cttggggttc tcaggtatag gtgccggttt gtacagaagg tagctcgcca aatgaacaac
    26941 catgcgccag taacgaaaac caaagagagc gaggaaagcg acggaagacg tcacctctaa
    27001 tccaaggaac gaatgaaatt gtccatacca aaggtatggt aatgtcagac tgacgaaggc
    27061 tccaactgcc atgatggcag aaatagccag gaggaaaagt gtcaagctcc acatatttgt
    27121 aggacagtcc tcaatctttc gagctatgct caggtcgttt gttgctcagt gtgattttgt
    27181 gtactgtgct tgaagtgagt cttcttgatg agagatggta attcagagct taaggtatgc
    27241 ggactaatga ataaaaacat tttgagtatg ccaccagagg atcagacggt ctttatagaa
    27301 ctgctgtggg aacaacctat ttgagcaaga tggagagagg tacgtgatag ataagggaac
    27361 gtctccaatt gacaaagggg aataaaagac gcatcaagtt tcaaagacga tgaataggag
    27421 gcgatgggga ggcattgtac cgtaaatagt acaagcatct gtccaatgca gaggagctat
    27481 accattgtat ccaatgaaca atgaacaaag gcgagacacc ttcgatacat ccagtatcga
    27541 gacaagtcac gactgcagca gtcccgtctt tccaaggcag tacgtgagta tctaagaaac
    27601 tagcacccgc cttggagata cccgtggcca actgccaatg gcacaattgg actaatacgg
    27661 ccatccgagt ggcctcgttc acattttctg gccaatactc aatcaaactg tacgccggtg
    27721 tgctcgagcg ggcctaaaac ttcgaataat ggttcgcaaa ttccatgatg tatcacaaaa
    27781 tttcagggct aggtacctag gctaaccaga accacacctt ttctagccag tttttggcca
    27841 caggtgggac atccatcgcc gcgagatcat ccatctcttt gactcccgtg tctacatcaa
    27901 tgtcttcctt ctttatgtaa aatctagttc taaaccaaat cttgtgacca aggtagagaa
    27961 cgaggaatat gggtaacgta atataagcag ccaagaagtc gttaacgctc cactttgacg
    28021 ggaagaagac ctcgaaacca tttgtgatgg tcaggaggct tataacaaac aaagcatagt
    28081 aagttccata aggctggagt ggcgttctga agggtaagct ttggagcagt cctcggaagt
    28141 tcatggcggc tcggaagcgg atgtaagtaa ccagaataac aatccaggca atgaaaccgc
    28201 tgatggtaga tatgttgctg aaccagttga agactgtagc accgctgttg ctaacgttca
    28261 ggtacgacaa cagaccaaac gcccaggtag cgagtacggc agcataaggt gtgcccttcg
    28321 acgttgtgcg actaagaatc tttggtgctt ggcccgtaag ggacatactg tagatgacac
    28381 ggctaccgga atacaggaaa gcatttccag ccgaccatgc cgacgtcaga attgcgaagt
    28441 tgataacatg gttcaggccg ccaataccgg cattctgaat agcaatgacc cacggactag
    28501 cggaggcatt gctggaaccg gacaacagac gcgggtcagt gctagggaca atgcagccga
    28561 gaataagagt cgagacaccg tagaacaagg ccaatcgcca aatgaatcgc ttgacagctt
    28621 tcgggatgtt gcggcgcggc gcaacagtct ctcctgctgc cagggcaatg agctccgggc
    28681 tggtgatgaa agcaaagcct gccttgatga aacccttcca gtacgccagg aatcggccgg
    28741 tcgcgccagg taccatgtat tcgtttatag ctccaggaga attgggatac cagtaacgaa
    28801 aaccaaccgc gtcgtggtta gggccacccc cgcacatcag gacgatgcca aggatgatga
    28861 ggcccatgat cgtgatcagc ttaatgctgg cgaaccagaa ctcggcctca ccaaaaactt
    28921 cgacagcaat gatgttcaag accaagacga caatcaagat aatggtgatc cagacgggtg
    28981 tgagcgtttt ccagtaatcc agaaggatgg cgccagcagt ggcttcggct gcgaccagca
    29041 ttccgtaggc gtagaagtag ttccagccgg cagcaaaggc cagggatggg tctagaaatc
    29101 gtgacacaaa ataggggatt gaaattccct tcaacggtag aaaagtcgca atctcgccca
    29161 ggtcgttcat gacaaagtac accactgaca tcatactgag gtagccaagc caaaggggta
    29221 aggggccaag agtcgacaga atcgcaccag aaccgacgaa aagacccgtg ccgatgctgc
    29281 caatagtcaa tagctggacg cacacgagga ctcaagacgc aatacttacg caccgcccag
    29341 cgccatgaac tggatgtgcc ggctcttcat gccccgatgc agctggtcgc tgttttcgac
    29401 caggctcccg gcgacattcg actgggtatg ggtgacgttg tgcaccccgc ccatctcagc
    29461 gctgctcaag tcgtccttct cccccatggt gacggccata atgaggacct ggatcccgtg
    29521 ccaggggact gcacgtcgcg cagagtcgtc ggtttgccgg gcgaaggagc tgccggggac
    29581 gaacttcttc tatgcagcac ttgtgcgata cggctgcggt gttggtagtc ggttggtccg
    29641 gttggggttg actgcgggag cgctcaagtc atatatcccc agactccagc accccgctcg
    29701 tgcttatcaa ggccgcggtc cagaatactg gggtaggatt cgataacgta agaagacatt
    29761 cataattgcc atttgtgtgc gtctcacgcg cagtggcgat gaacgtcgaa agtcagttcc
    29821 ctggtcggcc agcgtcggtg ccattgcggc caagcggcca ctggccagga tgatttagac
    29881 ttctgacgta caatccaggc atctcacttg tctgacgacc cggcacttct ccatcccact
    29941 gtgcccgttt gggcgtggcc ccagggccaa ggcgaggctc aggagcgcta ataacgtaaa
    30001 accggaacca ctatggattc gcatttcgcg ggcctgcacg gctctcgtcg ggggcttacg
    30061 cgaattgttg ccctgggact gggaaatccg cagacccggg gataatggta atctgtctcg
    30121 gcttgcgagg aaacttattc cgttgtggga tgcacgggaa caccgtccaa tttccagcat
    30181 tgccaatggg tctgggatcg tggtcgacac gttgacacta gtcaatctca cccgtcccag
    30241 tatgtcggga gccctgtcaa cctgtgtctg gagttgtaga ggaggagagg agcaagagga
    30301 gcaagaggag caagaagagc accatcaccc atcccgccaa gctcaggttg ccaacgactc
    30361 tatcggtatc cctgcctgcc cctgtgcgtg cgtcgtcggt cccaaaacga cgaccaagac
    30421 ggagatctgc gagataataa tgtatcccat accaatcata agttatatcc cgttgagcat
    30481 gctggacctg ggcagctggg ggcctgggta tggtgacatg ggctgttttc tttctcgcct
    30541 cccgtactac gttgcgcaac attctgagcg gcgcactgga acttcagaga gagtccactc
    30601 ctgacgggtt cggccatcca gcggccatcg tatcgcgtgc catcccacac cgatacagcc
    30661 ttacgctagc gccaagcgac cggtccgtct cagccatcca tcaatcagtt catgaacagg
    30721 actagcgagt cagaggctca aactaccttc tcgtctaccc caatcaggat atccaaaccg
    30781 acgcgtgctg tacactgcat ttcacgacca aagtaacttt tgcatcgtaa cgaggcagca
    30841 ttgtggttgt cgaagagtaa gatcaagtat catagcattt agatctttta gccgatgctg
    30901 gccgagaacg agagcctacg attaagttat ttttgttctc ttcaactcca gagcaaacat
    30961 gaacttacca ccctggaact gcccttgtca attgtgccct gctgggccca tgttaaccac
    31021 atcagtcaac aaaacacctc gatcaacgac caagtgatca cctttcatcg ccaagagggc
    31081 aaatgaagtt gctgctgccg aaatttggtg acatttgccg ctcatgtacg tttgaaaaat
    31141 tcgcaactaa ttcatctcgt gtagaaatct tcacatttta gccgtagtct atgtgtatat
    31201 gtgccattga gttacccggg ctgtttgtca ttctagatca gggcaacggg tgcatctgct
    31261 ttggctatga ttctttcgct tcacaggcct acctagatac tagttgactg tgcgactgcc
    31321 tttcaccgtt agcatcgtca tcgtcgtcac cgccatcttt tgttcaatat cactagatgc
    31381 tacttcgtaa ctttagcaaa gttgtctcct ctcttatgat tgatgtagtc accattgttg
    31441 tacatttggc aactgctctt gccattcacg caaaacctac taccttccaa cattgttcgc
    31501 ttcacccctc tgagcgtctt gtccgtcaat gctagatacc gtttcttcca ttacagtacc
    31561 gaaaccccgt acatcgcttc aacttttcac agcgacaaga gcagatcttg tactgatcag
    31621 caaccgcccg tgaaccgcca ctctcatatc ttctctccga atctaacatc accttggctg
    31681 cttacccata atgatgagag ttggcaatgg atcgtcgcag gtctgcccaa ttcacaagtt
    31741 catacacaga ttatctgtct ctcaatccca gcggcttcgc aattctaatg gatgaacagt
    31801 tctcgcaggt ttctgtgccg gaaccgtgtg ctgatgactc cattaaggaa gtgcagtctg
    31861 ggaaatacgg aacagcaact ggtaccacgc aggacagcga atacacgatt gcagatggtg
    31921 cagcgaattc tgggccaagc gaccttggtt ttaatttctt tgccagtctt ggaaaagacc
    31981 tctgccaact cacttatgcc tccaatgtca cgagcccctc gacgcagttc ggtgatcctg
    32041 actggtctca gaactatgca catgccggca ctcaaaggag gataccaacc ctgcaggact
    32101 ggtgtagacc accgccgtct ccatcgcctc aacagacctg gagcgcctac cagtatccca
    32161 ctgcggtacc tatgtccttc gggtcggccc aaaatgttga gcagaaatcg ctgcaagctt
    32221 cgggtgctgt gttacaacca gaaagtaata caactccatg gccaggccaa gagagttacg
    32281 cgaggtggtt ctgcagcaca caagttcgta tggacggtga tccaaggcct gggagcgagg
    32341 acacatctgc ggtgaatatt catggacacc ataacactca ctttacagtg gaccaagagg
    32401 caggcttaca ccaacagcac caccgcatac cgcagtggtc acagccagga ccaacgtata
    32461 caaaccaatt cctggagatg agacaatacg gtggcccgaa atacgccaca cgagagtacg
    32521 gcgaacgtct tcggaagaag ctgattgaag atggctgtgg attcacccgg cgacggtatg
    32581 gtacctcaac aaagatggtc aggaagaata ataatgatca ggaacacgag cctcttacgg
    32641 ctgaactgaa cgaagacgcc gaagagccag agcatgatgt atcaaaaggg catcgattga
    32701 ccatgacagg tatgtcttcg atggaagaag gtacccctac cctcattccc ccgggagtcc
    32761 ggtaagtctt tcccgctccc atcacatgct tgtactaacg ctgtgactca aagatccacc
    32821 ccgttcttaa tatacactgg cccgaatgcg gtaccagaac ctgagcacga acgtgcaacc
    32881 agcttcacac catcagaaca gttgttcttt ccgccggcac tgcttcgcga gtacatccag
    32941 tcccagcacc gatggcttga caaggagacc cactccagca agacagtatt cgtcgttact
    33001 catcaggatg gcacacaaat gcgcgaagtt cgcgtcttct cccgcctaaa ggatgctaac
    33061 ttagacgcct tgagtataat gcagaattca cacccagaat tcttcgccgt gccgtctccc
    33121 aaggagtctg aggccttcat caaggaggaa gaggagccgc agaccttgca ggctatcttc
    33181 gagcgagagg gtgtcaagcg ccgactgacg aagggggaag atattagctc agacaatgct
    33241 atcgtgatca aggaagagga tggcgatgac ccatctgcca tcgatctcca gatggcgggg
    33301 aatacgtcag ccagcggtgc ggccaatgga accgctggtg cacgggaaga gactcgcgtt
    33361 ttgaggacac ccgatgtggt ggatcttgag cgtcaattca tctacatcgg tgcctggaag
    33421 ttcacggcga tgacgactct gaagctgacg gccaagttac ctggcggccg cgaggtcaag
    33481 gtcttctcca gcttgaggac tccacgggag cctcagacaa ggaagacaag gaagcagaca
    33541 gtgagggcta aggctgcaag gcagggcgaa atctaagcca tagtctaaag tgatcaatat
    33601 ccttctcgtc gccaccgaga actgttcagg ctggtatata gcataagcgt tgcattaggg
    33661 gtcagcagag atattcggcg cattcagata caactacttt ttgattcgta aacatgactc
    33721 gatatactac ctgaatcagt tttccgcgac tatgtacatc ccaatggaaa gtgactgttc
    33781 aacgttgata tttgatgtta caacttatgc aaccgtcaaa gtcgcaatct ggcgcaagtc
    33841 ccgactgctg gcgccgacag taatattgaa cgaaccactc gggacaaccc agttttgttg
    33901 cttcgtgtcc cagtaactca aatctcttct ccggagtgcg aaagtcgccg tgccagaagc
    33961 acctgccgcg agaggcagct ttacaaaccc gcgaagctgc cttggagggg tcgcggcaga
    34021 ggcaggatat ccgacataaa gttgagctac ttctgagccg ctaacagagc cgctgttact
    34081 gatggtggtt gtaaccgttg caacagtccc aaagaggtca gcatgacctc cggatgtgat
    34141 agcccctgta gctgggccgg aggttggcgc accagtgacc ttgatatcag agtaggtgaa
    34201 gttggtgtaa gctgtgagct tattagctgc cgattacctt tttattttta ttagtatctc
    34261 catcaattct cgcaaatact tacatagacc gaaaccaaac tcatatcttg gagtaatacc
    34321 agcctgatca aagtgcctgt agtcgacata tagaccctct ttgaaactgt cgtctcctct
    34381 gatctggctt gtcccgtagt ccgctgcagc ctttgcaatg gtgtaaggaa gctttccaga
    34441 tggggaggtg gatccatata gaatatccac cagggcattt ccgctctcct gagacggcag
    34501 acctgcccag acaatggctt tgacatttgg ctgggcaagg attgtctcga gcaggatggg
    34561 accaacggaa tgcactacga cgataacgtt cttgttcgcc tgtgcaacgg cctgcacaag
    34621 ctggtttccg ttgtgccatg ggtccaggtt gttacggtct ccggcattgc cctcgactgt
    34681 gatgtagcct tcgccactgt cagccgtaat gaagacaatc gcggcatcgg ccccgttgac
    34741 ggccgatgaa acgccagatg tggcgtcgga agcagatacg ctgatggtag tcccgtcgct
    34801 ctgggcccgc gttttaatgg cgtctgcggg cgcaacaaaa tacggataag tagcggtccc
    34861 tgatccccag cccattccca gtgcaccatc attgcagcct tgatctgtgc aggcgttcat
    34921 gcccttcgga tttacgactg ccgcagagcc cacaagagcg agctttgcag gctttttcag
    34981 aggcaaggcg ccgccatcat tcttgagaag aacaatacca tcccggccaa cgctgcgcac
    35041 gttggtcttg tgcgtacctt ggacgttcgc cttgatgttg atggctgggt aaccactgct
    35101 ctggcctgta aggtaccatg cagcaagaat acgacggacc atatcgtcta cacgagattg
    35161 ttgaacttgt ccactgctca cggcactggc cagtttcgaa ccccagagaa cggtgccgcc
    35221 gttatagtcc gatcctggca tagtcatgtc caggccagcg ttggcacttt gctgggtggt
    35281 gtgttgagcg ttccaatctg tcataacata tccctggaat ccaagctcct tcttgagcag
    35341 ctggttgatt atcttgtcgt tctcgcaggc ccaagtgcta ttcagcttgt tgtagctgca
    35401 cataactgac gcgacatttg cttgaacagc atcggcgaag ggccaaagat aaagctcgtg
    35461 catggtgcgg tcatctatgt tcgagctcat tgtttcgcga ttaagctcct gttcattgcc
    35521 gatatagtgt ttggcggtcg cttgcacacc gctggcttgc atgccactga tggtatcagc
    35581 catggcgatg ccggccaggt agggatccgc gccgaagcct tcccagttcc ttccaccagt
    35641 agggaccttt ccaaggggtc cagagacggg cccaaggaga acatggatcc cacaaccttt
    35701 tgcctctgca cccatgaact ggcctcgctc tttgattaat gcacgatccc atgttgaggc
    35761 agcttgaatt ccgggagtga acgccgtgac gctggtgccg taccgaattc caagtggacc
    35821 atcctgcaag caaagttgcg gatagccaat cgagctaatc gcagcagtat ttccgacaca
    35881 tgggccttta ttccacccaa tacctgaaac gatattgatc ttgtcattcg tcgatagctt
    35941 ggccagagca ctgttagcct tttcataagc agcggcccac gttgtggttt gaccaagtgc
    36001 caacgaagcc ccggagagca gtgcaagagc tgtcgaaatc atcctgtcaa gcatccaatc
    36061 tttccttgag ccgagtcaga gtgcgcctga tgtttgcaac catacgggag cttgcctccc
    36121 atccatctta tacggctggg ttcattcgac accagtcacg actgcgggga tattctctgg
    36181 tatccactcg tctaaagtag caattcaaga tctggcggag atcatctcgt catgcgatgt
    36241 cccatatggc caaccgcgga ggcgcgggcc atctgccaag atgaatccct tgccgctttc
    36301 atgacagatg ttgattgtga tcctgacccc tcttggctat cggcacatca gctgcacagg
    36361 tcttggtagg gcagagattc tccgtttcca ggggctcagc agacaggctg ggcaacaaca
    36421 ggcggcacga tattactcgt cagcgttttc gtgacggaag tagaaaatgc gcatcgagac
    36481 tacagccgga ccgcgaaccc aaaaattaat taacaggggc tggttggcag gggttcagct
    36541 tcttgaatgc tgccgatagg ccgcttggct tctgtcgccc cgcatgcaga tctggggtat
    36601 gtccttccgc gaccctttcc cctccacttg gagatggcag tctggcaggt tttctggatt
    36661 gctcgcatct gctgtatgtc aacttagttc gctgcaaggg ttccttcgca tgcgctaaac
    36721 ccccaaaggg cattctccgg cggctcactt cagcctcggg tgcgtcactg cgcaggacat
    36781 ttcctttcct ggaatggcga attggttgtg acgggtaaag ttctgcggtc ttagtagttg
    36841 ggaagagcaa ctatcaaaga ttgcaccgcc tttgtgtctc acagtcaata tggcaatgcg
    36901 ctggtggtgc caatatgctg aaccctaggg cttctgttgt tctaccttgt ggcttcagtg
    36961 aaatgctctc aagttactgg ggtggtcttc gtgtggtgaa ttctcccgcc tagattggcc
    37021 tggttacttc ttctttggtt tggtcttatc agttatatcc acccacttgg catcgatccc
    37081 tcttttggct aggacgtcgc taataagaac cttgcgttgg tcgccttgaa ccactacctc
    37141 catcaagcca ggcttccctc ctgagatctg gcctacactc gcagacccag cacacttctt
    37201 ctggagctca ggagccagaa cctgagggtc tataaagaaa ggctccaggt tcgatacctt
    37261 ggtgaccacc ttcgtgcccg tccgcttttc gatggtaaga tgaatttggg gtgccgggcc
    37321 ggccttgggc ttcgcatcgg atgtagctga cgatcgtaca atcatatgat atggttggca
    37381 gaggtgagta tcttccaaaa cgcgcctttg caaggcgcct cgtgcgatgc gacctgctgc
    37441 aagcggtttg ctgtcgtctt gagaagggtt tgaccctagg atgctattcg caatgaatgg
    37501 gtccagcttg atgctagacg tgccttgtcc acctaggtct gggtgggctt cgatatatga
    37561 tttcagagca gcagaaatct gctgagcgct gtagaattct gtctttgacg ggaggagggt
    37621 tggcaccagt tttgacgagg cacgatatac ggtttggatg gtcaccttct gccctatgga
    37681 tgggtcactg gatgatgaag catcgctggc acgagctttg tccgcacccg agtcagacgc
    37741 agtggctttt ggttttggca gggtgtacgg cctgaaaccg gtgacttggg catcgtcaaa
    37801 gtcaatgtcg agaatcaccg tctctcctcc actacggtct tttgacttca gcagcccagt
    37861 cttgtccagg tgctttataa acttcttcac gttcttccag gacgacttct tgatgttata
    37921 gtgctggttc tgaaacctca ggttcggttg aatcatgttg gatatgagat aagatggttg
    37981 gatgggaaag tcgaaaccat ggtgcggcgc cggattacta gctttcgcct tgtgcactgc
    38041 gaaaaggaag gcttggtgaa aggcagcatc aacttctttc gtcgttggtt ccaggtcctc
    38101 caggtcgaca atctgatcgt ttccttcggg tcctgggccg gtcgaagact ggtccaaggc
    38161 ggcaccgccc tggccttcgt cgcgatcgtc tgcaagaata gtctgatcaa cggcagccgt
    38221 tatatcatgc gtcagacctt gccagccttc aatgccatct ggtgcctccc tgcccccact
    38281 acccagtggt ttccaacccc aggcctcatc ccctgcccag tgaaggcctt tgacggcgac
    38341 acctttctgg ccacgaagat cgtttggaag gttgcgcaaa tccacttcac aagtgccgac
    38401 ccaaagggga acagtgtctt tccgtatgcc tgcgactgca accacggcgc cagtggcagc
    38461 cctctggtcc cattgcgttc ccttcgcctt cacaaggcca ggaatcatca ggtcggagcc
    38521 atgcgttagt ttctcatcca ccacgaagtc aggggtgtgc aacagtggca gcacgccggg
    38581 gttctgccat aacgtgtaga cggtgggaat cagtcggggg ttcttgcccg tctgaaacca
    38641 caggatcctc tcatcctggc ctggatgcgt gccaacatag atggtcccgc tgacgggtgc
    38701 aagattcggg ccagacgtcg tggtgaagcg agcgctagac gttgactcgg gcagcaggga
    38761 agtccgaagc gatgataacg tcacttgagg ggttgatgca tcgtcgccgg cctgtgcctg
    38821 tgcctgtgcc tgtgcctgct gctcagggac ggagatggcg tagtcgtgga tgatctggtc
    38881 tgcgagcttg cgacggtctg aagaccgcag cggcgacaga ttcttaatgt caggcttctt
    38941 cttgaacatc ttcgattcac cgacgtgtag ttcttgcccg ttcgcatgga ggacgagcga
    39001 atacccagcg gcctgaagca ccaagttagt tagagcctgg aaaacagacg tggtgccgct
    39061 tccggaaggc ggggataggc gtggtggggc tggaaaattg cagcgtttcg ttactctttg
    39121 cctacgcccc aagtttacct acccgatgta ggtacttaag gacccattcc agctagcgtg
    39181 ctggtaatgt gagatacggt attcacgtga accgcaatcc tataaggcat tcaaaatgca
    39241 tagagtgttt gccaccaaag catggagaca tgtccatttt gtatcgtgta tgactgggca
    39301 ggtttggact tgcatgatta acaatatttg ttgatttgca atggcaaatt tagatgagct
    39361 acatccgatc tgaaagtgcc atgcaacacc caagtggcca aggttatgac gtatacccag
    39421 gtgtgtagca aagcgaatgc caaactgatg tgtgctgtag gtgtctacaa tttattgaag
    39481 cggcacgtcg aacagtgggg agctgccgag caaggagagg ggcgaagatt ttcccacgag
    39541 atggtgaata ggagtgcggt cggtgatgca aggcgtagca cgctattttg atattatcgg
    39601 cagagataga agctgtgaga gcagctcaaa atcatctcga tctacactac ttacggacaa
    39661 agtgagaatg ccgaacgaaa tgcgtgccgt ttcctttgtt gaaagggaca tggaccttac
    39721 gccatgcctt ttgcggtacc ttggtccttg tttcgtcgtt ccttcgcttt aaacaagctt
    39781 ctgcccatct tgcagatttc tagaagttag agtagtctag acatcgccag accgaagtca
    39841 agctacctca gttggctgga cagaacaaga gagccgacgc taccttgaat ttgacgtcca
    39901 gcacacgtct ttgcctcagg cttctgaagc aggacgccac ctttatagaa actatgcggt
    39961 tcggctccat gaccatttgg cgttccatag actgtcggac tggccctctg ctactcggtg
    40021 gacaagcgaa aggatacgat aatattgttg ctattttcaa gctggtttcc caaccggtat
    40081 gtcgctggag ggacgacggg agagtacatt gccactgtta catcaggtac agatatcatg
    40141 ctgaccctga acactctccc aggtcagccg tttgagccaa caagtagcac cctccatgct
    40201 catgactggt tggatgttcc tggggcttct cagatgagcc caatatcgca acataggtag
    40261 agctactatg ctgctgtggc aaccataggc aacggtgacc ctgatacgat ctccagcacg
    40321 ctggttatgc caattcattg tgtcaaagag accaagccta ttccgttatt acgcggtcct
    40381 ggaagttgtg gcactactcc gtttcaatct tacgatgcag aactttaggt tgccaatatt
    40441 cacctgagtt cttgaagtga atatttattg acccccaaca accgaacttt tatcatcaaa
    40501 acattcacct tggcctcttc aagtcggcta ctccttccct actgcggtac gctatttttc
    40561 catctcttcc cggactaaat ttccagccgt ttcggttttg cgtaatactg attgtccgac
    40621 tacgaatagt gcgacgatga gtgaaaacgc cccgtcgaag cacctcaagc aggagatgcg
    40681 tgtcccaggt aacgtctcag ctgccagcgg caaaacacgc aagagtaccg gcaaggtgaa
    40741 tatccgcgct ccaaaggctg accgcaaaat gtccacggcc aacagtgact ggatgaagat
    40801 ggaagttgac gacgacgaaa tcattgctcg aggctcaaag gaccatacag gtgccgcaca
    40861 gcgtctgcgc aatgatagtc tcccgaatcc aacgttgcct gtcacgtcca gccagcgcaa
    40921 gatgtctccg aagggcaagc gacctcttgg cgccaccaaa actacaccac ctccttccca
    40981 atcatcaacc aagaagccgc gactgaattc gaagcacatt ggaaagacgg cgagccaaga
    41041 catttgtctg tcccagcaat ggtcggctcc tccgaatgcg ttctcaggtt acgcacttcc
    41101 tacacgggac cctcagtctc tcgcgcccga gactcatcaa tcccaggaag tgaaccatca
    41161 gatccagctg cattcccagg agacaccgga gcagaaactc gatcacaacc cgtcacctca
    41221 tacccaagca gtcagtaacc ccttccagcc ggattttcct ccggccgagc ttggcaaccg
    41281 ttgggtttgg aatgtgacca aggccacgga actaatccga cagcctgatg agtatcttgg
    41341 catcacgtac cccgacgatc ttttcgagtc ggtcctcgct ggcgagcgcg atgccgcctt
    41401 gaacgtcttc cagaccgctc tggaccgcaa gggaggcgaa cgagcttggc acgggtaccc
    41461 aatctacatt atcaagctcg agaagaacac cgactccccg ttccgagaga tccgcgagac
    41521 cacttttgat ctcaacaagg ccaatacata cgcgcttctt tacttcagac gctgggtggc
    41581 aaagcgattt cccgctctcg cagcaaagcc tcacgaccag gaacatctag cgggcaagcc
    41641 ggaagttgac cgacagcact ggtgccgcca cgcctgggtc cggcatgagt ggtccattcg
    41701 cgacaaggga cgactgggct ggttcctgaa ccaggatggt ggcgttgttc tcagcgccca
    41761 tctgccaggc acggacttcc agttcacggt ccgagttgaa gctcatcgaa tcttgcagtg
    41821 aattgaagac atgacgcata gagtgctagg aacttgatag gaggcttgcg ggccagatga
    41881 gctaggctat cttaatcttt gagatgacca ttgtggaaat tggcaatgta ctcttgacgt
    41941 ggcttcagaa agttgccggt gttcctggca agtcaatcta tgcaggaacg acagttaatc
    42001 acagggccat gaatataaac cgactcaatg cagagtgtct ttccgatttt atcagtagcc
    42061 ggctctcaat gcatcttatt tcgcgaacgt atggctccat tcgtgcgcac gagcacagaa
    42121 tattggtcta ccacctctcg tagaccgaca gcatattgcc ctgtgcatca ctaacagatc
    42181 gcgcctatgc ccatactatg cgatgggttc gttacgaaac aacccctggg tgaccagtat
    42241 cctaaagtca caacaacagg tacgactaag tctcatcacg atgtcgagcc gtcgtggacg
    42301 taataagcca ggcaaaacat ccgcggtgga aacgcctttc atgtcaccgg agggcgtcac
    42361 agcgaattta cactagatcc ggctccgatg gccggctacg tcgttagctc ttgactcaat
    42421 atgcgctctt ggccatcgtt gtggggtccg ccctggcgcc gcaccactag ataggatata
    42481 tctttccgaa gcagacttga cgacttgcct agatagaatc atactcagcg tttggcattt
    42541 cattttgcta aatccatctc ttgtatgttg tgttttccag tgtggtaaac atggcttctt
    42601 cgcatgatgg cgccggacac aattcgctcc cagagtttgg ctccgaagtg ctaaagcact
    42661 tcctattcga ctccgactac cgcaatctca atcatggtat gtcttcgcat atccccagtg
    42721 tgctttgaga cttcccctaa ctatatgagt aggctcattc ggaacaatcc cacgccatat
    42781 ccagaaccgg ttgcgccact accaggaact gtatgaagcg cgcccggatc agttcatccg
    42841 ttatgacctg ccgaagctct tggacaagtc cagggaggcc gtggcgaagc ttctcaacgc
    42901 accaacggag actgtggtct tcgtgcccaa cgcgaccatc ggaatcaaca cggtgcttcg
    42961 taacctagtc tggaatgatg acgggaggga cgagatcctc tacttcaata cggtctacgg
    43021 cagctgtggc aagacaatcg actacatcgt cgactctaac agtggacttg tctcggccaa
    43081 agagatcacg attgcttatc ctttcgagga cgacgaagcc gtggccaagt ttaggcacgc
    43141 agttgatagc tccagatcgg taggaaagag gcccagggtg tgcctttacg acactatttc
    43201 tagcctaccc ggtgtcgttt tccctttcga aaatattacg cgggaatgca ggaagtatgg
    43261 cgtgctcagt ctcgtcgacg gcgcacaagg cattgggcag atcaagctcg acctgacggc
    43321 cctggatgcc gacttcttta cgaccaactg tcacaaatgg ctccataccc ctcggggatg
    43381 tgcaattctc tacgtgccat tgagaaacca agcgctggtc ccgtccaccc ttccgacgtc
    43441 ccacggctac gttgccaaaa caggggcccg cttcaaccct cttcccccga ccacaa
//
