# Supplementary material for: Genome sequencing and physiological characterization of three Neoarthrinium moseri strains
Source: BMC Microbiol. 2025 Aug 21;25:526. doi: 10.1186/s12866-025-04274-z (PMC12369201; doi:10.1186/s12866-025-04274-z)
Supplement: Supplementary file 16 — Supplementary Material 16. [file 12866_2025_4274_MOESM16_ESM.zip › BiGSLICE/input/Nmoseri/CBS16480/JAFEVA010000079.1.region001.gbk]

LOCUS       JAFEVA010000079        21255 bp    DNA     linear   PLN 06-APR-2022
DEFINITION  Neoarthrinium moseri strain CBS 164.80 scaffold79_Wmoseri_CBS_16480,
            whole genome shotgun sequence.
ACCESSION   JAFEVA010000079
VERSION     JAFEVA010000079.1
KEYWORDS    .
SOURCE      Neoarthrinium moseri
  ORGANISM  Neoarthrinium moseri
            Eukaryota; Fungi; Dikarya; Ascomycota; Pezizomycotina;
            Sordariomycetes; Xylariomycetidae; Xylariomycetidae incertae sedis;
            Neoarthrinium.
COMMENT     ##antiSMASH-Data-START##
            Version      :: 7.1.0
            Run date     :: 2023-12-04 12:18:39
            NOTE: This is a single region extracted from a larger record!
            Orig. start  :: 46742
            Orig. end    :: 67997
            ##antiSMASH-Data-END##
FEATURES             Location/Qualifiers
     protocluster    1..21255
                     /aStool="rule-based-clusters"
                     /category="terpene"
                     /contig_edge="False"
                     /core_location="[10000:11255]"
                     /cutoff="20000"
                     /detection_rule="(Terpene_synth or Terpene_synth_C or
                     phytoene_synt or Lycopene_cycl or terpene_cyclase or NapT7
                     or fung_ggpps or fung_ggpps2 or trichodiene_synth or TRI5)"
                     /neighbourhood="10000"
                     /product="terpene"
                     /protocluster_number="1"
                     /tool="antismash"
     proto_core      10001..11255
                     /aStool="rule-based-clusters"
                     /tool="antismash"
                     /cutoff="20000"
                     /detection_rule="(Terpene_synth or Terpene_synth_C or
                     phytoene_synt or Lycopene_cycl or terpene_cyclase or NapT7
                     or fung_ggpps or fung_ggpps2 or trichodiene_synth or TRI5)"
                     /neighbourhood="10000"
                     /product="terpene"
                     /protocluster_number="1"
     cand_cluster    1..21255
                     /candidate_cluster_number="1"
                     /contig_edge="False"
                     /detection_rules="(Terpene_synth or Terpene_synth_C or
                     phytoene_synt or Lycopene_cycl or terpene_cyclase or NapT7
                     or fung_ggpps or fung_ggpps2 or trichodiene_synth or TRI5)"
                     /kind="single"
                     /product="terpene"
                     /protoclusters="1"
                     /tool="antismash"
     region          1..21255
                     /candidate_cluster_numbers="1"
                     /contig_edge="False"
                     /product="terpene"
                     /region_number="1"
                     /rules="(Terpene_synth or Terpene_synth_C or phytoene_synt
                     or Lycopene_cycl or terpene_cyclase or NapT7 or fung_ggpps
                     or fung_ggpps2 or trichodiene_synth or TRI5)"
                     /tool="antismash"
     gene            complement(1445..2483)
                     /locus_tag="JN550_012088"
     mRNA            complement(join(1445..2024,2083..2483))
                     /locus_tag="JN550_012088"
                     /product="hypothetical protein"
     CDS             complement(join(1445..2024,2083..2483))
                     /codon_start=1
                     /locus_tag="JN550_012088"
                     /product="hypothetical protein"
                     /protein_id="KAI1859279.1"
                     /transl_table=1
                     /translation="MSSKLNKTKDTIRDFMGKSGHHDTTVDETLNPAVLHETVRPTQHE
                     EVNTALDKEVHQDHYHHTVQPIHDREVLPEQHQHNVKNVQHREVDHRDNERTRNALSAE
                     AAKFKDERVMKDTTRTQTHAPTVEGEHVHHHVHEVVQPVLHKETIQPNVVHTTVPIHET
                     HHNEAQHHGTSTLPAMSADEYKRQGGTLGGNQTRHDAFEGCPDDRSGILSSGKHSQTEA
                     MHQGSLRGVSGTEAQRGVSGTQSTTSRMQNQSGVGMAGTRGANVTSMDKGVRHMRQDSG
                     KGIEDSDIGDKLSTAASERTRNPSLLDKLNPMTDSTGDGKAGFMK"
     gene            3949..4834
                     /locus_tag="JN550_012089"
     mRNA            join(3949..4258,4329..4834)
                     /locus_tag="JN550_012089"
                     /product="hypothetical protein"
     CDS             join(3949..4258,4329..4834)
                     /codon_start=1
                     /locus_tag="JN550_012089"
                     /product="hypothetical protein"
                     /protein_id="KAI1859280.1"
                     /transl_table=1
                     /translation="MGRRIRHLSRKLRHKNTLLPPAEIAASHERSPEDGRVLDPQFGLG
                     AATRPQREQETTTPKIGAANNSTMTKYGENQGELTKESKDMLGLADTTTTDKATSQNPV
                     VTHETVQPHVHEVIQDQVYRDIHEHEVYHRIQPVYALEVAPPRHFVPDPNGDLIEVLES
                     DLPHCTGANQRWAIGEMQPAGDLGDYAKLSSVSQDMIQRPNEEQRMIDAERRMPSEKAE
                     IVGGNYKASSTTIFTSCLHSFVNKVNRHFPMRKMRNAVSATARFGMVLE"
     gene            complement(7132..8550)
                     /locus_tag="JN550_012090"
     mRNA            complement(join(7132..7151,7211..7247,7303..7455,
                     7505..7564,7617..7987,8039..8048,8104..8550))
                     /locus_tag="JN550_012090"
                     /product="hypothetical protein"
     CDS             complement(join(7132..7151,7211..7247,7303..7455,
                     7505..7564,7617..7987,8039..8048,8104..8550))
                     /codon_start=1
                     /gene_functions="biosynthetic-additional
                     (rule-based-clusters) Peptidase_S9"
                     /gene_kind="biosynthetic-additional"
                     /locus_tag="JN550_012090"
                     /product="hypothetical protein"
                     /protein_id="KAI1859281.1"
                     /sec_met_domain="Peptidase_S9 (E-value: 5.6e-12, bitscore:
                     37.6, seeds: 64, tool: rule-based-clusters)"
                     /transl_table=1
                     /translation="MFVSLWSILLLALCQLTLAEGMEKRASLTQVTNFGENSSGTKMYI
                     YVPNKLAAKPAIIVAIHYCSGTAQAYYSGTPYATLAEQYGFIVIYPESPYSGTCWDVSS
                     TAALTHNGGADSNSIANMVTYTIGKYGADSSRVFVTGSSSGAMMTNVLAATYPEMFAAG
                     IAYSGVPAGCFYTGTVNGWNSTCSQGKISQTQNYWATVAKNMYPGYTGPRPKMRIHHGS
                     ADTTLYPQNYNETIKQWTGIFGYSTTPQQTIPNNPASPYTRYIYGANVEGVYGTGVTHN
                     IKIFGDADMEWFGIKGGSTATTTAPSGTTTQATATSTAAPTTTTAAGGAQAQYGQCGGI
                     GWTGSTTCASPYTCNVINSYYSQCL"
     PFAM_domain     complement(join(7147..7151,7211..7247,7303..7347))
                     /aSDomain="CBM_1"
                     /aSTool="clusterhmmer"
                     /database="35.0"
                     /db_xref="PF00734.21"
                     /db_xref="GO:0005576"
                     /db_xref="GO:0005975"
                     /db_xref="GO:0030248"
                     /description="Fungal cellulose binding domain"
                     /detection="hmmscan"
                     /domain_id="clusterhmmer_JN550_012090_0002"
                     /evalue="1.30E-12"
                     /gene_ontologies="GO:0005576: extracellular region"
                     /gene_ontologies="GO:0005975: carbohydrate metabolic
                     process"
                     /gene_ontologies="GO:0030248: cellulose binding"
                     /label="JN550_012090"
                     /locus_tag="JN550_012090"
                     /protein_end="361"
                     /protein_start="332"
                     /score="47.6"
                     /tool="antismash"
                     /translation="QYGQCGGIGWTGSTTCASPYTCNVINSYY"
     aSDomain        complement(join(7692..7987,8039..8048,8104..8424))
                     /aSDomain="TIGR01840"
                     /aSTool="tigrfam"
                     /description="esterase_phb: esterase, PHB depolymerase
                     family"
                     /detection="hmmscan"
                     /domain_id="TIGRFam_JN550_012090_0001"
                     /evalue="3.20E-43"
                     /identifier="TIGR01840"
                     /label="JN550_012090"
                     /locus_tag="JN550_012090"
                     /protein_end="251"
                     /protein_start="42"
                     /score="145.7"
                     /tool="antismash"
                     /translation="MYIYVPNKLAAKPAIIVAIHYCSGTAQAYYSGTPYATLAEQYGFI
                     VIYPESPYSGTCWDVSSTAALTHNGGADSNSIANMVTYTIGKYGADSSRVFVTGSSSGA
                     MMTNVLAATYPEMFAAGIAYSGVPAGCFYTGTVNGWNSTCSQGKISQTQNYWATVAKNM
                     YPGYTGPRPKMRIHHGSADTTLYPQNYNETIKQWTGIFGYSTTPQQ"
     PFAM_domain     complement(join(7716..7987,8039..8048,8104..8418))
                     /aSDomain="Esterase_PHB"
                     /aSTool="clusterhmmer"
                     /database="35.0"
                     /db_xref="PF10503.12"
                     /db_xref="GO:0005576"
                     /db_xref="GO:0016787"
                     /description="Esterase PHB depolymerase"
                     /detection="hmmscan"
                     /domain_id="clusterhmmer_JN550_012090_0001"
                     /evalue="4.10E-23"
                     /gene_ontologies="GO:0005576: extracellular region"
                     /gene_ontologies="GO:0016787: hydrolase activity"
                     /label="JN550_012090"
                     /locus_tag="JN550_012090"
                     /protein_end="243"
                     /protein_start="44"
                     /score="82.0"
                     /tool="antismash"
                     /translation="IYVPNKLAAKPAIIVAIHYCSGTAQAYYSGTPYATLAEQYGFIVI
                     YPESPYSGTCWDVSSTAALTHNGGADSNSIANMVTYTIGKYGADSSRVFVTGSSSGAMM
                     TNVLAATYPEMFAAGIAYSGVPAGCFYTGTVNGWNSTCSQGKISQTQNYWATVAKNMYP
                     GYTGPRPKMRIHHGSADTTLYPQNYNETIKQWTGIF"
     gene            complement(10001..11255)
                     /locus_tag="JN550_012091"
     mRNA            complement(join(10001..10303,10364..10397,10450..10977,
                     11047..11255))
                     /locus_tag="JN550_012091"
                     /product="hypothetical protein"
     CDS             complement(join(10001..10303,10364..10397,10450..10977,
                     11047..11255))
                     /codon_start=1
                     /gene_functions="biosynthetic (rule-based-clusters)
                     terpene: Terpene_synth_C"
                     /gene_functions="biosynthetic-additional (smcogs)
                     SMCOG1052:Terpene synthase/cyclase metal-binding domain
                     protein (Score: 139.6; E-value: 2.6e-42)"
                     /gene_kind="biosynthetic"
                     /locus_tag="JN550_012091"
                     /product="hypothetical protein"
                     /protein_id="KAI1859282.1"
                     /sec_met_domain="Terpene_synth_C (E-value: 8.2e-09,
                     bitscore: 27.3, seeds: 87, tool: rule-based-clusters)"
                     /transl_table=1
                     /translation="MHIDEIYNSLRGKTLVIPDLRPLYGRWASGVNPDYERLAEVVNED
                     IDKRIGDEKARQKCKAIDLAFLASAMYPRAEWEQLKTMGLFTVALFVLDDAIDKEIDPK
                     VQDYASDYTAASDLRRDCIAFMRRELKLDSQPYADAETPKEFGTFASVASILLKADPFQ
                     TQIPILARDLEEFIEASGPEQQFRLAGTIPTAEDYWSWRHGVGAVFAYATLHQYVANTR
                     LPADLAWSPEVMTMRVEASFQPCLCNDLFSLKKEMREGTVTNMIPILLSDTEKTLESAV
                     TNVVDQLHSSAERFDAAVASLRNKGKAYDHNMQEGLERFIETFETFQTACHNFYIRSKR
                     FGIMDYKQQDGSFLVPL"
     PFAM_domain     complement(join(10202..10303,10364..10397,10450..10928))
                     /aSDomain="Terpene_syn_C_2"
                     /aSTool="clusterhmmer"
                     /database="35.0"
                     /db_xref="PF19086.3"
                     /description="Terpene synthase family 2, C-terminal metal
                     binding"
                     /detection="hmmscan"
                     /domain_id="clusterhmmer_JN550_012091_0003"
                     /evalue="2.40E-23"
                     /label="JN550_012091"
                     /locus_tag="JN550_012091"
                     /protein_end="291"
                     /protein_start="86"
                     /score="83.2"
                     /tool="antismash"
                     /translation="TVALFVLDDAIDKEIDPKVQDYASDYTAASDLRRDCIAFMRRELK
                     LDSQPYADAETPKEFGTFASVASILLKADPFQTQIPILARDLEEFIEASGPEQQFRLAG
                     TIPTAEDYWSWRHGVGAVFAYATLHQYVANTRLPADLAWSPEVMTMRVEASFQPCLCND
                     LFSLKKEMREGTVTNMIPILLSDTEKTLESAVTNVVDQLHSS"
     gene            12792..13643
                     /locus_tag="JN550_012092"
     mRNA            12792..13643
                     /locus_tag="JN550_012092"
                     /product="hypothetical protein"
     CDS             12792..13643
                     /codon_start=1
                     /locus_tag="JN550_012092"
                     /product="hypothetical protein"
                     /protein_id="KAI1859283.1"
                     /transl_table=1
                     /translation="MGRPKSAEHVGAAVPKDAPPPYTEATGQSSAATPQQGPPAHQPSA
                     QHPGPQGPAQAQVARQFPPAFSVYRDSAWGRTYMLGEHQATPLYAITLHTGWSGQPDVV
                     LHGSSSENAPPLAGVETTAFSRAATVSLPPLPGSGRSVAEEPMAFSGFGNGTHSFTIEV
                     GNTGTTGRRESFEWRHSHGAEVDQLGGRGSGWKLVRLASDAPEGVGGGSHFVGGGPQSS
                     DGKEVVAVWANARTSLSKILNFRFFGSGVTGVMGERWAIMAVITALRIWDKERKSRQNS
                     SA"
     gene            14177..15646
                     /locus_tag="JN550_012093"
     mRNA            join(14177..14374,14434..15325,15390..15646)
                     /locus_tag="JN550_012093"
                     /product="hypothetical protein"
     CDS             join(14177..14374,14434..15325,15390..15646)
                     /codon_start=1
                     /locus_tag="JN550_012093"
                     /product="hypothetical protein"
                     /protein_id="KAI1859284.1"
                     /transl_table=1
                     /translation="MRGIVGSIAGAVALIAVGAIGAKTKSPEIHALPSLREQSEIVDGW
                     TEERKALIPGILRKYDIDAWLISQREYAEDTTFWALKDFVQFSARRRTTQLFLASGPGN
                     ASTAYSWIDNTAQVWHELKAILADRQPRSIALNTHQELAFSGGLHAGERDAIAAALDQE
                     WEDKFVLEPMLGIELIATMVDSRLGWYRKMMETAWAIIEEGFSSKVIVPNKTTTADVTW
                     WMRERIQALNYTTWFQPGVYILTADDLDHDNPLNSPDHLIRYGDIIHTDFGVTALGLNT
                     DTQHLAYVLRPGETRADIPQGFLEGLRKVNRLQDITRENMKIGVTGNDILKAILAQAHR
                     EGIEGKIYCHATGEFGHSAGTVIGMTNLQDGVPVLGDLPLLKNTYYSVELYAEHFVPEK
                     NRTIIFPQEEDVYWNEPTGTWEWVYGQQTEFLLIQPPSSSLVADGPAEL"
     PFAM_domain     join(14860..15325,15390..15448)
                     /aSDomain="Peptidase_M24"
                     /aSTool="clusterhmmer"
                     /database="35.0"
                     /db_xref="PF00557.27"
                     /description="Metallopeptidase family M24"
                     /detection="hmmscan"
                     /domain_id="clusterhmmer_JN550_012093_0004"
                     /evalue="7.50E-08"
                     /label="JN550_012093"
                     /locus_tag="JN550_012093"
                     /protein_end="383"
                     /protein_start="208"
                     /score="32.5"
                     /tool="antismash"
                     /translation="VIVPNKTTTADVTWWMRERIQALNYTTWFQPGVYILTADDLDHDN
                     PLNSPDHLIRYGDIIHTDFGVTALGLNTDTQHLAYVLRPGETRADIPQGFLEGLRKVNR
                     LQDITRENMKIGVTGNDILKAILAQAHREGIEGKIYCHATGEFGHSAGTVIGMTNLQDG
                     VPVLGDLPLLKN"
     gene            complement(16425..18302)
                     /locus_tag="JN550_012094"
     mRNA            complement(join(16425..16967,17020..17272,17329..17383,
                     17528..18302))
                     /locus_tag="JN550_012094"
                     /product="hypothetical protein"
     CDS             complement(join(16425..16967,17020..17272,17329..17383,
                     17528..18302))
                     /codon_start=1
                     /gene_functions="biosynthetic-additional
                     (rule-based-clusters) Pkinase"
                     /gene_functions="regulatory (smcogs)
                     SMCOG1030:serine/threonine protein kinase (Score: 75.5;
                     E-value: 8.2e-23)"
                     /gene_kind="regulatory"
                     /locus_tag="JN550_012094"
                     /product="hypothetical protein"
                     /protein_id="KAI1859285.1"
                     /sec_met_domain="Pkinase (E-value: 5.5e-27, bitscore: 86.7,
                     seeds: 54, tool: rule-based-clusters)"
                     /transl_table=1
                     /translation="MNPHSPASSSGPEDAAENTADEEDSEDYCKGGYHPVQIGEKFKDG
                     KYTVVRKLGWGHFSTVWLSRDNTTGKHVALKVVRSASHYTETAIDEIKLLKKIVEANPN
                     HPGRKYVVSLLDSFEHKGPNGVHVCMVFEVLGENLLGLIKKWHHRGIPRDLVMQIAKQV
                     LMGLDYLHRECGIIHTDLKPENVLIEIGDVEQVVKKVVKSEGSDKENHRNGRRRRRTLI
                     TGSQPLPSPLNASFNRDNMFPSPKSHTSLNAMMHDNASTGAKSQTENQEQREKTADILT
                     KEVSGISLDKSGTGSSSPSDKKKRKRKGPIINVKIADLGNACWVSHHFTNDIQTRQYRS
                     PEVILGGKWGASTDVWSMAAMVFELITGDYLFDPQSGTKYGKDDDHIAQIIELLGPFPK
                     DLWKNGRWSQEIFNKRGELRNIHRLRHWALPDVLKEKYHFKDSKDLTPKEREERERKAK
                     AAAEKKDGEDDGDETMEYHPSEVASFLIPMLELIPEKRANAGGMANHPWLDDTPGMEDI
                     KLPGLTPGSRGEGIEGWSYEVKKR"
     PFAM_domain     complement(join(16527..16967,17020..17166))
                     /aSDomain="Pkinase"
                     /aSTool="clusterhmmer"
                     /database="35.0"
                     /db_xref="PF00069.28"
                     /db_xref="GO:0004672"
                     /db_xref="GO:0005524"
                     /db_xref="GO:0006468"
                     /description="Protein kinase domain"
                     /detection="hmmscan"
                     /domain_id="clusterhmmer_JN550_012094_0006"
                     /evalue="5.90E-16"
                     /gene_ontologies="GO:0004672: protein kinase activity"
                     /gene_ontologies="GO:0005524: ATP binding"
                     /gene_ontologies="GO:0006468: protein phosphorylation"
                     /label="JN550_012094"
                     /locus_tag="JN550_012094"
                     /protein_end="508"
                     /protein_start="312"
                     /score="58.7"
                     /tool="antismash"
                     /translation="NVKIADLGNACWVSHHFTNDIQTRQYRSPEVILGGKWGASTDVWS
                     MAAMVFELITGDYLFDPQSGTKYGKDDDHIAQIIELLGPFPKDLWKNGRWSQEIFNKRG
                     ELRNIHRLRHWALPDVLKEKYHFKDSKDLTPKEREERERKAKAAAEKKDGEDDGDETME
                     YHPSEVASFLIPMLELIPEKRANAGGMANHPWL"
     PFAM_domain     complement(17736..18164)
                     /aSDomain="Pkinase"
                     /aSTool="clusterhmmer"
                     /database="35.0"
                     /db_xref="PF00069.28"
                     /db_xref="GO:0004672"
                     /db_xref="GO:0005524"
                     /db_xref="GO:0006468"
                     /description="Protein kinase domain"
                     /detection="hmmscan"
                     /domain_id="clusterhmmer_JN550_012094_0005"
                     /evalue="2.00E-22"
                     /gene_ontologies="GO:0004672: protein kinase activity"
                     /gene_ontologies="GO:0005524: ATP binding"
                     /gene_ontologies="GO:0006468: protein phosphorylation"
                     /label="JN550_012094"
                     /locus_tag="JN550_012094"
                     /protein_end="189"
                     /protein_start="46"
                     /score="79.9"
                     /tool="antismash"
                     /translation="YTVVRKLGWGHFSTVWLSRDNTTGKHVALKVVRSASHYTETAIDE
                     IKLLKKIVEANPNHPGRKYVVSLLDSFEHKGPNGVHVCMVFEVLGENLLGLIKKWHHRG
                     IPRDLVMQIAKQVLMGLDYLHRECGIIHTDLKPENVLIE"
     gene            complement(19277..20098)
                     /locus_tag="JN550_012095"
     mRNA            complement(join(19277..19814,19887..20098))
                     /locus_tag="JN550_012095"
                     /product="hypothetical protein"
     CDS             complement(join(19277..19814,19887..20098))
                     /codon_start=1
                     /locus_tag="JN550_012095"
                     /product="hypothetical protein"
                     /protein_id="KAI1859286.1"
                     /transl_table=1
                     /translation="MNGSKSAGEPAAAAAAGQPQTQTPASTDAAGPTGAEPPLMAGANG
                     GSSLTKKRKKEGLKPIITTEGAPPTGSLFSLSLLVLGASQPVPVAAVSESLLWPLGRTA
                     DGRLSQLRQCESAARGWSSGPQWLALCLSIGGGAEVGILEYGTAQLLANLWTGPMLLLR
                     MSGPAPVKREINESCLWTVLEQDSVEQESSHLALSLTVAREPSHRGGPSCSWLCTNVSR
                     YQVRVREGGSSNGARFLLRVSRIAFAV"
ORIGIN
        1 ggttgcaggg ttttgatatg cttggtgctg cgcaggtcat cccaggtcaa gggcgactgg
       61 acagcctcga tgatgcagct gcttgtgtat caatatacgt gtttgcgaaa ttctccatac
      121 cagaagtatt gaggcgaagt gaacgagatg gcgaagccaa cgtacaatga tagtttccgg
      181 gcgatctctc caaagctttc atcgtttctg atatcaggca ccacgagagt ggtacccgct
      241 gagtcttgga tggctcccat atctaatttc cttagggctc aagtgctagc acgtctatca
      301 aggccagcat gtctaggtga tatagacgcg agaacagaaa tggtttaaca atgaacaaca
      361 acgacaactt tattcatcga ttggatatat ctgctcgtgt agctggttcg agattttttg
      421 ggggtgacct gatatctggg tcgaatccgt ttgttgcgct cttcagggat accgtggcca
      481 cctggtgatc tgtgtttaag atgatcctca ttcattcgcg taacagcaga tccaccaata
      541 tccactggcg cttatttggg cttaggcggt gacaaaatct ccggcctgga gatgaagaga
      601 tgcctttgcc ataaatgaag ttgttgatta tgattgcgta catggccaac ctttggtaca
      661 tattacgaag gacagggttt actctgatgt tgggcatttg agtagccagg cttattccta
      721 aagtactgcg ctttggtctt aactttctgt tccatttaac aaaggtgcta gaacgcattt
      781 tttctgtcgt tgctctacat cgcgtctgtt gtgccgttga agcgaaacaa ggcttcctcg
      841 agtcggagga tgttattggc tgtgttacgt ttcttcggcc tgattaccct gtgacacgtc
      901 tctaacccag gaggcggggg agaatcgaga tcgacgcaga gcacaaagga gagcctgtgc
      961 caaagatagc gacgcgagat atcgctaaat ggcattgtgc agcaagccga tgaaaagctc
     1021 gggactactg gtctctagac atgggcatga ctcgacgcac tgtttactat gctggaccgt
     1081 tgctaactga cgatactatt gtatcttcga caaataattc aaaaaggata actaaacatt
     1141 tagtcaccac gtatggggaa agttgccgag gtccgacgta tgggctatgt gtgcaaactg
     1201 catacacata tcaataccaa acttctcatg cttccgttgt cgaagtgtgg aaagtacaca
     1261 actttgtagc cacagtttac cattaaatta ccagtataca ctttagtgat caataacctt
     1321 ataggggtag tacagtgatt acattttcct tttccccaga catatttaat aaacattgaa
     1381 aatgatattt taccttatcg tgtatatgat gtggaacgtg tggaattatt cagatatcca
     1441 ccttttattt cataaagcca gctttgccgt cacccgtaga atccgtcatt ggattcaatt
     1501 tgtccaacaa gcttgggttt ctggtgcgtt cgcttgccgc agtcgaaagc ttgtcaccaa
     1561 tgtcagaatc ctcaattcct ttaccagagt cttgcctcat gtgccggacc cctttatcca
     1621 ttgaagtaac gttggccccc cgggtaccag ccatgcccac gcctgactga ttctgcattc
     1681 tggatgtagt actttgggtg ccagaaacac cacgctgggc ctcagtgcca gaaaccccgc
     1741 gaagcgatcc ttggtgcatg gcctcggttt ggctatgctt tcctgatgag agtataccac
     1801 ttcgatcatc aggacatcct tcaaaagcgt cgtggcgtgt ctggttgccg ccaagtgtgc
     1861 caccttgtct cttatattca tctgcgctca tagcaggaag cgtcgaggtt ccatgatgct
     1921 gagcctcatt atgatgagtc tcatgaatag gcacagtagt gtggacaacg tttggctgga
     1981 tagtctcttt atggagcaca ggctgcacaa cctcgtggac atgactggca acaatcgtta
     2041 gtattatttg aagatttagg atatagatag aagcaaacat actggtgaac gtgttcacct
     2101 tcgacagtcg gtgcatgggt ttgagttcga gtagtgtcct tcattacgcg ttcatccttg
     2161 aacttcgcgg cttcggcact gagagcattc ctagtcctct cgttgtcacg atgatcaact
     2221 tcacggtgct gaacattctt aacattatgc tggtgttgtt cgggaaggac ttctctatcg
     2281 tggataggct gaacagtgtg atggtagtgg tcttgatgaa cctccttatc caatgccgtg
     2341 ttcacctctt catgctgggt aggtcgaaca gtctcatgca ggacagccgg attcaatgtc
     2401 tcgtcgaccg tggtatcgtg atgacctgac ttgcccatga agtcacggat tgtatcttta
     2461 gttttattca attttgaaga cattgtgtga cggtacacct tgataggctt gataagtgac
     2521 ttggtgtatg tatggattgg tgggaaacct gagcataaac aatgtcgtct cctggaagac
     2581 ttatatgccc gccacggaca agtcactccg caggccagag agcagagaaa tgctttcaca
     2641 atggcgataa tcttccgtac gaccttagaa acttgatttt acactggggt tgagcttaat
     2701 cttgcttcca ataattctcc tcgactactc acgactgaag taaatggtcc atcgcacgca
     2761 cttgtataga ctctggttgg tggtatcaat cgtcatagtg cattgtccgg ctagtcttgc
     2821 acgaaacgcc aatcagacaa gagtgtacca gtgcctaaca ggaatggcag gtttctcagg
     2881 catctgagta tgcgtcttat ttcgcccagt gacatgacgg ttattcttga tccatcgggg
     2941 agatcgggat tacctgtgcc tgaaatgcat agttcggccg tgggtcaaac ctaatatgct
     3001 accatgatct aattgctcga tatagtcttt gagcctgcct tagtacaagg tagtcgcaag
     3061 tagtctgcgg gggcccgtac atattgctgg agggcggctc tcatgcccac atggcgcgct
     3121 acgtatgatc aatgacggcg tgaccgaagt aaaacgtcat ttagaccact ggattgaagg
     3181 ccaaggcggg ttcttggagc aaagcctctt gctgctcaga ctttcgttat atgtacctgc
     3241 ggccatgccc gcactcagcc gttgttgcat cccagcgaga catgcataag cttaaagctc
     3301 gtcaactggg tgccttgttt ccatgctact aataagtgcc acctaccatt cgaaggtttc
     3361 agcctaggtg ctgaatgtcg ccatagatcg aggattgctc aagggagagt caagccactt
     3421 tgtctccctt ataattttgt cgcgaaaaca gatttgacag cagtgtatgc gttcaggagg
     3481 aatgaatatg gtactctgtc tcggcaagta cccacttgca ccgcaatgat gcgtcccttc
     3541 cacgatcagt ttgaaacttt gcgaggctct gaggacgtac aacgttcaag ataccgatgc
     3601 ccgctgcagg ggttcttgct acatatcatt agcttggagg gacttccata cgtacctact
     3661 atgtcatgtc catcatgacc cttcccccct tagtgtgatt cgacgagtgg gccattgctt
     3721 ctatagtaac acggcatctt acccatcatt ccccgcaccc cagtacaatt gccaggcggt
     3781 gtcaagtacg gcacctgctt gctgtagaga tgaggtatgg aaaacctact gtctacagaa
     3841 aatacgtgct tgtttgatga cccaaggtgc atattagtca ctgtcacggt atttggcttt
     3901 ctcgtgatat ctactttcta ctctgcagta ctctatcttg atttctcaat gggtcgacgc
     3961 attaggcatt tgagtcgcaa gctcaggcat aagaacacct tactgccacc tgctgaaatc
     4021 gccgcttccc atgagaggtc gccagaagac ggtcgggttc ttgaccccca atttggcctc
     4081 ggggctgcta cacgtccgca acgtgaacaa gaaaccacta caccaaagat tggagctgca
     4141 aacaacagta ccatgacaaa gtatggggaa aatcagggcg agctcaccaa ggagtccaag
     4201 gatatgctgg gtttagctga taccacgaca acggacaaag ctacctccca gaatccaggt
     4261 gagttttttt ttttttttgg ggggggcaca ctgctgactt ttgatatgct aaccatattc
     4321 tctcaaagtt gttactcacg aaaccgttca gccacatgtg cacgaagtta ttcaggacca
     4381 ggtctatcgg gatatacatg aacatgaagt ttaccatcga atacagccgg tctatgcgct
     4441 cgaagtggcc cctcctcgtc acttcgtacc agaccctaat ggagatctga ttgaggtcct
     4501 tgaaagtgac ctgccccact gtacaggtgc aaatcaacga tgggcaatcg gcgagatgca
     4561 gccagctgga gatctcggag attatgcgaa actctcgagt gtatcccaag acatgataca
     4621 acggcccaat gaggaacaac gaatgattga tgcggagcgg cgtatgcctt ctgagaaggc
     4681 tgagattgtc ggcggtaatt acaaggcgag ttcaacaaca attttcacat cttgtctgca
     4741 ttcgttcgtt aataaagtca atagacattt tccaatgaga aagatgcgca acgctgtgag
     4801 cgcaacagct cgatttggta tggtgttgga gtaatactat tgcccatcag tatatttggg
     4861 ctagttgaat tattccagcg ttaccgaaag ctctggtaat gtagcagatg cgtgagcctg
     4921 agaggggttg gtagttttag gtatggatga gagttcgtag ctgcagatgt caaagaacac
     4981 gataggaaac tttctcggtg gtcaactctt ctatgcttca aagcagcagc acaattgacg
     5041 tacgtcgagg cgcatggagc ggatacatga tttctctgat gaagcagcca agcctagtct
     5101 agcggcaccc acgagaatgg caaatgcaaa gcttgaatga aggattttcc caaacaagca
     5161 attataagct taggtgatta tattaaaatt ataatacgtt aagaattatg ctaacgagta
     5221 aggttcactg tagttatata atttaaagag cggacttcaa actgggagta actatgtaaa
     5281 tgcttagctg cggactgtcg ctcacaatgg tttgatctcg aataaacaag caggacgaag
     5341 aaggaagcag tttctactaa gaatacgttt cgtttacaat accaagatct gtgcgctgtg
     5401 tgttgcgtat tgatacaacc ttcaggatgt gccggaggcc agcgagaatc caggattact
     5461 attgaagagc ataaaaatta aaaaataaaa ataaaaacgg agggctcaac ccgaaatcga
     5521 atcggggtca cttgctccca aagcaaggag gctaccacta ccccattgag ccttcaggta
     5581 ctgatggcac gttgtctcca aaatgtcatg atgtgttgcg tggtcacttg cgcggaaggt
     5641 gctaccgtat gagtcaccgg cttgagttgt tgacgccaga catttcagag caaatcgcac
     5701 cttggcaaac acccaagttt ttgattattg gacatacttt catgtatgga ccatgctcaa
     5761 tttagcatag aatgaaacgg ccatatgagc ttcagggtcg actctcaaaa gggtaagtta
     5821 tgttcccagg cagccttctc tgccttattc tgcaggataa ccccgccaac tggtcatcgc
     5881 aggcaatctg acgtgaaaag taacagaact cagagtatga atgatcctgt catcgtctgt
     5941 caccttaatt gtggatatcg atatgttggg tgggcactag acaatgctca gagccggctc
     6001 aaatttctta cgctgtttgg gcgtgtcttt ggaggaacaa aaaagagctc atatcaactt
     6061 aatttttgaa cattctcttc gttccataag cagctccacc ttgataggta cacccaaagt
     6121 ggtcaaaatg ccaccacggc cgttgacatt ggtcgtcacg ggctgatcat ttgggtttga
     6181 ccttcacttt ctgcccgtga cccaatagaa cggccgcttt gtggtagaaa cgtcacaaag
     6241 ccccagtcac gcaccagatc tcgtagccga agtcgagtct aaaggatgca agtagctcaa
     6301 gcttgatgtt gacgatatca atagcgctcg gatcaccgat atattggaga cttatggaca
     6361 tgtgatagac gttctggcaa gcagcatgag ttttggactg gatggaagct cggggcggtt
     6421 taccgaggaa gtgcgtggtc aactccaaaa tagattttgc ggacctaatc gcttgaccag
     6481 aatggccgtg cgatatatgg agcaacgtcg atttggcatg attgtgaaca tctccagcgc
     6541 tgccacgatc agtgctgtat gagccatgag ggtacacggg cctgcaaagg cagctttaca
     6601 caatgagtat attaatcctc atcgatcatg ccagatggaa agctcaggag acacacaggc
     6661 ctccacaagt cccttgccag gggagtgcat gacctcgacg tttgagtgtt gagcgtgaat
     6721 ccgggtgggt ttaatactcc gccggccggt gccctgcagt atttgtcatc tccgttggcc
     6781 ggcgactcgg aacaaagcct cgtaggctcg gctctcaagg agatgaaatc tggtaaggtg
     6841 ctcataaatg gaggtaccca gagcggtgcg agagcaatat acgaagtgat tgttggggga
     6901 ggtgttgata ggaggaaaga tttagagtct gtgctccctc tcggccgaga cacacaaaga
     6961 gcatggaaac agactgttga tacatttgga catatatgta ataacatgca cgtagacaag
     7021 cccgattgat tctgtttccc ataaactttc atagctatca aagcaagtcc tattgaccta
     7081 aagttcgtag ttcgctcggt tcaccgagtt tgctagtcca ccgctgatgt cttacagaca
     7141 ttgagaataa tctttgtagt agtcagtata tgggttgtaa ctcggatctg tcatgattta
     7201 tggaacttac atgagttgat gacgttgcat gtgtatggtg aggcacactg gtgtttttgc
     7261 atgagcaccg gtttcttagg aacgatatct ggtggtactc acggtcgtgg atccggtcca
     7321 cccgattcct ccgcactgtc cgtactgtgc ttgcgcgcca ccggctgcag ttgtcgttgt
     7381 gggcgctgct gtcgaagttg cggttgcttg agtcgtcgta cctgacgggg cagtagtagt
     7441 agcagttgag ccaccctttg gaatcaatta gtatctgcct gggagtttgg cttgagagcc
     7501 ttactttgat gccaaaccat tccatatcgg catcaccgaa tattttgata ttatgagtaa
     7561 cgccctagga cattgtcagc tctggtcaac ggatcgggca gcgtcaaaat acatacagtt
     7621 ccataaactc cttcaacatt ggcaccatag atatatctgg tgtatggact tgctggatta
     7681 ttaggtatcg tttgttgggg ggtggtggag taaccaaaaa tcccagtcca ctgcttgata
     7741 gtttcgttat agttctgtgg atacaaagtt gtgtctgcag agccatgatg aattcgcatt
     7801 ttcgggcgcg gccctgtgta cccaggatac atgttcttgg cgaccgtagc ccaatagttc
     7861 tgcgtctgcg agatcttgcc ctgagagcaa gtactgttcc agccgttgac ggtaccagtg
     7921 tagaagcagc cagctggaac tcctgagtat gcaattcctg cagcaaacat ttcaggatat
     7981 gtggcggctt ggacaactat tagcgcgcag aaacctcctt gttataaatg ggtaatacct
     8041 agaacgttct ggcacaacag ctgtgagcag acatacttaa tctccatttc aatgggtact
     8101 tactgtcatc atggcacctg agcttgaacc tgtcacgaaa actcgactcg aatcggcacc
     8161 atacttgcca atagtgtacg taaccatgtt agcaatcgag ttgctatccg cgcccccatt
     8221 gtgtgtgaga gctgcagtcg aggatacatc ccaacaggtc ccgctgtacg gagattcagg
     8281 gtagattaca atgaatccgt attgttctgc aagcgttgcg tatggggttc cactatagta
     8341 cgcttgagca gtacctgagc agtagtgaat ggcgacaatg atggccggtt ttgctgcgag
     8401 tttgttgggt acatatatgt acatctttgt gccagatgag ttctctccaa agttggtgac
     8461 ctgcgtcaag gaggcgcgct tctccatccc ctcggccagt gtgagctggc agagggccaa
     8521 cagcaagata gaccacagcg atacaaacat gattgctgga ctgatggtgt cgccgaggtg
     8581 ctactagtgc aaggctccaa tgaaaaaccc tcggggccgt cgacgctgta ggatgtggca
     8641 tattattata agggcactac tgaggttccg ttcagccgtt gcagttcaac tgcggatagc
     8701 ctgcttccga atggacggac acattgcctg gtgttgattc cttttgtccc attagagaac
     8761 gctatgctgg aattggctcg gagatcaggt ctaacaccta ggtggaccgt tgaaccggga
     8821 gaccggtaga ccggtagcct tagtgcacga tcttgcactc gcaatttact tacgcgtctt
     8881 tggtgtcgac caaacccgct aattgttcac tcattaaagc tgagtagtct aagtccttcc
     8941 ccattcattg ttctttctca gcaaacgaca tctaatgcaa tgatattggg gaagtggcgg
     9001 agtagcaatg cctctattgt agtgcttctg ttccggaacg aatccgggac aaatccggat
     9061 ctggtgagat acaaatcttc cgccaattgg tacatgagca ccgttacatt ccccacacgg
     9121 cgaatgagag ccccacgcgc cagatccgga cgttcaggcc catccgtatt gttcgttctg
     9181 acggaggcag gtatagactt gggctacgta ggagaagcat ctcggttccg cggtggcggc
     9241 gtggagtacc atcgacgttt aacaaatgaa tatcgtcctc gcacacgttc ttcaaccagc
     9301 agcctcaaag taacgcttct gacttgtcgg tcgagatgaa ctagaagcct gaccgttcat
     9361 ttcatcgcac tgataatttg ctggttcgcg tccttcaacg tttcaaatgt accataatcc
     9421 cacagtaaca cttcatcgaa agaattacca agccttttga ttcaagagtg ggcatacatc
     9481 acacatgatg cggttgccat gcgtgagcga aggacactgt gcgtagtttc attaggtgcg
     9541 gcacactagg ttacccattt caacttctaa atccacagct tagaaccttg ttggtagaga
     9601 taagatttca tagtagcctc gccggcatgt cttcgtttca cccatcccct catttgccac
     9661 cagttatgtc tagtaaacaa agcaatttga ttattaaaca ctactatgtg taagactcat
     9721 ctctggctgg aaaaagttga gaaaatagaa cgaacaagat tcgtggaccg aggtcgattt
     9781 cagctctagc aaacgattct gtacatgtca aggaaaaaag caacgaaagc aatgaatgca
     9841 aagtatgcga cgcagaccag gactccagtc catgcgcaaa gccacagaat aaagtcaact
     9901 cggtgtccaa tatcaaagag gtggagtagg ttgtgcaagt tggcacaccg ttccattagc
     9961 catccacaac aaaccatgta cacgcactga aacctggtga tcaaagcggt acaagaaagc
    10021 tcccatcctg ttgtttgtag tccatgatgc caaacctttt cgacctgatg taaaaattgt
    10081 gacaggcagt ctgaaacgtc tcaaacgtct cgatgaatct ttccaagcct tcctgcatat
    10141 tgtggtcgta ggcctttcct ttgtttctca gggaggcaac cgcggcatca aacctctcgg
    10201 ccgagctgtg aagttgatca acaacatttg tcacggcgga ctcgagagtc ttctcggtgt
    10261 cgctgagcaa aattggaatc atgttggtca ctgtgccctc tcgctgatta ttgtcagttg
    10321 actcatacag gaatcggatc tggctatcag gccgggaaca taccatttct ttcttaagag
    10381 agaatagatc attgcacctg cattattgag caaaggaata ctagctgggt agtgatcaga
    10441 tgtacttaca ggcaaggctg gaaactggct tctaccctca ttgtcatgac ctctggtgac
    10501 catgccagat cagcgggcaa tctggtatta gccacgtact ggtggagtgt tgcgtaggca
    10561 aatacagcgc caacgccatg ccgccatgac cagtaatcct cggcggtggg tatggtcccg
    10621 gcaagtcgaa actgctgctc gggaccgctt gcctcgataa actcttccaa gtccctagcc
    10681 agaatgggga tttgagtttg gaacgggtcg gccttgagca gaatcgatgc cacagaggcg
    10741 aaggtgccga actccttcgg cgtctctgcg tccgcgtacg gctggctatc gagcttgagc
    10801 tcccgccgca taaacgctat gcagtctctt ctcaagtctg atgcggctgt gtagtcggag
    10861 gcgtagtctt gaactttggg gtcgatctcc ttgtcaatgg cgtcgtccag tacaaacaat
    10921 gccacagtga agagacccat ggttttgagt tgttcccact cggctctcgg gtacatcctg
    10981 gtttgagcat tagcaatttg gccaaggatc cccaagatag atgcgccgag agcgatagtt
    11041 acatacgctg aagcgagaaa tgccaggtct atagctttgc acttctggcg agccttttcg
    11101 tcccctatcc gcttgtcgat gtcttcattc actacctcgg ccagcctttc atagtcgggg
    11161 ttgacacctg aggcccatcg cccgtacaat ggtcttaggt cggggatgac taatgttttg
    11221 cccctcaggc tgttgtatat ttcgtctata tgcattgtag ttggcaatct ggcgacgaac
    11281 gtgccttaca ggtcgggttc gtgggttgcg aggtagcaga aaatggctcg cgacatgatc
    11341 tgattgggga gacccgctac ttggatgttg tgaccaccac atagccaaac ccctgcaagc
    11401 ggttctgtgg atgcccagcc gatgtgctgg cccggttctt cgggtccagg cgttttttga
    11461 cgtgacgaag actttgtttg tatgcaccag ttcggcgtcc ccaataaaca aagctttttg
    11521 aagcggatct tgataagcga accaatggat ggctatatct caccctccac gacccgttct
    11581 cgagacccat atacgctgca actagacatt gttgtattga acatctgact cgtgaccggt
    11641 ctcctgctcg gggcccccaa gtttcactgg cttgcagcgg aattccatcc catcatttgc
    11701 gccagaccat tggtatgcta cattgccatg aagttggtta ctcaatgcag catttgctgc
    11761 agcgcattgt tccaagtgcc ggtgtcagct tcagcccccc gcagcagcgc cgaggcaact
    11821 cttcggactg taattgtgac ccatagaggt gatcgacaca gcggtcatta ctgtaccagc
    11881 tcgttgtagg catacgtcgc agggccgcat acgtctgggc cctggagtga cgtgtccgcc
    11941 aaagttcagt aatcatctca accacaacaa tgaattctgg aggatgtatt aggcttgctg
    12001 gcatcctttc tgctgcttga ccaataagag tgcaattaca gtggccagct ttcgcacctt
    12061 ctcgagctta tgctggcgat ggctttacag tcgagctgct cgtttctcga gtgtttgtgg
    12121 gccgaaacat attcagtctg cgcgcgcgca catgagtata caacaatgaa ctggtttcta
    12181 tagtcggact gtcaaatcaa tctatactct gacaccaatt agagccttgc atgacgtcac
    12241 gctccttcag tccaataagt tgcgcctgag ctcgttgata ggttaccgac aggctggata
    12301 cggtctcaag atggtgcagt cacattcttt ttctcatccc gacagccact ggcattggca
    12361 tcggcacaat agcacagccg cacgaggacg gaggtcaaaa ctggcaagga gaaaagaagc
    12421 aatgtatatc aaggatcggg gttccttgac gatgttgttt cgccctctcg caatccagac
    12481 ggcggcccgc aacgatgagc cggctgcttt gtgctctgtg gccgtggagt aggtgccgag
    12541 ggccgcgaag gatcaccttt gtcacaggcg gctttagttg cagccacgac cttggaaggc
    12601 aacgagtttc actcaggctg cgccttcaca tacctagcca cttcgcctcc agtcagattt
    12661 tggtgtgatg ctctgcgtcg caataaattc taatttcaaa aaattaattt cttttcccta
    12721 accggccgtc ggcagcttac cagcggctta tcagatactt gcatcgctct tctcgacaag
    12781 tttgcagcac aatgggtcgc ccgaaatccg cggaacacgt aggtgcagcg gtgcctaagg
    12841 atgctccccc gccgtacaca gaggccacag gccagtccag tgcagcaaca ccacagcaag
    12901 gccctccggc gcatcaacca tcagcacagc acccaggccc tcaaggcccg gcgcaagccc
    12961 aggtcgcccg ccagttcccg cccgccttct cggtgtatcg cgattcggcg tggggacgga
    13021 cgtacatgct cggtgaacac caagcgacac cgctctatgc cattaccctg cacaccggct
    13081 ggtcgggcca gccagacgtg gtgctgcacg gcagcagtag tgaaaacgca cccccgctgg
    13141 ccggcgtgga gaccaccgcc ttcagccggg ccgccacagt gagccttcct cccctgcctg
    13201 gatctggtcg ttcggtggcg gaagagccca tggctttctc cggcttcggc aacggcaccc
    13261 actctttcac cattgaggtg ggcaacacgg gtacgacggg gcgccgcgag tcgttcgagt
    13321 ggcggcacag tcacggcgca gaagtcgacc agctcggtgg cagggggtca ggatggaagc
    13381 ttgtacggct ggcctctgat gcaccagagg gtgtgggcgg cggctcccac ttcgtaggcg
    13441 gaggacccca gtccagcgat ggcaaagaag tcgtcgccgt ctgggctaat gcgcggacga
    13501 gcttgtccaa gattttaaac ttccgattct tcgggagcgg cgtcaccggg gtcatggggg
    13561 agcgctgggc catcatggct gtcatcacgg cgttgaggat atgggacaag gagagaaaat
    13621 cgaggcagaa cagcagcgct tgaaactcag cagatcggcg cggcaagtac tagtttatta
    13681 ctatttagat atatggaatg gatatacccc ttgggctcgt aacctgtcat gcgctggtaa
    13741 agaccacgga gttacgatgg taggcattgg caacgttcgg cgactattat tgcgtaagag
    13801 tgcccaagga accggtgact tataagaata gtggctagaa tggaacacct gctgctccaa
    13861 agtaacttta cggcggaagg ggcataactc tgttaagagt gtatagcggt gtagaaacgc
    13921 gatggaatta cgcgctaatt cagttctggt agacgacggg aactccgaaa gtggcaggtg
    13981 gttaaactcg gatgcgcttc gatagttgcg cggcagggat cggctccggt gccgtcgtgt
    14041 ccgtcgtaac gtcacttcaa gatcgcgggg ctggttctgg ctcgacatga ttgaattgct
    14101 tagacagttg caattcgtca ccactgggta tgacagagtc tccctgagta gcacccgtgc
    14161 cgtttgaacc tcaaacatgc ggggaatcgt tggttccatc gccggagccg ttgcgctcat
    14221 tgccgtgggt gcaattggag ccaagaccaa atcgcccgag atacacgccc taccctccct
    14281 acgagagcag tcggagatcg ttgacggctg gactgaagag cgcaaagcat tgatcccagg
    14341 aatcctccgc aagtatgata tcgatgcctg gctggtccgt atatgacttc ctcagctatg
    14401 tgttgggcaa aactccacta acaccaccct cagataagtc agcgtgagta cgccgaggac
    14461 accaccttct gggccctcaa ggactttgtt cagttctccg ccagacgcag gactacgcag
    14521 ctctttctgg ccagcggccc ggggaacgcc tcgacggcgt actcctggat tgacaacacg
    14581 gcgcaggtct ggcatgagct caaggcgatc ctggcggacc gccagcccag gtccatcgcg
    14641 ctgaacacgc accaggagct cgcgttctcc ggtggactgc acgccggaga gcgggatgcc
    14701 atcgccgcgg cattagacca ggaatgggag gacaagtttg tactggagcc catgctcggg
    14761 attgagctga tagccaccat ggtggacagc cggctcgggt ggtatcggaa gatgatggag
    14821 accgcgtggg cgattatcga agagggcttc agctcgaagg tcatcgttcc caacaagacg
    14881 accacggcag acgtcacttg gtggatgcgg gagaggatac aggcgctcaa ctacaccacc
    14941 tggtttcagc ctggcgtcta cattctgaca gcggacgatc tggaccacga caaccccctc
    15001 aactcgccag accacctgat acgatacggc gacatcattc ataccgattt cggtgtcacg
    15061 gccttgggct tgaacacgga tacccagcac ctggcctatg tactccgtcc tggagagaca
    15121 agggctgata ttcctcaggg gttcctcgag ggtctgagga aggtgaacag actccaagac
    15181 atcacacgag agaacatgaa aatcggagtg acgggcaacg acatcctcaa agcaattctc
    15241 gcgcaggcgc atcgtgaggg aattgaaggc aagatctact gccacgccac gggagagttt
    15301 gggcacagcg ctggaacggt gattggtacg tttcactacc gctccctggg gtcttttttt
    15361 cctgcgttga gtctgactga cgtcgatagg tatgacaaac ctccaagacg gcgtgccggt
    15421 ccttggtgac cttcctctgc tgaagaacac gtactacagc gtcgagctgt acgcggagca
    15481 ctttgtcccc gagaagaaca gaaccatcat attcccacag gaagaggacg tctactggaa
    15541 tgaaccgacg ggtacctggg aatgggttta tgggcagcag actgagtttc tgctaatcca
    15601 gcctcctagt agcagtctcg tggccgacgg tccggctgag ctctgatatc tatacattgc
    15661 tttggataac gtaatcccca gaagtagggc cgttccagca ttttcagcgc cgtaatgccc
    15721 aagctcgtaa atgcgcactt gctccatttg cagcaggata ggccgcgtgt ggctgatgta
    15781 gttaactgac ttgattatat aacccaaagt aacgcaagct aaggattgta cagttctcca
    15841 tgtgccaatt cgaaagaact tatgcttcca cgttaacaac gctagcaaaa gccgacattc
    15901 tcgagtcgcc tacaacataa tcgactatca cgctagtaat gcaagatacg atgggctata
    15961 ttagttggta tgagcaatat ctagtctccc cattcataag gacgtagatg aggcgctgtt
    16021 catagtcggt attcattact aaactagaga aaccctccta ttttttctcg ggagaaggcg
    16081 tataggcata gcgggtcttc tcttgtatca aatcaacgct ctatccatcc cacatggtct
    16141 tgattcttga gtagcgcttg gaggaagaaa agagacatgt ctaagctgtg ttttgcccgc
    16201 cacttgttcc cacaatgaat cgtccttgca agcctgacag ctttcggcca caatacgtcg
    16261 cgatttcggg gcaagcttcc gtttgttagg actggtcctg tccgaaacca gaggctctcc
    16321 attcgcgaga tcatcaagct tcggccccac ctctcgcata caactttgca agttcagcat
    16381 gcaactcagc taaaatctgc gcaattgact gtagagaagg agacctatcg cttcttcacc
    16441 tcataagacc agccttctat gccctcgcca cggcttcccg gtgtcaaacc tggaagcttg
    16501 atatcttcca tgccaggtgt gtcgtctaac caggggtggt tcgccatgcc gcctgcattc
    16561 gcccgctttt ccggtatcag ttcgagcatg ggaatcaaga agctggcgac ctcggaagga
    16621 tggtactcca tcgtctcgtc gccatcatcc tcgccgtcct tcttctcggc ggccgccttg
    16681 gccttgcgtt ctcgttcctc tcgttccttg ggcgtgagat ccttcgagtc cttgaagtgg
    16741 tacttttcct tcagaacatc gggaagcgcc cagtgacgca gccggtgaat gttgcgaagc
    16801 tcgcctcttt tattgaaaat ctcctgtgac catcggccgt tcttccaaag gtctttggga
    16861 aatgggccga gaagctcgat tatttgcgca atgtgatcgt catcctttcc atacttggtc
    16921 cccgactggg ggtcaaacag ataatcgcca gtgatgagct cgaacaccta gcattgggtc
    16981 aggcagccga aatgagggac aggaagcagg acaacttacc atggcggcca tgctccagac
    17041 atcagtgctc gcaccccatt tacctcccag gatgacttcg ggagaacgat attgcctcgt
    17101 ctgaatatcg ttcgtgaagt ggtgcgaaac ccaacaggcg ttgcctaggt cggcaatctt
    17161 gacgttgatg atgggtccct tccgcttccg tttcttcttg tcgctgggtg aactagagcc
    17221 tgtaccgctc ttgtcgagtg agatgcccga gacctccttc gtgagaatgt ccctgagatg
    17281 ttgtcagcag agcggtcatc actttggggg gagtagtggc atccttacgc agtcttctct
    17341 ctctgttcct gattctcggt ctggctctta gcacctgtcg aggctggttc gggtgttagc
    17401 agcgtagctc gggccgcaga gaggcattgt catgggaggg gctggtagtt gagggtcatg
    17461 gatgtgttgg tggggtatgg gtataagacg gcggggctaa accagggggc gccacgaggg
    17521 gactcaccat tgtcgtgcat catggcattg agactagtgt gcgacttggg cgacgggaac
    17581 atgttgtcgc ggttgaagga ggcgttgaga ggcgatggca aaggctggct gcccgtgatc
    17641 aaagtccgtc tgcgcctccg gccattcctg tggttctcct tgtctgaacc ctcgctctta
    17701 accaccttct tgacaacctg ctccacgtct ccgatctcga tgagtacgtt ttcgggtttg
    17761 aggtcggtgt ggatgatgcc gcattctcgg tgaaggtagt ccagacccat cagaacctgc
    17821 tttgcgatct gcatgacaag atcccgcggg ataccgcggt gatgccactt cttgatgagc
    17881 cccaagaggt tctcgcccag cacttcaaac accatgcata cgtgcacgcc atttggcccc
    17941 ttgtgctcga aggagtcgag cagactgacg acgtacttgc ggccggggtg gttcgggttc
    18001 gcctcgacga ttttcttcag gagcttgatc tcgtcgatgg ccgtctcggt gtagtggctg
    18061 gcggaccgta ccaccttcaa ggccacatgc ttgcctgtcg tgttgtcccg ggagagccag
    18121 actgtcgaga agtgacccca gcccagcttg cgcacgaccg tgtacttccc atccttgaac
    18181 ttctcgccaa tctgcacggg gtggtaccca cccttgcagt aatcctcgga atcctcctcg
    18241 tcggctgtgt tctcggcggc gtcctcaggg cccgatgacg aggcgggcga gtgggggttc
    18301 atggcgcttg cgagttgcgg cggtctgcgc tcggggaata tggtaagcaa agggccctca
    18361 agaaacgatc aaaagagaga cggtgtcgct gtccagcatt ctctataggg agtggcaaaa
    18421 ggcgcacgcg caaggaggaa cggattgggc gggagagcga gagacagaat tgcgggatgg
    18481 ctgtgggcaa tcaaggtagg taggtaggta ggtaggtgtg tagcagggac agcagccgca
    18541 ggcatgggta tgggcatgtg gccgggcgcg taggcttgca gactggatgg ctgcgtctgg
    18601 cgaggcccaa gggggggggc agggcagggc agcgacaaga gagcagcaga cgagcagtaa
    18661 aggtgcaggc aagtgttggg gtcggaatgc ccaccaagac tagagccagc cgccagccag
    18721 agagacagag agagaaagct ctcgtagcag aagccgccct cagcttggag agcgacggca
    18781 gccaggtggt gggtggtggt gtggtggggg tggttgtggg tagcgaggta ggtcaattag
    18841 ggtccaaggc tagcaacctt ttcttcatcc tgtcctgatc tttgtttctt gtcggccgcg
    18901 ctgtagtacc acggggtcgc aaaccttaac ctagaggcgt gcgtgctggc gagggttgtg
    18961 ggtgtttccg aacgcttggt gggtgagggg atgtaggtat gtaggtaggg tatgtaggag
    19021 gtatgtaggt atgtaggtat gtagttatgt agtgtgcagg acgagtgaac gaacgtgaat
    19081 gaatggaagg caaagcccat gcagcagcag tctggtctgg ggaagcgggc aaagcaaagc
    19141 ctagggaaac caaatggcgg agagcgaggt catgaatcag atgcagagac aggagtcgac
    19201 cgtacagatc aaatccacaa cgctgctggg ggcgagccag tggtgaacgt cgctgggtag
    19261 caattctcaa atcaaatcag accgcaaaag cgatgcggga gacgcgcagg agaaagcggg
    19321 ctccatttga cgatcccccc tctctcacgc gcacttggta tcgtgagaca tttgtgcaca
    19381 accacgagca tgacggcccg cccctgtgac tcggctctct tgccacggtg agagagagag
    19441 caagatgcga gctttcttgc tctaccgagt cctgctcgag tacggtccag agacagcttt
    19501 cgttgatctc cctcttgact ggggccgggc cgctcatacg tagcaggagc atagggcccg
    19561 tccacagatt agctaggagc tgagcggtac catattccag gatgccgacc tcagccccgc
    19621 cgccaatgga tagacacaac gccagccact ggggaccact cgaccatcct cgggctgcag
    19681 attcgcattg tcgcaactga gacaggcggc catctgccgt acggcccagg ggccagagca
    19741 gactctccga cacagctgcc actggcactg gctgcgacgc ccctagcact agcagggaca
    19801 aagagaacag agagcttttt atagatcacg cgtagaacgg gcaacgcagg ctgcatgccg
    19861 acagagatca gaaactgttt acttacccag tcggaggcgc cccctcggtg gtgatgatgg
    19921 gcttcagtcc ctccttcttg cgcttcttgg tcagcgatga gccgccattg gcaccggcca
    19981 tcaatggcgg ctctgctccc gtcgggcctg cggcgtccgt tgatgccggt gtctgtgtct
    20041 gaggctggcc ggctgcagca gccgccgctg gctctcctgc agatttgctg ccattcatgg
    20101 tggcgtggcg gaactgtgaa aggcgtgatg gtcactaaac tgcgggcgcg cacacagtcc
    20161 aggtctgtgt tggcgagctg gctagtcgag ttggcctcac ggaatttgtc aggtatgcaa
    20221 aaccgaaggc gtgactttgc caaacactga gcgaaatggt ggcgatcgcg ctgtttctgg
    20281 cgcgttcgtg caagtgtaac gacaagtggc gtcggttata ctgtgcagag gtgcacgttg
    20341 ctggctggat gcggcgtggg tgcacgctgg tctcgactgg ttcgctgtac tgttggtttg
    20401 gtcgtctcga ttgcgatgcg atgcgatgcg atgcgatgtg atgcccactt acagccgcgg
    20461 cgggataacg tagcgatggt gtatgtcgac gacggatgct cgggggggac ttgatcgcac
    20521 acaggcgttt ccgaccgagg gaagagaagg gagtggtcgt ctgtcgaggc gacttgctga
    20581 tgtgataatg gcgactaacc tgcttgtcgg tggtggagat agcgatggcg atggcgatgg
    20641 cgggggaggc tgagattagc actggagctc tgtcctcaat gcgaacaggc ctgcttggtc
    20701 gcccgagggg ctgatgttgt gcagattttg ggagccgacg gatggatctc agaacgtcat
    20761 gctttagcca ggcagggctc gctcggttgc ttgcttggtt gcttgcgcct gcgccccctt
    20821 ggggatccct tgggtagctc gtatatctaa cctgggcagg tcgaggagtc gtgcgattgc
    20881 ccggtatcca atatctgtgg ctgggctgga ggaggatcgg aaactggcgc agcagccggc
    20941 acgggtagag agatacaaca agtctattgc gagcaagtct tataacagca atactatgta
    21001 tagtcgatag gaggaaacgg agccgccgca acaggacaaa ggaagctggg gaggtgcgag
    21061 gacttccagc aatgactcga agagtgggaa gcgcccagta ggcgggtgga aatggagtag
    21121 aaggggcctt gcgagacaca ctaacaggtt atcgtctgac gcttgtctgt ccactgtccc
    21181 tgtcggcagc ttctgcgccc gcgatgcccc caaaaaagcg ctatcgctca tcacagcttc
    21241 gccaaaatct cagat
//
