# Supplementary material for: Genome sequencing and physiological characterization of three Neoarthrinium moseri strains
Source: BMC Microbiol. 2025 Aug 21;25:526. doi: 10.1186/s12866-025-04274-z (PMC12369201; doi:10.1186/s12866-025-04274-z)
Supplement: Supplementary file 16 — Supplementary Material 16. [file 12866_2025_4274_MOESM16_ESM.zip › BiGSLICE/input/Nmoseri/TUCIM5799/JAFIMR010000018.1.region001.gbk]

LOCUS       JAFIMR010000018        21255 bp    DNA     linear   PLN 06-APR-2022
DEFINITION  Neoarthrinium moseri strain TUCIM 5799
            scaffold18_Wmoseri_TUCIM_5799, whole genome shotgun sequence.
ACCESSION   JAFIMR010000018
VERSION     JAFIMR010000018.1
KEYWORDS    .
SOURCE      Neoarthrinium moseri
  ORGANISM  Neoarthrinium moseri
            Eukaryota; Fungi; Dikarya; Ascomycota; Pezizomycotina;
            Sordariomycetes; Xylariomycetidae; Xylariomycetidae incertae sedis;
            Neoarthrinium.
COMMENT     ##antiSMASH-Data-START##
            Version      :: 7.1.0
            Run date     :: 2023-12-04 11:58:05
            NOTE: This is a single region extracted from a larger record!
            Orig. start  :: 130984
            Orig. end    :: 152239
            ##antiSMASH-Data-END##
FEATURES             Location/Qualifiers
     protocluster    1..21255
                     /aStool="rule-based-clusters"
                     /category="terpene"
                     /contig_edge="False"
                     /core_location="[10000:11255]"
                     /cutoff="20000"
                     /detection_rule="(Terpene_synth or Terpene_synth_C or
                     phytoene_synt or Lycopene_cycl or terpene_cyclase or NapT7
                     or fung_ggpps or fung_ggpps2 or trichodiene_synth or TRI5)"
                     /neighbourhood="10000"
                     /product="terpene"
                     /protocluster_number="1"
                     /tool="antismash"
     proto_core      10001..11255
                     /aStool="rule-based-clusters"
                     /tool="antismash"
                     /cutoff="20000"
                     /detection_rule="(Terpene_synth or Terpene_synth_C or
                     phytoene_synt or Lycopene_cycl or terpene_cyclase or NapT7
                     or fung_ggpps or fung_ggpps2 or trichodiene_synth or TRI5)"
                     /neighbourhood="10000"
                     /product="terpene"
                     /protocluster_number="1"
     cand_cluster    1..21255
                     /candidate_cluster_number="1"
                     /contig_edge="False"
                     /detection_rules="(Terpene_synth or Terpene_synth_C or
                     phytoene_synt or Lycopene_cycl or terpene_cyclase or NapT7
                     or fung_ggpps or fung_ggpps2 or trichodiene_synth or TRI5)"
                     /kind="single"
                     /product="terpene"
                     /protoclusters="1"
                     /tool="antismash"
     region          1..21255
                     /candidate_cluster_numbers="1"
                     /contig_edge="False"
                     /product="terpene"
                     /region_number="1"
                     /rules="(Terpene_synth or Terpene_synth_C or phytoene_synt
                     or Lycopene_cycl or terpene_cyclase or NapT7 or fung_ggpps
                     or fung_ggpps2 or trichodiene_synth or TRI5)"
                     /tool="antismash"
     gene            1151..1972
                     /locus_tag="JX265_007274"
     mRNA            join(1151..1362,1435..1972)
                     /locus_tag="JX265_007274"
                     /product="hypothetical protein"
     CDS             join(1151..1362,1435..1972)
                     /codon_start=1
                     /locus_tag="JX265_007274"
                     /product="hypothetical protein"
                     /protein_id="KAI1867472.1"
                     /transl_table=1
                     /translation="MNGSKSAGEPAAAAAAGQPQTQTPASTDAAGPTGAEPPLMAGANG
                     GSSLTKKRKKEGLKPIITTEGAPPTGSLFSLSLLVLGASQPVPVAAVSESLLWPLGRTA
                     DGRLSQLRQCESAARGWSSGPQWLALCLSIGGGAEVGILEYGTAQLLANLWTGPMLLLR
                     MSGPAPVKREINESCLWTVLEQDSVEQESSHLALSLTVAREPSHRGGPSCSWLCTNVSR
                     YKVRVREGGSSNGARFLLRVSRIAFAV"
     gene            2952..4829
                     /locus_tag="JX265_007275"
     mRNA            join(2952..3726,3871..3925,3982..4234,4287..4829)
                     /locus_tag="JX265_007275"
                     /product="hypothetical protein"
     CDS             join(2952..3726,3871..3925,3982..4234,4287..4829)
                     /codon_start=1
                     /gene_functions="biosynthetic-additional
                     (rule-based-clusters) Pkinase"
                     /gene_functions="regulatory (smcogs)
                     SMCOG1030:serine/threonine protein kinase (Score: 75.5;
                     E-value: 8.2e-23)"
                     /gene_kind="regulatory"
                     /locus_tag="JX265_007275"
                     /product="hypothetical protein"
                     /protein_id="KAI1867473.1"
                     /sec_met_domain="Pkinase (E-value: 2.2e-26, bitscore: 86.7,
                     seeds: 54, tool: rule-based-clusters)"
                     /transl_table=1
                     /translation="MNPHSPASSSGPEDAAENTADEEDSEDYCKGGYHPVQIGEKFKDG
                     KYTVVRKLGWGHFSTVWLSRDNTTGKHVALKVVRSASHYTETAIDEIKLLKKIVEANPN
                     HPGRKYVVSLLDSFEHKGPNGVHVCMVFEVLGENLLGLIKKWHHRGIPRDLVMQIAKQV
                     LMGLDYLHRECGIIHTDLKPENVLIEIGDVEQVVKKVVKSEGSDKENHRNGRRRRRTLI
                     TGSQPLPSPLNASFNRDNMFPSPKSHTSLNAMMHDNASTGAKSQTENQEQREKTADILT
                     KEVSGISLDKSGTGSSSPSDKKKRKRKGPIINVKIADLGNACWVSHHFTNDIQTRQYRS
                     PEVILGGKWGASTDVWSMAAMVFELITGDYLFDPQSGTKYGKDDDHIAQIIELLGPFPK
                     DLWKNGRWSQEIFNKRGELRNIHRLRHWALPDVLKEKYHFKDSKDLTPKEREERERKAK
                     AAAEKKDGEDDGDETMEYHPSEVASFLIPMLELIPEKRANAGGMANHPWLDDTPGMEDI
                     KLPGLTPGSRGEGIEGWSYEVKKR"
     PFAM_domain     3090..3518
                     /aSDomain="Pkinase"
                     /aSTool="clusterhmmer"
                     /database="35.0"
                     /db_xref="PF00069.28"
                     /db_xref="GO:0004672"
                     /db_xref="GO:0005524"
                     /db_xref="GO:0006468"
                     /description="Protein kinase domain"
                     /detection="hmmscan"
                     /domain_id="clusterhmmer_JX265_007275_0001"
                     /evalue="2.00E-22"
                     /gene_ontologies="GO:0004672: protein kinase activity"
                     /gene_ontologies="GO:0005524: ATP binding"
                     /gene_ontologies="GO:0006468: protein phosphorylation"
                     /label="JX265_007275"
                     /locus_tag="JX265_007275"
                     /protein_end="189"
                     /protein_start="46"
                     /score="79.9"
                     /tool="antismash"
                     /translation="YTVVRKLGWGHFSTVWLSRDNTTGKHVALKVVRSASHYTETAIDE
                     IKLLKKIVEANPNHPGRKYVVSLLDSFEHKGPNGVHVCMVFEVLGENLLGLIKKWHHRG
                     IPRDLVMQIAKQVLMGLDYLHRECGIIHTDLKPENVLIE"
     PFAM_domain     join(4088..4234,4287..4727)
                     /aSDomain="Pkinase"
                     /aSTool="clusterhmmer"
                     /database="35.0"
                     /db_xref="PF00069.28"
                     /db_xref="GO:0004672"
                     /db_xref="GO:0005524"
                     /db_xref="GO:0006468"
                     /description="Protein kinase domain"
                     /detection="hmmscan"
                     /domain_id="clusterhmmer_JX265_007275_0002"
                     /evalue="5.90E-16"
                     /gene_ontologies="GO:0004672: protein kinase activity"
                     /gene_ontologies="GO:0005524: ATP binding"
                     /gene_ontologies="GO:0006468: protein phosphorylation"
                     /label="JX265_007275"
                     /locus_tag="JX265_007275"
                     /protein_end="508"
                     /protein_start="312"
                     /score="58.7"
                     /tool="antismash"
                     /translation="NVKIADLGNACWVSHHFTNDIQTRQYRSPEVILGGKWGASTDVWS
                     MAAMVFELITGDYLFDPQSGTKYGKDDDHIAQIIELLGPFPKDLWKNGRWSQEIFNKRG
                     ELRNIHRLRHWALPDVLKEKYHFKDSKDLTPKEREERERKAKAAAEKKDGEDDGDETME
                     YHPSEVASFLIPMLELIPEKRANAGGMANHPWL"
     gene            complement(5611..7079)
                     /locus_tag="JX265_007276"
     mRNA            complement(join(5611..5867,5931..6822,6882..7079))
                     /locus_tag="JX265_007276"
                     /product="hypothetical protein"
     CDS             complement(join(5611..5867,5931..6822,6882..7079))
                     /codon_start=1
                     /locus_tag="JX265_007276"
                     /product="hypothetical protein"
                     /protein_id="KAI1867474.1"
                     /transl_table=1
                     /translation="MRGIVGSIAGAVALIAVGAVGAKTKSPEIHALPSLREQSEIVDGW
                     TEERKALIPGILRKYDIDAWLVSQREYAEDTTFWALKDFVQFSARRRTTQLFLASGPGN
                     ASTAYSWIDNTAQVWHELKAILADRQPRSIALNTHQELAFSGGLHAGERDAIAAALGQE
                     WEDKFVLEPMLGIELIATMVDSRLGWYQKMMETAWAIIEEGFSSKVIVPNKTTTADVTW
                     WMRERIQALNYTTWFQPGVYILTADDLDHDNPLNSPDHLIRYGDIIHTDFGVTALGLNT
                     DTQHLAYVLRPGETRADIPQGFLEGLRKVNRLQDITRENMKIGVTGNDILKAILAQAHR
                     EGIEGKIYCHATGEFGHSAGTVIGMTNLQDGVPVLGDLPLLKNTYYSVELYAEHFVPEK
                     NRTIIFPQEEDVYWNEPTGTWEWVYGQQTEFLLIQPPSSSFVADSPAEL"
     PFAM_domain     complement(join(5809..5867,5931..6393))
                     /aSDomain="Peptidase_M24"
                     /aSTool="clusterhmmer"
                     /database="35.0"
                     /db_xref="PF00557.27"
                     /description="Metallopeptidase family M24"
                     /detection="hmmscan"
                     /domain_id="clusterhmmer_JX265_007276_0003"
                     /evalue="9.30E-08"
                     /label="JX265_007276"
                     /locus_tag="JX265_007276"
                     /protein_end="383"
                     /protein_start="209"
                     /score="32.2"
                     /tool="antismash"
                     /translation="IVPNKTTTADVTWWMRERIQALNYTTWFQPGVYILTADDLDHDNP
                     LNSPDHLIRYGDIIHTDFGVTALGLNTDTQHLAYVLRPGETRADIPQGFLEGLRKVNRL
                     QDITRENMKIGVTGNDILKAILAQAHREGIEGKIYCHATGEFGHSAGTVIGMTNLQDGV
                     PVLGDLPLLKN"
     gene            complement(7613..8464)
                     /locus_tag="JX265_007277"
     mRNA            complement(7613..8464)
                     /locus_tag="JX265_007277"
                     /product="hypothetical protein"
     CDS             complement(7613..8464)
                     /codon_start=1
                     /locus_tag="JX265_007277"
                     /product="hypothetical protein"
                     /protein_id="KAI1867475.1"
                     /transl_table=1
                     /translation="MGRPKSAEHVGAAVPKDAPPPYTEATGQSSAATPQQGPPAQQPSA
                     QHPGPQGPAQAQVARQFPPAFSVYRDSAWGRTYMLGEHQATPLYAITLHTGWSGQPDVV
                     LHGSSSENAPPLAGVETTAFSRAATVSLPPLPGSGRSVAEEPMAFSGFGNGTHSFTIEV
                     GNTGTTGRRESFEWRHSHGAEVDQLGGRGSGWKLVRLASDAPEGVGGGSHFVGGGPQSS
                     DGKEVVAVWANARTSLSKILNFRFLGSGVTGVMGERWAIMAVITALRIWDKERKSRQNS
                     SA"
     gene            10001..11255
                     /locus_tag="JX265_007278"
     mRNA            join(10001..10209,10279..10806,10859..10892,10953..11255)
                     /locus_tag="JX265_007278"
                     /product="hypothetical protein"
     CDS             join(10001..10209,10279..10806,10859..10892,10953..11255)
                     /codon_start=1
                     /gene_functions="biosynthetic (rule-based-clusters)
                     terpene: Terpene_synth_C"
                     /gene_functions="biosynthetic-additional (smcogs)
                     SMCOG1052:Terpene synthase/cyclase metal-binding domain
                     protein (Score: 139.6; E-value: 2.6e-42)"
                     /gene_kind="biosynthetic"
                     /locus_tag="JX265_007278"
                     /product="hypothetical protein"
                     /protein_id="KAI1867476.1"
                     /sec_met_domain="Terpene_synth_C (E-value: 3.2e-08,
                     bitscore: 27.3, seeds: 87, tool: rule-based-clusters)"
                     /transl_table=1
                     /translation="MHIDEIYNSLRGKTLVIPDLRPLYGRWASGVNPDYERLAEVVNED
                     IDKRIGDEKARQKCKAIDLAFLASAMYPRAEWEQLKTMGLFTVALFVLDDAIDKEIDPK
                     VQDYASDYTAASDLRRDCIAFMRRELKLDSQPYADAETPKEFGTFASVASILLKADPFQ
                     TQIPILARDLEEFIEASGPEQQFRLAGTIPTAEDYWSWRHGVGAVFAYATLHQYVANTR
                     LPADLAWSPEVMTMRVEASFQPCLCNDLFSLKKEMREGTVTNMIPILLSDTEKTLESAV
                     TNVVDQLHSSAERFDAAVASLRNKGKAYDHNMQEGLERFIETFETFQTACHNFYIRSKR
                     FGIMDYKQQDGSFLVPL"
     PFAM_domain     join(10328..10806,10859..10892,10953..11054)
                     /aSDomain="Terpene_syn_C_2"
                     /aSTool="clusterhmmer"
                     /database="35.0"
                     /db_xref="PF19086.3"
                     /description="Terpene synthase family 2, C-terminal metal
                     binding"
                     /detection="hmmscan"
                     /domain_id="clusterhmmer_JX265_007278_0004"
                     /evalue="2.40E-23"
                     /label="JX265_007278"
                     /locus_tag="JX265_007278"
                     /protein_end="291"
                     /protein_start="86"
                     /score="83.2"
                     /tool="antismash"
                     /translation="TVALFVLDDAIDKEIDPKVQDYASDYTAASDLRRDCIAFMRRELK
                     LDSQPYADAETPKEFGTFASVASILLKADPFQTQIPILARDLEEFIEASGPEQQFRLAG
                     TIPTAEDYWSWRHGVGAVFAYATLHQYVANTRLPADLAWSPEVMTMRVEASFQPCLCND
                     LFSLKKEMREGTVTNMIPILLSDTEKTLESAVTNVVDQLHSS"
     gene            12714..14185
                     /locus_tag="JX265_007279"
     mRNA            join(12714..13160,13216..13225,13277..13647,13700..13759,
                     13809..13961,14016..14052,14133..14185)
                     /locus_tag="JX265_007279"
                     /product="hypothetical protein"
     CDS             join(12714..13160,13216..13225,13277..13647,13700..13759,
                     13809..13961,14016..14052,14133..14185)
                     /codon_start=1
                     /gene_functions="biosynthetic-additional
                     (rule-based-clusters) Peptidase_S9"
                     /gene_kind="biosynthetic-additional"
                     /locus_tag="JX265_007279"
                     /product="hypothetical protein"
                     /protein_id="KAI1867477.1"
                     /sec_met_domain="Peptidase_S9 (E-value: 2.4e-11, bitscore:
                     37.5, seeds: 64, tool: rule-based-clusters)"
                     /transl_table=1
                     /translation="MFVSLWSILLLALCQLTLAEGMEKRASLTQVTNFGENSSGTKMYI
                     YVPNKLAAKPAIIVAIHYCSGTAQAYYSGTPYATLAEQYGFIVIYPESPYSGTCWDVSS
                     TAALTHNGGADSNSIANMVTYTIGKYGADSSRVFVTGSSSGAMMTNVLAATYPEMFAAG
                     IAYSGVPAGCFYTGTVNGWNSTCSQGKISQTQNYWATVAKNMYPGYTGPRPKMRIHHGS
                     ADTTLYPQNYNETIKQWTGIFGYSTTPQQTIPNNPASPYTRYIYGANVEGVYGTGVTHN
                     IKIFGDADMEWFGIKGGSTATTTAPSGTTTQATATSTAAPTTTTAAGGAQAQYGQCGGI
                     GWTGSTTCASPYTCNVINSYISGGLANSVNRANYEL"
     aSDomain        join(12840..13160,13216..13225,13277..13572)
                     /aSDomain="TIGR01840"
                     /aSTool="tigrfam"
                     /description="esterase_phb: esterase, PHB depolymerase
                     family"
                     /detection="hmmscan"
                     /domain_id="TIGRFam_JX265_007279_0001"
                     /evalue="3.40E-43"
                     /identifier="TIGR01840"
                     /label="JX265_007279"
                     /locus_tag="JX265_007279"
                     /protein_end="251"
                     /protein_start="42"
                     /score="145.6"
                     /tool="antismash"
                     /translation="MYIYVPNKLAAKPAIIVAIHYCSGTAQAYYSGTPYATLAEQYGFI
                     VIYPESPYSGTCWDVSSTAALTHNGGADSNSIANMVTYTIGKYGADSSRVFVTGSSSGA
                     MMTNVLAATYPEMFAAGIAYSGVPAGCFYTGTVNGWNSTCSQGKISQTQNYWATVAKNM
                     YPGYTGPRPKMRIHHGSADTTLYPQNYNETIKQWTGIFGYSTTPQQ"
     PFAM_domain     join(12846..13160,13216..13225,13277..13548)
                     /aSDomain="Esterase_PHB"
                     /aSTool="clusterhmmer"
                     /database="35.0"
                     /db_xref="PF10503.12"
                     /db_xref="GO:0005576"
                     /db_xref="GO:0016787"
                     /description="Esterase PHB depolymerase"
                     /detection="hmmscan"
                     /domain_id="clusterhmmer_JX265_007279_0005"
                     /evalue="4.50E-23"
                     /gene_ontologies="GO:0005576: extracellular region"
                     /gene_ontologies="GO:0016787: hydrolase activity"
                     /label="JX265_007279"
                     /locus_tag="JX265_007279"
                     /protein_end="243"
                     /protein_start="44"
                     /score="81.9"
                     /tool="antismash"
                     /translation="IYVPNKLAAKPAIIVAIHYCSGTAQAYYSGTPYATLAEQYGFIVI
                     YPESPYSGTCWDVSSTAALTHNGGADSNSIANMVTYTIGKYGADSSRVFVTGSSSGAMM
                     TNVLAATYPEMFAAGIAYSGVPAGCFYTGTVNGWNSTCSQGKISQTQNYWATVAKNMYP
                     GYTGPRPKMRIHHGSADTTLYPQNYNETIKQWTGIF"
     PFAM_domain     join(13917..13961,14016..14052,14133..14134)
                     /aSDomain="CBM_1"
                     /aSTool="clusterhmmer"
                     /database="35.0"
                     /db_xref="PF00734.21"
                     /db_xref="GO:0005576"
                     /db_xref="GO:0005975"
                     /db_xref="GO:0030248"
                     /description="Fungal cellulose binding domain"
                     /detection="hmmscan"
                     /domain_id="clusterhmmer_JX265_007279_0006"
                     /evalue="2.50E-12"
                     /gene_ontologies="GO:0005576: extracellular region"
                     /gene_ontologies="GO:0005975: carbohydrate metabolic
                     process"
                     /gene_ontologies="GO:0030248: cellulose binding"
                     /label="JX265_007279"
                     /locus_tag="JX265_007279"
                     /protein_end="360"
                     /protein_start="332"
                     /score="46.6"
                     /tool="antismash"
                     /translation="QYGQCGGIGWTGSTTCASPYTCNVINSY"
     gene            complement(16441..17315)
                     /locus_tag="JX265_007280"
     mRNA            complement(join(16441..16946,17006..17315))
                     /locus_tag="JX265_007280"
                     /product="hypothetical protein"
     CDS             complement(join(16441..16946,17006..17315))
                     /codon_start=1
                     /locus_tag="JX265_007280"
                     /product="hypothetical protein"
                     /protein_id="KAI1867478.1"
                     /transl_table=1
                     /translation="MGRRIRHLSRKLRHKNTLLPPAEIAASHERSPEDGRVLDPQFGLG
                     AAIHPQREQETTTPKIGAAHNSTMTKYGENQGELTKESKDMLGLADTTTTDKATSQNPA
                     VTHETVQPHVHEVIQDQVYRDIHEHEVYHRIQPVYALEVAPPRHFVPDPNGDLIEVLES
                     DLPHCTGANQRWAIGEMQPAGDLGDYAKLSSVSQDMIQRPNEEQRIIDAERRMPSEKAE
                     IVGGNYKASSTTIFTSCLHSFVNKVNRHFPMRKMRNAVSATARFGMVLE"
     gene            18783..19821
                     /locus_tag="JX265_007281"
     mRNA            join(18783..19183,19242..19821)
                     /locus_tag="JX265_007281"
                     /product="hypothetical protein"
     CDS             join(18783..19183,19242..19821)
                     /codon_start=1
                     /locus_tag="JX265_007281"
                     /product="hypothetical protein"
                     /protein_id="KAI1867479.1"
                     /transl_table=1
                     /translation="MSSKLNKTKDTIRDFMGKSGHHDTTVDETLNPAVLHETVRPTQHE
                     EVNTALDKEVHQDHYHHTVQPIHDREVLPEQHQHNVKNVQHREVDHRDNERTRNALSAE
                     AAKFKDERVMKDTTRTQTHAPTVEGEHVHHHVHEVVQPVLHKETIQPNVVHTTVPIHET
                     HHNEAQHHGTSTLPAMSADEYKRQGGTLGGNQTRHDAFEGCPDDRSGILSSGKHSQTEA
                     MHQGSLRGVSGTEAQRGVSGTQSTTSRMQNQSGMGMADTRGANVTSMDKGVRHMRQDSG
                     KGIEDSDIGDKLSTAASERTRNPSLLDKLNPMTDSTGDGKAGFMK"
ORIGIN
        1 attttggcga agctgtgatg agcgatagcg ctttttgggg ggcatcgcgg gcgcagaagc
       61 tgccgacagg gacagtggac aaacaagcgt cagacgataa cctgttagtg tgtctcgaaa
      121 ggccccttct actccatttc cacccgcctc ctgggcgctt cccactcttc gagtcattgc
      181 tggaagccct cgcacctccc cagcttcctt tgtcctgttg cggcggctcc gtttcctcct
      241 atcgactata catagtattg cagttataag acttgctcgc aatagacttg ttgtatctct
      301 ctacccgtgc cggctgctgc gccagtttcc gatcctcctc cagcccagcc acagatattg
      361 gataccggac aatcgcacga ctcctcgacc tgcccaggtt agatatacga gctacccaag
      421 ggatccccaa gggggcgcag gcgcaagcaa ccaagcaacc aagcaaccaa ccgagcgagc
      481 cctgcctggc taaagcatga cgttctgaga tccatccgtc ggctcccaaa atctgcacaa
      541 catcagcccc tcgggcgacc aagcaggcct gttcgcattg aggacagagc tccagtgcta
      601 atctcagcct cccccgccat cgccatcgcc atcgctatct ccaccaccga caagcaggtt
      661 agtcgccatt atcacatcag caagtcgcct cgacatccct tctcttccct cggtcggaaa
      721 cgcctgtgtg cgatcaagtc ccccccgagc atccgtcgtc gacatacagc atcgctacgt
      781 tatcccgccg cggctgtaag tgggcatcac atcgcatcgc atcgcatcgc atcgcaatcg
      841 agacgaccaa accaacagta cagcgaacca gtcgagacca gcgtgcaccc acgccgcatc
      901 cagccagcaa cgtgcacctc tgggcacagt ataaccgacg ccacttgtcg ttacacttgc
      961 acgaacgcgc cagaaacagc gcgagcgcca ccatttcgct cagtgtttgg caaagtcacc
     1021 cttcggtttt gcatacctga caaattccgt gaggccaact cgactagcca gctcgccaac
     1081 acagacctgg actgtgtgcg cgcccgcagt ttagtgacca tcacgccttt cacagttccg
     1141 ccacgccacc atgaatggca gcaaatctgc aggagagcca gcggcggctg ctgcagccgg
     1201 ccagcctcag acacagacac cggcatcaac ggacgccgca ggcccgacgg gagcagagcc
     1261 gccattgatg gccggtgcca atggcggctc atcgctgacc aagaagcgca agaaggaggg
     1321 actgaagccc atcatcacca ccgagggggc gcctccgact gggtaagtaa acagtttctg
     1381 atctctgtcg gcatgcagcc tgcgttgccc gttctacgcg tgatctataa aaagctctct
     1441 gttctctttg tctctgctag tgctaggggc gtcgcagcca gtgccagtgg cagctgtgtc
     1501 ggagagtctg ctctggcccc tgggccgtac ggcagatggc cgcctgtctc agttgcgaca
     1561 atgcgaatct gcagcccgag gatggtcgag tggtccccag tggctggcgt tgtgtctatc
     1621 cattggcggc ggggctgagg tcggcatcct ggaatatggt accgctcagc tcctagctaa
     1681 tctgtggacg ggccctatgc tcctgctacg tatgagcggc ccagctccag tcaagaggga
     1741 gatcaacgaa agctgtctct ggaccgtact cgagcaggac tcggtagagc aagaaagctc
     1801 gcatcttgct ctctctctca ccgtggcaag agagccgagt cacaggggcg ggccgtcatg
     1861 ctcgtggttg tgcacaaatg tctcacgata caaagtgcgc gtgagagagg ggggatcgtc
     1921 aaatggagcc cgctttctcc tgcgcgtttc ccgcatcgct tttgcggtct gatttgattt
     1981 gagaattgct acccagcgac gttcaccact ggctcgcccc cagcagcgtt gtggatttga
     2041 tctgtacggt cgactcctgt ctctgcatct gattcatgac ctcgctctcc gccatttggt
     2101 ttccctaggc tttgctttgc ctgcttcccc agaccagact gctgctgcat gggctttgcc
     2161 ttccattcat tcacgttcgt tcactcgtcc tgcacactac ataactacat acctacatac
     2221 ctacatacct cctacatacc ctacctacat acctacatcc cctcacccac caagcgttcg
     2281 gaaacaccca caaccctcgc cagcacgcac gcctctaggt taaggtttgc gaccccgtgg
     2341 tactacagcg cggccgacaa gaaacaaaga tcaggacagg atgaagaaaa ggttgctagc
     2401 cttggaccct aattgaccta cctcgctacc cacaaccacc cccaccacac caccacccac
     2461 cacctggctg ccgtcgctct ccaagctgag ggcggcctct gctacgagag ctttctctct
     2521 ctgtctctct ggctggcggc tggctctagt cttggtgggc attccgaccc caacacttgc
     2581 ctgcatcttt gctgctcgtc tgctgctctc tttccgctgc cctgcccccc cttgggcctc
     2641 gccagacgca gccatccagt ctgcgagcct acgcgcccgg ccacataccc atacccatgc
     2701 ctgcggctgc tgtccctgct acacacctac ctacctacct acctacctac ctacctacct
     2761 tgattgccca cagccatccc gcaattctgt ctctcgctct cccgcccaat ccgttcctcc
     2821 ttgcgcgtgc gccttttgcc actccctata gagaatgctg gacagcgaca ccgtctctct
     2881 tttgatcgtt tcttgagggc cttttgctta ccatactccc cgagcgcaga ccgccgcaac
     2941 tcgcaagcgc catgaacccc cactcgcccg cctcgtcatc gggccctgag gacgccgccg
     3001 agaacacagc cgacgaggag gattccgagg attactgcaa gggtgggtac caccccgtgc
     3061 agattggcga gaagttcaag gacgggaagt acacggtcgt gcgcaagctg ggctggggtc
     3121 acttctcgac agtctggctc tcccgggaca acacgacagg caagcatgtg gccttgaagg
     3181 tggtacggtc cgccagccac tacaccgaga cggccatcga cgagatcaag ctcctgaaga
     3241 aaatcgtcga ggcgaacccg aaccaccccg gccgcaagta cgtcgtcagt ctgctcgact
     3301 ccttcgagca caaggggcca aatggcgtgc acgtatgcat ggtgtttgaa gtgttgggcg
     3361 agaacctctt ggggctcatc aagaagtggc atcaccgcgg tatcccgcgg gatcttgtca
     3421 tgcagatcgc aaagcaggtt ctgatgggtc tggactacct tcaccgagaa tgcggcatca
     3481 tccacaccga cctcaaaccc gaaaacgtac tcatcgagat cggagacgtg gagcaagttg
     3541 tcaagaaggt ggttaagagc gagggttcag acaaggagaa ccacaggaat ggccggaggc
     3601 gcagacggac tttgatcacg ggcagccagc ctttgccatc gcctctcaac gcctccttca
     3661 accgcgacaa catgttcccg tcgcccaagt cgcacactag tctcaatgcc atgatgcacg
     3721 acaatggtga gtcccctcgt ggcgccccct ggtttagccc cgccgtcttg tacccatacc
     3781 ccaccaacac atccatgacc ctcaactacc agcccctccc atgacaatgc ctctctgcgg
     3841 cccgagctac gctgctaaca cccgaaccag cctcgacagg tgctaagagc cagaccgaga
     3901 atcaggaaca gagagaaaag actgcgtaag gatgccacta ctccccccaa aatgatgacc
     3961 gctctgctga aaacatctca gggacattct cacgaaggag gtctcgggca tctcactcga
     4021 caagagcggt acaggctcta gttcacccag cgacaagaag aaacggaagc ggaagggacc
     4081 catcatcaac gtcaagattg ccgacctagg caacgcctgt tgggtttcgc accacttcac
     4141 gaacgatatt cagacgaggc aatatcgttc tcccgaagtc atcctgggag gtaaatgggg
     4201 tgcgagcact gatgtctgga gcatggccgc catggtaagt tgtcctgctt cctgtccctc
     4261 atttcggctg cctgacccaa tgctaggtgt tcgagctcat cactggcgat tatctgttcg
     4321 acccccagtc ggggaccaag tatggaaagg atgacgatca cattgcacaa ataatcgagc
     4381 ttctcggccc atttcccaaa gacctttgga agaacggccg atggtcacag gagattttca
     4441 ataaaagagg cgagcttcgc aacattcacc ggctacgtca ctgggcgctt cccgatgttc
     4501 tgaaggaaaa gtaccacttt aaggactcga aggatctcac gcccaaggaa cgagaggaac
     4561 gagaacgcaa ggccaaggcg gccgccgaga agaaggacgg cgaggatgat ggcgacgaga
     4621 cgatggagta ccatccttcc gaggtcgcca gcttcttgat tcccatgctc gaactgatac
     4681 cggaaaagcg ggcgaatgca ggcggcatgg cgaaccaccc ctggttagac gacacacctg
     4741 gcatggaaga tatcaagctt ccaggtttga caccgggaag ccgtggcgag ggcatagaag
     4801 gctggtctta tgaggtgaag aagcgatagg tctccttctc tacagtcaat tgcgcagatt
     4861 ttagctgagt tgcatgctga acttgcaaag ttgtctgcga gaggtggggc cgaagcttga
     4921 tgatctcgcg aatggagaac ctctggattc ggacaggacc agtcctaaca aacggaagct
     4981 tgccccgaaa tcgcgacata ttgtggccga aagctgtcag gcttgcaagg acgattcatt
     5041 gtgggaacaa gtggcgggca aaacacagct tagacatgtc tcttttcttc ctccaagcgc
     5101 tactcaagaa tcaagaccat gtgggatgga tagagcgttg atttgataca agagaagacc
     5161 cgctatgcct atacgccttc tcccgagaaa aaaataggag ggtttctcta gtttagtaat
     5221 gaataccgac tatgaacagc gcctcatcta cgtccttatg aatggggaga ctagatattg
     5281 cttataccaa ctaatatagc ccatcgtatc ttgcattact agcgtgatag tcgattatgt
     5341 tgtaggcgac tctcgagaat gtcggctttt gctagcgttg ttaacgtgga agcacaagtt
     5401 ccttcgaatt ggcacatgga gaactgtaca atccttagct tgcgttactt tgggttatat
     5461 aatcaagtca gttaactaca tcagccagac gcggcctatc ctgctgcaaa tggagcaaat
     5521 ccgcatttac gagcttaggc attacggcgc tgaaaatgct ggaaccgccc tacttctggg
     5581 gatgacgtta tccaaagcaa tgtatggata ttagagctca gccggactgt cggccacgaa
     5641 actgctacta ggaggctgaa ttagcagaaa ctcagtctgc tgcccataaa cccattccca
     5701 ggtacccgtc ggttcattcc agtagacgtc ctcttcctgt gggaatatga tggttctgtt
     5761 cttctcgggg acaaagtgct ccgcgtacag ctcgacgctg tagtacgtgt tcttcagcag
     5821 aggaaggtca ccaaggaccg gcacgccgtc ttggaggttt gtcataccta tcgacgtcag
     5881 tcagactcaa cgcaggaaaa aagaccccag ggagcggtag tgaaacgtac caatcaccgt
     5941 tccagcgctg tgcccaaact ctcccgtggc gtggcagtag atcttgcctt caattccctc
     6001 acgatgcgcc tgcgcgagaa ttgctttgag gatgtcgttg cccgtcactc cgattttcat
     6061 gttctctcgt gtgatgtctt ggagtctgtt caccttcctc agaccctcga ggaacccctg
     6121 aggaatatca gcccttgtct ctccaggacg gagtacatag gccaggtgct gggtatccgt
     6181 gttcaagccc aaggccgtga caccgaaatc ggtatgaatg atgtcgccgt atcgtatcag
     6241 gtggtctggc gagttgaggg ggttgtcgtg gtccagatcg tccgctgtca gaatgtagac
     6301 gccaggctga aaccaggtgg tgtagttgag cgcctgtatc ctctcccgca tccaccaagt
     6361 gacgtctgcc gtggtcgtct tgttgggaac gatgaccttc gagctgaagc cctcttcgat
     6421 aatcgcccac gcggtctcca tcatcttctg ataccacccg agccggctgt ccaccatggt
     6481 ggctatcagc tcaatcccga gcatgggctc cagtacaaac ttgtcctccc attcctggcc
     6541 taatgccgcg gcgatggcat cccgctctcc ggcgtgcagt ccaccggaga acgcgagctc
     6601 ctggtgcgtg ttcagcgcga tggacctggg ctggcggtcc gccaggatcg ccttgagctc
     6661 atgccagacc tgcgccgtgt tgtcaatcca ggagtacgcc gtcgaggcgt tccccgggcc
     6721 gctggccaga aagagctgcg tagtcctgcg tctggcggag aactgaacaa agtccttgag
     6781 ggcccagaag gtggtgtcct cggcgtactc acgctgactt acctgagggt ggtgttagtg
     6841 gagttttgcc caacacatag ctgaggaaat catatacgga ccagccaggc atcgatatca
     6901 tacttgcgga gaattcctgg gatcaatgct ttgcgctctt cagtccagcc gtcaacgatc
     6961 tccgactgct ctcgtaggga gggtagggcg tgtatctcgg gcgatttggt cttggctcca
     7021 actgcaccca cggcaatgag cgcaacggct ccggcgatgg aaccaacgat tccccgcatg
     7081 tttgaggttc aaacggcacg ggtgctactc agggagactc tgtcataccc agtggtgacg
     7141 aattgcaact gtctaagcaa ttcaatcatg tcgagccaga accagccccg cgatcttgaa
     7201 gtgacgttac gacggacacg acggcaccgg agccgatccc tgccgcgcaa ctgtcgaagc
     7261 gcatccgagt ttaaccacct gccactttcg gagttcccgt cgtctaccag aactgaattc
     7321 gcgcgtaatt ccatcgcgtt tctacaccgc tatacactct taacagagtt atgccccttc
     7381 cgccgtaaag ttactttgga gcagcaggtg ttccattcta gccactattc ttataagtca
     7441 ccggttactt gggcgctctt acgcaataat agtcgccgaa cgttgccaat gcctaccatc
     7501 gtaactccgt ggtctttacc agcgcatgac aggttacgag cccaaggggt atatccattc
     7561 catatatcta aatagtaata aactagtact tgccgcgccg atctgctgag tttcaagcgc
     7621 tgctgttctg cctcgatttt ctctccttgt cccatatcct caacgccgtg atgacagcca
     7681 tgatggccca gcgctccccc atgaccccgg tgacgccgct cccgaggaat cggaagttta
     7741 aaatcttgga caagctcgtc cgcgcattag cccagacggc gacgacttct ttgccatcgc
     7801 tggactgggg tcctccgcct acgaagtggg agccgccgcc cacaccctct ggtgcatcag
     7861 aggccagccg tacaagcttc catcctgacc ccctgccacc gagctggtcg acttctgcgc
     7921 cgtgactgtg ccgccactcg aacgactcgc ggcgccccgt cgtacccgtg ttgcccacct
     7981 caatggtgaa agagtgggtg ccgttgccga agccggagaa agccatgggc tcttccgcca
     8041 ccgaacgacc agatccaggc aggggaggaa ggctcactgt ggcggcccgg ctgaaggcgg
     8101 tggtctccac gccggccagc gggggtgcgt tttcactact gctgccgtgc agcaccacgt
     8161 ctggctggcc cgaccagccg gtgtgcaggg taatggcata gagcggtgtc gcttggtgtt
     8221 caccgagcat gtacgtccgt ccccacgccg aatcgcgata caccgagaag gcgggcggga
     8281 actggcgggc gacctgggct tgcgccgggc cttgagggcc tgggtgctgt gctgatggtt
     8341 gttgcgccgg agggccttgc tgtggtgttg ctgcactgga ctggcctgtg gcctctgtgt
     8401 acggcggggg agcatcctta ggcaccgctg cacctacgtg ttccgcggat ttcgggcgac
     8461 ccattgtgct gcaaacttgt cgagaagagc gatgcaagta tctgataagc cgctggtaag
     8521 ctgccgacgg ccggttaggg aaaagaaatt aattttttga aattagaatt tattgcgacg
     8581 cagagcatca caccaaaatc tgactggagg cgaagtggct aggtatgtga aggcgcagcc
     8641 tgagtgaaac tcgttgcctt ccaaggtcgt ggctgcaact aaagccgcct gtgacaaagg
     8701 tgatccttcg cggccctcgg cacctactcc acggccacag agcacaaagc agccggctca
     8761 tcgttgcggg ccgccgtctg gattgcgaga gggcgaaaca acatcgtcaa ggaaccccga
     8821 tccttgatat acattgcttc ttttctcctt gccagttttg acctccgtcc tcgtgcggct
     8881 gtgctattgt gccgatgcca atgccagtgg ctgtcgggat gagaaaaaga atgtgactgc
     8941 accatcttga gaccgtatcc agcctgtcgg taacctatca acgagctcag gcgcaactta
     9001 ttggactgaa ggagcgtgac gtcatgcaag gctctaattg gtgtcagagt atagattgat
     9061 ttgacagtcc gactatagaa accagttcat tgttgtatac tcatgtgcgc gcgcgcagac
     9121 tgaatatgtt tcggcccaca aacactcgag aaacgagcag ctcgactgta aagccatcgc
     9181 cagcataagc tcgagaaggt gcgaaagctg gccactgtaa ttgcactctt attggtcaag
     9241 cagcagaaag gatgctagta agcctaatac atcctccaga attcattgtt gtggttgaga
     9301 tgattactga actttggcgg acacgtcact ccagggccca gacgtatgcg accctgcgac
     9361 gtatgcctac aacgagctgg tacagtaatg accgctgtgt cgatcacctc tatgggtcac
     9421 aattacagtc cgaagagttg cctcggcgct gctgcggggg gctgaagctg acaccggcac
     9481 ttggaacaat gcgctgcagc aaatgctgca ttgagtaacc atcttcatgg caatgtagca
     9541 taccaatggt ctggcgcaaa tgatgggatg gaattccgct gcaagccagt gaaacttggg
     9601 ggccccgagc aggagaccgg tcacgagtca gatgttcaat acaacaatgt ctagttgcag
     9661 cgtatatggg tctcgagaac gggtcgtgga gggtgagata tagccatcca ttggttcgct
     9721 tatcaagatc cgcttcaaaa agctttgttt attggggacg ccgaactggt gcatacaaac
     9781 aaagtcttcg tcacgtcaaa aaacgcctgg acccgaagaa ccgggccagc acatcggctg
     9841 ggcatccaca gaaccgcttg caggggtttg gctatgtggt ggtcacaaca tccaagtagc
     9901 gggtctcccc aatcagatca tgtcgcgagc cattttctgc tacctcgcaa cccacgaacc
     9961 cgacctgtaa ggcacgttcg tcgccagatt gccaactaca atgcatatag acgaaatata
    10021 caacagcctg aggggcaaaa cattagtcat ccccgaccta agaccattgt acgggcgatg
    10081 ggcctcaggt gtcaaccccg actatgaaag gctggccgag gtagtgaatg aagacatcga
    10141 caagcggata ggggacgaaa aggctcgcca gaagtgcaaa gctatagacc tggcatttct
    10201 cgcttcagcg tatgtaacta tcgctctcgg cgcatctatc ttggggatcc ttggccaaat
    10261 tgctaatgct caaaccagga tgtacccgag agccgagtgg gaacaactca aaaccatggg
    10321 tctcttcact gtggcattgt ttgtactgga cgacgccatt gacaaggaga tcgaccccaa
    10381 agttcaagac tacgcctccg actacacagc cgcatcagac ttgagaagag actgcatagc
    10441 gtttatgcgg cgggagctca agctcgatag ccagccgtac gcggacgcag agacgccgaa
    10501 ggagttcggc accttcgcct ctgtggcatc gattctgctc aaggccgacc cgttccaaac
    10561 tcaaatcccc attctggcta gggacttgga agagtttatc gaggcaagcg gtcccgagca
    10621 gcagtttcga cttgccggga ccatacccac cgccgaggat tactggtcat ggcggcatgg
    10681 cgttggcgct gtatttgctt acgcgacact ccaccagtac gtggctaata ccagattgcc
    10741 cgctgatctg gcatggtcac cagaggtcat gacaatgagg gtagaagcca gtttccagcc
    10801 ttgcctgtaa gtacatctga tcactaccca gctagtattc ctttgctcaa tcatgcaggt
    10861 gcaatgatct attctctctt aagaaagaaa tggtatgttc ccggcctgat agccagatcc
    10921 gattccttta tgagtcaact gacaataatc agcgagaggg cacagtgacc aacatgattc
    10981 caattttgct cagcgacacc gagaagactc tcgagtccgc cgtgacaaat gttgttgatc
    11041 aacttcacag ctcggccgag aggtttgatg ccgcggttgc ctccctgaga aacaaaggaa
    11101 aggcctacga ccacaatatg caggaaggct tggaaagatt catcgagacg tttgagacgt
    11161 ttcagactgc ctgtcacaat ttttacatca ggtcgaaaag gtttggcatc atggactaca
    11221 aacaacagga tgggagcttt cttgtaccgc tttgatcacc aggtttcagt gcgtgtacat
    11281 ggtttgttgt ggatggctaa tggaacggtg tgccaacttg cacaacctac tccacctctt
    11341 tgatattgga caccgagttg actttattct gtggctttgc gcatggactg gagtcctggt
    11401 ctgcgtcgca tactttgcat tcattgcttt cgttgctttt ttccttgaca tgcacagaat
    11461 cgtttgctag agctgaaatc gacctcggtc cacgaatctt gttcgttcta ttttctcaac
    11521 tttttccagc cagagatgag tcttacacat agtagtgttt aataattaaa ttgctttgtt
    11581 tactagacat aactggtagc aaatgagggg atgggtgaaa cgaagacatg ccggcgaggg
    11641 tactatgaaa tattatctct accaacaagg ttctaagctg tggatttaga agttgaaatg
    11701 ggtaacctag tgtgccgcac ctaatgaaac tacgcacagt gtccttcgct cacgcatggc
    11761 aaccgcgtca tgtgtgatgt atgctcactc ttgaatcaaa aagcttggta atcctttcga
    11821 tgaagtgtta ctgtgggatt atggtacatt taaaacgttg aaggacgcga accagcgaat
    11881 tatcagtgcg atgaaatgaa cggtcaggct tctagttcat ctcgaccgac aagtcagaag
    11941 cgttacttag aggctgctgg ttgaagaacg tgtgcgagga cgatattcat ttgttaaacg
    12001 tcgatggtac tccacgccgc caccccggaa ccgagatgct tctcctacgt agcccaagtc
    12061 tatacctgcc tccgtcagaa cgaacaatac ggatgggcct gaacgtccgg atctggcgcg
    12121 tggggctctc attcgccgtg tggggaatgt aacggtgctc atgtaccaat tggcggaaga
    12181 tttgtatctc accagatccg gatttgtccc ggattcgttc cggaacagaa gcacttcaat
    12241 agaggcatta ctacagtgct actccaccac ttccccaaca tcattgcatt agatgtcgtt
    12301 tgctgagaaa gaacaatgaa tggggaagga cttagactac tcagctttaa tgagtgaaca
    12361 attagcgggt ttggtcgaca ccaaagacgc gtaagtaaat tgcgagtgca agatcgtgca
    12421 ctaaggctac cggtctaccg gtctcccggt tcaacggtcc acctaggtgt tagacctgat
    12481 ctccgagcca attccagcat agcgttctct aatgggacaa aaggaatcaa caccaggcaa
    12541 tgtgtccgtc cattcggaag caggctatcc gcagttgaac tgcaacggct gaacggaacc
    12601 tcagtagtgc ccttataata atatgccaca tcctacagcg tcgacggccc cgagggtttt
    12661 tcattggagc cttgcactag tagcacctcg gcgacaccat cagtccagca atcatgtttg
    12721 tatcgctgtg gtctatcttg ctgttggccc tctgccagct cacactggcc gaggggatgg
    12781 agaagcgcgc ctccttgacg caggtcacca actttggaga gaactcatct ggcacaaaga
    12841 tgtacatata tgtacccaac aaactcgcag caaaaccggc catcattgtc gccattcact
    12901 actgctcagg tactgctcaa gcgtactaca gtggaacccc atacgcaacg cttgcagaac
    12961 aatacggatt cattgttatc taccctgaat ctccgtacag cgggacctgt tgggatgtat
    13021 cctcgactgc agctctcaca cacaatgggg gcgcggatag caactcgatt gctaacatgg
    13081 ttacgtacac tattggcaag tatggtgccg attcgagtcg agttttcgtg acaggttcaa
    13141 gctcaggtgc catgatgaca gtaagtaccc attgaaatgg agattaagta tgtctgctca
    13201 cagctgttgt gccagaacgt tctaggtatt atccatttat aacaaggagg tttctgcgcg
    13261 ctaatagttg tccaagccgc cacatatcct gaaatgtttg ctgcaggaat tgcatactca
    13321 ggagttccag ctggctgctt ctacactggt accgtcaacg gctggaacag tacttgctct
    13381 cagggcaaga tctcgcagac gcagaactat tgggctacgg tcgccaagaa catgtatcct
    13441 gggtacacag ggccgcgccc gaaaatgcga attcatcatg gctctgcaga cacaactttg
    13501 tatccacaga actataacga aactatcaag cagtggactg ggatttttgg ttactccacc
    13561 accccccaac aaacgatacc taataatcca gcaagtccat acaccagata tatctatggt
    13621 gccaatgttg aaggagttta tggaactgta tgtattttga cgctgcccga tccgttgacc
    13681 agagctgaca atgtcctagg gcgttactca taatatcaaa atattcggtg atgccgatat
    13741 ggaatggttt ggcatcaaag taaggctctc aagccaaact cccaggcaga tactaattga
    13801 ttccaaaggg tggctcaact gctactacta ctgccccgtc aggtacgacg actcaagcaa
    13861 ccgcaacttc gacagcagcg cccacaacga caactgcagc cggtggcgcg caagcacagt
    13921 acggacagtg cggaggaatc gggtggaccg gatccacgac cgtgagtacc accagatatc
    13981 gttcctaaga accggtgctc atgcaaaaac accagtgtgc ctcaccatac acatgcaacg
    14041 tcatcaactc atgtaagttc cataaatcat gacagatctg agttacaacc catatgctga
    14101 ctactacaaa gattattctc aatgtctgta agacatcagc ggtggactag caaactcggt
    14161 gaaccgagcg aactacgaac tttaggtaaa taggacttgc tttgatagct atgaaagttt
    14221 atgggaaaca gaatcaatcg ggcttgtcta cgtgcatgtt attacatata tgtccaaatg
    14281 tatcaacagt ctgtttccat gctctttgtg tgtctcggcc gagagggtcc acagactcta
    14341 aatctttcct cctatcaaca cctcccccaa caatcacttc gtatattgct ctcgcaccgc
    14401 tctgggtacc tccatttatg agcaccttac cagctttcat ctccttgaga gccgagccta
    14461 cgaggctttg tttcgagtcg ccggccaacc aacggagatg acaaatactg cagggcaccg
    14521 gccggcggag tattaaaccc acccggattc acgctcaaca ctcaaaagtc gaggtcatgc
    14581 actcccctgg caagggtctt gtggaggcct gtgtgtctcc tgagctttcc acctggcatg
    14641 atcgatgagg attaatatac tcattgtgta aagctgcctt tgcaggcccg tgtaccctca
    14701 tggctcatac agcactgatc gtggcagcgc tggagatgtt cacaatcatg ccaaatcgac
    14761 gttgctccat atatcgcacg gccattctgg ttaagcgatt aggtccgcaa aatctatttt
    14821 ggagttgacc acgcacttct tcctcggtaa actgccccga gcttccatcc agtccaaaac
    14881 tcatgctgct tgccagaacg tctatcacat gtccataagt ctccaatata tcggtgatcc
    14941 gagcgctatt gatatcctca acatcaagct tgagctactt gcatccttta gactcgactt
    15001 cggctacgag atctggtgcg tgactggggc tttgtgacgt ttctaccaca aagcggccgt
    15061 tctattgggt cacgggcaga aagtgaagat caaacccaaa tgatcagccc gtgacgacca
    15121 atgtaaacgg ccgtggtggc attttgacca ctttgggtgt acctatcaag gtggagctgc
    15181 ttatggaacg aagagaatgt tcaaaaatta agttgatatg agctattttt tttgttcctc
    15241 caaagacacg cccaaacagc gtaagaaatt tgagccggct ctgagcattg tctagtgccc
    15301 acccaacata tcgatatgca caattaaggt gacagacgat gacaggatca ttcatactct
    15361 gagttctcta ttacttttca cgtcagattg cctgcgatga ccagttggcg gggttatcct
    15421 gcagaataag gcagagaagg ctgcctggga acacaactta cccttttgag agtcgaccct
    15481 gaagctcata tggccgtttc attctatgct aaattgagca tggtccatac atgaaagtat
    15541 gtccaataat caaaaactcg ggtttttgcc aaggtgcgat ttgctctgaa atgtctggcg
    15601 tcaacaactc aagccggtga ctcatacggt agcaccttcc gcgcaagtga ccacgcaaca
    15661 catcatgaca ttttggagac aacgtgccat cagtacctga aggctcaatg gggtagtggt
    15721 agcctccttg ctttgggagc aagtgacccc gattcgattt cgggttgagc cctccgtttt
    15781 tatttttatt ttttattttt tcatgctctt caatagtaat cctggattct cgctggcctc
    15841 tggcacatcc tgaaggttgt ttcaatacgc aacacacagc gcacagatct tggtattgta
    15901 aacgaaacgt attcttagta gaaactgttt ccttcttcgt cctgcttgtt tattcgagat
    15961 caaaccattg tgagcgacag tccacagcta agcatttaca tagttactcc cagtttgaag
    16021 tccgctcttt aaattatata actacagtga accttactcg ttagcataat tcttaacgta
    16081 ttataatttt aatataatca cctaagctta taattgcttg tttgggaaaa tccttcattc
    16141 aagctttgca tttgccattc tcgtgggtgc cgctagaata ggcttggctg cttcatcaga
    16201 gaaatcatgt atccgctcca tgcgcctcga cgtacgtcaa ttgtgctgct gctttgaagc
    16261 atagaagagt tgaccaccga gaaagcttcc tatcgtgttc tttgacatct gcagctacga
    16321 actctcatcc atacctaaaa ctaccaaccc ctctcaggct cacgcatctg ctacattacc
    16381 agagctttcg gtaacgctgg aataattcaa ctagcccaaa tatactgatg ggcaatagta
    16441 ttactccaac accataccaa atcgagctgt tgcgctcaca gcgttgcgca tctttctcat
    16501 tggaaaatgt ctattgactt tattaacgaa cgaatgcaga caagatgtga aaattgttgt
    16561 tgaactcgcc ttgtaattac caccgacaat ctcagccttc tcagaaggca tacgccgctc
    16621 cgcatcaata attcgttgtt cttcattggg ccgttgtatc atgtcttggg atacactcga
    16681 gagttttgca taatctccga gatctccagc tggctgcatc tcgccgattg cccatcgttg
    16741 atttgcacct gtacagtggg gcaggtcact ttcaaggacc tcaatcagat ctccattagg
    16801 gtctggtacg aagtgacgag gaggggccac ttcgagcgca tagaccggct gtattcgatg
    16861 gtaaacttca tgttcatgta tatcccgata gacctggtcc tgaataactt cgtgcacatg
    16921 tggctgaacg gtttcgtgag taacagcttt gagagaatat gtttagcata tcaaaaagtc
    16981 agcagtttgt caaaaaaaaa ctcacctgga ttctgggagg tagctttgtc cgttgtcgtg
    17041 gtatcagcta aacccagcat atccttggac tccttggtga gctcgccctg attttcccca
    17101 tactttgtca tggtactgtt gtgtgcagct ccaatctttg gtgtagtggt ttcctgttca
    17161 cgttgcggat gtatagcagc cccaaggcca aattgggggt caagaacccg accgtcttct
    17221 ggcgacctct catgggaagc ggcgatttca gcaggtggca gtaaggtgtt cttatgcctg
    17281 agcttgcgac tcaaatgcct aatgcgtcga cccattgaga aatcaagata gagtactgca
    17341 gagtagaaag tagatataac gaaaaagcca aataccgtga cagtgactaa tatgcacctt
    17401 gggtcatcaa acaagcacgt attttctgta gacagtaggt tttccatacc tcatctctac
    17461 agcaagcagg tgccgtactt cacaccgcct gacaattgta ctggggtgcg gggaaaaatg
    17521 ggtaagatgc cgtgttacta tagaagcaat ggcccactcg ttgaatcaca ctaagggggg
    17581 aagggtcatg atggacatga catagtaggt acgtatggaa gtccctccaa gctaatgata
    17641 tgtagcaaga acccctgcag cgggcatcgg tatcttgaac gttgtacgtc ctcagagcct
    17701 cgcaaagttt caaactgatc gtggaaggga cgcatcattg cggtgcaagt gggtacttgc
    17761 cgagatagtg caccatattc attcctcctg aacgcataca ctgctgtcaa atctgttttc
    17821 gcgacaaaat tataagggag acaaagtggc ttgactctcc cttgagcaat cctcgatcta
    17881 tggcgacatt cagcacctag gctgaaacct tcaaatggta ggtggcactt attagtagca
    17941 tggaaacaag gcacccagtt gacgagcttt gagcttatgc atgtctcgct gggatgcaac
    18001 aacggctgag tgcgggcatg gccgcaggta catataacga aagtctgagc agcaagaggc
    18061 tttgctccaa gaacctgcct tggcctacaa tccagtggtc taaatgacgt tttacttcgg
    18121 tcacgccgtc attgataata cgtagcgcgc catgtgggca tgagagccgc cccccagcaa
    18181 tatgtacggg cccccgcaga ctacttgcga ctaccttgta ctaaggcagg ctcaaagact
    18241 atatcgagca attagatcat ggtagcatat taggtttgac ccacggccga actatgcatt
    18301 tcaggcacag gtaatcccga tctccccgat ggatcaagaa taaccgtcat gtcactgggc
    18361 gaaataagac gcatactcag atgcctgaga aacctgccat tcctgttagg ctctggtaca
    18421 ctcttggctg attggcgttt cgtgcaagac tagccggaca atgcactatg acgattgata
    18481 ccaccaacca gagtctatac aagtgcgtgc gatggaccat ttacttcagt cgtggatagt
    18541 cgaggagaat cattggaagc aagattaagc tcaaccccag tgtaaaatca agtttcaagg
    18601 tcatacggaa gattatcgcc attgtgaaag catttctctg ctctctggcc tgcagagtga
    18661 cttgtccgtg gcgggcatat aagtcttcca ggagacgaca ttgtttatgc tcaggtttcc
    18721 caccaatcca tacctacacc atcaagtcac ttatcaagcc tatcaaggtg taccgtcaca
    18781 caatgtcttc aaaattgaat aaaactaaag atacaatccg tgacttcatg ggcaagtcag
    18841 gtcaccacga taccacggtc gacgagacat tgaatccggc tgtcctgcat gagactgttc
    18901 gacctaccca gcatgaagag gtgaacacgg cattggataa ggaggttcat caagaccact
    18961 accatcacac tgttcagcct atccacgata gagaagtcct tcccgaacaa caccagcata
    19021 atgttaagaa tgttcagcac cgtgaagttg atcatcgtga caacgagagg actaggaatg
    19081 ctctcagtgc cgaagccgcg aaatttaagg atgaacgcgt aatgaaggac actactcgaa
    19141 ctcaaaccca tgcaccgact gtcgaaggtg aacacgttca ccagtatgtt tgcttctatc
    19201 tatatcctaa atcttcaaat aatactaacg attgttgcca gtcatgtcca cgaggttgtg
    19261 cagcctgtgc tccataaaga gactatccag ccaaacgttg tccacactac tgtgcctatt
    19321 catgagactc atcataatga ggctcagcat catggaacct cgacgcttcc tgctatgagc
    19381 gcagatgaat ataagagaca aggtggcaca cttggcggca accagacacg ccatgacgct
    19441 tttgaaggat gtcctgatga tcgaagtggt atactctcat caggaaagca tagccaaacc
    19501 gaggccatgc accaaggatc gcttcgcggg gtttctggca ctgaggccca gcgtggtgtt
    19561 tctggcaccc aaagtactac atccagaatg cagaatcagt caggcatggg catggctgat
    19621 actcgggggg ccaacgttac ttcaatggat aaaggggtcc ggcacatgag gcaagactct
    19681 ggtaaaggaa ttgaagattc tgacattggt gacaagcttt cgactgcggc aagcgaacgc
    19741 accagaaacc caagcttgtt ggacaaattg aacccaatga cggattctac gggtgatggc
    19801 aaagctggct tcatgaaata aaatgtggat atctgaataa ttccacacgt tccatatcat
    19861 atacacgata aggtaaaata tgattttcaa tgtttattaa atatgtctgg ggaaaaggaa
    19921 aatgtaatca ctgtgctacc cctacaaggt tattgatcac taaagggtgt actggtaatt
    19981 taatggtaaa atgtggctac aaagttgtgt actttccaca cttcgacaac ggaagcatga
    20041 gaagtttggt attgatatgt gtatgcagtt tgcacacata gcccatacgt cgggcctcgg
    20101 caatttcccc catacgtggt gactaaatgt ttagttatcc tttttgaatt atttgtcgaa
    20161 gatacaatag tatcatcagt tagcaacggt ccagcatagt aaacagtgtg tcgagtcatg
    20221 ctcatgtgta gagaccagta gtcccgagct tttcatcggc ttgctgcaca atgccattta
    20281 acgatatctc gcgtcgctat ctttggcaca ggctctcctt tgtgctctgc gtcgatctcg
    20341 atgctccccc gcctcctggg ttagagacgt gtcacaggtt aatcaggccg aagaaacgta
    20401 acacagccaa taacatcctc cgactcgagg aagccttgtt tcgcttcaac ggcacaacag
    20461 acgcgatata gagcaacgac agaaaaaaaa tgcgttctag cacctttgtt aaatggaaca
    20521 ggaagttaag accaaagcgc agcgctttag gaataagcct ggctactcaa atgctcaata
    20581 tcagagtaaa ccctgtcctt cgtagtatgt accaaaagtt ggccacgtac gcaatcataa
    20641 tcaacaactt catttatggc aaaggcatct cttcatctcc aggccggaga ttttgtcacc
    20701 gcctaagccc aaataagcgc cagtggatat tggtggatct gctgttacgc gaatgaatga
    20761 ggatcatctt aaacacagat caccaggtgg ccacggtatc cctgaagagc gcaacaaacg
    20821 gattcgaccc agatatcagg tcacccccaa aaaatctcga accagctaca cgagcagata
    20881 tatccaatcg atgaataaag ttgtcgttgt tgttcattgt taaaccattt ctgttctcgc
    20941 gtctatatca cctagacatg ctggccttga tagacgtgct agcacttgag cccgaaggaa
    21001 attagatatg ggggccatcc aagactcagc gggtaccact ctcgtggtgc ctgatatcag
    21061 aaacgatgaa agctttggag agctcgcccg gaaactatca ctgtacgttg gcttcgccat
    21121 ctcgttcact tcgcctcaat acttctggta tggagaattt cgcaaacacg tatattgata
    21181 cacaagcagc tgcatcatcg aggctgtcca gtcgcccttg acctgggatg acctgcgcag
    21241 caccaagcat atcaa
//
