# Supplementary material for: Genome sequencing and physiological characterization of three Neoarthrinium moseri strains
Source: BMC Microbiol. 2025 Aug 21;25:526. doi: 10.1186/s12866-025-04274-z (PMC12369201; doi:10.1186/s12866-025-04274-z)
Supplement: Supplementary file 16 — Supplementary Material 16. [file 12866_2025_4274_MOESM16_ESM.zip › BiGSLICE/input/Nmoseri/TUCIM5799/JAFIMR010000036.1.region001.gbk]

LOCUS       JAFIMR010000036        61573 bp    DNA     linear   PLN 06-APR-2022
DEFINITION  Neoarthrinium moseri strain TUCIM 5799
            scaffold36_Wmoseri_TUCIM_5799, whole genome shotgun sequence.
ACCESSION   JAFIMR010000036
VERSION     JAFIMR010000036.1
KEYWORDS    .
SOURCE      Neoarthrinium moseri
  ORGANISM  Neoarthrinium moseri
            Eukaryota; Fungi; Dikarya; Ascomycota; Pezizomycotina;
            Sordariomycetes; Xylariomycetidae; Xylariomycetidae incertae sedis;
            Neoarthrinium.
COMMENT     ##antiSMASH-Data-START##
            Version      :: 7.1.0
            Run date     :: 2023-12-04 11:58:05
            NOTE: This is a single region extracted from a larger record!
            Orig. start  :: 199043
            Orig. end    :: 260616
            ##antiSMASH-Data-END##
FEATURES             Location/Qualifiers
     cand_cluster    1..61573
                     /SMILES="C([*])C(-O)NC(C)C(=O)O"
                     /candidate_cluster_number="1"
                     /contig_edge="False"
                     /detection_rules="cds(PKS_AT and (PKS_KS or ene_KS or
                     mod_KS or hyb_KS or itr_KS or tra_KS))"
                     /detection_rules="cds(Condensation and (AMP-binding or
                     A-OX))"
                     /kind="neighbouring"
                     /product="T1PKS"
                     /product="NRPS"
                     /protoclusters="1"
                     /protoclusters="2"
                     /tool="antismash"
     region          1..61573
                     /candidate_cluster_numbers="1"
                     /candidate_cluster_numbers="2"
                     /candidate_cluster_numbers="3"
                     /contig_edge="False"
                     /product="T1PKS"
                     /product="NRPS"
                     /region_number="1"
                     /rules="cds(PKS_AT and (PKS_KS or ene_KS or mod_KS or
                     hyb_KS or itr_KS or tra_KS))"
                     /rules="cds(Condensation and (AMP-binding or A-OX))"
                     /tool="antismash"
     protocluster    1..47884
                     /aStool="rule-based-clusters"
                     /category="PKS"
                     /contig_edge="False"
                     /core_location="[20000:27884]"
                     /cutoff="20000"
                     /detection_rule="cds(PKS_AT and (PKS_KS or ene_KS or mod_KS
                     or hyb_KS or itr_KS or tra_KS))"
                     /neighbourhood="20000"
                     /product="T1PKS"
                     /protocluster_number="1"
                     /tool="antismash"
     proto_core      20001..27884
                     /aStool="rule-based-clusters"
                     /tool="antismash"
                     /cutoff="20000"
                     /detection_rule="cds(PKS_AT and (PKS_KS or ene_KS or mod_KS
                     or hyb_KS or itr_KS or tra_KS))"
                     /neighbourhood="20000"
                     /product="T1PKS"
                     /protocluster_number="1"
     cand_cluster    1..47884
                     /SMILES="C([*])C(-O)NC(C)C(=O)O"
                     /candidate_cluster_number="2"
                     /contig_edge="False"
                     /detection_rules="cds(PKS_AT and (PKS_KS or ene_KS or
                     mod_KS or hyb_KS or itr_KS or tra_KS))"
                     /kind="single"
                     /product="T1PKS"
                     /protoclusters="1"
                     /tool="antismash"
     gene            371..871
                     /locus_tag="JX265_010706"
     mRNA            371..871
                     /locus_tag="JX265_010706"
                     /product="hypothetical protein"
     CDS             371..871
                     /codon_start=1
                     /locus_tag="JX265_010706"
                     /product="hypothetical protein"
                     /protein_id="KAI1858613.1"
                     /transl_table=1
                     /translation="MYLQPVILLTLAYLGVAQDTSSGSGAPQVSTYTSQIVSTVTPSGY
                     PTTTVSASDTGSATDTGSATDTGSATDTGSATDTGSATDTGSHTSGYETTITSGGSAIV
                     SSVTSGAGGVGATLTSGAGGAASTLTSAVGGATSPITGPGATAAPFVPGLVVGLVGGMA
                     ALL"
     gene            2144..3358
                     /locus_tag="JX265_010707"
     mRNA            2144..3358
                     /locus_tag="JX265_010707"
                     /product="hypothetical protein"
     CDS             2144..3358
                     /codon_start=1
                     /locus_tag="JX265_010707"
                     /product="hypothetical protein"
                     /protein_id="KAI1858614.1"
                     /transl_table=1
                     /translation="MASDSAPHFLTLPPEIREQVYHLLLNPDASRLSHPDEYTDYNYRN
                     ALVLFRLNRQIYYEARKVFRDLNIFVRIQTPFPNAQDYVAFEGHVPILMKGQPAARFQG
                     QSLNVVIGAPDTPIQEAEPNYIVILLDDLEKFAKIWLYSDLTNPGLNRFLSLELDMRDP
                     YTPDWEEKRMPKWVQRQLLMPFGDVKNLKSLTIKGDPKPLASIETELRAQQQIPYPTAE
                     QCLSECARLKTEGNKELTAGNYHTALRLYAQAWEAMFIIVKGRQRHVHAEAYFSRELHD
                     EPYKGRHGQAERLQLRVQLVANTCLAYLKLEDWEELIFWGMRTIGMMQQATGANEHDIS
                     PEDEAMLGFPAAVQLGKIYYRTAMGYKALGVKDQAKKLLRVAKVYLPRDENVSRELAEF
                     TLKLG"
     gene            3982..4368
                     /locus_tag="JX265_010708"
     mRNA            3982..4368
                     /locus_tag="JX265_010708"
                     /product="hypothetical protein"
     CDS             3982..4368
                     /codon_start=1
                     /locus_tag="JX265_010708"
                     /product="hypothetical protein"
                     /protein_id="KAI1858615.1"
                     /transl_table=1
                     /translation="MSHSQAMPEAKDKPRAVDAVVEQHKISETAAAQGENASEMSQQCL
                     TDTPFPKDSASEAATPPPPSPLKLASNLQVPPFVAPTGMRFSTDVDFVPSGATSGLMHF
                     TAAETATDTRAATPTALERRRRAP"
     gene            complement(5057..7733)
                     /locus_tag="JX265_010709"
     mRNA            complement(join(5057..7022,7444..7733))
                     /locus_tag="JX265_010709"
                     /product="hypothetical protein"
     CDS             complement(join(5057..7022,7444..7733))
                     /codon_start=1
                     /locus_tag="JX265_010709"
                     /product="hypothetical protein"
                     /protein_id="KAI1858616.1"
                     /transl_table=1
                     /translation="MSELRGRRRGRGRLTNAGRILRSHHHPDAAFRPYEQHSFNYDETT
                     PIDSGEHPRPSRLEELRARKRDLELQILSEEIGREQRKQLPIMERDSRSSRRYDDGEVT
                     RYGAGESYRPFNATARRARSPERERARSPPPRDQRERDRPRSPPPRERARSPVGHEDRY
                     VPDRTPRRRSRSPGFRRDRSRGRDMRGPAADTWRRRDQSRSPGRWPSPRRSPIRRNSPP
                     PRRFSPPRRDMRDDRDRRGFEARDPRSLPPSRSRSQQSDAFEPVSGGWGDDPNAVPVSN
                     KRSFQLPERPHDMPSSDFRSPSRRFNTPRGARHISGQRQNDMRHPNPASSDHMRSDHAT
                     DFPHGYGPAHGRGQEPHYAPDLSPPSNYINTSHRGRSRSIERDRRDVRDRDRRSPPRRI
                     SPPGGRGNAFRRRSPSMDRRDDRFVGSYRRSSPPRDSAMSSALPSRDQSRRPSPTPAVV
                     RRDDRSNVQSPRSPRHQSRSPQRAPPREKSPTRAPLDGPTTRSPPRGPAALRPPPTGPR
                     GDRDRRDSRDARDTRNFSGPPASTTGPPSRPAPSPAPSRQGATSPGIPPSGPRGYGTPR
                     GGYGRGGRGNSWTPTISSRNLPPAAGPASATTGSNNIPSGPRGHTPTSSSLPSTPVSQS
                     KPFNPPKGPAAEKRQLSVFEREVATMTPIIPGGKMSLEDEAAMEGVLPEQLVSHRALKA
                     EGERIRAEKEKTDERTRSLLAGWDKIMREVDLARLKTELTEEALAKSSGEGYTGSAF"
     gene            complement(8564..10938)
                     /locus_tag="JX265_010710"
     mRNA            complement(join(8564..8877,8940..9204,9259..9322,
                     9374..10938))
                     /locus_tag="JX265_010710"
                     /product="hypothetical protein"
     CDS             complement(join(8564..8877,8940..9204,9259..9322,
                     9374..10938))
                     /codon_start=1
                     /locus_tag="JX265_010710"
                     /product="hypothetical protein"
                     /protein_id="KAI1858617.1"
                     /transl_table=1
                     /translation="MDAENLEGDDHAMIDAPNGSIDPQGNGSEENGEEYPGEEGLIIDE
                     YDSSYENDDFIKSLANLNMLPTGCCYDDRMKLHANADFGPTPHHPEDPRRIEEIMKIFK
                     KAGLVFTGKDTELAEILQATPTKYMWRVPARPATQEEICSVHTTAHYDWAAGLPDYDTH
                     TLRNLSHAMDQGRQSLYIGAMSFEAALLAAGGAIETCKNIVAGRVRNGFAVIRPPGHHA
                     EFDQPMGFCFFNNVPIAAKVCQLEYPETCRKVLILDWDVHHGNGIQNMFYEDPNILYIS
                     LHVYDNGNFYPGRPDNEYIDDGGIDSVGNGLGKGRNVNIGWDNQGMGDGEYMAAFQKIV
                     MPIAHEFNPDLVIISAGFDAANGDELGGCFVTPGCYAHMTHMLMSLAGGKVAVCLEGGY
                     NLRAISQSALAVAKTLMGEPPPHMKIPRIDKGAAKVLAKVQAAQAPYWECMRPGVINVQ
                     DMGDGSSRLHDVIRNYQRQILSERFGLVPLFIQREALFKSFENQVIVTPGISEKKKVLI
                     IIHDPPELVAMPDLIDNTVDPHNAFVSDGVMKYVEWAHKNDFGIIDANVPHYITHPEDM
                     DPFIPRASEQTLSNQIKELMNYIWDNYVQLYDADDLFVMGIGNAYLGVRHLLTERQCKD
                     RISGVVNFVTGNLRPFKSATDEDLSPWYKRNSLVYVAKDHACWSDPELEKKVYKRRFGG
                     VRKSDQVGLNRMMQRHAGEVYEWIGERLSQSGNTTEDEKMI"
     PFAM_domain     complement(join(8603..8877,8940..9204,9259..9322,
                     9374..9543))
                     /aSDomain="Arb2"
                     /aSTool="clusterhmmer"
                     /database="35.0"
                     /db_xref="PF09757.12"
                     /description="Arb2 domain"
                     /detection="hmmscan"
                     /domain_id="clusterhmmer_JX265_010710_0002"
                     /evalue="4.20E-97"
                     /label="JX265_010710"
                     /locus_tag="JX265_010710"
                     /protein_end="723"
                     /protein_start="465"
                     /score="324.5"
                     /tool="antismash"
                     /translation="RLHDVIRNYQRQILSERFGLVPLFIQREALFKSFENQVIVTPGIS
                     EKKKVLIIIHDPPELVAMPDLIDNTVDPHNAFVSDGVMKYVEWAHKNDFGIIDANVPHY
                     ITHPEDMDPFIPRASEQTLSNQIKELMNYIWDNYVQLYDADDLFVMGIGNAYLGVRHLL
                     TERQCKDRISGVVNFVTGNLRPFKSATDEDLSPWYKRNSLVYVAKDHACWSDPELEKKV
                     YKRRFGGVRKSDQVGLNRMMQRHAGEVYEWIGERLS"
     PFAM_domain     complement(9694..10674)
                     /aSDomain="Hist_deacetyl"
                     /aSTool="clusterhmmer"
                     /database="35.0"
                     /db_xref="PF00850.22"
                     /description="Histone deacetylase domain"
                     /detection="hmmscan"
                     /domain_id="clusterhmmer_JX265_010710_0001"
                     /evalue="1.00E-81"
                     /label="JX265_010710"
                     /locus_tag="JX265_010710"
                     /protein_end="415"
                     /protein_start="88"
                     /score="274.8"
                     /tool="antismash"
                     /translation="HPEDPRRIEEIMKIFKKAGLVFTGKDTELAEILQATPTKYMWRVP
                     ARPATQEEICSVHTTAHYDWAAGLPDYDTHTLRNLSHAMDQGRQSLYIGAMSFEAALLA
                     AGGAIETCKNIVAGRVRNGFAVIRPPGHHAEFDQPMGFCFFNNVPIAAKVCQLEYPETC
                     RKVLILDWDVHHGNGIQNMFYEDPNILYISLHVYDNGNFYPGRPDNEYIDDGGIDSVGN
                     GLGKGRNVNIGWDNQGMGDGEYMAAFQKIVMPIAHEFNPDLVIISAGFDAANGDELGGC
                     FVTPGCYAHMTHMLMSLAGGKVAVCLEGGYNLRAISQSALAVAKTL"
     gene            complement(12383..13574)
                     /locus_tag="JX265_010711"
     mRNA            complement(join(12383..12814,12870..13574))
                     /locus_tag="JX265_010711"
                     /product="hypothetical protein"
     CDS             complement(join(12383..12814,12870..13574))
                     /codon_start=1
                     /locus_tag="JX265_010711"
                     /product="hypothetical protein"
                     /protein_id="KAI1858618.1"
                     /transl_table=1
                     /translation="MASRICRPFEVIPAELILAIMNNIGVRDLTTFVLLNKRLFGIFKE
                     NQAAVMTTILARLVEFESLLLVYTVDKRDFSPDAMLHPRRISVDVGRGPGNHVDLMQCA
                     VGFRDGKLICPRKIVLNSTDLGRIWNMVKVVDWWVEEYPRHRWHKNREDSRCLRRSEEL
                     RLRGAVARWWLYSECFHGVYASYAWMPKMWEPDDRLHHLRVMSSMEIRELEDLWETLRV
                     TVQRDICSSISVEDWKPIPWGWDDWRSKHIVSTYMKLDPRQLKDLMENALRLGKAGIIY
                     TARKTQPDFTAEQETLSWSIDVVLQERLLLKSNAVTDIPSSGIIDDDSWCDEQGLFTAD
                     AWPTGKPPLSKQELLSYPNLPHRPIPYGDDGHDLDYEG"
     gene            15273..16279
                     /locus_tag="JX265_010712"
     mRNA            join(15273..15309,15373..15620,15686..15968,16023..16279)
                     /locus_tag="JX265_010712"
                     /product="hypothetical protein"
     CDS             join(15273..15309,15373..15620,15686..15968,16023..16279)
                     /NRPS_PKS="Domain: PKS_KR (4-186). E-value: 6e-12. Score:
                     37.7. Matches aSDomain:
                     nrpspksdomains_JX265_010712_PKS_KR.1"
                     /codon_start=1
                     /gene_functions="biosynthetic-additional (smcogs)
                     SMCOG1001:short-chain dehydrogenase/reductase SDR (Score:
                     179; E-value: 2e-54)"
                     /gene_kind="biosynthetic-additional"
                     /locus_tag="JX265_010712"
                     /product="hypothetical protein"
                     /protein_id="KAI1858619.1"
                     /transl_table=1
                     /translation="MDINGSVVIFGGASGIGKACSEAFALEGAAEVIIADLNIDAAEEV
                     ARGLTGIATAESFRSRAIKVDVASEESVKNAVEEAVRYLGRIDYCVNSAGIGVKVAKEM
                     SEADPSDFDRFLRINVMGTFLVTRYVSAAMRTQAPTAVSASSAGKRGLTRGAIVNLGSL
                     ASFISQPGQVQYTASKHAVLGVTKNAALDNAAHAIRVNCLCPSWVDTPMVRQAVDSVPG
                     LQQTIESVIPMGRIACTEEVADAVIFLCSYRSSYMTGCAFIVDGGTSLSGKL"
     aSDomain        join(15285..15309,15373..15620,15686..15958)
                     /aSDomain="PKS_KR"
                     /aSTool="nrps_pks_domains"
                     /database="nrpspksdomains.hmm"
                     /detection="hmmscan"
                     /domain_id="nrpspksdomains_JX265_010712_PKS_KR.1"
                     /evalue="6.00E-12"
                     /label="JX265_010712_PKS_KR.1"
                     /locus_tag="JX265_010712"
                     /protein_end="186"
                     /protein_start="4"
                     /score="37.7"
                     /specificity="KR activity: inactive"
                     /specificity="KR stereochemistry: C1"
                     /tool="antismash"
                     /translation="GSVVIFGGASGIGKACSEAFALEGAAEVIIADLNIDAAEEVARGL
                     TGIATAESFRSRAIKVDVASEESVKNAVEEAVRYLGRIDYCVNSAGIGVKVAKEMSEAD
                     PSDFDRFLRINVMGTFLVTRYVSAAMRTQAPTAVSASSAGKRGLTRGAIVNLGSLASFI
                     SQPGQVQYTASKHAVLGVT"
     CDS_motif       join(15291..15309,15373..15437)
                     /aSTool="nrps_pks_domains"
                     /database="abmotifs"
                     /detection="hmmscan"
                     /domain_id="nrpspksmotif_JX265_010712_0001"
                     /evalue="4.20E-03"
                     /label="PKSI-KR_m1"
                     /locus_tag="JX265_010712"
                     /protein_end="34"
                     /protein_start="6"
                     /score="9.8"
                     /tool="antismash"
                     /translation="VVIFGGASGIGKACSEAFALEGAAEVII"
     PFAM_domain     join(15303..15309,15373..15620,15686..15968,16023..16258)
                     /aSDomain="adh_short_C2"
                     /aSTool="clusterhmmer"
                     /database="35.0"
                     /db_xref="PF13561.9"
                     /description="Enoyl-(Acyl carrier protein) reductase"
                     /detection="hmmscan"
                     /domain_id="clusterhmmer_JX265_010712_0003"
                     /evalue="9.80E-57"
                     /label="JX265_010712"
                     /locus_tag="JX265_010712"
                     /protein_end="268"
                     /protein_start="10"
                     /score="192.3"
                     /tool="antismash"
                     /translation="GGASGIGKACSEAFALEGAAEVIIADLNIDAAEEVARGLTGIATA
                     ESFRSRAIKVDVASEESVKNAVEEAVRYLGRIDYCVNSAGIGVKVAKEMSEADPSDFDR
                     FLRINVMGTFLVTRYVSAAMRTQAPTAVSASSAGKRGLTRGAIVNLGSLASFISQPGQV
                     QYTASKHAVLGVTKNAALDNAAHAIRVNCLCPSWVDTPMVRQAVDSVPGLQQTIESVIP
                     MGRIACTEEVADAVIFLCSYRSSYMTGCAFIVDGGT"
     protocluster    15817..61573
                     /aStool="rule-based-clusters"
                     /category="NRPS"
                     /contig_edge="False"
                     /core_location="[35816:41573]"
                     /cutoff="20000"
                     /detection_rule="cds(Condensation and (AMP-binding or
                     A-OX))"
                     /neighbourhood="20000"
                     /product="NRPS"
                     /protocluster_number="2"
                     /tool="antismash"
     proto_core      35817..41573
                     /aStool="rule-based-clusters"
                     /tool="antismash"
                     /cutoff="20000"
                     /detection_rule="cds(Condensation and (AMP-binding or
                     A-OX))"
                     /neighbourhood="20000"
                     /product="NRPS"
                     /protocluster_number="2"
     cand_cluster    15817..61573
                     /SMILES="C([*])C(-O)NC(C)C(=O)O"
                     /candidate_cluster_number="3"
                     /contig_edge="False"
                     /detection_rules="cds(Condensation and (AMP-binding or
                     A-OX))"
                     /kind="single"
                     /product="NRPS"
                     /protoclusters="2"
                     /tool="antismash"
     gene            16785..17446
                     /locus_tag="JX265_010713"
     mRNA            join(16785..17045,17105..17446)
                     /locus_tag="JX265_010713"
                     /product="hypothetical protein"
     CDS             join(16785..17045,17105..17446)
                     /codon_start=1
                     /locus_tag="JX265_010713"
                     /product="hypothetical protein"
                     /protein_id="KAI1858620.1"
                     /transl_table=1
                     /translation="MDATEKLDTTGSGYVTNGFPAPGLPRTMRHITGFNSKGESVFLST
                     DSGDHHRIMGEQQAVANIIYSTNETPVECNGEVDIKHAKENEPPLHYPNGTVARMVDFA
                     PGVKSPMHRAVSLDYGVVLEGVFELTLDSGETRIMRRGDVSVQRAAAHQWRNITGNGTM
                     PGRMLYILLDCKDVYVEGKKMEGYLGLLGQYYQGSQH"
     PFAM_domain     17141..17350
                     /aSDomain="Cupin_2"
                     /aSTool="clusterhmmer"
                     /database="35.0"
                     /db_xref="PF07883.14"
                     /description="Cupin domain"
                     /detection="hmmscan"
                     /domain_id="clusterhmmer_JX265_010713_0004"
                     /evalue="7.80E-07"
                     /label="JX265_010713"
                     /locus_tag="JX265_010713"
                     /protein_end="169"
                     /protein_start="99"
                     /score="28.9"
                     /tool="antismash"
                     /translation="MVDFAPGVKSPMHRAVSLDYGVVLEGVFELTLDSGETRIMRRGDV
                     SVQRAAAHQWRNITGNGTMPGRMLY"
     gene            complement(17617..18978)
                     /locus_tag="JX265_010714"
     mRNA            complement(join(17617..17676,17727..17971,18048..18111,
                     18170..18185,18242..18314,18368..18541,18595..18602,
                     18666..18887,18944..18978))
                     /locus_tag="JX265_010714"
                     /product="hypothetical protein"
     CDS             complement(join(17617..17676,17727..17971,18048..18111,
                     18170..18185,18242..18314,18368..18541,18595..18602,
                     18666..18887,18944..18978))
                     /codon_start=1
                     /gene_functions="biosynthetic-additional (smcogs)
                     SMCOG1001:short-chain dehydrogenase/reductase SDR (Score:
                     123.2; E-value: 2.1e-37)"
                     /gene_kind="biosynthetic-additional"
                     /locus_tag="JX265_010714"
                     /product="hypothetical protein"
                     /protein_id="KAI1858621.1"
                     /transl_table=1
                     /translation="MADRKRFALVTGCGQGGIGEALVREYAKQNFHPIATLLPSQPSGH
                     LDKVGIIYFRLDVTNEKSVVELKRNVKILTGGFLEILVNNAGIAYTMTAIDTDVSAVQA
                     MFDVNVFGPMRMVHHFHDMLIRSSGTIVNIGSVGGIVPYVYGSSYNASKAALHHWSNTL
                     RVEMAPLDVKVLTVISGEIGTNILSNDVDRALPEDSFYAPLSYAFRQHVKRSPSTYLIL
                     AFSVSSEVIVLETTDRFTYAEKVVKQSSSRSPPAWFWYGNTTFLVRLLDMVGWRTVWDY
                     IFSLLFDLEKIRNERQR"
     PFAM_domain     complement(join(18070..18111,18170..18185,18242..18314,
                     18368..18541,18595..18602,18666..18887,18944..18960))
                     /aSDomain="adh_short"
                     /aSTool="clusterhmmer"
                     /database="35.0"
                     /db_xref="PF00106.28"
                     /description="short chain dehydrogenase"
                     /detection="hmmscan"
                     /domain_id="clusterhmmer_JX265_010714_0005"
                     /evalue="5.70E-36"
                     /label="JX265_010714"
                     /locus_tag="JX265_010714"
                     /protein_end="190"
                     /protein_start="6"
                     /score="123.9"
                     /tool="antismash"
                     /translation="FALVTGCGQGGIGEALVREYAKQNFHPIATLLPSQPSGHLDKVGI
                     IYFRLDVTNEKSVVELKRNVKILTGGFLEILVNNAGIAYTMTAIDTDVSAVQAMFDVNV
                     FGPMRMVHHFHDMLIRSSGTIVNIGSVGGIVPYVYGSSYNASKAALHHWSNTLRVEMAP
                     LDVKVLTVISGEIGTNILSND"
     gene            20001..27884
                     /locus_tag="JX265_010715"
     mRNA            join(20001..20034,20104..20337,20473..20710,20767..21075,
                     21133..21343,21406..21484,21765..24610,24670..24882,
                     24952..26384,26438..26603,26658..27884)
                     /locus_tag="JX265_010715"
                     /product="hypothetical protein"
     CDS             join(20001..20034,20104..20337,20473..20710,20767..21075,
                     21133..21343,21406..21484,21765..24610,24670..24882,
                     24952..26384,26438..26603,26658..27884)
                     /NRPS_PKS="Domain: PKS_KS(Iterative-KS) (5-372). E-value:
                     1.6e-141. Score: 463.9. Matches aSDomain:
                     nrpspksdomains_JX265_010715_PKS_KS.1"
                     /NRPS_PKS="Domain: PKS_AT (482-800). E-value: 9.5e-82.
                     Score: 266.5. Matches aSDomain:
                     nrpspksdomains_JX265_010715_PKS_AT.1"
                     /NRPS_PKS="Domain: PKS_DH (871-1053). E-value: 5.1e-21.
                     Score: 67.6. Matches aSDomain:
                     nrpspksdomains_JX265_010715_PKS_DH.1"
                     /NRPS_PKS="Domain: PKS_ER (1591-1911). E-value: 4.8e-92.
                     Score: 300.3. Matches aSDomain:
                     nrpspksdomains_JX265_010715_PKS_ER.1"
                     /NRPS_PKS="Domain: PKS_KR (1934-2114). E-value: 3.4e-46.
                     Score: 149.3. Matches aSDomain:
                     nrpspksdomains_JX265_010715_PKS_KR.1"
                     /NRPS_PKS="Domain: PKS_PP (2249-2322). E-value: 2.8e-09.
                     Score: 29.1. Matches aSDomain:
                     nrpspksdomains_JX265_010715_PKS_PP.1"
                     /codon_start=1
                     /gene_functions="biosynthetic (rule-based-clusters) T1PKS:
                     PKS_AT"
                     /gene_functions="biosynthetic (rule-based-clusters) T1PKS:
                     itr_KS"
                     /gene_functions="biosynthetic-additional
                     (rule-based-clusters) ADH_zinc_N"
                     /gene_functions="biosynthetic-additional
                     (rule-based-clusters) adh_short"
                     /gene_functions="biosynthetic-additional (smcogs)
                     SMCOG1093:Beta-ketoacyl synthase (Score: 58; E-value:
                     1.2e-17)"
                     /gene_kind="biosynthetic"
                     /locus_tag="JX265_010715"
                     /product="hypothetical protein"
                     /protein_id="KAI1858622.1"
                     /sec_met_domain="itr_KS (E-value: 8.5e-146, bitscore:
                     479.1, seeds: 96, tool: rule-based-clusters)"
                     /sec_met_domain="PKS_AT (E-value: 2.3e-81, bitscore: 266.5,
                     seeds: 1682, tool: rule-based-clusters)"
                     /sec_met_domain="ADH_zinc_N (E-value: 2e-12, bitscore:
                     40.4, seeds: 86, tool: rule-based-clusters)"
                     /sec_met_domain="adh_short (E-value: 1.7e-42, bitscore:
                     138.5, seeds: 230, tool: rule-based-clusters)"
                     /transl_table=1
                     /translation="MDDDPVCVVGIACHLPGGIRSPSDLWEFLIHKRSAQSRVPASRFN
                     IKGFYHPDGSRAGVMNADGGYFLQEDVRLFENGFFGINSMETAYMDPQQRKLLEVVFEC
                     FENAGVSLEEISGTNTGVYVGNFTVDHQTIQARDPDTIHRYNATGGSTTILANRISHVF
                     DLQGPSSTTDTACSSSLYCLDSAVNSLKRGDCDGAVVAAVNLITSPEQCLATMKAGVLS
                     PTSTCHTFDASADGYGRADGVNAIYLKRLSSAMRDRNKIWALIRATAVNACGRTPGITQ
                     PSANLQEAVIRKAYSNSGLSFTDTDYIECHGTGTPVGDPIEVEAISRCFSLSRESPLLI
                     GAVKTNLGHSEAASGLTSIIKVALAFEHGANAHAILEAFDVSMILDQPLGHEAQVATSG
                     RRLVLPVSAATNKALDDRTRQISQIASSCDSKTLESLAYTLTTCRSLLKSRQVLLAESG
                     QDGATDLVNVEINDVSLGPLPFVFVFSGQGAQYSGMGKELLARNESFLAGIRELDRTLQ
                     ALPKDRAPSWSIEQSILNPGDTSQTQKAIHSQTLCTALQIAIVDLLKSWNVKPMAVVGH
                     SSGEIAAAYAAGLMSNTQAILVAYFRGYAVDQVKATGSMMAVGLDVRTAHDLIRKNDLD
                     QSVCIACVNAPESVTLSGSTEGIRALERQLRKQQTFCRVLSTDGRAYHSNMIKDASKLY
                     EDMLSPLFEHQSVPSRHAAAQMYSSVGNYGDTPKNPDTSTDWAQYWRENLEKPVQFDLA
                     LRSVTASKDLQFIEIGPHATLKGPVNQIRTSMERGTDRFRYAPSLIRGRDADLCMKQLA
                     GILFMHGYSLNWQHVNSVSMSNRSPLHNIPPYPWDYKNTKLLYHESRSSHELRNRKHMR
                     HELLGSQQPTGNGIDCSWRNDRLRLKEMPWLRDHKVGGQIVFPAAGYLAMVMEGLSQIR
                     DDEALSQPVVPAFDFCDVNFNAALVIDDEDSLLTADTELHTVISPRKISTTSISSSWYD
                     FSISSWKTGKSRLHCVGSVRETNDMVPDRSTTIHQADRLERIPTDRWYEKFALEGLDFG
                     KSFHSVPFIEVNGSRDRYEAVAITKFITHPTEGHGTYYPMHPITIDACLQAGIMSTCAG
                     IISQLQGYLPVFIKGCLIKTVPRSSRLDSEATIHVRSCRTGVSTQRIHCTLRDAAGKTM
                     IEMGDVRMSLYEGKIGNDTSKTEEGMDSQRHPCLRVQWKPDAHLLQPGLKSNLSKYIAS
                     FLQHQDPDLTEDEDIATIGALLDLAGHKNPQMRILQLGESCSCKTKRWDSFLDKTTPFP
                     RYLSWHTATMTADGTLLLDGVDKGPFDSIIVTGRSNSEKFWKSCSTSIISSLADDGIII
                     THKTATAQSALEAADFWATEVDSKSLLCRRIPRMCSLGNKAVVIVVDNPSGTVLEFASF
                     LAEQLRQAGTMRVQVIPICHISEVTSFEDSVCISLIEIEHPFLARIRQADLDLLRCITN
                     VATQLLWVTGAGMLSPKGLKPDLTLSSGLSRALMLEQPSLRFVVVDVGTEAFESSTKEH
                     TCNNIIAALNHAGRIDDKEYVQLHGILYVSRFSPDSNLNSLFQRRLQPADRKEMCTLGT
                     AKPARLSIGKVGITDTIHFQQLREPQTDPPTGFVDIEMQVMSLNAKDVYALNGRVETQK
                     GTIAMEFGGVVIAKGPDVPDTQLNIGDRVVAVSPNHFTTTVRVPAWAAQRIKPDEDLSI
                     MSGLPIAYSTALYALDDRAHLRRGESILIHSGTGALGIATITLAQRMGAIVYTTVSSPA
                     KKTWIIENLGVAPANIFHSREAASFVVGVREATQGRGVDVIINSLTGDLMHASWDCIAE
                     FGRFIEVGKRELVDAGKLDMAVFLRNATFTAFDLSELFFHREKYYRDLLVGKMREVLAL
                     FRLGEIKPMPTRKFDVADVSDAYRYFSTKDRIGKVVISLENQESPIPVSPAPCLTVLNP
                     DKVYLLIGCLGGLGRSLSRWLLSRGARNFVFLGRSGGDKPAAKNLIAQLREGGATVFAV
                     RGDVCETHDVAQAVKCCVDTGRPLGGVVQASMGLSESLFSLMTGDAWQKAIQPKWKGTW
                     NTHSAIRGIDNDLDFFLLLSSISGTVGTATESNYCAANGFLDAFARKCRLDGMPAVSLG
                     LGMVSEVGYLHENPEIEALLLRRGIQPLTEEEFLQMVDFALLSAKDSVVNTSLDSPLAH
                     LLTGLEPLRLRQLKSQGFDISHNTAQDPRASILSAALEADREHDDNILDETQTWVTAPW
                     LKDVPSNALATLRQQADAPSLEAAVLRLSKKCFGNLILLAPDQIDEHKPLNAYGVDSMI
                     ASEFRTWFWSAFKVDVPFLDILSQEKSLLALSTFIKAKLIQS"
     PFAM_domain     join(20010..20034,20104..20337,20473..20710,20767..21022)
                     /aSDomain="ketoacyl-synt"
                     /aSTool="clusterhmmer"
                     /database="35.0"
                     /db_xref="PF00109.29"
                     /description="Beta-ketoacyl synthase, N-terminal domain"
                     /detection="hmmscan"
                     /domain_id="clusterhmmer_JX265_010715_0006"
                     /evalue="2.80E-63"
                     /label="JX265_010715"
                     /locus_tag="JX265_010715"
                     /protein_end="254"
                     /protein_start="3"
                     /score="214.0"
                     /tool="antismash"
                     /translation="DPVCVVGIACHLPGGIRSPSDLWEFLIHKRSAQSRVPASRFNIKG
                     FYHPDGSRAGVMNADGGYFLQEDVRLFENGFFGINSMETAYMDPQQRKLLEVVFECFEN
                     AGVSLEEISGTNTGVYVGNFTVDHQTIQARDPDTIHRYNATGGSTTILANRISHVFDLQ
                     GPSSTTDTACSSSLYCLDSAVNSLKRGDCDGAVVAAVNLITSPEQCLATMKAGVLSPTS
                     TCHTFDASADGYGRADGVNAIYLKRLSSA"
     aSDomain        join(20016..20034,20104..20337,20473..20710,20767..21075,
                     21133..21343,21406..21484,21765..21775)
                     /ASF="found active site cysteine: True, scaffold matched
                     GSSS: True"
                     /ASF="found active site histidines: True"
                     /aSDomain="PKS_KS"
                     /aSTool="nrps_pks_domains"
                     /database="nrpspksdomains.hmm"
                     /detection="hmmscan"
                     /domain_id="nrpspksdomains_JX265_010715_PKS_KS.1"
                     /domain_subtypes="Iterative-KS"
                     /evalue="1.60E-141"
                     /label="JX265_010715_PKS_KS.1"
                     /locus_tag="JX265_010715"
                     /protein_end="372"
                     /protein_start="5"
                     /score="463.9"
                     /tool="antismash"
                     /translation="VCVVGIACHLPGGIRSPSDLWEFLIHKRSAQSRVPASRFNIKGFY
                     HPDGSRAGVMNADGGYFLQEDVRLFENGFFGINSMETAYMDPQQRKLLEVVFECFENAG
                     VSLEEISGTNTGVYVGNFTVDHQTIQARDPDTIHRYNATGGSTTILANRISHVFDLQGP
                     SSTTDTACSSSLYCLDSAVNSLKRGDCDGAVVAAVNLITSPEQCLATMKAGVLSPTSTC
                     HTFDASADGYGRADGVNAIYLKRLSSAMRDRNKIWALIRATAVNACGRTPGITQPSANL
                     QEAVIRKAYSNSGLSFTDTDYIECHGTGTPVGDPIEVEAISRCFSLSRESPLLIGAVKT
                     NLGHSEAASGLTSIIKVALAFEHGANA"
     aSModule        20016..27860
                     /complete
                     /domains="nrpspksdomains_JX265_010715_PKS_KS.1"
                     /domains="nrpspksdomains_JX265_010715_PKS_AT.1"
                     /domains="nrpspksdomains_JX265_010715_PKS_DH.1"
                     /domains="nrpspksdomains_JX265_010715_PKS_ER.1"
                     /domains="nrpspksdomains_JX265_010715_PKS_KR.1"
                     /domains="nrpspksdomains_JX265_010715_PKS_PP.1"
                     /iterative
                     /locus_tags="JX265_010715"
                     /monomer_pairings="pk -> pk"
                     /tool="antismash"
                     /type="pks"
     CDS_motif       join(20703..20710,20767..20803)
                     /aSTool="nrps_pks_domains"
                     /database="abmotifs"
                     /detection="hmmscan"
                     /domain_id="nrpspksmotif_JX265_010715_0001"
                     /evalue="5.10E-04"
                     /label="PKSI-KS_m3"
                     /locus_tag="JX265_010715"
                     /protein_end="181"
                     /protein_start="166"
                     /score="12.6"
                     /tool="antismash"
                     /translation="GPSSTTDTACSSSLY"
     CDS_motif       20948..20986
                     /aSTool="nrps_pks_domains"
                     /database="abmotifs"
                     /detection="hmmscan"
                     /domain_id="nrpspksmotif_JX265_010715_0002"
                     /evalue="5.70E-03"
                     /label="PKSI-KS_m4"
                     /locus_tag="JX265_010715"
                     /protein_end="242"
                     /protein_start="229"
                     /score="10.1"
                     /tool="antismash"
                     /translation="FDASADGYGRADG"
     PFAM_domain     join(21047..21075,21133..21343,21406..21484,21765..21769)
                     /aSDomain="Ketoacyl-synt_C"
                     /aSTool="clusterhmmer"
                     /database="35.0"
                     /db_xref="PF02801.25"
                     /description="Beta-ketoacyl synthase, C-terminal domain"
                     /detection="hmmscan"
                     /domain_id="clusterhmmer_JX265_010715_0007"
                     /evalue="6.70E-31"
                     /label="JX265_010715"
                     /locus_tag="JX265_010715"
                     /protein_end="370"
                     /protein_start="262"
                     /score="106.9"
                     /tool="antismash"
                     /translation="ALIRATAVNACGRTPGITQPSANLQEAVIRKAYSNSGLSFTDTDY
                     IECHGTGTPVGDPIEVEAISRCFSLSRESPLLIGAVKTNLGHSEAASGLTSIIKVALAF
                     EHGA"
     CDS_motif       21236..21283
                     /aSTool="nrps_pks_domains"
                     /database="abmotifs"
                     /detection="hmmscan"
                     /domain_id="nrpspksmotif_JX265_010715_0003"
                     /evalue="1.40E-04"
                     /label="PKSI-KS_m5"
                     /locus_tag="JX265_010715"
                     /protein_end="322"
                     /protein_start="306"
                     /score="13.8"
                     /tool="antismash"
                     /translation="YIECHGTGTPVGDPIE"
     CDS_motif       join(21338..21343,21406..21444)
                     /aSTool="nrps_pks_domains"
                     /database="abmotifs"
                     /detection="hmmscan"
                     /domain_id="nrpspksmotif_JX265_010715_0004"
                     /evalue="6.90E-03"
                     /label="PKSI-KS_m6"
                     /locus_tag="JX265_010715"
                     /protein_end="355"
                     /protein_start="340"
                     /score="9.3"
                     /tool="antismash"
                     /translation="GAVKTNLGHSEAASG"
     CDS_motif       22100..22156
                     /aSTool="nrps_pks_domains"
                     /database="abmotifs"
                     /detection="hmmscan"
                     /domain_id="nrpspksmotif_JX265_010715_0005"
                     /evalue="1.60E-06"
                     /label="PKSI-AT-mM_m1"
                     /locus_tag="JX265_010715"
                     /protein_end="499"
                     /protein_start="480"
                     /score="20.3"
                     /tool="antismash"
                     /translation="VFVFSGQGAQYSGMGKELL"
     PFAM_domain     22100..23071
                     /aSDomain="Acyl_transf_1"
                     /aSTool="clusterhmmer"
                     /database="35.0"
                     /db_xref="PF00698.24"
                     /description="Acyl transferase domain"
                     /detection="hmmscan"
                     /domain_id="clusterhmmer_JX265_010715_0008"
                     /evalue="3.50E-50"
                     /label="JX265_010715"
                     /locus_tag="JX265_010715"
                     /protein_end="804"
                     /protein_start="480"
                     /score="171.4"
                     /tool="antismash"
                     /translation="VFVFSGQGAQYSGMGKELLARNESFLAGIRELDRTLQALPKDRAP
                     SWSIEQSILNPGDTSQTQKAIHSQTLCTALQIAIVDLLKSWNVKPMAVVGHSSGEIAAA
                     YAAGLMSNTQAILVAYFRGYAVDQVKATGSMMAVGLDVRTAHDLIRKNDLDQSVCIACV
                     NAPESVTLSGSTEGIRALERQLRKQQTFCRVLSTDGRAYHSNMIKDASKLYEDMLSPLF
                     EHQSVPSRHAAAQMYSSVGNYGDTPKNPDTSTDWAQYWRENLEKPVQFDLALRSVTASK
                     DLQFIEIGPHATLKGPVNQIRTSMERGTDRFRYAPSLIRGRDA"
     aSDomain        22106..23059
                     /ASF="Neither malonyl-CoA or methylmalonyl-CoA specific"
                     /ASF="found active site serine: True, scaffold matched
                     GHGE: True"
                     /aSDomain="PKS_AT"
                     /aSTool="nrps_pks_domains"
                     /database="nrpspksdomains.hmm"
                     /detection="hmmscan"
                     /domain_id="nrpspksdomains_JX265_010715_PKS_AT.1"
                     /evalue="9.50E-82"
                     /label="JX265_010715_PKS_AT.1"
                     /locus_tag="JX265_010715"
                     /protein_end="800"
                     /protein_start="482"
                     /score="266.5"
                     /specificity="substrate consensus: pk"
                     /specificity="PKS signature: Malonyl-CoA"
                     /specificity="Minowa: mmal"
                     /tool="antismash"
                     /translation="VFSGQGAQYSGMGKELLARNESFLAGIRELDRTLQALPKDRAPSW
                     SIEQSILNPGDTSQTQKAIHSQTLCTALQIAIVDLLKSWNVKPMAVVGHSSGEIAAAYA
                     AGLMSNTQAILVAYFRGYAVDQVKATGSMMAVGLDVRTAHDLIRKNDLDQSVCIACVNA
                     PESVTLSGSTEGIRALERQLRKQQTFCRVLSTDGRAYHSNMIKDASKLYEDMLSPLFEH
                     QSVPSRHAAAQMYSSVGNYGDTPKNPDTSTDWAQYWRENLEKPVQFDLALRSVTASKDL
                     QFIEIGPHATLKGPVNQIRTSMERGTDRFRYAPSLIR"
     CDS_motif       22361..22456
                     /aSTool="nrps_pks_domains"
                     /database="abmotifs"
                     /detection="hmmscan"
                     /domain_id="nrpspksmotif_JX265_010715_0006"
                     /evalue="2.50E-10"
                     /label="PKSI-AT-mM_m3"
                     /locus_tag="JX265_010715"
                     /protein_end="599"
                     /protein_start="567"
                     /score="32.7"
                     /tool="antismash"
                     /translation="VKPMAVVGHSSGEIAAAYAAGLMSNTQAILVA"
     aSDomain        23273..23818
                     /ASF="catalytic triad H,G,P found: False"
                     /aSDomain="PKS_DH"
                     /aSTool="nrps_pks_domains"
                     /database="nrpspksdomains.hmm"
                     /detection="hmmscan"
                     /domain_id="nrpspksdomains_JX265_010715_PKS_DH.1"
                     /evalue="5.10E-21"
                     /label="JX265_010715_PKS_DH.1"
                     /locus_tag="JX265_010715"
                     /protein_end="1053"
                     /protein_start="871"
                     /score="67.6"
                     /tool="antismash"
                     /translation="HELLGSQQPTGNGIDCSWRNDRLRLKEMPWLRDHKVGGQIVFPAA
                     GYLAMVMEGLSQIRDDEALSQPVVPAFDFCDVNFNAALVIDDEDSLLTADTELHTVISP
                     RKISTTSISSSWYDFSISSWKTGKSRLHCVGSVRETNDMVPDRSTTIHQADRLERIPTD
                     RWYEKFALEGLDFGKSFHS"
     PFAM_domain     23273..24193
                     /aSDomain="PS-DH"
                     /aSTool="clusterhmmer"
                     /database="35.0"
                     /db_xref="PF14765.9"
                     /description="Polyketide synthase dehydratase"
                     /detection="hmmscan"
                     /domain_id="clusterhmmer_JX265_010715_0009"
                     /evalue="1.00E-52"
                     /label="JX265_010715"
                     /locus_tag="JX265_010715"
                     /protein_end="1178"
                     /protein_start="871"
                     /score="179.4"
                     /tool="antismash"
                     /translation="HELLGSQQPTGNGIDCSWRNDRLRLKEMPWLRDHKVGGQIVFPAA
                     GYLAMVMEGLSQIRDDEALSQPVVPAFDFCDVNFNAALVIDDEDSLLTADTELHTVISP
                     RKISTTSISSSWYDFSISSWKTGKSRLHCVGSVRETNDMVPDRSTTIHQADRLERIPTD
                     RWYEKFALEGLDFGKSFHSVPFIEVNGSRDRYEAVAITKFITHPTEGHGTYYPMHPITI
                     DACLQAGIMSTCAGIISQLQGYLPVFIKGCLIKTVPRSSRLDSEATIHVRSCRTGVSTQ
                     RIHCTLRDAAGKTMIEMGDVRMSLYE"
     CDS_motif       23360..23434
                     /aSTool="nrps_pks_domains"
                     /database="abmotifs"
                     /detection="hmmscan"
                     /domain_id="nrpspksmotif_JX265_010715_0007"
                     /evalue="1.30E-12"
                     /label="PKSI-DH_m2"
                     /locus_tag="JX265_010715"
                     /protein_end="925"
                     /protein_start="900"
                     /score="40.0"
                     /tool="antismash"
                     /translation="WLRDHKVGGQIVFPAAGYLAMVMEG"
     aSDomain        join(25561..26384,26438..26573)
                     /ASF="ER domain putatively catalyzing 2R-configuration
                     product formation"
                     /aSDomain="PKS_ER"
                     /aSTool="nrps_pks_domains"
                     /database="nrpspksdomains.hmm"
                     /detection="hmmscan"
                     /domain_id="nrpspksdomains_JX265_010715_PKS_ER.1"
                     /evalue="4.80E-92"
                     /label="JX265_010715_PKS_ER.1"
                     /locus_tag="JX265_010715"
                     /protein_end="1911"
                     /protein_start="1591"
                     /score="300.3"
                     /tool="antismash"
                     /translation="ITDTIHFQQLREPQTDPPTGFVDIEMQVMSLNAKDVYALNGRVET
                     QKGTIAMEFGGVVIAKGPDVPDTQLNIGDRVVAVSPNHFTTTVRVPAWAAQRIKPDEDL
                     SIMSGLPIAYSTALYALDDRAHLRRGESILIHSGTGALGIATITLAQRMGAIVYTTVSS
                     PAKKTWIIENLGVAPANIFHSREAASFVVGVREATQGRGVDVIINSLTGDLMHASWDCI
                     AEFGRFIEVGKRELVDAGKLDMAVFLRNATFTAFDLSELFFHREKYYRDLLVGKMREVL
                     ALFRLGEIKPMPTRKFDVADVSDAYRYFSTKDRIGKVVI"
     CDS_motif       25882..25923
                     /aSTool="nrps_pks_domains"
                     /database="abmotifs"
                     /detection="hmmscan"
                     /domain_id="nrpspksmotif_JX265_010715_0008"
                     /evalue="3.20E-03"
                     /label="PKSI-ER_m4"
                     /locus_tag="JX265_010715"
                     /protein_end="1712"
                     /protein_start="1698"
                     /score="11.0"
                     /tool="antismash"
                     /translation="SGLPIAYSTALYAL"
     CDS_motif       25948..26010
                     /aSTool="nrps_pks_domains"
                     /database="abmotifs"
                     /detection="hmmscan"
                     /domain_id="nrpspksmotif_JX265_010715_0009"
                     /evalue="5.50E-08"
                     /label="PKSI-ER_m5"
                     /locus_tag="JX265_010715"
                     /protein_end="1741"
                     /protein_start="1720"
                     /score="25.2"
                     /tool="antismash"
                     /translation="GESILIHSGTGALGIATITLA"
     CDS_motif       26020..26064
                     /aSTool="nrps_pks_domains"
                     /database="abmotifs"
                     /detection="hmmscan"
                     /domain_id="nrpspksmotif_JX265_010715_0010"
                     /evalue="1.60E-03"
                     /label="PKSI-ER_m6"
                     /locus_tag="JX265_010715"
                     /protein_end="1759"
                     /protein_start="1744"
                     /score="11.4"
                     /tool="antismash"
                     /translation="GAIVYTTVSSPAKKT"
     PFAM_domain     join(26113..26384,26438..26573)
                     /aSDomain="ADH_zinc_N_2"
                     /aSTool="clusterhmmer"
                     /database="35.0"
                     /db_xref="PF13602.9"
                     /description="Zinc-binding dehydrogenase"
                     /detection="hmmscan"
                     /domain_id="clusterhmmer_JX265_010715_0010"
                     /evalue="6.80E-15"
                     /label="JX265_010715"
                     /locus_tag="JX265_010715"
                     /protein_end="1911"
                     /protein_start="1775"
                     /score="56.4"
                     /tool="antismash"
                     /translation="REAASFVVGVREATQGRGVDVIINSLTGDLMHASWDCIAEFGRFI
                     EVGKRELVDAGKLDMAVFLRNATFTAFDLSELFFHREKYYRDLLVGKMREVLALFRLGE
                     IKPMPTRKFDVADVSDAYRYFSTKDRIGKVVI"
     CDS_motif       26152..26190
                     /aSTool="nrps_pks_domains"
                     /database="abmotifs"
                     /detection="hmmscan"
                     /domain_id="nrpspksmotif_JX265_010715_0011"
                     /evalue="7.90E-05"
                     /label="PKSI-ER_m7"
                     /locus_tag="JX265_010715"
                     /protein_end="1801"
                     /protein_start="1788"
                     /score="15.1"
                     /tool="antismash"
                     /translation="TQGRGVDVIINSL"
     aSDomain        26697..27236
                     /ASF="KR domain putatively catalyzing L-configuration
                     product formation"
                     /ASF="catalytic triad S,Y,N inconclusive"
                     /aSDomain="PKS_KR"
                     /aSTool="nrps_pks_domains"
                     /database="nrpspksdomains.hmm"
                     /detection="hmmscan"
                     /domain_id="nrpspksdomains_JX265_010715_PKS_KR.1"
                     /evalue="3.40E-46"
                     /label="JX265_010715_PKS_KR.1"
                     /locus_tag="JX265_010715"
                     /protein_end="2114"
                     /protein_start="1934"
                     /score="149.3"
                     /specificity="KR activity: active"
                     /specificity="KR stereochemistry: (unknown)"
                     /tool="antismash"
                     /translation="KVYLLIGCLGGLGRSLSRWLLSRGARNFVFLGRSGGDKPAAKNLI
                     AQLREGGATVFAVRGDVCETHDVAQAVKCCVDTGRPLGGVVQASMGLSESLFSLMTGDA
                     WQKAIQPKWKGTWNTHSAIRGIDNDLDFFLLLSSISGTVGTATESNYCAANGFLDAFAR
                     KCRLDGMPAVSLGLGMV"
     CDS_motif       26700..26798
                     /aSTool="nrps_pks_domains"
                     /database="abmotifs"
                     /detection="hmmscan"
                     /domain_id="nrpspksmotif_JX265_010715_0012"
                     /evalue="4.70E-14"
                     /label="PKSI-KR_m1"
                     /locus_tag="JX265_010715"
                     /protein_end="1968"
                     /protein_start="1935"
                     /score="44.9"
                     /tool="antismash"
                     /translation="VYLLIGCLGGLGRSLSRWLLSRGARNFVFLGRS"
     PFAM_domain     26700..27239
                     /aSDomain="KR"
                     /aSTool="clusterhmmer"
                     /database="35.0"
                     /db_xref="PF08659.13"
                     /description="KR domain"
                     /detection="hmmscan"
                     /domain_id="clusterhmmer_JX265_010715_0011"
                     /evalue="1.90E-50"
                     /label="JX265_010715"
                     /locus_tag="JX265_010715"
                     /protein_end="2115"
                     /protein_start="1935"
                     /score="171.4"
                     /tool="antismash"
                     /translation="VYLLIGCLGGLGRSLSRWLLSRGARNFVFLGRSGGDKPAAKNLIA
                     QLREGGATVFAVRGDVCETHDVAQAVKCCVDTGRPLGGVVQASMGLSESLFSLMTGDAW
                     QKAIQPKWKGTWNTHSAIRGIDNDLDFFLLLSSISGTVGTATESNYCAANGFLDAFARK
                     CRLDGMPAVSLGLGMVS"
     CDS_motif       27084..27188
                     /aSTool="nrps_pks_domains"
                     /database="abmotifs"
                     /detection="hmmscan"
                     /domain_id="nrpspksmotif_JX265_010715_0013"
                     /evalue="4.20E-17"
                     /label="PKSI-KR_m4"
                     /locus_tag="JX265_010715"
                     /protein_end="2098"
                     /protein_start="2063"
                     /score="54.7"
                     /tool="antismash"
                     /translation="LDFFLLLSSISGTVGTATESNYCAANGFLDAFARK"
     aSDomain        27642..27860
                     /aSDomain="PKS_PP"
                     /aSTool="nrps_pks_domains"
                     /database="nrpspksdomains.hmm"
                     /detection="hmmscan"
                     /domain_id="nrpspksdomains_JX265_010715_PKS_PP.1"
                     /evalue="2.80E-09"
                     /label="JX265_010715_PKS_PP.1"
                     /locus_tag="JX265_010715"
                     /protein_end="2322"
                     /protein_start="2249"
                     /score="29.1"
                     /tool="antismash"
                     /translation="EAAVLRLSKKCFGNLILLAPDQIDEHKPLNAYGVDSMIASEFRTW
                     FWSAFKVDVPFLDILSQEKSLLALSTFI"
     gene            complement(30619..31604)
                     /locus_tag="JX265_010716"
     mRNA            complement(join(30619..31098,31159..31266,31323..31342,
                     31415..31604))
                     /locus_tag="JX265_010716"
                     /product="hypothetical protein"
     CDS             complement(join(30619..31098,31159..31266,31323..31342,
                     31415..31604))
                     /codon_start=1
                     /locus_tag="JX265_010716"
                     /product="hypothetical protein"
                     /protein_id="KAI1858623.1"
                     /transl_table=1
                     /translation="MADPEGAVLPPPDGVEPNLDNPPNGNALINGLTSLFLAISLIFLL
                     IRAYARTSYMKNRPALGDYVILPAIGTYIAGCVFVFRVAATSGFFVHGWDFRLKNLAWF
                     YYNLFLGTQMYLATMIFLKTAILLEWARIFGPGSRKAFRWTCYIIAGLNSTYYIINIIL
                     ECTSCTPREYYWDKTIPGGHCLDSAVLSLTSALVNLLFDLAILLLPQGVIWRLNMSRRK
                     RVGVSVVFVIGLLYDHHFPYCPTFYADANPHDVAEAVYVRRSE"
     gene            32058..32944
                     /locus_tag="JX265_010717"
     mRNA            join(32058..32636,32738..32944)
                     /locus_tag="JX265_010717"
                     /product="hypothetical protein"
     CDS             join(32058..32636,32738..32944)
                     /codon_start=1
                     /gene_functions="biosynthetic-additional
                     (rule-based-clusters) GST_C"
                     /gene_kind="biosynthetic-additional"
                     /locus_tag="JX265_010717"
                     /product="hypothetical protein"
                     /protein_id="KAI1858624.1"
                     /sec_met_domain="GST_C (E-value: 3.7e-07, bitscore: 23.5,
                     seeds: 35, tool: rule-based-clusters)"
                     /transl_table=1
                     /translation="MPEPQPDTNNDPPYELIYWHVIPGRGEHIRLCFVEAGVPYSDTAF
                     IEGGMDTLHTYISEQNLGDKVNPPPLAPPILKHGDLVISQTPNILLYLGPRLGLAAGQG
                     NDIYKVNALALTALDGFSNEVHNCHHPIAIDLYYEEQKEECLRRVKDWVKHRLPKYLGY
                     FERVLSGTASGEGPWLYGGVLTWADLVFFQTLDGTSYMFRKAVAAAKQSGKYNRVFQHY
                     EAVKARPRIAEYLATEKRQKYSNYGVYRYYEELDVVADE"
     PFAM_domain     join(32433..32636,32738..32869)
                     /aSDomain="GST_C_3"
                     /aSTool="clusterhmmer"
                     /database="35.0"
                     /db_xref="PF14497.9"
                     /description="Glutathione S-transferase, C-terminal domain"
                     /detection="hmmscan"
                     /domain_id="clusterhmmer_JX265_010717_0012"
                     /evalue="2.00E-30"
                     /label="JX265_010717"
                     /locus_tag="JX265_010717"
                     /protein_end="237"
                     /protein_start="125"
                     /score="105.1"
                     /tool="antismash"
                     /translation="HNCHHPIAIDLYYEEQKEECLRRVKDWVKHRLPKYLGYFERVLSG
                     TASGEGPWLYGGVLTWADLVFFQTLDGTSYMFRKAVAAAKQSGKYNRVFQHYEAVKARP
                     RIAEYLAT"
     gene            complement(33149..34987)
                     /locus_tag="JX265_010718"
     mRNA            complement(join(33149..33817,33888..34608,34662..34747,
                     34808..34987))
                     /locus_tag="JX265_010718"
                     /product="hypothetical protein"
     CDS             complement(join(33149..33817,33888..34608,34662..34747,
                     34808..34987))
                     /codon_start=1
                     /gene_functions="transport (smcogs) SMCOG1005:Drug
                     resistance transporter, EmrB/QacA (Score: 294.9; E-value:
                     1.3e-89)"
                     /gene_kind="transport"
                     /locus_tag="JX265_010718"
                     /product="hypothetical protein"
                     /protein_id="KAI1858625.1"
                     /transl_table=1
                     /translation="MAVNAAEEGLTPAESEKARGPDQLLPDLGANVEQQPKKESPVRFA
                     LLFIALGVAVFTGGLDANLIAPAVPAITDSFGSTSDAGWYGTAYYLSLSCCQMAWAQIY
                     KAFPAKPVFFSAFILFLLGTLVGALAPSSAAVIIGRAISGAGISGSFVGGLIIVSYIIT
                     LRWRPIITAIFALVIGSTMTAGPVVGGALTSRLSWHWCFWISLPIGGFSLLLAPLGSPV
                     KDPEGRRDGFKQLLEEFDILGFALWVLAVVCLTLFLQFGGTRYDWTGGQLIALYVVTGL
                     LFFLFSFVQVRRGERALVPGRIIKQRSVACSALYVLFMQTVKAQITYFLPIFFQAAQNK
                     TALESGVDTIPSFLSYFTFQILANLAISWLGLYTPFMLVGSLLGTAGTALLSTLTTSTP
                     APRWIGYQILALSGFGIGFNGPQIAAQTVFQDPSDVPTALTIITTCQDLGGSLGTSIGS
                     AIFTSVVRRQVQSVIPNITAEQIFGAGITGLQAMVKPEQRSSIAEAYAYGVRVIFYGST
                     AFAAATFILACFIEWKSVKEKPKDSERRNEMAET"
     PFAM_domain     complement(join(33446..33817,33888..34608,34662..34747,
                     34808..34831))
                     /aSDomain="MFS_1"
                     /aSTool="clusterhmmer"
                     /database="35.0"
                     /db_xref="PF07690.19"
                     /db_xref="GO:0022857"
                     /db_xref="GO:0055085"
                     /description="Major Facilitator Superfamily"
                     /detection="hmmscan"
                     /domain_id="clusterhmmer_JX265_010718_0013"
                     /evalue="7.50E-29"
                     /gene_ontologies="GO:0022857: transmembrane transporter
                     activity"
                     /gene_ontologies="GO:0055085: transmembrane transport"
                     /label="JX265_010718"
                     /locus_tag="JX265_010718"
                     /protein_end="453"
                     /protein_start="52"
                     /score="100.9"
                     /tool="antismash"
                     /translation="VAVFTGGLDANLIAPAVPAITDSFGSTSDAGWYGTAYYLSLSCCQ
                     MAWAQIYKAFPAKPVFFSAFILFLLGTLVGALAPSSAAVIIGRAISGAGISGSFVGGLI
                     IVSYIITLRWRPIITAIFALVIGSTMTAGPVVGGALTSRLSWHWCFWISLPIGGFSLLL
                     APLGSPVKDPEGRRDGFKQLLEEFDILGFALWVLAVVCLTLFLQFGGTRYDWTGGQLIA
                     LYVVTGLLFFLFSFVQVRRGERALVPGRIIKQRSVACSALYVLFMQTVKAQITYFLPIF
                     FQAAQNKTALESGVDTIPSFLSYFTFQILANLAISWLGLYTPFMLVGSLLGTAGTALLS
                     TLTTSTPAPRWIGYQILALSGFGIGFNGPQIAAQTVFQDPSDVPTALTIITTCQDLGGS
                     LG"
     gene            35817..41573
                     /locus_tag="JX265_010719"
     mRNA            35817..41573
                     /locus_tag="JX265_010719"
                     /product="hypothetical protein"
     CDS             35817..41573
                     /NRPS_PKS="Domain: AMP-binding (214-627). E-value: 6.1e-77.
                     Score: 250.7. Matches aSDomain:
                     nrpspksdomains_JX265_010719_AMP-binding.1"
                     /NRPS_PKS="Domain: PCP (766-836). E-value: 7e-15. Score:
                     46.9. Matches aSDomain: nrpspksdomains_JX265_010719_PCP.1"
                     /NRPS_PKS="Domain: Condensation_DCL (973-1240). E-value:
                     2e-20. Score: 65.0. Matches aSDomain:
                     nrpspksdomains_JX265_010719_Condensation_DCL.1"
                     /NRPS_PKS="Domain: Condensation_DCL (1498-1774). E-value:
                     3e-24. Score: 77.5. Matches aSDomain:
                     nrpspksdomains_JX265_010719_Condensation_DCL.2"
                     /codon_start=1
                     /gene_functions="biosynthetic (rule-based-clusters) NRPS:
                     Condensation"
                     /gene_functions="biosynthetic (rule-based-clusters) NRPS:
                     AMP-binding"
                     /gene_functions="biosynthetic-additional
                     (rule-based-clusters) PP-binding"
                     /gene_functions="biosynthetic-additional (smcogs)
                     SMCOG1002:AMP-dependent synthetase and ligase (Score:
                     236.3; E-value: 8.5e-72)"
                     /gene_kind="biosynthetic"
                     /locus_tag="JX265_010719"
                     /product="hypothetical protein"
                     /protein_id="KAI1858626.1"
                     /sec_met_domain="AMP-binding (E-value: 2.6e-85, bitscore:
                     279.5, seeds: 400, tool: rule-based-clusters)"
                     /sec_met_domain="PP-binding (E-value: 1.8e-12, bitscore:
                     40.8, seeds: 164, tool: rule-based-clusters)"
                     /sec_met_domain="Condensation (E-value: 1.8e-25, bitscore:
                     82.7, seeds: 42, tool: rule-based-clusters)"
                     /transl_table=1
                     /translation="MAEMVDHIYRLEGKSSHASSLSQTYEPHILRGAWLLTLARYSAAD
                     VIQVKDIASAGSVELHTSADRPIHIFLEQVRKNMVGDACFTYGPVQTYPLAERCLKAGN
                     INFMTAICHQTADLSQLVPCHIVLVIKDHGVNIFVDEALSSSKHDASLPKRIMGQFETV
                     ASKLQEAIPKSLIGNIDFMSPHDWEVAARDEIARPPRNRSTLHTMMLKNSSPGSQAIEA
                     PDGSLTYAELDDASNIVARKLQQAGVARGSYVPLFFEKSRWHPVSVFACSKIGAPWVTI
                     PIEMPSGRVQAIIDQLQDNGGRMSRVCLSSVRQRDLAASLIHTVIQVEEKLCSPTKANG
                     IHTNHMVRGHNDSTSRAEEWGDVQPEDCAYVVFTSGTTGVPKGIAISQENICSFIPSWI
                     KLRGHPGGPEIREGHILSYAWDVSVLEILVSLCTGSCLCILSEEERINDLGPSLARNGV
                     THLHITPSLSELLDPADLPALRHIHFAGEWTTQALVSRWLPRTEVLVTYGPAEITNECC
                     GLRILHAAGFGNGCIGRPFGSRVYVVNPDNPHQRLPRGFVGEIIVEGPGVSAGYLGNPE
                     ATANTFVDNLTWAPAVDGQPRKFYRTGDLGYIDADGLFFCRGRKDSQVKIRGQRVELSE
                     VEHHIKAFMPGGSSVVVDAATLRTGTTALTAFLQVDNSMLPASRYALVESLKSPLSAYL
                     PPAFLPSSFLFVDRIPLGNTGKADRKKLRAMAEAAPMGLSATKLLEPNSAEPVALNASN
                     DQTIITNGGLNDLEELLRELWALVLCLGADKITATSHFFGLGGDSVAAMKLVSMAKKKS
                     ISISSAQIFKTPTFQALVASIESTSQPPPTTQSTSPQNSHASKLAPFPARPLQAAGTQK
                     SSNAISKSPTPLDSNANAYSGLQGSAGDGHNSLQISPMAKLEDTTTPALVVNGTGKSGP
                     TKHSSDHEALLNGVLKDRRQGPETQKFNMNEIVASWAIEPECIEDVASATLIQQSSLTL
                     SHLDNARNIMQWEFKLPSRTLHQRLLGAWQRVVDRNSVLRTRFFQSTAGLLQVVLADDF
                     HWEVRRRVASAEARLHLRQKMAKTDGHLSDLVLFHAPGEDKQSLVWTVHRALVDEYAAK
                     LIMNAVDKAYKGHVMPQLESFTSFSSMSASALITEAEKAYWETTLGRCHSVLFPTVSDL
                     NLARVRATASLKRVVPGLCHATAALLRAAWALMVAKTTKTNDVVFGAVVNGRNDMRSMN
                     VVGPLRNVVPVRLAVDPGVQVSDFIDQIHKDMATTKAFDQTPIAQLASISPMILRACQF
                     QNILDIQILGSDTDDTGFEALSWAESVEQPFQKSAHALAIDCLVKPQGVHLVAQYDENI
                     IKGEEVDQALAQFTDVLQRLASAPPGSTIQSILGKQSSVSHVDIAHIEECIRRWLPKDA
                     ECAVSSLVPPNSAPMLVAFISSDADVTDLAFASLTTQVRDRLEEELPVNMVPSAFYRMP
                     SPTQHRNRPGTQANRTAPPTFPEWVLAQLPVDPAVIQDLTPATPFQTEIIGGMIQTPGA
                     GTFLRRYPILPEMDYDRLSKAWDLVCAAMPCMRTRVIWSSKENSGCLVTLSTSTELEVG
                     YYDSLPAAEAWINTLRVEAGTLGSALARAAVVHVAGHPPTFVYAMSHCVYDRDSLDVVW
                     NALCDGYWSGLVPQTLLPYRYLMDHLGGIDLAPAREFWSGYLDGAPPTVFPTNPAPDYM
                     TRPASSVSLAIPLLRSHGSVVTTATLVRAAWGLTIGSYTGSTDVVFRALLSGRTVDLDE
                     IDRVCGPTLTNVPIRIRTTDQSLSVAEFLEKIQVDGADILEHETIGLGAIAELNAEAGH
                     ICRSFNNHLVVHPVEAPSKSRPLPLGQESIIMDMTGYVAFVLTCSLDTEQVVASTIHDP
                     VVIDDVAAREVLVKFHGFLAALASAETKGGLTVGALISKQDQSR"
     aSDomain        36459..37697
                     /aSDomain="AMP-binding"
                     /aSTool="nrps_pks_domains"
                     /database="nrpspksdomains.hmm"
                     /detection="hmmscan"
                     /domain_id="nrpspksdomains_JX265_010719_AMP-binding.1"
                     /evalue="6.10E-77"
                     /label="JX265_010719_AMP-binding.1"
                     /locus_tag="JX265_010719"
                     /protein_end="627"
                     /protein_start="214"
                     /score="250.7"
                     /specificity="substrate consensus: Ala"
                     /tool="antismash"
                     /translation="PGSQAIEAPDGSLTYAELDDASNIVARKLQQAGVARGSYVPLFFE
                     KSRWHPVSVFACSKIGAPWVTIPIEMPSGRVQAIIDQLQDNGGRMSRVCLSSVRQRDLA
                     ASLIHTVIQVEEKLCSPTKANGIHTNHMVRGHNDSTSRAEEWGDVQPEDCAYVVFTSGT
                     TGVPKGIAISQENICSFIPSWIKLRGHPGGPEIREGHILSYAWDVSVLEILVSLCTGSC
                     LCILSEEERINDLGPSLARNGVTHLHITPSLSELLDPADLPALRHIHFAGEWTTQALVS
                     RWLPRTEVLVTYGPAEITNECCGLRILHAAGFGNGCIGRPFGSRVYVVNPDNPHQRLPR
                     GFVGEIIVEGPGVSAGYLGNPEATANTFVDNLTWAPAVDGQPRKFYRTGDLGYIDADGL
                     FFCRGRKDSQVKIR"
     PFAM_domain     36459..37697
                     /aSDomain="AMP-binding"
                     /aSTool="clusterhmmer"
                     /database="35.0"
                     /db_xref="PF00501.31"
                     /description="AMP-binding enzyme"
                     /detection="hmmscan"
                     /domain_id="clusterhmmer_JX265_010719_0014"
                     /evalue="1.40E-64"
                     /label="JX265_010719"
                     /locus_tag="JX265_010719"
                     /protein_end="627"
                     /protein_start="214"
                     /score="218.4"
                     /tool="antismash"
                     /translation="PGSQAIEAPDGSLTYAELDDASNIVARKLQQAGVARGSYVPLFFE
                     KSRWHPVSVFACSKIGAPWVTIPIEMPSGRVQAIIDQLQDNGGRMSRVCLSSVRQRDLA
                     ASLIHTVIQVEEKLCSPTKANGIHTNHMVRGHNDSTSRAEEWGDVQPEDCAYVVFTSGT
                     TGVPKGIAISQENICSFIPSWIKLRGHPGGPEIREGHILSYAWDVSVLEILVSLCTGSC
                     LCILSEEERINDLGPSLARNGVTHLHITPSLSELLDPADLPALRHIHFAGEWTTQALVS
                     RWLPRTEVLVTYGPAEITNECCGLRILHAAGFGNGCIGRPFGSRVYVVNPDNPHQRLPR
                     GFVGEIIVEGPGVSAGYLGNPEATANTFVDNLTWAPAVDGQPRKFYRTGDLGYIDADGL
                     FFCRGRKDSQVKIR"
     aSModule        36459..38324
                     /complete
                     /domains="nrpspksdomains_JX265_010719_AMP-binding.1"
                     /domains="nrpspksdomains_JX265_010719_PCP.1"
                     /locus_tags="JX265_010719"
                     /monomer_pairings="Ala -> Ala"
                     /starter_module
                     /tool="antismash"
                     /type="nrps"
     CDS_motif       36921..36977
                     /aSTool="nrps_pks_domains"
                     /database="abmotifs"
                     /detection="hmmscan"
                     /domain_id="nrpspksmotif_JX265_010719_0001"
                     /evalue="5.10E-08"
                     /label="NRPS-A_a3"
                     /locus_tag="JX265_010719"
                     /protein_end="387"
                     /protein_start="368"
                     /score="25.2"
                     /tool="antismash"
                     /translation="AYVVFTSGTTGVPKGIAIS"
     CDS_motif       37473..37562
                     /aSTool="nrps_pks_domains"
                     /database="abmotifs"
                     /detection="hmmscan"
                     /domain_id="nrpspksmotif_JX265_010719_0002"
                     /evalue="5.30E-11"
                     /label="NRPS-A_a6"
                     /locus_tag="JX265_010719"
                     /protein_end="582"
                     /protein_start="552"
                     /score="34.8"
                     /tool="antismash"
                     /translation="PRGFVGEIIVEGPGVSAGYLGNPEATANTF"
     CDS_motif       37665..37727
                     /aSTool="nrps_pks_domains"
                     /database="abmotifs"
                     /detection="hmmscan"
                     /domain_id="nrpspksmotif_JX265_010719_0003"
                     /evalue="2.90E-10"
                     /label="NRPS-A_a8"
                     /locus_tag="JX265_010719"
                     /protein_end="637"
                     /protein_start="616"
                     /score="32.2"
                     /tool="antismash"
                     /translation="RGRKDSQVKIRGQRVELSEVE"
     aSDomain        38115..38324
                     /aSDomain="PCP"
                     /aSTool="nrps_pks_domains"
                     /database="nrpspksdomains.hmm"
                     /detection="hmmscan"
                     /domain_id="nrpspksdomains_JX265_010719_PCP.1"
                     /evalue="7.00E-15"
                     /label="JX265_010719_PCP.1"
                     /locus_tag="JX265_010719"
                     /protein_end="836"
                     /protein_start="766"
                     /score="46.9"
                     /tool="antismash"
                     /translation="EELLRELWALVLCLGADKITATSHFFGLGGDSVAAMKLVSMAKKK
                     SISISSAQIFKTPTFQALVASIEST"
     PFAM_domain     38121..38312
                     /aSDomain="PP-binding"
                     /aSTool="clusterhmmer"
                     /database="35.0"
                     /db_xref="PF00550.28"
                     /description="Phosphopantetheine attachment site"
                     /detection="hmmscan"
                     /domain_id="clusterhmmer_JX265_010719_0015"
                     /evalue="3.70E-10"
                     /label="JX265_010719"
                     /locus_tag="JX265_010719"
                     /protein_end="832"
                     /protein_start="768"
                     /score="40.1"
                     /tool="antismash"
                     /translation="LLRELWALVLCLGADKITATSHFFGLGGDSVAAMKLVSMAKKKSI
                     SISSAQIFKTPTFQALVAS"
     aSDomain        38736..39536
                     /aSDomain="Condensation"
                     /aSTool="nrps_pks_domains"
                     /database="nrpspksdomains.hmm"
                     /detection="hmmscan"
                     /domain_id="nrpspksdomains_JX265_010719_Condensation_DCL.1"
                     /domain_subtypes="Condensation_DCL"
                     /evalue="2.00E-20"
                     /label="JX265_010719_Condensation_DCL.1"
                     /locus_tag="JX265_010719"
                     /protein_end="1240"
                     /protein_start="973"
                     /score="65.0"
                     /tool="antismash"
                     /translation="EDVASATLIQQSSLTLSHLDNARNIMQWEFKLPSRTLHQRLLGAW
                     QRVVDRNSVLRTRFFQSTAGLLQVVLADDFHWEVRRRVASAEARLHLRQKMAKTDGHLS
                     DLVLFHAPGEDKQSLVWTVHRALVDEYAAKLIMNAVDKAYKGHVMPQLESFTSFSSMSA
                     SALITEAEKAYWETTLGRCHSVLFPTVSDLNLARVRATASLKRVVPGLCHATAALLRAA
                     WALMVAKTTKTNDVVFGAVVNGRNDMRSMNVVGPLRNVVPVRLAV"
     PFAM_domain     38736..39917
                     /aSDomain="Condensation"
                     /aSTool="clusterhmmer"
                     /database="35.0"
                     /db_xref="PF00668.23"
                     /db_xref="GO:0003824"
                     /description="Condensation domain"
                     /detection="hmmscan"
                     /domain_id="clusterhmmer_JX265_010719_0016"
                     /evalue="2.50E-26"
                     /gene_ontologies="GO:0003824: catalytic activity"
                     /label="JX265_010719"
                     /locus_tag="JX265_010719"
                     /protein_end="1367"
                     /protein_start="973"
                     /score="92.5"
                     /tool="antismash"
                     /translation="EDVASATLIQQSSLTLSHLDNARNIMQWEFKLPSRTLHQRLLGAW
                     QRVVDRNSVLRTRFFQSTAGLLQVVLADDFHWEVRRRVASAEARLHLRQKMAKTDGHLS
                     DLVLFHAPGEDKQSLVWTVHRALVDEYAAKLIMNAVDKAYKGHVMPQLESFTSFSSMSA
                     SALITEAEKAYWETTLGRCHSVLFPTVSDLNLARVRATASLKRVVPGLCHATAALLRAA
                     WALMVAKTTKTNDVVFGAVVNGRNDMRSMNVVGPLRNVVPVRLAVDPGVQVSDFIDQIH
                     KDMATTKAFDQTPIAQLASISPMILRACQFQNILDIQILGSDTDDTGFEALSWAESVEQ
                     PFQKSAHALAIDCLVKPQGVHLVAQYDENIIKGEEVDQALAQFTDVLQRLASAP"
     CDS_motif       39438..39527
                     /aSTool="nrps_pks_domains"
                     /database="abmotifs"
                     /detection="hmmscan"
                     /domain_id="nrpspksmotif_JX265_010719_0004"
                     /evalue="8.50E-06"
                     /label="C5_DCL_263-294"
                     /locus_tag="JX265_010719"
                     /protein_end="1237"
                     /protein_start="1207"
                     /score="18.3"
                     /tool="antismash"
                     /translation="DVVFGAVVNGRNDMRSMNVVGPLRNVVPVR"
     aSDomain        40311..41138
                     /aSDomain="Condensation"
                     /aSTool="nrps_pks_domains"
                     /database="nrpspksdomains.hmm"
                     /detection="hmmscan"
                     /domain_id="nrpspksdomains_JX265_010719_Condensation_DCL.2"
                     /domain_subtypes="Condensation_DCL"
                     /evalue="3.00E-24"
                     /label="JX265_010719_Condensation_DCL.2"
                     /locus_tag="JX265_010719"
                     /protein_end="1774"
                     /protein_start="1498"
                     /score="77.5"
                     /tool="antismash"
                     /translation="DLTPATPFQTEIIGGMIQTPGAGTFLRRYPILPEMDYDRLSKAWD
                     LVCAAMPCMRTRVIWSSKENSGCLVTLSTSTELEVGYYDSLPAAEAWINTLRVEAGTLG
                     SALARAAVVHVAGHPPTFVYAMSHCVYDRDSLDVVWNALCDGYWSGLVPQTLLPYRYLM
                     DHLGGIDLAPAREFWSGYLDGAPPTVFPTNPAPDYMTRPASSVSLAIPLLRSHGSVVTT
                     ATLVRAAWGLTIGSYTGSTDVVFRALLSGRTVDLDEIDRVCGPTLTNVPIRIRT"
     PFAM_domain     40407..41246
                     /aSDomain="Condensation"
                     /aSTool="clusterhmmer"
                     /database="35.0"
                     /db_xref="PF00668.23"
                     /db_xref="GO:0003824"
                     /description="Condensation domain"
                     /detection="hmmscan"
                     /domain_id="clusterhmmer_JX265_010719_0017"
                     /evalue="3.60E-14"
                     /gene_ontologies="GO:0003824: catalytic activity"
                     /label="JX265_010719"
                     /locus_tag="JX265_010719"
                     /protein_end="1810"
                     /protein_start="1530"
                     /score="52.4"
                     /tool="antismash"
                     /translation="PEMDYDRLSKAWDLVCAAMPCMRTRVIWSSKENSGCLVTLSTSTE
                     LEVGYYDSLPAAEAWINTLRVEAGTLGSALARAAVVHVAGHPPTFVYAMSHCVYDRDSL
                     DVVWNALCDGYWSGLVPQTLLPYRYLMDHLGGIDLAPAREFWSGYLDGAPPTVFPTNPA
                     PDYMTRPASSVSLAIPLLRSHGSVVTTATLVRAAWGLTIGSYTGSTDVVFRALLSGRTV
                     DLDEIDRVCGPTLTNVPIRIRTTDQSLSVAEFLEKIQVDGADILEHETIGLGAIAELN"
     CDS_motif       40416..40481
                     /aSTool="nrps_pks_domains"
                     /database="abmotifs"
                     /detection="hmmscan"
                     /domain_id="nrpspksmotif_JX265_010719_0005"
                     /evalue="3.90E-01"
                     /label="C2_DCL_024-062"
                     /locus_tag="JX265_010719"
                     /protein_end="1555"
                     /protein_start="1533"
                     /score="3.1"
                     /tool="antismash"
                     /translation="DYDRLSKAWDLVCAAMPCMRTR"
     CDS_motif       41034..41129
                     /aSTool="nrps_pks_domains"
                     /database="abmotifs"
                     /detection="hmmscan"
                     /domain_id="nrpspksmotif_JX265_010719_0006"
                     /evalue="4.10E-05"
                     /label="C5_DCL_263-294"
                     /locus_tag="JX265_010719"
                     /protein_end="1771"
                     /protein_start="1739"
                     /score="16.1"
                     /tool="antismash"
                     /translation="DVVFRALLSGRTVDLDEIDRVCGPTLTNVPIR"
     gene            45148..46272
                     /locus_tag="JX265_010720"
     mRNA            join(45148..45272,45336..45436,45501..45617,45680..46272)
                     /locus_tag="JX265_010720"
                     /product="hypothetical protein"
     CDS             join(45148..45272,45336..45436,45501..45617,45680..46272)
                     /codon_start=1
                     /locus_tag="JX265_010720"
                     /product="hypothetical protein"
                     /protein_id="KAI1858627.1"
                     /transl_table=1
                     /translation="MAAVYKSLSKSSSSQKAEAPANGVRKNKQRVLILSSRGVTFRHRH
                     LLNDLAAMLPHGRKDAKFDSKSKLYQLNELAELYNCNNVMFFEARKGQDLYIWLSKVPN
                     GPTVKMHLQNLHTMDELNFTGNCLKGSRPVLSFDSAFEQQPHLRVIKELFLHTFGVPQG
                     ARKSKPFVDHVMGFTFADGKIWVRNYQINEVEAGKGAADEEAAAAAAASKGRGGKETDI
                     SLIEIGPRFVLTPIIIQEGSFGGPILYENKEFVSPNQVRADLRRKSASRHNARAEQQVE
                     RLARHGDLGLRTSGGKKAAADALDARELFA"
     PFAM_domain     join(45253..45272,45336..45436,45501..45617,45680..46044)
                     /aSDomain="Brix"
                     /aSTool="clusterhmmer"
                     /database="35.0"
                     /db_xref="PF04427.21"
                     /db_xref="GO:0006364"
                     /db_xref="GO:0019843"
                     /description="Brix domain"
                     /detection="hmmscan"
                     /domain_id="clusterhmmer_JX265_010720_0018"
                     /evalue="4.60E-37"
                     /gene_ontologies="GO:0006364: rRNA processing"
                     /gene_ontologies="GO:0019843: rRNA binding"
                     /label="JX265_010720"
                     /locus_tag="JX265_010720"
                     /protein_end="236"
                     /protein_start="35"
                     /score="128.1"
                     /tool="antismash"
                     /translation="SRGVTFRHRHLLNDLAAMLPHGRKDAKFDSKSKLYQLNELAELYN
                     CNNVMFFEARKGQDLYIWLSKVPNGPTVKMHLQNLHTMDELNFTGNCLKGSRPVLSFDS
                     AFEQQPHLRVIKELFLHTFGVPQGARKSKPFVDHVMGFTFADGKIWVRNYQINEVEAGK
                     GAADEEAAAAAAASKGRGGKETDISLIEIGPRFVLTPI"
     gene            complement(46857..47899)
                     /locus_tag="JX265_010721"
     mRNA            complement(join(46857..46990,47055..47135,47247..47636,
                     47818..47899))
                     /locus_tag="JX265_010721"
                     /product="hypothetical protein"
     CDS             complement(join(46857..46990,47055..47135,47247..47636,
                     47818..47899))
                     /codon_start=1
                     /locus_tag="JX265_010721"
                     /product="hypothetical protein"
                     /protein_id="KAI1858628.1"
                     /transl_table=1
                     /translation="MANDEYDVSFWRPPSAPPPSALAATPRLVLIGDSGVGKSNLLSRF
                     TRNEFNLDSKSTIGVEFATRSIQVDSKTIKAQIWDTAGQERYRAITSAYYRGAVGALLV
                     YDISKHQTYENVTRWLKELRDHADANIVIMLVGNKSDLRHLRAVPTDEAKAFASENHLS
                     FIETSALDASNVELAFQNILTEIYRIVSSKALDSDGAQATIGSGTRIELEKSVDGSAAP
                     KGGNCC"
     PFAM_domain     complement(join(46983..46990,47055..47135,47247..47636,
                     47818..47821))
                     /aSDomain="Ras"
                     /aSTool="clusterhmmer"
                     /database="35.0"
                     /db_xref="PF00071.25"
                     /db_xref="GO:0003924"
                     /db_xref="GO:0005525"
                     /description="Ras family"
                     /detection="hmmscan"
                     /domain_id="clusterhmmer_JX265_010721_0019"
                     /evalue="2.20E-62"
                     /gene_ontologies="GO:0003924: GTPase activity"
                     /gene_ontologies="GO:0005525: GTP binding"
                     /label="JX265_010721"
                     /locus_tag="JX265_010721"
                     /protein_end="187"
                     /protein_start="26"
                     /score="209.5"
                     /tool="antismash"
                     /translation="RLVLIGDSGVGKSNLLSRFTRNEFNLDSKSTIGVEFATRSIQVDS
                     KTIKAQIWDTAGQERYRAITSAYYRGAVGALLVYDISKHQTYENVTRWLKELRDHADAN
                     IVIMLVGNKSDLRHLRAVPTDEAKAFASENHLSFIETSALDASNVELAFQNILTEIY"
     aSDomain        complement(join(47062..47135,47247..47636,47818..47827))
                     /aSDomain="TIGR00231"
                     /aSTool="tigrfam"
                     /description="small_GTP: small GTP-binding protein domain"
                     /detection="hmmscan"
                     /domain_id="TIGRFam_JX265_010721_0001"
                     /evalue="2.50E-42"
                     /identifier="TIGR00231"
                     /label="JX265_010721"
                     /locus_tag="JX265_010721"
                     /protein_end="182"
                     /protein_start="24"
                     /score="142.4"
                     /tool="antismash"
                     /translation="TPRLVLIGDSGVGKSNLLSRFTRNEFNLDSKSTIGVEFATRSIQV
                     DSKTIKAQIWDTAGQERYRAITSAYYRGAVGALLVYDISKHQTYENVTRWLKELRDHAD
                     ANIVIMLVGNKSDLRHLRAVPTDEAKAFASENHLSFIETSALDASNVELAFQNI"
     gene            49775..53746
                     /locus_tag="JX265_010722"
     mRNA            join(49775..49958,50124..53746)
                     /locus_tag="JX265_010722"
                     /product="hypothetical protein"
     CDS             join(49775..49958,50124..53746)
                     /codon_start=1
                     /locus_tag="JX265_010722"
                     /product="hypothetical protein"
                     /protein_id="KAI1858629.1"
                     /transl_table=1
                     /translation="MEQARRTRSPSSLFVDDSCDVEPDDDAISLTSTVRSYHPKDEEFV
                     VDDILAERQNPEEPDHTQYLIQWEGYPLFRASWEPVTNLSDELLQQWLEQKEEGGRTPF
                     DVQEWEDVRQHWAAGKASRHNRRNRKRLQLGLQTTDPFPATPDHYLYPDDDGESEETHD
                     SSDEAMEVDEIEQGGAMPMPTERKIKQTMFTGVPPTKTVLQQGSSAPSTRPEAHGNPAK
                     TGVKTSDKCSERPPVSERKSSASNPSGLNRSTGMPSNGQAKSVSTSSSSSLANKFRGKK
                     LKATRTANPQPLIQRTVATGPASALHIRRRRTGLKEAMMDQTKAPKLMSNMRRVNLLAK
                     KARELNDAAPANPAAIPSHYIITGDAPRKNQSIPDALAEPDMQSEAGVNSPHAMEVPSA
                     IAPLTGPKKSRGGKSVRFTEGTVHESTASNGPASPGLQSNVASKRGSLSSYQRTASQTV
                     ARFTSFGPEGSQEVDVEFNGIPRGHSDWLVQFLSEEHIQFCMLCSAADFFSGDTIYEPQ
                     FKLASGSLSSPTEGGQAALDAVAVNLLRTSAALYLPRSTHSILVFPTRSPAWSKLVDPA
                     GMAGALDHLIFRPNKPLDIAHYPALSNAVVARGADSASLRRTVMKQMAELDYDTLLSNG
                     KKHVFFLMYHGPETFLFQILVIWLRACQPDCQIFRSVEQGGWNRYQEATLDGVVILHES
                     VERSIRKIPRLWDTLKHGGHIFWSLSSPDHESTLITDNDHSMPDMPPQLKLTRLFPHGR
                     AFLLTPSFMISQPAKLCELLEFIQLRSAVAPCVLVVCSTSTDYLLEIALEKARRRDLLT
                     DKLGHTVSDQVAELEGLSQDEFQDRLRAWELMKNIMDPTRHGFKSHEDPPEDIGKVVLV
                     DDLIAPDDEQSLVNWFAAWSLSRLDCYRKFYVVGSSLQGIEKARKMVRVPNYVDGTVND
                     PDVHSRQVALDNERGQHSFRSHMFRGDSAADFAPWFNSFNDLKGHSSFWMYFLAVCFLN
                     REMADHLGDFRADFGTFKTWFHSAPKFTPSLNSLVGLFYTVETDWTETDQTIPAARHPW
                     IAVFRPVNPHLNKTSYADMELLIWDFAGRNRWPASPSPEHLLPMQRRLVDYVREAAPAR
                     FENYALKRVFVSSWTDVDADPSCPVDVTCRTLEAIVHDRAKYVPPWEQPLIKRGWKLLG
                     EGPAAPRDRLYRTDSDMNEPERLIFHPARGEVDSGSACINDLYEAVVRAREKDPNCTTL
                     DYKYMTTVHWYQDLKDEKRAYKHINVDSWDRVFEDLNLQKRRP"
     PFAM_domain     join(49904..49958,50124..50221)
                     /aSDomain="Chromo"
                     /aSTool="clusterhmmer"
                     /database="35.0"
                     /db_xref="PF00385.27"
                     /description="Chromo (CHRromatin Organisation MOdifier)
                     domain"
                     /detection="hmmscan"
                     /domain_id="clusterhmmer_JX265_010722_0020"
                     /evalue="1.10E-07"
                     /label="JX265_010722"
                     /locus_tag="JX265_010722"
                     /protein_end="94"
                     /protein_start="43"
                     /score="31.7"
                     /tool="antismash"
                     /translation="FVVDDILAERQNPEEPDHTQYLIQWEGYPLFRASWEPVTNLSDEL
                     LQQWLE"
     gene            55826..57412
                     /locus_tag="JX265_010723"
     mRNA            55826..57412
                     /locus_tag="JX265_010723"
                     /product="hypothetical protein"
     CDS             55826..57412
                     /codon_start=1
                     /locus_tag="JX265_010723"
                     /product="hypothetical protein"
                     /protein_id="KAI1858630.1"
                     /transl_table=1
                     /translation="MLPGLPTPDTCTTTTTQATSSSTTHVIGAAPHSALTGVGGQAISS
                     PPAAAATSRAALLSSPAGGVTVTVTGGASSSSSAPKMLFSDFYKSTKSPLSRLRPQSQP
                     IPVAADFDADLVSKDKAKQKEAVRKYLANKIRNDWEFKWPLATPSQSNGTAQSTTQEAT
                     NSPSQEGTNEETLAPSQETQSPKHDDLEEGEEEEVSENDADDDDDDAASVYSTVSEDPA
                     HFKPRLEWVSELSDDEVPVPLSAYRFDTPETVGQSVLATASSKRAKRRRAVREEETWNP
                     GLACFNARRDAWTAAKTARLKPKPPPSPVSPSPSRRMSFFRFASPTSPPISPSVPLSPT
                     ATHVSGDTTVVASSDGESKDVPTKPDSALYPVETLLPLAPPLLPPANPMRASITPATYP
                     SIYDRIVVHSMTPSCPINLSDVLRSCVAGWKRDGEWPPRPADMPTPVVAVRKKKRESNA
                     SHARTPSTGRRMSFGFLGRRESAAGDAQAAATSHDDGGSGGKGIRKSLQRVLGLGHERS
                     ASNASNTGAAA"
     PFAM_domain     56555..57133
                     /aSDomain="DUF4050"
                     /aSTool="clusterhmmer"
                     /database="35.0"
                     /db_xref="PF13259.9"
                     /description="Protein of unknown function (DUF4050)"
                     /detection="hmmscan"
                     /domain_id="clusterhmmer_JX265_010723_0021"
                     /evalue="1.00E-56"
                     /label="JX265_010723"
                     /locus_tag="JX265_010723"
                     /protein_end="436"
                     /protein_start="243"
                     /score="192.3"
                     /tool="antismash"
                     /translation="SAYRFDTPETVGQSVLATASSKRAKRRRAVREEETWNPGLACFNA
                     RRDAWTAAKTARLKPKPPPSPVSPSPSRRMSFFRFASPTSPPISPSVPLSPTATHVSGD
                     TTVVASSDGESKDVPTKPDSALYPVETLLPLAPPLLPPANPMRASITPATYPSIYDRIV
                     VHSMTPSCPINLSDVLRSCVAGWKRDGEWP"
     gene            complement(58880..61438)
                     /locus_tag="JX265_010724"
     mRNA            complement(join(58880..60792,60949..61438))
                     /locus_tag="JX265_010724"
                     /product="hypothetical protein"
     CDS             complement(join(58880..60792,60949..61438))
                     /codon_start=1
                     /locus_tag="JX265_010724"
                     /product="hypothetical protein"
                     /protein_id="KAI1858631.1"
                     /transl_table=1
                     /translation="MTGRGDNNRSRRGRPGRPGRGLTRPYAGQSRHQALPGHFGDVGDD
                     SFGERRSTGPPSLQAGSSAEHGLGVVDNYTSSSWGPSRSSLQPGAGAGAGAGAEYWPRN
                     VDQFAPSSRPVAPGLGQRGENTSHGAGFSPGVSSRGLTPEPYTPPIVPPDPESPIDCLD
                     CFTQSSSLGGTNSFTPLHFINYTAADFEDMAPRKKADDGESDYKPARSAPRKRATPSKA
                     SMASKVQTPAAPNAPEASASDAADGNSAAKKKTTAKRNTKVATKAQKLAASSQPSGDVE
                     PQDTPTKATKTARAKKNAPAATSASSQQPTPESQGGQSNPASTSSNPFFQFGQVANDDS
                     QTATPLTFDQPSTVAKAQTGRGRGRGAARARRATGGLRMPRILHARAATSRLQRVTGVA
                     SEDDEEDSDDDDDDDDDDSSVAAPDVTSHRAGSQVHTPADPMPRTQKRTRTPAQIIGGG
                     SAMQPPPTPQPSGRTQTSRGQATFGPAINQAGSGQQQANFSAANNENSGSTRADGMPDD
                     WPRNVWSGLGRVIEEGNWDESDRLYMNGIQAGIGYGITAYKECLVMEFINTGRLWGNNV
                     IFTDGTQDRNLRAEIIRGTTAFEIFGALRGGEDFLNIRAQIQGHAEELAAIHSQDTQPQ
                     PGVAGRWDFIPASQQPTGFFPAAGQPSTQFTGNAAQPTYPGSHAFNFQSDPRTLSTSQD
                     LSQVPGLSAALSQPARQQYLPPSGGVTNMEGLFQTPNTDANVLQAPTAFTTSFGPAVDN
                     NDDAATAEQGAAVDNNGDAAVENGPMLGETENGRAVIQMPNNDHEQL"
ORIGIN
        1 cataccaggt tgctccttga attaagcgtt ggaatcctct gccgtttctc tgcgttccac
       61 acatttcgag ccgcgtctcc ccaggcacga tgacactttg ctgacgccgt agaccaaagt
      121 atccgagatt ctatgtatgg cctttagtaa cttcaatacg agatgcacag cgtcactgca
      181 agatgatgag aaaagcttgt ctccggcacg ttccagaagc atgctcatgc ataacgctct
      241 tctatataaa gccaggaagc cgctatcccg caacggcgct cttcggtctt gtcccaaggt
      301 atcgactact tctccagaga gactctttac tttgattcta taatctacta cagacccatt
      361 gctcgccgcc atgtacttgc aacccgtcat cctcctcacc ctcgcctatc ttggtgtcgc
      421 ccaggacacc tcctcgggct caggcgcacc ccaagtgtcg acctacactt ctcaaatcgt
      481 ctcgacggtc acgccctcgg gctacccgac gacgaccgtc agtgccagcg ataccgggtc
      541 agccacagac acgggatccg ccactgacac cgggtccgcc actgacacgg ggtccgctac
      601 tgacaccggg tccgccactg acaccgggtc tcacaccagc ggctacgaga ccacaatcac
      661 atccgggggc agtgccatcg tctcgtctgt cacctcgggc gccgggggtg tgggcgccac
      721 gctaacctcg ggcgccggcg gcgctgcctc gaccctcacg tccgccgtcg gcggtgctac
      781 ctcgcccatc accggccccg gtgccacggc tgcgcctttc gtgcctggcc ttgtggtcgg
      841 acttgtcggt ggtatggctg ctctcctcta attgaaaagt actgtatggg aggataccag
      901 agaccagggt cgctttgaga gtaggctttt ggcagacagg catgagagag agagggagag
      961 agagagagag agccgcgatt atcaatccac ggcttcccaa actgtcaaaa tgtttaatta
     1021 atcaaatgat accgaactcg tctaaacaga ctggggggtt cttcatttgt cgttgggcac
     1081 taattcaatg ggatggccga cctccacatg gacgttagaa tacacataac tatacgaagg
     1141 atgacagtaa cacaccgtga ggtgaattcg ccgtggtggc gaaaggaata aaaacattcc
     1201 atcaatattt ttgttggcaa actgaattga ctgaactgta ttcatctact tgggtgcggt
     1261 gctggtgtat ttgtctacgc aggctgtgac tgtatttaat tatatgccaa tggctatttg
     1321 actgggtcaa acaattcctt gagaccaagt ctattctgaa atccaacctt cacagcgttg
     1381 actgggaaag aaacccacca ggaaaccgga gctctagtat acaataccgg cgaacgtgag
     1441 taacaggaat ggcagcacgg acatcaacag aaaggcctct tatgagtttc gacgctgcag
     1501 gtgaaggtgt ggcgcattgg gtcagaccag tagctacatg acacttgaga ttcgagcgta
     1561 acgcatgcag cctaggatgg ccccaggcta aagcaaaggt accatcacga tacttgtata
     1621 tagtgagtcg aacaatgtac gcgccacgat agtctttata atggcaactc gtgttgatgc
     1681 ttggacacct atcttgggcc ctgctccctg gaaaccctag gacaagtcta cgacagctgc
     1741 ttgtgaaccc gcctttccgc atcactttgg caaatgtctc catcatggca acaaatatga
     1801 ttcctgcaag ccagacattt gttcatcaaa atcctcatgt tcggtggaag accaatgaca
     1861 tcgagccgag gtatgtaagt gatctttaac acaagcggct atctcctaac cccggttcac
     1921 tccaggcgga gggggtgggg cacgtcttgt gcgacagacg acgatacgac tgacggcgga
     1981 ggccctcggc aactggaacc ttccacacct gctgacatga tgttatgcgg aactggttac
     2041 cagcgagaca cattggcagt acgtccgtct tccaaggtca agtccgagtg tccaacgacc
     2101 agaaaaccga caaggaccac cggggccagt agtgtgcgca accatggcta gcgacagtgc
     2161 gccgcacttc ctcacgctgc cgcccgagat tcgagagcag gtgtaccacc tccttctcaa
     2221 cccggacgcc agtcgcctgt cgcatcccga cgagtacacc gactacaact accgcaatgc
     2281 gctggtgctc ttccggctga accgccagat ctactacgag gcgcgcaagg tgtttcgcga
     2341 cctcaacatc ttcgtgcgca tccagacgcc gtttccgaac gcccaggact atgtcgcctt
     2401 cgagggccac gtccctatcc tgatgaaggg ccagcccgcg gccaggttcc agggacaaag
     2461 tctgaacgtc gtcattgggg ccccggacac gccgatacag gaggcagagc ccaactacat
     2521 cgtcatcctc ctcgacgacc tggagaagtt cgccaagata tggctctact cagatctcac
     2581 caatcccgga ctcaaccgct ttctgagcct cgagcttgat atgcgcgatc catacacgcc
     2641 cgactgggag gagaagcgca tgccgaagtg ggtgcagcgc cagctgctga tgccgttcgg
     2701 cgacgtgaag aatctcaagt ccttgaccat aaagggggac ccgaaaccgc tggcctccat
     2761 cgagaccgag ctccgcgccc agcagcagat accatacccg accgccgagc agtgcctgag
     2821 cgaatgcgca agactcaaga cggaaggcaa caaggagctg acggccggca actaccacac
     2881 agcgctcagg ctgtacgcgc aggcctggga ggccatgttc atcatcgtca agggccggca
     2941 gcgccacgtg cacgccgagg cgtacttctc gagggagctg cacgacgagc cgtacaaggg
     3001 ccggcacggg caggccgagc gcctgcagct ccgcgtccag ctcgtcgcca acacgtgcct
     3061 cgcgtacctg aagctggagg actgggagga gctcatcttc tggggcatgc ggacgatcgg
     3121 catgatgcag caggcgacgg gcgcgaacga gcacgacatc tcgcccgagg acgaggccat
     3181 gctcggcttc ccggctgccg tccagctggg caagatctac tacaggaccg ccatgggcta
     3241 caaggcgctc ggcgtcaagg accaggcgaa gaagctgctc agggtcgcaa aagtgtattt
     3301 gccccgggat gagaatgtga gcagggagct agccgagttc accttgaagc ttggttgagc
     3361 cgatctcctc aacctgccct atatttcaca aggacagcgg cttggcgaag ccaaacaggt
     3421 ggtccttgtt gtgtgagttg tctacacgct tagacaacgt agcttctatt gactatgggc
     3481 gactaacgca ttatgcgtaa ccccagcctt tgatgactat cagctcatgt caccaacaat
     3541 ggactgcgtc ggctccaagt aagggacaac ctgaagaggt acctgaagta gttgaagaaa
     3601 gttgatggtc cgctgctcat gaaagagcca tagccaggac aaagaacagc atagttgttg
     3661 cgacttcata tccggtgaga acatggatac aatgttcatc tcggttattg ttcgtacgac
     3721 aacattctgt gtagagaata atactaccca tccacttcgt ctctatatcg agtgtgtaac
     3781 attgcagttg tctccgtggc actcaacaag cattctgtag tcccgcggcg tctatatatt
     3841 cgcgaggagc cgcccatggg ttccatctga tcaccaaccg tctaacaagg ctgaacaggt
     3901 acagagctct gtgactactg atacgcacta gtaccacatc gccactaccc agcttcagac
     3961 agtctccaat ttcactcaaa gatgtctcat tcccaggcca tgccagaagc gaaagacaag
     4021 cctcgcgctg tcgatgcagt cgtcgagcaa cataagatct cggagacggc agccgcccag
     4081 ggcgagaacg cctctgagat gtcgcagcag tgcttgaccg acacaccatt cccgaaggac
     4141 agtgcatccg aggcggcgac gccgccgccg ccgagccccc tgaagctggc cagcaacctg
     4201 caggtgccgc cattcgtcgc cccgactggg atgcggttct ccacggacgt cgactttgtg
     4261 ccgagcggtg cgacttccgg cctcatgcac ttcaccgcgg ccgagactgc cacggacaca
     4321 cgtgccgcga cacccaccgc gctcgaaaga cgccgtcggg ccccgtgaag gtgacttgta
     4381 acccacaggt tcctccgttc acggccgcga ccgcgtcgag cttcaccacg gacatcgact
     4441 tcgtatcaag tggagtaacc tctccactgc cgttgcgctt tgctgcgact gtgccggcgg
     4501 ccaaggcttc tgagatggcg gatggcaggg aggagcatga agaacgcaag gcgtaggtaa
     4561 acagagagcg atgcagaagg tgagcctgct ggctagatga ggtaggagac caaccttagg
     4621 taggaaaatg tcatgacaac atgaagaaat gctgcaagtg ttacagtata tctagtaagt
     4681 acgcgctttt actgaataga cttgtcacgt gaaataacta gttcaggggt ttacctcaga
     4741 aacaacattt gaacttcttt tgatcaatca ttgattcgta tctatcctgc atcgaaaacc
     4801 ctgtccagct gaatgtccag ccaaatacat cggggctcat taacgcctgc ctgcggtcca
     4861 tggccaggct ttatctgggg tatcttgctt cccatgaata ctcatacaac attctgaaaa
     4921 tactatctat gcaatcgaat taggacgggt gctggcaggc tgatccatat tgtcagttgc
     4981 cagaagaatt tgcctttccc tgaaaaactc tctgatccta agtgctctgt gcacttcgtg
     5041 actgctattc gggacctcaa aaggccgacc ccgtatagcc ttcgccagat gatttggcta
     5101 gggcctcttc ggtgagctcg gtcttgagtc gtgcgaggtc aacttcacgc atgatcttgt
     5161 cccaaccagc caacaaggac cgagtcctct cgtcagtctt ctccttctcc gcccggatcc
     5221 gctcgccttc ggcctttaag gccctgtggc tcaccaactg ctccggcaga acgccttcca
     5281 tggctgcttc gtcttctaga ctcatcttcc caccaggaat gatgggtgtc attgtggcca
     5341 cctcccgttc aaatacggac agttgacgct tctcggctgc cggccccttg ggcgggttga
     5401 aaggctttga ttgcgacacg ggggtcgaag gtagagaaga cgaggtcgga gtatgtccac
     5461 ggggaccact ggggatattg ttgctgccgg tagtagcaga agccgggccg gctgcggggg
     5521 ggaggttcct gcttgatatt gtcggggtcc aggagttgcc acgtccgcca cggccatagc
     5581 cgcctcgggg ggtaccataa cctctggggc cagagggagg aataccagga ctagtggcac
     5641 cctgtcgact aggcgcgggt gaaggtgcag gtcgactagg cgggccagtc gtagaggcgg
     5701 gcggaccaga gaaattgcgg gtatctctgg catctcggct gtcccggcga tctctgtcac
     5761 ctcgcggtcc agtgggaggc ggccgaagag ctgcagggcc tctcgggggc gacctggtgg
     5821 taggcccgtc taagggagca cgtgtcggac tcttctccct gggaggtgcg cgttgaggag
     5881 atctggactg atgacggggt gaacgaggtg actggacgtt ggatcgatcg tcacgacgga
     5941 ccacagcggg agtgggggaa ggccgtcgag actgatctct gctaggaagg gcagacgaca
     6001 tggcagaatc gcgagggggt gaagatcgtc tgtatgagcc gacaaagcga tcgtcgcgcc
     6061 gatccatgct aggtgaacga cgccggaagg catttccacg gcccccaggt gggctaatcc
     6121 gacgtggagg gcttcgcctg tcgcgatccc gtacatcacg gcgatctctc tctatagatc
     6181 tggatctgcc tctgtgagag gtgttaatgt agttcgaggg aggggacaag tcgggagcat
     6241 agtgcggctc ttgaccacga ccatgagcag gaccgtaccc gtgggggaaa tcagtcgcat
     6301 gatcagatcg catgtggtct gaagaggcgg ggttggggtg gcgcatatcg ttctggcgct
     6361 ggccagagat atgccgagca cctctcggcg tgttgaagcg tcgagaagga ctacggaagt
     6421 cacttgacgg catgtcatgc ggacgctcag gcagctggaa actgcgcttg ttgctgacgg
     6481 ggacggcgtt gggatcgtcg ccccatcctc cgctgacagg ctcgaatgca tcactctgct
     6541 gagaacgaga acgagaaggg ggtaatgacc ttgggtccct cgcttcaaaa ccacggcgat
     6601 ccctgtcgtc tctcatatca cgtcgcgggg gcgaaaaccg gcgaggaggc gggctgttgc
     6661 gcctgatggg tgagcgtcgc ggggagggcc atctgcccgg gcttcgactc tggtcacgtc
     6721 gccgccatgt atcagctgcc gggcctctca tgtcccgacc tctcgatcga tcccttctga
     6781 agccggggct tcgtgagcgg cgccgcggtg tgcgatcagg aacgtagcga tcttcgtgtc
     6841 cgacagggct gcgggctctc tctctaggcg gagggcttct cggtcggtct cgctcccgtt
     6901 ggtctcgcgg agggggactt ctcgctcgct ccctctcagg ggatctagcc cgtcgagcag
     6961 tcgcattgaa gggtcggtac gactcgccgg cgccatatct agtgacctcg ccatcgtcgt
     7021 atctgcgggg gtaccaggtc agcagtgctt cttgcaagtc tatgggtcat caccgcgcac
     7081 acaatctgag gcagcggcga agtcgaggaa tgatgatgtg gggcggaagg gataggaggt
     7141 agggcccatg acagccaagg acagccagag atgttgggca ccattgccaa cgagagacac
     7201 cgctgaaagg ggtcgttcag agtgtgttgt ccgccgcccc aagtgtctgt ttggaacaca
     7261 ttggcatgac ataagcatga aggtatccca agatggcagt gtgataccaa ggtgtcatct
     7321 agatgggttt accaccgccc gtgctaggac acccgtgacg gcagctctgc acaggggtcg
     7381 tcctgtacct gggagcgaaa gaggaaagag aagacaccca aacttcgagc tgcactttct
     7441 taccttctgc tgcttcgtga atcgcgctcc atgatgggca gctgcttccg ctgctcgcgg
     7501 ccgatctcct cgctgaggat ctgcagctcg agatcgcgct tcctggcgcg cagttcctcg
     7561 aggcgactgg gccgggggtg ctcaccactg tctatgggag tagtctcgtc gtagttgaag
     7621 ctgtgctgct cgtagggtcg aaacgccgcg tccgggtggt ggtgtgatct caagatgcga
     7681 cccgcgttcg ttagacgtcc acgtcctctg cgacgcccgc gaagctcgga catttcttct
     7741 tatcgcgggt ggcactgcag tagcggtggt tatcgataag tagccggctt gcgataagtc
     7801 cttcggctgc tctctgaacg tgtccgaaag tagtcaagcc ttggccggat gtctcgttcg
     7861 cgtgcaaagt tgagattgat gggctggcaa ccgggcctca aaaaccagga tgaaagacta
     7921 cctacctaga caagccctcg aatgtttgcc ttgtctccct gccgccccaa cgaggctttc
     7981 caagtgactt tcatctattc acaaatcgat ttaaagcgga gcgtagctca gtccccctct
     8041 gccgcactgc cgttatcgtc cacgggaaat gacatcgcca aacgcatgtg aaaaacagag
     8101 ccatacaagg ttgatgtctg gagacgtgaa tttttcatct ctacgatgaa caagtgctaa
     8161 atattgaatt tatggagatt gcgtgcaagc taaacaccat ggaggactgg attttcaagt
     8221 tgggctcaac aaatctgatc gagccttgga cttgtactcc tcagaacatg aacgctcata
     8281 ggcatgtatt cgtgttgagt cctagcattg tcaagccgcg gaatcaagaa tcatgggtat
     8341 tgtctctcat catactagac taagaatctc tcgtttggcg cgcaccattc ccctctgtca
     8401 cactgcagtc gttacatact gcccctggca gccgcggatg gccactgcag tgactacgtc
     8461 gtcgacttac aacgccttgt tcgaccaggt ccttacttca ccgttccaac ccaaccaacc
     8521 caaccataaa tctgtagaac atccatccta ggcttcgtca tcctcagatc atcttctcat
     8581 cctctgttgt gttaccactc tgcgatagcc gctccccaat ccactcgtat acctcaccag
     8641 catgtctctg catcatgcgg ttgaggccaa cttggtcgct cttgcggacg ccgccaaaac
     8701 gtcgtttgta gaccttcttc tccagctcgg ggtcactcca gcatgcgtga tccttggcca
     8761 catagaccag cgagttgcgt ttgtaccacg gcgacaggtc ttcgtccgtc gctgacttga
     8821 agggtcgtaa gttgccagta acaaagttca cgaccccgga gatccggtcc ttgcattctg
     8881 cgtatgcttg tcagcaacat gtcccaagag ctgacataga ataccctaaa actactcacg
     8941 tcgttccgtt aggagatgcc tcactcctag gtaagcatta ccaatgccca tgacaaatag
     9001 atcatcggcg tcatatagct gaacgtaatt gtcccaaatg tagttcatca gctccttgat
     9061 ctggtttgac aatgtttgct cgctcgctct tgggatgaat ggatccatat cctcggggtg
     9121 tgtgatatag tgtggtacgt tcgcatcgat aatgccgaaa tcgttcttgt gggcccattc
     9181 gacgtacttc atcaccccat ccgacttcaa tgcagttaat tactcagtcc tgtcttcaac
     9241 tcgggagtag acacttacaa caaatgcgtt gtgaggatcg acagtgttat cgatcaggtc
     9301 gggcatggcg acgagttcag gcctgtggag tcagtttgat gccgcagaga gatctcgtag
     9361 tagtagtact tacgggtcat gtatgatgat caagaccttc tttttctccg agatacctgg
     9421 tgtgacaatg acctggttct cgaaagactt gaatagagcc tcgcgctgta tgaacaatgg
     9481 cactagtccg aatctctcag acaagatctg gcgctggtaa ttgcgaataa cgtcgtggag
     9541 cctcgaagag ccatcgccca tgtcttgcac attaatcact ccagggcgca tacactccca
     9601 ataaggtgct tgggcggctt ggaccttggc taacaccttg gctgctccct tgtcgattcg
     9661 tggaatcttc atgtgtggag gcggttcgcc catcagagtc ttcgcgaccg ccaaagccga
     9721 ttgcgatatc gctctgaggt tgtagccacc ctcgagacag acagcaactt taccgcctgc
     9781 cagtgacata agcatatgtg tcatgtgggc gtagcaaccg ggcgtcacga agcagccgcc
     9841 aagttcgtcg ccgttagcgg cgtcaaagcc agctgagatg atgaccaggt cggggttgaa
     9901 ctcatgggca atgggcataa cgatcttctg aaacgcagcc atgtattctc cgtctcccat
     9961 gccctggtta tcccagccaa tgttgacatt tctccctttg cccagtccat tgccaaccga
    10021 atctataccg ccgtcatcga tatactcatt gtctggtctt ccagggtaga aatttccgtt
    10081 gtcatacaca tggagtgaga tgtagaggat attagggtcc tcgtagaaca tgttctggat
    10141 accattgcca tgatgaacat cccagtccaa gataagtacc ttgcgacaag tctccgggta
    10201 ctctagttgg cagaccttgg cggctatggg cacattgttg aagaaacaga agcccattgg
    10261 ctgatcaaat tctgcgtgat gcccgggggg tctgatgacg gcaaagccgt tcctgactct
    10321 accggcaaca atgttcttgc atgtctcaat agctcctccg gctgcgagga gggcggcctc
    10381 aaacgacata gcgcctatgt acagcgattg tctgccttgg tccatagcgt gactcaagtt
    10441 gcgtaaggta tgggtgtcgt agtccggtag ccctgcggcc cagtcataat gggctgttgt
    10501 atgcacagag catatctcct cctgtgttgc cggtcgagcg ggtaccctcc acatgtactt
    10561 tgttggagtt gcctggagga tttcagcaag ctcggtgtct ttgccggtga agacaaggcc
    10621 tgctttcttg aagatcttca tgatttcttc gattctgcgg gggtcctcgg gatgatgagg
    10681 tgtaggccca aagtctgcat tggcatggag tttcatgcga tcgtcgtagc agcatccagt
    10741 tggcaacatg ttcaggttag ctagtgactt gatgaaatca tcgttctcgt acgaggagtc
    10801 atattcatca atgatgagtc cttcttcacc ggggtactcc tccccatttt cttccgaacc
    10861 gttcccttgc ggatcgattg agccattggg tgcatcgatc atggcgtgat catcaccttc
    10921 gaggttttcg gcatccatga tggtaggcat ggcaagttac acttggcttt gagcaacgtg
    10981 gcctggccca agagtgatat ttgacttgct tctgtaggca gaagaaactg tcagaatgag
    11041 ggtgtagatc aatcgcaaca cctgcctgcg ttctgaatag ctccacgtct ggggccaaag
    11101 aaacacgacg ctttcccagg cttttgtgtg caatacgaag aatgggcgat gctcgagctt
    11161 cttgggggaa acctatgtct ttcctttcat ccgatgacgg tgccaaagag ccaccttcat
    11221 cagctgctgg acgttttcct caatttcgat tccacaaggg taaataccag attgcgacac
    11281 gcaaacaaga tccctaaatg ataccttggt agaagcaggt gtgaaaattg ctccttctag
    11341 caaggtgaat gttgagttcg cacatgctct caggggaaaa aagccccgat ttcctcagtg
    11401 tccttgaaag ggctgtcagc aactccagag acggttccat cccagaggat tgatatgaaa
    11461 gtggcacgtg gtggtgtatg atgctcgcaa agtcgcatct gggttaccat aacctcaaga
    11521 tgccgatgcc gcgcagtgga atgaaaggca gccttgccag gcgcagggct ttagtagggt
    11581 agatacacat atgtgctcga gcgcatcgcg agccgagatg tcgtttgggg gttgtaggga
    11641 ttcgttcgta gatgaaggag accgacttac acttatcacg gggatgagca ggtccgggtt
    11701 gacaaaagca agcgcggtgc acgccctggg cctttgcggt gcggtcgcga ttgatcagtc
    11761 agaaagggtc agggctgtag gcacagaata aatgctgtac aggacaggcc agtccaaact
    11821 cgcgatgcgt taggggtaca cggctatcgc caactcggac cttgagggtt tcgtggattt
    11881 gggaaatgca ccacagtcgc gctagaactg gaaggagaac gcggctgatt ggcaccccgg
    11941 gcagccgcca attggcacca gccacctctg gtcatccccg cctaattacc tgtaggcacc
    12001 tatcttgaac atctacacaa cacttcccac atgtattcga gaaaggcttc caattcatct
    12061 gtgatattct gactgtttat ggattatcaa taccagggcc atggcccgga tggccattga
    12121 agccgagtca ctattgatag ccagtggaag gcggagccgg gtgtaaatat ctcttgtaat
    12181 gcgccatgct tcatgacttg gatttctttt gtctattctc aacaattcat catacacgct
    12241 cgagtctgtt tctatagtac aagagacgat tgcttgtaac ccatctagaa ctgatccaat
    12301 ccaaaacggc tgtacatggt ggaataatac attgaagtcg ttgcgtgaaa gtctgctgga
    12361 aagcgtaatg acagcataag agctagcctt cgtagtctaa gtcatgacca tcgtcgccat
    12421 acgggatggg cctatggggt aagttcggat acgacaagag ttcctgcttg ctcaacggag
    12481 gctttcctgt cggccaagca tctgccgtga acaatccctg ctcgtcacac cagctgtcat
    12541 catcaatgat gccgcttgac ggaatatctg taacagcgtt tgacttgagg aggagtctct
    12601 cttggagaac aacatcaatg gaccaagaca acgtctcttg ctcggcggtg aagtcaggct
    12661 gggttttcct ggcggtatag atgatacccg cttttccaag ccgcagcgca ttctccatca
    12721 ggtctttcag ttgtcgtgga tccaacttca tgtaagtgct gacgatatgc ttgctgcgcc
    12781 agtcgtccca tccccaaggt atgggcttcc agtcctaagg tcaggtgagt gatgatccct
    12841 ggcaccaagt cgatcaatga tggacttact tcgactgaga tagatgagca gatatcccgt
    12901 tgaacagtga cccgcagcgt ctcccagaga tcctccagct cccgaatctc catggaactc
    12961 atgacacgca aatgatgaag cctatcatcg ggttcccaca tcttgggcat ccatgcgtat
    13021 gaggcgtaga caccatggaa acactcagag taaagccacc atctcgcaac ggctccacgc
    13081 aacctgagct cttcgcttcg tcttaggcat cgactgtcct ctcggttttt atgccatcga
    13141 tgcctggggt actcctcgac ccaccaatcg actactttca ccatgttcca tatacgacca
    13201 agatcagtag agtttagaac aatctttcgt ggacagatca gcttgccgtc tctgaacccg
    13261 acggcacatt gcataagatc cacgtgatta cctgggcctc tgccgacgtc gacgctgatt
    13321 ctccgagggt gcagcatggc atctggggaa aagtcccgtt tatcaacagt gtacacgaga
    13381 agcagagatt cgaactctac cagtcgagcg agaatggtcg tcatgactgc agcttgattc
    13441 tccttgaaaa tgccgaagag cctcttgttc aagaggacga atgtcgtgag atcacgaacg
    13501 cctatgttgt tcattatcgc aagaatgagc tcggcaggaa tgacctcgaa gggacgacaa
    13561 atccgggagg ccatgatgac gatgctgcta atgagataat tcttgttcgg atattgctga
    13621 ctctggatga agcgacacga tcaaagagtt gaatggtagt ctgaagacag tgagcttcca
    13681 gtgcaaacac ccgaggcgtc agacttcttc ataccttgga ttatatgttg acggcgaata
    13741 acaaatgcga cagggttgcc tgttggacca gctctccgga acgccgtatc ctctcttgga
    13801 actcctttcc ttctataacg gtctaccgct gacacgagaa tgcaacgtgt ttgcagtcta
    13861 ctaaacgcag tatctcggcc tcctactgct ctctatttca cgtttactca gctctcacga
    13921 atgagaagac tgtcgacttg agcaagtcga attcaaagct aaatttggac aatgcttcca
    13981 aactttcgcc aacctcaccc cccgtgatat cgaggagggt gatcaactcc gtgggtttaa
    14041 atgatggaaa cccctccctt ggggctatcc agtatgaaag agatgcgtgg gaacatcatc
    14101 ggtagcgatt gctgtatagc catggtggcg tggtctggac gctgttttgc catgtttacg
    14161 tggttggagg gagaaaggaa agcccaagcc gccacgtctt gactcacttg cgtttgacgt
    14221 gcaagagaga ctcctgacgt gacgcggact ggggtgtctc tggtggaacc caccaaaagg
    14281 tcggcaagcg gattatcccc gcagccgata cttgcggact ggaatgggaa cccaagttac
    14341 aggacgaagc tacctacagg aagctagtcc caaatcgcgg tttggcctcc agttttcgaa
    14401 cattctattc tcccagttgt agcgctttgt gtcactatgg agaagtacac tctgaagcga
    14461 ggctgatgca atccctacgg agtgcaatga gtgatatttg acatacggga atcgcagcta
    14521 tccattgtgc ccaccagcgt gtaggtacag tacagtacat acttatccca tgccagtgct
    14581 ggcttatctc tttatctatc ccgcagctga aggcagcttg tcgcacagtc ggcagctggc
    14641 actaccatcg tctccttaca ataaacgttt ctaggtaacc aggcattgtt gccacttgat
    14701 aatatattgc tcaagactag agcagaggcc ccgacagtga tgaagctttt catgcccaga
    14761 aatatctcga atctcaatac gactgtgaac tcggctgggt ttcccgctac actgctccgt
    14821 tgcgccggta gcttatattc acatcaggta ataagggtga taaattagct tgacatgcgg
    14881 cgcaggcgtt cctgtatagc ggacaaattg agtatataag ttatgagatg ttaggatgag
    14941 gtgacgatat gccatttctc aatggtggcc aatgaccatt gaccatttgt gggggactag
    15001 catgcatgct actcttggag accactaccc ggcagtggct gaccgtagct ggacaagggg
    15061 ttctcggcct atgttggatc gcgcgctata acaggcatga atggaacaca tatatatgat
    15121 atgtgcatcc gcccaagtgg acgcttcatg tctaggcaac ctaagtttgt ggtgtcctcc
    15181 tttccagcca gcgcccttgt tacagtgaca ctcatgaaca ttgcatatca aaactttgct
    15241 tgagtttggc tacgtagagc ataagattct taatggacat caacggaagc gtggtgattt
    15301 ttggtggagg tgagtattgc aactacctat gtattaagca ttgagtcccc tgaaagttaa
    15361 cggcttctgc agcgagtggg attgggaagg cgtgctcaga ggcttttgcc ctagaaggcg
    15421 cagcagaagt aatcatcgca gacctcaata ttgatgctgc agaggaggtt gctagagggc
    15481 ttactggtat cgctacggca gaaagcttta ggtccagagc aatcaaagtc gatgtcgcgt
    15541 cagaagagtc ggtaaagaat gccgttgaag aagctgtccg ctacttggga cgcatcgact
    15601 attgcgttaa ctcggctggg gtaagtcgac tctccgttct attcactatc acccagtcgc
    15661 atgttttgac gattatcgaa cttagatagg tgtcaaggtc gcgaaagaaa tgtcagaagc
    15721 tgacccctct gacttcgatc gcttcctacg catcaatgtc atggggacat tcctagttac
    15781 gcgttacgtt tctgcggcaa tgagaactca ggcacccacg gccgtgtctg cttcatccgc
    15841 cggaaaacgt ggtcttacga ggggagctat cgtaaatctc ggctcactcg cttcattcat
    15901 atcacaaccc ggacaggtcc agtacacagc atcaaagcat gcagtgttgg gtgtcacaaa
    15961 gaacgccggt aagcggaatc ccaccctccc tcaaatatca tccttgactg acgccactat
    16021 agcactcgat aatgcggcac atgccatccg cgtgaactgt ctatgtccat cttgggtaga
    16081 tactccgatg gtaaggcagg ctgtggacag cgtaccaggg ttacaacaga cgatcgaatc
    16141 cgtgatacca atgggacgca tagcgtgcac cgaagaggtg gccgatgcag tcattttctt
    16201 gtgtagctat aggtcgagct acatgactgg ctgtgccttc attgtggatg gtggaacttc
    16261 gctctcgggt aaactctaat gttacgttcg ggaaccctgc caaggaggag attctgtcag
    16321 cttggaggaa tcttggctct caatagtaaa catcaacggg gtatcaaaga accgaatcat
    16381 gcatttgcct ctgtcccgac ttcaattgct tacctgcata tgcgtatgtc atcccaggtc
    16441 cggaactggg ggccacgcta actccaattg aagcccctgg aaatgatctt gtcccgacgt
    16501 tgcagtcaac tgaacatagc agccttatca agatggtgtc aggttgcaca tatgcatgct
    16561 atgcaggtat catttatgta atgtacatgg tactatgtat gccacatttt gcctggcttt
    16621 atgatcctag ctagctcagg cagatcggca gaaaatagaa acctggcttt ccaaagccac
    16681 atataacttc acactgaaca agcttgggtt gataccaggt ccacaaggta ttttcatcta
    16741 ctctcacaat caatcaaaaa gttccgttat agcctaaggc agaaatggat gcaaccgaga
    16801 agctcgacac gacgggatcg ggatatgtca ctaatggctt tcctgcccct ggactccccc
    16861 gaacgatgcg tcatattact ggattcaact cgaaaggcga atccgtattt ctcagtaccg
    16921 actcaggaga ccaccaccgg ataatgggag aacaacaggc tgtcgctaac ataatctatt
    16981 cgacgaacga gacccctgtt gaatgcaatg gtgaagttga tatcaagcat gccaaggaga
    17041 acgaggtttg tgatccaacc gaaccgcgct tgttatctgg gaactactga tgacacctgt
    17101 tcagccgccg cttcactacc ccaatggcac tgtggctcgc atggtcgact ttgctcctgg
    17161 agtcaagtct cctatgcatc gcgcagtttc tcttgactat ggcgtcgtct tggaaggtgt
    17221 ctttgagctg acacttgact caggtgagac gcgcatcatg agaaggggag acgtcagtgt
    17281 gcaaagggct gcggctcacc agtggcgcaa catcaccggc aatggcacaa tgccaggccg
    17341 tatgctgtat attcttctcg actgcaagga cgtctatgtt gaggggaaga agatggaagg
    17401 ataccttggc ttattgggcc agtactacca aggcagtcag cattgattca tccagttact
    17461 acaccttaag cctgaatata tgtggtgtgc gattgaccac ttggagtttg tgtacatgaa
    17521 acatcgctcc attttgaagt atagtgctct taaagtggca ctactagtaa ctatgcaaga
    17581 acaacccaca tctagttgta attatccact ttcatatcac ctttgcctct cgtttctgat
    17641 cttctcgaga tcgaacagaa gcgagaagat gtaatcctaa agagatcaga tccagcagac
    17701 tgggtagcga tgcttctaaa ccttacccat acagtgcgcc atccaaccat atcaagtaag
    17761 cgcaccagaa aggttgtgtt tccataccaa aaccaagcgg gcggagaccg actcgagctt
    17821 tgcttgacta ccttctccgc atatgtgaag cggtcggtgg tttctaggac gattacttcg
    17881 cttgaaacgg aaaaggcaag tatcaaatac gtacttgggc ttcgcttaac atgctgtcga
    17941 aaagcgtatg agagaggggc atagaatgaa tctgttcatg cttgtgaacg gtgaacggca
    18001 aaaggactat ctcgacgttg agatacaggc tagtacttgg tacgaacctt ccggcaatgc
    18061 tctatccaca tcgttactca ggatattcgt gccaatctca ccactgataa ccttacatga
    18121 aacgtatcag ttttattatc gtatagagag gactgacgat tacacataca gtaaggactt
    18181 tgacgctaat ggtcacagtg agcagctcag aaccgttcat tgcgcttgct ggatcactta
    18241 ctcaagtggt gccatctcaa cccgaagggt gtttgaccag tggtgtagag ctgctttgga
    18301 ggcattgtat gaagctattt ccttggttgg taagatgatt tcaggaaact aaaagatggc
    18361 ttcttacatc cgtatacgta aggcacgata ccaccaacgg agccgatgtt aacaatagtt
    18421 ccagatgacc tgatgagcat atcatgaaaa tgatggacca tacgcatcgg cccaaataca
    18481 ttgacatcaa acatagcttg cacggcagat acatccgtat cgatggcagt catggtatag
    18541 gctggcaaac ttagctcagt ttaaagacct acactgcccc gtgcggcatc ttacctatcc
    18601 cactattatc gataaacatt atttagagat ctgtaggaga tacactatac aatggggtat
    18661 cttacgcatt attgacaagt atttcaagga agcctcccgt gagaatcttc acatttctct
    18721 tcaattctac caccgacttt tcattagtta catcaaggcg aaaataaatg atcccgactt
    18781 tatcaagatg acctgaaggt tgactaggaa gaagagtagc aatcggatgg aagttctgct
    18841 ttgcgtattc ccggacgagg gcctccccta tgccgccctg gccacatcta cacttgtcag
    18901 caaacgatgc aatcgatcca aagatacgac aacataagct cacccagtga ccaaggcaaa
    18961 tcttttcctg tccgccatgc tggccttgaa tagtatgatc gatgcttaga gagagataca
    19021 gatgattgcc gtttcgaagc aggcgtaaga gccaagagaa ggatgggctg ccaccctact
    19081 gatgaccagc gacggcacac aaatactcgg aaaacggcca atgggaatac aacacaacga
    19141 gaggggcaga tgaggtacct tatcttctcg tgggcaacca aactgcacac tgcaagcatg
    19201 ctgtgccgtc gatttacaga aatatgcaat gcagcaccct ctggatgact tcgtatcaac
    19261 acatggtacg tctagatcgt tctgaagtgc gagttctcag tacaaacgtt tggtaggtga
    19321 cccctgcgct tgtcgtcact atgcggccaa ggagactaga acgcttgagg tcaagttgtg
    19381 tgagggtttc ctgaggtatc aggaaactta aaggatactt cttcgagatc tggatttgag
    19441 gtactcaata cagactgaaa tcgagttaca caaaaagtgt accgtgctgc tgacgatgca
    19501 ctttcaatcg ggcacatctt acgcagattg ctgcagtacc cgccagggtt cagctgtgag
    19561 tctccccaat cctaccccga aacccagatt agccatcaat tgcaataacc acgattttcc
    19621 cataacatta tccgatatcg aactttgata ctatcaattc gaatatccaa aagaaaataa
    19681 gccgagggac accacaatgt tcatggcgca atgcatgctc atgtagacag tctgtttctc
    19741 ctttagcgat ttgagattta taagcgggag acgtaacgcc atattagtgc tccatccgta
    19801 ctactcgtcc cgtcatgata gactatgcct actaccatca actaaatctg cctgaatact
    19861 acttatactt caagtctact tgagctaacg tgtgttggga aacgtgtata gagataagcc
    19921 tcggtatgtc tgagccaaca actacccagg gcagtagttt cattcccacg ccggatactg
    19981 taacctgcat gacttcagag atggatgacg acccggtatg tgtcgttgga ataggtatgc
    20041 gcttatttct acttttccgg tgctcctgct agcctctcga atgctcaaat atgttttgta
    20101 tagcttgtca ccttcctggg ggcattcgtt cgccttctga tctttgggag ttcctgattc
    20161 ataaacgaag cgctcagtca cgagtcccag ctagtcgctt caatatcaaa ggcttctatc
    20221 atccggatgg gagtagagcg ggggttatga atgctgacgg agggtacttc ctccaagaag
    20281 acgtgcgtct gtttgagaat gggttcttcg ggatcaacag catggagaca gcatacagta
    20341 agttgttttt caagactacc tgcgtggctc accaggagac ttccccgtgt ggcaccccgc
    20401 caaagatcat cttccctgga agcatgttat cttctgtcaa aggtactatg tattgatggc
    20461 aggaaaatgt agtggacccg caacaacgaa agcttcttga agtggtgttc gaatgcttcg
    20521 agaacgcagg agtatccctc gaagagattt ccgggaccaa tactggggtc tatgttggaa
    20581 actttaccgt tgatcatcaa acgatccaag cgcgggaccc agatactatc catcgatata
    20641 atgcgactgg gggaagtacg accattcttg ccaaccgaat tagccatgtg tttgatcttc
    20701 aggggcccag gtgaacaaat ccaaactgca cgcagcacaa accgccttgc taatccccaa
    20761 acttagctcc acaactgata cagcatgttc ttcctcacta tactgtctgg acagcgctgt
    20821 caacagcctt aagagaggtg actgcgatgg cgctgtggtt gcggctgtca acttgattac
    20881 ctctccagag caatgtctgg caacaatgaa agctggcgtt ctgtccccta catctacatg
    20941 ccacacgttc gatgcttcag ccgacggcta tggacgagca gacggtgtga acgccattta
    21001 tttgaaacgc ctttcctctg caatgaggga tagaaacaag atatgggcac tgatccgtgc
    21061 tactgctgta aacgcgtgag ttgatactgg tactagtcct gtgtcaatgg ttggcctaat
    21121 gcatgagtat agctgcggta gaacccctgg gattactcag cccagtgcaa acttacaaga
    21181 agctgtgatt cggaaagcgt acagcaattc gggtctaagt tttacagaca cggactatat
    21241 cgaatgccat ggcacgggaa cccctgtagg agatcccatc gaagttgaag caatttctcg
    21301 ttgcttttca ttatcaaggg aatcgccctt gttgattgga gcggtaagtt cgccttcgga
    21361 tgttacactg gaatattaaa ccagatgatt tatatttaaa cgcaggtgaa aaccaatcta
    21421 gggcatagcg aggcagctag cggattgacg tccatcatca aagttgcctt ggctttcgag
    21481 cacggtaaaa ttccacctac atttggagtg acgaggataa atcccaatcg taaatgtcca
    21541 cgccccaaca taccaatttg aaccactgat ttgactctat tagtaccgct tgattcatcg
    21601 aagatgaaga ttgttactga actagaagac tggcctagac atttgcgcag agctagcatc
    21661 aactcttttg gatatggggg caagtcatcc ccttctcgta gccaaattgc aaagccgtaa
    21721 ttcctcggtt tggaactaca aaatccagtg ctaacataga aaaggagcaa atgcacacgc
    21781 tattctcgaa gcattcgacg tttctatgat acttgatcag ccactaggcc atgaagctca
    21841 agtggctact tccggacggc gacttgtctt gcccgtttcg gcggcgacaa acaaagcttt
    21901 ggatgacaga actcgccaaa tatcgcaaat cgcttcatcc tgtgacagca agactttgga
    21961 aagcctagca tacactttga cgacatgcag atcattactc aagtctaggc aggttctcct
    22021 ggctgagtct ggccaggatg gagccactga tctggtgaat gtcgaaatca acgatgtctc
    22081 tttaggccca ctacctttcg tcttcgtatt cagtggtcaa ggagcccagt actcaggtat
    22141 gggaaaagaa ctccttgctc ggaatgagtc tttcctagcg gggattcggg aattggaccg
    22201 taccttacaa gccttgccca aggatagggc cccaagctgg tccatagagc agtccatcct
    22261 caaccctgga gatacaagtc aaacgcagaa agccatacac agccagacac tttgtaccgc
    22321 tctacaaatt gctatagttg atctgcttaa aagctggaac gtgaaaccca tggccgtggt
    22381 tggacattca tcaggggaga ttgcggcggc ttatgctgca ggcctcatga gcaacactca
    22441 agccatactt gtcgcctact tcagaggtta tgcggtcgac caggtgaaag ccacgggctc
    22501 catgatggcg gttggccttg acgttcgaac tgcccatgat ctcatccgga agaacgatct
    22561 cgaccagtcc gtgtgcattg cttgtgtcaa tgcaccggag agcgtgactc tcagtggatc
    22621 aacagagggc attcgagcac tggaacgtca actgcgaaag caacagacgt tctgtcgggt
    22681 actttcaaca gacggtcggg catatcattc taatatgatt aaggatgcta gcaaactcta
    22741 cgaagatatg ttgagtccat tatttgaaca ccagagcgtc ccatcgcggc acgcagctgc
    22801 gcaaatgtat tcctcagtgg ggaactacgg tgacacaccg aagaacccgg atactagtac
    22861 agactgggcg caatattggc gcgaaaacct cgagaagcca gtccagttcg acctcgcctt
    22921 gagaagtgta accgcttcca aggacctcca attcatagag atcggccccc acgcaacttt
    22981 gaaagggccc gtgaaccaga ttcgcacaag catggaacgt ggtacagatc gcttccgtta
    23041 tgctccaagc ttgatccgcg gccgagacgc ggatctatgt atgaagcaat tggctggtat
    23101 actgtttatg catggttata gtttgaattg gcaacacgtc aactctgtaa gcatgagcaa
    23161 tcgaagccct ctacacaata tacctccgta tccgtgggac tacaaaaaca ccaagctgct
    23221 ttaccacgaa tcacgctcaa gtcatgagct gcggaatcga aaacatatgc gccacgagtt
    23281 attggggtca caacagccca ctggcaacgg cattgactgc agttggcgca atgataggtt
    23341 acgtctcaaa gagatgccat ggctgcgaga tcataaggtt ggaggtcaaa ttgtctttcc
    23401 tgcggcgggt taccttgcaa tggttatgga gggcttaagc caaattcgag acgatgaagc
    23461 cttgtctcaa ccagtagtgc ctgcattcga tttctgcgac gtcaatttca acgccgccct
    23521 ggtgatcgat gacgaagata gcctattgac cgcagataca gagctgcata cggttatatc
    23581 accacggaag atctccacga caagcatatc ctccagttgg tatgatttct ccatctcttc
    23641 gtggaaaacc ggaaaatcaa ggctacactg cgttggcagt gttcgggaga ctaatgatat
    23701 ggtacctgat agaagtacca ccatccatca ggcggatcga ttagagagaa ttcccacaga
    23761 ccgctggtat gaaaaattcg ctttggaagg actggacttc ggtaaaagct ttcattcagt
    23821 acccttcatt gaggtcaacg gtagtagaga tcgatacgaa gccgttgcga ttacaaagtt
    23881 catcactcac cctacggaag gccatggcac atactatccc atgcatccta tcactattga
    23941 tgcgtgcctg caagcaggaa ttatgagtac atgtgcagga ataattagtc agcttcaagg
    24001 gtatttgcct gtcttcatca agggatgcct tatcaagact gtacctcgat cttcaaggct
    24061 ggactcggaa gccacgattc atgttcgatc ctgccgaact ggtgtctcta ctcaacggat
    24121 acactgtact ctccgagatg ctgcagggaa aacaatgatt gagatgggag atgtgcgaat
    24181 gtctttgtac gaaggaaaaa ttggcaacga cacaagtaaa acagaggagg gcatggattc
    24241 ccaacgccat ccatgcctac gtgtccaatg gaagcctgat gcccatcttc tgcagcccgg
    24301 tttgaaatcc aacttgagca aatatattgc ctcctttctt cagcatcagg acccagacct
    24361 aacagaagat gaggacatcg ctacaattgg ggcattgctc gaccttgcag gccacaagaa
    24421 tcctcaaatg cgtattctcc agctcggaga aagttgcagc tgcaaaacaa agagatggga
    24481 cagtttctta gacaagacta ctccttttcc aagataccta tcgtggcaca ctgctactat
    24541 gacagcagat gggactctat tgctcgatgg tgtggataag ggaccatttg attctatcat
    24601 cgtcacgggg gtgagtgaaa ggaatcagga atgtgagaga tcttacgcag tcgcttacta
    24661 cttatccagc ggagtaattc ggagaaattc tggaaatctt gttcgacttc gattatctcc
    24721 agccttgccg acgatggtat cattattacc cataaaacag caacagctca gtcagctctt
    24781 gaagctgcag acttttgggc aaccgaggtt gatagcaaat cgctgctctg tcgacgaatc
    24841 cctcgaatgt gctcacttgg aaacaaagct gtggtcattg tggtatgtag tagtcttccg
    24901 ttactaagtc gtttcgtctg tttaaagatt gttgtttgac attaccttca ggttgacaac
    24961 ccttctggaa ctgttctgga gttcgcatct ttccttgccg aacaattacg acaggctggg
    25021 acaatgagag tgcaggtcat tcccatctgt catatatcag aggtgacaag tttcgaagac
    25081 tcagtgtgca tctcgttgat tgagattgaa catccctttc tggccaggat aagacaggct
    25141 gaccttgatc ttctccgctg cataaccaac gttgcaacac agttgctctg ggtgaccggg
    25201 gctggtatgc tgagcccgaa aggactcaag ccggacttga ccctatccag tggactgtct
    25261 cgagcgctga tgctggaaca gccttcatta cggttcgtcg ttgtggacgt tgggaccgag
    25321 gcctttgaaa gctccacaaa ggaacataca tgcaacaaca tcatagctgc actgaaccat
    25381 gcaggaagaa ttgacgataa agagtatgtg caacttcacg gtatactcta cgttagtcgt
    25441 ttcagtccgg acagcaacct caactccctg ttccaacgcc gactccagcc agcggatcgc
    25501 aaggagatgt gtactttggg tacagcgaaa cccgcaaggt tatcaattgg aaaagtagga
    25561 atcacagaca cgattcattt ccagcagctg cgggaaccac aaaccgaccc gccgaccggc
    25621 ttcgtagata tcgagatgca ggtcatgagc ctgaatgcga aagacgtgta tgcactcaat
    25681 ggccgcgttg agactcagaa ggggacaatc gccatggagt tcggcggcgt tgtaatagcg
    25741 aaggggcccg atgtgcccga cacccagctt aacattggcg acagagttgt agctgtcagc
    25801 ccgaaccact tcaccaccac cgtacgggtt cctgcttggg cggcccagcg catcaagcca
    25861 gacgaggacc tcagcattat gtcggggctc cccatagcct acagcacggc gttgtacgct
    25921 ctagacgatc gcgcgcacct tcgacgaggg gagtcaattt tgattcattc gggaacgggg
    25981 gccctcggca ttgcgaccat cactctagcc caacgtatgg gtgctattgt ctacaccact
    26041 gtcagctccc cagccaagaa gacctggatt atcgaaaacc tcggcgtagc gcccgcaaac
    26101 atattccact cccgggaagc tgccagtttt gtcgttggtg tgagggaagc aacgcaaggc
    26161 cgtggggtcg acgtgattat caactctctc actggcgatc tgatgcatgc tagctgggac
    26221 tgcatagctg aattcgggcg tttcatcgag gtcggtaaac gcgagctagt tgacgctggc
    26281 aagttagaca tggctgtctt cctcagaaat gccactttca ccgctttcga tctgagtgaa
    26341 ttgttcttcc atagggaaaa gtactatcgc gacttgctcg tcgggtaagt gaacctccgc
    26401 gcagaagcga tgcggccctc ctactgacat aatgcaggaa aatgagagag gtgcttgctt
    26461 tattccgctt aggggaaatc aaacccatgc cgaccagaaa attcgatgtt gcagatgttt
    26521 cagatgccta tcgatacttt tcgacgaaag ataggatagg taaagttgtg atctcattgg
    26581 aaaaccaaga gagccccatc ccggtgtgta cctttattac tactataaca agcagccata
    26641 taactaacta ccgataggtg tctcctgcgc catgtctcac ggtgctgaat ccagacaagg
    26701 tataccttct cataggctgc cttgggggac ttggacgtag cctcagtcgt tggttattgt
    26761 cccgtggtgc aagaaatttt gtctttcttg ggaggtcagg cggcgacaag ccggcagcca
    26821 agaaccttat agcgcaactc cgagaaggcg gtgcgacagt ctttgcagta cgcggcgacg
    26881 tatgtgaaac gcacgatgta gctcaggcag tcaagtgttg cgttgacacg gggagaccct
    26941 tgggaggcgt tgtacaagca tctatggggt tgtccgaaag ccttttctcg cttatgactg
    27001 gcgatgcctg gcagaaagcc attcagccaa agtggaaagg cacatggaac acccattccg
    27061 ctatacgtgg gattgataat gacctcgact tttttctact cttatcttca atatccggca
    27121 ccgtggggac agctacggaa agcaattatt gcgcggcgaa tgggtttctc gatgccttcg
    27181 cgcgcaagtg ccgcctagat ggaatgcctg cggtctcgct tggcctcgga atggtatccg
    27241 aggttggata tttgcacgag aacccggaga tagaggccct gctgctacgt agagggatcc
    27301 agccgctcac agaggaagaa ttcctacaga tggtggattt cgctctactc tccgcgaaag
    27361 acagcgtcgt aaacacatca ttggattcac ctttggccca cctcctcacc gggttggaac
    27421 cgctaagact tcgtcaactg aaaagccaag gctttgatat cagccacaac acagcgcagg
    27481 accctcgtgc atccatctta tcggctgccc tggaggctga tcgggaacac gatgataata
    27541 tacttgatga gacccaaacc tgggtcactg ctccttggct gaaggatgta ccatctaacg
    27601 ccctagcaac cctaaggcag caggctgatg cgccttcgtt agaagcggcg gttttacggc
    27661 tatctaagaa gtgtttcggt aatttgatct tgcttgcacc agatcagata gacgaacaca
    27721 aaccgctgaa tgcctacggt gtagacagca tgattgcgtc tgaattccgt acatggttct
    27781 ggagtgcgtt caaagtggat gttccattcc tggatatcct tagccaagaa aagtctctgc
    27841 ttgcgctttc gactttcatc aaggccaagt tgattcagag ttgattagtg tccgttcata
    27901 ccagtggacg ataaagttga tttcatagat tggccagatt ctagaaccaa aagtgtccgt
    27961 agcgtgacat tcacatttcg agcaagctac aagaatttcc attgacgatg aagtgatgtg
    28021 aatatgaggt acacttgctt gaatgtgaga gcttatctta ggtgttagac tgtacgtggt
    28081 gaggatgtaa gagtgaaaca gatcaagatg aactgtcgcg gtccttgagg tcaattcagc
    28141 acactcgata agcatcaata cagcattgga agaaagccaa ggatgtccat tatgatagtg
    28201 caacgagctt aaagttccta aattaatcga ataggcacca cggactagtg gttggagcga
    28261 gctatagtga atggtatatg aagttcgacg tcgaacgttc aggccataag ccctacgcac
    28321 atctcatcag tttacagtga aataacaccg tgttcagaaa gtttagtggt attccaacta
    28381 agagagccag cttaaatctg gagccacatc atatcatcac cctcatagat actacctagg
    28441 cagcgtgtta gccgcctagt atgtgctgta atgccgagca cagtgtgact gattgatgat
    28501 tgacacgaga tatgtgccct gtccttgact tttgactttg accccggtat gggggcgatg
    28561 gtttccatta ttacatagct gagtaattga tctatcggtg tgagtgggat gtgcatattc
    28621 gcttagaaaa gggatctgta cgggtatcgt accaccgccg atctagcgag gtcaatttca
    28681 gcctgcatta tcttgccgca agtactgctg cagtgtggta catagcgatc ggttccacta
    28741 attcatcttt acacaacatg agatgctccg gccgtggctt acatctcggc tgccgctgcc
    28801 agcactgtcg tcccacgtaa cattgagata ctaccgagcc cccgaggtgc tgtgcctgat
    28861 tgtatgatct agactatttg cacatgacga atcctacgtt ggacacggga aggtgatgcg
    28921 ggtaaaactt atcgtcttat tgtcccggat cacagctatc tagtacaacc ccaagtagca
    28981 ttggaaggat cggggagcac ctatagaaat gcacatttca ctgccttggt cagccgtcgc
    29041 tctcaagtat gctgatattg gacgtagata tgcaggactt cggcgctgtc aaaactgtat
    29101 agccaatgaa taaaagctgc acttactaca tagctgcctt aaatagacgt atctttcaga
    29161 aggattcaga aagcctggtc agatggtacc accctgaaac cataccgaga tgcttgcttc
    29221 ctaagtgaac tatgtcgtta tctcggccag ccggaccgga cactatggcc aagcattgtt
    29281 ctttcaaaac cccaatattc atgcacgtca gcttggcact acccgaagaa agatgacagc
    29341 atcagtcggc cgattattat acataaccca atgcaacctg agctataagg tgcccagtgg
    29401 ggctgacgtt gccttcttgc cgggcgcagg agcgggccgc acactgcacg cattgaccag
    29461 tgtagcaatc gcttgcctct gacttggctg atgaggttca gatgatcctt ttcctattcg
    29521 ccagagacgt cctgcgagcg atcagcaatg caaagccctt cctccacgct gcagctgcgc
    29581 ccgcccgccc gcgttacgag cacattacgc aacacaaccc tttctaaaga cccgaggact
    29641 gcaaaagaat cgtttgatgg caccctcaat ggacttttca acgtatgaac aactcgccta
    29701 accgactata ctattgttag attgcaatgg acagaaaagc tgcagtgaac tttcgacgca
    29761 ccacatctgc gggggtcttg cagcgtagcg cgtcatctcc caactgcggg atccgatcat
    29821 gatggggagt aagtaagcct caatccattg gtggaccaga aggctttgcg gatggacatg
    29881 ccttattgat agtccgcgtc catttatgta cccggctcaa cttcacccag aggttgagca
    29941 cctgggacga agagtcgcag taaggccttt tagtggctaa agtaattcag aacatgaatg
    30001 gtcgatacac acagaagaag aatctattga taagggaaaa tgcattcttc cgatgctaag
    30061 agtgaccttc catgacagtt gcacagaaat ccggcaatcc catattcaga aacaccatca
    30121 gatatagtct cgtatagcta tctgcagaag cgtgaatttc aacggcttaa cgccgagtag
    30181 tacataatac ttcgccagta tgtcaaggaa gtggcggcac cgcaggacgc tgttgattgc
    30241 tcaagtttga atctttactt tttgtggagc tcagtttcct caaaggcata gagttttgct
    30301 cgtttatctc gttataccga ttgtgtaagt tcggccgaga ccttttccgg gagaacaggg
    30361 acctgagcgt tcctgattgg gatgtatttc ccaagtcggt tcctgttgcg gccggcgacc
    30421 tttggccgct acctagggtg gaacgtatca ggcgatccat cgattctccg gcctgctgta
    30481 ccaagaatac tacgggcttc ggagcagcag gcgcacagaa caccaagaac cccgcagtca
    30541 attcggcact gcacagtatt gactgcttag agagttcata tgtgtaatcg ttgctcgaaa
    30601 catatacaac tccaaaggct attcggagcg ccgcacatat acagcctctg caacatcgtg
    30661 cgggttagca tctgcataga aagtaggaca gtatgggaaa tggtgatcat acaggagacc
    30721 tatgacaaag acgacagaaa cgccaactcg cttcctccgg gacatattca ggcgccagat
    30781 gacaccttgg gggaggagga gaatagcaag atcgaacagg aggttgacga gtgcagaggt
    30841 cagggatagg acggccgagt ctaggcagtg accgccaggg attgtcttgt cccagtagta
    30901 ttctcgcggg gtgcacgacg tgcactcgag aatgatgttg atgatatagt aagtcgaatt
    30961 gagccctgct atgatatagc atgtccaccg gaaggctttg cgactacctg ggccaaagat
    31021 gcgcgcccat tcgaggagaa tggctgtctt caagaagatc atggtggcca aatacatctg
    31081 agttcccagg aaaagattct gcggtatatt ttagtcagaa gtccaggtgg ctagaccgac
    31141 gtttaagaga aaactgacgt agtagaacca cgccaggttc ttgagccgga agtcccatcc
    31201 atggacaaag aagcctgaag tagcagccac gcggaacaca aaaacgcagc cggcaatgta
    31261 cgtgccctat ggtgataatg tcagtctact tcagatgtta attcttcggt gatatctcct
    31321 actatcgctg gtaatatcac atctattggg agacggatca gtaaacattc gcagacacga
    31381 gatcagcaga ggccagtgtg catggaatac ttacagtctc ccagtgcggg tcgattcttc
    31441 atgtaagagg ttctcgcata ggcgcggata agaaggaaaa tgagcgagat ggcaaggaat
    31501 agcgaagtaa gcccattgat gagcgcgttg ccattcggcg ggttgtcgag gttaggctca
    31561 acgccatcgg gtgggggaag aaccgcgcct tccgggtctg ccatgatgga gattcgaatc
    31621 aatactaact atcaccgtgc aggccgctga gacttggtat agacaagatt ccgaagttga
    31681 caaaagcgaa aaggctcgag aggaggggtg tggtgagaag acataatgtg gcacgagggc
    31741 ggcacaagaa ttcccgtccg gccgtcagga tctctagcaa cctccaggag tctgtggttc
    31801 agctcgttca cgctgtgcga cgtgaggcag gattgtggcg gcgctgctga ctgctgggta
    31861 cattttggga gggtgggtgc tacccgcctc gttacacaca cgcaagttga tgaggcgggg
    31921 ttcttcagag tcagtgagct cacaagaaaa cgggcgtttc tctcccttgc aagaaaacac
    31981 ctgcgactga cgattacagc gcctgaaaca gactcccttc cacgatatcc ccttctgatt
    32041 acagagtttc cttcaacatg ccagagccac aaccagacac caataacgac cccccctatg
    32101 aactcatcta ttggcatgtc attcctggcc gtggtgagca tatccgtctc tgcttcgttg
    32161 aagctggggt accgtactcg gatacggctt tcatcgaggg tggaatggac accttgcaca
    32221 cttatatcag cgaacagaac ctcggtgata aggtgaaccc accgcctctg gcccctccta
    32281 tcctgaagca cggggacctg gttatctcgc agacgcccaa catcctgctt tacctgggtc
    32341 cacggctagg tttggctgca ggccagggca atgacatcta caaggtcaac gccctcgctc
    32401 ttaccgccct tgatggtttt agcaacgagg tccataactg ccaccatccc attgctatcg
    32461 acctttacta cgaagagcag aaggaagagt gcctgcgccg cgtcaaggat tgggtgaagc
    32521 atcggctgcc caagtatctc ggctatttcg aacgagtcct gtcaggaacg gcaagtggcg
    32581 agggtccctg gctgtatggt ggtgttctga cctgggcgga cctggtcttc ttccaggtac
    32641 tctaccttgc cttgttttcc aatctcattc ccgattccca gtcgcacagc accatttgta
    32701 atcttatgga ttcgctgata accaactctt ttccaagact cttgatggca ccagctacat
    32761 gttccgcaaa gccgtggctg ccgcaaagca gtcgggcaaa tacaaccgtg ttttccaaca
    32821 ctacgaagct gtcaaggcac ggccacgcat cgctgagtat ctcgccactg aaaagcgcca
    32881 gaaatattca aattacggag tctatcgata ttacgaggag ctagacgtgg tcgcagacga
    32941 gtaggattat tcatggaatc attcacctat gggttcgtaa ctttcaccgt caaagaccga
    33001 caatggtcag cctggatgct tgaagaaatg gagggctacg gccaaaaaaa ttgtttctaa
    33061 tgccattgtg tattctaaat ctataagtct tgttcacagc ccaagatact tggacgactg
    33121 tggccgtcga agcgtgcgga ggcctggctt acgtctcggc catttcattt cttcgttccg
    33181 agtccttggg cttttctttc acactcttcc actcaatgaa acaggcaagt atgaaagttg
    33241 cagccgcaaa tgccgttgaa ccataaaata tcacacgtac gccgtatgca taagcttcgg
    33301 ctattgaaga cctctgctcg ggcttaacca tggcctgcaa gccagtgatt cccgcgccaa
    33361 agatttgctc tgctgtgatg ttcggaataa cactttggac ttgtcggcgt acgacacttg
    33421 tgaatatcgc actgccaatg ctggtaccaa ggctaccacc caaatcttgg cacgtcgtga
    33481 taatagtaag cgctgtgggg acatcgctag gatcttggaa gaccgtctgg gcggctatct
    33541 gtggaccatt gaacccaatg ccgaagccac tcagcgctag tatttgatat ccgatccatc
    33601 gtggagcagg agtagatgtg gtaagcgtag acagtagagc tgtgcctgcc gtacctagta
    33661 agctgcctac cagcatgaaa ggcgtgtaga gccctaacca ggaaatagca aggttcgcca
    33721 agatctggaa agtgaaatag ctgaggaagc tcgggattgt gtccacgccc gattccagcg
    33781 cggttttatt ttgcgcagcc tgaaagaata taggcagcta ggacgtaaaa gtacattagc
    33841 cgcatgacgt tagacaacat tgacaagtgc agcgattgga gacttacgaa gtaggtgatc
    33901 tgggctttga ctgtctgcat gaacaggaca tataatgcgg agcaagcaac gcttctttgc
    33961 ttaatgatac gcccaggtac gagcgcccgc tctccacggc ggacctggac gaaggaaaac
    34021 aaaaaaaata ggagcccggt caccacgtaa agtgcaatga gctgccctcc tgtccaatcg
    34081 taacgagtgc ccccgaactg caagaaaagc gtcaagcaga cgacggccag aacccagaga
    34141 gcaaagccaa gaatatcaaa ttcttcaagc agttgcttaa agccgtcgcg cctgccctca
    34201 gggtctttga cagggcttcc aaggggagca agcagtagac tgaagccgcc tattggtagg
    34261 ctgatccaga agcaccaatg ccacgagagt cgcgacgtca aggcaccgcc aacgacgggg
    34321 cctgccgtca tcgtcgaccc tatgaccaag gcgaagatgg cggtaatgat aggtcgccag
    34381 cggagcgtga tgatatacga cacgataatc aagccgccta cgaacgaccc cgagatgccg
    34441 gcgccggata tagctcgccc gatgattacg gccgccgagc taggtgcaag cgctccgacc
    34501 agggtgccga gtaaaaatag gatgaatgca ctgaagaaga ccggcttggc tgggaaggcc
    34561 ttatagatct gggcccaggc catctggcag catgataacg agaggtaact gtcgtcagag
    34621 tcaggttgat agcgtggaat ctgaatgctc cctacactta ctaggcggtt ccataccagc
    34681 cagcatctga agtgcttcca aaagagtccg taatggccgg cacggcaggc gcaattagat
    34741 tggcatccta atacatcgtt aggaccaacg gcgccgcgaa acacggtcca ctcgtaaggg
    34801 tgcatactag accaccggta aatacagcaa cgccaagggc gatgaatagc agagcgaacc
    34861 gcaccggaga ttccttcttt ggttgctgct caacgttggc gccgagatct ggaagcagtt
    34921 gatctggtcc acgggccttt tctgattccg ccggcgtaag cccttcttct gccgcattca
    34981 ctgccatctt tgactcgtct ctgctgcgtc caaatttgct ccaaaaactg ttttcaaggg
    35041 ccgggctgct catgccatat gttggtgggg gttaccggcc gaagtaaggg atgctcatct
    35101 gcgatacctc tggtcggaca ctgccaaagg gtggccaacc gaacagtggg cataggtgtg
    35161 actgacggag ctgcttacgt cgcacaaatg gggtaagggg gtgggatgtt cggcaaggtg
    35221 actaaattag cattctagaa ccgtgaaagt cctgcatttg acattgtcgc ttgatgcaca
    35281 ggttgcaggc taaccgaggg attcagccgg tacgttaggt agtagttggg ggcggatggg
    35341 taaggcgcca ctcagcaaag tcgtttgctc taggccttat gtacagagta catcacaggt
    35401 tcccgcctgc ttcgtttctg acttgtctcc gaaaacagag acacctcatt atctgagacc
    35461 tcaatggtat gactgatcac gcaagcttat tgatcgcacg gatcgcattc tttctacagg
    35521 catcttgatc cttctcctct gccactagtt attgatccta tgtatagaat ctgatagcag
    35581 aagcaccgca aagcacatat ggtaaggcag atcttgtgca ctgcgttgat gtggcttgtt
    35641 gggttgattt tggtgtagtg gtcatcaggt ctttagggga ctattctgaa cgaactcagg
    35701 agagacgaga gtaagataga cccatgcgga tttagtttat aatagcccac gcactctcta
    35761 gtatagagca gaattcttgg acactattct gacccagaac tggagcacct cccaacatgg
    35821 ccgaaatggt tgaccatatt tatcgccttg aggggaaatc atcccatgct tcgagcctca
    35881 gtcagaccta tgaacctcac attcttcgtg gggcttggct tctcactctc gcccgctatt
    35941 cagcggcaga tgtgatacaa gtgaaggaca tcgcctctgc tggttctgtt gagctacata
    36001 ctagcgctga tagaccaatc catatatttc tggagcaggt acgcaagaac atggttggtg
    36061 atgcttgctt cacgtacggt cctgtacaaa cgtacccctt agctgagcgc tgcctaaaag
    36121 ctggcaatat caactttatg acggcgatct gccatcaaac tgcagattta tctcagctgg
    36181 ttccatgtca catagtatta gtcatcaagg atcatggggt caacatcttt gtcgacgaag
    36241 cactttcgtc gagcaagcac gatgcaagtt tgccgaagcg catcatgggc cagttcgaaa
    36301 ctgttgcgtc caaacttcag gaggccatac ccaagtcact cattggcaat attgacttta
    36361 tgagtcctca tgattgggag gttgccgcca gagatgagat agcacgaccc ccaaggaatc
    36421 gcagtacgct gcataccatg atgttgaaga attcaagccc tggctcgcaa gccatagaag
    36481 ctccggatgg tagcctgacg tacgcagagc ttgatgatgc gtccaatatc gtcgcgcgca
    36541 agctccagca ggctggcgtc gctcgtggct cttacgttcc tctcttcttc gagaagtcca
    36601 ggtggcaccc agtctctgtg ttcgcttgct cgaaaatagg ggcaccgtgg gtaacgatcc
    36661 ctatcgagat gccttcaggc cgagtacaag ctattatcga tcagcttcag gataacggtg
    36721 gacgaatgag tcgagtctgc ctaagctccg tccggcagcg tgacctagcc gcctcgttaa
    36781 tccatacggt gatccaagtt gaggaaaaat tatgttctcc aacgaaagcc aatggtatcc
    36841 acactaacca catggtacgc gggcacaacg actcgacgtc ccgagcggag gaatggggcg
    36901 atgttcagcc tgaggattgc gcatacgtgg tctttacttc cggaaccaca ggcgttccga
    36961 aaggtatcgc aatctcacaa gagaatatat gcagtttcat accctcttgg atcaaactgc
    37021 gtggacatcc tggaggtcct gagattcgag agggccatat cctctcctat gcatgggatg
    37081 tgagtgtcct agagatcttg gtgtccctct gtacggggtc ctgcttatgc attctttcgg
    37141 aagaagagcg gatcaacgac ctgggtccat ctttggcacg aaacggtgta acacacctcc
    37201 atatcacacc atcgctttcc gaacttctgg accctgccga cctcccagca ctgagacaca
    37261 tacactttgc cggagagtgg acgacgcaag ccttagttag tagatggtta cctagaacag
    37321 aagttcttgt gacctatggc ccggccgaga ttaccaacga atgttgtgga ctacgcatac
    37381 tacatgcagc tggctttggc aatgggtgca tcgggcgacc attcgggtcg cgcgtgtacg
    37441 tggtcaaccc cgacaatccg catcagcggc tgccccgagg gtttgtcggc gagataattg
    37501 tcgagggccc cggagtttca gcgggatatc tagggaatcc ggaggcaact gccaacacct
    37561 tcgttgacaa cttgacctgg gcaccggccg ttgatggcca gccacgcaag ttttatcgca
    37621 caggcgacct gggctatata gatgcagacg ggctgttttt ctgccgaggc cggaaagact
    37681 cgcaggtaaa aatccgtggg cagcgagttg agctctctga agtcgagcat cacatcaagg
    37741 ccttcatgcc cggtgggtcc agtgtcgtgg ttgatgcagc tacgctacgt acgggcacca
    37801 cagccttgac ggccttctta caggttgaca atagcatgtt acctgcctct cgatatgctc
    37861 tcgtagagag cttaaagagc cccttgtcag cgtacctacc accagcattt cttccgtctt
    37921 cgttcctttt cgtcgatcgc atccccttgg gaaacactgg gaaggctgat aggaagaagc
    37981 ttagagctat ggctgaagct gctcccatgg ggctctcagc aaccaagttg ctggaaccca
    38041 actcagcaga gcctgttgcg ctcaatgcct ccaatgacca gaccattatc actaatggcg
    38101 gattaaacga ccttgaggag ctgttgcgag aactgtgggc cctggttctc tgcttgggag
    38161 cggacaagat tactgccaca tcccatttct ttggacttgg tggcgattcc gttgctgcca
    38221 tgaagctggt ctcaatggcc aaaaagaaat ccatatctat ttcttccgct cagatcttca
    38281 agacccctac cttccaagca cttgtggcgt ccatagaatc aacatcacaa ccgcctccaa
    38341 ctacacaatc tacctcgcca cagaactcgc atgcttcgaa acttgctccg ttcccagctc
    38401 gaccattgca agcagcagga acacagaaga gttcgaatgc cattagcaag tcccccactc
    38461 ctttggatag caacgccaat gcgtattccg gccttcaggg gtctgctggc gacggtcata
    38521 actctctgca aatatcgccg atggccaagc tcgaggacac gacgacacca gcactggttg
    38581 tcaacggcac agggaaatct ggcccgacta aacattcgtc cgatcacgag gctctcttga
    38641 atggtgtact gaaggatcgt cgtcagggcc ccgagacaca aaaattcaat atgaatgaga
    38701 tcgttgcctc atgggccatc gagccagaat gcatcgaaga tgttgctagt gcaacactga
    38761 ttcaacagag ctctttgacg ctgtcgcatc ttgacaatgc cagaaacatc atgcaatggg
    38821 aattcaagct cccatccaga acattgcatc agcgtctcct tggcgcctgg caacgtgtgg
    38881 tcgaccgaaa ttccgtactg cggacacgct tcttccagtc gacagctggc ctgcttcaag
    38941 ttgtcctcgc tgacgacttt cactgggaag tccgacgtcg ggttgcctct gcagaagcgc
    39001 gccttcacct gcgtcagaaa atggccaaga ctgatggtca tctgagtgat ctggtgttat
    39061 tccatgcgcc tggcgaagac aaacagtctt tggtatggac tgtgcatcgt gccctggtag
    39121 atgagtatgc ggcgaagctg atcatgaatg ctgtcgacaa ggcgtacaaa ggccacgtca
    39181 tgccacagct ggaatctttc acttcgtttt catctatgag tgcaagcgct ctgataaccg
    39241 aagctgaaaa ggcatattgg gagactacct tgggaagatg tcatagtgtt ctttttccca
    39301 ctgtttctga cctcaacctt gcgcgcgtac gtgcgaccgc cagcctgaaa cgtgtggtgc
    39361 ctgggttgtg tcacgccacc gccgccctct tgagggccgc ttgggctctg atggtagcaa
    39421 agacgacgaa aaccaatgac gtcgtttttg gtgccgttgt gaatggtagg aatgacatga
    39481 gatcgatgaa tgtggtggga cctctgcgta acgtcgtgcc tgtgcgactt gcagtcgacc
    39541 caggcgtaca agtcagcgac ttcatcgatc agatacataa agacatggct actaccaagg
    39601 ctttcgacca gacgcccatt gcgcaactgg ctagtatcag cccaatgatt cttcgcgcat
    39661 gccagtttca aaatatcctg gatatccaaa ttttgggctc tgatactgac gatactggtt
    39721 tcgaggcact gagctgggcg gaatccgtag agcagccctt tcagaagtca gcccatgcat
    39781 tggcgattga ctgccttgtt aaaccgcaag gggttcactt agttgcccaa tacgacgaga
    39841 acataatcaa aggagaagaa gtagaccaag cgcttgcaca gtttaccgat gtgttgcaga
    39901 gactcgcgtc tgcgccgcct gggtcgacca tccagagtat cttggggaag caatcatctg
    39961 tcagtcatgt cgatatcgcc catatcgagg agtgtataag aagatggctg ccgaaggatg
    40021 ccgagtgcgc agttagtagc cttgtgccac caaactcggc tccaatgctc gtcgctttta
    40081 tcagctcgga tgccgatgta acagatttgg cttttgccag tctgacgacc caggtccgtg
    40141 atagactgga ggaggaacta ccggtgaaca tggtcccttc ggccttctac cggatgccaa
    40201 gtccgaccca gcatagaaat cggccgggca cacaagcgaa ccgaacggca ccgccaacat
    40261 ttccggagtg ggttcttgcg cagctccccg tggatccagc cgttatccag gacttaacac
    40321 cagcaacgcc ttttcagact gagataatag gtggtatgat tcagacacct ggcgcaggga
    40381 ctttccttcg ccggtacccc atcttacccg agatggacta tgaccgcctt agcaaggcat
    40441 gggatctcgt ctgcgccgcg atgccgtgca tgcgcacacg cgtcatctgg agttccaagg
    40501 agaattccgg atgcctcgtt acgctctcaa cgtcgacaga gttggaagtt ggctattacg
    40561 acagcctgcc ggctgccgaa gcatggatca acacactgcg cgtcgaggcg ggaactctag
    40621 gctcagcgct cgctcgagcc gcggttgtcc acgtcgccgg gcatccccct acctttgtct
    40681 acgcgatgag ccactgtgtc tacgaccgcg attcgctgga cgtcgtgtgg aatgcgctat
    40741 gcgatgggta ctggtccgga ctggtcccgc agacgttatt accataccgg tacctgatgg
    40801 atcacctcgg cggcattgat cttgcaccag cccgggagtt ctggagcggg tacctagacg
    40861 gcgccccgcc caccgtgttc cccactaatc ccgcgcccga ctacatgacc cggcctgcta
    40921 gcagcgtaag ccttgcgatc ccgttgctcc ggagccacgg ctccgtcgtt acgacggcga
    40981 ctctcgtgcg agctgcctgg ggcctcacca ttgggtcgta tacaggttcc actgatgtcg
    41041 tgttccgtgc tttgctatcg gggcgcaccg tagacctcga tgagatcgac cgcgtctgcg
    41101 gccctacact caccaacgtc cccatccgta tacgcaccac tgaccagagc ttgtccgtgg
    41161 cggaattcct agagaagatc caggtggacg gcgccgatat cctagagcat gagacgattg
    41221 ggcttggcgc cattgcagag ttgaatgccg aggctggtca catatgccgc agctttaaca
    41281 atcacctagt ggtgcatccg gtggaagcac catccaagtc gcggccctta ccgctgggac
    41341 aggagtccat aattatggac atgacaggct atgttgcctt tgtgctgact tgtagcctcg
    41401 acactgaaca ggtagtagcc agcacgatac atgacccggt ggttatagat gatgtagcgg
    41461 cacgagaagt acttgtcaaa tttcatggtt tcttagctgc cctagcgtcc gccgagacaa
    41521 aggggggcct gacggtcggt gccttgatat ctaagcaaga tcagagcagg tagagttgat
    41581 ttggatattg tctttcaagc gcctcgtatt ttgttcgatc caaattgaat ttacatgcgg
    41641 aaaagtgctg tctttcatca gtatatcgag agtacacatt cgttgattaa tgagaataga
    41701 attatgaatg aatgtcttcg cttaccatac cgtatgttct cgtcaaagtt ggatttcttg
    41761 gcatatccac tttcagctat gagaagccct aattggatgc attgctcatg atttgcagag
    41821 ctagcattca aaagtgtgga gagacaaatc aagtcacagg aaattctttg ccaagaaatc
    41881 caactttgac gagatcatac ggtatatgag aaccaatatt agtgaaaatg gagccaaaga
    41941 gtgttatgat tgggtccgaa cgtaaacagc accaagctta cataaacaga aagaaggctt
    42001 cgctggaaac gatgaatgtg tcagccaaat aaagatcttc gccatacttg ccccatttcg
    42061 ggatttacaa gataagatca actttatggt cagtggaaca caaaagcagg ctgtgctgat
    42121 ttgcctaatg gtagggaatt catatcggca ctaccagaaa cctgtacttg caggctgagg
    42181 tcgcagtgca tttggtacgt ggtacagaaa tcccaaaact ttagaagtcc tctggcaaaa
    42241 cagtacttct gccaaatcgt gcaggaatct tggcgctgac cgccgatctt ataaccaaag
    42301 tggcagtcgt attctgttca tcctttcaca acttacatgg tgaggagcaa gttcgggtgc
    42361 tcttgaaaac tttcttcata accattccgt ttttccatgc cacccaccgt aagtgcctgt
    42421 taaactgtca aaaatcgctg tgataaaagt tatcctattc aaagacatcg atttcgcctt
    42481 catttcttgg aatctgtatt aagccaaggg aacgattgag cccatacaat catgatgctt
    42541 ggggtgttgg tggtcttttc ggcaattctt gcaattttga cagccacggg tatcattacg
    42601 ctaccaggtt atcgtggaaa ggcgtttcct ccaggtgagt ctgctggtac tagattgatt
    42661 taggagcatt atacagatat ggatcaggtc cacttacact gccaatcatt ggtaacattc
    42721 atattctgcc tagggcgggc atacgattta agtacgtaca cccgacattc gatgactctg
    42781 agctaggttc tgactcggac tacaacaggt ttcttcaatg ggcgaaagac tatggtccaa
    42841 tattctccct caaagttgga cacggtacca tcgttgtgct aaattcagca tattatgcca
    42901 ctcaactcct aacaaagcgt tcatcgcact acagcgacag gccggctcta tatgtgatag
    42961 accaacttgt ctttggtggt gaccacacta tgctgatgaa cgcagacagc cgatggaggc
    43021 tacggcgcaa gttatactct cagttgatga atgcatcgaa gtgtgacagc gaacactctt
    43081 ctcttatcga ggcggagatc gcacaaacat tgaaggactt gtccgtggag tcgactgcgt
    43141 tcatgcatca tcccgggcgg ctaagtaata gcatcattat ggccatgggt gagtagttga
    43201 agatagtgga aacagacaga gaatgacagg ccgaaactaa gtgagctgta tatagtcttc
    43261 ggcatccgca cacccaaaca cgatacacct cactattccg ctttgcaaag cataatgcag
    43321 aacttggtcg cacttggtga tactggagca accccgccgg ttgacctgat accggctttt
    43381 aagtatctgc ctgagtttct ttggggtcat tggaagactc gggcaggtca actgcggaag
    43441 actatgatgg acctatacca tccactcgtc gaaagagtca tggaacgacg ccgacgccgg
    43501 ccacgtctgg agatgtcgag cacaacattc cttgacggtg tgctcgatca gcaagatcaa
    43561 ctgaagttta ctaggaatga gctcgatgtc atgtgcggca atttgatcga ggggggtacc
    43621 gacacgattt ctacggtctt actaacgttc tttcaatcca tggcaacgca ccccgatatc
    43681 caggaaaatg cccaaagaca gattgactcg gtgataggca gcaagagact gccttgttgg
    43741 actgaccacg atcagttgcc ttgtgtcaca gctatcataa aagaagtcct caggtggcga
    43801 ccgcccgccc ccgccggctt cccacatgct tcaacaaaag gcgagtatga tcggtttacc
    43861 gctgccagaa gtattgtttt tctaaattta tgtctagatg acacaatcga tggtgtgttt
    43921 atccctaaag gatcaaccat catccttaac atatgggcga tccatcacaa tgcgactctt
    43981 tatcctcatc ccggggagtt catgccttct cgattccaag accatcccct tccagtgcca
    44041 cgagatggaa aatctggaga aaattatcag gaaagggacc acttcgctta cggagcaggc
    44101 agacgctcgt gcccaggagt acatctggct gaacggatac tttttctctt tgtggcaaag
    44161 atgctctggg cgtatactgt gacaccacag gtggatgcgg atggcagccc aattccgatc
    44221 gatattgaac catccacggg atacagccag gggtttattg ctgagtgtcg gccctttgga
    44281 gttgccttgc gatttaggtc tccagagcgc cgaatgagaa tcttcgccga ggcagccaag
    44341 gcagaagcag aggtgttgag cacgtacgaa taggctacat cactcaagaa aagcggcacg
    44401 gaaggttttg ccatgcaata gacccaatgc aaaacttgaa gaacaggaca gttccgtgaa
    44461 tgtacaagtt caaccgaaag caggtgcagg cggcggacgt gtgaactatt gaagcgagac
    44521 gaaagtctgt aggtcctatc acctatggga gcaaactata gaggtagatg ctgagggaga
    44581 ggtacttggg gcatcgtggt aaaaatggac atccagactg cagactactc tagttagtac
    44641 tttgacatct aaactcttag ataagtctat ctctgtgacc atgggagcgc ttgaattggt
    44701 tgacaaatag gaattgtttc tggaccttgg ctagttggag acgccgtgga tacaagcgat
    44761 gatcagagca tgaagatgta ttgcgtccgg aggcgttcca cacctgacaa ttgtcgttac
    44821 aatagaaaac catgacatgg gaatctgaag acttttgatg cgatacgccg gctgtctctg
    44881 aaatcaccat ttactcagtc agttgtatcg atttcttagt cccggtggcg cgcaaggtta
    44941 ggtacctggg taacttgcag tagttagctt agttgcgggc tgggctaaag ttaccagaca
    45001 gcgcccgata agcagacagc ccgcttcaat tcttcttatc ggaccctccc agtcgcaaaa
    45061 aaagttgcgg gcagcaccaa gtctcccccg tcacctcgaa cttgcaggca aacatccacc
    45121 gcaagcaaca agacaacaga cacagcgatg gccgcggtat acaagtcgct ctccaagagc
    45181 agcagcagcc agaaggccga ggccccggcc aatggcgtgc gcaagaacaa gcagagagtc
    45241 ctcattctct cgtctcgagg cgtgacgttc cggtaggttc acacatcctc gacagtccgc
    45301 ggctgcgcga tcatgcattg ctcactcacg ttcagacacc gacacctgct caacgacttg
    45361 gcggcgatgc tcccccatgg ccgcaaggat gccaagttcg actcgaaaag caagctatac
    45421 cagctcaacg agttgggtga gtgacagcga gccgcctcct tccctcccgg ccgcagctaa
    45481 ccctcgattt tgtgccacag ctgagctcta caactgcaac aacgtcatgt ttttcgaggc
    45541 acgcaaggga caggatctct atatctggct gagcaaggtt cccaacggac cgacggtgaa
    45601 gatgcacctc cagaactgta ggtatcctcg ggagcgaagt ccctgttcgc gggcatcggg
    45661 ctgacgagtc ttgatacagt acacaccatg gacgagctca acttcaccgg caactgcctc
    45721 aagggcagcc ggccggtcct ctccttcgac agcgcattcg agcagcagcc ccacctccgc
    45781 gtcatcaagg aacttttcct ccacacattc ggcgtgccgc agggcgccag gaagtcgaaa
    45841 cccttcgtcg accacgtcat gggcttcacc tttgcggacg ggaagatctg ggtgcgcaac
    45901 taccagatca acgaggtcga ggcgggcaag ggggccgcgg acgaggaggc ggcggcggcg
    45961 gcggcagcca gcaagggccg cggcggcaag gagacggaca tcagcctgat cgagatcggg
    46021 ccgcgcttcg tcctgacgcc catcatcatc caggagggca gcttcggcgg gcccatcctg
    46081 tacgagaaca aggagttcgt cagccccaac caggtgcgcg ccgacctgcg gcggaagtcg
    46141 gccagccggc acaacgcccg cgccgagcag caggtcgaga ggctggcccg ccacggcgac
    46201 ctgggcctgc gcacgagcgg cggcaagaag gcggcggccg acgcgctcga cgcgagagag
    46261 ctgtttgcat aggcgcccaa acccccggcg gttacgcttc acgtgctgtt tttttccagg
    46321 cgtttgggtg tttactttgt tgttccttcc ggctgctctg cggggagaaa agaaggccaa
    46381 gtttttcatg gcatgcattg caaataggta gaaatagaga tacctcagga gtcggatttg
    46441 gggcatatag tcaagtgatc cgcttaatga ctgcaggtgt acgtatactt ctgtgacggc
    46501 tctgaacttc ggcgtgctgc aacgtggtga aaccctcctg gaaatcacta caggtgataa
    46561 tcagacagca agaatccgtg gccggatgta actaagataa ttggtagaca ttacgcccga
    46621 gcctctcgtg gagtctctct attaatggca agaacgaatg aagtaattca tctggatcat
    46681 tatcaaggta tgataggcga caatcaagtc tctggattcc taaagcctcc gaatgctgca
    46741 acctgccaca caaaaagtcc acattgcacg acgccgtaag tcatcattcc agccctgtga
    46801 ccattctcag aggaacatta tgagatatag cccccataca gtaccgcaca gcctttttaa
    46861 cagcagttgc cgccctttgg tgcagcagag ccgtccaccg acttctcgag ctcgatgcgg
    46921 gtgccggagc cgatcgtggc ctgggcaccg tcgctgtcca acgccttgct ggatacaatt
    46981 cggtagattt ctgggatggg tagatcagta agttgcgcgc ccagtggggg ccagccaagt
    47041 ctgggcgaac gtaccagtga ggatgttttg gaaggcaagt tcgacgttgc tggcgtcgag
    47101 ggccgaagtc tcgataaagg acaggtggtt ttcgcctata gacacggggt ggtcagcaca
    47161 aaggcagact gcgtagatgg gtgcctggca ggcaggaaag gagaacagag acggggacgg
    47221 ggacggggac ggggacgggt gcgtactggc aaatgccttg gcctcgtctg tgggcacggc
    47281 gcgcaggtgt cgcaaatcgc tcttgtttcc taccagcatg atgacaatgt tggcatcagc
    47341 atggtcccgg agctccttca gccatcgcgt gacgttctcg taggtctggt gcttgctaat
    47401 gtcgtagacg aggagggctc cgacggcgcc acggtagtag gccgaggtga tggcgcgata
    47461 tctctcctgg ccggccgtgt cccagatctg tgccttgatg gtcttggagt cgacctggat
    47521 cgatcgcgta gcgaactcga cgccgatcgt cgacttggag tctaggttga actcgttgcg
    47581 ggtgaatcga ctgagcaggt tggactttcc gacgcccgag tctccaatca ggaccactgt
    47641 gcatcaacca ggtcagtacg tggcactgcg acggccgggc gtcaccacag ggaggcgggc
    47701 gcgcgcgcgg cagcgtagta agggggggca tgggcaggga gcggcacctt tgaagagaaa
    47761 ctgtccaagt catgcatggg ttagcgatcg atgatggcac ggcgggcacg aagtaacggc
    47821 ggggggtagc ggccagcgca gagggaggag gggcagaggg aggtcgccaa aagcttacat
    47881 cgtactcgtc gttagccatg ttgggcagct tgtgcgttgt gcggtcaaag atatgggagg
    47941 cgagggtggt tgatgagcag gcgggatgtg ggatggttca ggagagtgtc aaatgtcgac
    48001 ggggaatgcg ggtcgcggct tgggtccccc aactgttatc gaggaggtcg ataaagacca
    48061 gcgcagccga acggatggag acggcgagta gagttggatt caaggcagcc aacaagccac
    48121 taggcagaga ggtcgtgcgg gaggatggct ctggggaggc ttgcgagtca acgacggctt
    48181 ggggagtgag cagcgagaaa gcggcgtgtc tgtgcctttg tcacgggcgt gggcgggtgt
    48241 tgctgcttgc cggcgatgtg tgtttcgacg gtgacggaaa cgctgtcgtg gtcgagatca
    48301 gatgtcggtc aggacaagac acgggtaccg cacagcaact ttagattgcc tgcctcctcc
    48361 tatggatgca aggtcctggt ctgctgggcc tgctgggcct gctgggtctg ctgggtctgc
    48421 tgggtgcaac tggccggctg gctgggcagg cctggtctgc tttgggcagt gctaccaggg
    48481 gaccgtgggg ttgccttcag ggacttggct tgcttgggtt cagggtgcgt tcagggctcg
    48541 gccactgctg ccagtgacga acgcatagca cggccaaata gtggggtcct tttgtctatg
    48601 agcgcccccc ccttccccct tgcccccaga gccccagagc attgaacccc ctttcaatgg
    48661 cgacttttta ttgtccggcc cacggcccac gacccacaac ctggaaccca cgacgacacc
    48721 acctgtgcct ttgacccaac accgcgacac tgccggacgg ctctcagctg gcagcttcgt
    48781 acgcaactaa taagtcaggg atttcaggca cctctctttc cactcgacat atcacgtgtt
    48841 gcagctcttc ctcgtttaga cctgcgccac ccgttgtgtg cataattcat cggaaaactc
    48901 cagcgatatt tgaagggcgt gatgcaggag ggtcttaatt ccacctgatc acgacgcgga
    48961 cgattgacct gggcatgcat attagagtat aggagtgctc cttggctgcc aaacaacgac
    49021 gttgaggtga gtgtcccgtg tgtacatagt acggctatag ccccgaatac ggcccccggc
    49081 ttgtgctaca ccagccttcg ccgtcgtccg tccgtcccta aggcatgcat caagtactag
    49141 ttccgggtag tatccgtacg tgactcccca acttcaggtc ccactttgtc ttgggagcac
    49201 tgcgctacat gaattatagt cgcgtcgatg cgacgataac ctgctgtgta accgccacgc
    49261 atcaccaccc tgcaatgcga attcaaagtc ccagaagaac aaagacaatc agcatgcctg
    49321 acttcactca tcaatcctag aaggttttgc tgatcagatg gcagggtgta ggggggccca
    49381 gcttgaagca tagacgtctt tctttttcac agcagcaaat attccagagg gtggggggtt
    49441 cggccggtcg ggaatcactc agatctagtg cttaagcacg tctgcagtcc tcgaggtctc
    49501 cccgtgtttg ttccagcttg tgcatgatat gccctcgctg ggcgcatggc ggcaactgca
    49561 cacttgtacc tacgatcctc gacgtcagcg caggcgagcg ccttccgatt gtgcatttgt
    49621 caaccgttca accaaccccg tccgaccgca cgcgtccgtt gctcgggggc acaactgcct
    49681 tgtgttggat ctagatccat tctacgagca gtgacaggcg atcaaaattg atacactgtt
    49741 catatttctt actgcaaatc tgctgagcga gaggatggaa caggcacggc gtaccagaag
    49801 cccgtcttca ttgttcgtcg atgacagctg tgacgtggaa cctgatgacg atgctatttc
    49861 cctgacgtct acagttcggt cttaccaccc caaggatgaa gagtttgtgg tggatgacat
    49921 cttggctgaa cgacagaacc cagaagagcc agatcatagt aagtttccct cattctattc
    49981 cccgtgccaa tcgcctggcc ttgcgttcaa gcggcgccgg gctttggcat tatcagatac
    50041 tggtgctcgt cccggaaaac cagacttgca aatgtcctct ggcggtttcc ttcgagaata
    50101 attgctaatg cgagttatac tagctcaata ccttatccaa tgggagggct accctctatt
    50161 tcgggcctcc tgggagcctg ttacaaatct ctcggatgag cttctccaac aatggcttga
    50221 gcagaaggaa gaaggcgggc gcaccccgtt tgacgttcag gagtgggaag acgtcaggca
    50281 gcactgggcc gcaggcaaag cgtcgaggca caaccgccgc aatcgtaaac ggctgcaact
    50341 tggcctacaa acgactgatc cattcccagc aaccccggat cattatctat atccagatga
    50401 tgatggtgag tctgaagaaa cccacgattc aagtgatgag gcgatggagg tcgatgagat
    50461 cgagcaaggc ggggccatgc cgatgcccac agaaagaaaa atcaagcaaa ccatgttcac
    50521 gggcgtcccg ccaacgaaaa ccgtgttgca acagggctct tctgcccctt ctacacggcc
    50581 agaagcacat ggcaaccctg cgaagacagg agtgaaaaca tctgacaaat gttcggagag
    50641 gcctcctgta tccgaacgga agagctcagc tagcaacccc agcggtttga acaggagtac
    50701 tggcatgccg agcaacggcc aagccaagtc tgtctctact tcctcttctt cgagtctggc
    50761 caacaaattc agagggaaga aactcaaggc cacccgcacg gcaaacccac aacccctgat
    50821 acagaggact gttgctaccg gcccagcatc ggcgctacat attcggaggc gtcgtactgg
    50881 cctcaaagag gccatgatgg accagaccaa ggctccgaaa ctgatgtcca atatgcgccg
    50941 ggtgaatctg ttggctaaga aagcaaggga gctaaacgac gcggctccag caaatccagc
    51001 agcgatacca tcacactata taatcacggg cgatgcgccg cggaagaacc aatcaattcc
    51061 tgacgcactt gccgaaccgg acatgcagtc agaagccggt gtcaatagcc ctcatgcgat
    51121 ggaggtgccg tcggcgatag caccgctaac gggcccgaag aagtctcgag gtggcaagtc
    51181 ggtgcgcttt acggaaggca ccgtccatga atccactgcg tcgaatgggc ctgctagtcc
    51241 tggtttacaa agcaatgttg ctagtaagcg gggttctcta tcgtcttacc agaggacggc
    51301 atcgcaaacc gtagccaggt tcacatcttt cggtccagaa gggtctcaag aagttgacgt
    51361 tgaattcaac gggatccccc ggggtcacag cgattggtta gtccaattcc tttcggaaga
    51421 gcatatacag ttttgtatgc tctgttccgc ggcagacttt ttctcgggag acacaatata
    51481 tgaaccccaa ttcaagctcg cgagtggaag tctgagctct ccaacagaag gtggacaagc
    51541 cgctctggac gcggtagccg taaatctttt gcggacatca gcggcgttgt acctgccaag
    51601 gtcaactcat tctatccttg ttttccctac acggtctcct gcgtggtcca aactggtcga
    51661 cccggcgggc atggcgggcg ccctggacca tctgatattt agaccaaaca aaccacttga
    51721 tattgcacac tatcctgctt tgtcgaatgc ggtagtcgca aggggtgctg attcggcctc
    51781 attgcgtcgg acggtaatga agcagatggc agagctggac tatgacactc tactttccaa
    51841 tggaaagaag catgtcttct tcctgatgta tcacgggcca gaaaccttct tgttccagat
    51901 cttggtgatc tggctcagag cttgtcagcc tgattgccaa atctttcgga gcgtggaaca
    51961 aggcggatgg aaccgctacc aggaggctac cttggatggc gtcgtcatac tccatgaatc
    52021 cgtcgagaga agtataagaa agattcctag gttgtgggat acgctcaagc acggcggcca
    52081 cattttctgg agtctgtcct cgcccgatca tgagtcgaca ctgataaccg acaatgatca
    52141 ttccatgcca gatatgccac ctcagctgaa gctgacccgt ttgtttcctc atggacgcgc
    52201 gtttcttctg acgccaagct tcatgatatc ccagcctgcc aagctttgcg aactcctgga
    52261 gtttatacaa ctcagatcgg cggttgcacc atgcgttttg gtggtttgtt caacttccac
    52321 ggattatctg cttgaaattg cactggaaaa ggcacgcaga agggaccttc taacagacaa
    52381 acttggacac actgtatcgg accaggtcgc tgagctggag ggattgtcac aggacgaatt
    52441 ccaagacagg ctacgagctt gggagcttat gaagaatatc atggatccta cccgacatgg
    52501 cttcaagtcc cacgaggacc cgcctgagga tatcggcaag gtcgtgttgg tagacgatct
    52561 aattgcgccg gacgacgagc agagtcttgt caactggttt gctgcgtggt ccctgtcacg
    52621 ccttgattgt taccggaagt tctacgttgt cgggtcgagt ctacagggta tcgaaaaggc
    52681 tcgcaagatg gttcgtgtgc cgaattacgt tgacggaaca gtcaacgacc cagatgtgca
    52741 ttctagacaa gtcgctctgg acaacgagcg cggacaacat tccttccgga gtcatatgtt
    52801 ccgtggggac agcgcagcgg attttgcccc ttggttcaat tctttcaatg atctgaaagg
    52861 gcattcttcg ttctggatgt atttcttggc tgtttgcttc ctgaacaggg aaatggccga
    52921 tcaccttgga gatttccgag ccgattttgg gacctttaag acctggttcc atagcgctcc
    52981 caaattcacc ccatcgctga acagcctggt cgggctgttc tacactgtcg agacggactg
    53041 gaccgagact gatcagacaa ttccggcagc tcgtcacccc tggatcgctg tctttcggcc
    53101 tgtgaacccg catcttaata agaccagcta cgcagacatg gagttactta tctgggactt
    53161 tgccggaaga aatcgatggc ctgccagtcc cagccctgag catctgctgc ccatgcaacg
    53221 tcgactcgtg gattatgtcc gtgaggctgc accagctcga tttgaaaact acgccttgaa
    53281 acgcgtcttt gtcagcagct ggacagatgt cgacgctgac ccttcatgtc ccgttgatgt
    53341 cacatgcaga actttggagg ccattgtgca cgacagagca aaatatgtac ccccttggga
    53401 gcaacctctg atcaaacggg gttggaaact tctgggggaa ggtcctgcgg cccccagaga
    53461 caggctctac agaacagact cggatatgaa cgagcctgaa agactgattt tccaccctgc
    53521 tcgtggtgaa gtggactctg ggtctgcctg catcaacgat ctctacgaag ctgtggtgag
    53581 agcgcgtgag aaggacccca actgcaccac ccttgactac aaatacatga caacggtgca
    53641 ttggtaccaa gatttgaagg atgagaaacg tgcgtataag cacatcaacg tggatagctg
    53701 ggacagggtc tttgaggacc tgaacttgca gaagcggcga ccctagcgtc ttgcgtaaag
    53761 agtcactgaa ggtttcttgc aagatacgct ttacggtggc aggcactctc ttatgaagca
    53821 tcgacgagca ggtgcaggag ttcgcaatgg gtgagtaagc cttttttgtg gtttcagatg
    53881 gtcgcgatgc acttcttgcc atggcttatg ttttttggta cccaagctgg acttagatag
    53941 acgatgcgaa atgtgaggcc gaaggagcca gttcttctga atgatttgca gcactagtgt
    54001 gaatgaaacc aaccagaaat gcgggctgct atggtatact cttcaatctc ggggagaatt
    54061 ctcaccccgc atgagctgtc cggatgtggt gctatggtaa gcggccagac tgcagcattc
    54121 tctcgcacca taatcatatg actggtcatc acgctgcaca cagctgacta aggacttgca
    54181 tagggcacag gctggaaggt ggacgcaccg acaggcacat gcattgacta ccaggcacag
    54241 tcgtgcattg aggaacccgg cataagccga caggtatacc cggcgtgtgg agaatcggcg
    54301 cctctgagag catggtctgg gctcacgcaa aaccgaggga aaatggggct ctgggttctg
    54361 caagattgag ggcgcgcggc gtgagctgaa atgagatctt caggactcga agcctccttg
    54421 ggtcaccgct ctgcggcgcg ccgctgcccg ttggctacgg tgtggtgggc ccatggcgac
    54481 tgtcacatca acgtcggaaa gctcgagtag tctcgtgtgc ccacttgatc cccaggatct
    54541 attcgtgatg ttataccgta gcgggacagc tatcgactgc tgctgagggc ggcagtccca
    54601 catggcttgg gcgtaaaatt cagagggggc tggcaagtcg ggtctcctgc aagagttact
    54661 aggttactgt gcaagtgttg tacagcctgg ggctcagtcc aagccctatc cagcttgccc
    54721 tatgtcgaat gggcaaagca ccttcacatt ccaaagttag gcgtgaggtg ggcagcgctc
    54781 cccagatcaa atcagatcaa atcggggccc tgctgtacta actagctgct atctacgcta
    54841 catttacctt gtatccttgg aagtcttggg aaaacgcagc ctgcgccccg gtggttttgt
    54901 gaggcaaaac tgcgggccgc cgctctgcag acgactggag actggagact ggagaacggc
    54961 gccctcctgg taccaagggc gcctgaataa gcccatcgaa tccagaccgc cgaaagttga
    55021 agtctgcaga ttttgtgtca cacgacaaac ccggccgctg ccaggacgag ccgaagcgcc
    55081 tccgctttca acgtcccctt tttttccaac ctgcttttgc gtcaaagcca ttgtccttgg
    55141 tttcccagcc cacctcgcct gacgttatcg gctctagcaa ccagagtggc gcacggcgcg
    55201 tgatagctac cgatccaaag caacccggct cacggcgctg aggatagcgg gggaacaaaa
    55261 aggcggcacc cgtttgagaa gaaaaaagac cttgtcccgt gggctgatta cctactcctg
    55321 agtgcgatgg cggtcgagtc atcccatcaa gcttcagccc tagtgggtga tctgccgatc
    55381 catccccaga gtcaaaaaga tggaactgcc gtcgaaccat gtgctcctgc agcaggcggt
    55441 gccgccattg cagatgcgca gagctgtgag tgaagctatc tcctacagta ggatgaggcc
    55501 ctgcccctcg gcatgttctc tagcatctat ccccagccga ccccggctcg attcatcaag
    55561 cccagacggc ataccacagt agctacctgc gccatagtag ttacggcaac tcgagtgagg
    55621 aagatcatat catgccattg gattggtttg gccagccaag ggtgccatac cagactaact
    55681 agttggccct tgtccatttc actttgagca gcctggctgg cttgccccca gtccgcgtcg
    55741 gtgatttcga tcagtcccaa gtcaatgcgc aagcgccttc ccgcgaaccc ttgtcccgtt
    55801 taactactga ccggctcccc cagccatgct tccagggctt cccacacccg acacatgcac
    55861 caccaccacc actcaagcta cctcgagcag caccactcat gtcatcggtg ctgccccgca
    55921 ctctgcctta accggggtag gcggccaagc tataagttcg cctcctgctg ctgccgcgac
    55981 ctcacgcgcc gccctcctgt ctagtcctgc tggcggtgtg accgtaaccg tgaccggagg
    56041 ggcgtcgtct tcctcttcag cacccaagat gttgttctcg gatttctaca agtccaccaa
    56101 gtcgccgctg tccaggctgc ggcctcagtc ccagcccatc cccgtggcgg ctgactttga
    56161 tgccgatctg gtgagcaagg acaaggcaaa gcagaaggag gccgtcagga aatatctggc
    56221 caacaagata cgcaacgact gggagttcaa atggccattg gcaacaccgt cacagagcaa
    56281 tggtactgct caaagcacca cgcaagaggc caccaattcg ccttcccagg aaggtaccaa
    56341 cgaagagacg ttggccccat cacaggaaac ccagtcgccc aagcatgacg atctggagga
    56401 gggtgaggag gaggaagtca gtgaaaacga tgccgacgac gacgatgatg atgctgcctc
    56461 ggtctatagc acagtctcag aggacccggc acatttcaag cctcggctgg agtgggtgtc
    56521 agagctgtcc gacgatgagg ttccagtccc tctttcggcc taccgcttcg acacacctga
    56581 gacggtagga cagtcggtac tagcgactgc ctcgtccaaa cgagccaaga ggagacgggc
    56641 agtacgtgag gaggagacgt ggaatccggg gctggcatgt ttcaatgctc ggcgggatgc
    56701 gtggacagcc gcaaagacag ctcgcttaaa accaaagcct ccgccgagcc cagtctctcc
    56761 gtcaccgtca cggcgcatgt ccttcttccg ctttgcgtcc ccaacgtcgc cgccaatctc
    56821 ccccagcgtc ccgctctcgc cgactgccac tcacgtgtca ggcgatacca ctgtcgtcgc
    56881 atcgtcagac ggagagtcca aggatgtgcc gaccaagccc gactctgcac tctacccagt
    56941 ggagaccttg ctgccgctcg cgccacctct gctgccgcca gcgaatccaa tgcgcgcctc
    57001 tattaccccg gccacttacc cttccatcta cgataggatc gttgtgcatt cgatgacccc
    57061 ttcctgtccc atcaacctat ctgacgtcct acggtcctgc gttgctggtt ggaagcgcga
    57121 tggcgaatgg ccccctcgac cggcagacat gcccacacct gtcgtcgctg tccgcaagaa
    57181 gaagcgggag agcaacgcca gtcacgcccg tacccccagt acggggcggc ggatgagctt
    57241 tgggttcctg ggtcggcgcg aaagcgctgc tggggatgcc caagccgcgg caacgagcca
    57301 tgacgatggc ggctctggcg gcaagggcat ccggaaaagt ctccagcgag ttctcgggct
    57361 aggccatgag cgcagcgcca gcaatgccag caataccggc gccgcggcgt gatttctgga
    57421 tagtataccc tagaccacct aggggtatgt atgcgactgt ataacggctt ctttttggat
    57481 tctacgactt gtatgggggg tacgactcga atcgggacgt gacaactggg atcggttgtt
    57541 tagatatcgt cacgaaacaa atcttaggaa tagcggttcg gttgttcagg gcgggtcggg
    57601 tgcattgaaa gggcgggcgg gctgctcctt tggtgaattt ggctcttcag tatcggtcag
    57661 aacttatacc cagcatagga tggcgttcta ttccttctct tgcagtatct tattttcact
    57721 cgtatcgctt agtaatttgg cagcactctc tacgcaatct caattttcag cgggcttagg
    57781 aacgaaacta cagaagcggc ggttcgtgtt gcaaatcatg agttttctag gctagggttt
    57841 ttgtctatct acctgtggtg attcgactcc atcccctttt acctcaaagc attcctaaag
    57901 cattcctgac gtggtagaac aacccttccc tgacagtccc cccggcaagc cgtagcatcg
    57961 atgtccattt gtgagttctt tgaccagggt ttgggtctgc tcaccgtcaa atcgagttct
    58021 tctttttgga tttttttctt ctgtgtatcg ttgcaaggtc ttgtgcggcc gcagcgcaat
    58081 cgttgggagc aagagggtat atctgcaaaa gggtgagtat gccgtaagag catcggcgaa
    58141 tgctccatag cagagcttct gattattatg gtggcgcttt gtgccacaga ggaagaagag
    58201 tatcgagtgc cctcgcccac agcgatgctg tgcaagaaca aatgtcaggc cgagccggta
    58261 tcgaaagcag gatcctgcct gcaagttgca gcatccagag atcgcaagaa agacctaggc
    58321 cagaagccat cgcgggtatc ctgtcgtcga aggtcaagat ggccaccgcc aaaaccctcc
    58381 aaatggcgat caattcaaac catatctacc ttggtgagcc gcgaaaatcg aaaaagacgt
    58441 gttgtgaaaa gggtcgtgga gcctcgtcaa gcgttgttga gcgtcgtcag ccgtcagcgt
    58501 cgttcactcg ttcgtgaagg tcttggctca tggtctcgtc agccagcact gaaaggagaa
    58561 gctgggaaac aagcagagaa gaagaagaaa aagggaaaaa aaatgacaat gccgaaaact
    58621 ccttgtccct gatgtttttg tgggttttgt tcgatttgtt ggtttttttg agatggcttt
    58681 ttctatgcaa gcatatgtgc aagtcagacg caaagaggga aatcaacgga tacaaaggag
    58741 agagagaaaa atcgagggga gccttgtgtc tagatgccag tatgtcttcg ttctggcgct
    58801 tctcactgaa tcatgagatc agatgcaatg atcactgctc ttgtcgagtc tttctagatc
    58861 aacggtaggg tgtgggctcc tacaactgtt cgtggtcgtt gttgggcatc tggatcacgg
    58921 cgcggccgtt ctccgtctcg ccgagcatgg ggccgttctc aaccgccgca tcaccgttgt
    58981 tgtcgacggc ggcaccctgt tcggcagtag cggcgtcgtc gttgttgtcg acggcgggac
    59041 cgaaggatgt cgtaaaagcg gtcggggctt gcaagacgtt agcatcagtg ttgggtgtct
    59101 gaaagagtcc ttccatgttg gtaaccccgc cactcggagg gagatactgc tgtctggcag
    59161 gctggctcaa ggcagcgctc agaccaggaa cctgtgacaa gtcttggctg gtggatagtg
    59221 ttctgggatc cgactggaag ttgaaagcat gagagccggg gtaggtgggc tgggctgcgt
    59281 tgcctgtgaa ttgagtggaa ggttgaccag cagcagggaa gaatcccgtg ggttgctgcg
    59341 aggcggggat gaagtcccaa cgaccagcaa cgccaggctg cggctgtgta tcctggctgt
    59401 ggatggcggc aagctcctcg gcatggcctt ggatctgcgc gcggatgttg aggaaatcct
    59461 caccacctcg caacgctccg aatatctcaa acgccgtggt gcctctgatg atctcggcgc
    59521 ggaggttcct gtcctgggtg ccatcagtga aaatgacatt gtttccccaa agtcgaccgg
    59581 tgttgataaa ctccattacg agacactcct tgtaggccgt gatgccatat cctattcctg
    59641 cctggattcc gttcatgtag aggcggtcag attcgtccca gttgccctcc tcgatgaccc
    59701 ttccgagtcc tgaccagacg ttccgtggcc agtcatccgg catgccatcg gctcgagtgc
    59761 tgccggagtt ttcattgttg gcggcggaga agttcgcttg ctgctgtccg ctaccggctt
    59821 ggttgattgc tggaccgaag gtggcttggc ctcgagatgt ctgggtacgg ccgctgggct
    59881 ggggagtagg aggcggctgc atagcgctac cgcctccaat gatttgagca ggagtacggg
    59941 tacgtttctg ggtgcgaggc atagggtcag cgggggtatg aacttgagaa ccagctctgt
    60001 gtgaggtgac atcaggggcg gctacgctgg aatcgtcgtc gtcgtcgtcg tcgtcgtcat
    60061 cagagtcctc ttcgtcgtcc tctgacgcaa cacctgtgac tctctggagc cgggatgtag
    60121 cagctcgagc atgtaagatt ctaggcatcc gtagcccccc agttgctcga cgagcgcgag
    60181 cggcaccccg acctcggcct cgtcccgtct gtgccttcgc aacagtcgag ggctggtcga
    60241 atgttaaggg tgtagctgtc tgtgaatcgt cgttcgcaac ttggccgaat tggaaaaaag
    60301 ggttagatga agtgcttgcc gggttggact ggccaccttg cgactcaggt gtaggctgtt
    60361 gagatgaagc gctcgtggca gcgggggcat tcttcttggc tcgggcagtc ttggtagcct
    60421 tcgtgggggt atcttggggc tcgacatcac ctgagggctg gctcgatgct gctagcttct
    60481 gtgctttagt ggcaactttg gtgttgcgtt tggcagtggt cttcttcttg gcagcgctgt
    60541 tgccatcagc agcgtcggat gccgaggcct cgggcgcgtt gggcgcggcg ggcgtttgca
    60601 cctttgaggc catgctggcc ttggacggag tggccctctt gcgcggagcc gaccttgccg
    60661 gcttgtagtc cgactcaccg tcgtcagctt tcttgcgagg agccatgtct tcaaaatctg
    60721 cagctgtgta gtttatgaag tggaggggtg tgaaggaatt tgtgcctccg agtgatgaag
    60781 attgtgtgaa gcctggtgag ttgtcaaacg atgtatttga caagtggtgt gtttgggttc
    60841 tatgacttgg gcctcggcca cacactctgt gtgggtaaag ggctggacga cgcaatcgac
    60901 aatcgacacg gtgtgcccgg gaggctgggt gacggcgatt gaatcgacaa tcgagacaat
    60961 cgataggcga ttctggatcg ggtggaacaa tcggtggtgt gtaaggctca ggcgtcagtc
    61021 ctcgagacga cacgcccggt gaaaagcccg cgccgtgact ggtattctct cctcgttgac
    61081 ccagtcccgg agctacaggc cgggagctcg gggcaaactg gtccacattt ctcggccaat
    61141 attcggcgcc ggcgccggcg ccggcaccag caccgggctg caaggatgac ctggaagggc
    61201 cccaggagct cgaagtgtag ttatcgacaa ctcccagccc atgttcagcg ctggaaccag
    61261 cctgtaacga aggtggccct gtagagcgcc gttcgccgaa actgtcatcg ccaacgtcgc
    61321 cgaaatgtcc cggcaaagct tgatggcgtg actggccagc atagggccgc gtcaaacccc
    61381 ggccaggtcg gccaggtcgg ccacgccttg accggttgtt atcgcctcgg cccgtcatct
    61441 gactggctgt gatgggtgtg taaagggcag gccgtgaaat gcgttgggtg tgacggagtc
    61501 ggagtgcaca ggaggacaag gttgggaaag gaaaaggtat gctgcgcggg tctggctgaa
    61561 gaactgaaag tgg
//
