# Supplementary material for: Genome sequencing and physiological characterization of three Neoarthrinium moseri strains
Source: BMC Microbiol. 2025 Aug 21;25:526. doi: 10.1186/s12866-025-04274-z (PMC12369201; doi:10.1186/s12866-025-04274-z)
Supplement: Supplementary file 16 — Supplementary Material 16. [file 12866_2025_4274_MOESM16_ESM.zip › BiGSLICE/input/Nmoseri/TUCIM5799/JAFIMR010000052.1.region001.gbk]

LOCUS       JAFIMR010000052        43497 bp    DNA     linear   PLN 06-APR-2022
DEFINITION  Neoarthrinium moseri strain TUCIM 5799
            scaffold52_Wmoseri_TUCIM_5799, whole genome shotgun sequence.
ACCESSION   JAFIMR010000052
VERSION     JAFIMR010000052.1
KEYWORDS    .
SOURCE      Neoarthrinium moseri
  ORGANISM  Neoarthrinium moseri
            Eukaryota; Fungi; Dikarya; Ascomycota; Pezizomycotina;
            Sordariomycetes; Xylariomycetidae; Xylariomycetidae incertae sedis;
            Neoarthrinium.
COMMENT     ##antiSMASH-Data-START##
            Version      :: 7.1.0
            Run date     :: 2023-12-04 11:58:05
            NOTE: This is a single region extracted from a larger record!
            Orig. start  :: 45649
            Orig. end    :: 89146
            ##antiSMASH-Data-END##
FEATURES             Location/Qualifiers
     protocluster    1..43497
                     /aStool="rule-based-clusters"
                     /category="NRPS"
                     /contig_edge="False"
                     /core_location="[20000:23497]"
                     /cutoff="0"
                     /detection_rule="cds((PP-binding or NAD_binding_4) and
                     (AMP-binding or A-OX))"
                     /neighbourhood="20000"
                     /product="NRPS-like"
                     /protocluster_number="1"
                     /tool="antismash"
     proto_core      20001..23497
                     /aStool="rule-based-clusters"
                     /tool="antismash"
                     /cutoff="0"
                     /detection_rule="cds((PP-binding or NAD_binding_4) and
                     (AMP-binding or A-OX))"
                     /neighbourhood="20000"
                     /product="NRPS-like"
                     /protocluster_number="1"
     cand_cluster    1..43497
                     /SMILES="NC([*])C(=O)O"
                     /candidate_cluster_number="1"
                     /contig_edge="False"
                     /detection_rules="cds((PP-binding or NAD_binding_4) and
                     (AMP-binding or A-OX))"
                     /kind="single"
                     /product="NRPS-like"
                     /protoclusters="1"
                     /tool="antismash"
     region          1..43497
                     /candidate_cluster_numbers="1"
                     /contig_edge="False"
                     /product="NRPS-like"
                     /region_number="1"
                     /rules="cds((PP-binding or NAD_binding_4) and (AMP-binding
                     or A-OX))"
                     /tool="antismash"
     gene            complement(1690..2874)
                     /locus_tag="JX265_012344"
     mRNA            complement(1690..2874)
                     /locus_tag="JX265_012344"
                     /product="hypothetical protein"
     CDS             complement(1690..2874)
                     /codon_start=1
                     /locus_tag="JX265_012344"
                     /product="hypothetical protein"
                     /protein_id="KAI1854989.1"
                     /transl_table=1
                     /translation="MSENAPSKHLKQEMRVPGNVSAASGKTRKSTGKVNIRAPKADRKM
                     STANSDWMKMEVDDDEIIARGSKDHTGAAQRLRNDSLPNPTLPVTSSQRKMSPKGKRPL
                     GATKTTPPPSQSSTKKPRLNSKHIGKTASQDICLSQQWSAPPNAFSGYALPTRDPQSLA
                     PETHQSQEVNHQIQLHSQETPEQKLDHNPSPHTQAVSNPFQPDFPPAELGNRWVWNVTK
                     ATELIRQPDEYLGITYPDDLFESVLAGERDAALNVFQTALDRKGGERAWHGYPIYIIKL
                     EKNTDSPFREIRETTFDLNKANTYALLYFRRWVAKRFPALAAKPHDQEHLAGKPEVDRQ
                     HWCRHAWVRHEWSIRDKGRLGWFLNQDGGVVLSAHLPGTDFQFTVRVEAHRILQ"
     gene            4562..6487
                     /locus_tag="JX265_012345"
     mRNA            4562..6487
                     /locus_tag="JX265_012345"
                     /product="hypothetical protein"
     CDS             4562..6487
                     /codon_start=1
                     /locus_tag="JX265_012345"
                     /product="hypothetical protein"
                     /protein_id="KAI1854990.1"
                     /transl_table=1
                     /translation="MFKKKPDIKNLSPLRSSDRRKLADQIIHDYAISVPEQQAQAQAQA
                     QAGDDASTPQVTLSSPRASLLPESTSSARFTTTSGPNLAPVSGTIYVGTHPGQDERILW
                     FQTGKNPRLIPTVYTLWQNPGVLPLLHTPDFVVDEKLTHGSDLMIPGLVKAKGTQWDQR
                     AATGAVVAVAGIRKDTVPLWVGTCEVDLRNLPNDLRGQKGVAVKGLHWAGDEAWGWKPL
                     GSGGREAPDGIEGWQGLTHDITAAVDQTILADDRDEGQGGAALDQSSTGPGPEGNDQIV
                     DLEDLEPTTKEVDAAFHQAFLFAVHKAKASNPAPHHGFDFPIQPSYLISNMIQPNLRFQ
                     NQHYNIKKSSWKNVKKFIKHLDKTGLLKSKDRSGGETVILDIDFDDAQVTGFRPYTLPK
                     PKATASDSGADKARASDASSSSDPSIGQKVTIQTVYRASSKLVPTLLPSKTEFYSAQQI
                     SAALKSYIEAHPDLGGQGTSSIKLDPFIANSILGSNPSQDDSKPLAAGRIARGALQRRV
                     LEDTHLCQPYHMIVRSSATSDAKPKAGPAPQIHLTIEKRTGTKVVTKVSNLEPFFIDPQ
                     VLAPELQKKCAGSASVGQISGGKPGLMEVVVQGDQRKVLISDVLAKRGIDAKWVDITDK
                     TKPKKK"
     PFAM_domain     4565..4933
                     /aSDomain="Pre-PUA"
                     /aSTool="clusterhmmer"
                     /database="35.0"
                     /db_xref="PF17832.4"
                     /description="Pre-PUA-like domain"
                     /detection="hmmscan"
                     /domain_id="clusterhmmer_JX265_012345_0001"
                     /evalue="2.90E-07"
                     /label="JX265_012345"
                     /locus_tag="JX265_012345"
                     /protein_end="124"
                     /protein_start="1"
                     /score="31.2"
                     /tool="antismash"
                     /translation="FKKKPDIKNLSPLRSSDRRKLADQIIHDYAISVPEQQAQAQAQAQ
                     AGDDASTPQVTLSSPRASLLPESTSSARFTTTSGPNLAPVSGTIYVGTHPGQDERILWF
                     QTGKNPRLIPTVYTLWQNP"
     PFAM_domain     6197..6436
                     /aSDomain="SUI1"
                     /aSTool="clusterhmmer"
                     /database="35.0"
                     /db_xref="PF01253.25"
                     /db_xref="GO:0003743"
                     /db_xref="GO:0006413"
                     /description="Translation initiation factor SUI1"
                     /detection="hmmscan"
                     /domain_id="clusterhmmer_JX265_012345_0002"
                     /evalue="8.80E-21"
                     /gene_ontologies="GO:0003743: translation initiation factor
                     activity"
                     /gene_ontologies="GO:0006413: translational initiation"
                     /label="JX265_012345"
                     /locus_tag="JX265_012345"
                     /protein_end="625"
                     /protein_start="545"
                     /score="74.3"
                     /tool="antismash"
                     /translation="APQIHLTIEKRTGTKVVTKVSNLEPFFIDPQVLAPELQKKCAGSA
                     SVGQISGGKPGLMEVVVQGDQRKVLISDVLAKRGI"
     gene            7469..9706
                     /locus_tag="JX265_012346"
     mRNA            join(7469..9227,9300..9706)
                     /locus_tag="JX265_012346"
                     /product="hypothetical protein"
     CDS             join(7469..9227,9300..9706)
                     /codon_start=1
                     /locus_tag="JX265_012346"
                     /product="hypothetical protein"
                     /protein_id="KAI1854991.1"
                     /transl_table=1
                     /translation="MISTALALLSGASLALGQTTTWAAAYEKANSALAKLSTNDKINIV
                     SGIGWNKGPCVGNTAAISSIGYPQLCLQDGPLGIRYGTSVTAFTPGIQAASTWDRALIK
                     ERGQFMGAEAKGCGIHVLLGPVSGPLGKVPTGGRNWEGFGADPYLAGIAMADTISGMQA
                     SGVQATAKHYIGNEQELNRETMSSNIDDRTMHELYLWPFADAVQANVASVMCSYNKLNS
                     TWACENDKIINQLLKKELGFQGYVMTDWNAQHTTQQSANAGLDMTMPGSDYNGGTVLWG
                     SKLASAVSSGQVQQSRVDDMVRRILAAWYLTGQSSGYPAINIKANVQGTHKTNVRSVGR
                     DGIVLLKNDGGALPLKKPAKLALVGSAAVVNPKGMNACTDQGCNDGALGMGWGSGTATY
                     PYFVAPADAIKTRAQSDGTTISVSASDATSGVSSAVNGADAAIVFITADSGEGYITVEG
                     NAGDRNNLDPWHNGNQLVQAVAQANKNVIVVVHSVGPILLETILAQPNVKAIVWAGLPS
                     QESGNALVDILYGSTSPSGKLPYTIAKAAADYGTSQIRGDDSFKEGLYVDYRHFDQAGI
                     TPRYEFGFGLSYTNFTYSDIKVTGAPTSGPATGAITSGGHADLFGTVATVTTTISNSGS
                     VSGSEVAQLYVGYPASAATPPRQLRGFVKLPLAAGASGTATFALRRRDLSYWDTKQQNW
                     VVPSGSFNITVGASSRDLRQIATLTVA"
     PFAM_domain     7697..8389
                     /aSDomain="Glyco_hydro_3"
                     /aSTool="clusterhmmer"
                     /database="35.0"
                     /db_xref="PF00933.24"
                     /db_xref="GO:0004553"
                     /db_xref="GO:0005975"
                     /description="Glycosyl hydrolase family 3 N terminal
                     domain"
                     /detection="hmmscan"
                     /domain_id="clusterhmmer_JX265_012346_0003"
                     /evalue="4.00E-38"
                     /gene_ontologies="GO:0004553: hydrolase activity,
                     hydrolyzing O-glycosyl compounds"
                     /gene_ontologies="GO:0005975: carbohydrate metabolic
                     process"
                     /label="JX265_012346"
                     /locus_tag="JX265_012346"
                     /protein_end="307"
                     /protein_start="76"
                     /score="131.8"
                     /tool="antismash"
                     /translation="LGIRYGTSVTAFTPGIQAASTWDRALIKERGQFMGAEAKGCGIHV
                     LLGPVSGPLGKVPTGGRNWEGFGADPYLAGIAMADTISGMQASGVQATAKHYIGNEQEL
                     NRETMSSNIDDRTMHELYLWPFADAVQANVASVMCSYNKLNSTWACENDKIINQLLKKE
                     LGFQGYVMTDWNAQHTTQQSANAGLDMTMPGSDYNGGTVLWGSKLASAVSSGQVQQSRV
                     DDMVRRILA"
     PFAM_domain     join(8495..9227,9300..9304)
                     /aSDomain="Glyco_hydro_3_C"
                     /aSTool="clusterhmmer"
                     /database="35.0"
                     /db_xref="PF01915.25"
                     /db_xref="GO:0004553"
                     /db_xref="GO:0005975"
                     /description="Glycosyl hydrolase family 3 C-terminal
                     domain"
                     /detection="hmmscan"
                     /domain_id="clusterhmmer_JX265_012346_0004"
                     /evalue="1.20E-52"
                     /gene_ontologies="GO:0004553: hydrolase activity,
                     hydrolyzing O-glycosyl compounds"
                     /gene_ontologies="GO:0005975: carbohydrate metabolic
                     process"
                     /label="JX265_012346"
                     /locus_tag="JX265_012346"
                     /protein_end="588"
                     /protein_start="342"
                     /score="179.0"
                     /tool="antismash"
                     /translation="IVLLKNDGGALPLKKPAKLALVGSAAVVNPKGMNACTDQGCNDGA
                     LGMGWGSGTATYPYFVAPADAIKTRAQSDGTTISVSASDATSGVSSAVNGADAAIVFIT
                     ADSGEGYITVEGNAGDRNNLDPWHNGNQLVQAVAQANKNVIVVVHSVGPILLETILAQP
                     NVKAIVWAGLPSQESGNALVDILYGSTSPSGKLPYTIAKAAADYGTSQIRGDDSFKEGL
                     YVDYRHFDQAGITPRYEFGFGLSY"
     PFAM_domain     9458..9667
                     /aSDomain="Fn3-like"
                     /aSTool="clusterhmmer"
                     /database="35.0"
                     /db_xref="PF14310.9"
                     /description="Fibronectin type III-like domain"
                     /detection="hmmscan"
                     /domain_id="clusterhmmer_JX265_012346_0005"
                     /evalue="2.40E-24"
                     /label="JX265_012346"
                     /locus_tag="JX265_012346"
                     /protein_end="709"
                     /protein_start="639"
                     /score="85.4"
                     /tool="antismash"
                     /translation="EVAQLYVGYPASAATPPRQLRGFVKLPLAAGASGTATFALRRRDL
                     SYWDTKQQNWVVPSGSFNITVGASS"
     gene            complement(9935..11723)
                     /locus_tag="JX265_012347"
     mRNA            complement(join(9935..10697,10750..11723))
                     /locus_tag="JX265_012347"
                     /product="hypothetical protein"
     CDS             complement(join(9935..10697,10750..11723))
                     /codon_start=1
                     /locus_tag="JX265_012347"
                     /product="hypothetical protein"
                     /protein_id="KAI1854992.1"
                     /transl_table=1
                     /translation="MDEQFSQVSVPEPCADDSIKEVQSGKYGTATGTTQDSEYTIADGA
                     ANSGPSDLGFNFFASLGKDLCQLTYASNVTSPSTQFGDPDWSQNYAHAGTQRRIPTLQD
                     WCRPPPSPSPQQTWSAYQYPTAVPMSFGSAQNVEQKSLQASGAVLQPESNTTPWPGQES
                     YARWFCSTQVRMDGDPRPGSEDTSAVNIHGHHNTHFTVDQEAGLHQQHHRIPQWSQPGP
                     TYTNQFLEMRQYGGPKYATREYGERLRKKMIEDGCGFTRRRYGTSTKMVRKNNNDQEHE
                     PLTAELNEDAEEPEHDVSKGHRLTMTGMSSMEEGTPTLIPPGVRSTPFLIYTGPNAVPE
                     PEHERATSFTPSEQLFFPPALLREYIQSQHRWLDKETHSSKTVFVVTHQDGTQMREVRV
                     FSRLKDANLDALSIMQNSHPEFFAVPSPKESEAFIKEEEEPQTLQAIFEREGVKRRLTK
                     GEDISSDNAIVIKEEDGDDPSAIDLQTAGNTSASGAANGTAGAREETRVLRTPDVVDLE
                     RQFIYIGAWKFTAMTTLKLTAKLPGGREVKVFSSLRTPREPQTRKTRKQTVRAKAARQG
                     EI"
     gene            14010..15700
                     /locus_tag="JX265_012348"
     mRNA            join(14010..14167,14221..15700)
                     /locus_tag="JX265_012348"
                     /product="hypothetical protein"
     CDS             join(14010..14167,14221..15700)
                     /codon_start=1
                     /gene_functions="biosynthetic-additional (smcogs)
                     SMCOG1038:phenylalanine-specific permease (Score: 304.9;
                     E-value: 1.3e-92)"
                     /gene_kind="biosynthetic-additional"
                     /locus_tag="JX265_012348"
                     /product="hypothetical protein"
                     /protein_id="KAI1854993.1"
                     /transl_table=1
                     /translation="MGEKDDLSSAEMGGVHNVTHTQSNVAGSLVENSDQLHRGMKSRHI
                     QFMALGGAIGTGLFVGSGAILSTLGPLPLWLGYLSMMSVVYFVMNDLGEIATFLPLKGI
                     SIPYFVSRFLDPSLAFAAGWNYFYAYGMLVAAEATAGAILLDYWKTLTPVWITIILIVV
                     LVLNIIAVEVFGEAEFWFASIKLITIMGLIILGIVLMCGGGPNHDAVGFRYWYPNSPGA
                     INEYMVPGATGRFLAYWKGFIKAGFAFITSPELIALAAGETVAPRRNIPKAVKRFIWRL
                     ALFYGVSTLILGCIVPSTDPRLLSGSSNASASPWVIAIQNAGIGGLNHVINFAILTSAW
                     SAGNAFLYSGSRVIYSMSLTGQAPKILSRTTSKGTPYAAVLATWAFGLLSYLNVSNSGA
                     TVFNWFSNISTISGFIAWIVILVTYIRFRAAMNFRGLLQSLPFRTPLQPYGTYYALFVI
                     SLLTITNGFEVFFPSKWSVNDFLAAYITLPIFLVLYLGHKIWFRTRFYIKKEDIDVDTG
                     VKEMDDLAAMDVPPVAKNWLEKVWFWLA"
     PFAM_domain     join(14139..14167,14221..15577)
                     /aSDomain="AA_permease"
                     /aSTool="clusterhmmer"
                     /database="35.0"
                     /db_xref="PF00324.24"
                     /db_xref="GO:0016020"
                     /db_xref="GO:0055085"
                     /description="Amino acid permease"
                     /detection="hmmscan"
                     /domain_id="clusterhmmer_JX265_012348_0006"
                     /evalue="1.90E-125"
                     /gene_ontologies="GO:0016020: membrane"
                     /gene_ontologies="GO:0055085: transmembrane transport"
                     /label="JX265_012348"
                     /locus_tag="JX265_012348"
                     /protein_end="505"
                     /protein_start="43"
                     /score="419.3"
                     /tool="antismash"
                     /translation="HIQFMALGGAIGTGLFVGSGAILSTLGPLPLWLGYLSMMSVVYFV
                     MNDLGEIATFLPLKGISIPYFVSRFLDPSLAFAAGWNYFYAYGMLVAAEATAGAILLDY
                     WKTLTPVWITIILIVVLVLNIIAVEVFGEAEFWFASIKLITIMGLIILGIVLMCGGGPN
                     HDAVGFRYWYPNSPGAINEYMVPGATGRFLAYWKGFIKAGFAFITSPELIALAAGETVA
                     PRRNIPKAVKRFIWRLALFYGVSTLILGCIVPSTDPRLLSGSSNASASPWVIAIQNAGI
                     GGLNHVINFAILTSAWSAGNAFLYSGSRVIYSMSLTGQAPKILSRTTSKGTPYAAVLAT
                     WAFGLLSYLNVSNSGATVFNWFSNISTISGFIAWIVILVTYIRFRAAMNFRGLLQSLPF
                     RTPLQPYGTYYALFVISLLTITNGFEVFFPSKWSVNDFLAAYITLPIFLVLYLGHKIWF
                     RTRF"
     gene            16425..17768
                     /locus_tag="JX265_012349"
     mRNA            16425..17768
                     /locus_tag="JX265_012349"
                     /product="hypothetical protein"
     CDS             16425..17768
                     /codon_start=1
                     /locus_tag="JX265_012349"
                     /product="hypothetical protein"
                     /protein_id="KAI1854994.1"
                     /transl_table=1
                     /translation="MAVGAFVSLTLPYLWYGQFHSFLGLEVTSSVAFLALFGFRYWRMV
                     VHLASYLLYKPAPIPENPKYTNKDTTVILPTVEPHGDVFRRCCESVCLQNPAAFFIVVG
                     HKPMLDIAEEVVAPLRMRYPDIDIQVHASLAGKRVQIAHVLPRIKTEITFFVDDHVFWG
                     RSFLPCVLAAFEDPHINLVGTNKAVIVERRTTWAAAFWNFLGATYLQRHNIEIAATTHI
                     DGGIFAVSGRTCAIRSEVLAGEEFRAQYLNEMFGFLNWTWGPLGADDDNFITRWMVEHG
                     LGIRIQFHPDALIETPLGTYPKFLATCVRWARTTFRSNPRSLLMKQTWIHQPWSVYGVY
                     IAGLTNFALLFDPLLVYVFSQTPAYELNWSVWYLMGWIIMTKFLKLIPYFLQNPRDLIL
                     FPGYVLFAYFHSLIKLFALVTFWDVAWSGRNIEQVSNVGDGTDGENVS"
     PFAM_domain     16629..17363
                     /aSDomain="Glyco_tranf_2_3"
                     /aSTool="clusterhmmer"
                     /database="35.0"
                     /db_xref="PF13641.9"
                     /description="Glycosyltransferase like family 2"
                     /detection="hmmscan"
                     /domain_id="clusterhmmer_JX265_012349_0007"
                     /evalue="6.40E-24"
                     /label="JX265_012349"
                     /locus_tag="JX265_012349"
                     /protein_end="313"
                     /protein_start="68"
                     /score="85.2"
                     /tool="antismash"
                     /translation="DTTVILPTVEPHGDVFRRCCESVCLQNPAAFFIVVGHKPMLDIAE
                     EVVAPLRMRYPDIDIQVHASLAGKRVQIAHVLPRIKTEITFFVDDHVFWGRSFLPCVLA
                     AFEDPHINLVGTNKAVIVERRTTWAAAFWNFLGATYLQRHNIEIAATTHIDGGIFAVSG
                     RTCAIRSEVLAGEEFRAQYLNEMFGFLNWTWGPLGADDDNFITRWMVEHGLGIRIQFHP
                     DALIETPLGTYPKFLATCVRWAR"
     gene            complement(17910..19179)
                     /locus_tag="JX265_012350"
     mRNA            complement(join(17910..18278,18337..18677,18731..18890,
                     18952..19179))
                     /locus_tag="JX265_012350"
                     /product="hypothetical protein"
     CDS             complement(join(17910..18278,18337..18677,18731..18890,
                     18952..19179))
                     /codon_start=1
                     /gene_functions="biosynthetic-additional (smcogs)
                     SMCOG1083:oxidoreductase (Score: 125.2; E-value: 5.7e-38)"
                     /gene_kind="biosynthetic-additional"
                     /locus_tag="JX265_012350"
                     /product="hypothetical protein"
                     /protein_id="KAI1854995.1"
                     /transl_table=1
                     /translation="MAPKSLDIGVFIPIGNDGWLISTTAPRYMPTFELNKEIVLKAESY
                     GFDFALSMIKLRGFGGKTEHWDHNLESFTLMAGIAAVTSKIKLFASTAILTLPPALCAR
                     MATTIDSIAPGRFGVNIVTGWQSAEYEQMSIWPGNEYFGYRYDYAQEYVQVMKDLWSTG
                     TSDFKGRHFVMNDCKLSPKPAGEIKVIAAGQSPRGVKFASEYADYNFTSGKGINTPTAF
                     AEANGRLVDAAKETGRDVGAMVLFMVIFDETDEAAIAKWNKYREGTDHEALAWVAEQTG
                     KDTKADETSTARRLVSTLGDPVNMNGGALIGSYESIANMLDGISEVDGLKGVMLTFDEF
                     LSGVEKFGQFVQPLMKSRAKINGLS"
     aSDomain        complement(join(17925..18278,18337..18677,18731..18890,
                     18952..19164))
                     /aSDomain="TIGR03612"
                     /aSTool="tigrfam"
                     /description="RutA: pyrimidine utilization protein A"
                     /detection="hmmscan"
                     /domain_id="TIGRFam_JX265_012350_0001"
                     /evalue="1.80E-183"
                     /identifier="TIGR03612"
                     /label="JX265_012350"
                     /locus_tag="JX265_012350"
                     /protein_end="361"
                     /protein_start="5"
                     /score="607.9"
                     /tool="antismash"
                     /translation="LDIGVFIPIGNDGWLISTTAPRYMPTFELNKEIVLKAESYGFDFA
                     LSMIKLRGFGGKTEHWDHNLESFTLMAGIAAVTSKIKLFASTAILTLPPALCARMATTI
                     DSIAPGRFGVNIVTGWQSAEYEQMSIWPGNEYFGYRYDYAQEYVQVMKDLWSTGTSDFK
                     GRHFVMNDCKLSPKPAGEIKVIAAGQSPRGVKFASEYADYNFTSGKGINTPTAFAEANG
                     RLVDAAKETGRDVGAMVLFMVIFDETDEAAIAKWNKYREGTDHEALAWVAEQTGKDTKA
                     DETSTARRLVSTLGDPVNMNGGALIGSYESIANMLDGISEVDGLKGVMLTFDEFLSGVE
                     KFGQFVQPLMKSRAKI"
     PFAM_domain     complement(join(18042..18278,18337..18677,18731..18890,
                     18952..19161))
                     /aSDomain="Bac_luciferase"
                     /aSTool="clusterhmmer"
                     /database="35.0"
                     /db_xref="PF00296.23"
                     /db_xref="GO:0016705"
                     /description="Luciferase-like monooxygenase"
                     /detection="hmmscan"
                     /domain_id="clusterhmmer_JX265_012350_0008"
                     /evalue="4.80E-55"
                     /gene_ontologies="GO:0016705: oxidoreductase activity,
                     acting on paired donors, with incorporation or reduction of
                     molecular oxygen"
                     /label="JX265_012350"
                     /locus_tag="JX265_012350"
                     /protein_end="322"
                     /protein_start="6"
                     /score="187.3"
                     /tool="antismash"
                     /translation="DIGVFIPIGNDGWLISTTAPRYMPTFELNKEIVLKAESYGFDFAL
                     SMIKLRGFGGKTEHWDHNLESFTLMAGIAAVTSKIKLFASTAILTLPPALCARMATTID
                     SIAPGRFGVNIVTGWQSAEYEQMSIWPGNEYFGYRYDYAQEYVQVMKDLWSTGTSDFKG
                     RHFVMNDCKLSPKPAGEIKVIAAGQSPRGVKFASEYADYNFTSGKGINTPTAFAEANGR
                     LVDAAKETGRDVGAMVLFMVIFDETDEAAIAKWNKYREGTDHEALAWVAEQTGKDTKAD
                     ETSTARRLVSTLGDPVNMNGGALIGSYESIANMLD"
     gene            complement(20001..23497)
                     /locus_tag="JX265_012351"
     mRNA            complement(join(20001..21406,21461..22221,22271..22346,
                     22396..22629,22682..23078,23138..23173,23231..23497))
                     /locus_tag="JX265_012351"
                     /product="hypothetical protein"
     CDS             complement(join(20001..21406,21461..22221,22271..22346,
                     22396..22629,22682..23078,23138..23173,23231..23497))
                     /NRPS_PKS="Domain: AMP-binding (19-342). E-value: 2.3e-32.
                     Score: 103.9. Matches aSDomain:
                     nrpspksdomains_JX265_012351_AMP-binding.1"
                     /NRPS_PKS="Domain: PKS_PP (576-641). E-value: 4.6e-09.
                     Score: 28.4. Matches aSDomain:
                     nrpspksdomains_JX265_012351_PKS_PP.1"
                     /NRPS_PKS="Domain: NAD_binding_4 (690-926). E-value: 5e-34.
                     Score: 109.4. Matches aSDomain:
                     nrpspksdomains_JX265_012351_NAD_binding_4.1"
                     /codon_start=1
                     /gene_functions="biosynthetic (rule-based-clusters)
                     NRPS-like: PP-binding"
                     /gene_functions="biosynthetic (rule-based-clusters)
                     NRPS-like: AMP-binding"
                     /gene_functions="biosynthetic (rule-based-clusters)
                     NRPS-like: NAD_binding_4"
                     /gene_functions="biosynthetic-additional (smcogs)
                     SMCOG1002:AMP-dependent synthetase and ligase (Score: 76.2;
                     E-value: 3.1e-23)"
                     /gene_kind="biosynthetic"
                     /locus_tag="JX265_012351"
                     /product="hypothetical protein"
                     /protein_id="KAI1854996.1"
                     /sec_met_domain="AMP-binding (E-value: 1.6e-20, bitscore:
                     65.5, seeds: 400, tool: rule-based-clusters)"
                     /sec_met_domain="PP-binding (E-value: 4.1e-08, bitscore:
                     26.2, seeds: 164, tool: rule-based-clusters)"
                     /sec_met_domain="NAD_binding_4 (E-value: 7.9e-34, bitscore:
                     109.4, seeds: 102, tool: rule-based-clusters)"
                     /transl_table=1
                     /translation="MASDSKTTEYGKRLIPHIVDENARQQPQSEAFQVPNSSDPKDGWR
                     VVTWKEYANAINHVARRIIETTGEPKKDFFPTIAYIGPNDARYVVLMVAAIKAGYKALF
                     ISPRNSQEGQINLFDKTDCNIVVFPKSHHKIVQPWLQERDMKAVEVGDFEKWFPPKEVP
                     HFPYNKTFEQAEWDPVVVLHTSGSTGLPKPIVVRVGMISIGDAFHNLPKWQGTEFVFGK
                     WFRESKRQWLPMPLFHAAGLYSFINAVFYWDSKVALGVERPMSSDLVVECLNNVDVEAA
                     MLPPAILEDMSQDETCIKALEKMKFVPFGGGNLAREAGNRLVKNGVNILNAIAATEFCP
                     WPYYYQTKPELWQYFIINSEVFGADWRKTGEENVYEQVIVRQGKKPGLQGFFFTFPDDH
                     EYYTKDLYKPHPSLPNHWIYYGRADNIIVFSNGEKLNPVTIEEIVEDHPQVKGAVVVGS
                     NRFQPAIFVEPVSHPETKDDEKKLLDSVWPLVVQANKETVAHGQIGREFLALTTKDKPF
                     PRAGKGTIQRAGAIKLYKEEIDQLYENVGKVSSSEAPRLDVSSVGALVESIEDMFETHL
                     GSTQLQPDTDFFSAGIDSMQVINASRLLRAGLEAAGHHTDGTALATRVVYSNPTPRRLA
                     QYLMQALIKGGGKDAPNEDLEQQNAMKQLHEKYTRNLQTAKKGRPDAADKGQTVVLTGS
                     TGMLGSYLLDLMVNNPNVRKIICLNRAEDGGVKQQAKVMADRGLTTEYQSKTEFYHMDI
                     SRSDLGIPKELYKRMLKETDRWIHNAWPVNFNITVETFEPHLRGVRNVADFATHADKRV
                     AVVFISSIGTADRWDSSKGPVPEQRLEDIGLPSGGYGRSKMVGSMIMEDASKAGDFPAA
                     TIRVGQIAGPESEKGAWNRHEWFPSIIASSLHLKALPSDLGLMSRVDWTPVERIAGLVV
                     EVAGVAQKIEPKDVSGYFHGVNPSSTTWKKLAPAVQEFYGKERLPEMISFKEWVDRLEK
                     TQSEDMMVVDSNPGIKLIDSYRGMAEAAEAGHKSVQFDMHRTTKTSPSMRDAKAVSPEL
                     MQHWCKQWAY"
     aSDomain        complement(20400..21107)
                     /aSDomain="NAD_binding_4"
                     /aSTool="nrps_pks_domains"
                     /database="nrpspksdomains.hmm"
                     /detection="hmmscan"
                     /domain_id="nrpspksdomains_JX265_012351_NAD_binding_4.1"
                     /evalue="5.00E-34"
                     /label="JX265_012351_NAD_binding_4.1"
                     /locus_tag="JX265_012351"
                     /protein_end="926"
                     /protein_start="690"
                     /score="109.4"
                     /tool="antismash"
                     /translation="LTGSTGMLGSYLLDLMVNNPNVRKIICLNRAEDGGVKQQAKVMAD
                     RGLTTEYQSKTEFYHMDISRSDLGIPKELYKRMLKETDRWIHNAWPVNFNITVETFEPH
                     LRGVRNVADFATHADKRVAVVFISSIGTADRWDSSKGPVPEQRLEDIGLPSGGYGRSKM
                     VGSMIMEDASKAGDFPAATIRVGQIAGPESEKGAWNRHEWFPSIIASSLHLKALPSDLG
                     LMSRVDWTPVERIA"
     PFAM_domain     complement(20400..21107)
                     /aSDomain="NAD_binding_4"
                     /aSTool="clusterhmmer"
                     /database="35.0"
                     /db_xref="PF07993.15"
                     /description="Male sterility protein"
                     /detection="hmmscan"
                     /domain_id="clusterhmmer_JX265_012351_0011"
                     /evalue="1.10E-30"
                     /label="JX265_012351"
                     /locus_tag="JX265_012351"
                     /protein_end="926"
                     /protein_start="690"
                     /score="106.8"
                     /tool="antismash"
                     /translation="LTGSTGMLGSYLLDLMVNNPNVRKIICLNRAEDGGVKQQAKVMAD
                     RGLTTEYQSKTEFYHMDISRSDLGIPKELYKRMLKETDRWIHNAWPVNFNITVETFEPH
                     LRGVRNVADFATHADKRVAVVFISSIGTADRWDSSKGPVPEQRLEDIGLPSGGYGRSKM
                     VGSMIMEDASKAGDFPAATIRVGQIAGPESEKGAWNRHEWFPSIIASSLHLKALPSDLG
                     LMSRVDWTPVERIA"
     aSModule        complement(20400..23440)
                     /complete
                     /domains="nrpspksdomains_JX265_012351_AMP-binding.1"
                     /domains="nrpspksdomains_JX265_012351_PKS_PP.1"
                     /domains="nrpspksdomains_JX265_012351_NAD_binding_4.1"
                     /locus_tags="JX265_012351"
                     /monomer_pairings="X -> X"
                     /starter_module
                     /tool="antismash"
                     /type="nrps"
     aSDomain        complement(join(21255..21406,21461..21503))
                     /aSDomain="PKS_PP"
                     /aSTool="nrps_pks_domains"
                     /database="nrpspksdomains.hmm"
                     /detection="hmmscan"
                     /domain_id="nrpspksdomains_JX265_012351_PKS_PP.1"
                     /evalue="4.60E-09"
                     /label="JX265_012351_PKS_PP.1"
                     /locus_tag="JX265_012351"
                     /protein_end="641"
                     /protein_start="576"
                     /score="28.4"
                     /tool="antismash"
                     /translation="GSTQLQPDTDFFSAGIDSMQVINASRLLRAGLEAAGHHTDGTALA
                     TRVVYSNPTPRRLAQYLMQA"
     PFAM_domain     complement(join(21264..21406,21461..21506))
                     /aSDomain="PP-binding"
                     /aSTool="clusterhmmer"
                     /database="35.0"
                     /db_xref="PF00550.28"
                     /description="Phosphopantetheine attachment site"
                     /detection="hmmscan"
                     /domain_id="clusterhmmer_JX265_012351_0010"
                     /evalue="2.50E-05"
                     /label="JX265_012351"
                     /locus_tag="JX265_012351"
                     /protein_end="638"
                     /protein_start="575"
                     /score="24.6"
                     /tool="antismash"
                     /translation="LGSTQLQPDTDFFSAGIDSMQVINASRLLRAGLEAAGHHTDGTAL
                     ATRVVYSNPTPRRLAQYL"
     PFAM_domain     complement(join(22200..22221,22271..22346,22396..22629,
                     22682..23078,23138..23173,23231..23440))
                     /aSDomain="AMP-binding"
                     /aSTool="clusterhmmer"
                     /database="35.0"
                     /db_xref="PF00501.31"
                     /description="AMP-binding enzyme"
                     /detection="hmmscan"
                     /domain_id="clusterhmmer_JX265_012351_0009"
                     /evalue="1.40E-29"
                     /label="JX265_012351"
                     /locus_tag="JX265_012351"
                     /protein_end="344"
                     /protein_start="19"
                     /score="103.1"
                     /tool="antismash"
                     /translation="DENARQQPQSEAFQVPNSSDPKDGWRVVTWKEYANAINHVARRII
                     ETTGEPKKDFFPTIAYIGPNDARYVVLMVAAIKAGYKALFISPRNSQEGQINLFDKTDC
                     NIVVFPKSHHKIVQPWLQERDMKAVEVGDFEKWFPPKEVPHFPYNKTFEQAEWDPVVVL
                     HTSGSTGLPKPIVVRVGMISIGDAFHNLPKWQGTEFVFGKWFRESKRQWLPMPLFHAAG
                     LYSFINAVFYWDSKVALGVERPMSSDLVVECLNNVDVEAAMLPPAILEDMSQDETCIKA
                     LEKMKFVPFGGGNLAREAGNRLVKNGVNILNAIAATEFCPWPYY"
     aSDomain        complement(join(22206..22221,22271..22346,22396..22629,
                     22682..23078,23138..23173,23231..23440))
                     /aSDomain="AMP-binding"
                     /aSTool="nrps_pks_domains"
                     /database="nrpspksdomains.hmm"
                     /detection="hmmscan"
                     /domain_id="nrpspksdomains_JX265_012351_AMP-binding.1"
                     /evalue="2.30E-32"
                     /label="JX265_012351_AMP-binding.1"
                     /locus_tag="JX265_012351"
                     /protein_end="342"
                     /protein_start="19"
                     /score="103.9"
                     /specificity="substrate consensus: X"
                     /tool="antismash"
                     /translation="DENARQQPQSEAFQVPNSSDPKDGWRVVTWKEYANAINHVARRII
                     ETTGEPKKDFFPTIAYIGPNDARYVVLMVAAIKAGYKALFISPRNSQEGQINLFDKTDC
                     NIVVFPKSHHKIVQPWLQERDMKAVEVGDFEKWFPPKEVPHFPYNKTFEQAEWDPVVVL
                     HTSGSTGLPKPIVVRVGMISIGDAFHNLPKWQGTEFVFGKWFRESKRQWLPMPLFHAAG
                     LYSFINAVFYWDSKVALGVERPMSSDLVVECLNNVDVEAAMLPPAILEDMSQDETCIKA
                     LEKMKFVPFGGGNLAREAGNRLVKNGVNILNAIAATEFCPWP"
     CDS_motif       complement(22794..22844)
                     /aSTool="nrps_pks_domains"
                     /database="abmotifs"
                     /detection="hmmscan"
                     /domain_id="nrpspksmotif_JX265_012351_0001"
                     /evalue="4.50E-04"
                     /label="NRPS-A_a3"
                     /locus_tag="JX265_012351"
                     /protein_end="196"
                     /protein_start="179"
                     /score="13.2"
                     /tool="antismash"
                     /translation="VVLHTSGSTGLPKPIVV"
     gene            26990..31544
                     /locus_tag="JX265_012352"
     mRNA            join(26990..27072,27296..31191,31249..31544)
                     /locus_tag="JX265_012352"
                     /product="hypothetical protein"
     CDS             join(26990..27072,27296..31191,31249..31544)
                     /codon_start=1
                     /locus_tag="JX265_012352"
                     /product="hypothetical protein"
                     /protein_id="KAI1854997.1"
                     /transl_table=1
                     /translation="MPSNLPSSFASAAAGQNREGRGANSGEWSRTGRLNGTQIFRRAST
                     TPSQSISSQTPLADLVQPPATMLEPAPRKYTREQLLAIFDSVPATDVSSLFVQGWNPGH
                     VNGSATGTATRGWGKNVDTHVQPQEPDQCWDPTASTRASNLRDLSPDERELFSTDVNSP
                     VKPPPQNKDGNALNGRKTSVSQGASNNFGLASPSSASRPGTRRRETTDTNPYSGGGGGL
                     MSPTASRGDGGSFWQRKNTEAKDSMYEEPEEDTNPREAPAGQNPSLPFGGLVRNNTSGA
                     GGLATSSSLWGQPAPSPTTASGLGSFGNFALPASSAIGDKRPGGAGGQSRLQRLIPKDT
                     SDSMGARGSEPSSAVDPRGPWRSRQRTDTDPFAAEENLSGSAVLGGAQDTSPPPMPRGS
                     MFDTPVKGSAADFGMSGLNLGSQAENEPLSPSETNPYRSPPGERGENDEAGERLHGHGH
                     GLGAGGSEHPPAFGGAFPRAFGQNAFDGSDRSQTSSVGANKPHPHLSNLTGWPSSATPD
                     RERNPFGNAFGSSLFGPMGDLHSPSLGNLGGVFGPSSTTGLPGSGSISRGSKLGSLFPA
                     AMQSQMQGHDTESLTDSVPDLRQINPLGAIGRNAFGDQHRDTESPMRAGRGPFSDMFGG
                     DPSQSAATSGALSSGIPALSQGQGFPQSTGTPFSVNQSSEPPSTQARSMVMPDRMRWVY
                     LDPQGQQQGPFTGLEMNDWYKGNFFTTDLRVKRVEDAEFEPLGQLIRRIGNSREPFLVP
                     MMGIPHGPPSQSGPFSPNPSGVVQPPLLGAFPSFGRTLTAQEQNDLERRKQEEQYLMAQ
                     QRDILSNQPRLPKFPIQSHPGLHHHSSAHSLQSQPSFGSINSPITMPPQAPIGSVAGNA
                     SFLGGPPQQPHMGPGGAGPSLSDIFREEELARLSAEERQVVANIQGPGAIGSAPQPPVG
                     SASLESFRSRLPGTQELVEDEEGFRGRLEEFEQLRAQHEAHAEQTRAALDPQSPEINSS
                     VASPSTQPAEAKGSAHEVLTQKDDGHTAQEAELISASRQLEQAQAAAQKAGLPMPFPPP
                     QSSTPLPAPAPQRIKSNLPEQYASSSRSETPEITPLSAATQPPPLAPWAKDPSSESHRG
                     PSLKEIQEAEAKKAAKREEALAASRRAAAEQEAAREREKAATLATGLPTSSTWGTSSPA
                     AATSPWVTPTATKAPAPGLTAASTSAADKKKTLADIQREEEARKSKARDVSGQPSAGSS
                     AGKRYADLASKPNATPVAGAVAGPPAAGWATVGAGGKVKIPTGPAAQSRSASSTNVKPV
                     AAASPPVRPVIKSANSSTSRTEAMDEFIKWVQGQLSRGGVADVDGYTDLLNSFPLDVNT
                     IADTVYSISKTMHGQQFGTEYVRRKKLAEKGVVEKRASDSPVSANTGGWNEVAKKNPHK
                     ENGDPVPSGFKVVPARKKGAKK"
     PFAM_domain     29286..29420
                     /aSDomain="GYF"
                     /aSTool="clusterhmmer"
                     /database="35.0"
                     /db_xref="PF02213.19"
                     /db_xref="GO:0005515"
                     /description="GYF domain"
                     /detection="hmmscan"
                     /domain_id="clusterhmmer_JX265_012352_0012"
                     /evalue="1.20E-17"
                     /gene_ontologies="GO:0005515: protein binding"
                     /label="JX265_012352"
                     /locus_tag="JX265_012352"
                     /protein_end="736"
                     /protein_start="691"
                     /score="63.5"
                     /tool="antismash"
                     /translation="WVYLDPQGQQQGPFTGLEMNDWYKGNFFTTDLRVKRVEDAEFEPL
                     "
     gene            32469..35693
                     /locus_tag="JX265_012353"
     mRNA            32469..35693
                     /locus_tag="JX265_012353"
                     /product="hypothetical protein"
     CDS             32469..35693
                     /codon_start=1
                     /locus_tag="JX265_012353"
                     /product="hypothetical protein"
                     /protein_id="KAI1854998.1"
                     /transl_table=1
                     /translation="MSGFDDVDLPADTGDDANQEVGEEQQHKSYVPADQLGLANITGEA
                     PYLSVFGTERAGKLVQRFVRTVVRDTGLSVGQDDAAGPLNGDAREEALNIASASLNAFL
                     QANVTGPVLEGAAKCQGIFAAAYESLSVEAQPQKSSRGQDQQPIEELRRICLRSLDTDG
                     VSVYTYIPWIELFCLARWVFTSEDVLKPAQIGSTRESLKRDLAWMRFRVHLWHYKLLSQ
                     PSLGPGSLFTKSGRWTDVATLQELIEKSLEEAGKCVLGPVHGSERVGKDAKVQFLLEKA
                     NAEIMLGHDIQAREDLRQATEISKLVYALSGALGKRTRFQQESISQLVVLAKSHTERED
                     YNEEAPAEPEPGPSALALNDDTLLERISFTNVDNKVEDVSQSTLPDVLQGVTPENQPRL
                     KAEDQIILLTEATLKDTFSPADSLTSEEILPFAVRVIEDKSANWQIYTQALLVRSRIEL
                     NRSRTLERGVLQMQAVVDQVIVDTDTPSQSQPKGAESGGANEYTGIPAIEVSGTDDIQK
                     NGASKPTSFLPAAKPSESASPQVRLRYVNALASPPRWHLESELAFAWTSVGSLVSALEI
                     FKRLRLWPEVALCLAASAATDDEDGRGSGGEEKARAIVRWRLFHRTGTSAADDDEDEYD
                     GRIPDTSSLKVQDYYGPERAPPPPNAPRLWCILGDMENNPEHYQRAWEISNRRFGRAQK
                     SLGELYLQQKDWAKAREAYRLAVGVNRLSPELWGRLGDIELRLGHFPDAAEAFQRSVSS
                     SNGEEGGEGARTWSNLGTALLSWYREIIKENKGQTVKEVKRVNDDEEDLDTPTSKEEEG
                     EGLDATAMPATARAAALNKPAYKLIQDALQAFKRGATIASTNWRIWDNVVTLAASLSPE
                     PALDDVILGTRNVIRIRGNEEALDAEVLGLLLREVTKEPPASTGEAVHQPDRGSLQSKV
                     ITLFEDIIVPLITANSEVWSLISRLRAWRRDYAGALDAAEKGWRAATGGGAASSLSASS
                     TTTTSPTAGKWQSGESKDAWETVVSRTSELVAAYENWGPRVEAVGDRWRGKARSAVRSV
                     MGKGKESWEGSEGWSLLEGLMADLKI"
     gene            36802..37577
                     /locus_tag="JX265_012354"
     mRNA            join(36802..36908,37019..37577)
                     /locus_tag="JX265_012354"
                     /product="hypothetical protein"
     CDS             join(36802..36908,37019..37577)
                     /codon_start=1
                     /gene_functions="biosynthetic-additional (smcogs)
                     SMCOG1196:alkyl hydroperoxide reductase/ Thiol specific
                     (Score: 149.5; E-value: 9.5e-46)"
                     /gene_kind="biosynthetic-additional"
                     /locus_tag="JX265_012354"
                     /product="hypothetical protein"
                     /protein_id="KAI1854999.1"
                     /transl_table=1
                     /translation="MSKAFVQRPAPAFKAMTVFANGEFKEIELSDYLGQWVVLLFYPMD
                     FTFVCPTEIIQYNDALARFRAINTSVLALSTDSHYSHLAWQTQPRKQGGLGPDLQLPLV
                     ADRSQKISRDYGVLLEDEGVALRGLFIIDPKGVLRQITVNDLPVGRNVEETIRLVEAFQ
                     FTDEHGEVCPAGWMKGAKTMKADPKGSLEYFGSVGEQGANGHANGHANGNGVKRARVE"
     PFAM_domain     join(36817..36908,37019..37331)
                     /aSDomain="AhpC-TSA"
                     /aSTool="clusterhmmer"
                     /database="35.0"
                     /db_xref="PF00578.24"
                     /db_xref="GO:0016209"
                     /db_xref="GO:0016491"
                     /description="AhpC/TSA family"
                     /detection="hmmscan"
                     /domain_id="clusterhmmer_JX265_012354_0013"
                     /evalue="1.60E-36"
                     /gene_ontologies="GO:0016209: antioxidant activity"
                     /gene_ontologies="GO:0016491: oxidoreductase activity"
                     /label="JX265_012354"
                     /locus_tag="JX265_012354"
                     /protein_end="140"
                     /protein_start="5"
                     /score="125.0"
                     /tool="antismash"
                     /translation="VQRPAPAFKAMTVFANGEFKEIELSDYLGQWVVLLFYPMDFTFVC
                     PTEIIQYNDALARFRAINTSVLALSTDSHYSHLAWQTQPRKQGGLGPDLQLPLVADRSQ
                     KISRDYGVLLEDEGVALRGLFIIDPKGVLRQ"
     PFAM_domain     37392..37493
                     /aSDomain="1-cysPrx_C"
                     /aSTool="clusterhmmer"
                     /database="35.0"
                     /db_xref="PF10417.12"
                     /db_xref="GO:0051920"
                     /description="C-terminal domain of 1-Cys peroxiredoxin"
                     /detection="hmmscan"
                     /domain_id="clusterhmmer_JX265_012354_0014"
                     /evalue="2.90E-12"
                     /gene_ontologies="GO:0051920: peroxiredoxin activity"
                     /label="JX265_012354"
                     /locus_tag="JX265_012354"
                     /protein_end="194"
                     /protein_start="160"
                     /score="46.3"
                     /tool="antismash"
                     /translation="AFQFTDEHGEVCPAGWMKGAKTMKADPKGSLEYF"
     gene            complement(38006..38828)
                     /locus_tag="JX265_012355"
     mRNA            complement(join(38006..38204,38272..38630,38691..38828))
                     /locus_tag="JX265_012355"
                     /product="hypothetical protein"
     CDS             complement(join(38006..38204,38272..38630,38691..38828))
                     /codon_start=1
                     /locus_tag="JX265_012355"
                     /product="hypothetical protein"
                     /protein_id="KAI1855000.1"
                     /transl_table=1
                     /translation="MNCEMVGFPDGSWELALICVVNFFTGEKLMHTFVDPGQGISDWRT
                     SGWREAREELFRPVDDTIIFLGNTLFHDLAVLRIHASLVVDSVILTAEAIFGKNAKFSR
                     LRSLKDPNLDICSLNIQQKASGGHDCLEDTLASKEVVLRCLLETARLRAWAIQADPIGP
                     VCVGVFYHVATVLVTADRVARVGSLSRLTLLFLGQGPQASGILKMDLLTGTYALIERCF
                     CRRGGVAPW"
     gene            complement(41299..42315)
                     /locus_tag="JX265_012356"
     mRNA            complement(41299..42315)
                     /locus_tag="JX265_012356"
                     /product="hypothetical protein"
     CDS             complement(41299..42315)
                     /codon_start=1
                     /locus_tag="JX265_012356"
                     /product="hypothetical protein"
                     /protein_id="KAI1855001.1"
                     /transl_table=1
                     /translation="MRFLQSDSLVSTGTTLLALAATVSAAAVPAEPVSARACDLPSKYT
                     WTSSGSLANPKSGWASLKDFTHVPYNGQHLVYGTTHDQGSSWGSMAFSTFSDWSAMGSA
                     SQNAMSSGAVAPTLFYFAPKSIWILAHQWGPTAFSYRTSSNPTNQNGWSSPQPLFTGSI
                     SGSGTGPIDQTLIGDSSNMYLFFAGDNGKIYRASMPIGNFPGSFGSSSTVIMSDSTNNL
                     FEAVQVYTLAGQNKYLMIVESIGGNGRYFRSYTATSLSGSWTAQATSESAPFAGKANSG
                     ATWTNDISHGDLIRSTNDQTMTVDPCNLQLLYQGRAPSSGGDYGLLPYRPGLLTLKR"
     PFAM_domain     complement(41392..42204)
                     /aSDomain="Glyco_hydro_62"
                     /aSTool="clusterhmmer"
                     /database="35.0"
                     /db_xref="PF03664.16"
                     /db_xref="GO:0046373"
                     /db_xref="GO:0046556"
                     /description="Glycosyl hydrolase family 62"
                     /detection="hmmscan"
                     /domain_id="clusterhmmer_JX265_012356_0015"
                     /evalue="2.50E-152"
                     /gene_ontologies="GO:0046373: L-arabinose metabolic
                     process"
                     /gene_ontologies="GO:0046556: alpha-L-arabinofuranosidase
                     activity"
                     /label="JX265_012356"
                     /locus_tag="JX265_012356"
                     /protein_end="308"
                     /protein_start="37"
                     /score="506.0"
                     /tool="antismash"
                     /translation="CDLPSKYTWTSSGSLANPKSGWASLKDFTHVPYNGQHLVYGTTHD
                     QGSSWGSMAFSTFSDWSAMGSASQNAMSSGAVAPTLFYFAPKSIWILAHQWGPTAFSYR
                     TSSNPTNQNGWSSPQPLFTGSISGSGTGPIDQTLIGDSSNMYLFFAGDNGKIYRASMPI
                     GNFPGSFGSSSTVIMSDSTNNLFEAVQVYTLAGQNKYLMIVESIGGNGRYFRSYTATSL
                     SGSWTAQATSESAPFAGKANSGATWTNDISHGDLIRSTNDQTMTVDPCN"
ORIGIN
        1 gacgaaaggg gactttgtgg tcgggggaag agggttgaag cgggcccctg ttttggcaac
       61 gtagccgtgg gacgtcggaa gggtggacgg gaccagcgct tggtttctca atggcacgta
      121 gagaattgca catccccgag gggtatggag ccatttgtga cagttggtcg taaagaagtc
      181 ggcatccagg gtcgtcaggt cgagcttgat ctgcccaatg ccttgtgcgc cgtcgacgag
      241 actgagcacg ccatacttcc tgcattcccg cgtaatattt tcgaaaggga aaacgacacc
      301 gggtaggcta gaaatagtgt cgtaaaggca caccctgggc ctctttccta ccgatctgga
      361 gctatcaact gcgtgcctaa acttggccac gacttcgtcg tcctcgaaag gataagcaat
      421 cgtgatctct ttggccgaga caagtccact gttagagtcg acgatgtagt cgattgtctt
      481 gccacagctg ccgtagaccg tattgaagta gaggatctcg tccctcccgt catcattcca
      541 gactaggtta cgaagcaccg tgttgattcc gatggtcgcg ttgggcacga agaccacagt
      601 ctccgttggt gcgttgagaa gcttcgccac ggcctccctg gacttgtcca agagcttcgg
      661 caggtcataa cggatgaact gatccgggcg cgcttcatac agttcctggt agtggcgcaa
      721 ccggttctgg atatggcgtg ggattgttcc gaatgagcct actcatatag ttaggggaag
      781 tctcaaagca cactggggat atgcgaagac ataccatgat tgagattgcg gtagtcggag
      841 tcgaatagga agtgctttag cacttcggag ccaaactctg ggagcgaatt gtgtccggcg
      901 ccatcatgcg aagaagccat gtttaccaca ctggaaaaca caacaaacaa gagatggatt
      961 tagcaaaatg aaatgccaaa cgctgagtat gattctatct aggcaagtcg tcaagtctgc
     1021 ttcggaaaga tatatcctat ctagtggtgc ggcgccaggg cggaccccac aacgatggcc
     1081 aagagcgcat attgagtcaa gagctaacga cgtagccggc catcggagcc ggatctagtg
     1141 taaattcgct gtgacgccct ccggtgacat gaaaggcgtt tccaccgcgg atgttttgcc
     1201 tggcttatta cgtccacgac ggctcgacat cgtgatgaga cttagtcgta cctgttgttg
     1261 tgactttagg atactggtca cccaggggtt gtttcgtaac gaacccatcg catagtatgg
     1321 gcataggcgc gatctgttag tgatgcacag ggcaatatgc tgtcggtcta cgagaggtgg
     1381 tagaccaata ttctgtgctc gtgcgcacga atggagccat acgttcgcga aataagatgc
     1441 attgagagcc ggctactgat aaaatcggaa agacactctg cattgagtcg gtttatattc
     1501 atggccctgt gattaactgt cgttcctgca tagattgact tgccaggaac accggcaacg
     1561 ttctgaagcc acgtcaagag tacattgcca atttccacaa tggtcatctc aaagattaag
     1621 atagcctagc tcatctggcc cgcaagcctc ctatcaagtt cctagcactc tatgcgtcat
     1681 gtcttcaatt cactgcaaga ttcgatgagc ttcaactcgg accgtgaact ggaagtccgt
     1741 gcctggcaga tgggcgctga gaacaacgcc accatcctgg ttcaggaacc agcccagtcg
     1801 tcccttgtcg cgaatggacc actcatgccg gacccaggcg tggcggcacc agtgctgtcg
     1861 gtcaacttcc ggcttgcccg ctagatgttc ctggtcgtga ggctttgctg cgagagcggg
     1921 aaatcgcttt gccacccagc gtctgaagta aagaagcgcg tatgtattgg ccttgttgag
     1981 atcaaaagtg gtctcgcgga tctctcggaa cggggagtcg gtgttcttct cgagcttgat
     2041 aatgtagatt gggtacccgt gccaagctcg ttcgcctccc ttgcggtcca gagcggtctg
     2101 gaagacgttc aaggcggcat cgcgctcgcc agcgaggacc gactcgaaaa gatcgtcggg
     2161 gtacgtgatg ccaagatact catcaggctg tcggattagt tccgtggcct tggtcacatt
     2221 ccaaacccaa cggttgccaa gctcggccgg aggaaaatcc ggctggaagg ggttactgac
     2281 tgcttgggta tgaggtgacg ggttgtgatc gagtttctgc tccggtgtct cctgggaatg
     2341 cagctggatc tgatggttca cttcctggga ttgatgagtc tcgggcgcga gagactgagg
     2401 gtcccgtgta ggaagtgcgt aacctgagaa cgcattcgga ggagccgacc attgctggga
     2461 cagacaaatg tcttggctcg ccgtctttcc aatgtgcttc gaattcagtc gcggcttctt
     2521 ggttgatgat tgggaaggag gtggtgtagt tttggtggcg ccaagaggtc gcttgccctt
     2581 cggagacatc ttgcgctggc tggacgtgac aggcaacgtt ggattcggga gactatcatt
     2641 gcgcagacgc tgtgcggcac ctgtatggtc ctttgagcct cgagcaatga tttcgtcgtc
     2701 gtcaacttcc atcttcatcc agtcactgtt ggccgtggac attttgcggt cagcctttgg
     2761 agcgcggata ttcaccttgc cggtactctt gcgtgttttg ccgctggcag ctgagacgtt
     2821 acctgggaca cgcatctcct gcttgaggtg cttcgacggg gcgttttcac tcatcgtcgc
     2881 actattcgta gtcggacaat cagtattacg caaaaccgaa acggctggaa atttagtccg
     2941 ggaagagatg gaaaaatagc gtaccgcagt agggaaggag tagccgactt gaagaggcca
     3001 aggtgaatgt tttgatgata aaagttcggt tgttgggggt caataaatat tcacttcaag
     3061 aactcaggtg aatattggca acctaaagtt ctgcatcgta agattgaaac ggagtagtgc
     3121 cacaacttcc aggaccgcgt aataacggaa taggcttggt ctctttgaca caatgaattg
     3181 gcataaccag cgtgctggag atcgtatcag ggtcaccgtt gcctatggtt gccacagcag
     3241 catagtagct ctacctatgt tgcgatattg ggctcatctg agaagcccca ggaacatcca
     3301 accagtcatg agcatggagg gtgctacttg ttggctcaaa cggctgacct gggagagtgt
     3361 tcagggtcag catgatatct gtacctgatg taacagtggc aatgtactct cccgtcgtcc
     3421 ctccagcgac ataccggttg ggaaaccagc ttgaaaatag caacaatatt atcgtatcct
     3481 ttcgcttgtc caccgagtag cagagggcca gtccgacagt ctatggaacg ccaaatggtc
     3541 atggagccga accgcatagt ttctataaag gtggcgtcct gcttcagaag cctgaggcaa
     3601 agacgtgtgc tggacgtcaa attcaaggta gcgtcggctc tcttgttctg tccagccaac
     3661 tgaggtagct tgacttcggt ctggcgatgt ctagactact ctaacttcta gaaatctgca
     3721 agatgggcag aagcttgttt aaagcgaagg aacgacgaaa caaggaccaa ggtaccgcaa
     3781 aaggcatgac gtaaggtcca tgtccctttc aacaaaggaa acggcacgca tttcgttcgg
     3841 cattctcact ttgtccgtaa gtagtgtaga tcgagatgat tttgagctgc tctcacagct
     3901 tctatctctg ccgataatat caaaatagcc tgctacgcct tgcatcaccg accgcactcc
     3961 tattcaccat ctcgtgggaa aatcttcgcc cctctccttg ctcggcagct ccccactgtt
     4021 cgacgtgccg cttcaataaa ttgtagacac ctacagcaca catcagtttg gcattcgctt
     4081 tgctacacac ctgggtatac gtcataacct tggccacttg ggtgttgcat ggcactttca
     4141 gatcggatgt agctcatcta aatttgccat tgcaaatcaa caaatattgt taatcatgca
     4201 agtccaaacc tgcccagtca tacacgatac aaaatggaca tgtctccatg ctttggtggc
     4261 aaacactcta tgcattttga atgccttata ggattgcggt tcacgtgaat accgtatctc
     4321 acattaccag cacgctagct ggaatgggtc cttaagtacc tacatcgggt aggtaaactt
     4381 ggggcgtagg caaagagtaa cgaaacgctg caattttcca gccccaccac gcctatcccc
     4441 gccttccgga agcggcacca cgtctgtttt ccaggctcta actaacttgg tgcttcaggc
     4501 cgctgggtat tcgctcgtcc tccatgcgaa cgggcaagaa ctacacgtcg gtgaatcgaa
     4561 gatgttcaag aagaagcctg acattaagaa tctgtcgccg ctgcggtctt cagaccgtcg
     4621 caagctcgca gaccagatca tccacgacta cgccatctcc gtccctgagc agcaggcaca
     4681 ggcacaggca caggcacagg ccggcgacga tgcatcaacc cctcaagtga cgttatcatc
     4741 gcctcgggct tccctgctgc ccgagtcaac gtctagcgct cgcttcacca cgacgtctgg
     4801 cccgaatctt gcacccgtca gcgggaccat ctatgttggc acgcatccag gccaggatga
     4861 gaggatcctg tggtttcaga cgggcaagaa cccccgactg attcccaccg tctacacgtt
     4921 atggcagaac cccggcgtgc tgccactgtt gcacacccct gacttcgtgg tggatgagaa
     4981 actaacgcat ggctccgacc tgatgattcc tggccttgtg aaggcgaagg gaacgcaatg
     5041 ggaccagagg gctgccactg gcgccgtggt tgcagtcgca ggcatacgga aagacactgt
     5101 tcccctttgg gtcggcactt gtgaagtgga tttgcgcaac cttccaaacg atcttcgtgg
     5161 ccagaaaggt gtcgccgtca aaggccttca ctgggcaggg gatgaggcct ggggttggaa
     5221 accactgggt agtgggggca gggaggcacc agatggcatt gaaggctggc aaggtctgac
     5281 gcatgatata acggctgccg ttgatcagac tattcttgca gacgatcgcg acgaaggcca
     5341 gggcggtgcc gccttggacc agtcttcgac cggcccagga cccgaaggaa acgatcagat
     5401 tgtcgacctg gaggacctgg aaccaacgac gaaagaagtt gatgctgcct ttcaccaagc
     5461 cttccttttc gcagtgcaca aggcgaaagc tagtaatccg gcgccgcacc atggtttcga
     5521 ctttcccatc caaccatctt atctcatatc caacatgatt caaccgaacc tgaggtttca
     5581 gaaccagcac tataacatca agaagtcgtc ctggaagaac gtgaagaagt ttataaagca
     5641 cctggacaag actgggctgc tgaagtcaaa agaccgtagt ggaggagaga cggtgattct
     5701 cgacattgac tttgacgatg cccaagtcac cggtttcagg ccgtacaccc tgccaaaacc
     5761 aaaagccact gcgtctgact cgggtgcgga caaagctcgt gccagcgatg cttcatcatc
     5821 cagtgaccca tctatagggc agaaggtgac catccaaacc gtatatcgtg cctcgtcaaa
     5881 actggtgcca accctcctcc cgtcaaagac agaattctac agcgctcagc agatttctgc
     5941 tgctctgaaa tcatatatcg aagcccaccc agacctaggt ggacaaggca cgtctagcat
     6001 caagctggac ccattcattg cgaatagcat cctagggtca aacccttctc aagacgacag
     6061 caaaccgctt gcagcaggtc gcatcgcacg aggcgccttg caaaggcgcg ttttggaaga
     6121 tactcacctc tgccaaccat atcatatgat tgtacgatcg tcagctacat ccgatgcgaa
     6181 gcccaaggcc ggcccggcac cccaaattca tcttaccatc gaaaagcgga cgggcacgaa
     6241 ggtggtcacc aaggtatcga acctggagcc tttctttata gaccctcagg ttctggctcc
     6301 tgagctccag aagaagtgtg ctgggtctgc gagtgtaggc cagatctcag gagggaagcc
     6361 tggcttgatg gaggtagtgg ttcaaggcga ccaacgcaag gttcttatta gcgacgtcct
     6421 agccaaaaga gggatcgatg ccaagtgggt ggatataact gataagacca aaccaaagaa
     6481 gaagtaacca ggccaatcta ggcgggagaa ttcaccacac gaagaccacc ccagtaactt
     6541 gagagcattt cactgaagcc acaaggtaga acaacagaag ccctagggtt cagcatattg
     6601 gcaccaccag cgcattgcca tattgactgt gagacacaaa ggcggtgcaa tctttgatag
     6661 ttgctcttcc caactactaa gaccgcagaa ctttacccgt cacaaccaat tcgccatttc
     6721 aggaaaggaa atgtcctgcg cagtgacgca cccgaggctg aagtgagccg ccggagaatg
     6781 ccctttgggg gtttagcgca tgcgaaggaa cccttgcagc gaactaagtt gacatacagc
     6841 agatgcgagc aatccagaaa acctgccaga ctgccatctc caagtggagg ggaaagggtc
     6901 gcggaaggac ataccccaga tctgcatgcg gggcgacaga agccaagcgg cctatcggca
     6961 gcattcaaga agctgaaccc ctgccaacca gcccctgtta attaattttt gggttcgcgg
     7021 tccggctgta gtctcgatgc gcattttcta cttccgtcac gaaaacgctg acgagtaata
     7081 tcgtgccgcc tgttgttgcc cagcctgtct gctgagcccc tggaaacgga gaatctctgc
     7141 cctaccaaga cctgtgcagc tgatgtgccg atagccaaga ggggtcagga tcacaatcaa
     7201 catctgtcat gaaagcggca agggattcat cttggcagat ggcccgcgcc tccgcggttg
     7261 gccatatggg acatcgcatg acgagatgat ctccgccaga tcttgaattg ctactttaga
     7321 cgagtggata ccagagaata tccccgcagt cgtgactggt gtcgaatgaa cccagccgta
     7381 taagatggat gggaggcaag ctcccgtatg gttgcaaaca tcaggcgcac tctgactcgg
     7441 ctcaaggaaa ggttggatgc ttgacaggat gatttcgaca gctcttgcac tgctctccgg
     7501 ggcttcgttg gcacttggtc aaaccacaac gtgggccgct gcttatgaaa aggctaacag
     7561 tgctctggcc aagctatcga cgaatgacaa gatcaatatc gtttcaggta ttgggtggaa
     7621 taaaggccca tgtgtcggaa atactgctgc gattagctcg attggctatc cgcaactttg
     7681 cttgcaagat ggtccacttg gaattcggta cggcaccagc gtcacggcgt tcactcccgg
     7741 aattcaagct gcctcaacat gggatcgtgc attaatcaaa gagcgaggcc agttcatggg
     7801 tgcagaggca aaaggttgtg ggatccatgt tctccttggg cccgtctctg gaccccttgg
     7861 aaaggtccct actggtggaa ggaactggga aggcttcggc gcggatccct acctggccgg
     7921 catcgccatg gctgatacca tcagtggcat gcaagccagc ggtgtgcaag cgaccgccaa
     7981 acactatatc ggcaatgaac aggagcttaa tcgcgaaaca atgagctcga acatagatga
     8041 ccgcaccatg cacgagcttt atctttggcc cttcgccgat gctgttcaag caaatgtcgc
     8101 gtcagttatg tgcagctaca acaagctgaa tagcacttgg gcctgcgaga acgacaagat
     8161 aatcaaccag ctgctcaaga aggagcttgg attccaggga tatgttatga cagattggaa
     8221 cgctcaacac accacccagc aaagtgccaa cgctggcctg gacatgacta tgccaggatc
     8281 ggactataac ggcggcaccg ttctctgggg ttcgaaactg gccagtgccg tgagcagtgg
     8341 acaagttcaa caatctcgtg tagacgatat ggtccgtcgt attcttgctg catggtacct
     8401 tacaggccag agcagtggtt acccagccat caacatcaag gcgaacgtcc aaggtacgca
     8461 caagaccaac gtgcgcagcg ttggccggga tggtattgtt cttctcaaga atgatggcgg
     8521 cgccttgcct ctgaaaaagc ctgcaaagct cgctcttgtg ggctctgcgg cagtcgtaaa
     8581 tccgaagggc atgaacgcct gcacagatca aggctgcaat gatggtgcac tgggaatggg
     8641 ctggggatca gggaccgcta cttatccgta ttttgttgcg cccgcagacg ccattaaaac
     8701 gcgggcccag agcgacggga ctaccatcag cgtatctgct tccgacgcca catctggcgt
     8761 ttcatcggcc gtcaacgggg ccgatgccgc gattgtcttc attacggctg acagtggcga
     8821 aggttacatc acagtcgagg gcaatgccgg agaccgtaac aacctggacc catggcacaa
     8881 cggaaaccag cttgtgcagg ccgttgcaca ggcgaacaag aacgttatcg tcgtagtgca
     8941 ttccgttggt cccatcctgc tcgagacaat ccttgcccag ccaaatgtca aagccattgt
     9001 ctgggcaggt ctgccgtctc aggagagcgg aaatgccctg gtggatattc tatatggatc
     9061 cacctcccca tctggaaagc ttccttacac cattgcaaag gctgcagcgg actacgggac
     9121 aagccagatc agaggagacg acagtttcaa agagggtcta tatgtcgact acaggcactt
     9181 tgatcaggct ggtattactc caagatatga gtttggtttc ggtctatgta agtatttgcg
     9241 agaattgatg gagatactaa taaaaatgaa aaggtaatcg gcagctaata agctcacagc
     9301 ttacaccaac ttcacctact ctgatatcaa ggtcactggt gcgccaacct ccggcccagc
     9361 tacaggggct atcacatccg gaggtcatgc tgacctcttt gggactgttg caacggttac
     9421 aaccaccatc agtaacagcg gctctgttag cggctcagaa gtagctcaac tttatgtcgg
     9481 atatcctgcc tctgccgcga cccctccaag gcagcttcgc gggtttgtaa agctgcctct
     9541 cgcggcaggt gcttctggca cggcgacttt cgcactccgg agaagagatt tgagttactg
     9601 ggacacgaag caacaaaact gggttgtccc gagtggttcg ttcaatatta ctgtcggcgc
     9661 cagcagtcgg gacttgcgcc agattgcgac tttgacggtt gcataagttg taacatcaaa
     9721 tatcaacgtt gaacagtcac tttccattgg gatgtacata gtcgcggaaa actgattcag
     9781 gtagtatatc gagtcatgtt tacgaatcaa aaagtagttg tatctgaatg cgccgaatat
     9841 ctctgctgac ccctaatgca acgcttatgc tatataccag cctgaacagt tctcggtggc
     9901 gacgagaagg atattgatca ctttagacta tggcttagat ttcgccctgc cttgcagcct
     9961 tagccctcac tgtctgcttc cttgtcttcc ttgtctgagg ctcccgtgga gtcctcaagc
    10021 tggagaagac cttgacctcg cggccgccag gtaacttggc cgtcagcttc agagtcgtca
    10081 tcgccgtgaa cttccaggca ccgatgtaga tgaattgacg ctcaagatcc accacatcgg
    10141 gtgtcctcaa aacgcgagtc tcttcccgtg caccagcggt tccattggcc gcaccgctgg
    10201 ctgacgtatt ccccgccgtc tggagatcga tggcagatgg gtcatcgcca tcctcttcct
    10261 tgatcacgat agcattgtct gagctaatat cttccccctt cgtcagtcgg cgcttgacac
    10321 cctctcgctc gaagatagcc tgcaaggtct gcggctcctc ttcctccttg atgaaggcct
    10381 cagactcctt gggagacggc acggcgaaga attctgggtg tgaattctgc attatactca
    10441 aggcgtctaa gttagcatcc tttaggcggg agaagacgcg aacttcgcgc atttgtgtgc
    10501 catcctgatg agtaacgacg aatactgtct tgctggagtg ggtctccttg tcaagccatc
    10561 ggtgctggga ctggatgtac tcgcgaagca gtgccggcgg aaagaacaac tgttctgatg
    10621 gtgtgaagct ggttgcacgt tcgtgctcag gttctggtac cgcattcggg ccagtgtata
    10681 ttaagaacgg ggtggatctt tgagtcacag cgttagtaca agcatgtgat gggagcggga
    10741 aagacttacc ggactcccgg gggaatgagg gtaggggtac cttcttccat cgaagacata
    10801 cctgtcatgg tcaatcgatg cccttttgat acatcatgct ctggctcttc ggcgtcttcg
    10861 ttcagttcag ccgtaagagg ctcgtgttcc tgatcattat tattcttcct gaccatcttt
    10921 gttgaggtac cataccgtcg ccgggtgaat ccacagccat cttcaatcat cttcttccga
    10981 agacgttcgc cgtactctcg tgtggcgtat ttcgggccac cgtattgtct catctccagg
    11041 aattggtttg tatacgttgg tcctggctgt gaccactgcg gtatgcggtg gtgctgttgg
    11101 tgtaagcctg cctcttggtc cactgtaaag tgagtgttat ggtgtccatg aatattcacc
    11161 gcagatgtgt cctcgctccc aggccttgga tcaccgtcca tacgaacttg tgtgctgcag
    11221 aaccacctcg cgtaactctc ttggcctggc catggagttg tattactttc tggttgtaac
    11281 acagcacccg aagcttgcag cgatttctgc tcaacatttt gggccgaccc gaaggacata
    11341 ggtaccgcag tgggatactg gtaggcgctc caggtctgtt gaggcgatgg agacggcggt
    11401 ggtctacacc agtcctgcag ggttggtatc ctcctttgag tgccggcatg tgcatagttc
    11461 tgagaccagt caggatcacc gaactgcgtc gaggggctcg tgacattgga ggcataagtg
    11521 agttggcaga ggtcttttcc aagactggca aagaaattaa aaccaaggtc gcttggccca
    11581 gaattcgctg caccatctgc aatcgtgtat tcgctgtcct gcgtggtacc agttgctgtt
    11641 ccgtatttcc cagactgcac ttccttaatg gagtcatcag cacacggttc cggcacagaa
    11701 acctgcgaga actgttcatc cattagaatt gcgaagccgc tgggattgag agacagataa
    11761 tctgtgtatg aacttgtgaa ttgggcagac ctgcgacgat ccattgccaa ctctcatcat
    11821 tatgggtaag cagccaaggt gatgttagat tcggagagaa gatatgagag tggcggttca
    11881 cgggcggttg ctgatcagta caagatctgc tcttgtcgct gtgaaaagtt gaagcgatgt
    11941 acggggtttc ggtactgtaa tggaagaaac ggtatctagc attgacggac aagacgctca
    12001 gaggggtgaa gcgaacaatg ttggaaggta gtaggttttg cgtgaatggc aagagcagtt
    12061 gccaaatgta caacaatggt gactacatca atcataagag aggagacaac tttgctaaag
    12121 ttacgaagta gcatctagtg atattgaaca aaagatggcg gtgacgacga tgacgatgct
    12181 aacggtgaaa ggcagtcgca cagtcaacta gtatctaggt aggcctgtga agcgaaagaa
    12241 tcatagccaa agcagatgca cccgttgccc tgatctagaa tgacaaacag cccgggtaac
    12301 tcaatggcac atatacacat agactacggc taaaatgtga agatttctac acgagatgaa
    12361 ttagttgcga atttttcaaa cgtacatgag cggcaaatgt caccaaattt cggcagcagc
    12421 aacttcattt gccctcttgg cgatgaaagg tgatcacttg gtcgttgatc gaggtgtttt
    12481 gttgactgat gtggttaaca tgggcccagc agggcacaat tgacaagggc agttccaggg
    12541 tggtaagttc atgtttgctc tggagttgaa gagaacaaaa ataacttaat cgtaggctct
    12601 cgttctcggc cagcatcggc taaaagatct aaatgctatg atacttgatc ttactcttcg
    12661 acaaccacaa tgctgcctcg ttacgatgca aaagttactt tggtcgtgaa atgcagtgta
    12721 cagcacgcgt cggtttggat atcctgattg gggtagacga gaaggtagtt tgagcctctg
    12781 actcgctagt cctgttcatg aactgattga tggatggctg agacggaccg gtcgcttggc
    12841 gctagcgtaa ggctgtatcg gtgtgggatg gcacgcgata cgatggccgc tggatggccg
    12901 aacccgtcag gagtggactc tctctgaagt tccagtgcgc cgctcagaat gttgcgcaac
    12961 gtagtacggg aggcgagaca gaaaacagcc catgtcacca tacccaggcc cccagcatgc
    13021 tcaacgggat ataacttatg attggtatgg gatacattat tatctcgcag atctccgtct
    13081 tggtcgtcat tttgggaccg acgacgcacg cacaggggca ggcagggata ccgatagagt
    13141 cgttggcaac ctgagcttgg cgggatgggt gatggtgctc ttcttgctcc tcttgctcct
    13201 cttgctcctc tcctcctcta caactccaga cacaggttga cagggctccc gacatactgg
    13261 gacgggtgag attgactagt gtcaacgtgt cgaccacgat cccagaccca ttggcaatgc
    13321 tggaaattgg acggtgttcc cgtgcatccc acaacggaat aagtttcctc gcaagccgag
    13381 acagattacc attatccccg ggtctgcgga tttcccagtc ccagggcaac aattcgcgta
    13441 agcccccgac gagagccgtg caggcccgcg aaatgcgaat ccatagtggt tccggtttta
    13501 cgttattagc gctcctgagc ctcgccttgg ccctggggcc acgcccaaac gggcacagtg
    13561 ggatggagaa gtgccgggtc gtcagacaag tgagatgcct ggattgtacg tcagaagtct
    13621 aaatcatcct ggccagtggc cgcttggccg caatggcacc gacgctggcc gaccagggaa
    13681 ctgactttcg acgttcatcg ccactgcgcg tgagacgcac acaaatggca attatgaatg
    13741 tcttcttacg ttatcgaatc ctaccccagt attctggacc gcggccttga taagcacgag
    13801 cggggtgctg gagtctgggg atatatgact tgagcgctcc cgcagtcaac cccaaccgga
    13861 ccaaccgact accaacaccg cagccgtatc gcacaagtgc tgcatagaag aagttcgtcc
    13921 ccggcagctc cttcgcccgg caaaccgacg actctgcgcg acgtgcagtc ccctggcacg
    13981 ggatccaggt cctcattatg gccgtcacca tgggggagaa ggacgacttg agcagcgctg
    14041 agatgggcgg ggtgcacaac gtcacccata cccagtcgaa tgtcgccggg agcctggtcg
    14101 aaaacagcga ccagctgcat cggggcatga agagccggca catccagttc atggcgctgg
    14161 gcggtgcgta agtattgcgt cttgagtcct cgtgtgcgtc cagctattga ctattggcag
    14221 catcggcacg ggtcttttcg tcggttctgg tgcgattctg tcgactcttg gccccttacc
    14281 cctttggctt ggctacctca gtatgatgtc agtggtgtac tttgtcatga acgacctggg
    14341 cgagattgcg acttttctac cgttgaaggg aatttcaatc ccctattttg tgtcacgatt
    14401 tctagaccca tccctggcct ttgctgccgg ctggaactac ttctacgcct acggaatgct
    14461 ggtcgcagcc gaagccactg ctggcgccat ccttctggat tactggaaaa cgctcacacc
    14521 cgtctggatc accattatct tgattgtcgt cttggtcttg aacatcattg ctgtcgaagt
    14581 ttttggtgag gccgagttct ggttcgccag cattaagctg atcacgatca tgggcctcat
    14641 catccttggc atcgtcctga tgtgcggggg tggccctaac cacgacgcgg ttggttttcg
    14701 ttactggtat cccaattctc ctggagctat aaacgaatac atggtacctg gcgcgaccgg
    14761 ccgattcctg gcgtactgga agggtttcat caaggcaggc tttgctttca tcaccagccc
    14821 ggagctcatt gccctggcag caggagagac tgttgcgccg cgccgcaaca tcccgaaagc
    14881 tgtcaagcga ttcatttggc gattggcctt gttctacggt gtctcgactc ttattctcgg
    14941 ctgcattgtc cctagcactg acccgcgtct gttgtccggt tccagcaatg cctccgctag
    15001 tccgtgggtc attgctattc agaatgccgg tattggcggc ctgaaccatg ttatcaactt
    15061 cgcaattctg acgtcggcat ggtcggctgg aaatgctttc ctgtattccg gtagccgtgt
    15121 catctacagt atgtccctta cgggccaagc accaaagatt cttagtcgca caacgtcgaa
    15181 gggcacacct tatgctgccg tactcgctac ctgggcgttt ggtctgttgt cgtacctgaa
    15241 cgttagcaac agcggtgcta cagtcttcaa ctggttcagc aacatatcta ccatcagcgg
    15301 tttcattgcc tggattgtta ttctggttac ttacatccgc ttccgagccg ccatgaactt
    15361 ccgaggactc ctccaaagct tacccttcag aacgccactc cagccttatg gaacttacta
    15421 tgctttgttt gttataagcc tcctgaccat cacaaatggt ttcgaggtct tcttcccgtc
    15481 aaagtggagc gttaacgact tcttggctgc ttatattacg ttacccatat tcctcgttct
    15541 ctaccttggt cacaagattt ggtttagaac tagattttac ataaagaagg aagacattga
    15601 tgtagacacg ggagtcaaag agatggatga tctcgcggcg atggatgtcc cacctgtggc
    15661 caaaaactgg ctagaaaagg tgtggttctg gttagcctag gtacctagcc ctgaaatttc
    15721 gtgatacatc atggaatttg cgaaccatta ttcgaagttt taggcccgct cgagcacacc
    15781 ggcgtacagt ttgattgagt attggccaga aaatgtgaac gaggccactc ggatggccgt
    15841 attagtccaa ttgtgccatt ggcagttggc cacgggtatc tccaaggcgg gtgctagttt
    15901 cttagatact cacgtactgc cttggaaaga cgggactgct gcagtcgtga cttgtctcga
    15961 tactggatgt atcgaaggtg tctcgccttt gttcattgtt cattggatac aatggtatag
    16021 ctcctctgca ttggacagat gcttgtacta tttacggtac aatgcctccc catcgcctcc
    16081 tattcatcgt ctttgaaact tgatgcgtct tttattcccc tttgtcaatt ggagacgttc
    16141 ccttatctat cacgtacctc tctccatctt gctcaaatag gttgttccca cagcagttct
    16201 ataaagaccg tctgatcctc tggtggcata ctcaaaatgt ttttattcat tagtccgcat
    16261 accttaagct ctgaattacc atctctcatc aagaagactc acttcaagca cagtacacaa
    16321 aatcacactg agcaacaaac gacctgagca tagctcgaaa gattgaggac tgtcctacaa
    16381 atatgtggag cttgacactt ttcctcctgg ctatttctgc catcatggca gttggagcct
    16441 tcgtcagtct gacattacca tacctttggt atggacaatt tcattcgttc cttggattag
    16501 aggtgacgtc ttccgtcgct ttcctcgctc tctttggttt tcgttactgg cgcatggttg
    16561 ttcatttggc gagctacctt ctgtacaaac cggcacctat acctgagaac cccaagtaca
    16621 ctaacaagga tactacagtc attcttccta cggttgaacc ccatggagat gtcttccgtc
    16681 gatgctgcga atcggtgtgt ttgcagaatc cggcggcatt cttcattgtg gtcggccaca
    16741 agcctatgct cgacattgca gaagaggttg ttgcgccgct ccgtatgcgc tatcctgata
    16801 ttgacatcca agttcacgca tcattggcag gcaagcgagt ccaaattgct cacgttttgc
    16861 ctcgtatcaa gacagaaata acgttctttg tcgacgatca cgttttttgg ggtcgatcgt
    16921 tcttaccatg cgtcctggct gcgttcgagg accctcacat caatcttgtt ggcactaaca
    16981 aggcggtcat cgttgagcga cgcacgacct gggcagcggc gttttggaac ttcctcggcg
    17041 caacttacct gcaacggcac aatatagaaa tcgcagccac gacccatatt gatggaggca
    17101 tctttgctgt gtctggtcgt acctgtgcca tacggagtga ggtcctcgct ggcgaggaat
    17161 tcagagccca gtaccttaac gagatgttcg ggttccttaa ttggacgtgg ggacctcttg
    17221 gcgccgatga cgataacttc atcacgcgtt ggatggttga gcatggtctg gggattcgga
    17281 tccaattcca ccctgatgct ctcatagaga cgcccctagg tacatatccg aaattcttgg
    17341 cgacttgtgt ccgatgggct aggactacgt ttcgctccaa ccctcgatca ctccttatga
    17401 agcaaacttg gattcatcag ccatggtctg tctacggggt ctatattgct ggcctcacaa
    17461 acttcgcatt actgttcgac ccgctgcttg tctatgtctt ttcgcaaaca cccgcttacg
    17521 aactcaactg gagtgtctgg tacctcatgg gatggattat catgacaaag ttcttgaagt
    17581 tgatcccgta cttccttcag aatcctagag atcttattct tttcccggga tacgttcttt
    17641 tcgcctattt tcattcctta atcaagctct tcgcgctggt tactttctgg gatgttgctt
    17701 ggtctgggcg aaatattgaa caggtaagca atgtaggcga tggcaccgat ggcgagaatg
    17761 tgtcttaagt gtctcgtaag gttcgtcttt cgaagcgcaa ggttatgggt actgatgtca
    17821 ctagctagaa aattgagtgt tgttagtttg caatttacta tttctcaact tccacaagcg
    17881 cgcgattaat cccctggttt ttccagagcc tatgaaagcc cattgatctt tgccctactc
    17941 ttcatcaagg gttggacaaa ttgaccgaac ttttcaactc cgctcaagaa ctcgtcaaag
    18001 gttagcataa ctcccttgag cccatccact tctgaaatac catccaacat atttgcaata
    18061 gactcataag acccgatcag agcaccacca ttcatattga cagggtcgcc aagcgtcgag
    18121 accaacctac gagcagttga cgtttcatct gcttttgtgt ctttgccagt ctgttcagcc
    18181 acccaggcga gtgcctcatg gtcggtgcct tctctgtact tgttccattt ggctatggcc
    18241 gcttcatcgg tctcatcaaa gattaccatg aacagaacct tcattaagtt agcttggttc
    18301 ttactctggc ctgttaggcc tggttcagcg actcaccata gcacccacat ctctcccagt
    18361 ctccttggcg gcgtccacca acctgccatt cgcctctgca aatgccgttg gggtgttgat
    18421 gcctttacca ctcgtgaagt tgtagtctgc atactcgctg gcaaacttga caccccgcgg
    18481 actttgacca gcagcgatga ctttgatttc tccggcgggc tttggcgaga gcttgcaatc
    18541 gttcatgacg aaatgcctac ccttgaaatc tgaggtccct gtggaccaca gatctttcat
    18601 tacctggacg tattcctgcg cgtagtcata acgatagcca aagtactcat tgcccggcca
    18661 aattgacatc tgctcatctg gtagttacgt gtcagcaatg cgaatatgta gtttcacggg
    18721 ttcattttac attcggcaga ttgccatccc gtcacaatat tgactccgaa gcggccaggt
    18781 gctatggagt cgatggttgt ggccatccgg gcacagagag ctggtggcaa cgtaagaatt
    18841 gccgtggatg cgaacaactt gatctttgac gtaaccgcgg cgattccggc ctataggagt
    18901 taaggctgct tgatttggca aagttggagt agagagtcca gtcatacata ccatgagggt
    18961 gaacgactcc aagttgtgat cccagtgttc cgttttgccc ccgaaacccc gcaacttgat
    19021 catggacagc gcaaaatcga acccataact ttccgctttc aacacaatct ctttgttcaa
    19081 ctcgaacgtt ggcatataac ggggagcggt tgtagagata agccagccat cgtttcctat
    19141 cgggatgaaa acaccgatat ccagggattt gggagccatg acggaatatc ttccgcgtga
    19201 taaatccttg ttatgattat acagagttga gacaatgagt tgattctgca cgcgataccg
    19261 aaaggagagg gatacctcat caatctttca aaacaatcaa aagattgagc gccttgtatt
    19321 gcgtacgaat acttccgacg gcaatgtcaa atcgactgat aagccaagcg aatacttgta
    19381 aaagaagggg gcaattctgg gagaggtggg gttgagcata gaactgctgt atataagcgg
    19441 ttcttgggta acaggtccct tatctggaca ctcccagatg cggatagctc cgaaggagcc
    19501 ttcggcccat gtttcggggt tgacccaccc gacacgcgcg tagcacgggc tccagccggc
    19561 gtgccaagtg caagaactgg ccaggtacat catactgaat aattcatata gttgttttgg
    19621 aaaagtatat tcccgcttcc actgtttggg ggtttgcaga cggattatct acaagatttt
    19681 gcctcattca accatgaggc gctgtggtct gatctagaaa gtttcatacc tatagcaagc
    19741 atcaagctac ggctagccta cgaggattac ggtgtttggg aagctaggag tgtgaagggt
    19801 agcctgagag ttctaaacac aaattaatac aaactatatc tgagaacggg agtacctagt
    19861 ctaacacgct atactcgaat gcactgacct atagaactta ctgctcgtcg actgtttata
    19921 tactactatt tctttttcaa cttagataac aaatggcaaa aaccctttga gttcaccgcc
    19981 aactcagtat atttctcaca ctaatatgcc cattgcttac accagtgctg catcagctct
    20041 gggctgaccg ctttcgcatc tctcatggat gggcttgtct tggtagtgcg gtgcatatca
    20101 aactggaccg acttatgccc ggcttctgca gcctcagcca tgcctctgta cgagtcgatc
    20161 agcttgattc cggggttgga atccacgacc atcatgtcct ccgactgggt cttctctagc
    20221 ctatcgaccc actccttgaa gctgatcatc tcggggagtc gttccttgcc gtaaaactct
    20281 tgtaccgcgg gggccaactt cttccatgtc gtacttgagg gattcactcc gtggaaatat
    20341 ccgctgacgt ccttcggctc aatcttctgt gccacgcccg caacctcgac gaccagcccc
    20401 gcaatacgct caacaggggt ccagtcaacc cgggacataa gtccgaggtc cgagggcagt
    20461 gctttcaggt gcagactgct agcgatgata ctggggaacc attcatgtct gttccaagcc
    20521 cccttttcgg actctgggcc tgcaatctgt ccgacacgga tggtggccgc tggaaaatcg
    20581 cctgccttgg atgcgtcctc cataatcata ctgccaacca tcttgctacg gccgtaacca
    20641 ccgcttggga gaccaatatc ctcaagacgc tgctcgggaa ctggcccttt gctggagtcc
    20701 caacgatcag ctgtgccaat ggatgagata aaaacgactg ccacacgttt gtcggcgtgg
    20761 gtggcaaagt cggcgacatt gcgcactcca cggagatgag gttcaaatgt ttcgaccgta
    20821 atgttgaaat tgacaggcca agcattgtga atccaacgat cggtctcctt aagcatgcgc
    20881 ttatacagct ctttcggaat tcccaagtca ctacgggaga tgtccatgtg atagaactcg
    20941 gtcttcgact gatactcagt agtgagtcca cgatcagcca ttaccttagc ttgctgcttg
    21001 acgccaccat cttccgcccg attaagacaa ataatcttcc tgacattggg attgttgacc
    21061 ataaggtcaa gaaggtaaga tccgagcatc ccagtagacc ctgtgagaac aactgtctgc
    21121 cccttgtcag cggcatccgg tctgcctttt ttcgcagttt gcagattgcg agtgtatttc
    21181 tcatgaagct gtttcatcgc gttctgctgt tcaaggtcct cgttgggggc atctttaccg
    21241 ccacccttga taagcgcctg catcaggtac tgggcaagtc ttcgaggtgt gggattgctg
    21301 tagaccacgc gagttgccag ggcagtgcca tccgtgtgat ggccagcagc ttcgagtccg
    21361 gcacggagca gtcgagacgc gttgatgact tgcatggagt caattcctac atatcgaatt
    21421 agtatccagc ccatgaatat tagtgtttga ggtaactcac cagctgagaa gaaatccgtg
    21481 tccggctgga gttgtgtgga gccgagatgg gtctcaaaca tgtcctcaat cgactccacc
    21541 agtgctccca ctgagctgac atcaagccgt ggggcttctg atgatgatac cttgccaaca
    21601 ttctcataaa gctggtcgat ttcctccttg tagagcttga ttgcaccggc tcgttggatg
    21661 gtaccttttc cagccctggg gaacggcttg tctttggtgg ttagagccag gaactcgcga
    21721 ccaatctggc cgtgagctac agtctcctta tttgcttgga ccaccagtgg ccatacactg
    21781 tcaagaagtt tcttttcgtc gtctttggtc tccgggtggg agacaggctc gacaaatata
    21841 gcaggttgga atcgattgga gccaacgacc acagcgccct tgacttgtgg gtggtcttcc
    21901 acgatttcct caatggtgac agggttgagt ttctcgccat tagagaagac gatgatgttg
    21961 tctgcacgac catagtagat ccaatggttg ggcaaggatg gatgtggttt gtagagatcc
    22021 ttggtatagt attcatggtc atctggaaat gtgaagaaaa acccttgtaa ccctggcttc
    22081 ttgccctggc gcacaatcac ttgctcataa acattctcct cacccgtctt gcgccaatcg
    22141 gcgccgaaca cttcagaatt gatgatgaag tattgccaga gttcaggctt ggtctgatag
    22201 tagtacggcc atgggcagaa cctgtcaaag tcagtattgt tttttttaac cacagttcca
    22261 atcgacctac tctgtcgcag caatggcatt caagatattg acaccattct tgactagcct
    22321 gttaccagcc tcgcgtgcca gattcccttg agtcaagtta gcctccatgg ttagctgcag
    22381 cagaagatga cctaccgccg ccaaagggaa caaatttcat cttctccaat gcctttatgc
    22441 aggtctcatc ttggctcata tcttccagga tcgccggcgg aagcatggcg gcctcgacat
    22501 cgacattgtt caagcactcg accaccaaat ccgacgacat gggtcgctct acaccaagag
    22561 ctactttgct gtcccagtaa aaaacggcat taatgaagga atacaggccg gcagcatgaa
    22621 agagaggcac tgagtcttgt tagcggctaa actcggcggc ctacaaatga acagcgctta
    22681 ctaggaagcc attgccgctt cgactctctg aaccattttc caaacacgaa ctctgttccc
    22741 tgccatttag gtagattatg aaatgcatca ccaatcgaga tcatgcctac gcggaccaca
    22801 ataggtttag gcaggccggt ggaaccgctt gtatgcagca caaccacagg atcccattct
    22861 gcttgctcga aggttttgtt gtacgggaaa tggggcactt cttttggagg aaaccatttt
    22921 tcgaagtcgc cgacttccac ggctttcata tctctctcct gtaaccatgg ctggacgatc
    22981 ttatgatgag acttgggaaa caccacaatg ttacagtctg tcttgtcgaa caggttgatt
    23041 tgaccctcct gcgagttgcg aggagaaata aagagcgcct agaaggctga ttaatcgcta
    23101 tgaaaggaat aatcaatacg catgtgatga tactcacttt atagccagcc ttgatggcag
    23161 cgaccatcaa cacctacaga gatcgtgtca gttgcctcga acttgagatg tcacgaatgg
    23221 tgttacttac gacgtaacgt gcatcattgg gcccaatgta ggcaattgtc gggaaaaagt
    23281 ctttcttggg ctcgccagtt gtctcgatga tgcggcgggc aacgtgattg atcgcgttgg
    23341 cgtattcctt ccaagtcact actctccaac cgtcctttgg atccgacgag tttgggacct
    23401 ggaaggcctc gctctggggc tgctggcggg cgttctcgtc gacaatgtgg gggatgagcc
    23461 ttttaccgta ctcagttgtt ttactatctg atgccataat aatcgaatgg atcaaggttt
    23521 ccgcgtgcgc aatgtatatt cagattcaga ttgctgcaag tgtctacgat ggctatcccg
    23581 actattgcgg tgacctgtct cttttatcat ccaggccgtt ctcgtgctcg ccctctagcg
    23641 gagacgcgag gttcttactg aggcgaacct tcaactgcaa gcgtaattat atgtctcatt
    23701 gtagttccac cacgtagagt cacaatggcg ggtgggtttc gtccatagag tggaaacgta
    23761 tacgacgtca tcgccattgt gacatttcgc atcgaatgcg gatgttccgg tctgtagctt
    23821 aatggaacag accactggcc gaatacagcg catgtacgag tgccgagctt gggatacacc
    23881 atatccggac ttccggctga ggatcgacaa gttgtcgcaa agtcgttcct gtttgcttgc
    23941 aggtgtgcca tgccgaagct agtcccttcg gatacacgcg gcgttgatct aagctttcct
    24001 atgtaagtct acccaggcac ggaggcccac ctgtgctcac agcgtgtcta ggcaggtgga
    24061 tacaacttcg cgccgacggt gttcgcgagt ttgcaatacg ccacgttaaa tccgctgagg
    24121 agtgcttaat atgcttgcga aatcccgggc gagtgtcaca gttgatctac attacatggt
    24181 aggcgcgttg attcgcggga ggctttcgat cgccaccgaa caggggccag ctcgcgacac
    24241 gatggcatga agggcatgga tggcgcccct ttccttgacc tgaacctttc cgcgacactt
    24301 tagccatctc aatgctccca gctagggtga gtgctggttt gcccttgaga tattttgctg
    24361 agtaagtgct gccgatctaa gacaaatcgg ctcgactcag cttaatgtca gcccaataag
    24421 gaagccgagg ctgattaggt gaactcgtgg gtgccgtgcc caggacctcg gtctgttggt
    24481 caattgtcta ggtcttgtca gttcttcaat tattggcatt tccgccattt agtacgtgtc
    24541 atatcaagcc tcttcccgta aagtatggac gaaacgacat cgggagagtc tgcgctagca
    24601 gcaagttgtg agaccgacca gcatggaaaa tgcggggagc ttcaaggttt gggataactg
    24661 gacgatcgat ctgaactctc aacaatgtta tgcgtctagt aaccttggac agattaattt
    24721 cgtcgacgag atgatgtgac tcgccaagcg tgctgtggtg atgagctgcg gcttgtcctc
    24781 ctataggatt atgtgaggct ggagtcgggc tctggtacgc actctgcgac tagcaacata
    24841 gtaaggggtg ctgttcattc cgacccttgg gagttcaccc aggaatattt gtacactcac
    24901 tcactaagca gtgttcagac actttttctc gaaacaggcg gtgccgagtt atcgtggctt
    24961 ttgcatgaat acaaagcagg cgaacctcgt tggctgatgt aagcaggtca aacgtatacg
    25021 caaatgcttc aaagatacgc aagccccggg caagccccgg tcaagaccga catatgttcg
    25081 tccaaagggc ggggaaatag tatgcggact ataggacgac ttcgtacggc tgactgttga
    25141 gagttgcaaa ggtcaaattt acttgggcac gggacagtaa cagccaaaat tcggggcctc
    25201 acgtttcgag aaacaacagt aactcagata accacccgtt cagccgatgg ggtcagacgg
    25261 ctcctagttg acaatgcatt gatggagaga tcagtccatg gactttggat ttttcatggc
    25321 tagttcgcca ttgccagaaa cgagtatggt atcagtatct tgttcccttt ttctccaagg
    25381 accacaggca ctcgaggtaa gacgggatag gcgtccaacg gtccaacagt ccaacagcga
    25441 cacgctagcg gctggcggcc aataacctaa tcatgcatgc atatggtttt tacatcatca
    25501 tgaccgatca agatgcagta cgcaggagga tcactttatt atccttatac atggcagggc
    25561 acgcttctgc acccaaaaac caccaggttg acgacctgga tagtaagcaa agaaaatcta
    25621 gtggccttgg atttacttgg tcagcatttc gggtggggct acaggggctg tctttgggac
    25681 gtggatctca tggaatatga cacgagagac aggtggggat aacaggagga gatatacgat
    25741 ctagagagca caccacgata acaaacaccg tgatggaatt cacagctgag gctcgaatat
    25801 gcaagctaaa gaggaaacaa cgtaaaaaca agggcgttga acacagctgg ggagaaatac
    25861 cagtggtaga agaacagtgg tgacgtttca gctcatcgac cagcaggtgg cccgtccaca
    25921 gctgaggctg gcgccactag caggggcagc agggggaagg caggtcttgg actcgtcagg
    25981 cctagcgcgt cacctgccag tcaagccagt ggttggggag gccaggcttt gccaggtgct
    26041 gcgctgggtt ggaatggatg ctggctggtt gctggctggt tgctggcggt tcagggtacc
    26101 cgtggtccta cagcactgga cagagctcac ctgcgctgag agggcgccct acccccccct
    26161 acacagcact gtgattaggt acctaggcag gtagttacta tggtagaggt actggacgta
    26221 ccttgggggg gacgggccct ccggcacggc gccgcttcgc atcccaattc gacgggcgga
    26281 aaggcgaacc aaagtggagt ggagccgcgg gtgcatggtg gttgaatttc tgatgaacga
    26341 aatttcgacg tcttctccag gactgaaatc tcgactgact gtccaaaaaa aaaaaaatcg
    26401 acgccgtcac gaaccagaac ctcgcaactc gcaactcgca acccgcaacc cgcaacccgc
    26461 acgtcaacga cctcaaccac catcaccaac cacccccgcc ccgcgcgtca gagaaaccat
    26521 cgatttctcc tcggaatccc atcctcctac caggtccagg cgaacaccag cagctgcacc
    26581 cgcacccttg ccagtccagc ttgcttgctc ttcttatcca tcccatcccg tcccgtcccg
    26641 tcccatcctc tcctcgccat tctgtgctct gcttctgcag acgacgcctg cgacatcctg
    26701 ctgcacctgc ttctgtttcc ctcgactagc cgcagggaca ccggagaaga aaataaatcc
    26761 cccaacgcgc ccgcgcctgc tcggagcacg agagaaagag ctgtctacgg tttgatccgc
    26821 gacacgtagc gacctcccgc cccccgtcct caacccttgt cacgagctag ctctctctct
    26881 ctctctcctg gccaaaagga acaagactcc ttttccatca gagacgcaga gctattctgg
    26941 tttgtttgag cttcatctct tcagcacaca cactgcagcc ctacccagca tgccttcaaa
    27001 tcttccctcg agtttcgcct cagccgccgc tggccagaac cgcgaaggac gaggtgccaa
    27061 cagcggagag tggtaggtgc ccttcttctg cttgaaaacc tttttcctgt tcctccctta
    27121 ctccttccca ccccctccct ctatgtctct tccttctcct ttcttcctcc ttcgtcccct
    27181 ctctgctcgt gctgcacgcg tggctcgacc gccgcgcgca gcacctgggg aggggaccag
    27241 cacaaacacc cggaccatga cctatcgcac atgctaaccc cccatggcgt cacaggtcca
    27301 ggaccggccg actcaacggc acccagatct tccgcagagc ctccaccacc ccgagccagt
    27361 ccatcagcag ccagacgccc ttggccgacc tggtccagcc gccagccacc atgctcgaac
    27421 ccgccccccg caaatacacc cgagaacagc tgctcgccat cttcgactcg gtgcctgcaa
    27481 cagacgtatc ctccctgttc gtgcaaggtt ggaacccggg tcatgtcaac ggcagcgcta
    27541 cggggaccgc cactcgcgga tggggcaaga acgtcgacac gcatgtgcaa ccccaggagc
    27601 ctgaccagtg ctgggatccc acggcgtcga cgcgagccag caacctgcga gacctgtcgc
    27661 ccgacgagag ggagctgttc tcgaccgacg tcaactcgcc cgtcaagcct ccgccccaga
    27721 acaaggacgg caatgctctg aacggacgca agacctcagt cagccaggga gcttcaaaca
    27781 acttcggtct ggcctcgccc tcgtctgcct ccagacctgg cacgcggcgg cgcgagacaa
    27841 cggacacgaa tccctactcg ggcggcggcg gcggcctcat gtcgcccact gcctcgcgcg
    27901 gtgatggcgg ctccttctgg cagcgtaaga acaccgaggc caaggactcc atgtacgagg
    27961 aacccgagga ggacaccaac ccgcgcgagg caccggccgg ccaaaaccca tccttgccct
    28021 tcggcggtct ggtgcgcaac aatacctccg gcgcgggcgg cctggctact tcctcgtctc
    28081 tgtggggcca gcccgctccc tcgccaacca cggcttctgg cttggggagc ttcggtaact
    28141 tcgctctgcc tgcttcttcc gccattggcg acaagcgtcc cgggggtgcg ggcggccagt
    28201 ccaggctcca gcgactgatc cccaaggaca ccagcgacag catgggtgcc cgcgggagcg
    28261 agccatcttc tgctgtcgat ccccgaggtc cttggcgttc ccgccaacgc accgacactg
    28321 accctttcgc tgccgaggag aacctgtctg gcagcgccgt cctcggcggt gctcaggaca
    28381 ccagcccgcc gcccatgcct cgtggctcca tgttcgacac gcccgtcaag ggatctgccg
    28441 ccgacttcgg catgtccgga ctcaacctgg gcagtcaagc cgagaatgaa cctctcagcc
    28501 cctccgagac caacccatac cgaagccccc ctggcgagcg cggcgagaac gacgaggccg
    28561 gcgagaggct ccatggtcac ggccatggcc ttggtgcagg tggctctgag cacccgcctg
    28621 cgtttggcgg cgcgttcccc cgtgcttttg gccagaatgc gtttgacggc agtgaccgca
    28681 gtcagacctc cagcgtgggt gccaacaagc cgcatcctca cctcagcaac cttactggct
    28741 ggccctcttc cgcgacgcct gaccgcgagc gaaacccttt cggcaacgca tttggcagct
    28801 cgctgtttgg ccccatgggc gacctccatt ccccaagtct gggcaacctg ggcggtgtgt
    28861 ttggtccctc cagcacaacc ggcctgcctg gctcgggctc catcagtcgt gggagcaagc
    28921 tgggctctct gttcccggct gctatgcagt ctcagatgca gggccacgat accgagagcc
    28981 tgaccgattc ggtccccgac ctgcggcaga tcaaccccct tggtgccatt ggccgaaatg
    29041 cctttggcga ccaacatcgt gatactgaga gcccgatgcg ggcgggccgt gggccattct
    29101 ccgacatgtt cggtggtgat ccatcgcagt ctgctgccac ctctggggcc ctatctagtg
    29161 gcattccggc cctgtcgcag gggcagggtt tcccccaaag caccggcaca cccttcagcg
    29221 tgaaccaatc ctcggaacca ccctcgacgc aggctcgtag tatggttatg cccgaccgca
    29281 tgcgctgggt ctacttggac ccccaggggc agcagcaagg cccctttact ggcctcgaga
    29341 tgaacgactg gtacaagggc aattttttca ccactgacct gcgggtcaag agggtggagg
    29401 atgctgagtt cgagcccttg ggccagctaa tcagacgaat tgggaactct agagaacctt
    29461 tccttgtgcc catgatgggc atccctcatg gccctccgtc tcaatctggc cccttctcgc
    29521 ccaaccccag tggcgtcgtt cagccgcccc tgcttggggc tttcccaagc tttggccgga
    29581 ccctgacggc ccaggagcag aacgatctcg agcgccgaaa gcaggaagaa cagtacctga
    29641 tggctcagca acgggatatt ttgtccaacc aaccccgact gcccaagttc ccgatccaaa
    29701 gccacccagg attacatcac cactcgagtg cccacagcct ccagagccag cccagttttg
    29761 gaagcatcaa ctcgcccatc accatgcccc ctcaggcccc cattggttcc gttgctggca
    29821 atgcttcttt tttgggcggg cctccccaac agccgcacat gggtcccggg ggtgctggcc
    29881 ctagcctcag cgatatcttc cgggaggaag agcttgcccg cctttccgcc gaagagcgcc
    29941 aagtggtagc gaatatacaa gggcctggtg ctattggctc tgcacctcag ccgcccgtcg
    30001 gcagtgcctc gttggagtcc tttcgaagcc ggcttcctgg cacccaggaa ctagttgagg
    30061 atgaggaggg ttttcggggc cgcctggagg aatttgaaca actccgggcc cagcatgaag
    30121 cccacgcgga acagactagg gcagctctgg atccccagtc ccccgagatc aactcttccg
    30181 tcgctagtcc ctctacccaa cccgcggagg ccaagggatc ggcgcacgag gttttgacac
    30241 agaaggacga cgggcatact gcccaggaag cagagctgat ttctgccagc aggcagttgg
    30301 aacaggcaca ggccgctgcc caaaaggctg gcctgcccat gccgttcccc ccgcctcaat
    30361 cttcgactcc tctgcccgcc cctgctccgc agcgtatcaa gtcaaacctg cctgagcagt
    30421 acgcctcgag ttctcgatcc gagacccccg agatcacgcc tctgtctgcg gctacgcagc
    30481 cgcctccgct ggcgccctgg gccaaggacc cttcatctga gtctcaccgc ggcccgagct
    30541 tgaaggagat ccaggaggcc gaggccaaga aggccgccaa gagagaggag gctctcgctg
    30601 cttctcgtcg tgccgcggca gagcaagagg ccgcgcgtga acgtgagaag gctgccacac
    30661 tcgccacggg tttacccaca tccagtactt ggggtacatc ctctcctgca gccgccacca
    30721 gcccatgggt cacccctaca gccaccaagg ctcctgcccc cggcttgacc gccgcctcta
    30781 catccgcggc ggataagaag aagaccctgg ccgatatcca gcgcgaagag gaagctcgca
    30841 agagcaaggc aagagacgtc tcgggacagc ctagcgctgg gtcaagcgct ggcaagcgct
    30901 acgcggatct ggccagcaag cctaatgcca cgccggtcgc aggcgcagtg gcaggtccgc
    30961 cagcggcagg ttgggccaca gttggggctg gtggtaaagt caagattccc actggaccgg
    31021 ccgcgcagtc gcgctctgcc agctcaacca acgtgaaacc cgtggccgcc gcttctcccc
    31081 ctgttcgccc ggttatcaag tccgccaatt catcgacatc ccgcaccgag gccatggacg
    31141 agttcatcaa gtgggtccag ggccaactgt ctcgtggtgg cgtcgccgat ggtaagtttg
    31201 ttgtacagag ctcgattggt acacagtgag ctaacggaat ctctgcagtt gatggatata
    31261 ccgacctcct gaacagtttc cctcttgatg ttaacaccat cgcggatacc gtttatagca
    31321 tttccaagac catgcatggg cagcagttcg gcaccgagta tgttcgacgc aagaagcttg
    31381 ccgagaaggg cgtcgttgag aagcgggcta gcgactcgcc tgtctctgcc aacaccggag
    31441 gctggaacga ggtcgctaag aagaatcccc acaaggagaa tggcgacccg gtcccgtcgg
    31501 gattcaaggt ggtccctgcc cgcaagaagg gagccaagaa atagagcaaa gtcggggtct
    31561 ggccgctata tgttgtgcta ctaccctggg caactctgcg gtgtcctttc ggagggcaga
    31621 aggtgtggaa gtaccggagc gatgactttt gttgttgtgc atagtgctgg aaacccagaa
    31681 gcaagcgtgg catcgtgtta aagtgggatc atcccacctg tatgtacgag tattgagaac
    31741 tgaagaatac gacatactga tcagcgagta tgccgagact gcataggtat ctgtaagcac
    31801 ctattctagt gccattggat ctacctacca caaatacaag accgctcttg accaagacgg
    31861 gcatgatact aggctgtaga aatcaaaact tgctctgtat tcctatgacc aggactgcat
    31921 acacagactt attacatggg cgtgcacatt gatatatcca aagttggagg tgtggtttgt
    31981 gaacatacga ggcccaatta tgcacaggcc atctgcgccg atccgcccga agtgtacgct
    32041 gtgcatgacc tgcataaatt acacaaattg cccctccccc accaaaaaat aacgaacggc
    32101 gatctccata gaaattttct attgcgacct aatatttcat gacactgcag attgtctgaa
    32161 gctgtctgat ataccaagcg tcgacttttg tttttcacct gtgtgtcgag tatcacgtct
    32221 ttgatactca cgaagcacca catcacgggg aaggcacgtc acggaccaga tatttgctaa
    32281 acggcggcgc ttcttttggt gaacttacac acgaaccccg ccatccgatt ccgggggggc
    32341 cttatacacg cagaactcaa ccctgacaaa ggccaggtgc ggacggcacc ggggcttctg
    32401 gagagtgaag ctaaaaacat catttttcct gtcaccatct cggtcattac cgggatatta
    32461 ccaacgtcat gtcaggtttc gacgacgttg acctcccagc ggacaccggg gatgatgcca
    32521 accaggaggt cggggaggag cagcagcaca agtcttatgt cccggccgat cagctgggtc
    32581 tagccaatat cacaggcgag gcgccatacc tgtctgtctt tgggactgag cgtgccggga
    32641 agctggtcca gcggtttgta cgaactgttg tgcgggacac tggactgtca gtgggccaag
    32701 acgatgccgc cgggccgttg aatggggacg cacgcgagga ggccttgaat atagcgtcgg
    32761 cgtccctcaa cgctttcctg caggccaatg tcacgggccc cgtgcttgaa ggcgcggcga
    32821 agtgtcaagg tatctttgca gccgcttatg agagcctttc tgtagaggcg cagccccaaa
    32881 agtcaagccg agggcaggac cagcagccga ttgaagagct caggcgcata tgcctccgct
    32941 cactggatac agacggtgtc tcggtctaca cgtacatacc gtggatcgag ctattctgtc
    33001 tggcgaggtg ggtattcact tcggaggatg tattaaaacc ggcacagata ggaagcacca
    33061 gggagagctt gaagcgggac cttgcttgga tgcgcttcag ggttcatcta tggcattaca
    33121 agctactttc tcaaccatcc ctagggcccg gttccttatt cacgaaaagt ggacgatgga
    33181 ctgatgtggc caccctacag gaactgatcg agaaaagtct cgaggaggcc ggtaaatgtg
    33241 ttctaggacc ggtacatgga agtgagaggg taggaaagga tgccaaggtg cagtttctgc
    33301 ttgagaaagc gaacgcagag atcatgctgg gccacgatat tcaagcccga gaggatctgc
    33361 gacaagcgac ggagatcagt aaactcgtgt atgctctctc cggtgcgctc gggaagagga
    33421 cgaggtttca acaggagagc attagccagc tggttgtgct tgccaagagt cacacggaaa
    33481 gggaggatta taacgaggag gccccggccg agcccgaacc agggcctagc gcattggcct
    33541 tgaatgacga cacgctactc gagagaatat cgttcacaaa cgtcgacaac aaggtggaag
    33601 acgtttcgca gtcgacattg ccagatgtgt tgcagggtgt gacgccagag aaccaaccgc
    33661 gcttgaaagc ggaggatcaa atcatcttgc tcaccgaggc gacattgaag gacacattct
    33721 ccccagctga ctcgttgact tcggaggaga tcttgccatt tgcggtccgg gtaatcgagg
    33781 acaagtcggc gaattggcaa atctacactc aggcactcct cgtgagatcc cggatagagt
    33841 tgaacagaag tcgaacgttg gaaagaggtg ttttgcagat gcaagcagtc gtcgaccagg
    33901 ttatcgtgga taccgataca ccttctcaga gccaaccgaa gggtgcagaa tccggcggcg
    33961 ccaatgaata cactggtatt cctgcgattg aggtttctgg tacggacgat atacagaaga
    34021 acggcgcatc aaagcccacg tcctttctgc cagccgcgaa accatctgaa tcggcctcgc
    34081 cacaggtacg cttgcggtac gtgaacgctt tagcttcgcc cccaagatgg catttggaat
    34141 cagaactggc tttcgcgtgg acgtcggtcg gctcgttagt ctccgcgctt gagatcttca
    34201 agcgcctgcg gctatggccc gaggttgcac tctgtcttgc cgccagcgct gccaccgatg
    34261 acgaggacgg ccgaggcagc gggggtgagg aaaaggcacg cgcgatcgtc cggtggagac
    34321 tcttccaccg taccggcact tccgccgcag acgacgacga agacgaatat gatggccgga
    34381 tccccgacac cagcagcttg aaagtacaag actactatgg ccccgagcgt gcccctcccc
    34441 cgccaaacgc cccaaggttg tggtgtatcc tgggtgacat ggaaaacaac ccagaacact
    34501 accaaagagc atgggaaatt tctaaccggc gcttcgggag ggctcaaaag tcccttggcg
    34561 aactgtacct ccagcaaaaa gattgggcca aggcacgcga agcctatcgc cttgcggtgg
    34621 gtgtcaacag attgagcccg gaactgtggg gtagactggg cgatatcgag ctgagattgg
    34681 ggcacttccc agatgctgcc gaggcttttc agcggagtgt cagttcgagc aacggagagg
    34741 agggcggtga aggggcaagg acatggagca atctgggaac ggcactgttg agttggtacc
    34801 gggagatcat caaggagaat aagggccaga ccgtaaagga ggtgaagcgc gtcaatgacg
    34861 atgaggaaga cttggataca ccgacgagca aggaggagga aggagaaggc ttagacgcca
    34921 ctgcgatgcc agcgactgct cgtgccgccg cactcaacaa gcctgcctac aagctcattc
    34981 aagacgccct ccaagcattc aagcgcggcg ccactattgc cagcacgaac tggcgaatct
    35041 gggacaacgt cgtcactctc gcagcctcgc tctcgccgga gcctgcactc gacgacgtca
    35101 tcttgggcac aaggaatgtt atcagaatcc ggggcaacga agaggcgctc gatgccgaag
    35161 ttctgggact tctcctaaga gaggtgacca aggagccgcc ggcaagcact ggggaggccg
    35221 tccaccaacc agatcgcggg agtctgcaaa gcaaggtcat tacgctattc gaggacatca
    35281 tcgtcccgct cataacagcc aactccgagg tttggtccct gatctcgcgc ctccgtgcgt
    35341 ggcgccgtga ctacgccggt gccttggacg ccgcagagaa gggttggcgg gcggcaacgg
    35401 gcggcggggc ggcgagctcg ctctcggcat cgtcgacgac gacgacgtct cctacggctg
    35461 gcaagtggca gtcgggcgag agcaaagacg cctgggagac tgtggtgtcg aggacgagcg
    35521 aactggtggc tgcatatgag aactggggac ccagagtcga ggcggttggc gaccggtgga
    35581 ggggcaaggc gaggagcgcc gtcaggagtg tcatgggcaa gggcaaggag agctgggaag
    35641 ggagtgaagg ctggagcttg ctggagggac tgatggcaga tctgaagata tgatgggggg
    35701 aagacggata gtcaattgcg ataggagctg aacagctgga tacccgatgg gttgggcatg
    35761 ttcagatggt ctgggacgga ttagagagtt gcacgaagca ggtccgcacc taggcagcca
    35821 agggcgtatt tcgtgatgga atgccagcta gtgctcatag agattaagcc aacatgaaga
    35881 cgagaatcct ctgaaactca agctgatgat cacatcttga gtcgtgacca ctggcctatg
    35941 gaaacgaagt ctgctaggta acgcatgtga cggacagact gggacctgtg acgaggctaa
    36001 tccccaaatg caaccagccg ctggccgtct caattttcca gggtcttctc caacggggcg
    36061 gcggccgcca ccagatccta atggaaatca tgcatggcga tggccgggtc tccaaagaag
    36121 ccgttgggga atttggggaa tgtgcctttc gcaagccaat cagcctgctc ggtagtgatt
    36181 tcattctcga cttcgaatat atatgccctc cccctcgacc cagacatgcc gacctacaca
    36241 cgatacgccc attgccatgt tccattgagc aacgtcgcgc gcaccgacgc gtctcaacct
    36301 tgaggtccct ccaggccccg taccatagta atggcgcgat tcagctgggc ccccaccgaa
    36361 ctagggacgt cgtcaaatag caggcctcgg cgggatggga gaatgggtcc atcccccgtg
    36421 gtgggtggat acgagaacgg gtgccggctg gccctggacg cccgatatcc agactgaggc
    36481 ggaagagaag caagaggtgt cggggggcca acgaggatgg gcgacccatg catcatgtgg
    36541 gcacgcgtta agccgaaaac caggagcaga taagggaaga aaaacgtcgc gtcgttcgat
    36601 tgttcctgac taatagagca aactgccgaa cccgactccg aatagcttct tttgtttttc
    36661 tttctctcct tcctgctgct gctgcatcat cgtcaccacc atcgtcctcc cccttcacca
    36721 cacacgtctc tacggcaagt tgattgcaac tacatcatac cgtcagccaa gatcaccaga
    36781 ccagcaatcc gcccagccaa catgtccaag gctttcgttc agcgtccggc cccggccttc
    36841 aaggccatga ccgtctttgc caacggcgag ttcaaggaga ttgagctgtc cgactacctc
    36901 ggtcaatggt atgtctaatt gccttccatg acatcctatc gtactccatc tgcctgcttc
    36961 cctgcctgct cgcgaaccta tctgcggcga tgctgacacg gatgcccctt tcttctaggg
    37021 tcgtcctcct gttctaccct atggacttca cctttgtgtg cccgaccgag attatccagt
    37081 acaacgacgc cctggcacgc ttccgcgcca tcaacaccag cgttctcgcc ctctcgaccg
    37141 atagccacta ctcgcacctg gcatggcaga cgcagccgcg caagcagggc ggtctgggcc
    37201 cggacctgca gctgcccctg gtggcggacc gctcgcagaa gatctcccgc gactacggtg
    37261 tgctgctcga ggacgagggc gtcgccctgc gcggcctctt catcatcgac cccaagggtg
    37321 tcctgcgcca aatcaccgtt aacgacctgc ctgtcggccg caacgtcgag gagaccatcc
    37381 gtctcgtcga ggccttccag ttcaccgacg agcacggcga ggtttgccct gccggctgga
    37441 tgaagggcgc caagaccatg aaggccgacc ccaagggcag cctcgagtac tttggcagcg
    37501 ttggggagca gggcgccaac ggccacgcca atggccatgc caacggtaac ggagtcaaga
    37561 gggctcgcgt tgagtaaatc ggagacgtct gcggcatgcg ttagtgtata cctttaggaa
    37621 gaatcagcag gataaagagg gaggcacaga aagactagat tcatgtgcgc tatagatgta
    37681 gacatagatg tagactagac cacagcaatg ccacgatatg aacatattct cggtcgttct
    37741 ttcacataac tcggtgaacc tgtaacgaac tgtgcataga aatagttatg atcccatcac
    37801 aaagataacc ggtgacccag aagtgatcgc cactaatgga aggaggaagg gaatggaatg
    37861 tattcttgct aagctgaatc caaatgaatg gccatgaaaa gtaaaaaaga gagctcttga
    37921 cgggggcaag gttcgaactt gcgattcgct ggtgttcagc aggcccgcct aacaggtaag
    37981 gcctgcattc tcacacctcg gcgtgttacc acggggctac accacctcgc cgacagaaac
    38041 agcgctcaat tagagcatat gtgccagtca ggagatccat cttgaggata cctgatgcct
    38101 ggggcccctg accgaggaac agcagcgtaa gtcttgagag actacctacc cgggctactc
    38161 tatcagcggt aaccaaaacg gtggcgacgt ggtagaaaac accactgggg aaagtgacac
    38221 gcgccacaat tctcgtagta atcgtggtgt gtaaactgtc agagaacata cacacacact
    38281 ggccctattg ggtcggcctg gatagcccat gcacgaagcc gagctgtttc taagaggcat
    38341 ctcaaaacaa cctctttgct ggccagcgtg tcttccagac aatcatgccc gccagatgct
    38401 ttctgctgta tattcaaact gcagatatca agattcggat ctttcaagct ccgcaagcgt
    38461 gaaaatttgg cattcttgcc gaaaatggcc tctgctgtca gtatgaccga atcgacgacg
    38521 agcgaagcat ggatgcgcag caccgcaagg tcgtggaaga gcgtatttcc taggaagatg
    38581 atggtgtcgt ctacaggccg gaagagctcc tcccgggctt ctctccatcc ctgaagggcg
    38641 tgcccttggt cttaggcatg gcgcagttgt gcctcggtca cgccgctcac tgaagttcgc
    38701 cagtcgctta taccctgtcc agggtcgaca aaggtgtgca tcagcttctc gcccgtgaag
    38761 aaattgacga cgcagatcag cgcgagctcc cagctcccgt cagggaagcc caccatctcg
    38821 cagttcatcg caattgccct gcgtttcgga gcggcatagg tactaagcgg cggttctttg
    38881 aagtaagaca gtaggtagcc acgtgtacga ttatttgact ctgaatcaac acgtgaggtg
    38941 tagtgatgca ttcgcagccg ctgtggagta tgcgtttcat cgtaaagaga tgcccatata
    39001 cggttcttat cggccacggg aattatggtg tgtatatttg tcaggcaccg gaaaatggta
    39061 gtgacatatt ctccaagggc tttggtggac gatcagtcgc ggtgaaagcc aagcggtcga
    39121 gggagaccta catttgtcaa cgagtaactg cttctccgcc ctcctggtcc cttcgtactt
    39181 gtgtactaca tggcgcaagc caggtttcga cgccggccgc tcgtgaacga aggtgtcccc
    39241 gccttgagag ggtaagaccc tgtggccctg ccgatgccag aaacggtcgg gcctggctgg
    39301 atggcgatcg cggcagtgat atgctaaggc ctgacgacca cgaacacctt gtagcattct
    39361 acagagaacc ggaccctcat atgtcccgtg ccccaggcat ggtcgctggc ggcttctctg
    39421 tcactccaca ccccaggaca ctggtcgcaa gtgagtgcgc gaggaacaca agtccatggt
    39481 cgagagccca ttgtgatcca gtagcagcct ggcgttcgcc gtctggtcaa cgaatatatg
    39541 cgctggtcca tggagggaaa ccgttttgga gggaccctag gccaagaatg ctaagctatt
    39601 aagtccgtgc tgcgcaactg agttacacag cttcagctgg gtcaacgctc ccatccttgt
    39661 aaatttccaa ttggtgagac tgacctgata caagatcaga catcgctgac gaataattga
    39721 caacatcgga gcaatatcta ctcttaagtc gtagattaga attattgtgc atatcacagc
    39781 tattcaacat taatggattg caatgggaat ggggtatcgt tgtctcctca tgtaacttag
    39841 ttattcgttt gacggttaga aacacttttc aatgctaggt acccccggct gcgccgaatc
    39901 gctttctcaa aaatttgtgg gttcttcctt tactgtagtg ctgtgataac ttcttcggcc
    39961 gctcgcaccc cgagaaacct accgtctcta cttggtggtg ggagacaacc cgttgcgagc
    40021 cataaaggcc gaatggccaa gtatcttatc ctaatcccct cggtgccttc gagtaggcga
    40081 ctacgaaatg ttattgcatg tgataggtaa cctgctaagt ctcaggtatg gtacttggaa
    40141 cgaggcggag ttcgctatag tatgtgctat ctgcaatggc aggccaaaga aactgcccta
    40201 cacagcacgg gcaccgaccc atctttgcag ggccacaggt ctggcataat atacgcccag
    40261 aagctgagcc gaatagtcca gggttcattg gcccttggca atgacctgaa ttcagaacct
    40321 ctgtggttcg tcagatcaac tttctctcca gtctgttctg aaacaatccc gggaaactga
    40381 ctcgactcag cctggacttt ggaccaccag tgacggcatg ccattttcgt tgggttcttt
    40441 tgaaccaacc cctttctgtc gaaccaacta gatgtctgaa tgcgggaaat tcctttcctg
    40501 ttccctttcg aacgtacagt gctgccaagg ccattcacag ccttaataag gtagtttgct
    40561 caccacatac cggattgccg tggtgaattg ccatttcggt tgtcgatggc ccaaggaatt
    40621 tttccgatgg cttttgcggg gtaatttccg tcgcgactag ggtcataaca agctcgagat
    40681 gcgaggcaag gcttgctccg tgccaatata ggtaagcgtg cgtggggatt gcctattggg
    40741 ggtcttgtat acgtaactgt tcccaagtca tgttttacac gaatctttgc atccggatga
    40801 catacactca aagtcccctt tgcatagaag ttcgccaggc gacgcaactg gcgcccacgg
    40861 tctgatgcct ttatttgatg cttaaatggc ttgtttctat tgacgcgcta agtaaagatc
    40921 tgcatgtcct cgacaggcct caaccatttc ggaattgtta cactgccggt ttagtcgaaa
    40981 ctcgcttcca aagtgttaaa aacgtggggt accggcactt cacatgcagc ctcaagaagc
    41041 gagaccaatt aagatcgctg tgcccgaatg caacatcagg gcgtacggtc ctgtggtact
    41101 caatgaatgt atcgttttgc attatccaca agttgtaaac cggggcaaag ggagagtatt
    41161 tctgataaaa ctatgtacgt tgaataaagc tatgtacagc cacgagctct cggcttcatg
    41221 cattctcatc ccattttaac acttgcaggt aggcccttga cttgatgagc acccaatcga
    41281 gtatcaaatt ggattcctct agcgcttcag ggtcagcaga cccggtcggt aaggcaggag
    41341 gccgtagtcg ccgccggagc tgggggcccg tccttggtag aggagctgta agttgcatgg
    41401 atcgaccgtc attgtctggt cattggtact gcggataaga tcaccgtgac tgatgtcgtt
    41461 ggtccaggtg gcgccgctgt tggccttgcc ggcaaacggt gcgctctcgc ttgtagcctg
    41521 ggccgtccac gatccactca ggctggtagc cgtgtacgaa cggaagtacc gaccattacc
    41581 tccaatcgac tcaacgatca tgagatactt gttctggccc gctagggtat agacctgcac
    41641 tgcttcaaat aggttgttgg tcgagtcgct catgatcacg gtggatgaag agccgaaact
    41701 gcccgggaaa tttccaatag gcatgctggc ccggtagatc ttgccattgt ctcctgcaaa
    41761 gaacaggtac atattcgagc tgtcgccgat aagcgtctgg tcgatgggac cggtaccgga
    41821 tccgctgatg gacccggtaa agagcggctg gggcgatgac cacccattct ggttggtagg
    41881 attgcttgac gttcggtacg agaacgcagt cgggccccat tgatgggcga gaatccagat
    41941 gctcttgggt gcgaaataga agagagttgg ggcgacagcg cccgaagaca tcgcgttttg
    42001 gctagctgag cccatggcag accagtccga gaaggtgcta aaagccattg agccccagct
    42061 cgagccttgg tcgtgggttg ttccatatac gagatgctgg ccattgtagg ggacgtgagt
    42121 gaagtccttt agagaggccc atcccgactt tgggttcgcc agcgagccgc tcgaagtcca
    42181 tgtatacttc gatggaagat cgcacgccct tgccgagaca ggctctgctg ggacagcggc
    42241 tgctgaaacg gtggctgcca acgcaagtag cgtggtgccg gtcgacacta ggctgtcgga
    42301 ctgtagaaat ctcatattga attttttttc tttctttctc cctcacaaaa gtggataatg
    42361 aatatgagtc tggtcaagta ttcgaagata tagacctgcg agctgaggcg gacggcgacg
    42421 atggccaggt ttatataact gcctctgagc ctgagccccc tgcactcttt aactgaataa
    42481 aaagcgtgac ccgggccact tgcctcttga aagcttggta tctttcttat tcatggatta
    42541 ttaccaaaaa caaagtgatc tcttggagaa atgctctctg gttgccattg aagctacctc
    42601 tgccggaccc aattactcca tccatgttgc ggggacgtac cccggacccg acccgaacac
    42661 ccgggacacg attgcccacg aatggcggaa ctcggccatt ttcgtgtgct aaacatgcgg
    42721 cgcgacaaat gggctgtaac cggggtaaga gtaattgggt tatgcgcata gtatgaaatc
    42781 tagtgtcgtg cgacaagtgt gcctgacgcg aaatcgcacg tcattggata ggctatcaca
    42841 agtaggtggg tcgaggagcc ggttatgcct tcttcgcgtt ttaatcccta tcgagtcttt
    42901 gccgcagggg tccaagagac taggcgatgt tgcgatgtta ggcgctccat tcacgcagca
    42961 gcgccttctc acgaactaca cctgagtaaa ccacatccgg aattgatcgg cgttgcatca
    43021 ccatcgagtc tgaatgggct ctggtccctg cgtagcctga gtacgacctg accatgacaa
    43081 tgaataatat acacatgacg tgctgtacat gcacgcgtac acggtcaacc gactggccag
    43141 tgaatcttcg tggcgaagaa gtatttatag acgatatagt ttgagagaat gttacaagaa
    43201 cgagcagcag atgataaaag cacttgggag cgaaaagcaa gtatgcttgg ttggtaaacc
    43261 aagcatcccg atgagacgat catgtgttct cgaatgcatc ggataggtct tggctcaagt
    43321 tataaatcgc gccaatatca tctttcgggt cgcttggatt ggcgctggag taaaaactca
    43381 aggccaagta agtacacctc atatttaccc agcacaacct tttgaactac acatagacgt
    43441 agcagaaagc cccgccattt ccgccaagag aatcatgggt ctccagaagc ttgatcg
//
