# Supplementary material for: Genome sequencing and physiological characterization of three Neoarthrinium moseri strains
Source: BMC Microbiol. 2025 Aug 21;25:526. doi: 10.1186/s12866-025-04274-z (PMC12369201; doi:10.1186/s12866-025-04274-z)
Supplement: Supplementary file 16 — Supplementary Material 16. [file 12866_2025_4274_MOESM16_ESM.zip › BiGSLICE/input/Nmoseri/TUCIM5827/JAFIMQ010000009.1.region001.gbk]

LOCUS       JAFIMQ010000009        43496 bp    DNA     linear   PLN 06-APR-2022
DEFINITION  Neoarthrinium moseri strain TUCIM 5827 scaffold9_Wmoseri_TUCIM_5827,
            whole genome shotgun sequence.
ACCESSION   JAFIMQ010000009
VERSION     JAFIMQ010000009.1
KEYWORDS    .
SOURCE      Neoarthrinium moseri
  ORGANISM  Neoarthrinium moseri
            Eukaryota; Fungi; Dikarya; Ascomycota; Pezizomycotina;
            Sordariomycetes; Xylariomycetidae; Xylariomycetidae incertae sedis;
            Neoarthrinium.
COMMENT     ##antiSMASH-Data-START##
            Version      :: 7.1.0
            Run date     :: 2023-12-04 12:33:23
            NOTE: This is a single region extracted from a larger record!
            Orig. start  :: 147041
            Orig. end    :: 190537
            ##antiSMASH-Data-END##
FEATURES             Location/Qualifiers
     protocluster    1..43496
                     /aStool="rule-based-clusters"
                     /category="NRPS"
                     /contig_edge="False"
                     /core_location="[20000:23496]"
                     /cutoff="0"
                     /detection_rule="cds((PP-binding or NAD_binding_4) and
                     (AMP-binding or A-OX))"
                     /neighbourhood="20000"
                     /product="NRPS-like"
                     /protocluster_number="1"
                     /tool="antismash"
     proto_core      20001..23496
                     /aStool="rule-based-clusters"
                     /tool="antismash"
                     /cutoff="0"
                     /detection_rule="cds((PP-binding or NAD_binding_4) and
                     (AMP-binding or A-OX))"
                     /neighbourhood="20000"
                     /product="NRPS-like"
                     /protocluster_number="1"
     cand_cluster    1..43496
                     /SMILES="NC([*])C(=O)O"
                     /candidate_cluster_number="1"
                     /contig_edge="False"
                     /detection_rules="cds((PP-binding or NAD_binding_4) and
                     (AMP-binding or A-OX))"
                     /kind="single"
                     /product="NRPS-like"
                     /protoclusters="1"
                     /tool="antismash"
     region          1..43496
                     /candidate_cluster_numbers="1"
                     /contig_edge="False"
                     /product="NRPS-like"
                     /region_number="1"
                     /rules="cds((PP-binding or NAD_binding_4) and (AMP-binding
                     or A-OX))"
                     /tool="antismash"
     gene            1178..2194
                     /locus_tag="JX266_003024"
     mRNA            1178..2194
                     /locus_tag="JX266_003024"
                     /product="hypothetical protein"
     CDS             1178..2194
                     /codon_start=1
                     /locus_tag="JX266_003024"
                     /product="hypothetical protein"
                     /protein_id="KAI1851562.1"
                     /transl_table=1
                     /translation="MRFLQSDSLVSTGTTLLALAATVSAAAVPAEPVSARACDLPSKYT
                     WTSSGSLANPKSGWASLKDFTHVPYNGQHLVYGTTHDQGSSWGSMAFSTFSDWSAMGSA
                     SQNAMSSGAVAPTLFYFAPKSIWILAHQWGPTAFSYRTSSNPTNQNGWSSPQPLFTGSI
                     SGSGTGPIDQTLIGDSSNMYLFFAGDNGKIYRASMPIGNFPGSFGSSSTVIMSDSTNNL
                     FEAVQVYTLAGQNKYLMIVESIGGNGRYFRSYTATSLSGSWTAQATSESAPFAGKANSG
                     ATWTNDISHGDLIRSTNDQTMTVDPCNLQLLYQGRAPSSGGDYGLLPYRPGLLTLKR"
     PFAM_domain     1289..2101
                     /aSDomain="Glyco_hydro_62"
                     /aSTool="clusterhmmer"
                     /database="35.0"
                     /db_xref="PF03664.16"
                     /db_xref="GO:0046373"
                     /db_xref="GO:0046556"
                     /description="Glycosyl hydrolase family 62"
                     /detection="hmmscan"
                     /domain_id="clusterhmmer_JX266_003024_0001"
                     /evalue="2.50E-152"
                     /gene_ontologies="GO:0046373: L-arabinose metabolic
                     process"
                     /gene_ontologies="GO:0046556: alpha-L-arabinofuranosidase
                     activity"
                     /label="JX266_003024"
                     /locus_tag="JX266_003024"
                     /protein_end="308"
                     /protein_start="37"
                     /score="506.0"
                     /tool="antismash"
                     /translation="CDLPSKYTWTSSGSLANPKSGWASLKDFTHVPYNGQHLVYGTTHD
                     QGSSWGSMAFSTFSDWSAMGSASQNAMSSGAVAPTLFYFAPKSIWILAHQWGPTAFSYR
                     TSSNPTNQNGWSSPQPLFTGSISGSGTGPIDQTLIGDSSNMYLFFAGDNGKIYRASMPI
                     GNFPGSFGSSSTVIMSDSTNNLFEAVQVYTLAGQNKYLMIVESIGGNGRYFRSYTATSL
                     SGSWTAQATSESAPFAGKANSGATWTNDISHGDLIRSTNDQTMTVDPCN"
     gene            4665..5487
                     /locus_tag="JX266_003025"
     mRNA            join(4665..4802,4863..5221,5289..5487)
                     /locus_tag="JX266_003025"
                     /product="hypothetical protein"
     CDS             join(4665..4802,4863..5221,5289..5487)
                     /codon_start=1
                     /locus_tag="JX266_003025"
                     /product="hypothetical protein"
                     /protein_id="KAI1851563.1"
                     /transl_table=1
                     /translation="MNCEMVGFPDGSWELALICVVNFFTGEKLMHTFVDPGQGISDWRT
                     SGWREAQEELFRPVDDTIIFLGNTLFHDLAVLRIHASLVVDSVILTAEAIFGKNAKFSR
                     LRSLKDPNLDICSLNIHQQASGGHDCLEDTLASKEVVLRCLLETARLRAWAIQADPIGP
                     VCVGVFYHVATVLVTDDRVARVGSLSRLTQLFLGQGPQASGILKMDLLTGTYALIERCF
                     CRRGGVAPW"
     gene            complement(5916..6691)
                     /locus_tag="JX266_003026"
     mRNA            complement(join(5916..6474,6585..6691))
                     /locus_tag="JX266_003026"
                     /product="hypothetical protein"
     CDS             complement(join(5916..6474,6585..6691))
                     /codon_start=1
                     /gene_functions="biosynthetic-additional (smcogs)
                     SMCOG1196:alkyl hydroperoxide reductase/ Thiol specific
                     (Score: 150; E-value: 6.6e-46)"
                     /gene_kind="biosynthetic-additional"
                     /locus_tag="JX266_003026"
                     /product="hypothetical protein"
                     /protein_id="KAI1851564.1"
                     /transl_table=1
                     /translation="MSKAFVQRPAPAFKAMTVFANGEFKEIELSDYLGQWVVLLFYPMD
                     FTFVCPTEIIQYNDALARFRAINTSVLALSTDSHYSHLAWQTQPRKQGGLGPDLQLPLV
                     ADRSQKISREYGVLLEDEGVALRGLFIIDPKGVLRQITVNDLPVGRNVEETIRLVEAFQ
                     FTDEHGEVCPAGWMKGAKTMKADPKGSLEYFGSVGEQGANGHANGHANGNGVKRARVE"
     PFAM_domain     complement(6000..6101)
                     /aSDomain="1-cysPrx_C"
                     /aSTool="clusterhmmer"
                     /database="35.0"
                     /db_xref="PF10417.12"
                     /db_xref="GO:0051920"
                     /description="C-terminal domain of 1-Cys peroxiredoxin"
                     /detection="hmmscan"
                     /domain_id="clusterhmmer_JX266_003026_0003"
                     /evalue="2.90E-12"
                     /gene_ontologies="GO:0051920: peroxiredoxin activity"
                     /label="JX266_003026"
                     /locus_tag="JX266_003026"
                     /protein_end="194"
                     /protein_start="160"
                     /score="46.3"
                     /tool="antismash"
                     /translation="AFQFTDEHGEVCPAGWMKGAKTMKADPKGSLEYF"
     PFAM_domain     complement(join(6162..6474,6585..6676))
                     /aSDomain="AhpC-TSA"
                     /aSTool="clusterhmmer"
                     /database="35.0"
                     /db_xref="PF00578.24"
                     /db_xref="GO:0016209"
                     /db_xref="GO:0016491"
                     /description="AhpC/TSA family"
                     /detection="hmmscan"
                     /domain_id="clusterhmmer_JX266_003026_0002"
                     /evalue="2.20E-36"
                     /gene_ontologies="GO:0016209: antioxidant activity"
                     /gene_ontologies="GO:0016491: oxidoreductase activity"
                     /label="JX266_003026"
                     /locus_tag="JX266_003026"
                     /protein_end="140"
                     /protein_start="5"
                     /score="124.6"
                     /tool="antismash"
                     /translation="VQRPAPAFKAMTVFANGEFKEIELSDYLGQWVVLLFYPMDFTFVC
                     PTEIIQYNDALARFRAINTSVLALSTDSHYSHLAWQTQPRKQGGLGPDLQLPLVADRSQ
                     KISREYGVLLEDEGVALRGLFIIDPKGVLRQ"
     gene            complement(7800..11024)
                     /locus_tag="JX266_003027"
     mRNA            complement(7800..11024)
                     /locus_tag="JX266_003027"
                     /product="hypothetical protein"
     CDS             complement(7800..11024)
                     /codon_start=1
                     /locus_tag="JX266_003027"
                     /product="hypothetical protein"
                     /protein_id="KAI1851565.1"
                     /transl_table=1
                     /translation="MSGFDDVDLPADTGDDANQEVGEEQQHKSYVPADQLGLANITGEA
                     PYLSVFGTERAGKLVQRFVRTVVRDTGLSVGQDDAAGPLNGDAREEALNIASASLNAFL
                     QANVTGPVLEGAAKCQGIFAAAYESLSVEAQPQKSSRGQDQQPIEELRRICLRSLDTDG
                     VSVYTYIPWIELFCLARWVFTSEDVLKPAQIGSTRESLKRDLAWMRFRVHLWHYKLLSQ
                     PSLGPGSLFTKSGRWTDVATLQELIEKSLEEAGKCVLGPVHGSERVGKDAKVQFLLEKA
                     NAEIMLGHDIQAREDLRQATEISKLVYALSGALGKRTRFQQESISQLVVLAKSHAERGD
                     SNEEAPAEPEPGPSALALNDDTLLERISFTNGDNKVEDVSQSTLPDVLQGVTPENQPRL
                     KAEDQIILLTEATLKDTFSPADSLTSEEILPFAVRVIEDKSANWQIYTQALLVRSRIEL
                     NRSRTLERGVLQMQAVVDQVIVDTDTPSQSQPKGAESGGANEYTGIPAIEVSGTDDIQK
                     NGASKPTFFLPAAKPSESASPQVRLRYVNALASPPRWHLESELAFAWTSVGSLVSALEI
                     FKRLRLWPEVALCLAASAATDDEDGRGSGGEEKARAIVRWRLFHRTGTSAADDDEDEYD
                     GRIPDTSSLKVQDYYGPERAPPPPNAPRLWCILGDMENNPEHYQRAWEISNRRFGRAQK
                     SLGELYLQQKDWAKAREAYRLAVGVNRLSPELWGRLGDIELRLGHFPDAAEAFQRSVSS
                     SNGEEGGEGARTWSNLGTALLSWYREIIKENKGQTVKEVKRVNDDEEDLDTPTSKEEEG
                     EGIDATAMPATARAAALNKPAYKLIQDALQAFKRGATIASTNWRIWDNVVTLAASLSPE
                     PALDDVILGTRNVIRIRGNEEALDAEVLGLLLREVTKEPPASTGEAVHQPDRGSLQSKV
                     ITLFEDIIVPLITANSEVWSLISRLRAWRRDYAGALDAAEKGWRAATGGGAASSLSASS
                     TTTTSPTAGKWQSGESKDAWETVVSRTSELVAAYENWGPRVEAVGDRWRGKARSAVRSV
                     MGKGKESWEGSEGWSLLEGLMADLKI"
     gene            complement(11950..16504)
                     /locus_tag="JX266_003028"
     mRNA            complement(join(11950..12245,12303..16198,16422..16504))
                     /locus_tag="JX266_003028"
                     /product="hypothetical protein"
     CDS             complement(join(11950..12245,12303..16198,16422..16504))
                     /codon_start=1
                     /locus_tag="JX266_003028"
                     /product="hypothetical protein"
                     /protein_id="KAI1851566.1"
                     /transl_table=1
                     /translation="MPSNLPSSFASAAAGQNREGRGANSGEWSRTGRLNGTQIFRRAST
                     TPSQSISSQTPLADLVQPPATMLEPAPRKYTREQLLAIFDSVPATDVSSLFVQGWNPGH
                     VNGSATGTATRGWGKNVDTHVQPQEPDQCWDPTASTRASNLRDLSPDERELFSTDVNSP
                     VKPPPQNKDGNALNGRKTSVSQGASNNFGLASPSSASRPGTRRRETTDTNPYSGGGGGL
                     MSPTASRGDGGSFWQRKNTEAKDSMYEEPEEDTNPREAPAGQNPSLPFGGLVRNNTSGA
                     GGLATSSSLWGQPAPSPTTASGLGSFGNFALPASSAIGDKRPGGAGGQSRLQRLIPKDS
                     SDSMGARGSEPSSAVDPRGPWRSRQRTDTDPFAAEENLSGSAVLGGAQDTSPPPMPRGS
                     MFDTPVKGSAADFGMSGLNLGSQAENEPLSPSETNPYRSPPGERGENDEAGERLHGHGH
                     GLGAGGSEHPPAFGGAFPRAFGQNAFDGSDRSQTSSVGANKPHPHLSNLTGWPSSATPD
                     RERNPFGNAFGSSLFGPMGDLHSPSLGNLGGVFGPSSTTGLPGSGSISRGSKLGSLFPA
                     AMQSQMQGHDTESLTDSVPDLRQINPLGAIGRNAFGDQHRDTESPMRAGRGPFSDMFGG
                     DPSQSAATSGALSSGIPALSQGQGFPQSTGTPFSVNQSSEPPSTQARSMVMPDRMRWVY
                     LDPQGQQQGPFTGLEMNDWYKGNFFTTDLRVKRVEDAEFEPLGQLIRRIGNSREPFLVP
                     MMGIPHGPPSQSGPFSPNPSGVVQPPLLGAFPSFGRTLTAQEQNDLERRKQEEQYLMAQ
                     QRDILSNQPRLPKFPIQSHPGLHHHSSAHSLQSQPSFGSINSPITMPPQAPIGSVAGNA
                     SFLGGPPQQPHMGPGGAGPSLSDIFREEELARLSAEERQVVANIQGPGAIGSAPQPPVG
                     SASLESFRSRLPGTQELVEDEEGFRGRLEEFEQLRAQHEAHAEQTRAALDPQSPEINSS
                     VASPSTQPAEAKGSAHEVLTQKDDGHTAQEAELISASRQLEQAQAAAQKAGLPMPFPPP
                     QSSTPLPAPAPQRIKSNLPEQYASSSRSETPEITPLSAATQPPPLAPWAKDPSSESHRG
                     PSLKEIQEAEAKKAAKREEALAASRRAAAEQEAAREREKAATLATGLPTSSTWGTSSPA
                     AATSPWVTPTATKAPAPGLTAASTSAADKKKTLADIQREEEARKSKARDVSGQPSAGSS
                     AGKRYADLASKPNATPVAGAVAGPPAAGWATVGAGGKVKIPTGPAAQSRSASSTNVKPV
                     AAASPPVRPVIKSANSSTSRTEAMDEFIKWVQGQLSRGGVADVDGYTDLLNSFPLDVNT
                     IADTVYSISKTMHGQQFGTEYVRRKKLAEKGVVEKRASDSPVSANTGGWNEVAKKNPHK
                     ENGDPVPSGFKVVPARKKGAKK"
     PFAM_domain     complement(14074..14208)
                     /aSDomain="GYF"
                     /aSTool="clusterhmmer"
                     /database="35.0"
                     /db_xref="PF02213.19"
                     /db_xref="GO:0005515"
                     /description="GYF domain"
                     /detection="hmmscan"
                     /domain_id="clusterhmmer_JX266_003028_0004"
                     /evalue="1.20E-17"
                     /gene_ontologies="GO:0005515: protein binding"
                     /label="JX266_003028"
                     /locus_tag="JX266_003028"
                     /protein_end="736"
                     /protein_start="691"
                     /score="63.5"
                     /tool="antismash"
                     /translation="WVYLDPQGQQQGPFTGLEMNDWYKGNFFTTDLRVKRVEDAEFEPL
                     "
     gene            20001..23496
                     /locus_tag="JX266_003029"
     mRNA            join(20001..20267,20325..20360,20420..20816,20869..21102,
                     21152..21227,21276..22036,22091..23496)
                     /locus_tag="JX266_003029"
                     /product="hypothetical protein"
     CDS             join(20001..20267,20325..20360,20420..20816,20869..21102,
                     21152..21227,21276..22036,22091..23496)
                     /NRPS_PKS="Domain: AMP-binding (19-342). E-value: 1.4e-32.
                     Score: 104.6. Matches aSDomain:
                     nrpspksdomains_JX266_003029_AMP-binding.1"
                     /NRPS_PKS="Domain: PKS_PP (576-641). E-value: 4.6e-09.
                     Score: 28.4. Matches aSDomain:
                     nrpspksdomains_JX266_003029_PKS_PP.1"
                     /NRPS_PKS="Domain: NAD_binding_4 (690-926). E-value:
                     4.7e-34. Score: 109.4. Matches aSDomain:
                     nrpspksdomains_JX266_003029_NAD_binding_4.1"
                     /codon_start=1
                     /gene_functions="biosynthetic (rule-based-clusters)
                     NRPS-like: NAD_binding_4"
                     /gene_functions="biosynthetic (rule-based-clusters)
                     NRPS-like: AMP-binding"
                     /gene_functions="biosynthetic (rule-based-clusters)
                     NRPS-like: PP-binding"
                     /gene_functions="biosynthetic-additional (smcogs)
                     SMCOG1002:AMP-dependent synthetase and ligase (Score: 76.2;
                     E-value: 3e-23)"
                     /gene_kind="biosynthetic"
                     /locus_tag="JX266_003029"
                     /product="hypothetical protein"
                     /protein_id="KAI1851567.1"
                     /sec_met_domain="AMP-binding (E-value: 5.9e-20, bitscore:
                     65.3, seeds: 400, tool: rule-based-clusters)"
                     /sec_met_domain="PP-binding (E-value: 1.3e-07, bitscore:
                     26.2, seeds: 164, tool: rule-based-clusters)"
                     /sec_met_domain="NAD_binding_4 (E-value: 2.4e-33, bitscore:
                     109.4, seeds: 102, tool: rule-based-clusters)"
                     /transl_table=1
                     /translation="MASDSETTEYGKRLIPHIVDENARQQPQSEAFQVPNSSDPKDGWR
                     VVTWKEYANAINHVARRIIETTGEPKKDSFPTIAYIGPNDARYVVLMVAAIKAGYKALF
                     ISPRNSQEGQINLFDKTDCNIVVFPKSHHKIVQPWLQERDMKAVEVGDFEKWFPPKEVP
                     HFPYNKTFEQAEWDPVVVLHTSGSTGLPKPIVVRVGMISIGDAFHNLPKWQGTEFVFGK
                     WFRESKRQWLPMPLFHAAGLYSFINAVFYWDSKVALGVERPMSSDLVVECLNNVDVEAA
                     MLPPAILEDMSQDETCIKALEKMKFVPFGGGNLAREAGNRLVKNGVNILNAIAATEFCP
                     WPYYYQTKPELWQYFIINSEVFGADWRKTGEENVYEQVIVRQGKKPGLQGFFFTFPDDH
                     EYYTKDLYKPHPSLPNHWIYYGRADNIIVFSNGEKLNPVTIEEIVEDHPQVKGAVVVGS
                     NRFQPAIFVEPVSHPETKDDEKKLLDSVWPLVVQANKETVAHGQIGREFLALTTKDKPF
                     PRAGKGTIQRAGAIKLYKEEIDQLYENVGKVSSSEAPRLDVSSVGALVESIEDMFETHL
                     GSTQLQPDTDFFSAGIDSMQVINASRLLRAGLEAAGHHTDGTALATRVVYSNPTPRRLA
                     QYLMQALIKGGGKDAPNEDLEQQNAMKQLHEKYTRSLQTAKKGRPDAADKGQTVVLTGS
                     TGMLGSYLLDLMVNNPNVRKIICLNRAEDGGVKQQAKVMADRGLTTEYQSKTEFYHMDI
                     SRSDLGIPKELYKRMLKETDRWIHNAWPVNFNITVETFEPHLRGVRNVADFATHADKRV
                     AVVFISSIGTADRWDSSKGPVPEQRLEDIGLPSGGYGRSKMVGSMIMEDASKAGDFPAA
                     TIRVGQIAGPESEKGAWNRHEWFPSVIASSLHLKALPSDLGLMSRVDWTPVERIAGLVV
                     EVAGVAQKIEPKDVSGYFHGVNPSSTTWKKLAPAVQEFYGKERLPEMISFKEWVDKLEK
                     TQSEDMMVVDSNPGIKLIDSYRGMAEAAEAGHKSVQFDMRRTTKTSPSMRDAKAVSPEL
                     MQHWCKQWAY"
     aSDomain        join(20058..20267,20325..20360,20420..20816,20869..21102,
                     21152..21227,21276..21291)
                     /aSDomain="AMP-binding"
                     /aSTool="nrps_pks_domains"
                     /database="nrpspksdomains.hmm"
                     /detection="hmmscan"
                     /domain_id="nrpspksdomains_JX266_003029_AMP-binding.1"
                     /evalue="1.40E-32"
                     /label="JX266_003029_AMP-binding.1"
                     /locus_tag="JX266_003029"
                     /protein_end="342"
                     /protein_start="19"
                     /score="104.6"
                     /specificity="substrate consensus: X"
                     /tool="antismash"
                     /translation="DENARQQPQSEAFQVPNSSDPKDGWRVVTWKEYANAINHVARRII
                     ETTGEPKKDSFPTIAYIGPNDARYVVLMVAAIKAGYKALFISPRNSQEGQINLFDKTDC
                     NIVVFPKSHHKIVQPWLQERDMKAVEVGDFEKWFPPKEVPHFPYNKTFEQAEWDPVVVL
                     HTSGSTGLPKPIVVRVGMISIGDAFHNLPKWQGTEFVFGKWFRESKRQWLPMPLFHAAG
                     LYSFINAVFYWDSKVALGVERPMSSDLVVECLNNVDVEAAMLPPAILEDMSQDETCIKA
                     LEKMKFVPFGGGNLAREAGNRLVKNGVNILNAIAATEFCPWP"
     PFAM_domain     join(20058..20267,20325..20360,20420..20816,20869..21102,
                     21152..21227,21276..21297)
                     /aSDomain="AMP-binding"
                     /aSTool="clusterhmmer"
                     /database="35.0"
                     /db_xref="PF00501.31"
                     /description="AMP-binding enzyme"
                     /detection="hmmscan"
                     /domain_id="clusterhmmer_JX266_003029_0005"
                     /evalue="7.80E-30"
                     /label="JX266_003029"
                     /locus_tag="JX266_003029"
                     /protein_end="344"
                     /protein_start="19"
                     /score="103.9"
                     /tool="antismash"
                     /translation="DENARQQPQSEAFQVPNSSDPKDGWRVVTWKEYANAINHVARRII
                     ETTGEPKKDSFPTIAYIGPNDARYVVLMVAAIKAGYKALFISPRNSQEGQINLFDKTDC
                     NIVVFPKSHHKIVQPWLQERDMKAVEVGDFEKWFPPKEVPHFPYNKTFEQAEWDPVVVL
                     HTSGSTGLPKPIVVRVGMISIGDAFHNLPKWQGTEFVFGKWFRESKRQWLPMPLFHAAG
                     LYSFINAVFYWDSKVALGVERPMSSDLVVECLNNVDVEAAMLPPAILEDMSQDETCIKA
                     LEKMKFVPFGGGNLAREAGNRLVKNGVNILNAIAATEFCPWPYY"
     aSModule        20058..23097
                     /complete
                     /domains="nrpspksdomains_JX266_003029_AMP-binding.1"
                     /domains="nrpspksdomains_JX266_003029_PKS_PP.1"
                     /domains="nrpspksdomains_JX266_003029_NAD_binding_4.1"
                     /locus_tags="JX266_003029"
                     /monomer_pairings="X -> X"
                     /starter_module
                     /tool="antismash"
                     /type="nrps"
     CDS_motif       20654..20704
                     /aSTool="nrps_pks_domains"
                     /database="abmotifs"
                     /detection="hmmscan"
                     /domain_id="nrpspksmotif_JX266_003029_0001"
                     /evalue="4.50E-04"
                     /label="NRPS-A_a3"
                     /locus_tag="JX266_003029"
                     /protein_end="196"
                     /protein_start="179"
                     /score="13.2"
                     /tool="antismash"
                     /translation="VVLHTSGSTGLPKPIVV"
     PFAM_domain     join(21991..22036,22091..22233)
                     /aSDomain="PP-binding"
                     /aSTool="clusterhmmer"
                     /database="35.0"
                     /db_xref="PF00550.28"
                     /description="Phosphopantetheine attachment site"
                     /detection="hmmscan"
                     /domain_id="clusterhmmer_JX266_003029_0006"
                     /evalue="2.50E-05"
                     /label="JX266_003029"
                     /locus_tag="JX266_003029"
                     /protein_end="638"
                     /protein_start="575"
                     /score="24.6"
                     /tool="antismash"
                     /translation="LGSTQLQPDTDFFSAGIDSMQVINASRLLRAGLEAAGHHTDGTAL
                     ATRVVYSNPTPRRLAQYL"
     aSDomain        join(21994..22036,22091..22242)
                     /aSDomain="PKS_PP"
                     /aSTool="nrps_pks_domains"
                     /database="nrpspksdomains.hmm"
                     /detection="hmmscan"
                     /domain_id="nrpspksdomains_JX266_003029_PKS_PP.1"
                     /evalue="4.60E-09"
                     /label="JX266_003029_PKS_PP.1"
                     /locus_tag="JX266_003029"
                     /protein_end="641"
                     /protein_start="576"
                     /score="28.4"
                     /tool="antismash"
                     /translation="GSTQLQPDTDFFSAGIDSMQVINASRLLRAGLEAAGHHTDGTALA
                     TRVVYSNPTPRRLAQYLMQA"
     aSDomain        22390..23097
                     /aSDomain="NAD_binding_4"
                     /aSTool="nrps_pks_domains"
                     /database="nrpspksdomains.hmm"
                     /detection="hmmscan"
                     /domain_id="nrpspksdomains_JX266_003029_NAD_binding_4.1"
                     /evalue="4.70E-34"
                     /label="JX266_003029_NAD_binding_4.1"
                     /locus_tag="JX266_003029"
                     /protein_end="926"
                     /protein_start="690"
                     /score="109.4"
                     /tool="antismash"
                     /translation="LTGSTGMLGSYLLDLMVNNPNVRKIICLNRAEDGGVKQQAKVMAD
                     RGLTTEYQSKTEFYHMDISRSDLGIPKELYKRMLKETDRWIHNAWPVNFNITVETFEPH
                     LRGVRNVADFATHADKRVAVVFISSIGTADRWDSSKGPVPEQRLEDIGLPSGGYGRSKM
                     VGSMIMEDASKAGDFPAATIRVGQIAGPESEKGAWNRHEWFPSVIASSLHLKALPSDLG
                     LMSRVDWTPVERIA"
     PFAM_domain     22390..23097
                     /aSDomain="NAD_binding_4"
                     /aSTool="clusterhmmer"
                     /database="35.0"
                     /db_xref="PF07993.15"
                     /description="Male sterility protein"
                     /detection="hmmscan"
                     /domain_id="clusterhmmer_JX266_003029_0007"
                     /evalue="9.70E-31"
                     /label="JX266_003029"
                     /locus_tag="JX266_003029"
                     /protein_end="926"
                     /protein_start="690"
                     /score="107.0"
                     /tool="antismash"
                     /translation="LTGSTGMLGSYLLDLMVNNPNVRKIICLNRAEDGGVKQQAKVMAD
                     RGLTTEYQSKTEFYHMDISRSDLGIPKELYKRMLKETDRWIHNAWPVNFNITVETFEPH
                     LRGVRNVADFATHADKRVAVVFISSIGTADRWDSSKGPVPEQRLEDIGLPSGGYGRSKM
                     VGSMIMEDASKAGDFPAATIRVGQIAGPESEKGAWNRHEWFPSVIASSLHLKALPSDLG
                     LMSRVDWTPVERIA"
     gene            24318..25587
                     /locus_tag="JX266_003030"
     mRNA            join(24318..24545,24607..24766,24820..25160,25219..25587)
                     /locus_tag="JX266_003030"
                     /product="hypothetical protein"
     CDS             join(24318..24545,24607..24766,24820..25160,25219..25587)
                     /codon_start=1
                     /gene_functions="biosynthetic-additional (smcogs)
                     SMCOG1083:oxidoreductase (Score: 125.2; E-value: 5.8e-38)"
                     /gene_kind="biosynthetic-additional"
                     /locus_tag="JX266_003030"
                     /product="hypothetical protein"
                     /protein_id="KAI1851568.1"
                     /transl_table=1
                     /translation="MAPKSLDIGVFIPIGNDGWLISTTAPRYMPTFELNKEIVLKAESY
                     GFDFALSMIKLRGFGGKTEHWDHNLESFTLMAGIAAVTSKIKLFASTAILTLPPALCAR
                     MATTIDSIAPGRFGVNIVTGWQSAEYEQMSIWPGNEYFGYRYDYAQEYVQVMKDLWSTG
                     TSDFKGRHFVMNDCKLSPKPAGEIKVIAAGQSPRGVKFASEYADYNFTSGKGINTPTAF
                     AEANGRLVDAAKETGRDVGAMVLFMVIFDETDEAAIAKWNKYREGTDHEALAWVAEQTG
                     KDTKADETSTARRLVSTLGDPVNMNGGVLIGSYESIANMLDGISEVDGLKGVMLTFDEF
                     LSGVEKFGQFVQPLMKSRAKINGLS"
     aSDomain        join(24333..24545,24607..24766,24820..25160,25219..25572)
                     /aSDomain="TIGR03612"
                     /aSTool="tigrfam"
                     /description="RutA: pyrimidine utilization protein A"
                     /detection="hmmscan"
                     /domain_id="TIGRFam_JX266_003030_0001"
                     /evalue="2.20E-183"
                     /identifier="TIGR03612"
                     /label="JX266_003030"
                     /locus_tag="JX266_003030"
                     /protein_end="361"
                     /protein_start="5"
                     /score="607.6"
                     /tool="antismash"
                     /translation="LDIGVFIPIGNDGWLISTTAPRYMPTFELNKEIVLKAESYGFDFA
                     LSMIKLRGFGGKTEHWDHNLESFTLMAGIAAVTSKIKLFASTAILTLPPALCARMATTI
                     DSIAPGRFGVNIVTGWQSAEYEQMSIWPGNEYFGYRYDYAQEYVQVMKDLWSTGTSDFK
                     GRHFVMNDCKLSPKPAGEIKVIAAGQSPRGVKFASEYADYNFTSGKGINTPTAFAEANG
                     RLVDAAKETGRDVGAMVLFMVIFDETDEAAIAKWNKYREGTDHEALAWVAEQTGKDTKA
                     DETSTARRLVSTLGDPVNMNGGVLIGSYESIANMLDGISEVDGLKGVMLTFDEFLSGVE
                     KFGQFVQPLMKSRAKI"
     PFAM_domain     join(24336..24545,24607..24766,24820..25160,25219..25455)
                     /aSDomain="Bac_luciferase"
                     /aSTool="clusterhmmer"
                     /database="35.0"
                     /db_xref="PF00296.23"
                     /db_xref="GO:0016705"
                     /description="Luciferase-like monooxygenase"
                     /detection="hmmscan"
                     /domain_id="clusterhmmer_JX266_003030_0008"
                     /evalue="1.20E-54"
                     /gene_ontologies="GO:0016705: oxidoreductase activity,
                     acting on paired donors, with incorporation or reduction of
                     molecular oxygen"
                     /label="JX266_003030"
                     /locus_tag="JX266_003030"
                     /protein_end="322"
                     /protein_start="6"
                     /score="186.0"
                     /tool="antismash"
                     /translation="DIGVFIPIGNDGWLISTTAPRYMPTFELNKEIVLKAESYGFDFAL
                     SMIKLRGFGGKTEHWDHNLESFTLMAGIAAVTSKIKLFASTAILTLPPALCARMATTID
                     SIAPGRFGVNIVTGWQSAEYEQMSIWPGNEYFGYRYDYAQEYVQVMKDLWSTGTSDFKG
                     RHFVMNDCKLSPKPAGEIKVIAAGQSPRGVKFASEYADYNFTSGKGINTPTAFAEANGR
                     LVDAAKETGRDVGAMVLFMVIFDETDEAAIAKWNKYREGTDHEALAWVAEQTGKDTKAD
                     ETSTARRLVSTLGDPVNMNGGVLIGSYESIANMLD"
     gene            complement(25729..27072)
                     /locus_tag="JX266_003031"
     mRNA            complement(25729..27072)
                     /locus_tag="JX266_003031"
                     /product="hypothetical protein"
     CDS             complement(25729..27072)
                     /codon_start=1
                     /locus_tag="JX266_003031"
                     /product="hypothetical protein"
                     /protein_id="KAI1851569.1"
                     /transl_table=1
                     /translation="MAVGAFVSLTLPYLWYGQFHSFLGLEVTSSVAFLALFGFRYWRMV
                     VHLASYLLYKPAPIPENPKYTNKDTTVILPTVEPHGDVFRRCCESVCLQNPAAFFIVVG
                     HKPMLDIAEEVVAPLRMRYPDIDIQVHASLAGKRVQIAHVLPRIKTEITFFVDDHVFWG
                     RSFLPCVLAAFEDPHINLVGTNKAVIVERRTTWAAAFWNFLGATYLQRHNIEIAATTHI
                     DGGIFAVSGRTCAIRSEVLAGEEFRAQYLNEMFGFLNWTWGPLGADDDNFITRWMVEHG
                     LGIRIQFHPDALIETPLGTYPKFLATCVRWARTTFRSNPRSLLMKQTWIHQPWSVYGVY
                     IAGLTNFALLFDPLLVYVFSQTPAYELNWSVWYLMGWIIMTKFLKLIPYFLQNPRDLVL
                     FPGYVLFAYFHSLIKLFALVTFWDVAWSGRNIEQVSNVGDDTDGENVS"
     PFAM_domain     complement(26134..26868)
                     /aSDomain="Glyco_tranf_2_3"
                     /aSTool="clusterhmmer"
                     /database="35.0"
                     /db_xref="PF13641.9"
                     /description="Glycosyltransferase like family 2"
                     /detection="hmmscan"
                     /domain_id="clusterhmmer_JX266_003031_0009"
                     /evalue="6.40E-24"
                     /label="JX266_003031"
                     /locus_tag="JX266_003031"
                     /protein_end="313"
                     /protein_start="68"
                     /score="85.2"
                     /tool="antismash"
                     /translation="DTTVILPTVEPHGDVFRRCCESVCLQNPAAFFIVVGHKPMLDIAE
                     EVVAPLRMRYPDIDIQVHASLAGKRVQIAHVLPRIKTEITFFVDDHVFWGRSFLPCVLA
                     AFEDPHINLVGTNKAVIVERRTTWAAAFWNFLGATYLQRHNIEIAATTHIDGGIFAVSG
                     RTCAIRSEVLAGEEFRAQYLNEMFGFLNWTWGPLGADDDNFITRWMVEHGLGIRIQFHP
                     DALIETPLGTYPKFLATCVRWAR"
     gene            complement(27797..29487)
                     /locus_tag="JX266_003032"
     mRNA            complement(join(27797..29276,29330..29487))
                     /locus_tag="JX266_003032"
                     /product="hypothetical protein"
     CDS             complement(join(27797..29276,29330..29487))
                     /codon_start=1
                     /gene_functions="biosynthetic-additional (smcogs)
                     SMCOG1038:phenylalanine-specific permease (Score: 304.9;
                     E-value: 1.3e-92)"
                     /gene_kind="biosynthetic-additional"
                     /locus_tag="JX266_003032"
                     /product="hypothetical protein"
                     /protein_id="KAI1851570.1"
                     /transl_table=1
                     /translation="MGEKDDLSSAEMGGVHNVTHTQSNVAGSLVENSDQLHRGMKSRHI
                     QFMALGGAIGTGLFVGSGAILSTLGPLPLWLGYLSMMSVVYFVMNDLGEIATFLPLKGI
                     SIPYFVSRFLDPSLAFAAGWNYFYAYGMLVAAEATAGAILLDYWKTLTPVWITIILIVV
                     LVLNIIAVEVFGEAEFWFASIKLITIMGLIILGIVLMCGGGPNHDAVGFRYWYPNSPGA
                     INEYMVPGATGRFLAYWKGFIKAGFAFITSPELIALAAGETVAPRRNIPKAVKRFIWRL
                     ALFYGVSTLILGCIVPSTDPRLLSGSSNASASPWVIAIQNAGIGGLNHVINFAILTSAW
                     SAGNAFLYSGSRVIYSMSLTGQAPKILSRTTSKGTPYAAVLATWAFGLLSYLNVSNSGA
                     TVFNWFSNISTISGFIAWIVILVTYIRFRAAMNFRGLLQSLPFRTPLQPYGTYYALFVI
                     SLLTITNGFEVFFPSKWSVNDFLAAYITLPIFLVLYLGHKIWFRTRFYIKKEDIDVDTG
                     VKEMDDLAAMDVPPVAKNWLEKVWFWLA"
     PFAM_domain     complement(join(27920..29276,29330..29358))
                     /aSDomain="AA_permease"
                     /aSTool="clusterhmmer"
                     /database="35.0"
                     /db_xref="PF00324.24"
                     /db_xref="GO:0016020"
                     /db_xref="GO:0055085"
                     /description="Amino acid permease"
                     /detection="hmmscan"
                     /domain_id="clusterhmmer_JX266_003032_0010"
                     /evalue="1.90E-125"
                     /gene_ontologies="GO:0016020: membrane"
                     /gene_ontologies="GO:0055085: transmembrane transport"
                     /label="JX266_003032"
                     /locus_tag="JX266_003032"
                     /protein_end="505"
                     /protein_start="43"
                     /score="419.3"
                     /tool="antismash"
                     /translation="HIQFMALGGAIGTGLFVGSGAILSTLGPLPLWLGYLSMMSVVYFV
                     MNDLGEIATFLPLKGISIPYFVSRFLDPSLAFAAGWNYFYAYGMLVAAEATAGAILLDY
                     WKTLTPVWITIILIVVLVLNIIAVEVFGEAEFWFASIKLITIMGLIILGIVLMCGGGPN
                     HDAVGFRYWYPNSPGAINEYMVPGATGRFLAYWKGFIKAGFAFITSPELIALAAGETVA
                     PRRNIPKAVKRFIWRLALFYGVSTLILGCIVPSTDPRLLSGSSNASASPWVIAIQNAGI
                     GGLNHVINFAILTSAWSAGNAFLYSGSRVIYSMSLTGQAPKILSRTTSKGTPYAAVLAT
                     WAFGLLSYLNVSNSGATVFNWFSNISTISGFIAWIVILVTYIRFRAAMNFRGLLQSLPF
                     RTPLQPYGTYYALFVISLLTITNGFEVFFPSKWSVNDFLAAYITLPIFLVLYLGHKIWF
                     RTRF"
     gene            31693..33562
                     /locus_tag="JX266_003033"
     mRNA            join(31693..32747,32800..33562)
                     /locus_tag="JX266_003033"
                     /product="hypothetical protein"
     CDS             join(31693..32747,32800..33562)
                     /codon_start=1
                     /locus_tag="JX266_003033"
                     /product="hypothetical protein"
                     /protein_id="KAI1851571.1"
                     /transl_table=1
                     /translation="MDRRRSAQFTSSYTDYLSLNPSGFAILMDEQFSQVSVPEPCADDS
                     IKEVQSGKYGTATGTTQDSEYTIADGAANSGPSDLGFNFFASLGKDLCQLTYASNVTSP
                     STQFGDPDWSQNYAHAGTQRRIPTLQDWCRPPPSPSPQQTWSAYQYPTAVPMSFGSAQN
                     VEQKSLQASGAVLQPESNTTPWPGQESYARWFCSTQVRMDGDPRPGSEDTSAVNIHGHH
                     NTHFTVDQEAGLHQQHHRIPQWSQPGPTYTNQFLEMRQYGGPKYATREYGERLRKKLIE
                     DGCGFTRRRYGTSTKMVRKNNNDQEHEPLTAELNEDAEEPEHDVSKGHRLTMTGMSSME
                     EGTPTLIPPGVRSTPFLIYTGPNAVPEPEHERATSFTPSEQLFFPPALLREYIQSQHRW
                     LDKETHSSKTVFVVTHQDGTQMREVRVFSRLKDANLDALSIMQNSHPEFFAVPSPKESE
                     AFIKEEEEPQTLQAIFEREGVKRRLTKGEDISSDNAIVIKEEDGDDPSAIDLQTAGNTS
                     ASGAANGTAGAREETRVLRTPDVVDLERQFIYIGAWKFTAMTTLKLTAKLPGGREVKVF
                     SSLRTPREPQTRKTRKQTVRAKAARQGEI"
     gene            complement(33791..36028)
                     /locus_tag="JX266_003034"
     mRNA            complement(join(33791..34197,34270..36028))
                     /locus_tag="JX266_003034"
                     /product="hypothetical protein"
     CDS             complement(join(33791..34197,34270..36028))
                     /codon_start=1
                     /locus_tag="JX266_003034"
                     /product="hypothetical protein"
                     /protein_id="KAI1851572.1"
                     /transl_table=1
                     /translation="MISTALALLSGASLALGQTTTWAAAYEKANSALAKLSTNDKINIV
                     SGIGWNKGPCVGNTAAISSIGYPQLCLQDGPLGIRYGTSVTAFTPGIQAASTWDRALIK
                     ERGQFMGAEAKGCGIHVLLGPVSGPLGKVPTGGRNWEGFGADPYLAGIAMADTISGMQA
                     SGVQATAKHYIGNEQELNRETMSSNIDDRTMHELYLWPFADAVQANVASVMCSYNKLNS
                     TWACENDKIINQLLKKELGFQGYVMTDWNAQHTTQQSANAGLDMTMPGSDYNGGTVLWG
                     SKLASAVSSGQVQQSRVDDMVRRILAAWYLTGQSSGYPAINIKANVQGTHKTNVRSVGR
                     DGIVLLKNDGGALPLKKPAKLALVGSAAVVNPKGMNACTDQGCNDGALGMGWGSGTATY
                     PYFVAPADAIKTRAQSDGTTISVSASDATSGVSSAVNGADAAIVFITADSGEGYITVEG
                     NAGDRNNLDPWHNGNQLVQAVAQANKNVIVVVHSVGPILLETILAQPNVKAIVWAGLPS
                     QESGNALVDILYGSTSPSGKLPYTIAKAAADYGTSQIRGDDSFKEGLYVDYRHFDQAGI
                     TPRYEFGFGLSYTNFTYSDIKVTGAPTSGPATGAITSGGHADLFGTVATVTTTISNSGS
                     VSGSEVAQLYVGYPASAATPPRQLRGFVKLPLAAGASGTATFALRRRDLSYWDTKQQNW
                     VVPSGSFNITVGASSRDLRQIATLTVA"
     PFAM_domain     complement(33830..34039)
                     /aSDomain="Fn3-like"
                     /aSTool="clusterhmmer"
                     /database="35.0"
                     /db_xref="PF14310.9"
                     /description="Fibronectin type III-like domain"
                     /detection="hmmscan"
                     /domain_id="clusterhmmer_JX266_003034_0013"
                     /evalue="2.40E-24"
                     /label="JX266_003034"
                     /locus_tag="JX266_003034"
                     /protein_end="709"
                     /protein_start="639"
                     /score="85.4"
                     /tool="antismash"
                     /translation="EVAQLYVGYPASAATPPRQLRGFVKLPLAAGASGTATFALRRRDL
                     SYWDTKQQNWVVPSGSFNITVGASS"
     PFAM_domain     complement(join(34193..34197,34270..35002))
                     /aSDomain="Glyco_hydro_3_C"
                     /aSTool="clusterhmmer"
                     /database="35.0"
                     /db_xref="PF01915.25"
                     /db_xref="GO:0004553"
                     /db_xref="GO:0005975"
                     /description="Glycosyl hydrolase family 3 C-terminal
                     domain"
                     /detection="hmmscan"
                     /domain_id="clusterhmmer_JX266_003034_0012"
                     /evalue="1.20E-52"
                     /gene_ontologies="GO:0004553: hydrolase activity,
                     hydrolyzing O-glycosyl compounds"
                     /gene_ontologies="GO:0005975: carbohydrate metabolic
                     process"
                     /label="JX266_003034"
                     /locus_tag="JX266_003034"
                     /protein_end="588"
                     /protein_start="342"
                     /score="179.0"
                     /tool="antismash"
                     /translation="IVLLKNDGGALPLKKPAKLALVGSAAVVNPKGMNACTDQGCNDGA
                     LGMGWGSGTATYPYFVAPADAIKTRAQSDGTTISVSASDATSGVSSAVNGADAAIVFIT
                     ADSGEGYITVEGNAGDRNNLDPWHNGNQLVQAVAQANKNVIVVVHSVGPILLETILAQP
                     NVKAIVWAGLPSQESGNALVDILYGSTSPSGKLPYTIAKAAADYGTSQIRGDDSFKEGL
                     YVDYRHFDQAGITPRYEFGFGLSY"
     PFAM_domain     complement(35108..35800)
                     /aSDomain="Glyco_hydro_3"
                     /aSTool="clusterhmmer"
                     /database="35.0"
                     /db_xref="PF00933.24"
                     /db_xref="GO:0004553"
                     /db_xref="GO:0005975"
                     /description="Glycosyl hydrolase family 3 N terminal
                     domain"
                     /detection="hmmscan"
                     /domain_id="clusterhmmer_JX266_003034_0011"
                     /evalue="4.00E-38"
                     /gene_ontologies="GO:0004553: hydrolase activity,
                     hydrolyzing O-glycosyl compounds"
                     /gene_ontologies="GO:0005975: carbohydrate metabolic
                     process"
                     /label="JX266_003034"
                     /locus_tag="JX266_003034"
                     /protein_end="307"
                     /protein_start="76"
                     /score="131.8"
                     /tool="antismash"
                     /translation="LGIRYGTSVTAFTPGIQAASTWDRALIKERGQFMGAEAKGCGIHV
                     LLGPVSGPLGKVPTGGRNWEGFGADPYLAGIAMADTISGMQASGVQATAKHYIGNEQEL
                     NRETMSSNIDDRTMHELYLWPFADAVQANVASVMCSYNKLNSTWACENDKIINQLLKKE
                     LGFQGYVMTDWNAQHTTQQSANAGLDMTMPGSDYNGGTVLWGSKLASAVSSGQVQQSRV
                     DDMVRRILA"
     gene            complement(37010..38941)
                     /locus_tag="JX266_003035"
     mRNA            complement(37010..38941)
                     /locus_tag="JX266_003035"
                     /product="hypothetical protein"
     CDS             complement(37010..38941)
                     /codon_start=1
                     /locus_tag="JX266_003035"
                     /product="hypothetical protein"
                     /protein_id="KAI1851573.1"
                     /transl_table=1
                     /translation="MFKKKPDIKNLSPLRSSDRRKLADQIIHDYAISVPEQQAQAQAQA
                     QAQAGDDASTPQVTLSSLRTSLLPESTSSARFTTTSGPNLAPVSGTIYVGTHPGQDERI
                     LWFQTGKNPRLIPTVYTLWQNPGVLPLLHTPDFVVDEKLTHGSDLMIPGLVKAKGTQWD
                     QRAATGAVVAVAGIRKDTVPLWVGTCEVDLRNLPNDLRGQKGVAVKGLHWAGDEAWGWK
                     PLGSGGREAPDGIEGWQGLTHDITAAVDQTILADDRDEGQGGAALDQSSTGPGPEGNDQ
                     IVDLEDLEPTTKEVDAAFHQAFLFAVHKAKASNPAPHHGFDFPIQPSYLISNMIQPNLR
                     FQNQHYNIKKSSWKNVKKFIKHLDKTGLLKSKDRSGGETVILDIDFDDAQVTGFRPYTL
                     PKPKATASDSGADKARASDASSSSDPSIGQKVTIQTVYRASSKLVPTLLPSKTEFYSAQ
                     QISAALKSYIEAHPDLGGQGTSSIKLDPFIANSILGSNPSQDDSKPLAAGRIARGALQR
                     RVLEDTHLCQPYHMIVRSSATSDAKPKAGPAPQIHLTIEKRTGTKVVTKVSNLEPFFID
                     PQVLAPELQKKCAGSASVGQISGGKPGLMEVVVQGDQRKVLISDVLAKRGIDAKWVDIT
                     DKTKPKKK"
     PFAM_domain     complement(37061..37300)
                     /aSDomain="SUI1"
                     /aSTool="clusterhmmer"
                     /database="35.0"
                     /db_xref="PF01253.25"
                     /db_xref="GO:0003743"
                     /db_xref="GO:0006413"
                     /description="Translation initiation factor SUI1"
                     /detection="hmmscan"
                     /domain_id="clusterhmmer_JX266_003035_0015"
                     /evalue="8.90E-21"
                     /gene_ontologies="GO:0003743: translation initiation factor
                     activity"
                     /gene_ontologies="GO:0006413: translational initiation"
                     /label="JX266_003035"
                     /locus_tag="JX266_003035"
                     /protein_end="627"
                     /protein_start="547"
                     /score="74.3"
                     /tool="antismash"
                     /translation="APQIHLTIEKRTGTKVVTKVSNLEPFFIDPQVLAPELQKKCAGSA
                     SVGQISGGKPGLMEVVVQGDQRKVLISDVLAKRGI"
     PFAM_domain     complement(38564..38938)
                     /aSDomain="Pre-PUA"
                     /aSTool="clusterhmmer"
                     /database="35.0"
                     /db_xref="PF17832.4"
                     /description="Pre-PUA-like domain"
                     /detection="hmmscan"
                     /domain_id="clusterhmmer_JX266_003035_0014"
                     /evalue="2.80E-07"
                     /label="JX266_003035"
                     /locus_tag="JX266_003035"
                     /protein_end="126"
                     /protein_start="1"
                     /score="31.2"
                     /tool="antismash"
                     /translation="FKKKPDIKNLSPLRSSDRRKLADQIIHDYAISVPEQQAQAQAQAQ
                     AQAGDDASTPQVTLSSLRTSLLPESTSSARFTTTSGPNLAPVSGTIYVGTHPGQDERIL
                     WFQTGKNPRLIPTVYTLWQNP"
     gene            40629..41813
                     /locus_tag="JX266_003036"
     mRNA            40629..41813
                     /locus_tag="JX266_003036"
                     /product="hypothetical protein"
     CDS             40629..41813
                     /codon_start=1
                     /locus_tag="JX266_003036"
                     /product="hypothetical protein"
                     /protein_id="KAI1851574.1"
                     /transl_table=1
                     /translation="MSENAPSKHLKQEMRVPGNVSAASGKTRKSTGKVNIRAPKADRKM
                     STANSDWMKMEVDDDEIIARGSKDHTGAAQRLRNDSLPNPTLPVTSSQRKMSPKGKRPL
                     GATKTTPPPSQSSTKKPRLNSKHIGKTASQDICLSQQWSAPPNAFSGYALPTRDPQSLA
                     PETHQSQEVNHQIQLHSQETPEQKLDHNPSPHTQAVSNPFQPDFPPAELGNRWVWNVTK
                     ATELIRQPDEYLGITYPDDLFESVLAGERDAALNVFQTALDRKGGERAWHGYPIYIIKL
                     EKNTDSPFREIRETTFDLNKANTYALLYFRRWVAKRFPALAAKPHDQEHLAGKPEVDRQ
                     HWCRHAWVRHEWSIRDKGRLGWFLNQDGGVVLSAHLPGTDFQFTVRVEAHRILQ"
ORIGIN
        1 aagcttctgg agacccatga ttctcttggc ggaaatggcg gggctttctg ctacgtctat
       61 gtgtagttca aaaggttgtg ctgggtaaat atgaggtgta cttacttggc cttgagtttt
      121 ttctccagcg ccaatccaag ccacccgaaa gatgatattg gcgcgattta taacttgagc
      181 caagacctat ccgatgcatt cgagaacaca tgatcgtctc atcgggatgc ttggtttacc
      241 aaccaagcat acttgctttt cgctcccaag tgcttttatc atctgctgct cgttcttgta
      301 acattctctc aaactatatc gtctataaac gcttcttcgc cacgaagatt tactggccag
      361 tcggttgacc gtgtacgcgt gcatgtacag cacgtcatgt gtatattatt cattgtcatg
      421 gtcaggtcgt gctcaggcta cgcagggacc agagcccatt cagactcgat ggtgatgcaa
      481 cgccgatcaa ttccggatgt ggtttactca ggtgtagttc gtgagaaggc gctgctgcgt
      541 gaatggagcg cctaacatcg caacatcgcc tagtctcttg gacccctgcg gcaaagactc
      601 gatagggatt aaaacgcgaa gaaggcataa ccggctcctc gacccaccta cttgtgatag
      661 cctatccaat gacgtgcgat ttcgcgtcag gcacacttgt cgcacgacac tagatttcat
      721 actatgcgca taacccaatt actcttaccc cggttacagc ccatttgtcg cgccgcatgt
      781 ttagcacacg aaaatggccg agttccgcca ttcgtgggca atcgtgtccc gggtgttcgg
      841 gtcgggtccg gggtacgtcc ccgcaacatg gatggagtaa ttgggtccgg cagaggtagc
      901 ttcaatggca accagagagc atttctccaa gagatcactt tgtttttggt aataatccat
      961 gaataagaaa gataccaagc tttcaagagg caagtgaccc gggtcacgct ttttattcag
     1021 ttaaagagtg cagggggctc aggctcagag gcagttatat aaacctggcc atcgtcgccg
     1081 tccgcctcag ctcgcaggtc tatatcttcg aatacttgac cagactcata ttcattatcc
     1141 actcttgtga gggagaaaga aagaaaaaaa attcaatatg agatttctac agtccgacag
     1201 cctagtgtcg accggcacca cgctacttgc gttggcagcc accgtttcag cagccgctgt
     1261 cccagcagag cctgtctcgg caagggcgtg cgatcttcca tcgaagtata catggacttc
     1321 gagcggctcg ctggcgaacc caaagtcggg atgggcctct ctaaaggact tcactcacgt
     1381 cccctacaat ggtcagcatc tcgtatatgg aacaacccac gaccaaggct cgagctgggg
     1441 ctcaatggct tttagcacct tctcggactg gtctgccatg ggctcagcta gccaaaacgc
     1501 gatgtcttcg ggcgctgtcg ccccaactct cttctatttc gcacccaaga gcatctggat
     1561 tctcgcccat caatggggcc cgactgcgtt ctcgtaccga acgtcaagca atcctaccaa
     1621 ccagaatggg tggtcatcgc cccagccgct ctttaccggg tccatcagcg gatccggtac
     1681 cggtcccatc gaccagacgc ttatcggcga cagctcgaat atgtacctgt tctttgcagg
     1741 agacaatggc aagatctacc gggccagcat gcctattgga aatttcccgg gcagtttcgg
     1801 ctcttcatcc accgtgatca tgagcgactc gaccaacaac ctatttgaag cagtgcaggt
     1861 ctatacccta gcgggccaga acaagtatct catgatcgtt gagtcgattg gaggtaatgg
     1921 tcggtacttc cgttcgtaca cggctaccag cctgagtgga tcgtggacgg cccaggctac
     1981 aagcgagagc gcaccgtttg ccggcaaggc caacagcggc gccacctgga ccaacgacat
     2041 cagtcacggt gatcttatcc gcagtaccaa tgaccagaca atgacggtcg atccatgcaa
     2101 cttacagctc ctctaccaag gacgggcccc cagctccggc ggcgactacg gcctcctgcc
     2161 ttaccgaccg ggtctgctga ccctgaagcg ctagaggaat ccaatttgat actcgattgg
     2221 gtgctcatca agtcaagggc ctacctgcaa gtgttaaaat gggatgagaa tgcatgaagc
     2281 cgagagctcg tggctgtaca tagctttatt caacgtacat agttttatca gaaatactct
     2341 ccctttgccc cggtttacaa cttgtggata atgcaaaacg atacattcat tgagtaccac
     2401 aggaccgtac gccctgatgt tgcattcggg cacagcgatc ttaattggtc tcgcttcttg
     2461 aggctgcatg tgaagtgccg gtaccccacg tttttaacac tttggaagcg agtttcgact
     2521 aaaccggcag tgtaacaatt ccgaaatggt tgaggcctgt cgaggacatg cagatcttta
     2581 cttagcgcgt caatagaaac aagccattta agcatcaaat aaaggcatca gaccgtgggc
     2641 gccagttgcg tcgcctggcg aacttctatg caaaggggac tttgagtgta tgtcatccgg
     2701 atgcaaagat tcgtgtaaaa catgacttgg gaacagttac gtatacaaga cccccaatag
     2761 gcaatcccca cgcacgctta cctatattgg cacggagcaa gccttgcctc gcatctcgag
     2821 cttgttatga ccctagtcgc gacggaaatt accccgcaaa agccatcgga aaaattcctt
     2881 gggccatcga caaccgaaat ggcaattcac cacggcaatc cggtatgtgg tgagcaaact
     2941 accttattaa ggctgtgaat ggccttggca gcactgtacg ttcgaaaggg aacaggaaag
     3001 gaatttcccg cattcagaca tctagttggt tcgacagaaa ggggttggtt caaaagaacc
     3061 caacgaaaat ggcatgccgt cactggtggt ccaaagtcca ggctgagtcg agtcagtttc
     3121 ccgggattgt ttcagaacag actggagaga aagttgatct gacgaaccac agaggttctg
     3181 aattcaggtc attgccaagg gccaatgaac cctggactat tcggctcagc ttctgggcgt
     3241 atattatgcc agacctgtgg ccctgcaaag atgggtcggt gcccgtgctg tgtagggcag
     3301 tttctttggc ctgccattgc agatagcaca tactatagcg aactccgcct cgttccaagt
     3361 accatacctg agacttagca ggttacctat cacatgcaat aacatttcgt agtcgcctac
     3421 tcgaaggcac cgaggggatt aggataagat acttggccat tcggccttta tggctcgcaa
     3481 cgggttgtct cccaccacca agtagagacg gtaggtttct cggggtgcga gcggccgaag
     3541 aagttatcac agcactacag taaaggaaga acccacaaat ttttgagaaa gcgattcggc
     3601 gcagccgggg gtacctagca ttgaaaagtg tttctaaccg tcaaacgaat aactaagtta
     3661 catgaggaga caacgatacc ccattcccat tgcaatccat taatgttgaa tagctgtgat
     3721 atgcacaata attctaatct acgacttaag agtagatatt gctccgatgt tgtcaattat
     3781 tcgtcagcga tgtctgatct tgtatcaggt cagtctcacc aattggaaat ttacaaggat
     3841 gggagcgttg acccagctga agctgtgtaa ctcagttgcg cagcacggac ttaatagctt
     3901 agcattcttg gcctagggtc cctccaaaac ggtttccctc catggaccag cgcatatatt
     3961 cgttgaccag acggcgaacg ccaggctgct actggatcac aatgggctct cgaccatgga
     4021 cttgtgttcc tcgcgcactc acttgcgacc agtgtcctgg ggtgtggagt gacagagaag
     4081 ccgccagcga ccatgcctgg ggcacgggac atatgagggt ccggttctct gtagaatgct
     4141 acaaggtgtt cgtggtcgtc aggccttagc atatcactgc cgcgatcgcc atccagccag
     4201 gcccgaccgt ttctggcatc ggcagggcca cagggtctta ccctctcaag gcggggacac
     4261 cttcgttcac gagcggccgg cgtcgaaacc tggcttgcgc catgtagtac acaagtacga
     4321 agggaccagg agggcgaaga agcagttact cgttgacaaa tgtaggtctc cctcgaccgc
     4381 ttggctttca ccgcgactga tcgtccacca aagcccttgg agaatatgtc actaccattt
     4441 tccggtgcct gacaaatata cacaccataa ttcccgtggc cgataagaac cgtatatggg
     4501 catctcttta cgatgaaacg catactccac agcggctgcg aatgcatcac tacacctcac
     4561 gtgttgattc agagtcaaat aatcgtacac gtggctacct actgtcttac ttcaaagaac
     4621 cgccgcttag tacctatgcc gctccgaaac gcagggcaat tgcgatgaac tgcgagatgg
     4681 tgggcttccc tgacgggagc tgggagctcg cgctaatctg cgtcgtcaat ttcttcacgg
     4741 gcgagaagct gatgcacacc tttgtcgacc ctggacaggg tataagcgac tggcgaactt
     4801 cagtgagcgg cgtgaccgag gcacaactgc gccttgccta agaccaaggg cacgcccttc
     4861 agggatggag agaagcccag gaggagctct tccggcctgt agacgacacc atcatcttcc
     4921 taggaaatac gctcttccac gaccttgcgg tgctgcgcat ccatgcttcg ctcgtcgtcg
     4981 attcggtcat actgacagca gaggccattt tcggcaagaa tgccaaattt tcacgcttgc
     5041 ggagcttgaa agatccgaat cttgatatct gcagtttgaa tatacaccag caagcatctg
     5101 gcgggcatga ttgtctggaa gacacgctgg ccagcaaaga ggttgttttg agatgcctct
     5161 tagaaacagc tcggcttcgt gcatgggcta tccaggccga cccaataggg ccagtgtgtg
     5221 tgtatgttct ctgacagttt acacaccacg attactacga gaattgtggc gcgtgtcact
     5281 ttccccagtg gtgttttcta ccacgtcgcc accgttttgg ttaccgatga tagagtagcc
     5341 cgggtaggta gtctctcaag acttacgcag ctgttcctcg gtcaggggcc ccaggcatca
     5401 ggtatcctca agatggatct cctgactggc acatatgctc taattgagcg ctgtttctgt
     5461 cggcgaggtg gtgtagcccc gtggtaacac gccgaggtgt gagaatgcag gccttacctg
     5521 ttaggcgggc ctgctgaaca ccagggaatc gcaagttcga accttgcccc cgtcaagagc
     5581 tctctttttt acttttcatg gccattcatt tggattcagc ttagcaacaa tacattccat
     5641 tcccttcctc cttccattag tggcgatcac ttctgggtca ccggttatct ttgtgatggg
     5701 atcataacta tttctatgca cagttcgtta caggttcacc gagttatgtg aaagaacgac
     5761 cgagaatatg ttcatatcgt ggcattgctg tggtctagtc tacatctatg tctagatcta
     5821 tagcgcacat gaatctagtc tttctgtgcc tccctcttta tcctgctgat tcttcctaaa
     5881 ggtatacact aacgcatgct gcagacgtct ccgatttact caacgcgagc cctcttgact
     5941 ccgttaccgt tggcatggcc attggcgtgg ccgttggcgc cctgctcccc aacgctgcca
     6001 aagtactcga ggctgccctt ggggtcggcc ttcatggtct tggcgccctt catccagccg
     6061 gcagggcaaa cctcgccgtg ctcgtcggtg aactggaagg cctcgacgag acggatggtc
     6121 tcctcgacgt tgcggccgac aggcaggtcg ttaacggtga tttggcgcag gacacccttg
     6181 gggtcgatga tgaagaggcc gcgcagggcg acgccctcgt cctcgagcag cacaccgtac
     6241 tcgcgggaga tcttctgcga gcggtccgcc accaggggca gctgcaggtc cgggcccaga
     6301 ccgccctgct tgcgcggctg cgtctgccat gccaggtgcg agtagtggct atcggtcgag
     6361 agggcgagaa cgctggtgtt gatggcgcgg aagcgtgcca gggcgtcgtt gtactggata
     6421 atctcggtcg ggcacacaaa ggtgaagtcc atagggtaga acaggaggac gaccctagaa
     6481 gaaaggggca tccgtgtcag catcgccgca gataggttcg cgagcaggca gggaagcagg
     6541 cagatggagt acgataggat gtcatgggag gcaattagac ataccattga ccgaggtagt
     6601 cggacagctc aatctccttg aactcgccgt tggcaaagac ggtcatggcc ttgaaggccg
     6661 gggccggacg ctgaacgaaa gccttggaca tgttggctgg gcggattgct ggtctggtga
     6721 tcttggctga cggtatgatg tagttgcaat caacttgccg tagagacgtg tgtggtgaag
     6781 ggggaggacg atggtggtga cgatgatgca gcagcagcag gaaggagaga aagaaaaaca
     6841 aaagaagcta ttcggagtcg ggttcggcag tttgctctat tagtcaggaa caatcgaacg
     6901 acgcgacgtt tttcttccct tatctgctcc tggttttcgg cttaacgcgt gcccacatga
     6961 tgcatgggtc gcccatcctc gttggccccc cgacacctct tgcttctctt ccgcctcagt
     7021 ctggatatcg ggcgtccagg gccagccggc acccgttctc gtatccaccc accacggggg
     7081 atggacccat tctcccatcc cgccgaggcc tgctatttga cgacgtccct agttcggtgg
     7141 gggcccagct gaatcgcgcc attactatgg tacggggcct ggagggacct caaggttgag
     7201 acgcgtcggt gcgcgcgacg ttgctcaatg gaacatggca atgggcgtat cgtgtgtagg
     7261 tcggcatgtc tgggtcgagg gggagggcat atatattcga agtcgagaat gaaatcacta
     7321 ccgagcaggc tgattggctt gcgaaaggca cattccccaa attccccaac ggcttctttg
     7381 gagacccggc catcgccatg catgatttcc attaggatct ggtggcggcc gccgccccgt
     7441 tggagaagac cctggaaaat tgagacggcc agcggctggt tgcatttggg gattagcctc
     7501 gtcacaggtc ccagtctgtc cgtcacatgc gttacctagc agacttcgtt tccataggcc
     7561 agtggtcacg actcaagatg tgatcatcag cttgagtttc agaggattct cgtcttcatg
     7621 ttggcttaat ctctatgagc actagctggc attccatcac gaaatacgcc cttggctgcc
     7681 taggtgcgga cctgcttcgt gcaactctct aatccgtccc agaccatctg aacatgccca
     7741 acccatcggg tatccagctg ttcagctcct atcgcaattg actatccgtc ttccccccat
     7801 catatcttca gatctgccat cagtccctcc agcaagctcc agccttcact cccttcccag
     7861 ctctccttgc ccttgcccat gacactcctg acggcgctcc tcgccttgcc cctccaccgg
     7921 tcgccaaccg cctcgaccct gggtccccag ttctcatatg cagccaccag ttcgctcgtc
     7981 ctcgacacca cagtctccca ggcgtctttg ctctcgcccg actgccactt gccagccgta
     8041 ggagacgtcg tcgtcgtcga cgatgccgag agcgagctcg ccgccccgcc gcccgttgcc
     8101 gcccgccaac ccttctctgc ggcgtccaag gcaccggcgt agtcacggcg ccacgcacgg
     8161 aggcgcgaga tcagggacca aacctcggag ttggctgtta tgagcgggac gatgatgtcc
     8221 tcgaatagcg taatgacctt gctttgcaga ctcccgcgat ctggttggtg gacggcctcc
     8281 ccagtgcttg ccggcggctc cttggtcacc tctcttagga gaagtcccag aacttcggca
     8341 tcgagcgcct cttcgttgcc ccggattctg ataacattcc ttgtgcccaa gatgacgtcg
     8401 tcgagtgcag gctccggcga gagcgaggct gcgagagtga cgacgttgtc ccagattcgc
     8461 cagttcgtgc tggcaatagt ggcgccgcgc ttgaatgctt ggagggcgtc ttgaatgagc
     8521 ttgtaggcag gcttgttgag tgcggcggca cgagcagtcg ctggcatcgc agtggcgtct
     8581 atgccttctc cttcctcctc cttgctcgtc ggtgtatcca agtcttcctc atcgtcattg
     8641 acgcgcttca cctcctttac ggtctggccc ttattctcct tgatgatctc ccggtaccaa
     8701 ctcaacagtg ccgttcccag attgctccat gtccttgccc cttcaccgcc ctcctctccg
     8761 ttgctcgaac tgacactccg ctgaaaagcc tcggcagcat ctgggaagtg ccccaatctc
     8821 agctcgatat cgcccagtct accccacagt tccgggctca atctattgac acccaccgca
     8881 aggcgatagg cttcgcgtgc cttggcccaa tctttttgct ggaggtacag ttcgccaagg
     8941 gacttttgag ccctcccgaa gcgccggtta gaaatttccc atgctctttg gtagtgttct
     9001 gggttgtttt ccatgtcacc caggatacac cacaaccttg gggcgtttgg cgggggcggg
     9061 gcacgctcgg ggccatagta gtcttgtact ttcaagctgc tggtgtcggg gatccggcca
     9121 tcatattcgt cttcgtcgtc gtctgcggcg gaagtgccgg tacggtggaa gagtctccac
     9181 cggacgatcg cgcgtgcctt ttcctcaccc ccgctgcctc ggccgtcctc gtcatcggtg
     9241 gcagcgctgg cggcaagaca gagtgcaacc tcgggccata gccgcaggcg cttgaagatc
     9301 tcaagcgcag agactaacga gccgaccgac gtccacgcga aagccagttc tgattccaaa
     9361 tgccatcttg ggggcgaagc taaagcgttc acgtaccgca agcgtacctg tggcgaggcc
     9421 gattcagatg gtttcgcggc tggcagaaag aacgtgggct ttgatgcgcc gttcttctgt
     9481 atatcgtccg tgccagaaac ctcaatcgca ggaataccag tgtattcatt ggcgccgccg
     9541 gattctgcac ccttcggttg gctctgagaa ggtgtatcgg tatccacgat aacctggtcg
     9601 acgactgctt gcatctgcaa aacacctctt tccaacgttc gacttctgtt caactctatc
     9661 cgggatctca cgaggagtgc ctgagtgtag atttgccaat tcgccgactt gtcctcgatt
     9721 acccggaccg caaatggcaa gatctcctcc gaagtcaacg agtcagctgg ggagaatgtg
     9781 tccttcaatg tcgcctcggt gagcaagatg atttgatcct ccgctttcaa gcgcggttgg
     9841 ttctctggcg tcacaccctg caacacatct ggcaatgtcg actgcgaaac gtcttccacc
     9901 ttgttgtcgc cgtttgtgaa cgatattctc tcgagtagcg tatcgtcatt cagagccaat
     9961 gcgctaggcc ctggttcggg ctcggccggg gcctcctcgt tagaatcccc cctttccgcg
    10021 tgactcttgg caagcacaac cagctggcta atgctctcct gttgaaacct cgttctcttc
    10081 ccaagcgcac cggagagagc gtacacgagt ttactgatct ccgtcgcttg tcgcagatcc
    10141 tctcgggcct gaatatcgtg gcccagcatg atctccgcgt tcgctttctc aagcagaaac
    10201 tgcaccttgg catcctttcc taccctctca cttccatgta ccggtcctag aacacatttc
    10261 ccggcctcct cgagactttt ctcgatcagt tcctgtaggg tggccacatc agtccatcgt
    10321 ccacttttcg tgaataagga accgggccct agggatggtt gagaaagtag cttgtaatgc
    10381 catagatgaa ccctgaagcg catccaagca aggtcccgct tcaagctctc cctggtgctt
    10441 cctatctgtg ccggttttaa tacatcctcc gaagtgaata cccacctcgc cagacagaat
    10501 agctcgatcc acggtatgta cgtgtagacc gagacaccgt ctgtatccag tgagcggagg
    10561 catatgcgcc tgagctcttc aatcggctgc tggtcctgcc ctcggcttga cttttggggc
    10621 tgcgcctcta cagaaaggct ctcataagcg gctgcaaaga taccttgaca cttcgccgcg
    10681 ccttcaagca cggggcccgt gacattggcc tgcaggaaag cgttgaggga cgccgacgct
    10741 atattcaagg cctcctcgcg tgcgtcccca ttcaacggcc cggcggcatc gtcttggccc
    10801 actgacagtc cagtgtcccg cacaacagtt cgtacaaacc gctggaccag cttcccggca
    10861 cgctcagtcc caaagacaga caggtatggc gcctcgcctg tgatattggc tagacccagc
    10921 tgatcggccg ggacataaga cttgtgctgc tgctcctccc cgacctcctg gttggcatca
    10981 tccccggtgt ccgctgggag gtcaacgtcg tcgaaacctg acatgacgtt ggtaatatcc
    11041 cggtaatgac cgagatggtg acaggaaaaa tgatgttttt agcttcactc tccagaagcc
    11101 ccggtgccgt ccgcacctgg cctttgtcag ggttgagttc tgcgtgtata aggccccccc
    11161 tggaatcgga tggcggggtt cgtgtgtaag ttcaccaaaa gaagcgccgc cgtttagcaa
    11221 atatctggtc cgtgatgtgc cttctccgtg atgtggtgct tcgtgagtat caaagacgtg
    11281 atactcgaca cacaggtgaa aaacaaaagt cgacgcttgg tatatcagac agcttcagac
    11341 aatctgcagt gtcatgaaat attaggtcgc aatagaaaat ttctatggag atcgccgttc
    11401 gttatttttt ggtgggggag gggcaatttg tgtaatttat gcaggtcatg cacagcgtac
    11461 acttcgggcg gatcggcgca gatggcctgt gcataattgg gcctcgtatg ttcacaaacc
    11521 acacctccaa ctttggatat atcaatgtgc acgcccatgt aataagtctg tgtatgcagt
    11581 cctggtcata ggaatacaga gcaagttttg atttctacag cctagtatca tgcccgtctt
    11641 ggtcaagagc ggtcttgtat ttgtggtagg tagatccaat ggcactagaa taggtgctta
    11701 cagataccta tgcagtctcg gcatactcgc tgatcagtat gtcgtattct tcagttctca
    11761 atactcgtac atacaggtgg gatgatccca ctttaacacg atgccacgct tgcttctggg
    11821 tttccagcac tatgcacaac aacaaaagtc atcgctccgg tacttccaca ccttctgccc
    11881 tccgaaagga caccgcagag ttgcccaggg tagtagcaca acatatagcg gccagacccc
    11941 gactttgctc tatttcttgg ctcccttctt gcgggcaggg accaccttga atcccgacgg
    12001 gaccgggtcg ccattctcct tgtggggatt cttcttagcg acctcgttcc agcctccggt
    12061 gttggcagag acaggcgagt cgctagcccg cttctcaacg acgcccttct cggcaagctt
    12121 cttgcgtcga acatactcgg tgccgaactg ctgcccatgc atggtcttgg aaatgctata
    12181 aacggtatcc gcgatggtgt taacatcaag agggaaactg ttcaggaggt cggtatatcc
    12241 atcaactgca gagattccgt tagctcactg tgtaccaatc gagctctgta caacaaactt
    12301 accatcggcg acgccaccac gagacagttg gccctggacc cacttgatga actcgtccat
    12361 ggcctcggtg cgggatgtcg atgaattggc ggacttgata accgggcgaa cagggggaga
    12421 agcggcggcc acgggtttca cgttggttga gctggcagag cgcgactgcg cggccggtcc
    12481 agtgggaatc ttgactttac caccagcccc aactgtggcc caacctgccg ctggcggacc
    12541 tgccactgcg cctgcgaccg gcgtggcatt aggcttgctg gccagatccg cgtagcgctt
    12601 gccagcgctt gacccagcgc taggctgtcc cgagacgtct cttgccttgc tcttgcgagc
    12661 ttcctcttcg cgctggatat cggccagggt cttcttctta tccgccgcgg atgtagaggc
    12721 ggcggtcaag ccgggggcag gagccttggt ggctgtaggg gtgacccatg ggctggtggc
    12781 ggctgcagga gaggatgtac cccaagtact ggatgtgggt aaacccgtgg cgagtgtggc
    12841 agccttctca cgttcgcgcg cggcctcttg ctctgccgcg gcacgacgag aagcagcgag
    12901 agcctcctct ctcttggcgg ccttcttggc ctcggcctcc tggatctcct tcaagctcgg
    12961 gccgcggtga gactcagatg aagggtcctt ggcccagggc gccagcggag gcggctgcgt
    13021 agccgcagac agaggcgtga tctcgggggt ctcggatcga gaactggagg cgtactgctc
    13081 aggcaggttt gacttgatac gctgcggagc aggggcgggc agaggagtcg aagattgagg
    13141 cggggggaac ggcatgggca ggccagcctt ttgggcagcg gcctgtgcct gttccaactg
    13201 cctgctggca gaaatcagct ctgcttcctg ggcagtatgc ccgtcgtcct tctgtgtcaa
    13261 aacctcgtgc gccgatccct tggcctccgc gggttgggta gagggactag cgacggaaga
    13321 gttgatctcg ggggactggg gatccagagc tgccctagtc tgttccgcgt gggcttcatg
    13381 ctgggcccgg agttgttcaa attcctccag gcggccccga aaaccctcct catcctcgac
    13441 tagttcctgg gtgccaggaa gccggcttcg aaaggactcc aacgaggcac tgccgacggg
    13501 cggctgaggt gcagagccaa tagcaccagg cccttgtata ttcgctacca cttggcgctc
    13561 ttcggcggaa aggcgggcaa gctcttcctc ccggaagata tcgctgaggc tagggccagc
    13621 acccccggga cccatgtgcg gctgttgggg aggcccgccc aaaaaagaag cattgccagc
    13681 aacggaacca atgggggcct gagggggcat ggtgatgggc gagttgatgc ttccaaaact
    13741 gggctggctc tggaggctgt gggcactcga gtggtgatgt aatcctgggt ggctttggat
    13801 cgggaacttg ggcagtcggg gttggttgga caaaatatcc cgttgctgag ccatcaggta
    13861 ctgttcttcc tgctttcggc gctcgagatc gttctgctcc tgggccgtca gggtccggcc
    13921 aaagcttggg aaagccccaa gcaggggcgg ctgaacgacg ccactggggt tgggcgagaa
    13981 ggggccagat tgagacggag ggccatgagg gatgcccatc atgggcacaa ggaaaggttc
    14041 tctagagttc ccaattcgtc tgattagctg gcccaagggc tcgaactcag catcctccac
    14101 cctcttgacc cgcaggtcag tggtgaaaaa attgcccttg taccagtcgt tcatctcgag
    14161 gccagtaaag gggccttgct gctgtccctg ggggtccaag tagacccagc gcatgcggtc
    14221 gggcataacc atactacgag cctgcgtcga gggtggttcc gaggattggt tcacgctgaa
    14281 gggtgtgccg gtgctttggg ggaaaccctg cccctgcgac agggccggaa tgccactaga
    14341 tagggcccca gaggtggcag cagactgcga tggatcacca ccgaacatgt cggagaatgg
    14401 cccacggccc gcccgcatcg ggctctcagt atcacgatgt tggtcgccaa aggcatttcg
    14461 gccaatggca ccaagggggt tgatctgccg caggtcgggg accgaatcgg tcaggctctc
    14521 ggtatcgtgg ccctgcatct gagactgcat agcagccggg aacagagagc ccagcttgct
    14581 cccacgactg atggagcccg agccaggcag gccggttgtg ctggagggac caaacacacc
    14641 gcccaggttg cccagacttg gggaatggag gtcgcccatg gggccaaaca gcgagctgcc
    14701 aaatgcgttg ccgaaagggt ttcgctcgcg gtcaggcgtc gcggaagagg gccagccagt
    14761 aaggttgctg aggtgaggat gcggcttgtt ggcacccacg ctggaggtct gactgcggtc
    14821 actgccgtca aacgcattct ggccaaaagc acgggggaac gcgccgccaa acgcaggcgg
    14881 gtgctcagag ccacctgcac caaggccatg gccgtgacca tggagcctct cgccggcctc
    14941 gtcgttctcg ccgcgctcgc caggggggct tcggtatggg ttggtctcgg aggggctgag
    15001 aggttcattc tcggcttgac tgcccaggtt gagtccggac atgccgaagt cggcggcaga
    15061 tcccttgacg ggcgtgtcga acatggagcc acgaggcatg ggcggcgggc tggtgtcctg
    15121 agcaccgccg aggacggcgc tgccagacag gttctcctcg gcagcgaaag ggtcagtgtc
    15181 ggtgcgttgg cgggaacgcc aaggacctcg gggatcgaca gcagaagatg gctcgctccc
    15241 gcgggcaccc atgctgtcgc tgctgtcctt ggggatcagt cgctggagcc tggactggcc
    15301 gcccgcaccc ccgggacgct tgtcgccaat ggcggaagaa gcaggcagag cgaagttacc
    15361 gaagctcccc aagccagaag ccgtggttgg cgagggagcg ggctggcccc acagagacga
    15421 ggaagtagcc aggccgcccg cgccggaggt attgttgcgc accagaccgc cgaagggcaa
    15481 ggatgggttt tggccggccg gtgcctcgcg cgggttggtg tcctcctcgg gttcctcgta
    15541 catggagtcc ttggcctcgg tgttcttacg ctgccagaag gagccgccat caccgcgcga
    15601 ggcagtgggc gacatgaggc cgccgccgcc gcccgagtag ggattcgtgt ccgttgtctc
    15661 gcgccgccgc gtgccaggtc tggaggcaga cgagggcgag gccagaccga agttgtttga
    15721 agctccctgg ctgactgagg tcttgcgtcc gttcagagca ttgccgtcct tgttctgggg
    15781 cgggggcttg acgggcgagt tgacgtcggt cgagaacagc tccctctcgt cgggcgacag
    15841 gtctcgcagg ttgctggctc gcgtcgacgc cgtgggatcc cagcactggt caggctcctg
    15901 gggttgcaca tgcgtgtcga cgttcttgcc ccatccgcga gtggcggtcc ccgtagcgct
    15961 gccgttgaca tgacccgggt tccaaccttg cacgaacagg gaggatacgt ctgttgcagg
    16021 caccgagtcg aagatggcga gtagctgttc tcgggtgtat ttgcgggggg cgggttcgag
    16081 catggtggct ggcggctgga ccaggtcggc caagggcgtc tggctgctga tggactggct
    16141 cggggtggtg gaggctctgc ggaagatctg ggtgccgttg agtcggccgg tcctggacct
    16201 gtgacgccat ggggggttag catgtgcgac aggtcatggt ccgggtgttc gtgctggtcc
    16261 cctccccagg tgctgcgcgc ggcggtcgag ccacgcgtgc agcacgagca gagaggggac
    16321 gaaggaggaa gaaaggagaa ggaagagaca tagagggagg gggtgggaag gagtaaggga
    16381 ggaacaggaa aaaggttttc aagcagaaga agggcaccta ccactctccg ctgttggcac
    16441 ctcgtccttc gcggttctgg ccagcggcgg ctgaggcgaa actcgaggga agatttgaag
    16501 gcatgctggg tagggctgca gtgtgtgtgc tgaagagatg aagctcaaac aaaccagaat
    16561 agctctgcgt ctctgatgga aaaggagtct tgttcctttt ggccaggaga gagagagaga
    16621 gagctagctc gtgacaaggg ttgaggacgg ggggcgggag gtcgctacgt gtcgcggatc
    16681 aaaccgtaga cagctctttc tctcgtgctc cgagcaggcg cgggcgcgtt gggggattta
    16741 ttttcttctc tggtgtccct gcggctagtc gagggaaaca gaagcaggcc cagcaggatg
    16801 tcgcaggcgt cgtctgcaga agcagagcac agaatggcga ggagaggatg ggacgggacg
    16861 ggacgggatg ggatggacaa gaagagcaag caagctggac tggcaagggt gcgggtgcag
    16921 ctgctggtgt tcgcctggac ctggtaggag gatgggattc cgaggagaaa tcgatggttt
    16981 ctctgacgcg cggggcgggg gtggttggtg atggtggttg aggtcgttga cgtgcgggtt
    17041 gcgggttgcg agttgcgggt tgcgagttgc gagttgcgag gttctggttc gtgacggcgt
    17101 cgattttttt ttgggacagt cagtcgagat ttcagtcctg gagaagacgt cgaaatttcg
    17161 ttcatcagaa attcaaccac catgcacccg cggctccact ccactttggt tcgcctttcc
    17221 gcccgtcgaa ttgggatgcg aagcggcgcc gtgccggagg gcccgtcccc cccaaggtac
    17281 gtccagtacc tctaccatag taactacctg cctaggtacc taatcacagt gctgtgtagg
    17341 gggggtaggg cgccctctca gcgcaggtga gctctgtcca gtgctgtagg accacgggta
    17401 ccctgaaccg ccagcaacca gccagcaacc agccagcaac cattcccaac ccagcgcagc
    17461 acctggcaaa gcctggcctc cccaaccact ggcttgactg gcaggtgacg cgctaggcct
    17521 gacgagtcca agacctgcct cccccctgct gcccctgcta gcggcgccag cctcagctgt
    17581 ggacgggcca cctgctggtc gatgagctga aacgtcacca ctgttcttct accactggta
    17641 tttctccccg gctctgttca acgcccttgt ttttacgttg tttcctcttt agcttgcata
    17701 ttcgagcctc agctgtgaat tccatcacgg tgtttgttat cgtggtgtgc tctctagatc
    17761 gtatatctcc tcctgttatc cccacctgtc tctcgtgtca tattccatga gatccacgtc
    17821 ccaaagacag cccctgtagc cccacccgaa atgctgacca agtaaatcca aggccactag
    17881 attttctttg cttactatcc aggtcgtcaa cctggtggtt tttgggtgca gaagcgtgcc
    17941 ctgccatgta taaggataat aaagtgatcc tcctgcgtac tgcatcttga tcggtcatga
    18001 tgatgtaaaa accatatgca tgcatgatta ggttattggc cgccagccgc tagcgtgtcg
    18061 ctgttggact gttggaccgt tggacgccta tcccgtctta cctcgagtgc ctgtggtcct
    18121 tggagaaaaa gggaacaaga tactgatacc atactcattt ctggcaatgg cgaactagcc
    18181 atgaaaaatc caaagtccat ggactgatct ctccatcaat gcattgtcaa ctaggagccg
    18241 tctgacccca tcggctgaac gggtggttat ctgagttact gttgtttctc gaaacgtgag
    18301 gccccgaatt ttggctgtta ctgtcccgtg cccaagtaaa tttgaccttt gcaactctca
    18361 acagtcagcc gtacgaagtc gtcctatagt ccgcatacta tttccccgcc ctttggacga
    18421 acatatgtcg gtcttgaccg gggcttgccc ggggcttgcg tatctttgaa gcatttgcgt
    18481 atacgtttga cctgcttaca tcagccaacg aggttcgcct gctttgtatt catgcaaaag
    18541 ccacgataac tcggcaccgc ctgtttcgag aaaaagtgtc tgaacactgc ttagtgagtg
    18601 agtgtacaaa tattcctggg tgaactccca agggtcggaa tgaacagcac cccttactat
    18661 gttgctagtc gcagagtgcg taccagagcc cgactccagc ctcacataat cctataggag
    18721 gacaagccgc agctcatcac cacagcacgc ttggcgagtc acatcatctc gtcgacgaaa
    18781 ttaatctgtc caaggttact agacgcataa cattgttgag agttcagatc gatcgtccag
    18841 ttatcccaaa ccttgaagct ccccgcattt tccatgctgg tcggtctcac aacttgctgc
    18901 tagcgcagac tctcccgatg tcgtttcgtc catactttac gggaagaggc ttgatatgac
    18961 acgtactaaa tggcggaaat gccaataatt gaagaactga caagacctag acaattgacc
    19021 aacagaccga ggtcctgggc acggcaccca cgagttcacc taatcagcct cggcttcctt
    19081 attgggctga cattaagctg agtcgagccg atttgtctta gatcggcagc acttactcag
    19141 caaaatatct caagggcaaa ccagcactca ccctagctgg gagcattgag atggctaaag
    19201 tgtcgcggaa aggttcaggt caaggaaagg ggcgccatcc atgcccttca tgccatcgtg
    19261 tcgcgagctg gcccctgttc ggtggcgatc gaaagcctcc cgcgaatcaa cgcgcctacc
    19321 atgtaatgta gatcaactgt gacactcgcc cgggatttcg caagcatatt aagcactcct
    19381 cagcggattt aacgtggcgt attgcaaact cgcgaacacc gtcggcgcga agttgtatcc
    19441 acctgcctag acacgctgtg agcacaggtg ggcctccgtg cctgggtaga cttacatagg
    19501 aaagcttaga tcaacgccgc gtgtatccga agggactagc ttcggcatgg cacacctgca
    19561 agcaaacagg aacgactttg cgacaacttg tcgatcctca gccggaagtc cggatatggt
    19621 gtatcccaag ctcggcactc gtacatgcgc tgtattcggc cagtggtctg ttccattaag
    19681 ctacagaccg gaacatccgc attcaatgcg aaatgtcaca atggcgatga cgtcgtatac
    19741 gtttccactc tatggacgaa acccacccgc cattgtgact ctacgtggtg gaactacaat
    19801 gagacatata attacgcttg cagttgaagg ttcgcctcag taagaacctc gcgtctccgc
    19861 tagagggcga gcacgagaac ggcctggatg ataaaagaga caggtcaccg caatagtcgg
    19921 gatagccatc gtagacactt gcagcaatct gaatctgaat atacattgcg cacgcggaaa
    19981 ccttgatcca ttcgattatt atggcatcag atagtgaaac aactgagtac ggtaaaaggc
    20041 tcatccccca cattgtcgac gagaacgccc gccagcagcc ccagagcgag gccttccagg
    20101 tcccaaactc atcggatcca aaggacggtt ggagagtagt gacttggaag gaatacgcca
    20161 acgcgatcaa tcacgttgcc cgccgcatca tcgagacaac tggcgagccc aagaaagact
    20221 ctttcccgac aattgcctac attgggccca atgatgcacg ttacgtcgta agtaacacca
    20281 ttcgtgacat tttaagttcg aggcaactga cacgatctct gtaggtgttg atggtcgctg
    20341 ccatcaaggc tggctataaa gtgagtatca tcacatgcgt attcattatt cctttcatag
    20401 cgattaatca gccttctagg cgctctttat ttctcctcgc aactcgcagg agggtcaaat
    20461 caacctgttc gacaagacag actgtaacat tgtggtgttt cccaagtctc atcataagat
    20521 cgtccagcca tggttacagg agagagatat gaaagccgtg gaagtcggcg acttcgaaaa
    20581 atggtttcct ccaaaagaag tgccccattt cccgtacaac aaaaccttcg agcaagcaga
    20641 atgggatcct gtggttgtgc tgcatacaag cggttccacc ggcctgccta aacctattgt
    20701 ggtccgcgta ggcatgatct cgattggtga tgcatttcat aatctaccta aatggcaggg
    20761 aacagagttc gtgtttggaa aatggttcag agagtcgaag cggcaatggc ttcctagtaa
    20821 gcgctgttca tttgtaggcc gccgagttta gccgctaaca agactcagtg cctctctttc
    20881 atgctgccgg cctgtattcc ttcattaatg ccgtttttta ctgggacagc aaagtagctc
    20941 ttggtgtaga gcgacccatg tcgtcggatt tggtggtcga gtgcttgaac aatgtcgatg
    21001 tcgaggccgc catgcttccg ccggcgatcc tggaagatat gagccaagat gagacctgca
    21061 taaaggcatt ggagaagatg aaatttgttc cctttggcgg cggtaggtca tcttctgcta
    21121 cagctaacca tggaggctaa cttgactcaa gggaatctgg cacgcgaggc tggtaacagg
    21181 ctagtcaaga atggtgtcaa tatcttgaat gccatcgctg cgacagagta agtcgattgg
    21241 aactgtggtt aaaaaaacaa tactgacttt gacaggttct gcccatggcc atactactat
    21301 cagaccaagc ctgaactctg gcaatacttc atcatcaatt ctgaagtgtt cggcgccgat
    21361 tggcgcaaga cgggtgagga gaatgtttat gagcaagtga ttgtgcgcca gggcaagaag
    21421 ccagggttac aagggttttt cttcacattt ccagatgacc atgaatacta taccaaggat
    21481 ctctacaaac cacatccatc cttgcccaac cattggatct actatggtcg tgcagacaac
    21541 atcatcgtct tctctaatgg cgagaaactc aaccctgtca ccattgagga aatcgtggaa
    21601 gaccacccac aagttaaggg cgctgtggtc gttggctcca atcgattcca acctgctata
    21661 tttgtcgagc ctgtctccca cccggagacc aaagacgacg aaaagaaact tcttgacagt
    21721 gtatggccac tggtggtcca agcaaataag gagactgtag ctcacggcca gattggtcgc
    21781 gagttcctgg ctctaaccac caaagacaag ccgttcccca gggctggaaa aggtaccatc
    21841 caacgagccg gtgcaatcaa gctctacaag gaagaaatcg accagcttta tgagaatgtt
    21901 ggcaaggtat catcatcaga agccccacgg cttgatgtca gctcagtggg agcactggtg
    21961 gagtcgattg aggacatgtt tgagacccat ctcggctcca cacaactcca gccggacacg
    22021 gatttcttct cagctggtga gttacctcaa acactaatat tcatgggctg ggtactaatt
    22081 cgatatgtag gaattgactc catgcaagtc atcaacgcgt ctcgactgct ccgtgccgga
    22141 ctcgaagctg ctggccatca cacggatggc actgccctgg caactcgcgt ggtctacagc
    22201 aatcccacac ctcgaagact tgcccagtac ctgatgcagg cgcttatcaa gggtggcggt
    22261 aaagatgccc ccaacgagga ccttgaacag cagaacgcga tgaaacagct tcatgagaaa
    22321 tacactcgca gtctgcaaac tgcgaaaaaa ggcagaccgg atgccgctga caaggggcag
    22381 acagttgttc tcacagggtc tactgggatg ctcggatctt accttcttga ccttatggtc
    22441 aacaatccca atgtcaggaa gattatttgt cttaatcggg cggaagatgg tggcgtcaag
    22501 cagcaagcta aggtaatggc tgatcgtgga ctcactactg agtatcagtc gaagaccgag
    22561 ttctatcaca tggacatctc ccgtagtgac ttgggaattc cgaaagagct atataagcgc
    22621 atgcttaagg agaccgatcg ttggattcac aatgcttggc ctgtcaattt caacattacg
    22681 gtcgaaacat ttgaacctca tctccgtgga gtgcgcaatg tcgccgactt tgccacccac
    22741 gccgacaaac gtgtggcagt cgtttttatc tcatccattg gcacagctga tcgttgggac
    22801 tccagcaaag ggccagttcc cgagcagcgt cttgaggata ttggtctccc aagcggtggt
    22861 tacggccgta gcaagatggt tggcagtatg attatggagg acgcatccaa ggcaggcgat
    22921 ttcccagcgg ccaccatccg tgtcggacag attgcaggcc cagagtccga aaagggggct
    22981 tggaacagac atgaatggtt ccccagtgtc atcgctagca gtctgcacct gaaagcactg
    23041 ccttcggacc tcggacttat gtcccgggtt gactggaccc ctgttgagcg tattgcgggg
    23101 ctggtcgtcg aggttgcggg cgtggcacag aaaattgagc cgaaggacgt cagcggatat
    23161 ttccacggag tgaatccctc aagtacgaca tggaagaagt tggcccccgc ggtacaagag
    23221 ttttacggca aggaacgact ccccgagatg atcagcttca aggagtgggt cgataagcta
    23281 gagaagaccc agtcggagga catgatggtc gtggattcca accccggaat caagctgatc
    23341 gactcgtaca gaggcatggc tgaggctgca gaagccgggc ataagtcggt ccagtttgat
    23401 atgcgccgca ctaccaagac aagcccatcc atgagagatg cgaaagcggt cagcccagag
    23461 ctgatgcagc actggtgtaa gcaatgggca tattagtgtg agaaatatac tgagttggcg
    23521 gtgaactcaa agggtttttg ccatttgtta tctaagttga aaaagaaata gtagtatata
    23581 aacagtcgac gagcagtaag ttctataggt cagtgcattc gagtatagcg tgttagacta
    23641 ggtactcccg ttctcagata tagtttgtat taatttgtgt ttagaactct caggctaccc
    23701 ttcacactcc tagcttccca aacaccgtaa tcttcgtagg ctagccgtag cttgatgctt
    23761 gctataggta tgaaactttc tagatcagac cacagcgcct catggttgaa tgaggcaaaa
    23821 tcttgtagat aatccgtctg caaaccccca aacagtggaa gcgggaatat acttttccaa
    23881 aacaactata tgaattattc agtatgatgt acctggccag ttcttgcact tggcacgccg
    23941 gctggagccc gtgctacgcg cgtgtcgagt gggtcaaccc cgaaacatgg gccgaaggct
    24001 ccttcggagc tatccgcatc tgggagtgtc cagataaggg acctgttacc caagaaccgc
    24061 ttatatacag cagttctatg ctcaacccca cctctctcag aattgccccc ttcttttaca
    24121 agtattcgct tggcttatca gtcgatttga cattgccgtc ggaagtattc gtacgcaata
    24181 caaggcgctc aatcttttga ttgttttgaa agattgatga ggtatccctc tcctttcggt
    24241 atcgcgtgca gaatcaactc attgtctcaa ctctgtataa ttataacaag gatttatcac
    24301 gcggaagata ttccgtcatg gctcccaaat ccctggatat cggtgttttc atcccgatag
    24361 gaaacgatgg ctggcttatc tctacaaccg ctccccgtta tatgccaacg ttcgagttga
    24421 acaaagagat tgtgttgaaa gcggaaagtt atgggttcga ttttgcgctg tccatgatca
    24481 agttgcgggg tttcgggggc aaaacggaac actgggatca caacttggag tcgttcaccc
    24541 tcatggtatg tatgactgga ctctctactc caactttgcc aaatcaagca gccttaactc
    24601 ctataggccg gaatcgccgc ggttacgtca aagatcaagt tgttcgcatc aacggcaatt
    24661 cttacgttgc caccagctct ctgtgcccgg atggccacaa ccatcgactc catagcacct
    24721 ggccgcttcg gagtcaatat tgtgacggga tggcaatctg ccgaatgtaa aatgaacccg
    24781 tgaaactaca tattcgcatt gctgacacgt aactaccaga tgagcagatg tcaatttggc
    24841 cgggcaatga gtactttggc tatcgttatg actacgcgca ggaatacgtc caggtaatga
    24901 aagatctgtg gtccacaggg acctcagatt tcaagggtag gcatttcgtc atgaacgatt
    24961 gcaagctctc gccaaagccc gccggagaaa tcaaagtcat cgctgctggt caaagtccgc
    25021 ggggtgtcaa gtttgccagc gagtatgcag actacaactt cacgagtggt aaaggcatca
    25081 acaccccaac ggcatttgca gaggcgaatg gcaggttggt ggacgccgcc aaggagactg
    25141 ggagagatgt gggtgctatg gtgagtcgct gaaccaggcc taacaggcca gagtaagaac
    25201 caagctaact taatgaaggt tctgttcatg gtaatctttg atgagaccga tgaagcggcc
    25261 atagccaaat ggaacaagta cagagaaggc accgaccatg aggcactcgc ctgggtggct
    25321 gaacagactg gcaaagacac aaaagcagat gaaacgtcaa ctgctcgtag gttggtctcg
    25381 acgcttggcg accctgtcaa tatgaatggt ggtgttctga tcgggtctta tgagtctatt
    25441 gcaaatatgt tggatggtat ttcagaagtg gatgggctca agggagttat gctaaccttt
    25501 gacgagttct tgagcggagt tgaaaagttc ggtcaatttg tccaaccctt gatgaagagt
    25561 agggcaaaga tcaatgggct ttcataggct ctggaaaaac caggggatta atcgcgcgct
    25621 tgtggaagtt gagaaatagt aaattgcaaa ctatcaacac tcaattttct agctagtgac
    25681 atcagtaccc ataaccttgc gcttcgaaag acgaacctta cgagacacct aagacacatt
    25741 ctcgccatcg gtgtcatcgc ctacattgct tacctgttca atatttcgcc cagaccaagc
    25801 aacatcccag aaagtaacca gcgcgaagag cttgattaag gaatgaaaat aggcgaaaag
    25861 aacgtatccc gggaaaagaa caagatctct aggattctga aggaagtacg ggatcaactt
    25921 caagaacttt gtcatgataa tccatcccat gaggtaccag acactccagt tgagttcgta
    25981 agcgggtgtt tgcgaaaaga catagacaag cagcgggtcg aacagtagtg cgaagtttgt
    26041 gaggccagca atatagaccc cgtagacaga ccatggctga tgaatccaag tttgcttcat
    26101 aaggagtgat cgagggttgg agcgaaacgt agtcctagcc catcggacac aagtcgccaa
    26161 gaatttcgga tatgtaccta ggggcgtctc tatgagagca tcagggtgga attggatccg
    26221 aatccccaga ccatgctcaa ccatccaacg cgtgatgaag ttatcgtcat cggcgccaag
    26281 aggtccccac gtccaattaa ggaacccgaa catctcgtta aggtactggg ctctgaattc
    26341 ctcgccagcg aggacctcac tccgtatggc acaggtacga ccagacacag caaagatgcc
    26401 tccatcaata tgggtcgtgg ctgcgatttc tatattgtgc cgttgcaggt aagttgcgcc
    26461 gaggaagttc caaaaagccg ctgcccaggt cgtgcgtcgc tcaacgatga ccgccttgtt
    26521 agtgccaaca agattgatgt gagggtcctc gaacgcagcc aggacgcatg gtaagaacga
    26581 tcgaccccaa aaaacgtgat cgtcgacaaa gaacgttatt tctgtcttga tacgaggcaa
    26641 aacgtgagca atttggactc gcttgcctgc caatgatgcg tgaacttgga tgtcaatatc
    26701 aggatagcgc atacggagcg gcgcaacaac ctcttctgca atgtcgagca taggcttgtg
    26761 gccgaccaca atgaagaatg ccgccggatt ctgcaaacac accgattcgc agcatcgacg
    26821 gaagacatct ccatggggtt caaccgtagg aagaatgact gtagtatcct tgttagtgta
    26881 cttggggttc tcaggtatag gtgccggttt gtacagaagg tagctcgcca aatgaacaac
    26941 catgcgccag taacgaaaac caaagagagc gaggaaagcg acggaagacg tcacctctaa
    27001 tccaaggaac gaatgaaatt gtccatacca aaggtatggt aatgtcagac tgacgaaggc
    27061 tccaactgcc atgatggcag aaatagccag gaggaaaagt gtcaagctcc acatatttgt
    27121 aggacagtcc tcaatctttc gagctatgct caggtcgttt gttgctcagt gtgattttgt
    27181 gtactgtgct tgaagtgagt cttcttgatg agagatggta attcagagct taaggtatgc
    27241 ggactaatga ataaaaacat tttgagtatg ccaccagagg atcagacggt ctttatagaa
    27301 ctgctgtggg aacaacctat ttgagcaaga tggagagagg tacgtgatag ataagggaac
    27361 gtctccaatt gacaaagggg aataaaagac gcatcaagtt tcaaagacga tgaataggag
    27421 gcgatgggga ggcattgtac cgtaaatagt acaagcatct gtccaatgca gaggagctat
    27481 accattgtat ccaatgaaca atgaacaaag gcgagacacc ttcgatacat ccagtatcga
    27541 gacaagtcac gactgcagca gtcccgtctt tccaaggcag tacgtgagta tctaagaaac
    27601 tagcacccgc tttggagata cccgtggcca actgccaatg gcacaattgg actaatacgg
    27661 ccatccgagt ggcctcgttc acattttctg gccaatactc aatcaaactg tacgccggtg
    27721 tgctcgagcg ggcctaaaac ttcgaataat ggttcgcaaa ttccatgatg tatcacaaaa
    27781 tttcagggct aggtacctag gctaaccaga accacacctt ttctagccag tttttggcca
    27841 caggtgggac atccatcgcc gcgagatcat ccatctcttt gactcccgtg tctacatcaa
    27901 tgtcttcctt ctttatgtaa aatctagttc taaaccaaat cttgtgacca aggtagagaa
    27961 cgaggaatat gggtaacgta atataagcag ccaagaagtc gttaacgctc cactttgacg
    28021 ggaagaagac ctcgaaacca tttgtgatgg tcaggaggct tataacaaac aaagcatagt
    28081 aagttccata aggctggagt ggcgttctga agggtaagct ttggagcagt cctcggaagt
    28141 tcatggcggc tcggaagcgg atgtaagtaa ccagaataac aatccaggca atgaaaccgc
    28201 tgatggtaga tatgttgctg aaccagttga agactgtagc accgctgttg ctaacgttca
    28261 ggtacgacaa cagaccaaac gcccaggtag cgagtacggc agcataaggt gtgcccttcg
    28321 acgttgtgcg actaagaatc tttggtgctt ggcccgtaag ggacatactg tagatgacac
    28381 ggctaccgga atacaggaaa gcatttccag ccgaccatgc cgacgtcaga attgcgaagt
    28441 tgataacatg gttcaggccg ccaataccgg cattctgaat agcaatgacc cacggactag
    28501 cggaggcatt gctggaaccg gacaacagac gcgggtcagt gctagggaca atgcagccga
    28561 gaataagagt cgagacaccg tagaacaagg ccaatcgcca aatgaatcgc ttgacagctt
    28621 tcgggatgtt gcggcgcggc gcaacagtct ctcctgctgc cagggcaatg agctccgggc
    28681 tggtgatgaa agcaaagcct gccttgatga aacccttcca gtacgccagg aatcggccgg
    28741 tcgcgccagg taccatgtat tcgtttatag ctccaggaga attgggatac cagtaacgaa
    28801 aaccaaccgc gtcgtggtta gggccacccc cgcacatcag gacgatgcca aggatgatga
    28861 ggcccatgat cgtgatcagc ttaatgctgg cgaaccagaa ctcggcctca ccaaaaactt
    28921 cgacagcaat gatgttcaag accaagacga caatcaagat aatggtgatc cagacgggtg
    28981 tgagcgtttt ccagtaatcc agaaggatgg cgccagcagt ggcttcggct gcgaccagca
    29041 ttccgtaggc gtagaagtag ttccagccgg cagcaaaggc cagggatggg tctagaaatc
    29101 gtgacacaaa ataggggatt gaaattccct tcaacggtag aaaagtcgca atctcgccca
    29161 ggtcgttcat gacaaagtac accactgaca tcatactgag gtagccaagc caaaggggta
    29221 aggggccaag agtcgacaga atcgcaccag aaccgacgaa aagacccgtg ccgatgctgc
    29281 caatagtcaa tagctggacg cacacgagga ctcaagacgc aatacttacg caccgcccag
    29341 cgccatgaac tggatgtgcc ggctcttcat gccccgatgc agctggtcgc tgttttcgac
    29401 caggctcccg gcgacattcg actgggtatg ggtgacgttg tgcaccccgc ccatctcagc
    29461 gctgctcaag tcgtccttct cccccatggt gacggccata atgaggacct ggatcccgtg
    29521 ccaggggact gcacgtcgcg cagagtcgtc ggtttgccgg gcgaaggagc tgccggggac
    29581 gaacttcttc tatgcagcac ttgtgcgata cggctgcggt gttggtagtc ggttggtccg
    29641 gttggggttg actgcgggag cgctcaagtc atatatcccc agactccagc accccgctcg
    29701 tgcttatcaa ggccgcggtc cagaatactg gggtaggatt cgataacgta agaagacatt
    29761 cataattgcc atttgtgtgc gtctcacgcg cagtggcgat gaacgtcgaa agtcagttcc
    29821 ctggtcggcc agcgtcggtg ccattgcggc caagcggcca ctggccagga tgatttagac
    29881 ttctgacgta caatccaggc atctcacttg tctgacgacc cggcacttct ccatcccact
    29941 gtgcccgttt gggcgtggcc ccagggccaa ggcgaggctc aggagcgcta ataacgtaaa
    30001 accggaacca ctatggattc gcatttcgcg ggcctgcacg gctctcgtcg ggggcttacg
    30061 cgaattgttg ccctgggact gggaaatccg cagacccggg gataatggta atctgtctcg
    30121 gcttgcgagg aaacttattc cgttgtggga tgcacgggaa caccgtccaa tttccagcat
    30181 tgccaatggg tctgggatcg tggtcgacac gttgacacta gtcaatctca cccgtcccag
    30241 tatgtcggga gccctgtcaa cctgtgtctg gagttgtaga ggaggagagg agcaagagga
    30301 gcaagaggag caagaagagc accatcaccc atcccgccaa gctcaggttg ccaacgactc
    30361 tatcggtatc cctgcctgcc cctgtgcgtg cgtcgtcggt cccaaaacga cgaccaagac
    30421 ggagatctgc gagataataa tgtatcccat accaatcata agttatatcc cgttgagcat
    30481 gctgggggcc tgggtatggt gacatgggct gttttctttc tcgcctcccg tactacgttg
    30541 cgcaacattc tgagcggcgc actggaactt cagagagagt ccactcctga cgggttcggc
    30601 catccagcgg ccatcgtatc gcgtgccatc ccacaccgat acagccttac gctagcgcca
    30661 agcgaccggt ccgtctcagc catccatcaa tcagttcatg aacaggacta gcgagtcaga
    30721 ggctcaaact accttctcgt ctaccccaat caggatatcc aaaccgacgc gtgctgtaca
    30781 ctgcatttca cgaccaaagt aacttttgca tcgtaacgag gcagcattgt ggttgtcgaa
    30841 gagtaagatc aagtatcata gcatttagat cttttagccg atgctggccg agaacgagag
    30901 cctacgatta agttattttt gttctcttca actccagagc aaacatgaac ttaccaccct
    30961 ggaattgccc ttgtcaattg tgccctgctg ggcccatgtt aaccacatca gtcaacaaaa
    31021 cacctcgatc aacgaccaag tgatcacctt tcatcgccaa gagggcaaat gaagttgctg
    31081 ctgccgaaat ttggtgacat ttgccgctca tgtacgtttg aaaaattcgc aactaattca
    31141 tctcgtgtag aaatcttcac attttagccg tagtctatgt gtatatgtgc cattgagtta
    31201 cccgggctgt ttgtcattct agatcagggc aacgggtgca tctgctttgg ctatgattct
    31261 ttcgcttcac aggcctacct agatactagt tgactgtgcg actgcctttc accgttagca
    31321 tcgtcatcgt cgtcaccgcc atcttttgtt caatatcact agatgctact tcgtaacttt
    31381 agcaaagttg tctcctctct tatgattgat gtagtcacca ttgttgtaca tttggcaact
    31441 gctcttgcca ttcacgcaaa acctactacc ttccaacatt gttcgcttca cccctctgag
    31501 cgtcttgtcc gtcaatgcta gataccgttt cttccattac agtaccgaaa ccccgtacat
    31561 cgcttcaact tttcacagcg acaagagcag atcttgtact gatcagcaac cgcccgtgaa
    31621 ccgccactct catatcttct ctccgaatct aacatcacct tggctgctta cccataatga
    31681 tgagagttgg caatggatcg tcgcaggtct gcccaattca caagttcata cacagattat
    31741 ctgtctctca atcccagcgg cttcgcaatt ctaatggatg aacagttctc gcaggtttct
    31801 gtgccggaac cgtgtgctga tgactccatt aaggaagtgc agtctgggaa atacggaaca
    31861 gcaactggta ccacgcagga cagcgaatac acgattgcag atggtgcagc gaattctggg
    31921 ccaagcgacc ttggttttaa tttctttgcc agtcttggaa aagacctctg ccaactcact
    31981 tatgcctcca atgtcacgag cccctcgacg cagttcggtg atcctgactg gtctcagaac
    32041 tatgcacatg ccggcactca aaggaggata ccaaccctgc aggactggtg tagaccaccg
    32101 ccgtctccat cgcctcaaca gacctggagc gcctaccagt atcccactgc ggtacctatg
    32161 tccttcgggt cggcccaaaa tgttgagcag aaatcgctgc aagcttcggg tgctgtgtta
    32221 caaccagaaa gtaatacaac tccatggcca ggccaagaga gttacgcgag gtggttctgc
    32281 agcacacaag ttcgtatgga cggtgatcca aggcctggga gcgaggacac atctgcggtg
    32341 aatattcatg gacaccataa cactcacttt acagtggacc aagaggcagg cttacaccaa
    32401 cagcaccacc gcataccgca gtggtcacag ccaggaccaa cgtatacaaa ccaattcctg
    32461 gagatgagac aatacggtgg cccgaaatac gccacacgag agtacggcga acgtcttcgg
    32521 aagaagctga ttgaagatgg ctgtggattc acccggcgac ggtatggtac ctcaacaaag
    32581 atggtcagga agaataataa tgatcaggaa cacgagcctc ttacggctga actgaacgaa
    32641 gacgccgaag agccagagca tgatgtatca aaagggcatc gattgaccat gacaggtatg
    32701 tcttcgatgg aagaaggtac ccctaccctc attcccccgg gagtccggta agtctttccc
    32761 gctcccatca catgcttgta ctaacgctgt gactcaaaga tccaccccgt tcttaatata
    32821 cactggcccg aatgcggtac cagaacctga gcacgaacgt gcaaccagct tcacaccatc
    32881 agaacagttg ttctttccgc cggcactgct tcgcgagtac atccagtccc agcaccgatg
    32941 gcttgacaag gagacccact ccagcaagac agtattcgtc gttactcatc aggatggcac
    33001 acaaatgcgc gaagttcgcg tcttctcccg cctaaaggat gctaacttag acgccttgag
    33061 tataatgcag aattcacacc cagaattctt cgccgtgccg tctcccaagg agtctgaggc
    33121 cttcatcaag gaggaagagg agccgcagac cttgcaggct atcttcgagc gagagggtgt
    33181 caagcgccga ctgacgaagg gggaagatat tagctcagac aatgctatcg tgatcaagga
    33241 agaggatggc gatgacccat ctgccatcga tctccagacg gcggggaata cgtcagccag
    33301 cggtgcggcc aatggaaccg ctggtgcacg ggaagagact cgcgttttga ggacacccga
    33361 tgtggtggat cttgagcgtc aattcatcta catcggtgcc tggaagttca cggcgatgac
    33421 gactctgaag ctgacggcca agttacctgg cggccgcgag gtcaaggtct tctccagctt
    33481 gaggactcca cgggagcctc agacaaggaa gacaaggaag cagacagtga gggctaaggc
    33541 tgcaaggcag ggcgaaatct aagccatagt ctaaagtgat caatatcctt ctcgtcgcca
    33601 ccgagaactg ttcaggctgg tatatagcat aagcgttgca ttaggggtca gcagagatat
    33661 tcggcgcatt cagatacaac tactttttga ttcgtaaaca tgactcgata tactacctga
    33721 atcagttttc cgcgactatg tacatcccaa tggaaagtga ctgttcaacg ttgatatttg
    33781 atgttacaac ttatgcaacc gtcaaagtcg caatctggcg caagtcccga ctgctggcgc
    33841 cgacagtaat attgaacgaa ccactcggga caacccagtt ttgttgcttc gtgtcccagt
    33901 aactcaaatc tcttctccgg agtgcgaaag tcgccgtgcc agaagcacct gccgcgagag
    33961 gcagctttac aaacccgcga agctgccttg gaggggtcgc ggcagaggca ggatatccga
    34021 cataaagttg agctacttct gagccgctaa cagagccgct gttactgatg gtggttgtaa
    34081 ccgttgcaac agtcccaaag aggtcagcat gacctccgga tgtgatagcc cctgtagctg
    34141 ggccggaggt tggcgcacca gtgaccttga tatcagagta ggtgaagttg gtgtaagctg
    34201 tgagcttatt agctgccgat taccttttta tttttattag tatctccatc aattctcgca
    34261 aatacttaca tagaccgaaa ccaaactcat atcttggagt aataccagcc tgatcaaagt
    34321 gcctgtagtc gacatataga ccctctttga aactgtcgtc tcctctgatc tggcttgtcc
    34381 cgtagtccgc tgcagccttt gcaatggtgt aaggaagctt tccagatggg gaggtggatc
    34441 catatagaat atccaccagg gcatttccgc tctcctgaga cggcagacct gcccagacaa
    34501 tggctttgac atttggctgg gcaaggattg tctcgagcag gatgggacca acggaatgca
    34561 ctacgacgat aacgttcttg ttcgcctgtg caacggcctg cacaagctgg tttccgttgt
    34621 gccatgggtc caggttgtta cggtctccgg cattgccctc gactgtgatg tagccttcgc
    34681 cactgtcagc cgtaatgaag acaatcgcgg catcggcccc gttgacggcc gatgaaacgc
    34741 cagatgtggc gtcggaagca gatacgctga tggtagtccc gtcgctctgg gcccgcgttt
    34801 taatggcgtc tgcgggcgca acaaaatacg gataagtagc ggtccctgat ccccagccca
    34861 ttcccagtgc accatcattg cagccttgat ctgtgcaggc gttcatgccc ttcggattta
    34921 cgactgccgc agagcccaca agagcgagct ttgcaggctt tttcagaggc aaggcgccgc
    34981 catcattctt gagaagaaca ataccatccc ggccaacgct gcgcacgttg gtcttgtgcg
    35041 taccttggac gttcgccttg atgttgatgg ctgggtaacc actgctctgg cctgtaaggt
    35101 accatgcagc aagaatacga cggaccatat cgtctacacg agattgttga acttgtccac
    35161 tgctcacggc actggccagt ttcgaacccc agagaacggt gccgccgtta tagtccgatc
    35221 ctggcatagt catgtccagg ccagcgttgg cactttgctg ggtggtgtgt tgagcgttcc
    35281 aatctgtcat aacatatccc tggaatccaa gctccttctt gagcagctgg ttgattatct
    35341 tgtcgttctc gcaggcccaa gtgctattca gcttgttgta gctgcacata actgacgcga
    35401 catttgcttg aacagcatcg gcgaagggcc aaagataaag ctcgtgcatg gtgcggtcat
    35461 ctatgttcga gctcattgtt tcgcgattaa gctcctgttc attgccgata tagtgtttgg
    35521 cggtcgcttg cacaccgctg gcttgcatgc cactgatggt atcagccatg gcgatgccgg
    35581 ccaggtaggg atccgcgccg aagccttccc agttccttcc accagtaggg acctttccaa
    35641 ggggtccaga gacgggccca aggagaacat ggatcccaca accttttgcc tctgcaccca
    35701 tgaactggcc tcgctctttg attaatgcac gatcccatgt tgaggcagct tgaattccgg
    35761 gagtgaacgc cgtgacgctg gtgccgtacc gaattccaag tggaccatcc tgcaagcaaa
    35821 gttgcggata gccaatcgag ctaatcgcag cagtatttcc gacacatggg cctttattcc
    35881 acccaatacc tgaaacgata ttgatcttgt cattcgtcga tagcttggcc agagcactgt
    35941 tagccttttc ataagcagcg gcccacgttg tggtttgacc aagtgccaac gaagccccgg
    36001 agagcagtgc aagagctgtc gaaatcatcc tgtcaagcat ccaacctttc cttgagccga
    36061 gtcagagtgc gcctgatgtt tgcaaccata cgggagcttg cctcccatcc atcttatacg
    36121 gctgggttca ttcgacacca gtcacgactg cggggatatt ctctggtatc cactcgtcta
    36181 aagtagcaat tcaagatctg gcggagatca tctcgtcatg cgatgtccca tatggccaac
    36241 cgcggaggcg cgggccatct gccaagatga atcccttgcc gctttcatga cagatgttga
    36301 ttgtgatcct gacccctctt ggctatcggc acatcagctg cacaggtctt ggtagggcag
    36361 agattctccg tttccagggg ctcagcagac aggctgggca acaacaggcg gcacgatatt
    36421 actcgtcagc gttttcgtga cggaagtaga aaatgcgcat cgagactaca gccggaccgc
    36481 gaacccaaaa attaattaac aggggctggt tggcaggggt tcagcttctt gaatgctgcc
    36541 gataggccgc ttggcttctg tcgccccgca tgcagatctg gggtatgtcc ttccgcgacc
    36601 ctttcccctc cacttggaga tggcagtctg gcaggttttc tggattgctc gcatctgctg
    36661 tatgtcaact tagttcgctg caagggttcc ttcgcatgcg ctaaaccccc aaagggcatt
    36721 ctccggcggc tcacttcagc ctcgggtgcg tcactgcgca ggacatttcc tttcctggaa
    36781 tggcgaattg gttgtgacgg gtaaagttct gcggtcttag tagttgggaa gagcaactat
    36841 caaagattgc accgcctttg tgtctcacag tcaatatggc aatgcgctgg tggtgccaat
    36901 atgctgaacc ctagggcttc tgttgttcta ccttgtggct tcagtgaaat gctctcaagt
    36961 tactggggtg gtcttcgtgt ggtgaattct cccgcctaga ttggcctggt tacttcttct
    37021 ttggtttggt cttatcagtt atatccaccc acttggcatc gatccctctt ttggctagga
    37081 cgtcgctaat aagaaccttg cgttggtcgc cttgaaccac tacctccatc aagccaggct
    37141 tccctcctga gatctggcct acactcgcag acccagcaca cttcttctgg agctcaggag
    37201 ccagaacctg agggtctata aagaaaggct ccaggttcga taccttggtg accaccttcg
    37261 tgcccgtccg cttttcgatg gtaagatgaa tttggggtgc cgggccggcc ttgggcttcg
    37321 catcggatgt agctgacgat cgtacaatca tatgatatgg ttggcagagg tgagtatctt
    37381 ccaaaacgcg cctttgcaag gcgcctcgtg cgatgcgacc tgctgcaagc ggtttgctgt
    37441 cgtcttgaga agggtttgac cctaggatgc tattcgcaat gaatgggtcc agcttgatgc
    37501 tagacgtgcc ttgtccacct aggtctgggt gggcttcgat atatgatttc agagcagcag
    37561 aaatctgctg agcgctgtag aattctgtct ttgacgggag gagggttggc accagttttg
    37621 acgaggcacg atatacggtt tggatggtca ccttctgccc tatagatggg tcactggatg
    37681 atgaagcatc gctggcacga gctttgtccg cacccgagtc agacgcagtg gcttttggtt
    37741 ttggcagggt gtacggcctg aaaccggtga cttgggcatc gtcaaagtca atgtcgagaa
    37801 tcaccgtctc tcctccacta cggtcttttg acttcagcag cccagtcttg tccaggtgct
    37861 ttataaactt cttcacgttc ttccaggacg acttcttgat gttatagtgc tggttctgaa
    37921 acctcaggtt cggttgaatc atgttggata tgagataaga tggttggatg ggaaagtcga
    37981 aaccatggtg cggcgccgga ttactagctt tcgccttgtg cactgcgaaa aggaaggctt
    38041 ggtgaaaggc agcatcaact tctttcgtcg ttggttccag gtcctccagg tcgacaatct
    38101 gatcgtttcc ttcgggtcct gggccggtcg aagactggtc caaggcggca ccgccctggc
    38161 cttcgtcgcg atcgtctgca agaatagtct gatcaacggc agccgttata tcatgcgtca
    38221 gaccttgcca gccttcaatg ccatctggtg cctccctgcc cccactaccc agtggtttcc
    38281 aaccccaggc ctcatcccct gcccagtgaa ggcctttgac ggcgacacct ttctggccac
    38341 gaagatcgtt tggaaggttg cgcaaatcca cttcacaagt gccgacccaa aggggaacag
    38401 tgtctttccg tatgcctgcg actgcaacca cggcgccagt ggcagccctc tggtcccatt
    38461 gcgttccctt cgccttcaca aggccaggaa tcatcaggtc ggagccatgc gttagtttct
    38521 catccaccac gaagtcaggg gtgtgcaaca gtggcagcac gccggggttc tgccataacg
    38581 tgtagacggt gggaatcagt cgggggttct tgcccgtctg aaaccacagg atcctctcat
    38641 cctggcctgg atgcgtgcca acatagatgg tcccgctgac gggtgcaaga ttcgggccag
    38701 acgtcgtggt gaagcgagcg ctagacgttg actcgggcag cagggaagtc cgaagcgatg
    38761 ataacgtcac ttgaggggtt gatgcatcgt cgccggcctg tgcctgtgcc tgtgcctgtg
    38821 cctgtgcctg ctgctcaggg acggagatgg cgtagtcgtg gatgatctgg tctgcgagct
    38881 tgcgacggtc tgaagaccgc agcggcgaca gattcttaat gtcaggcttc ttcttgaaca
    38941 tcttcgattc accgacgtgt agttcttgcc cgttcgcatg gaggacgagc gaatacccag
    39001 cggcctgaag caccaagtta gttagagcct ggaaaacaga cgtggtgccg cttccggaag
    39061 gcggggatag gcgtggtggg gctggaaaat tgcagcgttt cgttactctt tgcctacgcc
    39121 ccaagtttac ctacccgatg taggtactta aggacccatt ccagctagcg tgctggtaat
    39181 gtgagatacg gtattcacgt gaaccgcaat cctataaggc attcaaaatg catagagtgt
    39241 ttgccaccaa agcatggaga catgtccatt ttgtatcgtg catgactggg caggtttgga
    39301 cttgcatgat taacaatatt tgttgatttg caatggcaaa tttagatgag ctacatccga
    39361 tctgaaagtg ccatgcaaca cccaagtggc caaggttatg acgtataccc aggtgtgtag
    39421 caaagcgaat gccaaactga tgtgtgctgt aggtgtctac aatttattga agcggcacgt
    39481 cgaacagtgg ggagctgccg agcaaggaga ggggcgaaga ttttcccacg agatggtgaa
    39541 taggagtgcg gtcggtgatg caaggcgtag cacgctattt tgatattatc ggcagagata
    39601 gaagctgtga gagcagctca aaatcatctc gatctacact acttacggac aaagtgagaa
    39661 tgccgaacga aatgcgtgcc gtttcctttg ttgaaaggga catggacctt acgccatgcc
    39721 ttttgcggta ccttggtcct tgtttcgtcg ttccttcgct ttaaacaagc ttctgcccat
    39781 cttgcagatt tctagaagtt agagtagtct agacatcgcc agaccgaagt caagctacct
    39841 cagttggctg gacagaacaa gagagccgac gctaccttga atttgacgtc cagcacacgt
    39901 ctttgcctca ggcttctgaa gcaggacgcc acctttatag aaactatgcg gttcggctcc
    39961 atgaccattt ggcgttccat agactgtcgg actggccctc tgctactcgg tggacaagcg
    40021 aaaggatacg ataatattgt tgctattttc aagctggttt cccaaccggt atgtcgctgg
    40081 agggacgacg ggagagtaca ttgccactgt tacatcaggt acagatatca tgctgaccct
    40141 gaacactctc ccaggtcagc cgtttgagcc aacaagtagc accctccatg ctcatgactg
    40201 gttggatgtt cctggggctt ctcagatgag cccaatatcg caacataggt agagctacta
    40261 tgctgctgtg gcaaccatag gcaacggtga ccctgatacg atctccagca cgctggttat
    40321 gccaattcat tgtgtcaaag agaccaagcc tattccgtta ttacgcggtc ctggaagttg
    40381 tggcactact ccgtttcaat cttacgatgc agaactttag gttgccaata ttcacctgag
    40441 ttcttgaagt gaatatttat tgacccccaa caaccgaact tttatcatca aaacattcac
    40501 cttggcctct tcaagtcggc tactccttcc ctactgcggt acgctatttt tccatctctt
    40561 cccggactaa atttccagcc gtttcggttt tgcgtaatac tgattgtccg actacgaata
    40621 gtgcgacgat gagtgaaaac gccccgtcga agcacctcaa gcaggagatg cgtgtcccag
    40681 gtaacgtctc agctgccagc ggcaaaacac gcaagagtac cggcaaggtg aatatccgcg
    40741 ctccaaaggc tgaccgcaaa atgtccacgg ccaacagtga ctggatgaag atggaagttg
    40801 acgacgacga aatcattgct cgaggctcaa aggaccatac aggtgccgca cagcgtctgc
    40861 gcaatgatag tctcccgaat ccaacgttgc ctgtcacgtc cagccagcgc aagatgtctc
    40921 cgaagggcaa gcgacctctt ggcgccacca aaactacacc acctccttcc caatcatcaa
    40981 ccaagaagcc gcgactgaat tcgaagcaca ttggaaagac ggcgagccaa gacatttgtc
    41041 tgtcccagca atggtcggct cctccgaatg cgttctcagg ttacgcactt cctacacggg
    41101 accctcagtc tctcgcgccc gagactcatc aatcccagga agtgaaccat cagatccagc
    41161 tgcattccca ggagacaccg gagcagaaac tcgatcacaa cccgtcacct catacccaag
    41221 cagtcagtaa ccccttccag ccggattttc ctccggccga gcttggcaac cgttgggttt
    41281 ggaatgtgac caaggccacg gaactaatcc gacagcctga tgagtatctt ggcatcacgt
    41341 accccgacga tcttttcgag tcggtcctcg ctggcgagcg cgatgccgcc ttgaacgtct
    41401 tccagaccgc tctggaccgc aagggaggcg aacgagcttg gcacgggtac ccaatctaca
    41461 ttatcaagct cgagaagaac accgactccc cgttccgaga gatccgcgag accacttttg
    41521 atctcaacaa ggccaataca tacgcgcttc tttacttcag acgctgggtg gcaaagcgat
    41581 ttcccgctct cgcagcaaag cctcacgacc aggaacatct agcgggcaag ccggaagttg
    41641 accgacagca ctggtgccgc cacgcctggg tccggcatga gtggtccatt cgcgacaagg
    41701 gacgactggg ctggttcctg aaccaggatg gtggcgttgt tctcagcgcc catctgccag
    41761 gcacggactt ccagttcacg gtccgagttg aagctcatcg aatcttgcag tgaattgaag
    41821 acatgacgca tagagtgcta ggaacttgat aggaggcttg cgggccagat gagctaggct
    41881 atcttaatct ttgagatgac cattgtggaa attggcaatg tactcttgac gtggcttcag
    41941 aaagttgccg gtgttcctgg caagtcaatc tatgcaggaa cgacagttaa tcacagggcc
    42001 atgaatataa accgactcaa tgcagagtgt ctttccgatt ttatcagtag ccggctctca
    42061 atgcatctta tttcgcgaac gtatggctcc attcgtgcgc acgagcacag aatattggtc
    42121 taccacctct cgtagaccga cagcatattg ccctgtgcat cactaacaga tcgcgcctat
    42181 gcccatacta tgcgatgggt tcgttacgaa acaacccctg ggtgaccagt atcctaaagt
    42241 cacaacaaca ggtacgacta agtctcatca cgatgtcgag ccgtcgtgga cgtaataagc
    42301 caggcaaaac atccgcggtg gaaacgcctt tcatgtcacc ggagggcgtc acagcgaatt
    42361 tacactagat ccggctccga tggccggcta cgtcgttagc tcttgactca atatgcgctc
    42421 ttggccatcg ttgtggggtc cgccctggcg ccgcaccact agataggata tatctttccg
    42481 aagcagactt gacgacttgc ctagatagaa tcatactcag cgtttggcat ttcattttgc
    42541 taaatccatc tcttgtttgt tgtgttttcc agtgtggtaa acatggcttc ttcgcatgat
    42601 ggcgccggac acaattcgct cccagagttt ggctccgaag tgctaaagca cttcctattc
    42661 gactccgact accgcaatct caatcatggt atgtcttcgc atatccccag tgtgctttga
    42721 gacttcccct aactatatga gtaggctcat tcggaacaat cccacgccat atccagaacc
    42781 ggttgcgcca ctaccaggaa ctgtatgaag cgcgcccgga tcagttcatc cgttatgacc
    42841 tgccgaagct cttggacaag tccagggagg ccgtggcgaa gcttctcaac gcaccaacgg
    42901 agactgtggt cttcgtgccc aacgcgacca tcggaatcaa cacggtgctt cgtaacctag
    42961 tctggaatga tgacgggagg gacgagatcc tctacttcaa tacggtctac ggcagctgtg
    43021 gcaagacaat cgactacatc gtcgactcta acagtggact tgtctcggcc aaagagatca
    43081 cgattgctta tcctttcgag gacgacgaag tcgtggccaa gtttaggcac gcagttgata
    43141 gctccagatc ggtaggaaag aggcccaggg tgtgccttta cgacactatt tctagcctac
    43201 ccggtgtcgt tttccctttc gaaaatatta cgcgggaatg caggaagtat ggcgtgctca
    43261 gtctcgtcga cggcgcacaa ggcattgggc agatcaagct cgacctgacg gccctggatg
    43321 ccgacttctt tacgaccaac tgtcacaaat ggctccatac ccctcgggga tgtgcaattc
    43381 tctacgtgcc attgagaaac caagcgctgg tcccgtccac ccttccgacg tcccacggct
    43441 acgttgccaa aacaggggcc cgcttcaacc ctcttccccc gaccacaaag tcccct
//
