# Supplementary material for: Genome sequencing and physiological characterization of three Neoarthrinium moseri strains
Source: BMC Microbiol. 2025 Aug 21;25:526. doi: 10.1186/s12866-025-04274-z (PMC12369201; doi:10.1186/s12866-025-04274-z)
Supplement: Supplementary file 16 — Supplementary Material 16. [file 12866_2025_4274_MOESM16_ESM.zip › BiGSLICE/input/Nmoseri/TUCIM5827/JAFIMQ010000009.1.region003.gbk]

LOCUS       JAFIMQ010000009        61574 bp    DNA     linear   PLN 06-APR-2022
DEFINITION  Neoarthrinium moseri strain TUCIM 5827 scaffold9_Wmoseri_TUCIM_5827,
            whole genome shotgun sequence.
ACCESSION   JAFIMQ010000009
VERSION     JAFIMQ010000009.1
KEYWORDS    .
SOURCE      Neoarthrinium moseri
  ORGANISM  Neoarthrinium moseri
            Eukaryota; Fungi; Dikarya; Ascomycota; Pezizomycotina;
            Sordariomycetes; Xylariomycetidae; Xylariomycetidae incertae sedis;
            Neoarthrinium.
COMMENT     ##antiSMASH-Data-START##
            Version      :: 7.1.0
            Run date     :: 2023-12-04 12:33:23
            NOTE: This is a single region extracted from a larger record!
            Orig. start  :: 317684
            Orig. end    :: 379258
            ##antiSMASH-Data-END##
FEATURES             Location/Qualifiers
     cand_cluster    1..61574
                     /SMILES="C([*])C(-O)NC(C)C(=O)O"
                     /candidate_cluster_number="1"
                     /contig_edge="False"
                     /detection_rules="cds(PKS_AT and (PKS_KS or ene_KS or
                     mod_KS or hyb_KS or itr_KS or tra_KS))"
                     /detection_rules="cds(Condensation and (AMP-binding or
                     A-OX))"
                     /kind="neighbouring"
                     /product="T1PKS"
                     /product="NRPS"
                     /protoclusters="1"
                     /protoclusters="2"
                     /tool="antismash"
     region          1..61574
                     /candidate_cluster_numbers="1"
                     /candidate_cluster_numbers="2"
                     /candidate_cluster_numbers="3"
                     /contig_edge="False"
                     /product="T1PKS"
                     /product="NRPS"
                     /region_number="3"
                     /rules="cds(PKS_AT and (PKS_KS or ene_KS or mod_KS or
                     hyb_KS or itr_KS or tra_KS))"
                     /rules="cds(Condensation and (AMP-binding or A-OX))"
                     /tool="antismash"
     protocluster    1..47886
                     /aStool="rule-based-clusters"
                     /category="PKS"
                     /contig_edge="False"
                     /core_location="[20000:27886]"
                     /cutoff="20000"
                     /detection_rule="cds(PKS_AT and (PKS_KS or ene_KS or mod_KS
                     or hyb_KS or itr_KS or tra_KS))"
                     /neighbourhood="20000"
                     /product="T1PKS"
                     /protocluster_number="1"
                     /tool="antismash"
     proto_core      20001..27886
                     /aStool="rule-based-clusters"
                     /tool="antismash"
                     /cutoff="20000"
                     /detection_rule="cds(PKS_AT and (PKS_KS or ene_KS or mod_KS
                     or hyb_KS or itr_KS or tra_KS))"
                     /neighbourhood="20000"
                     /product="T1PKS"
                     /protocluster_number="1"
     cand_cluster    1..47886
                     /SMILES="C([*])C(-O)NC(C)C(=O)O"
                     /candidate_cluster_number="2"
                     /contig_edge="False"
                     /detection_rules="cds(PKS_AT and (PKS_KS or ene_KS or
                     mod_KS or hyb_KS or itr_KS or tra_KS))"
                     /kind="single"
                     /product="T1PKS"
                     /protoclusters="1"
                     /tool="antismash"
     gene            417..899
                     /locus_tag="JX266_003084"
     mRNA            417..899
                     /locus_tag="JX266_003084"
                     /product="hypothetical protein"
     CDS             417..899
                     /codon_start=1
                     /locus_tag="JX266_003084"
                     /product="hypothetical protein"
                     /protein_id="KAI1851622.1"
                     /transl_table=1
                     /translation="MYLQPVILLTLAYLGVAQDTSSGSGAPQVSTYTSQIVSTVTPSGY
                     PTTTVSASDTGSATDTGSATDTGSATDTGSATDTGSHTSGYETTITSGGSAIVSSVTSG
                     AGGVGATLTSGAGGAASTLTSAVGGATSPITGPGATAAPFVPGLVVGLVGGMAALL"
     gene            2154..3368
                     /locus_tag="JX266_003085"
     mRNA            2154..3368
                     /locus_tag="JX266_003085"
                     /product="hypothetical protein"
     CDS             2154..3368
                     /codon_start=1
                     /locus_tag="JX266_003085"
                     /product="hypothetical protein"
                     /protein_id="KAI1851623.1"
                     /transl_table=1
                     /translation="MASDSAPHFLTLPPEIREQVYHLLLNPDASRLSHPDEYTDYNYRN
                     ALVLFRLNRQIYYEARKVFRDLNIFVRIQTPFPNAQDYVAFEGHVPILMKGQPAARFQG
                     QSLNVVIGAPDTPIQEAEPNYIVILLDDLEKFAKIWLYSDLTNPGLNRFLSLELDMRDP
                     YTPDWEEKRMPKWVQRQLLMPFGDVKNLKSLTIKGDPKPLASIETELRAQQQIPYPTAE
                     QCLSECARLKTEGNKELTAGNYHTALRLYAQAWEAMFIIVKGRQRHVHAEAYFSRELHD
                     EPYKGRHGQAERLQLRVQLVANTCLAYLKLEDWEELIFWGMRTIGMMQQATGANEHDIS
                     PEDEAMLGFPAAVQLGKIYYRTAMGYKALGVKDQAKKLLRVAKVYLPRDENVSRELAEF
                     TLKLG"
     gene            3992..4378
                     /locus_tag="JX266_003086"
     mRNA            3992..4378
                     /locus_tag="JX266_003086"
                     /product="hypothetical protein"
     CDS             3992..4378
                     /codon_start=1
                     /locus_tag="JX266_003086"
                     /product="hypothetical protein"
                     /protein_id="KAI1851624.1"
                     /transl_table=1
                     /translation="MSHSQAMPEAKDKPRAVDAVVEQHKISETAAAQGENASEMSQQRL
                     TDTPFPKDSASEAATPPPPSPLKLASNLQVPPFVAPTGMRFSTDVDFVPSGARCGPMHF
                     TAAETATDTRAATPTALERRRRAP"
     gene            complement(5067..7743)
                     /locus_tag="JX266_003087"
     mRNA            complement(join(5067..7032,7454..7743))
                     /locus_tag="JX266_003087"
                     /product="hypothetical protein"
     CDS             complement(join(5067..7032,7454..7743))
                     /codon_start=1
                     /locus_tag="JX266_003087"
                     /product="hypothetical protein"
                     /protein_id="KAI1851625.1"
                     /transl_table=1
                     /translation="MSELRGRRRGRGRLTNAGRILRSHHHTDAAFRPYEQDSFNYDETT
                     PIDSGEHPRPSRLEELRARKRDLELQILSEEIGREQRKQLPIMERDSRSSRRYDDGEVT
                     RYGAGESYRPFNATARRARSPERERARSPPPRDQRERDRPRSPPPRERARSPVGHEDRY
                     VPDRTPRRRSRSPGFRRDRSRGRDMRGPAADTWRRRDQSRSPGRRPSPRRSPIRRNSPP
                     PRRFSPPRRDMRDDRDRRGFEARDPRSLPPSRSRSQQSDAFEPVSGGWGDDPNAVPVSN
                     KRSFQLPERPHDMPSSDFRSPSRRFNTPRGARHISGQRQNDMRHPNPASSDHMRSDHAT
                     DFPHGYGPAHGRGQEPHYAPDLSPPSNYINTSHRGRSRSIERDRRDVRDRDRRSPPRRI
                     SPPGGRGNAFRRRSPSMDRRDDRFVGSYRRSSPPRDSAMSSALPSRDQSRRPSPTPAVV
                     RRDDRSNVQSPRSPRHQSRSPQRAPPREKSPTRAPLDGPTTRSPPRGPAALRPPPTGPR
                     GDRDRRDSRDARDTRNFSGPPASTTGPPSRPAPSPAPSRQGATSPGIPPSGPRGYGTPR
                     GGYGRGGRGNSWTPTISSRNLPPAAGPASATTGSNNIPSGPRGHTPTSSSLPSTPVSQS
                     KPFNPPKGPAAEKRQLSVFEREVATMTPIIPGGKMSLEDEAAMEGVLPEQLVSHRALKA
                     EGERIRAEKEKTDERTRSLLAGWDKIMREVDLARLKTELTEEALAKSSGEGYTGSAF"
     gene            complement(8571..10945)
                     /locus_tag="JX266_003088"
     mRNA            complement(join(8571..8884,8947..9211,9266..9329,
                     9381..10945))
                     /locus_tag="JX266_003088"
                     /product="hypothetical protein"
     CDS             complement(join(8571..8884,8947..9211,9266..9329,
                     9381..10945))
                     /codon_start=1
                     /locus_tag="JX266_003088"
                     /product="hypothetical protein"
                     /protein_id="KAI1851626.1"
                     /transl_table=1
                     /translation="MDAENLEGDDHAMIDAPNGSIDPQGNGSEENGEEYPGEEGLIIDE
                     YDSSYENDDFIKSLANLNMLPTGCCYDDRMKLHANADFGPTPHHPEDPRRIEEIMKIFK
                     KAGLVFTGKDTELAEILQATPTKYMWRVPARPATQEEICSVHTTAHYDWAAGLPDYDTH
                     TLRNLSHAMDQGRQSLYIGAMSFEAALLAAGGAIETCKNIVAGRVRNGFAVIRPPGHHA
                     EFDQPMGFCFFNNVPIAAKVCQLEYPETCRKVLILDWDVHHGNGIQNMFYEDPNILYIS
                     LHVYDNGNFYPGRPDNEYIDDGGIDSVGNGLGKGRNVNIGWDNQGMGDGEYMAAFQKIV
                     MPIAHEFNPDLVIISAGFDAANGDELGGCFVTPGCYAHMTHMLMSLAGGKVAVCLEGGY
                     NLRAISQSALAVAKTLMGEPPPHMKIPRIDKGAAKVLAKVQAAQAPYWECMRPGVINVQ
                     DMGDGSSRLHDVIRNYQRQILSERFGLVPLFIQREALFKSFENQVIVTPGISEKKKVLI
                     IIHDPPELVAMPDLIDNTVDPHNAFVSDGVMKYVEWAHKNDFGIIDANVPHYITHPEDM
                     DPFIPRASEQTLSNQIKELMNYIWDNYVQLYDADDLFVMGVGNAYLGVRHLLTERQCKD
                     RISGVVNFVTGNLRPFKSATDEDLSPWYKRNSLVYVAKDHACWSDPELEKKVYKRRFGG
                     VRKSDQVGLNRMMQRHAGEVYEWIGERLSQSGNTTEDEKMI"
     PFAM_domain     complement(join(8610..8884,8947..9211,9266..9329,
                     9381..9550))
                     /aSDomain="Arb2"
                     /aSTool="clusterhmmer"
                     /database="35.0"
                     /db_xref="PF09757.12"
                     /description="Arb2 domain"
                     /detection="hmmscan"
                     /domain_id="clusterhmmer_JX266_003088_0029"
                     /evalue="2.70E-97"
                     /label="JX266_003088"
                     /locus_tag="JX266_003088"
                     /protein_end="723"
                     /protein_start="465"
                     /score="325.1"
                     /tool="antismash"
                     /translation="RLHDVIRNYQRQILSERFGLVPLFIQREALFKSFENQVIVTPGIS
                     EKKKVLIIIHDPPELVAMPDLIDNTVDPHNAFVSDGVMKYVEWAHKNDFGIIDANVPHY
                     ITHPEDMDPFIPRASEQTLSNQIKELMNYIWDNYVQLYDADDLFVMGVGNAYLGVRHLL
                     TERQCKDRISGVVNFVTGNLRPFKSATDEDLSPWYKRNSLVYVAKDHACWSDPELEKKV
                     YKRRFGGVRKSDQVGLNRMMQRHAGEVYEWIGERLS"
     PFAM_domain     complement(9701..10681)
                     /aSDomain="Hist_deacetyl"
                     /aSTool="clusterhmmer"
                     /database="35.0"
                     /db_xref="PF00850.22"
                     /description="Histone deacetylase domain"
                     /detection="hmmscan"
                     /domain_id="clusterhmmer_JX266_003088_0028"
                     /evalue="1.00E-81"
                     /label="JX266_003088"
                     /locus_tag="JX266_003088"
                     /protein_end="415"
                     /protein_start="88"
                     /score="274.8"
                     /tool="antismash"
                     /translation="HPEDPRRIEEIMKIFKKAGLVFTGKDTELAEILQATPTKYMWRVP
                     ARPATQEEICSVHTTAHYDWAAGLPDYDTHTLRNLSHAMDQGRQSLYIGAMSFEAALLA
                     AGGAIETCKNIVAGRVRNGFAVIRPPGHHAEFDQPMGFCFFNNVPIAAKVCQLEYPETC
                     RKVLILDWDVHHGNGIQNMFYEDPNILYISLHVYDNGNFYPGRPDNEYIDDGGIDSVGN
                     GLGKGRNVNIGWDNQGMGDGEYMAAFQKIVMPIAHEFNPDLVIISAGFDAANGDELGGC
                     FVTPGCYAHMTHMLMSLAGGKVAVCLEGGYNLRAISQSALAVAKTL"
     gene            complement(12390..13581)
                     /locus_tag="JX266_003089"
     mRNA            complement(join(12390..12821,12877..13581))
                     /locus_tag="JX266_003089"
                     /product="hypothetical protein"
     CDS             complement(join(12390..12821,12877..13581))
                     /codon_start=1
                     /locus_tag="JX266_003089"
                     /product="hypothetical protein"
                     /protein_id="KAI1851627.1"
                     /transl_table=1
                     /translation="MASRICRPFEVIPAELILAIMNNIGVRDLTTFVLLNKRLFGIFKE
                     NQAAVMTTILARLVEFESLLLVYTVDKRDFSPDAMLHPRRISVDVGRGPGNHVDLMQCA
                     VGFRDGKLICPRKIVLNSTDLGRIWNMVKVVDWWVEEYPRHRWHKNREDSRCLRRSEEL
                     RLRGAVARWWLYSECFHGVYASYAWMPKMWEPDDRLHHLRVMSSMEIRELEDLWETLRV
                     TVQRDICSSISVEDWKPIPWGWDDWRSKHIVSTYMKLDPRQLKDLMENALRLGKAGIIY
                     TARKTQPDFTAEQETLSWSIDVVLQERLLLKSNAVTDIPSSGIIDDDSWCDEQGLFTAD
                     AWPTGKPPLSKQELLSYPNLPHRPIPYGDDGHDLDYEG"
     gene            15275..16282
                     /locus_tag="JX266_003090"
     mRNA            join(15275..15311,15376..15623,15689..15971,16026..16282)
                     /locus_tag="JX266_003090"
                     /product="hypothetical protein"
     CDS             join(15275..15311,15376..15623,15689..15971,16026..16282)
                     /NRPS_PKS="Domain: PKS_KR (4-186). E-value: 6e-12. Score:
                     37.7. Matches aSDomain:
                     nrpspksdomains_JX266_003090_PKS_KR.1"
                     /codon_start=1
                     /gene_functions="biosynthetic-additional (smcogs)
                     SMCOG1001:short-chain dehydrogenase/reductase SDR (Score:
                     179; E-value: 2e-54)"
                     /gene_kind="biosynthetic-additional"
                     /locus_tag="JX266_003090"
                     /product="hypothetical protein"
                     /protein_id="KAI1851628.1"
                     /transl_table=1
                     /translation="MDINGSVVIFGGASGIGKACSEAFALEGAAEVIIADLNIDAAEEV
                     ARGLTGIATAESFRSRAIKVDVASEESVKNAVEEAVRYLGRIDYCVNSAGIGVKVAKEM
                     SEADPSDFDRFLRINVMGTFLVTRYVSAAMRTQAPTAVSASSAGKRGLTRGAIVNLGSL
                     ASFISQPGQVQYTASKHAVLGVTKNAALDNAAHAIRVNCLCPSWVDTPMVRQAVDSVPG
                     LQQTIESVIPMGRIACTEEVADAVIFLCSYRSSYMTGCAFIVDGGTSLSGKL"
     aSDomain        join(15287..15311,15376..15623,15689..15961)
                     /aSDomain="PKS_KR"
                     /aSTool="nrps_pks_domains"
                     /database="nrpspksdomains.hmm"
                     /detection="hmmscan"
                     /domain_id="nrpspksdomains_JX266_003090_PKS_KR.1"
                     /evalue="6.00E-12"
                     /label="JX266_003090_PKS_KR.1"
                     /locus_tag="JX266_003090"
                     /protein_end="186"
                     /protein_start="4"
                     /score="37.7"
                     /specificity="KR activity: inactive"
                     /specificity="KR stereochemistry: C1"
                     /tool="antismash"
                     /translation="GSVVIFGGASGIGKACSEAFALEGAAEVIIADLNIDAAEEVARGL
                     TGIATAESFRSRAIKVDVASEESVKNAVEEAVRYLGRIDYCVNSAGIGVKVAKEMSEAD
                     PSDFDRFLRINVMGTFLVTRYVSAAMRTQAPTAVSASSAGKRGLTRGAIVNLGSLASFI
                     SQPGQVQYTASKHAVLGVT"
     CDS_motif       join(15293..15311,15376..15440)
                     /aSTool="nrps_pks_domains"
                     /database="abmotifs"
                     /detection="hmmscan"
                     /domain_id="nrpspksmotif_JX266_003090_0001"
                     /evalue="4.20E-03"
                     /label="PKSI-KR_m1"
                     /locus_tag="JX266_003090"
                     /protein_end="34"
                     /protein_start="6"
                     /score="9.8"
                     /tool="antismash"
                     /translation="VVIFGGASGIGKACSEAFALEGAAEVII"
     PFAM_domain     join(15305..15311,15376..15623,15689..15971,16026..16261)
                     /aSDomain="adh_short_C2"
                     /aSTool="clusterhmmer"
                     /database="35.0"
                     /db_xref="PF13561.9"
                     /description="Enoyl-(Acyl carrier protein) reductase"
                     /detection="hmmscan"
                     /domain_id="clusterhmmer_JX266_003090_0030"
                     /evalue="9.80E-57"
                     /label="JX266_003090"
                     /locus_tag="JX266_003090"
                     /protein_end="268"
                     /protein_start="10"
                     /score="192.3"
                     /tool="antismash"
                     /translation="GGASGIGKACSEAFALEGAAEVIIADLNIDAAEEVARGLTGIATA
                     ESFRSRAIKVDVASEESVKNAVEEAVRYLGRIDYCVNSAGIGVKVAKEMSEADPSDFDR
                     FLRINVMGTFLVTRYVSAAMRTQAPTAVSASSAGKRGLTRGAIVNLGSLASFISQPGQV
                     QYTASKHAVLGVTKNAALDNAAHAIRVNCLCPSWVDTPMVRQAVDSVPGLQQTIESVIP
                     MGRIACTEEVADAVIFLCSYRSSYMTGCAFIVDGGT"
     protocluster    15818..61574
                     /aStool="rule-based-clusters"
                     /category="NRPS"
                     /contig_edge="False"
                     /core_location="[35817:41574]"
                     /cutoff="20000"
                     /detection_rule="cds(Condensation and (AMP-binding or
                     A-OX))"
                     /neighbourhood="20000"
                     /product="NRPS"
                     /protocluster_number="2"
                     /tool="antismash"
     proto_core      35818..41574
                     /aStool="rule-based-clusters"
                     /tool="antismash"
                     /cutoff="20000"
                     /detection_rule="cds(Condensation and (AMP-binding or
                     A-OX))"
                     /neighbourhood="20000"
                     /product="NRPS"
                     /protocluster_number="2"
     cand_cluster    15818..61574
                     /SMILES="C([*])C(-O)NC(C)C(=O)O"
                     /candidate_cluster_number="3"
                     /contig_edge="False"
                     /detection_rules="cds(Condensation and (AMP-binding or
                     A-OX))"
                     /kind="single"
                     /product="NRPS"
                     /protoclusters="2"
                     /tool="antismash"
     gene            16788..17449
                     /locus_tag="JX266_003091"
     mRNA            join(16788..17048,17108..17449)
                     /locus_tag="JX266_003091"
                     /product="hypothetical protein"
     CDS             join(16788..17048,17108..17449)
                     /codon_start=1
                     /locus_tag="JX266_003091"
                     /product="hypothetical protein"
                     /protein_id="KAI1851629.1"
                     /transl_table=1
                     /translation="MDATEKLDTTGSGYVTNGFPAPGLPRTMRHITGFNSKGESVFLST
                     DSGDHHRIMGEQQAVANIIYSTNETPVECNGEVDIKHAKENEPPLHYPNGTVARMVDFA
                     PGVKSPMHRAVSLDYGVVLEGVFELTLDSGETRIMRRGDVSVQRAAAHQWRNITGNGTM
                     PGRMLYILLDCKDVYVEGKKMEGYLGLLGQYYQGSQH"
     PFAM_domain     17144..17353
                     /aSDomain="Cupin_2"
                     /aSTool="clusterhmmer"
                     /database="35.0"
                     /db_xref="PF07883.14"
                     /description="Cupin domain"
                     /detection="hmmscan"
                     /domain_id="clusterhmmer_JX266_003091_0031"
                     /evalue="7.80E-07"
                     /label="JX266_003091"
                     /locus_tag="JX266_003091"
                     /protein_end="169"
                     /protein_start="99"
                     /score="28.9"
                     /tool="antismash"
                     /translation="MVDFAPGVKSPMHRAVSLDYGVVLEGVFELTLDSGETRIMRRGDV
                     SVQRAAAHQWRNITGNGTMPGRMLY"
     gene            complement(17620..18981)
                     /locus_tag="JX266_003092"
     mRNA            complement(join(17620..17679,17730..17974,18051..18114,
                     18173..18188,18245..18317,18371..18544,18598..18605,
                     18669..18890,18947..18981))
                     /locus_tag="JX266_003092"
                     /product="hypothetical protein"
     CDS             complement(join(17620..17679,17730..17974,18051..18114,
                     18173..18188,18245..18317,18371..18544,18598..18605,
                     18669..18890,18947..18981))
                     /codon_start=1
                     /gene_functions="biosynthetic-additional (smcogs)
                     SMCOG1001:short-chain dehydrogenase/reductase SDR (Score:
                     125.4; E-value: 4.5e-38)"
                     /gene_kind="biosynthetic-additional"
                     /locus_tag="JX266_003092"
                     /product="hypothetical protein"
                     /protein_id="KAI1851630.1"
                     /transl_table=1
                     /translation="MADRKRFALVTGCGQGGIGEALVREYAKQNFHPIATLLPSQPSGH
                     LDKAGIIYFRLDVTDEKSVVELKRNVKILTGGFLEILVNNAGIAYTMTAIDTDVSAVQA
                     MFDVNVFGPMRMVHHFHDMLIRSSGTIVNIGSVGGIVPYVYGSSYNASKAALHHWSNTL
                     RVEMAPLDVKVLTVISGEIGTNILSNDVDRALPEDSFYAPLSYAFRQHVKRSPSTYLIL
                     AFSVSSEVIVLETTDRFTYAEKVVKQSSSRSPPAWFWYGNTTFLVRLLDMVGWRTVWDY
                     IFSLLFDLEKIRNERQR"
     PFAM_domain     complement(join(18073..18114,18173..18188,18245..18317,
                     18371..18544,18598..18605,18669..18890,18947..18963))
                     /aSDomain="adh_short"
                     /aSTool="clusterhmmer"
                     /database="35.0"
                     /db_xref="PF00106.28"
                     /description="short chain dehydrogenase"
                     /detection="hmmscan"
                     /domain_id="clusterhmmer_JX266_003092_0032"
                     /evalue="1.50E-36"
                     /label="JX266_003092"
                     /locus_tag="JX266_003092"
                     /protein_end="190"
                     /protein_start="6"
                     /score="125.8"
                     /tool="antismash"
                     /translation="FALVTGCGQGGIGEALVREYAKQNFHPIATLLPSQPSGHLDKAGI
                     IYFRLDVTDEKSVVELKRNVKILTGGFLEILVNNAGIAYTMTAIDTDVSAVQAMFDVNV
                     FGPMRMVHHFHDMLIRSSGTIVNIGSVGGIVPYVYGSSYNASKAALHHWSNTLRVEMAP
                     LDVKVLTVISGEIGTNILSND"
     gene            20001..27886
                     /locus_tag="JX266_003093"
     mRNA            join(20001..20034,20104..20337,20473..20710,20768..21076,
                     21134..21344,21408..21486,21767..24612,24672..24884,
                     24954..26386,26440..26605,26660..27886)
                     /locus_tag="JX266_003093"
                     /product="hypothetical protein"
     CDS             join(20001..20034,20104..20337,20473..20710,20768..21076,
                     21134..21344,21408..21486,21767..24612,24672..24884,
                     24954..26386,26440..26605,26660..27886)
                     /NRPS_PKS="Domain: PKS_KS(Iterative-KS) (5-372). E-value:
                     1.7e-141. Score: 463.8. Matches aSDomain:
                     nrpspksdomains_JX266_003093_PKS_KS.1"
                     /NRPS_PKS="Domain: PKS_AT (482-800). E-value: 4.6e-83.
                     Score: 270.8. Matches aSDomain:
                     nrpspksdomains_JX266_003093_PKS_AT.1"
                     /NRPS_PKS="Domain: PKS_DH (871-1053). E-value: 4.6e-21.
                     Score: 67.7. Matches aSDomain:
                     nrpspksdomains_JX266_003093_PKS_DH.1"
                     /NRPS_PKS="Domain: PKS_ER (1591-1911). E-value: 4e-92.
                     Score: 300.5. Matches aSDomain:
                     nrpspksdomains_JX266_003093_PKS_ER.1"
                     /NRPS_PKS="Domain: PKS_KR (1934-2114). E-value: 3.5e-44.
                     Score: 142.7. Matches aSDomain:
                     nrpspksdomains_JX266_003093_PKS_KR.1"
                     /NRPS_PKS="Domain: PKS_PP (2249-2322). E-value: 2.8e-09.
                     Score: 29.1. Matches aSDomain:
                     nrpspksdomains_JX266_003093_PKS_PP.1"
                     /codon_start=1
                     /gene_functions="biosynthetic (rule-based-clusters) T1PKS:
                     PKS_AT"
                     /gene_functions="biosynthetic (rule-based-clusters) T1PKS:
                     itr_KS"
                     /gene_functions="biosynthetic-additional
                     (rule-based-clusters) ADH_zinc_N"
                     /gene_functions="biosynthetic-additional
                     (rule-based-clusters) adh_short"
                     /gene_functions="biosynthetic-additional (smcogs)
                     SMCOG1093:Beta-ketoacyl synthase (Score: 58; E-value:
                     1.1e-17)"
                     /gene_kind="biosynthetic"
                     /locus_tag="JX266_003093"
                     /product="hypothetical protein"
                     /protein_id="KAI1851631.1"
                     /sec_met_domain="itr_KS (E-value: 1.8e-145, bitscore:
                     479.1, seeds: 96, tool: rule-based-clusters)"
                     /sec_met_domain="PKS_AT (E-value: 2.3e-82, bitscore: 270.8,
                     seeds: 1682, tool: rule-based-clusters)"
                     /sec_met_domain="ADH_zinc_N (E-value: 4.1e-12, bitscore:
                     40.4, seeds: 86, tool: rule-based-clusters)"
                     /sec_met_domain="adh_short (E-value: 2.1e-41, bitscore:
                     136.0, seeds: 230, tool: rule-based-clusters)"
                     /transl_table=1
                     /translation="MDDDPVCVVGIACHLPGGIRSPSDLWEFLIHKRSAQSRVPASRFN
                     IKGFYHPDGSRAGVMNADGGYFLQEDVRLFENGFFGINSMETAYMDPQQRKLLEVVFEC
                     FENAGVSLEEISGTNTGVYVGNFTVDHQTIQARDPDTIHRYNATGGSTTILANRISHVF
                     DLQGPSSTTDTACSSSLYCLDSAVNSLKRGDCDGAVVAAVNLITSPEQCLATMKAGVLS
                     PTSTCHTFDASADGYGRADGVNAIYLKRLSSAMRDRNKIWALIRATAVNACGRTPGITQ
                     PSANLQEAVIRKAYSNSGLSFTDTDYIECHGTGTPVGDPIEVEAISRCFSLSRESPLLI
                     GAVKTNLGHSEAASGLTSIIKVALAFEHGANAHAILEAFDVSMILDQPLGHEAQVANSG
                     RRLVLPVSAATNKALDDRARQISQIASSCDSKTLESLAYTLTTCRSLLKSRQVLLAESG
                     QDGGTDLVNVEINDVSSGPLPFVFVFSGQGAQYSGMGKELLARNESFLAGIRELDRTLQ
                     ALPKDRVPSWSIEQSILNPGDTSQTQKAIHSQTLCTALQIAIVDLLKSWNVKPMAVVGH
                     SSGEIAAAYAAGLMSNTQAILVAYFRGYAVDQVKSTGSMMAVGLDVQTAHDLIRKNDLD
                     QSVCIACVNAPESVTLSGSTEGIRALERQLRKQQTFCRVLSTDGRAYHSNMMKDASKLY
                     EDMLSPLFEHQSVPSRHAAAQMYSSVGNYGDTPKNPDTSTDWAQYWRENLEKPVQFDLA
                     LRSVTASKDLQFIEIGPHTTLKGPVNQIRTSMERGTDRFRYAPSLIRGRDADLCMKQLA
                     GILFMHGYSLNWQHVNSVRMSNRSPLHNIPPYPWDYENTKLLYHESRSSHELRNRKHMR
                     HELLGSQQPTGNGIDCSWRNDRLRLKEMPWLRDHKVGGQIVFPAAGYLAMVMEGLSQIR
                     DDEALSQPVVPAFDFCDVNFNAALVIDDEDSLLTADTELHTVISPRKISTTSISSSWYD
                     FSISSWKTGKSRLHCVGSVRETNDMVPDRSTTIHQADRLERIPTDRWYEKFALEGLGFG
                     KSFHSVPFIEVNGSRDRYEAVAITKFITHPTEGHGTYYPMHPITIDACLQAGIMSTCAG
                     IISQLQGYLPVFIKGCLIKTVPRSSRLDSEATIHVRSCRTGVSTQRIHCTLRDAAGKTM
                     IEMGDVRMSLYVGKIGNDTSKTEEGMDSQRHPCLRVQWKPDAHLLQPGLRSNLSKYIAS
                     FLQHQDPDLTEDEDIATIGALLDLAGHKNPQMRILQLGESCSCKTKRWDSFLDKTTHFP
                     RYLSWHTATMTADGTLLLDGVDKGPFDSIIVTGRSNSEKFWKSCSTSIISSLADDGIII
                     THKTATAQSALEAADFWATEVDSKSLLCRRIPRMCSLGNKAVVIVVDNPSGTILEFASF
                     LAEQLRQAGTMRVQVIPICHISEITSFEDSVCISLIEIEHPFLARIRQADLDLLRCITN
                     VATQLLWVTGAGMLSPKGLKPDLTLSSGLSRALMLEQPSLRFVVVDVGTEAFESSTKEH
                     TCNNIIAALNHAGRIDDKEYVQLHGILYVSRFSPDSNLNSLFQRRLQPADRKEMCTLGT
                     AKPARLSIGKVGITDTIHFQQLREPQTDPPAGFVDIEMQVMSLNAKDVYALNGRVETQK
                     GTIAMEFGGVVIAKGPDVPDTQLNIGDRVVAVSPNHFTTTVRVPAWAAQRIKPDEDLSI
                     MSGLPIAYSTALYALDDRAHLRRGESILIHSGTGALGIATITLAQRMGAIVYTTVSSPA
                     KKTWIIENLGVAPANIFHSREAASFVVGVREATQGRGVDVIINSLTGDLMHASWDCIAE
                     FGRFIEVGKRELVDAGKLDMAVFLRNATFTAFDLSELFFHREKYYRDLLVGKMREVLAL
                     FRLGEIKPMPTRKFDVADVSDAYRYFSTKDRIGKVVISLENQESPIPVSPAPCLTVLNP
                     DKVYLLIGCLGGLGRSLSRWFLSRGARNFVFLGRSGGDKPAAKNLIAQLREGGATVFAV
                     RGDVCETHDVARAVKCCVDTGRPLGGVVQASMGLSESLFSLMTSDAWQKAIQPKWTGTW
                     NTHSSIRGIDNHLDFFLLLSSISGTVGTATESNYCAANGFLDAFARKCRVDGMPAVSLG
                     LGMVSEVGYLHENPEIEALLLRRGIQPLTEEEFLQMVDFALLSAKDSVVNTSLDSPLAH
                     LLTGLEPLRLRQLKSQGFDISHNTAQDPRASILSAALEADREHDDNILDETQTWVTAPW
                     LKDVPSNALATLRQQADAPSLEAAVLRLSKKCFGNLILLAPDQIDEHKPLNAYGVDSMI
                     ASEFRTWFWSAFKVDVPFLDILSQEKSLLALSTFIKAKLIQS"
     PFAM_domain     join(20010..20034,20104..20337,20473..20710,20768..21023)
                     /aSDomain="ketoacyl-synt"
                     /aSTool="clusterhmmer"
                     /database="35.0"
                     /db_xref="PF00109.29"
                     /description="Beta-ketoacyl synthase, N-terminal domain"
                     /detection="hmmscan"
                     /domain_id="clusterhmmer_JX266_003093_0033"
                     /evalue="2.80E-63"
                     /label="JX266_003093"
                     /locus_tag="JX266_003093"
                     /protein_end="254"
                     /protein_start="3"
                     /score="214.0"
                     /tool="antismash"
                     /translation="DPVCVVGIACHLPGGIRSPSDLWEFLIHKRSAQSRVPASRFNIKG
                     FYHPDGSRAGVMNADGGYFLQEDVRLFENGFFGINSMETAYMDPQQRKLLEVVFECFEN
                     AGVSLEEISGTNTGVYVGNFTVDHQTIQARDPDTIHRYNATGGSTTILANRISHVFDLQ
                     GPSSTTDTACSSSLYCLDSAVNSLKRGDCDGAVVAAVNLITSPEQCLATMKAGVLSPTS
                     TCHTFDASADGYGRADGVNAIYLKRLSSA"
     aSDomain        join(20016..20034,20104..20337,20473..20710,20768..21076,
                     21134..21344,21408..21486,21767..21777)
                     /ASF="found active site cysteine: True, scaffold matched
                     GSSS: True"
                     /ASF="found active site histidines: True"
                     /aSDomain="PKS_KS"
                     /aSTool="nrps_pks_domains"
                     /database="nrpspksdomains.hmm"
                     /detection="hmmscan"
                     /domain_id="nrpspksdomains_JX266_003093_PKS_KS.1"
                     /domain_subtypes="Iterative-KS"
                     /evalue="1.70E-141"
                     /label="JX266_003093_PKS_KS.1"
                     /locus_tag="JX266_003093"
                     /protein_end="372"
                     /protein_start="5"
                     /score="463.8"
                     /tool="antismash"
                     /translation="VCVVGIACHLPGGIRSPSDLWEFLIHKRSAQSRVPASRFNIKGFY
                     HPDGSRAGVMNADGGYFLQEDVRLFENGFFGINSMETAYMDPQQRKLLEVVFECFENAG
                     VSLEEISGTNTGVYVGNFTVDHQTIQARDPDTIHRYNATGGSTTILANRISHVFDLQGP
                     SSTTDTACSSSLYCLDSAVNSLKRGDCDGAVVAAVNLITSPEQCLATMKAGVLSPTSTC
                     HTFDASADGYGRADGVNAIYLKRLSSAMRDRNKIWALIRATAVNACGRTPGITQPSANL
                     QEAVIRKAYSNSGLSFTDTDYIECHGTGTPVGDPIEVEAISRCFSLSRESPLLIGAVKT
                     NLGHSEAASGLTSIIKVALAFEHGANA"
     aSModule        20016..27862
                     /complete
                     /domains="nrpspksdomains_JX266_003093_PKS_KS.1"
                     /domains="nrpspksdomains_JX266_003093_PKS_AT.1"
                     /domains="nrpspksdomains_JX266_003093_PKS_DH.1"
                     /domains="nrpspksdomains_JX266_003093_PKS_ER.1"
                     /domains="nrpspksdomains_JX266_003093_PKS_KR.1"
                     /domains="nrpspksdomains_JX266_003093_PKS_PP.1"
                     /iterative
                     /locus_tags="JX266_003093"
                     /monomer_pairings="pk -> pk"
                     /tool="antismash"
                     /type="pks"
     CDS_motif       join(20703..20710,20768..20804)
                     /aSTool="nrps_pks_domains"
                     /database="abmotifs"
                     /detection="hmmscan"
                     /domain_id="nrpspksmotif_JX266_003093_0001"
                     /evalue="5.10E-04"
                     /label="PKSI-KS_m3"
                     /locus_tag="JX266_003093"
                     /protein_end="181"
                     /protein_start="166"
                     /score="12.6"
                     /tool="antismash"
                     /translation="GPSSTTDTACSSSLY"
     CDS_motif       20949..20987
                     /aSTool="nrps_pks_domains"
                     /database="abmotifs"
                     /detection="hmmscan"
                     /domain_id="nrpspksmotif_JX266_003093_0002"
                     /evalue="5.70E-03"
                     /label="PKSI-KS_m4"
                     /locus_tag="JX266_003093"
                     /protein_end="242"
                     /protein_start="229"
                     /score="10.1"
                     /tool="antismash"
                     /translation="FDASADGYGRADG"
     PFAM_domain     join(21048..21076,21134..21344,21408..21486,21767..21771)
                     /aSDomain="Ketoacyl-synt_C"
                     /aSTool="clusterhmmer"
                     /database="35.0"
                     /db_xref="PF02801.25"
                     /description="Beta-ketoacyl synthase, C-terminal domain"
                     /detection="hmmscan"
                     /domain_id="clusterhmmer_JX266_003093_0034"
                     /evalue="6.70E-31"
                     /label="JX266_003093"
                     /locus_tag="JX266_003093"
                     /protein_end="370"
                     /protein_start="262"
                     /score="106.9"
                     /tool="antismash"
                     /translation="ALIRATAVNACGRTPGITQPSANLQEAVIRKAYSNSGLSFTDTDY
                     IECHGTGTPVGDPIEVEAISRCFSLSRESPLLIGAVKTNLGHSEAASGLTSIIKVALAF
                     EHGA"
     CDS_motif       21237..21284
                     /aSTool="nrps_pks_domains"
                     /database="abmotifs"
                     /detection="hmmscan"
                     /domain_id="nrpspksmotif_JX266_003093_0003"
                     /evalue="1.40E-04"
                     /label="PKSI-KS_m5"
                     /locus_tag="JX266_003093"
                     /protein_end="322"
                     /protein_start="306"
                     /score="13.8"
                     /tool="antismash"
                     /translation="YIECHGTGTPVGDPIE"
     CDS_motif       join(21339..21344,21408..21446)
                     /aSTool="nrps_pks_domains"
                     /database="abmotifs"
                     /detection="hmmscan"
                     /domain_id="nrpspksmotif_JX266_003093_0004"
                     /evalue="6.90E-03"
                     /label="PKSI-KS_m6"
                     /locus_tag="JX266_003093"
                     /protein_end="355"
                     /protein_start="340"
                     /score="9.3"
                     /tool="antismash"
                     /translation="GAVKTNLGHSEAASG"
     CDS_motif       22102..22158
                     /aSTool="nrps_pks_domains"
                     /database="abmotifs"
                     /detection="hmmscan"
                     /domain_id="nrpspksmotif_JX266_003093_0005"
                     /evalue="1.60E-06"
                     /label="PKSI-AT-mM_m1"
                     /locus_tag="JX266_003093"
                     /protein_end="499"
                     /protein_start="480"
                     /score="20.3"
                     /tool="antismash"
                     /translation="VFVFSGQGAQYSGMGKELL"
     PFAM_domain     22102..23073
                     /aSDomain="Acyl_transf_1"
                     /aSTool="clusterhmmer"
                     /database="35.0"
                     /db_xref="PF00698.24"
                     /description="Acyl transferase domain"
                     /detection="hmmscan"
                     /domain_id="clusterhmmer_JX266_003093_0035"
                     /evalue="2.80E-50"
                     /label="JX266_003093"
                     /locus_tag="JX266_003093"
                     /protein_end="804"
                     /protein_start="480"
                     /score="171.7"
                     /tool="antismash"
                     /translation="VFVFSGQGAQYSGMGKELLARNESFLAGIRELDRTLQALPKDRVP
                     SWSIEQSILNPGDTSQTQKAIHSQTLCTALQIAIVDLLKSWNVKPMAVVGHSSGEIAAA
                     YAAGLMSNTQAILVAYFRGYAVDQVKSTGSMMAVGLDVQTAHDLIRKNDLDQSVCIACV
                     NAPESVTLSGSTEGIRALERQLRKQQTFCRVLSTDGRAYHSNMMKDASKLYEDMLSPLF
                     EHQSVPSRHAAAQMYSSVGNYGDTPKNPDTSTDWAQYWRENLEKPVQFDLALRSVTASK
                     DLQFIEIGPHTTLKGPVNQIRTSMERGTDRFRYAPSLIRGRDA"
     aSDomain        22108..23061
                     /ASF="Neither malonyl-CoA or methylmalonyl-CoA specific"
                     /ASF="found active site serine: True, scaffold matched
                     GHGE: True"
                     /aSDomain="PKS_AT"
                     /aSTool="nrps_pks_domains"
                     /database="nrpspksdomains.hmm"
                     /detection="hmmscan"
                     /domain_id="nrpspksdomains_JX266_003093_PKS_AT.1"
                     /evalue="4.60E-83"
                     /label="JX266_003093_PKS_AT.1"
                     /locus_tag="JX266_003093"
                     /protein_end="800"
                     /protein_start="482"
                     /score="270.8"
                     /specificity="substrate consensus: pk"
                     /specificity="PKS signature: Malonyl-CoA"
                     /specificity="Minowa: mmal"
                     /tool="antismash"
                     /translation="VFSGQGAQYSGMGKELLARNESFLAGIRELDRTLQALPKDRVPSW
                     SIEQSILNPGDTSQTQKAIHSQTLCTALQIAIVDLLKSWNVKPMAVVGHSSGEIAAAYA
                     AGLMSNTQAILVAYFRGYAVDQVKSTGSMMAVGLDVQTAHDLIRKNDLDQSVCIACVNA
                     PESVTLSGSTEGIRALERQLRKQQTFCRVLSTDGRAYHSNMMKDASKLYEDMLSPLFEH
                     QSVPSRHAAAQMYSSVGNYGDTPKNPDTSTDWAQYWRENLEKPVQFDLALRSVTASKDL
                     QFIEIGPHTTLKGPVNQIRTSMERGTDRFRYAPSLIR"
     CDS_motif       22363..22458
                     /aSTool="nrps_pks_domains"
                     /database="abmotifs"
                     /detection="hmmscan"
                     /domain_id="nrpspksmotif_JX266_003093_0006"
                     /evalue="2.50E-10"
                     /label="PKSI-AT-mM_m3"
                     /locus_tag="JX266_003093"
                     /protein_end="599"
                     /protein_start="567"
                     /score="32.7"
                     /tool="antismash"
                     /translation="VKPMAVVGHSSGEIAAAYAAGLMSNTQAILVA"
     aSDomain        23275..23820
                     /ASF="catalytic triad H,G,P found: False"
                     /aSDomain="PKS_DH"
                     /aSTool="nrps_pks_domains"
                     /database="nrpspksdomains.hmm"
                     /detection="hmmscan"
                     /domain_id="nrpspksdomains_JX266_003093_PKS_DH.1"
                     /evalue="4.60E-21"
                     /label="JX266_003093_PKS_DH.1"
                     /locus_tag="JX266_003093"
                     /protein_end="1053"
                     /protein_start="871"
                     /score="67.7"
                     /tool="antismash"
                     /translation="HELLGSQQPTGNGIDCSWRNDRLRLKEMPWLRDHKVGGQIVFPAA
                     GYLAMVMEGLSQIRDDEALSQPVVPAFDFCDVNFNAALVIDDEDSLLTADTELHTVISP
                     RKISTTSISSSWYDFSISSWKTGKSRLHCVGSVRETNDMVPDRSTTIHQADRLERIPTD
                     RWYEKFALEGLGFGKSFHS"
     PFAM_domain     23275..24186
                     /aSDomain="PS-DH"
                     /aSTool="clusterhmmer"
                     /database="35.0"
                     /db_xref="PF14765.9"
                     /description="Polyketide synthase dehydratase"
                     /detection="hmmscan"
                     /domain_id="clusterhmmer_JX266_003093_0036"
                     /evalue="4.00E-52"
                     /label="JX266_003093"
                     /locus_tag="JX266_003093"
                     /protein_end="1175"
                     /protein_start="871"
                     /score="177.4"
                     /tool="antismash"
                     /translation="HELLGSQQPTGNGIDCSWRNDRLRLKEMPWLRDHKVGGQIVFPAA
                     GYLAMVMEGLSQIRDDEALSQPVVPAFDFCDVNFNAALVIDDEDSLLTADTELHTVISP
                     RKISTTSISSSWYDFSISSWKTGKSRLHCVGSVRETNDMVPDRSTTIHQADRLERIPTD
                     RWYEKFALEGLGFGKSFHSVPFIEVNGSRDRYEAVAITKFITHPTEGHGTYYPMHPITI
                     DACLQAGIMSTCAGIISQLQGYLPVFIKGCLIKTVPRSSRLDSEATIHVRSCRTGVSTQ
                     RIHCTLRDAAGKTMIEMGDVRMS"
     CDS_motif       23362..23436
                     /aSTool="nrps_pks_domains"
                     /database="abmotifs"
                     /detection="hmmscan"
                     /domain_id="nrpspksmotif_JX266_003093_0007"
                     /evalue="1.30E-12"
                     /label="PKSI-DH_m2"
                     /locus_tag="JX266_003093"
                     /protein_end="925"
                     /protein_start="900"
                     /score="40.0"
                     /tool="antismash"
                     /translation="WLRDHKVGGQIVFPAAGYLAMVMEG"
     aSDomain        join(25563..26386,26440..26575)
                     /ASF="ER domain putatively catalyzing 2R-configuration
                     product formation"
                     /aSDomain="PKS_ER"
                     /aSTool="nrps_pks_domains"
                     /database="nrpspksdomains.hmm"
                     /detection="hmmscan"
                     /domain_id="nrpspksdomains_JX266_003093_PKS_ER.1"
                     /evalue="4.00E-92"
                     /label="JX266_003093_PKS_ER.1"
                     /locus_tag="JX266_003093"
                     /protein_end="1911"
                     /protein_start="1591"
                     /score="300.5"
                     /tool="antismash"
                     /translation="ITDTIHFQQLREPQTDPPAGFVDIEMQVMSLNAKDVYALNGRVET
                     QKGTIAMEFGGVVIAKGPDVPDTQLNIGDRVVAVSPNHFTTTVRVPAWAAQRIKPDEDL
                     SIMSGLPIAYSTALYALDDRAHLRRGESILIHSGTGALGIATITLAQRMGAIVYTTVSS
                     PAKKTWIIENLGVAPANIFHSREAASFVVGVREATQGRGVDVIINSLTGDLMHASWDCI
                     AEFGRFIEVGKRELVDAGKLDMAVFLRNATFTAFDLSELFFHREKYYRDLLVGKMREVL
                     ALFRLGEIKPMPTRKFDVADVSDAYRYFSTKDRIGKVVI"
     CDS_motif       25884..25925
                     /aSTool="nrps_pks_domains"
                     /database="abmotifs"
                     /detection="hmmscan"
                     /domain_id="nrpspksmotif_JX266_003093_0008"
                     /evalue="3.20E-03"
                     /label="PKSI-ER_m4"
                     /locus_tag="JX266_003093"
                     /protein_end="1712"
                     /protein_start="1698"
                     /score="11.0"
                     /tool="antismash"
                     /translation="SGLPIAYSTALYAL"
     CDS_motif       25950..26012
                     /aSTool="nrps_pks_domains"
                     /database="abmotifs"
                     /detection="hmmscan"
                     /domain_id="nrpspksmotif_JX266_003093_0009"
                     /evalue="5.50E-08"
                     /label="PKSI-ER_m5"
                     /locus_tag="JX266_003093"
                     /protein_end="1741"
                     /protein_start="1720"
                     /score="25.2"
                     /tool="antismash"
                     /translation="GESILIHSGTGALGIATITLA"
     CDS_motif       26022..26066
                     /aSTool="nrps_pks_domains"
                     /database="abmotifs"
                     /detection="hmmscan"
                     /domain_id="nrpspksmotif_JX266_003093_0010"
                     /evalue="1.60E-03"
                     /label="PKSI-ER_m6"
                     /locus_tag="JX266_003093"
                     /protein_end="1759"
                     /protein_start="1744"
                     /score="11.4"
                     /tool="antismash"
                     /translation="GAIVYTTVSSPAKKT"
     PFAM_domain     join(26115..26386,26440..26575)
                     /aSDomain="ADH_zinc_N_2"
                     /aSTool="clusterhmmer"
                     /database="35.0"
                     /db_xref="PF13602.9"
                     /description="Zinc-binding dehydrogenase"
                     /detection="hmmscan"
                     /domain_id="clusterhmmer_JX266_003093_0037"
                     /evalue="6.80E-15"
                     /label="JX266_003093"
                     /locus_tag="JX266_003093"
                     /protein_end="1911"
                     /protein_start="1775"
                     /score="56.4"
                     /tool="antismash"
                     /translation="REAASFVVGVREATQGRGVDVIINSLTGDLMHASWDCIAEFGRFI
                     EVGKRELVDAGKLDMAVFLRNATFTAFDLSELFFHREKYYRDLLVGKMREVLALFRLGE
                     IKPMPTRKFDVADVSDAYRYFSTKDRIGKVVI"
     CDS_motif       26154..26192
                     /aSTool="nrps_pks_domains"
                     /database="abmotifs"
                     /detection="hmmscan"
                     /domain_id="nrpspksmotif_JX266_003093_0011"
                     /evalue="7.90E-05"
                     /label="PKSI-ER_m7"
                     /locus_tag="JX266_003093"
                     /protein_end="1801"
                     /protein_start="1788"
                     /score="15.1"
                     /tool="antismash"
                     /translation="TQGRGVDVIINSL"
     aSDomain        26699..27238
                     /ASF="KR domain putatively catalyzing L-configuration
                     product formation"
                     /ASF="catalytic triad S,Y,N inconclusive"
                     /aSDomain="PKS_KR"
                     /aSTool="nrps_pks_domains"
                     /database="nrpspksdomains.hmm"
                     /detection="hmmscan"
                     /domain_id="nrpspksdomains_JX266_003093_PKS_KR.1"
                     /evalue="3.50E-44"
                     /label="JX266_003093_PKS_KR.1"
                     /locus_tag="JX266_003093"
                     /protein_end="2114"
                     /protein_start="1934"
                     /score="142.7"
                     /specificity="KR activity: active"
                     /specificity="KR stereochemistry: (unknown)"
                     /tool="antismash"
                     /translation="KVYLLIGCLGGLGRSLSRWFLSRGARNFVFLGRSGGDKPAAKNLI
                     AQLREGGATVFAVRGDVCETHDVARAVKCCVDTGRPLGGVVQASMGLSESLFSLMTSDA
                     WQKAIQPKWTGTWNTHSSIRGIDNHLDFFLLLSSISGTVGTATESNYCAANGFLDAFAR
                     KCRVDGMPAVSLGLGMV"
     CDS_motif       26702..26800
                     /aSTool="nrps_pks_domains"
                     /database="abmotifs"
                     /detection="hmmscan"
                     /domain_id="nrpspksmotif_JX266_003093_0012"
                     /evalue="8.90E-14"
                     /label="PKSI-KR_m1"
                     /locus_tag="JX266_003093"
                     /protein_end="1968"
                     /protein_start="1935"
                     /score="44.0"
                     /tool="antismash"
                     /translation="VYLLIGCLGGLGRSLSRWFLSRGARNFVFLGRS"
     PFAM_domain     26702..27241
                     /aSDomain="KR"
                     /aSTool="clusterhmmer"
                     /database="35.0"
                     /db_xref="PF08659.13"
                     /description="KR domain"
                     /detection="hmmscan"
                     /domain_id="clusterhmmer_JX266_003093_0038"
                     /evalue="2.70E-49"
                     /label="JX266_003093"
                     /locus_tag="JX266_003093"
                     /protein_end="2115"
                     /protein_start="1935"
                     /score="167.6"
                     /tool="antismash"
                     /translation="VYLLIGCLGGLGRSLSRWFLSRGARNFVFLGRSGGDKPAAKNLIA
                     QLREGGATVFAVRGDVCETHDVARAVKCCVDTGRPLGGVVQASMGLSESLFSLMTSDAW
                     QKAIQPKWTGTWNTHSSIRGIDNHLDFFLLLSSISGTVGTATESNYCAANGFLDAFARK
                     CRVDGMPAVSLGLGMVS"
     CDS_motif       27086..27190
                     /aSTool="nrps_pks_domains"
                     /database="abmotifs"
                     /detection="hmmscan"
                     /domain_id="nrpspksmotif_JX266_003093_0013"
                     /evalue="4.20E-17"
                     /label="PKSI-KR_m4"
                     /locus_tag="JX266_003093"
                     /protein_end="2098"
                     /protein_start="2063"
                     /score="54.7"
                     /tool="antismash"
                     /translation="LDFFLLLSSISGTVGTATESNYCAANGFLDAFARK"
     aSDomain        27644..27862
                     /aSDomain="PKS_PP"
                     /aSTool="nrps_pks_domains"
                     /database="nrpspksdomains.hmm"
                     /detection="hmmscan"
                     /domain_id="nrpspksdomains_JX266_003093_PKS_PP.1"
                     /evalue="2.80E-09"
                     /label="JX266_003093_PKS_PP.1"
                     /locus_tag="JX266_003093"
                     /protein_end="2322"
                     /protein_start="2249"
                     /score="29.1"
                     /tool="antismash"
                     /translation="EAAVLRLSKKCFGNLILLAPDQIDEHKPLNAYGVDSMIASEFRTW
                     FWSAFKVDVPFLDILSQEKSLLALSTFI"
     gene            complement(30620..31605)
                     /locus_tag="JX266_003094"
     mRNA            complement(join(30620..31099,31160..31267,31324..31343,
                     31416..31605))
                     /locus_tag="JX266_003094"
                     /product="hypothetical protein"
     CDS             complement(join(30620..31099,31160..31267,31324..31343,
                     31416..31605))
                     /codon_start=1
                     /locus_tag="JX266_003094"
                     /product="hypothetical protein"
                     /protein_id="KAI1851632.1"
                     /transl_table=1
                     /translation="MADPEGAVLPPPDGVEPNLDNPPNGNALINGLTSLFLAISLIFLL
                     IRAYARTSYMKNRPALGDYVILPAIGTYIAGCVFVFRVAATSGFFVHGWDFRLKNLAWF
                     YYNLFLGTQMYLATMIFLKTAILLEWARIFGPGSRKAFRWTCYIIAGLNSTYYIINIIL
                     ECTSCTPREYYWDKTIPGGHCLDAAVLSLTSALVNLLFDLAILLLPQGVIWRLNMSRRK
                     RVGVSVVFVIGLLYDHHFPYCLTFYADANPHDVAEAVYVRRSE"
     gene            32059..32945
                     /locus_tag="JX266_003095"
     mRNA            join(32059..32637,32739..32945)
                     /locus_tag="JX266_003095"
                     /product="hypothetical protein"
     CDS             join(32059..32637,32739..32945)
                     /codon_start=1
                     /gene_functions="biosynthetic-additional
                     (rule-based-clusters) GST_C"
                     /gene_kind="biosynthetic-additional"
                     /locus_tag="JX266_003095"
                     /product="hypothetical protein"
                     /protein_id="KAI1851633.1"
                     /sec_met_domain="GST_C (E-value: 7.5e-07, bitscore: 23.5,
                     seeds: 35, tool: rule-based-clusters)"
                     /transl_table=1
                     /translation="MPEPQPDTNNDPPYELIYWHVIPGRGEHIRLCFVEAGVPYSDTAF
                     IEGGMDTLHTYISEQNLGDKVNPPPLAPPILKHGDLVISQTPNILLYLGPRLGLAAGQG
                     NDIYKINALALTALDGFSNEVHNCHHPIAIDLYYEEQKEECLRRVKDWVKHRLPKYLGY
                     FERVLSGTASGEGPWLYGGVLTWADLVFFQTLDGTSYMFRKAVAAAKQSGKYNRVFQHY
                     EAVKARPRIAEYLATEKRQKYSNYGVYRYYEELDVVADE"
     PFAM_domain     join(32434..32637,32739..32870)
                     /aSDomain="GST_C_3"
                     /aSTool="clusterhmmer"
                     /database="35.0"
                     /db_xref="PF14497.9"
                     /description="Glutathione S-transferase, C-terminal domain"
                     /detection="hmmscan"
                     /domain_id="clusterhmmer_JX266_003095_0039"
                     /evalue="2.00E-30"
                     /label="JX266_003095"
                     /locus_tag="JX266_003095"
                     /protein_end="237"
                     /protein_start="125"
                     /score="105.1"
                     /tool="antismash"
                     /translation="HNCHHPIAIDLYYEEQKEECLRRVKDWVKHRLPKYLGYFERVLSG
                     TASGEGPWLYGGVLTWADLVFFQTLDGTSYMFRKAVAAAKQSGKYNRVFQHYEAVKARP
                     RIAEYLAT"
     gene            complement(33150..34988)
                     /locus_tag="JX266_003096"
     mRNA            complement(join(33150..33818,33889..34609,34663..34748,
                     34809..34988))
                     /locus_tag="JX266_003096"
                     /product="hypothetical protein"
     CDS             complement(join(33150..33818,33889..34609,34663..34748,
                     34809..34988))
                     /codon_start=1
                     /gene_functions="transport (smcogs) SMCOG1005:Drug
                     resistance transporter, EmrB/QacA (Score: 296.7; E-value:
                     3.8e-90)"
                     /gene_kind="transport"
                     /locus_tag="JX266_003096"
                     /product="hypothetical protein"
                     /protein_id="KAI1851634.1"
                     /transl_table=1
                     /translation="MAVNAAEEGLTPAESEKARGPDQLLPDLGANVEQQPKKESPVRFA
                     LLFIALGVAVFTGGLDANLIAPAVPAITDSFGSTSDAGWYGTAYYLSLSCCQMAWAQIY
                     KAFPAKPVFFSAFILFLLGTLVGALAPSSAAVIIGRAISGAGISGSFVGGLIIVSYIIT
                     LRWRPIITAIFALVIGSTMTAGPVVGGALTSRLSWHWCFWISLPIGGFSLLLAPLGSPV
                     KDPEGRRDGFKQLLEEFDILGFALWVLAVVCLTLFLQFGGTRYDWTGGQLIALYVVTGL
                     LLVLFSFVQVRRGERALVPGRIIKQRSVACSALYVLFMQTVKAQITYFLPIFFQAAQNK
                     TALESGVDTIPSFLSYFTFQILANLAISWLGLYTPFMLVGSLLGTAGTALLSTLTTSTP
                     APRWIGYQILALSGFGIGFNGPQIAAQTVFQDPSDVPTALTIITTCQDLGGSLGTSIGS
                     AIFTSVVRRQVQSVIPNITAEQIFGAGITGLQAMVKPEQRSSIAEAYAYGVRVIFYGST
                     AFAAATFILACFIEWKSVKEKPKDSERRNEMAET"
     PFAM_domain     complement(join(33447..33818,33889..34609,34663..34748,
                     34809..34832))
                     /aSDomain="MFS_1"
                     /aSTool="clusterhmmer"
                     /database="35.0"
                     /db_xref="PF07690.19"
                     /db_xref="GO:0022857"
                     /db_xref="GO:0055085"
                     /description="Major Facilitator Superfamily"
                     /detection="hmmscan"
                     /domain_id="clusterhmmer_JX266_003096_0040"
                     /evalue="5.90E-29"
                     /gene_ontologies="GO:0022857: transmembrane transporter
                     activity"
                     /gene_ontologies="GO:0055085: transmembrane transport"
                     /label="JX266_003096"
                     /locus_tag="JX266_003096"
                     /protein_end="453"
                     /protein_start="52"
                     /score="101.2"
                     /tool="antismash"
                     /translation="VAVFTGGLDANLIAPAVPAITDSFGSTSDAGWYGTAYYLSLSCCQ
                     MAWAQIYKAFPAKPVFFSAFILFLLGTLVGALAPSSAAVIIGRAISGAGISGSFVGGLI
                     IVSYIITLRWRPIITAIFALVIGSTMTAGPVVGGALTSRLSWHWCFWISLPIGGFSLLL
                     APLGSPVKDPEGRRDGFKQLLEEFDILGFALWVLAVVCLTLFLQFGGTRYDWTGGQLIA
                     LYVVTGLLLVLFSFVQVRRGERALVPGRIIKQRSVACSALYVLFMQTVKAQITYFLPIF
                     FQAAQNKTALESGVDTIPSFLSYFTFQILANLAISWLGLYTPFMLVGSLLGTAGTALLS
                     TLTTSTPAPRWIGYQILALSGFGIGFNGPQIAAQTVFQDPSDVPTALTIITTCQDLGGS
                     LG"
     gene            35818..41574
                     /locus_tag="JX266_003097"
     mRNA            35818..41574
                     /locus_tag="JX266_003097"
                     /product="hypothetical protein"
     CDS             35818..41574
                     /NRPS_PKS="Domain: AMP-binding (214-627). E-value: 6.1e-77.
                     Score: 250.7. Matches aSDomain:
                     nrpspksdomains_JX266_003097_AMP-binding.1"
                     /NRPS_PKS="Domain: PCP (766-836). E-value: 7e-15. Score:
                     46.9. Matches aSDomain: nrpspksdomains_JX266_003097_PCP.1"
                     /NRPS_PKS="Domain: Condensation_DCL (973-1240). E-value:
                     1.6e-20. Score: 65.3. Matches aSDomain:
                     nrpspksdomains_JX266_003097_Condensation_DCL.1"
                     /NRPS_PKS="Domain: Condensation_DCL (1498-1774). E-value:
                     4.1e-24. Score: 77.1. Matches aSDomain:
                     nrpspksdomains_JX266_003097_Condensation_DCL.2"
                     /codon_start=1
                     /gene_functions="biosynthetic (rule-based-clusters) NRPS:
                     AMP-binding"
                     /gene_functions="biosynthetic (rule-based-clusters) NRPS:
                     Condensation"
                     /gene_functions="biosynthetic-additional
                     (rule-based-clusters) PP-binding"
                     /gene_functions="biosynthetic-additional (smcogs)
                     SMCOG1002:AMP-dependent synthetase and ligase (Score:
                     236.3; E-value: 8.5e-72)"
                     /gene_kind="biosynthetic"
                     /locus_tag="JX266_003097"
                     /product="hypothetical protein"
                     /protein_id="KAI1851635.1"
                     /sec_met_domain="AMP-binding (E-value: 5.3e-85, bitscore:
                     279.5, seeds: 400, tool: rule-based-clusters)"
                     /sec_met_domain="PP-binding (E-value: 3.7e-12, bitscore:
                     40.8, seeds: 164, tool: rule-based-clusters)"
                     /sec_met_domain="Condensation (E-value: 8.9e-25, bitscore:
                     81.4, seeds: 42, tool: rule-based-clusters)"
                     /transl_table=1
                     /translation="MAEMVDHIYRLEGKSSHASSLSQTYEPHILRGAWLLTLARYSAAD
                     VIQVKDIASAGSVELHTSADRPIHIFLEQVRKNMVGDACFTYGPVQTYPLAERCLKAGN
                     INFMTAICHQTADLSQLVPCHIVLVIKDHGVNIFVDEALSSSKHDASLPKRIMGQFETV
                     ASKLQEAIPKSLIGNIDFMSPHDWEVAARDEIARPPRNRSTLHTMMLKNSSPGSQAIEA
                     PDGSLTYAELDDASNIVARKLQQAGVARGSYVPLFFEKSRWHPVSVFACSKIGAPWVTI
                     PIEMPSGRVQAIIDQLQDNGGRMSRVCLSSVRQRDLAASLIHTVIQVEEKLCSPTKANG
                     IHTNHMVRGHNDSTSRAEEWGDVQPEDCAYVVFTSGTTGVPKGIAISQENICSFIPSWI
                     KLRGHPGGPEIREGHILSYAWDVSVLEILVSLCTGSCLCILSEEERINDLGPSLARNGV
                     THLHITPSLSELLDPADLPALRHIHFAGEWTTQALVSRWLPRTEVLVTYGPAEITNECC
                     GLRILHAAGFGNGCIGRPFGSRVYVVNPDNPHQRLPRGFVGEIIVEGPGVSAGYLGNPE
                     ATANTFVDNLTWAPAVDGQPRKFYRTGDLGYIDADGLFFCRGRKDSQVKIRGQRVELSE
                     VEHHIKAFMPGGSSVVVDAATLRTGTTALTAFLQVDNSMLPASRYALVESLKSPLSAYL
                     PPAFLPSSFLFVDRIPLGNTGKADRKKLRAMAEAAPMGLSATKLLEPNSAEPVALNASN
                     DQTIITNGGLNDLEELLRELWALVLCLGADKITATSHFFGLGGDSVAAMKLVSMAKKKS
                     ISISSAQIFKTPTFQALVASIESTSQPPPTTQSTSPQNSHASKLAPFPARPLQAAGTQK
                     SSNAISKSPTPLDSNADAYSGLQGSAGDGHNSLQISPMAKLEDTTTPALVVNGTGKSGP
                     TKHSSDHEALLNGVLKDRRQGPETQKFNMNEIVASWAIEPECIEDVASATLIQQSSLTL
                     SHLDNARNIMQWEFKLPSRTLHQRLLGAWQRVVDRNSVLRTRFFQSTAGLLQVVLADDF
                     HWEVRRRVASAEARLHLRQKMAKTDGHLSDLVLFHAPGEDKQSLVWTVHRALVDEYAAK
                     LVMNAVDKAYKGHVMPQLESFTSFSSMSASALITEAEKAYWETTLGRCHSVLFPTVSDL
                     NLARVRATASLKRVVPGLCHATAALLRAAWALMVAKTTKTNDVVFGAVVNGRNDMRSTN
                     VVGPLRNVVPVRLAVDPGVQVSDFIDQIHKDMATTKAFDQTPIAQLASISPMILRACQF
                     QNILDIQILGSDTDDTGFEALSWAESVEQPFQESTHALAISCLVKPQGVHLVAQYDENT
                     IKREEVDQALAQFTDVLQRLASAPPGSTIQSILGKQSSVSHVDIAHIEECIRRCLPKDA
                     ECAVSSLVPPNLAPMLVAFISSDADVTDLAFASLTTQVRDRLEEELPVNMVPSAFYRMP
                     SPTQHRNRPGIQANRTAPPTFPEWVLAQLPVDPAVIQDLTPATPFQTEIIGGMIQTPGA
                     GTFLRRYPILPEMDYDRLSKAWDLVCAAMPCMRTRVIWGSKENSGCLVTLSTSTELEVG
                     YYDSLPAAEARINTLRVEAGTLGSALARAAVVHVAGHPPTFVYAMSHCVYDRDSLDVVW
                     NALCDGYWSGLVPQTLLPYRYLMDHLGGIDLAPAREFWSGYLDGAPPTVFPTNPAPDYM
                     TRPASSVSLAIPLLRSHGSVVTTATLVRAAWGLTIGSYTGSTDVVFRALLSGRTVDLDE
                     IDRVCGPTLTNVPIRIRTTDQSLSVAEFLEKIQVDGADILEHETIGLGAIAELNAEAGH
                     ICRSFNNHLVVHPVEAPSKSRPLPLGQESIIMDMTGYVAFVLTCSLDTEQVVASTIHDP
                     VVIDDVAAREVLVKFHGFLAALASAETKGGLTVGALISKQEQSR"
     aSDomain        36460..37698
                     /aSDomain="AMP-binding"
                     /aSTool="nrps_pks_domains"
                     /database="nrpspksdomains.hmm"
                     /detection="hmmscan"
                     /domain_id="nrpspksdomains_JX266_003097_AMP-binding.1"
                     /evalue="6.10E-77"
                     /label="JX266_003097_AMP-binding.1"
                     /locus_tag="JX266_003097"
                     /protein_end="627"
                     /protein_start="214"
                     /score="250.7"
                     /specificity="substrate consensus: Ala"
                     /tool="antismash"
                     /translation="PGSQAIEAPDGSLTYAELDDASNIVARKLQQAGVARGSYVPLFFE
                     KSRWHPVSVFACSKIGAPWVTIPIEMPSGRVQAIIDQLQDNGGRMSRVCLSSVRQRDLA
                     ASLIHTVIQVEEKLCSPTKANGIHTNHMVRGHNDSTSRAEEWGDVQPEDCAYVVFTSGT
                     TGVPKGIAISQENICSFIPSWIKLRGHPGGPEIREGHILSYAWDVSVLEILVSLCTGSC
                     LCILSEEERINDLGPSLARNGVTHLHITPSLSELLDPADLPALRHIHFAGEWTTQALVS
                     RWLPRTEVLVTYGPAEITNECCGLRILHAAGFGNGCIGRPFGSRVYVVNPDNPHQRLPR
                     GFVGEIIVEGPGVSAGYLGNPEATANTFVDNLTWAPAVDGQPRKFYRTGDLGYIDADGL
                     FFCRGRKDSQVKIR"
     PFAM_domain     36460..37698
                     /aSDomain="AMP-binding"
                     /aSTool="clusterhmmer"
                     /database="35.0"
                     /db_xref="PF00501.31"
                     /description="AMP-binding enzyme"
                     /detection="hmmscan"
                     /domain_id="clusterhmmer_JX266_003097_0041"
                     /evalue="1.40E-64"
                     /label="JX266_003097"
                     /locus_tag="JX266_003097"
                     /protein_end="627"
                     /protein_start="214"
                     /score="218.4"
                     /tool="antismash"
                     /translation="PGSQAIEAPDGSLTYAELDDASNIVARKLQQAGVARGSYVPLFFE
                     KSRWHPVSVFACSKIGAPWVTIPIEMPSGRVQAIIDQLQDNGGRMSRVCLSSVRQRDLA
                     ASLIHTVIQVEEKLCSPTKANGIHTNHMVRGHNDSTSRAEEWGDVQPEDCAYVVFTSGT
                     TGVPKGIAISQENICSFIPSWIKLRGHPGGPEIREGHILSYAWDVSVLEILVSLCTGSC
                     LCILSEEERINDLGPSLARNGVTHLHITPSLSELLDPADLPALRHIHFAGEWTTQALVS
                     RWLPRTEVLVTYGPAEITNECCGLRILHAAGFGNGCIGRPFGSRVYVVNPDNPHQRLPR
                     GFVGEIIVEGPGVSAGYLGNPEATANTFVDNLTWAPAVDGQPRKFYRTGDLGYIDADGL
                     FFCRGRKDSQVKIR"
     aSModule        36460..38325
                     /complete
                     /domains="nrpspksdomains_JX266_003097_AMP-binding.1"
                     /domains="nrpspksdomains_JX266_003097_PCP.1"
                     /locus_tags="JX266_003097"
                     /monomer_pairings="Ala -> Ala"
                     /starter_module
                     /tool="antismash"
                     /type="nrps"
     CDS_motif       36922..36978
                     /aSTool="nrps_pks_domains"
                     /database="abmotifs"
                     /detection="hmmscan"
                     /domain_id="nrpspksmotif_JX266_003097_0001"
                     /evalue="5.10E-08"
                     /label="NRPS-A_a3"
                     /locus_tag="JX266_003097"
                     /protein_end="387"
                     /protein_start="368"
                     /score="25.2"
                     /tool="antismash"
                     /translation="AYVVFTSGTTGVPKGIAIS"
     CDS_motif       37474..37563
                     /aSTool="nrps_pks_domains"
                     /database="abmotifs"
                     /detection="hmmscan"
                     /domain_id="nrpspksmotif_JX266_003097_0002"
                     /evalue="5.30E-11"
                     /label="NRPS-A_a6"
                     /locus_tag="JX266_003097"
                     /protein_end="582"
                     /protein_start="552"
                     /score="34.8"
                     /tool="antismash"
                     /translation="PRGFVGEIIVEGPGVSAGYLGNPEATANTF"
     CDS_motif       37666..37728
                     /aSTool="nrps_pks_domains"
                     /database="abmotifs"
                     /detection="hmmscan"
                     /domain_id="nrpspksmotif_JX266_003097_0003"
                     /evalue="2.90E-10"
                     /label="NRPS-A_a8"
                     /locus_tag="JX266_003097"
                     /protein_end="637"
                     /protein_start="616"
                     /score="32.2"
                     /tool="antismash"
                     /translation="RGRKDSQVKIRGQRVELSEVE"
     aSDomain        38116..38325
                     /aSDomain="PCP"
                     /aSTool="nrps_pks_domains"
                     /database="nrpspksdomains.hmm"
                     /detection="hmmscan"
                     /domain_id="nrpspksdomains_JX266_003097_PCP.1"
                     /evalue="7.00E-15"
                     /label="JX266_003097_PCP.1"
                     /locus_tag="JX266_003097"
                     /protein_end="836"
                     /protein_start="766"
                     /score="46.9"
                     /tool="antismash"
                     /translation="EELLRELWALVLCLGADKITATSHFFGLGGDSVAAMKLVSMAKKK
                     SISISSAQIFKTPTFQALVASIEST"
     PFAM_domain     38122..38313
                     /aSDomain="PP-binding"
                     /aSTool="clusterhmmer"
                     /database="35.0"
                     /db_xref="PF00550.28"
                     /description="Phosphopantetheine attachment site"
                     /detection="hmmscan"
                     /domain_id="clusterhmmer_JX266_003097_0042"
                     /evalue="3.70E-10"
                     /label="JX266_003097"
                     /locus_tag="JX266_003097"
                     /protein_end="832"
                     /protein_start="768"
                     /score="40.1"
                     /tool="antismash"
                     /translation="LLRELWALVLCLGADKITATSHFFGLGGDSVAAMKLVSMAKKKSI
                     SISSAQIFKTPTFQALVAS"
     aSDomain        38737..39537
                     /aSDomain="Condensation"
                     /aSTool="nrps_pks_domains"
                     /database="nrpspksdomains.hmm"
                     /detection="hmmscan"
                     /domain_id="nrpspksdomains_JX266_003097_Condensation_DCL.1"
                     /domain_subtypes="Condensation_DCL"
                     /evalue="1.60E-20"
                     /label="JX266_003097_Condensation_DCL.1"
                     /locus_tag="JX266_003097"
                     /protein_end="1240"
                     /protein_start="973"
                     /score="65.3"
                     /tool="antismash"
                     /translation="EDVASATLIQQSSLTLSHLDNARNIMQWEFKLPSRTLHQRLLGAW
                     QRVVDRNSVLRTRFFQSTAGLLQVVLADDFHWEVRRRVASAEARLHLRQKMAKTDGHLS
                     DLVLFHAPGEDKQSLVWTVHRALVDEYAAKLVMNAVDKAYKGHVMPQLESFTSFSSMSA
                     SALITEAEKAYWETTLGRCHSVLFPTVSDLNLARVRATASLKRVVPGLCHATAALLRAA
                     WALMVAKTTKTNDVVFGAVVNGRNDMRSTNVVGPLRNVVPVRLAV"
     PFAM_domain     38737..39918
                     /aSDomain="Condensation"
                     /aSTool="clusterhmmer"
                     /database="35.0"
                     /db_xref="PF00668.23"
                     /db_xref="GO:0003824"
                     /description="Condensation domain"
                     /detection="hmmscan"
                     /domain_id="clusterhmmer_JX266_003097_0043"
                     /evalue="1.40E-27"
                     /gene_ontologies="GO:0003824: catalytic activity"
                     /label="JX266_003097"
                     /locus_tag="JX266_003097"
                     /protein_end="1367"
                     /protein_start="973"
                     /score="96.7"
                     /tool="antismash"
                     /translation="EDVASATLIQQSSLTLSHLDNARNIMQWEFKLPSRTLHQRLLGAW
                     QRVVDRNSVLRTRFFQSTAGLLQVVLADDFHWEVRRRVASAEARLHLRQKMAKTDGHLS
                     DLVLFHAPGEDKQSLVWTVHRALVDEYAAKLVMNAVDKAYKGHVMPQLESFTSFSSMSA
                     SALITEAEKAYWETTLGRCHSVLFPTVSDLNLARVRATASLKRVVPGLCHATAALLRAA
                     WALMVAKTTKTNDVVFGAVVNGRNDMRSTNVVGPLRNVVPVRLAVDPGVQVSDFIDQIH
                     KDMATTKAFDQTPIAQLASISPMILRACQFQNILDIQILGSDTDDTGFEALSWAESVEQ
                     PFQESTHALAISCLVKPQGVHLVAQYDENTIKREEVDQALAQFTDVLQRLASAP"
     CDS_motif       39439..39528
                     /aSTool="nrps_pks_domains"
                     /database="abmotifs"
                     /detection="hmmscan"
                     /domain_id="nrpspksmotif_JX266_003097_0004"
                     /evalue="8.00E-06"
                     /label="C5_DCL_263-294"
                     /locus_tag="JX266_003097"
                     /protein_end="1237"
                     /protein_start="1207"
                     /score="18.4"
                     /tool="antismash"
                     /translation="DVVFGAVVNGRNDMRSTNVVGPLRNVVPVR"
     aSDomain        40312..41139
                     /aSDomain="Condensation"
                     /aSTool="nrps_pks_domains"
                     /database="nrpspksdomains.hmm"
                     /detection="hmmscan"
                     /domain_id="nrpspksdomains_JX266_003097_Condensation_DCL.2"
                     /domain_subtypes="Condensation_DCL"
                     /evalue="4.10E-24"
                     /label="JX266_003097_Condensation_DCL.2"
                     /locus_tag="JX266_003097"
                     /protein_end="1774"
                     /protein_start="1498"
                     /score="77.1"
                     /tool="antismash"
                     /translation="DLTPATPFQTEIIGGMIQTPGAGTFLRRYPILPEMDYDRLSKAWD
                     LVCAAMPCMRTRVIWGSKENSGCLVTLSTSTELEVGYYDSLPAAEARINTLRVEAGTLG
                     SALARAAVVHVAGHPPTFVYAMSHCVYDRDSLDVVWNALCDGYWSGLVPQTLLPYRYLM
                     DHLGGIDLAPAREFWSGYLDGAPPTVFPTNPAPDYMTRPASSVSLAIPLLRSHGSVVTT
                     ATLVRAAWGLTIGSYTGSTDVVFRALLSGRTVDLDEIDRVCGPTLTNVPIRIRT"
     PFAM_domain     40408..41247
                     /aSDomain="Condensation"
                     /aSTool="clusterhmmer"
                     /database="35.0"
                     /db_xref="PF00668.23"
                     /db_xref="GO:0003824"
                     /description="Condensation domain"
                     /detection="hmmscan"
                     /domain_id="clusterhmmer_JX266_003097_0044"
                     /evalue="1.70E-13"
                     /gene_ontologies="GO:0003824: catalytic activity"
                     /label="JX266_003097"
                     /locus_tag="JX266_003097"
                     /protein_end="1810"
                     /protein_start="1530"
                     /score="50.2"
                     /tool="antismash"
                     /translation="PEMDYDRLSKAWDLVCAAMPCMRTRVIWGSKENSGCLVTLSTSTE
                     LEVGYYDSLPAAEARINTLRVEAGTLGSALARAAVVHVAGHPPTFVYAMSHCVYDRDSL
                     DVVWNALCDGYWSGLVPQTLLPYRYLMDHLGGIDLAPAREFWSGYLDGAPPTVFPTNPA
                     PDYMTRPASSVSLAIPLLRSHGSVVTTATLVRAAWGLTIGSYTGSTDVVFRALLSGRTV
                     DLDEIDRVCGPTLTNVPIRIRTTDQSLSVAEFLEKIQVDGADILEHETIGLGAIAELN"
     CDS_motif       40417..40482
                     /aSTool="nrps_pks_domains"
                     /database="abmotifs"
                     /detection="hmmscan"
                     /domain_id="nrpspksmotif_JX266_003097_0005"
                     /evalue="3.90E-01"
                     /label="C2_DCL_024-062"
                     /locus_tag="JX266_003097"
                     /protein_end="1555"
                     /protein_start="1533"
                     /score="3.1"
                     /tool="antismash"
                     /translation="DYDRLSKAWDLVCAAMPCMRTR"
     CDS_motif       41035..41130
                     /aSTool="nrps_pks_domains"
                     /database="abmotifs"
                     /detection="hmmscan"
                     /domain_id="nrpspksmotif_JX266_003097_0006"
                     /evalue="4.10E-05"
                     /label="C5_DCL_263-294"
                     /locus_tag="JX266_003097"
                     /protein_end="1771"
                     /protein_start="1739"
                     /score="16.1"
                     /tool="antismash"
                     /translation="DVVFRALLSGRTVDLDEIDRVCGPTLTNVPIR"
     gene            44974..46098
                     /locus_tag="JX266_003098"
     mRNA            join(44974..45098,45162..45262,45327..45443,45506..46098)
                     /locus_tag="JX266_003098"
                     /product="hypothetical protein"
     CDS             join(44974..45098,45162..45262,45327..45443,45506..46098)
                     /codon_start=1
                     /locus_tag="JX266_003098"
                     /product="hypothetical protein"
                     /protein_id="KAI1851636.1"
                     /transl_table=1
                     /translation="MAAVYKSLSKSSSSQKAEAPANGVRKNKQRVLILSSRGVTFRHRH
                     LLNDLAAMLPHGRKDAKFDSKSKLYQLNELAELYNCNNVMFFEARKGQDLYIWLSKVPN
                     GPTVKMHLQNLHTMDELNFTGNCLKGSRPVLSFDSAFEQQPHLRVIKELFLHTFGVPQG
                     ARKSKPFVDHVMGFTFADGKIWVRNYQINEVEAGKGAADEEAAAAAAASKGRGGKETDI
                     SLIEIGPRFVLTPIIIQEGSFGGPILYENKEFVSPNQVRADLRRKSASRHNARAEQQVE
                     RLARHGDLGLRTSGGKKAAADALDARELFA"
     PFAM_domain     join(45079..45098,45162..45262,45327..45443,45506..45870)
                     /aSDomain="Brix"
                     /aSTool="clusterhmmer"
                     /database="35.0"
                     /db_xref="PF04427.21"
                     /db_xref="GO:0006364"
                     /db_xref="GO:0019843"
                     /description="Brix domain"
                     /detection="hmmscan"
                     /domain_id="clusterhmmer_JX266_003098_0045"
                     /evalue="4.60E-37"
                     /gene_ontologies="GO:0006364: rRNA processing"
                     /gene_ontologies="GO:0019843: rRNA binding"
                     /label="JX266_003098"
                     /locus_tag="JX266_003098"
                     /protein_end="236"
                     /protein_start="35"
                     /score="128.1"
                     /tool="antismash"
                     /translation="SRGVTFRHRHLLNDLAAMLPHGRKDAKFDSKSKLYQLNELAELYN
                     CNNVMFFEARKGQDLYIWLSKVPNGPTVKMHLQNLHTMDELNFTGNCLKGSRPVLSFDS
                     AFEQQPHLRVIKELFLHTFGVPQGARKSKPFVDHVMGFTFADGKIWVRNYQINEVEAGK
                     GAADEEAAAAAAASKGRGGKETDISLIEIGPRFVLTPI"
     gene            complement(46683..47725)
                     /locus_tag="JX266_003099"
     mRNA            complement(join(46683..46816,46881..46961,47073..47462,
                     47644..47725))
                     /locus_tag="JX266_003099"
                     /product="hypothetical protein"
     CDS             complement(join(46683..46816,46881..46961,47073..47462,
                     47644..47725))
                     /codon_start=1
                     /locus_tag="JX266_003099"
                     /product="hypothetical protein"
                     /protein_id="KAI1851637.1"
                     /transl_table=1
                     /translation="MANDEYDVSFWQPPSAPPPSALAATPRLVLIGDSGVGKSNLLSRF
                     TRNEFNLDSKSTIGVEFATRSIQVDSKTIKAQIWDTAGQERYRAITSAYYRGAVGALLV
                     YDISKHQTYENVTRWLKELRDHADANIVIMLVGNKSDLRHLRAVPTDEAKAFASENHLS
                     FIETSALDASNVELAFQNILTEIYRIVSSKALDSDGAQATIGSGTRIELEKSVDGSAAP
                     KGGNCC"
     PFAM_domain     complement(join(46809..46816,46881..46961,47073..47462,
                     47644..47647))
                     /aSDomain="Ras"
                     /aSTool="clusterhmmer"
                     /database="35.0"
                     /db_xref="PF00071.25"
                     /db_xref="GO:0003924"
                     /db_xref="GO:0005525"
                     /description="Ras family"
                     /detection="hmmscan"
                     /domain_id="clusterhmmer_JX266_003099_0046"
                     /evalue="2.20E-62"
                     /gene_ontologies="GO:0003924: GTPase activity"
                     /gene_ontologies="GO:0005525: GTP binding"
                     /label="JX266_003099"
                     /locus_tag="JX266_003099"
                     /protein_end="187"
                     /protein_start="26"
                     /score="209.5"
                     /tool="antismash"
                     /translation="RLVLIGDSGVGKSNLLSRFTRNEFNLDSKSTIGVEFATRSIQVDS
                     KTIKAQIWDTAGQERYRAITSAYYRGAVGALLVYDISKHQTYENVTRWLKELRDHADAN
                     IVIMLVGNKSDLRHLRAVPTDEAKAFASENHLSFIETSALDASNVELAFQNILTEIY"
     aSDomain        complement(join(46888..46961,47073..47462,47644..47653))
                     /aSDomain="TIGR00231"
                     /aSTool="tigrfam"
                     /description="small_GTP: small GTP-binding protein domain"
                     /detection="hmmscan"
                     /domain_id="TIGRFam_JX266_003099_0003"
                     /evalue="2.50E-42"
                     /identifier="TIGR00231"
                     /label="JX266_003099"
                     /locus_tag="JX266_003099"
                     /protein_end="182"
                     /protein_start="24"
                     /score="142.4"
                     /tool="antismash"
                     /translation="TPRLVLIGDSGVGKSNLLSRFTRNEFNLDSKSTIGVEFATRSIQV
                     DSKTIKAQIWDTAGQERYRAITSAYYRGAVGALLVYDISKHQTYENVTRWLKELRDHAD
                     ANIVIMLVGNKSDLRHLRAVPTDEAKAFASENHLSFIETSALDASNVELAFQNI"
     gene            49605..53576
                     /locus_tag="JX266_003100"
     mRNA            join(49605..49788,49954..53576)
                     /locus_tag="JX266_003100"
                     /product="hypothetical protein"
     CDS             join(49605..49788,49954..53576)
                     /codon_start=1
                     /locus_tag="JX266_003100"
                     /product="hypothetical protein"
                     /protein_id="KAI1851638.1"
                     /transl_table=1
                     /translation="MEQARRTRSPSSLFVDDSCDVEPDDDAISLTSTVRSYHPKDEEFV
                     VDDILAERQNPEEPDHTQYLIQWEGYPLFRASWEPVTNLSDELLQQWLEQKEEGGRTPF
                     DIQEWEDVRQHWAAGKASRHNRRNRKRLQLGLQTTDPFPATPDHYLYPDDDGESEATHD
                     SSDEAMEVDEIEQGGAMPMPTERKIKQTMFTGVPPTKTVLQQGFSAPSTRPEAHGNPAK
                     TGVKTSDKCSERPPVSERKSSASNLSGLNRSTGMPSNGQAKSVSTSSSSSLANKFRGKK
                     LKATRTANPQPLIQRTVATGPASALHIRRRRTGLKEAMMDQTKAPKLMSNMRRVNLLAK
                     KARELNDAAPANPAAIPSHYIITGDAPRKNQSIPDALAEPDMQSEAGVNSPHAMEVPSA
                     IAPLTGPKKSRGGKSVRFTEGTVHESTASNGPASPGLQSNVASKRGSLSSYQRTASQTV
                     ARFTSFGPEGSQEVDVEFNGIPRGHSDWLLQFLSEEHIQFCMLCSAADFFSGDTIYEPQ
                     FKLASGSLSSPTEGGQAALDAVAVNLLRTSAALYLPRSTHSILVFPTRSPAWSKLVDPA
                     GMAGTLDHMIFRPNKPLDIAHYPALSNAVVARGADSASLRRTVMKQMAELDYDTLLSNG
                     KKHVFFLMYHGPETFLFQILVIWLRACQPDCQIFRSVEQGGWNRYQEATLDGVVILHES
                     VERSIRKIPRLWDTLKHGGHIFWSLSSPDHESTLITDNDHSLPDMPPQLKLTRLFPHGR
                     AFLLTPSFMISQPAKLCELLEFIQLRSAVAPCVLVVCSTSTDYLLEIALEKARRRDLLT
                     DKLGHTVSDQVAELEGLSQDEFQDRLRAWELMKNIMDPTRHVFKSHEDPPEDIGKVVLV
                     DDLIAPDDEQSLVNWFAAWSLSRLDCYRKFYVVGSSLQGIEKARKMVRVPNYVDGTIND
                     PDVHSRQAALDNERGQHSFRSHMFRGDSAADFAPWFNTFNDLKGHSSFWMYFLAVCFLN
                     REMADHLGDFRADFGTFKTWFHSAPKFTPSLNSLVGLFYTVETDWTETDQTIPAARHPW
                     IAVFRPVNPHLNKTSYADMELLIWDFAGRNRWPASPSPEHLLPMQRRLVDYVREAAPAR
                     FENYALKRVFVSSWTDVDADPSCPVDVTCRTLEAIVHDRAKYVPPWEQPLIKRGWKLLG
                     EGPAAPRDRLYRTDSDMNEPERLIFHPARGEVDSGSACINDLYEAVVRAREKDPNCTTL
                     DYKYMTTVHWYQDLKDEKRAYKHINVDSWDRVFDDLNLQKRRP"
     PFAM_domain     join(49734..49788,49954..50051)
                     /aSDomain="Chromo"
                     /aSTool="clusterhmmer"
                     /database="35.0"
                     /db_xref="PF00385.27"
                     /description="Chromo (CHRromatin Organisation MOdifier)
                     domain"
                     /detection="hmmscan"
                     /domain_id="clusterhmmer_JX266_003100_0047"
                     /evalue="1.10E-07"
                     /label="JX266_003100"
                     /locus_tag="JX266_003100"
                     /protein_end="94"
                     /protein_start="43"
                     /score="31.7"
                     /tool="antismash"
                     /translation="FVVDDILAERQNPEEPDHTQYLIQWEGYPLFRASWEPVTNLSDEL
                     LQQWLE"
     gene            55655..57244
                     /locus_tag="JX266_003101"
     mRNA            55655..57244
                     /locus_tag="JX266_003101"
                     /product="hypothetical protein"
     CDS             55655..57244
                     /codon_start=1
                     /locus_tag="JX266_003101"
                     /product="hypothetical protein"
                     /protein_id="KAI1851639.1"
                     /transl_table=1
                     /translation="MLPGLPTPDTCTTTTTQATSSSTTHVIGAAPHSALTGVGGQAISS
                     PPAAAATSRAALLSSSAGGVTVTVTGGASSSSSAPKMLFSDFYKSTKSPLSRLRPQSQP
                     IPVAADFDADLVSKDKAKQKEAVRKYLANKIRNDWEFKWPLATPSQSNGTAQSTTQEAT
                     NSPSQEGTNEETLAPSQETQSPKHDDLEEGEEEEVSENDADDDDDDDAASVYSTVSEDP
                     AHFKPRLEWVSELSDDEVPVPLSAYRFDTPETVGQSVLATALSKRAKRRRAVREEETWN
                     PGLACFNARRDAWTAAKTARLKPKPPPSPVSPSPSRRMSFFRFASPTSPPISPSVPLSP
                     TATHVSGDTTVVASSDGESKDVPTKPDSALYPVETLLPLAPPLLPPANPMRASITPATY
                     PSIYDRIVVHSMTPSCPINLSDVLRSCVAGWKRDGEWPPRPADMPTPVVAVRKKKRESN
                     ASHARTPSTGRRMSFGFLGRRESAAGDAQAAATSHDDGGSGGKGIRKSLQRVLGLGHER
                     SASNASNTGAAA"
     PFAM_domain     56387..56965
                     /aSDomain="DUF4050"
                     /aSTool="clusterhmmer"
                     /database="35.0"
                     /db_xref="PF13259.9"
                     /description="Protein of unknown function (DUF4050)"
                     /detection="hmmscan"
                     /domain_id="clusterhmmer_JX266_003101_0048"
                     /evalue="4.40E-56"
                     /label="JX266_003101"
                     /locus_tag="JX266_003101"
                     /protein_end="437"
                     /protein_start="244"
                     /score="190.2"
                     /tool="antismash"
                     /translation="SAYRFDTPETVGQSVLATALSKRAKRRRAVREEETWNPGLACFNA
                     RRDAWTAAKTARLKPKPPPSPVSPSPSRRMSFFRFASPTSPPISPSVPLSPTATHVSGD
                     TTVVASSDGESKDVPTKPDSALYPVETLLPLAPPLLPPANPMRASITPATYPSIYDRIV
                     VHSMTPSCPINLSDVLRSCVAGWKRDGEWP"
     gene            complement(58710..61262)
                     /locus_tag="JX266_003102"
     mRNA            complement(join(58710..60616,60773..61262))
                     /locus_tag="JX266_003102"
                     /product="hypothetical protein"
     CDS             complement(join(58710..60616,60773..61262))
                     /codon_start=1
                     /locus_tag="JX266_003102"
                     /product="hypothetical protein"
                     /protein_id="KAI1851640.1"
                     /transl_table=1
                     /translation="MTGRGDNNRSRRGRPGRPGRGLTRPYAGQSRHQALPGHFGDVGDD
                     SFGERRSTGPPSLQAGSSAEHGLGVVDNYTPSFWGPPRSSLQPGAGAGAGAGAEHWPRN
                     VDQFAPSSRPVAPGLGQRGESTSHGAGFSPGVSSRGLTPEPYTPPIVPPDPESPIDCLD
                     CFTQSSSLGGTNSFTPLHFINYTAADFEDMAPRKKADDGESDYKPARSAPRKRATPSKA
                     SMASKVQTPAAPNAPEASASDAADGNSAAKKKTTAKRNTKVATQAQKLAASSQPSGDVE
                     PQDTPTKATKTARAKKNAPAATSASSQQPTPESQGGQSNPASTSSNPFFQFGQVANDDS
                     QTATPLTFDQPSTVAKAQTGRGRGRGAARARRATGGLRMPRILHARAATSRLQRVTGVA
                     SEDDEEDSDDDDDDDDSSVAAPDVTSHRAGSQVHTPADPMPRTQKRTRTPAQIIGGGSA
                     MQPPPTPQPSGRTQTSRGQATFGPAINQAGSGQQQANFSAANNENSGSTRADGMPDDWP
                     RNVWSGLERVIEEGNWDESDRLYMNGIQAGIGYGITAYKECLVMEFINTGRLWGNNVIF
                     TDGTQDRNLRAEIIRGTTAFEIFGALRGGEDFLNIRAQIRGHAEELAAIHSQDTQPQPG
                     VAGRWDFIPASQQPTGFFPAAGQTSTQFTGNAAQPTYPGSHAFNFQSDPRTLSTSQDLS
                     QVPGLSGALSQPARQQYLPPSGGVTNMEGLFQTPNTDANVLQAPTAFTTSFGPAVDNND
                     DAATAEQGAAVDNNGDAAVENGPMLGETENGRAVIQMPNNDHEQL"
ORIGIN
        1 tgtctcatgt ataccccgct cagtagcgca acgataattt tggactcata ccaggttgct
       61 ccttgaatta agcgttggaa tcctctgccg tttctctgcg ttccacacat ttcgagccgc
      121 gtctccccag gcacgatgac actttgctga cgccgtagac caaagtatcc gagattctat
      181 gcatggcctt tagtaacttc aatacgagat gcacagcgtc actgcaagat gatgagaaaa
      241 gcttgtctcc ggcacgttcc agaagcatgc tcatgcataa cgctcttcta tataaagcca
      301 ggaagccgct atcccgcaac ggcgcttttc ggtcttgtcc caaggtatcg actacttctc
      361 cagagagact ccttactttg attctataat ctactacaga cccattgctc gccgccatgt
      421 acttgcaacc cgtcatcctc ctcaccctcg cctatcttgg tgtcgcccag gacacctcct
      481 cgggctcagg cgcaccccaa gtgtcgacct acacttctca aatcgtctcg acggtcacgc
      541 cctcgggcta cccgacgacg accgtcagtg ccagcgatac cgggtcagcc acagacacgg
      601 gatccgccac tgacacgggg tccgccactg acacggggtc cgctactgac accgggtctc
      661 acaccagcgg ctacgagacc acaatcacat ccgggggcag tgccatcgtc tcgtctgtca
      721 cctcgggcgc cgggggtgtg ggcgccacgc taacctcggg cgccggcggc gctgcctcga
      781 ccctcacgtc cgccgtcggc ggtgctacct cgcccatcac cggccccggt gccacggctg
      841 cgcctttcgt gcctggcctt gtggtcggac ttgtcggtgg tatggctgct ctcctctaat
      901 tgaaaagtac tgtgtgggag gataccagag accagggtcg ctctgagagt aggcttttgg
      961 cagacaggca tgagagagag agagccgcga ttatcaatct acggcttccc aaactgtcaa
     1021 aatgtttatt taattaaatg ataccgaact cgtctaaaca gactgggggg ttcttcattt
     1081 gtcgttgggc actaatacaa tgggatggcc gacctccaca tggacgttag aatacacata
     1141 actatacgaa ggatgacagt aacacaccgt gaggtgaatt cgccgtggtg gcgaaaggaa
     1201 taaaaacatt ccatcaatat ttttgttggc aaactgaatt gactgaactg tattcattta
     1261 cttgggtgcg gtgccggtgt atttgtctaa gcaggctgtg attgtattaa ttatatgcca
     1321 atggttactt gactgggtca aacaattcct tgagaccaag tctattctga aatccaacct
     1381 tcacagcgtt gactgggaaa gaaacccacc aggaaaccgg agctctagta tacaataccg
     1441 gcgaacgtga gtaacaggaa tggcagcacg gacatcaaca gaaaggcctc ttatgagttt
     1501 caacgctgca ggtgaaggtg tggcgcattg gtcagaccag tagctacatg acacttgaga
     1561 ttcgagcgta acgcatgcag cctaggatgg ccccaggcta aagcaaaggt accatcacga
     1621 tacttgtata tagtgagtcg aacaaggtac gcgccacgat agtctttatg atggcaactc
     1681 gtgttgatgc ttggacacct atcttgggcc ctgctccctg gaaaccctag gacaagtcta
     1741 cgacagctgc ttgtgaaccc gcctttccgc atcactttgg caaatgtctc catcatggca
     1801 acaaatatga ttcctgcaag ccagacattt gttcatcaaa atcctcatgt tcggtggaag
     1861 accattgtca tcgagccgag gtatgtaagt gatctttaac accagcggct atctcctaac
     1921 cccggttcac tccaggcgga gggggtgggg cacgtcttgt gcgacagacg acgatacgac
     1981 tgacggcgga ggccctcggc aactggaacc ttccacacct gctgacatga tgttatgcgg
     2041 aactggttac cagcgagaca cattggcagt acgtccgtct tccaaggtca agtccgagtg
     2101 tccaacgacc agaaaaccga caaggaccac cggggccagt agtgtgcgca accatggcta
     2161 gcgacagtgc gccgcacttc ctcacgctgc cgcccgagat tcgagagcag gtgtaccacc
     2221 tccttctcaa cccggacgcc agtcgcctgt cgcatcccga cgagtacacc gactacaact
     2281 accgcaatgc gctggtgctc ttccggctga accgccagat ctactacgag gcgcgcaagg
     2341 tgtttcgcga cctcaacatc ttcgtgcgca tccagacgcc gtttccgaac gcccaggact
     2401 atgtcgcctt cgagggccac gtccctatcc tgatgaaggg ccagcccgcg gccaggttcc
     2461 agggacaaag tctgaacgtc gtcattgggg ccccggacac gccgatacag gaggcagagc
     2521 ccaactacat cgtcatcctc ctcgacgacc tggagaagtt cgccaagata tggctctact
     2581 cagatctcac caatcccgga ctcaaccgct ttctgagcct cgagcttgat atgcgcgatc
     2641 catacacgcc cgactgggag gagaagcgca tgccgaagtg ggtgcagcgc cagctgctga
     2701 tgccgttcgg cgacgtgaag aatctcaagt ccttgaccat aaagggggac ccgaaaccgc
     2761 tggcctccat cgagaccgag ctccgcgccc agcagcagat accatacccg accgccgagc
     2821 agtgcctgag cgaatgcgca agactcaaga cggaaggaaa caaggagctg acggccggca
     2881 actaccacac agcgctcagg ctgtacgcgc aggcctggga ggccatgttc atcatcgtca
     2941 agggccggca gcgccacgtg cacgccgagg cgtacttctc gagggagctg cacgacgagc
     3001 cgtacaaggg ccggcacggg caggccgagc gcctgcagct ccgcgtccag ctcgtcgcca
     3061 acacgtgcct cgcgtacctg aagctggagg actgggagga gctcatcttc tggggcatgc
     3121 ggacgatcgg catgatgcag caggcgacgg gcgcgaacga gcacgacatc tcgcccgagg
     3181 acgaggccat gctcggcttc ccggctgccg tccagctggg caagatctac tacaggaccg
     3241 ccatgggcta caaggcgctc ggcgtcaagg accaggcgaa gaagctgctc agggtcgcaa
     3301 aagtgtattt gccccgggat gagaatgtga gcagggagct ggccgagttc accttgaagc
     3361 ttggttgagc caatcgcttc aacctgccct atatttcaca aggacagcgg cttggcgaag
     3421 ccaaacaggt ggtccttgtt gtgtgagttg tctacacgct tagacaacgt agcttctatt
     3481 gactatgggc gactaacgca ttatgcgtaa ccccagcctt tgatgactat cagctcatgt
     3541 caccaacaat ggactgcgtc ggctccaagt aagggacaac ctgaagaggt acctgaagta
     3601 gttgaagaaa gttgatggtc cgctgctcat gaaagagcca tagccaggac aaagaacagc
     3661 atagttgttg cgacttcata tccggtgaga acatggatac aatgttcatc tcggtcattg
     3721 ttcgtacgac aactttctgt gtagagaata atactaccca tccacttcgt ctctatatcg
     3781 agtgtgtaac attgcagttg tctccgtggc actcaacaag cattctgtag tcccgcggcg
     3841 tctatatatt cgcgaggagc cgcccatggg ttccatctga tcaccaaccg tctaacaagg
     3901 ctgaacaggt acagagctct gtgactactg atacgcacta gtaccacatc gccactaccc
     3961 agcttcagac agtctccaat ttcactcaag gatgtctcat tcccaggcca tgccagaagc
     4021 gaaagacaag cctcgcgctg tcgatgcagt cgtcgagcaa cataagatct cggagacggc
     4081 agccgcccag ggcgaaaacg cctctgagat gtcgcagcag cgcttgaccg acacaccatt
     4141 cccgaaggac agtgcatccg aggcggcgac gccgccgccg ccgagccccc tgaagctggc
     4201 cagcaacctg caggtgccgc cattcgtcgc cccgactggg atgcgattct ccacggacgt
     4261 cgactttgtg ccgagcggtg cgcgttgcgg ccccatgcac ttcactgcgg ccgagactgc
     4321 cacggacaca cgtgccgcga cacccaccgc gctcgaaaga cgccgccggg ccccgtgaag
     4381 ctgacttgta acccacaggt tcctccgttc acggccgcga ccgcgtcgag cttcaccacg
     4441 gacatcgact tcgtatcaag tggagtaacc tctccactgc cgttgcgctt tgctgcgact
     4501 gtgccggcgg ccaaggcttc tgagatggcg gatggcgggg aggagcatga agaacgcaag
     4561 gcgtaggtaa acagagagcg atgcagaagg tgagcctgct ggctagatga ggtaggagac
     4621 caaccttagg taggaaaatg tcatgacaac atgaagaaat gctgcaagtg ttacagtata
     4681 tctagtaagt acgcgctttt actgaataga cttgtcacgt gaaataacta gttcaggggt
     4741 ttacctcaga aacaacattt gaacttcttt tggtcaatca ttgattcgta tctatcctgc
     4801 atcgaaaacc ctttccagct gaatgtccag ccaaatacat cggggctcat taacgcctgc
     4861 ctgcggtcca tggccaggct ttatctgggg tatcttgctt cccatgaata ctcatacaac
     4921 attctgaaaa tactatctat gcaatcgaat taggacgggt gctggcaggc tgatccatat
     4981 tgtcagttgc cagaagaatt tgcctttccc tgaaaaactc tctgatccta agtgcgatgt
     5041 gcacttcgtg actgctattc gggacctcaa aaggccgacc ccgtatagcc ttcgccggat
     5101 gatttggcta gggcctcttc ggtgagctcg gtcttgagtc gtgcgaggtc aacttcacgc
     5161 atgatcttgt cccaaccagc caacaaggac cgagtcctct cgtcagtctt ctccttctcc
     5221 gcccggatcc gctcgccttc ggcctttaag gccctgtggc tcaccaactg ctccggcaga
     5281 acgccttcca tggctgcttc gtcttctaga ctcatcttcc caccaggaat gatgggtgtc
     5341 attgtggcca cctcccgttc aaatacggac agttgacgct tctcggctgc cggccccttg
     5401 ggcgggttga aaggctttga ttgcgacacg ggggtcgaag gtagagaaga cgaggtcgga
     5461 gtatgtccac ggggaccact ggggatattg ttgctgccgg tagtagcaga agccgggccg
     5521 gctgcggggg ggaggttcct gcttgatatt gtcggggtcc aggagttgcc acgtccgcca
     5581 cggccatagc cgcctcgggg ggtaccataa cctctggggc cagagggagg aataccagga
     5641 ctagtggcac cctgtcgact aggcgcgggt gaaggtgcag gtcgactagg cgggccagtc
     5701 gtagaggcgg gcggaccaga gaaattgcgg gtatctctgg catctcggct gtcccggcga
     5761 tctctgtcac ctcgcggtcc agtgggaggc ggccgaagag ctgcagggcc tctcgggggc
     5821 gacctggtgg taggcccgtc taagggagca cgtgtcggac tcttctccct gggaggtgcg
     5881 cgttgaggag atctggactg atgacgaggt gaacgaggtg actggacgtt ggatcgatcg
     5941 tcacgacgga ccacagcggg agtgggggaa ggccgtcgag actgatctct gctaggaagg
     6001 gcagacgaca tggcagaatc gcgagggggt gaagatcgtc tgtatgagcc gacaaagcga
     6061 tcgtcgcgcc gatccatgct aggtgaacga cgccggaagg catttccacg gcccccaggt
     6121 gggctaatcc gacgtggagg gcttcgcctg tcgcgatccc gtacatcacg gcgatctctc
     6181 tctatagatc tggatctgcc tctgtgagag gtgttaatgt agttcgaggg aggggacaag
     6241 tcgggagcat agtgcggctc ttgaccacga ccatgagcag gaccgtaccc gtgggggaaa
     6301 tcagtcgcat gatcagatcg catgtggtct gaagaggcgg ggttggggtg gcgcatatcg
     6361 ttctggcgct ggccagagat atgccgagca cctctcggcg tgttgaagcg tcgagaagga
     6421 ctacggaagt cacttgacgg catgtcatgc ggacgctcag gcagctggaa actgcgcttg
     6481 ttgctgacgg ggacggcgtt gggatcgtcg ccccatcctc cgctgacagg ctcgaatgca
     6541 tcactctgct gagaacgaga acgagaaggg ggtaatgacc ttgggtccct cgcttcaaaa
     6601 ccacggcgat ccctgtcgtc cctcatatca cgtcgcgggg gcgaaaaccg gcgaggaggc
     6661 gggctgttgc gcctgatggg tgagcgtcgc ggggagggcc gtctgcccgg gcttcgactt
     6721 tggtcacgtc gccgccatgt atcagctgcc gggcctctca tgtcccgacc tctcgatcga
     6781 tcccttctga agccggggct tcgtgagcgg cgccgcggtg tgcgatcagg aacgtagcga
     6841 tcttcgtgtc cgacagggct gcgggctctc tctctaggcg gagggcttct cggtcggtct
     6901 cgctcccgtt ggtctcgcgg agggggactt ctcgctcgct ccctctcagg ggatctagcc
     6961 cgtcgagcag tcgcattgaa gggtcggtac gactcgccag cgccatatct agtgacctcg
     7021 ccatcgtcgt atctgcgggg gtaccaggtc agcagtgctt cttgcaagtc tatgggtcat
     7081 caccgcgcac acaatctgag gcagcggcga agtcgaggaa tgatggtgtg gggcggaagg
     7141 gataggaggt aggttccatg acagccaagg acagccagag atgttgggca ccattgccaa
     7201 cgagagacac cgctgaaagg ggtggttcag agtgtgttgt ccgccgcccc aagtgtctgt
     7261 ttggaacaca ttggcatgac ataagcatga aggtatccca agatggcagt gtgataccaa
     7321 ggtgtcatct agatgggttt accaccgccc gtgctaggac acctgtgacg gcagctctgc
     7381 acaggggtcg tcctgtacct gggagcgaaa gaggaaagag aagacaccca aacttcgagc
     7441 tgcactttct taccttctgc tgcttcgtga atcgcgctcc atgatgggca gctgcttccg
     7501 ctgctcgcgg ccgatctcct cgctgaggat ctgcagctcg agatcgcgct tcctggcgcg
     7561 cagttcctcg aggcgactgg gccgggggtg ctcaccactg tctatgggag tagtctcgtc
     7621 gtagttgaag ctgtcctgct cgtagggtcg aaacgccgcg tccgtgtggt ggtgtgatct
     7681 caagatgcga cccgcgttcg ttagacgtcc gcgtcctctg cgacgcccgc gaagctcgga
     7741 catttcttct tatcgcgggt ggcactgcag ttagcggtgg ttatcgataa gtagccggct
     7801 tgcgacaagt ccttcggctg ctctctgaac gtgtccgaaa gtagtcaagc cttggccgga
     7861 tgtctcgttc acgtgcaaag ttgagattga tgggctggca accgggcctc aaaaaacagg
     7921 atgaaagact acctacctag acaagccctc gaatgtttgc cttgtctccc tgccgcccca
     7981 acgaggcttt ccaagtgaaa ttcatctatt cacaaatcga tttaaagcgg agcctagctc
     8041 agtcccccgt ctgccgcact gccgttatcg tccacgggaa atgacatcgc caaacgcatg
     8101 tgaaaaacag agccatacaa ggttgatgtc tggagacgtg aatgtttcat ctctacgata
     8161 aacaagtgct aattgttgag ctatggagat tgcgtgcaag ctaaacacca tggaggactg
     8221 aatttcgagt tgggctcaac aaatctgatc gagccttgga cttggactcc tcagaacatg
     8281 aacgctcata ggcatgtatt cgtgttgaat cctagcattg tcaagctgcg ggatgaatca
     8341 tgggtattgt ctctcatcac actagactaa gaatctctcg tttggcgcgc accattcccc
     8401 tctgtcacac tgcagtcgtt acatgctgcc cctggcagcc gcggatggcc actgcagtga
     8461 ctaagtcgtc gacttacaac gccttgttcg accaggtccg tacttcaccg ttccaaccca
     8521 accgacccaa ccataaatct gtagaacatc catcctaggc ttcgtcatcc tcagatcatc
     8581 ttctcatcct ctgttgtgtt gccactctgc gatagccgct ccccaatcca ctcgtatacc
     8641 tcaccagcat gtctctgcat catgcggttg aggccaactt ggtcgctctt gcggacgccg
     8701 ccaaaacgtc gtttgtagac cttcttctcc agctcggggt cactccagca tgcgtgatcc
     8761 ttggccacat agaccagcga gttgcgtttg taccacggcg acaggtcttc gtccgtcgct
     8821 gacttgaagg gtcgtaagtt gccagtaaca aagttcacga ccccggagat ccggtccttg
     8881 cattctgcgt atgcttgtca gcaacatgtc ccaagagctg acatagaata ccctaaaact
     8941 actcacgtcg ttccgttagg agatgcctca ctcctaggta agcattacca acgcccatga
     9001 caaatagatc atcggcgtca tagagctgaa cgtaattgtc ccaaatgtag ttcatcagct
     9061 ccttgatctg gtttgacaat gtttgctcgc tcgctcttgg gatgaatgga tccatatcct
     9121 cggggtgtgt gatatagtgt ggtacgttcg catcgataat gccgaaatcg ttcttgtggg
     9181 cccattcgac gtacttcatc accccatccg acttcaatgc agttaattac tcagtcctgt
     9241 cttcaactcg ggagtagaca cttacaacaa atgcgttgtg aggatcgaca gtgttatcga
     9301 tcaggtcggg catggcgacg agttcaggtc tgtggagtca gtttgatgcc gcagagagat
     9361 ctcgcagtag tagtacttac gggtcatgta tgatgatcaa gaccttcttt ttctccgaga
     9421 tacctggtgt gacaatgacc tggttctcaa aagacttgaa tagagcctcg cgctgtatga
     9481 acaagggcac tagtccgaat ctctcagaca agatctggcg ctggtaattg cgaataacgt
     9541 catggagcct cgaagagcca tcgcccatat cttgcacatt tatcactcca gggcgcatac
     9601 actcccagta aggcgcttgg gcggcttgga ccttggctaa caccttggct gctcccttgt
     9661 cgattcgtgg aatcttcatg tgtggaggcg gttcgcccat cagagtcttc gcgaccgcca
     9721 aagccgattg cgatatcgct ctgaggttgt agccaccctc gagacacaca gcaactttac
     9781 cgcctgccag tgacataagc atatgtgtca tgtgggcgta gcaaccgggc gtcacgaagc
     9841 agccgccaag ttcgtcgccg ttagcggcgt caaagccagc cgagatgatg accaggtcgg
     9901 ggttgaactc atgggcaatg ggcataacga tcttctgaaa cgcagccatg tattctccgt
     9961 ctcccatgcc ctggttatcc cagccaatgt tgacatttct ccctttgccc agtccattgc
    10021 caaccgaatc tataccgccg tcatcgatat actcattgtc tggtcttcca gggtagaaat
    10081 ttccgttgtc atacacatgg agtgagatgt agaggatatt agggtcctcg tagaacatgt
    10141 tctggatacc attgccatga tgaacatccc agtccaagat aagtaccttg cgacaagtct
    10201 ccgggtactc tagttggcag accttggcgg ctatgggcac attgttgaag aaacagaagc
    10261 ccattggctg atcaaattct gcgtgatgcc cggggggtct gatgacggca aagccgttcc
    10321 tgactctacc ggcaacaatg ttcttgcatg tctcaatagc tcctccggct gcgaggaggg
    10381 cggcctcaaa cgacatagcg cctatgtaca gcgattgtct gccttgatcc atagcgtgac
    10441 tcaagttgcg taaggtatgg gtgtcgtagt ccggtagccc tgcggcccag tcataatggg
    10501 ctgttgtatg cacagagcat atctcctcct gtgttgccgg tcgagcgggt accctccaca
    10561 tgtactttgt tggagttgcc tggaggattt cagcaagctc ggtgtctttg ccggtgaaga
    10621 caaggcctgc tttcttgaag atcttcatga tttcttcgat tctgcggggg tcctcgggat
    10681 gatgaggtgt aggcccaaag tctgcattgg catggagttt catgcgatcg tcgtagcagc
    10741 atccagttgg caacatgttc aggttagcta gtgacttgat aaaatcatcg ttctcgtacg
    10801 aggagtcata ttcatcaatg atgagtcctt cttcaccggg gtactcctcc ccattttctt
    10861 ccgaaccgtt cccttgcgga tcgattgagc cattgggtgc atcgatcatg gcgtgatcat
    10921 caccttcgag gttttcggca tccatgatgg taggcatggc aagttacact tggctttgag
    10981 caacgtggcc tggcccaaga gtgatatttg acttgcttct gtaggcagaa gaaactgtca
    11041 gaatgagggt gtagatcaat cgcaacacct gcctgcgttc tgaatagctc cacgtctggg
    11101 gccaaagaaa cacgacgctt tcccaggctt ttgtgtgcaa tacgaagaat gggcgatgct
    11161 cgagcttctt gggggaaacc tatgtctttc ctttcatctg atgacggtgc caaagagcca
    11221 ccttcatcag ctgctggacg ttttcctcaa tttcgattcc acaagggtaa atgccagatt
    11281 gcgacacgca aacaagatcc ctaaatgata ccttggtaga agcaggtgtg aaaattgctc
    11341 cttctagcaa ggtgaatgtt gagttcgcac atgctctcag gggaaaaaag ccccgatttc
    11401 ctcagtgtcc ttgaaagggc tgtcagcaac tccagagacg gttccatccc agaggattga
    11461 tatgaaagtg gcacgtggtg gtgtatgatg ctcgcaaagt cgcatctggg ttaccataac
    11521 ctcaagatgc cgatgccgcg cagtggaatg aaaggcagcc ttgccaggcg cagggcttta
    11581 gtagggtaga tacacatatg tgctcgagcg catcgcgagc cgagatgtcg tttgggggtt
    11641 gtagggattc gttcgtagat gaaggagacc gacttacact tatcacgggg atgagcaggt
    11701 ctgggttgac aaaaccaagc gcggtgcacg ccctgggcct ttgcggtgcg gtcgcgattg
    11761 atcagtcaga aagggtcagg gctgtaggca cagactaaat gctgtacagg acaggccagt
    11821 ccaaactcgc gatgcgttag gggtacacgg ctatcgccaa ctcggacctt gagggtttcg
    11881 tggatttggg aaatgcacca cagtcgcgct agaactggaa ggagaacgcg gctgattggc
    11941 accccgggca gccgccaatt ggcaccagcc acctctggtc atccccgcct aattacctgt
    12001 aggcacctat cttgaacatc tacacaacac ttcccacatg tattcgagaa aggcttccaa
    12061 ttcatctgtg atattctgac tgtttatgga ttatcaatac cagggccatg gcccggatgg
    12121 ccattgaagc cgagtcacta ttgatagcca gtggaaggcg gagccgggtg taaatatctc
    12181 ttgtaatgcg ccatgcttca tgacttggat ttcttttgtc tattctcaac aattcatcat
    12241 acacgctcga gtctgtttct atagtacaag agacgcttgc ttgtaaccca tctagaactg
    12301 atccaatcca aaacgtctgt acatggtgga ataatacatt gaagtcgttg cgtgaaagtc
    12361 tgctggaaag cgtaatgaca gcataagagc tagccttcgt agtctaagtc atgaccatcg
    12421 tcgccatacg ggatgggcct atggggtaag tttggatacg acaagagttc ctgcttgctc
    12481 aacggaggct ttcctgttgg ccaagcatct gccgtgaaca atccctgctc gtcacaccag
    12541 ctgtcatcat caatgatgcc gcttgacgga atatctgtaa cagcgtttga cttgaggagg
    12601 agtctctctt ggagaacaac atcaatggac caagacaacg tctcctgctc ggcggtgaag
    12661 tcaggctggg ttttcctggc ggtatagatg atacccgctt ttccaagccg cagcgcattc
    12721 tccatcaggt ctttcagttg tcgtggatcc aacttcatgt aagtgctgac gatatgcttg
    12781 ctgcgccaat cgtcccatcc ccaaggtatg ggcttccagt cctaaggtca ggtgagtgat
    12841 gattcctggc accaagtcga tcaatgatgg acttacttcg actgagatag atgagcagat
    12901 atcccgttga acagtgaccc gcagcgtctc ccagagatcc tccagctccc gaatctccat
    12961 ggaactcatg acacgcaaat gatgaagcct atcatcgggt tcccacatct tgggcatcca
    13021 tgcgtatgag gcgtagacac catggaaaca ctcagagtaa agccaccatc tcgcaacggc
    13081 tccacgcaac ctgagctctt cgcttcgtct taggcatcga ctgtcctctc ggtttttatg
    13141 ccatcgatgc ctggggtact cctcgaccca ccaatcgact actttcacca tgttccatat
    13201 acgaccaaga tcagtagagt ttagaacaat ctttcgtgga cagatcagct tgccgtctct
    13261 gaacccgacg gcacattgca taagatccac gtgattacct gggcctctgc cgacgtcgac
    13321 gctgattctc cgagggtgca gcatggcatc tggggaaaag tcccgtttat caacagtgta
    13381 cacgagaagc agagattcga actctaccag tcgagcgaga atggtcgtca tgactgcagc
    13441 ttgattctcc ttgaaaatgc cgaagagcct cttgttcaag aggacgaatg tcgtgagatc
    13501 acgaacgcct atgttgttca ttatcgcaag aatgagctcg gcaggaatga cctcgaaggg
    13561 acgacaaatc cgggaggcca tgatgacgat gctgctaatg agataattct tgttcggata
    13621 ttgctgactc tggatgaagc gacacgatca aagagttgaa tggtagtctg aagacagtga
    13681 gcttccagtg caaacacccg aggcgtcaga cttcttcata ccttggatta tatgttgacg
    13741 gcgaataaca aatgcgacag ggttgcctgt tggaccagct ctccggaacg ccgtatcctc
    13801 tcttggaact cctttccttc tataacggtc taccgctgac acgagaatgc aacgtgtttg
    13861 cagtctacta aacgcagtat cccggcctcc tactgctctc tatttcacgt ttactcagct
    13921 ctcacgaatg agaagactgt cgacttgagc aagtcgaatt caaagctaaa tttggacaat
    13981 gcttccaaac tttcgccaac ctcacccccc gtgatatcga ggagggtgat caactccgtg
    14041 ggtttaaatg atggaaaccc ctcccttggg gctatccagt atgaaagaga tgcgtgggaa
    14101 catcatcggt agcgattgtt gtatagccat ggtggcgtgg tctggacgct gttttgccat
    14161 gtttacgtgg ttggagggag aaaggaaagc ccaagccgcc acgtcttgac tcacttgcgt
    14221 ttgacgtgca agagagactc ctgacgtgac gcggactggg gtgtctctgg tggaacccac
    14281 caaaaggtcg gcaagcggat tatccccgca gccgatactt gcggactgga atgggaaccc
    14341 aagttacagg acgaagctac ctacaggaag ctagtcccaa atcggggttt ggcctccagt
    14401 tttcgaacat tctattctcc cagttgtagc gctttgtgtc actatggagc agtacactct
    14461 gaagcgaggc tgatgcaatc cctacggagt gcaatgagtg atatatgaca tacgggaatc
    14521 gcagctatcc actgtgccca ccagcgtgta ggtacagtac atacttatcc catgccagtg
    14581 ctggcttatc tctttatcta tcccgcagct gaaggcagct tgtcgcacag tcgtcagctg
    14641 gcactaccat cgtctcctta caataaacgt ctctaggtaa ccaggcattg ttgtcacttg
    14701 ataatatatt gctcaagact agagcagagg ccccgacagt gatgaagctt ttcatgccca
    14761 gaaatatctc gaatctcaat acgactgtga actcggctgg gtttcccgct acactcctcc
    14821 gttgcgccgg gagcttatat tcacatcagg taataagggt gataaatatg cttgacatgc
    14881 ggcgcaggcg ttcctgtata gcggacaaat tgagtatata agttatgaga tgttaggatg
    14941 cggtgacgat atgccatttc tcaatggtgg ccaatgacca ttgaccattt gtgggggact
    15001 agcatgcatg ctactcttgg agaccactac ccggcagtgg ctgactgcag ctggacaagg
    15061 ggttctcggc ctatgttgga tcgcgcgcta taacaggcat gaatggaaca catatatatg
    15121 gtatgtgcat ccgcccaagt ggacgcttca tgtctaggca acctaagttt gtggtgtcct
    15181 cctttccagc cagcgccctt gttacagtga cactcatgaa cattgcatat caaagctttg
    15241 cttgagtttg gttacgtaga gcataagatt tttaatggac atcaacggaa gcgtggtgat
    15301 ttttggtgga ggtgagtatt gcaacttacc tatgtattaa gcattgagtc ccctgaaagt
    15361 taacggcttc tgcagcgagt gggattggaa aggcgtgctc agaggctttt gccctagaag
    15421 gcgcagcaga agtaatcatc gcagacctca atattgatgc tgcagaggag gttgctagag
    15481 ggcttactgg tatcgctacg gcagaaagct ttaggtccag agcaatcaaa gtcgatgtcg
    15541 cgtcagaaga gtcggtaaag aatgctgttg aagaagctgt ccgctacttg ggacgcatcg
    15601 actattgcgt taactcggct ggggtaagtc gactctccgt tctattcact atcacccagt
    15661 cgcatgtttt gacgattatc gaacttagat aggtgtcaag gtcgcgaaag aaatgtcaga
    15721 agctgacccc tctgacttcg atcgcttcct acgcatcaat gtcatgggga cattcctagt
    15781 tacgcgttac gtttctgcgg caatgagaac tcaggcaccc acggccgtgt ctgcttcatc
    15841 cgccggaaaa cgtggtctta cgaggggagc tatcgtaaat ctcggctcac tcgcttcatt
    15901 catatcacaa cccggacagg tccagtacac agcatcaaag catgcagtgt tgggtgtcac
    15961 aaagaacgcc ggtaagcgga atcccaccct ccctcaaata tcatccttga ctgacgccac
    16021 tatagcactc gataatgcgg cacatgccat ccgcgtgaac tgtctatgtc catcttgggt
    16081 agatactccg atggtaaggc aggctgtgga cagcgtacca gggttacaac agacgatcga
    16141 atccgtgata ccaatgggac gcatagcgtg caccgaagag gtggccgatg cagtcatttt
    16201 cttgtgtagc tataggtcga gctacatgac tggctgtgcc ttcattgtgg atggtggaac
    16261 ttcgctctcg ggtaaactct aatgttacgt tcgggaatcc tgccaaggag gagattctgt
    16321 cagcttggag gaatcttggc tctcaatagt aaacatcaac ggggtatcaa agaaccgaat
    16381 catgcatttg cctctgtccc gacttcaatt gcttacctgc atatgcgtat gtcatcccag
    16441 gtccggaact gggggccacg ctaactccaa ttgaagcccc tggaaatgat cttgtcccga
    16501 cgttgcagtc aactgaacat agcagcctta tcaagatggt gtcaggttgc acatatgcat
    16561 gctatgcagg tatcatttat gtaatgtaca tggtactatg tatgccacat tttgcctggc
    16621 tttatgatcc tagctagctc aggcagatcg gtagaaaata gaaacctggc tttccaaagc
    16681 cacatataac ttcacactga acaagcttgg gttgatacca ggtccacaag gtattgtcat
    16741 ctactctcac aatcaattca aaagttccgt tatagcctaa ggcagaaatg gatgcaaccg
    16801 agaagctcga cacgacggga tcgggatatg tcactaatgg ctttcctgcc cctggactcc
    16861 cccgaacgat gcgtcatatt actggattca actcgaaagg cgaatccgta tttctcagta
    16921 ccgactcagg agaccaccac cggataatgg gagaacaaca ggctgttgct aacataatct
    16981 attcgacgaa cgagacccct gttgaatgca atggtgaagt tgatatcaag catgccaagg
    17041 agaacgaggt ttgtgatcca accgaaccgc gcttgttatc tgggaactac tgatgacacc
    17101 tgttcagccg ccgcttcact accccaatgg cactgtggct cgcatggtcg actttgctcc
    17161 tggagtcaag tctcctatgc atcgcgcagt ttctcttgac tatggcgtcg tcttggaagg
    17221 tgtctttgag ctgacacttg actcaggtga gacgcgcatc atgagaaggg gagacgtcag
    17281 tgtgcaaagg gctgcggctc accagtggcg caacatcacc ggcaatggca caatgccagg
    17341 ccgtatgctg tatattcttc tcgactgcaa ggacgtctat gttgagggga agaagatgga
    17401 aggatacctt ggcttattgg gccagtacta ccaaggcagt cagcattgat tcatccagtt
    17461 actacacctt aagcctgaat atatgtggtg tgcgattgac cacttggagt ttgtgtacat
    17521 gaaacatcgc tccattttga agtatagtgc tcttaaagtg gcactactag taactatgca
    17581 agaacaaccc acatctagtt gtaattatcc actttaatat cacctttgcc tctcgtttct
    17641 gatcttctcg agatcgaaca gaagcgagaa gatgtaatcc taaagagatc agatccagca
    17701 gactgggtag cgatgcttct aaaccttacc catacagtgc gccatccaac catatcaagt
    17761 aagcgcacca gaaaggttgt gtttccatac caaaaccaag cgggcggaga ccgactcgag
    17821 ctttgcttga ctaccttctc cgcatatgtg aagcggtcgg tggtttctag gacgattact
    17881 tcgcttgaaa cggaaaaggc aagtatcaaa tacgtacttg ggcttcgctt aacatgctgt
    17941 cgaaaagcgt atgagagagg ggcatagaat gaatctgttc atgcttgtga acggtgaacg
    18001 gcaaaaggac tatctcgacg ttgagatcca ggctagtact tggtacgaac cttccggcaa
    18061 tgctctatcc acatcgttac ttaggatatt cgtgccaatc tcaccactga taaccttaca
    18121 tgaaacgtat cagttttatt aacgtataga gaggactgac gattacacat acggtaagga
    18181 ctttgacgct aatggtcaca gtgagcagct cagaaccgtt cattgcgctt gctggatcac
    18241 ttactcaagt ggtgccatct caacccgaag tgtgtttgac cagtggtgta gagctgcttt
    18301 ggaggcattg tatgaagcta tttccttggt tggtaagatg atttcaggaa actaaaagat
    18361 ggtttcttac atccgtatac gtaaggcacg ataccaccaa cggagccgat gttaacaata
    18421 gttccagatg acctgatgag catgtcatga aaatgatgga ccatacgcat cggcccaaat
    18481 acattgacat caaacatggc ttgcacggca gatacatccg tatcgatggc agtcatggta
    18541 taggctggca aacttagctc agtttaaaga cctacactgc accgtgcggc atcttaccta
    18601 tcccactatt atcgataaac attatttaga gatctctagg agatacacta tgcaatgggg
    18661 tatcttacgc attattgaca agtatttcaa ggaagcctcc cgtgagaatc ttcacatttc
    18721 tcttcaattc taccaccgac ttttcatcag ttacatcaag gcgaaaataa atgatcccgg
    18781 ctttatcaag atgacctgaa ggttgactag gaagaagagt agcaatcgga tggaagttct
    18841 gctttgcgta ttcccggacg agggcctccc ctatgccgcc ctggccacat ctacacttgt
    18901 cagcaaacga tgcaatcgat ccaaagatac gacaacataa gctcacccag tgaccaaggc
    18961 aaatcttttc ctgtccgcca tgctggcctt gaatagtatg atctatgctt agagagagat
    19021 acagatgatt gccgtttcga agcaggcgta agagccaaga gaaggatggg ctgccaccct
    19081 actgatgacc agcgacggca cacaaatact cggaaaacgg ccaatgggaa tacaacacaa
    19141 cgagaggggc agatgaggta ccttatcttc tcgtgggcaa ccaaactgca cactgcaagc
    19201 atgctgtgcc gtcgatttac agaaatatgc aatgcagcac cctctggatg acttcgtatc
    19261 aacacatggt acgtctagat cgttctgaag tgcgagttct cagtacaaac gtttggtagg
    19321 tgacccctgc gcttgtcgtc actatgcggc caaggagact agaacgcttg aggtcaagtt
    19381 gtgtgagggt ttcctgaggt atcaggaaac ttaaaggata cttcttcgag atctggattt
    19441 gaggtactca atacagactg aaatcgagtt acacaaaaag tgtaccgtgc tgctgacgat
    19501 gcactttcga tcgggcacat cttacgcaga ttgctgcagt acccgccagg gttcagctgt
    19561 gagtctcccc aatcctaccc cgaaacccag attagccatc aattgcaata accacgattt
    19621 tcccataaca ttatccgata tcgaactttg atactatcaa ttcgaatatc caaaagaaaa
    19681 taagccgagg gacaccacaa tgtttatggc gcaatgcatg ctcatgtaga cagtctgttt
    19741 ctcctttagc gatttgagat ttataagcgg gagacgtaac gccatattag tgctccgtcc
    19801 gtactactcg tcccgtcatg atagactatg cctaccatca actgaatctg catgaatact
    19861 acttatactt caagtctact tgagctaacg tgtgttggga aacgtgtata gagataagcc
    19921 tcggtatgtc tgagccaaca actacccagg gcagtagttt cattcccacg ccggatactg
    19981 taacctgcat gacttcagag atggatgacg acccggtatg tgtcgttgga ataggtatgc
    20041 gcttatttct acttttccgg tgctcctgct agcctctcga atgctcaaat atgttttgta
    20101 tagcttgtca ccttcctggg ggcattcgtt cgccttctga tctttgggag ttcctgattc
    20161 ataaacgaag cgctcagtca cgagtaccag ctagtcgctt caatatcaaa ggcttctatc
    20221 atccggatgg gagtagagcg ggggttatga atgctgacgg agggtacttc ctccaagaag
    20281 acgtgcgtct gtttgagaat gggttcttcg ggatcaacag catggagaca gcatacagta
    20341 agttgttttt caagactacc tgcgtggctc accaggagac ttccccgtgt ggcaccccgc
    20401 caaagatcat cttccctgga agcatgttat cttctgtcaa aggtactatg tattgatggc
    20461 aggaaaatgt agtggacccg caacaacgaa agcttcttga agtggtgttc gaatgcttcg
    20521 agaacgcagg agtatccctc gaagagattt ccgggaccaa tactggggtc tatgttggaa
    20581 actttaccgt tgatcatcaa acgatccaag cgcgggaccc agatactatc catcgatata
    20641 atgcgactgg gggcagtacg accattcttg ctaaccgaat tagccacgtg tttgatcttc
    20701 aggggcccag gtgaacaaaa tccaaactgc acgcagcaca aaccgccttg ctgatcccca
    20761 gacttagctc cacaactgat acagcatgtt cttcctcact atactgtctg gacagcgctg
    20821 tcaacagcct taagagaggt gactgcgatg gcgctgtggt tgcggctgtc aacttgatta
    20881 cctccccaga gcaatgtctg gcaacaatga aagctggcgt tctgtcccct acatctacat
    20941 gccacacgtt cgatgcttca gccgacggct atggacgagc agacggtgtg aacgccattt
    21001 atttgaaacg cctttcctct gcaatgaggg atagaaacaa gatatgggca ctgatccgtg
    21061 ctactgctgt aaacgcgtga gttgatactg gtactagtcc tgtgtcaatg gttggcctaa
    21121 tgcatgagta tagctgcggt agaacccctg ggattactca gcccagtgca aacttacaag
    21181 aagctgtgat tcggaaagcg tacagcaatt cgggtctaag ttttacagac acggactata
    21241 tcgaatgcca tggcacggga acccctgtag gagatcccat cgaagttgaa gcaatttctc
    21301 gttgcttttc attatcaagg gaatcgccct tgttgattgg agcggtaagt tcgccttcgg
    21361 atcatacact ggaatattaa accagatgat ttaatattta aacgcaggtg aaaaccaatc
    21421 tagggcatag cgaggcagct agcggattga cgtccatcat caaagttgct ttggctttcg
    21481 agcacggtaa aattccacct acatttggag tgacgaggat aaatcccaat cgtaaatgtc
    21541 cacgccccaa cataccaatt tgaaccactg atttgactct attagtaccg cttgattcat
    21601 cgaagatgaa gattgctacc gaactagaag actggcctag acatttgcgc agagctagca
    21661 tcaactcttt tggatatggg ggcaagtcat ccccttctcg tagccaaatt gcaaagccgt
    21721 aattcctcgg tttggaacta caaaatccag tgctaacata gaaaaggagc aaatgcacac
    21781 gctattctcg aagcattcga tgtttctatg atacttgatc agccactagg ccatgaagct
    21841 caagtggcta attccggacg gcgacttgtc ttgcccgttt cggcggcgac aaacaaagct
    21901 ttggatgacc gagctcgcca aatatcgcaa atcgcttcat cctgtgacag caagactttg
    21961 gaaagcctag catacacttt gacgacatgc agatcattac tcaagtctag gcaggttctc
    22021 ctggctgagt ccggccagga tggaggcact gatctggtga atgtcgaaat caacgatgtc
    22081 tcttcaggcc cactaccttt cgtcttcgta ttcagtggtc aaggggccca gtactcaggg
    22141 atgggaaaag aactccttgc tcggaatgag tctttcctag cggggattcg ggaattagac
    22201 cgcactttac aagccttgcc caaggatagg gtcccaagct ggtccataga gcagtccatc
    22261 ctcaaccctg gagatacaag tcaaacgcag aaagccatac acagccagac actttgtacc
    22321 gctctacaaa ttgctatagt tgacctgctt aagagctgga acgtgaaacc catggccgtg
    22381 gttggacatt catcagggga gattgcggcg gcttatgctg caggcctcat gagcaacact
    22441 caagccatac tcgtcgccta cttcagaggt tatgcggtcg accaggtgaa atccacgggc
    22501 tccatgatgg cggttggcct tgacgttcaa actgcccatg atctcatccg gaagaacgat
    22561 ctcgaccagt ccgtgtgcat agcttgtgtc aatgcaccgg agagcgtgac tctcagtgga
    22621 tcaacagagg gcattcgagc actggaacgt caactgcgaa agcaacagac gttctgtcgg
    22681 gtactttcaa cagacggtcg ggcatatcat tctaatatga tgaaggatgc tagcaaactc
    22741 tacgaagata tgttgagtcc attatttgaa caccagagcg tcccatcgcg gcacgcagct
    22801 gcgcaaatgt attcctcagt ggggaactac ggtgacacac cgaagaaccc ggatactagt
    22861 acagactggg cgcaatattg gcgcgaaaac ctcgagaagc cagtccagtt cgacctcgcc
    22921 ttgagaagtg taaccgcttc caaggacctc caattcatag agatcggccc ccacacaact
    22981 ttgaaagggc ccgtgaacca gattcgcaca agcatggaac gtggtacaga tcgtttccgt
    23041 tatgctccaa gcttgatccg cggccgagac gcggatctat gtatgaagca attggctggt
    23101 atactgttta tgcatggtta tagtttgaat tggcaacacg tcaactctgt aaggatgagc
    23161 aatcgaagcc ctctacacaa tatacctccg tatccgtggg actacgaaaa taccaagctg
    23221 ctttaccacg aatcacgctc aagtcatgag ctgcggaatc gaaaacatat gcgccacgag
    23281 ttgttggggt cacaacagcc cactggcaac ggcattgact gcagttggcg caatgatagg
    23341 ctacgtctca aagagatgcc atggctgcga gatcataagg ttggaggtca aattgtcttt
    23401 cctgcggcgg gttaccttgc aatggttatg gagggcttaa gccaaattcg agacgatgaa
    23461 gccttgtctc aaccagtagt gcctgcattc gatttctgcg acgtcaattt caacgccgcc
    23521 ctggtgatcg atgacgaaga tagcctattg accgcagata cagaactgca tacggttata
    23581 tcaccacgga agatctccac gacaagcata tcctccagtt ggtatgattt ctccatctct
    23641 tcgtggaaaa ccggaaaatc aaggctacac tgcgttggca gtgttcggga gactaatgat
    23701 atggtacctg atagaagtac caccatccat caggcggatc gattagagag aattcccaca
    23761 gaccgctggt atgaaaaatt cgctttggaa ggactgggct tcggtaaaag ctttcattca
    23821 gtacccttca ttgaggtcaa cggtagtaga gatcgatacg aagccgttgc gattacaaag
    23881 ttcatcactc accctacgga aggccatggc acatactatc ccatgcatcc tatcactatt
    23941 gacgcgtgcc tgcaagcagg aattatgagt acatgtgcag gaatcattag tcagcttcaa
    24001 gggtatttgc ctgtcttcat caagggatgc cttattaaga ctgtacctcg atcttcaagg
    24061 ctggactcgg aagccacgat tcatgttcga tcctgccgaa ctggggtctc tactcaacgg
    24121 atacactgta ctctccgaga tgctgcaggg aaaacaatga ttgagatggg agatgtgcga
    24181 atgtctttgt acgtaggaaa aattggcaac gacacaagta aaacagagga gggcatggat
    24241 tcccaacgcc atccatgcct acgtgtccaa tggaagcctg atgcccatct tctgcagccc
    24301 ggtttgagat ccaacttgag caaatatatt gcctcctttc ttcagcatca ggacccagac
    24361 ctaacagaag atgaggacat cgctacaatt ggggcattgc tcgaccttgc aggccacaag
    24421 aatcctcaaa tgcgcattct ccagctcgga gaaagttgca gctgcaaaac aaagagatgg
    24481 gacagtttct tagacaagac tactcatttt ccaagatacc tatcgtggca cactgctact
    24541 atgacagcag atgggactct attgctcgat ggtgtggata agggaccatt tgattctatc
    24601 atcgtcacgg gggtgagtga aaggaatcag gaatgtgaga gatcttacgc agtcgcttac
    24661 tacttatcca gcggagtaat tcggagaaat tctggaaatc ttgttcgact tcgattatct
    24721 ccagccttgc ggacgatggt atcattatta cccataaaac agcaacagct cagtcagctc
    24781 ttgaagctgc agacttttgg gcaaccgagg ttgatagcaa atcgctgctc tgtcgacgaa
    24841 tccctcgaat gtgctcactg ggaaacaaag ctgtggtcat tgtggtatgt agtagtcttc
    24901 cgtcactaag tcgtttcgtc tgtttaaagg ttgttgtttg acattacctt caggttgaca
    24961 acccttctgg aactattctg gagttcgcat ctttccttgc cgaacaatta cgacaagctg
    25021 ggacaatgag agtgcaggtc attcccatct gtcatatatc agagattaca agtttcgaag
    25081 actcagtgtg catctcgttg attgagattg aacatccctt tctggccagg ataagacagg
    25141 ctgaccttga tcttctccgc tgcataacca acgttgcaac acagttgctc tgggtgacgg
    25201 gggctggtat gctgagcccg aaaggactca agccggactt gaccctatcc agtggactgt
    25261 ctcgagcgct gatgctggaa cagccttcat tacggttcgt cgttgtggac gttgggaccg
    25321 aggcctttga aagctccaca aaggaacata catgcaacaa catcatagct gcactgaacc
    25381 atgcaggaag gattgacgat aaagagtatg tgcaacttca cggtatactc tacgttagtc
    25441 gtttcagtcc ggacagcaac ctaaactccc tgttccaacg ccgactccag ccagcggatc
    25501 gcaaggagat gtgtactctg ggtacagcga agcccgcaag gttgtcaatt ggaaaagtag
    25561 gaatcacaga cacgattcat ttccagcagc tgcgggaacc acaaaccgac ccgccggccg
    25621 gcttcgtaga tatcgagatg caggtcatga gcctgaatgc gaaagacgtg tatgcactca
    25681 atggccgcgt tgagactcag aaggggacaa tcgccatgga gttcggcggc gttgtaatag
    25741 cgaaggggcc cgatgtgccc gacacccagc ttaacattgg cgacagagtt gtagctgtca
    25801 gcccgaacca cttcaccacc accgtacggg ttcctgcttg ggcggcccag cgcatcaagc
    25861 cagacgagga cctcagcatt atgtcggggc tccccatagc ctacagcacg gcgttgtacg
    25921 ctctagacga tcgcgcgcac cttcgacgag gggagtcaat tttgattcat tcgggaacgg
    25981 gggccctcgg cattgcgacc atcactctag cccaacgtat gggtgctatt gtctacacca
    26041 ctgtcagctc cccagccaag aagacctgga ttatcgaaaa cctcggcgta gcgcccgcaa
    26101 acatattcca ctcccgggaa gctgccagtt ttgtcgttgg tgtgagggaa gcaacacaag
    26161 gccgtggggt cgacgtgatt atcaactctc tcactggcga tctgatgcat gctagctggg
    26221 actgcatagc tgaattcggg cgtttcatcg aggtcggtaa acgcgagcta gttgacgctg
    26281 gcaagttaga catggctgtc ttcctcagaa atgccacttt caccgctttc gatctgagtg
    26341 aattgttctt ccatagggaa aagtactatc gcgacttgct cgtcgggtaa gtgaacgtcc
    26401 gcgcagaagc gatgcggccc tcctactgac ataatgcagg aaaatgagag aggtgcttgc
    26461 tttattccgc ttaggggaaa tcaaacccat gccgaccaga aaattcgatg ttgcagatgt
    26521 ttcagatgcc tatcgatact tttcgacgaa agataggata ggtaaagttg tgatctcatt
    26581 ggaaaaccaa gagagcccca tcccggtgtg tacctttatt actactataa caagcagcca
    26641 tataactaac taccgatagg tgtctcctgc gccatgtctc acggtgctga atccagacaa
    26701 ggtatacctt ctcataggct gccttggggg acttggacgt agtctcagtc gttggttttt
    26761 gtcccgtggt gcaagaaatt ttgtctttct tgggaggtca ggcggcgaca agccggcagc
    26821 caagaacctc atagcgcaac tccgagaagg cggtgcgaca gtctttgcag tacgcggcga
    26881 cgtatgtgaa acgcacgatg tagctcgggc agtcaagtgt tgcgttgaca cggggaggcc
    26941 cttgggaggc gttgtacaag catccatggg gttgtccgaa agccttttct cgcttatgac
    27001 aagcgatgcc tggcagaaag ccattcagcc aaagtggaca ggcacatgga acacccattc
    27061 ctctatacgt gggattgata atcacctcga cttttttcta ctcttatctt caatatccgg
    27121 caccgtgggg acagctacgg aaagcaatta ttgcgcggcg aatgggtttc tcgatgcctt
    27181 cgcgcgcaag tgccgcgtag atggaatgcc tgcggtctcg cttggcctcg gaatggtatc
    27241 cgaggttgga tatttgcacg agaacccgga gatagaggcc ctgctgctac gtagagggat
    27301 ccagccgctc acggaggaag aattcctaca gatggtggat ttcgctctac tctccgcgaa
    27361 agacagcgtc gtaaacacat cattggattc acctttggcc cacctcctca ccgggttgga
    27421 accgctaaga cttcgtcaac tgaaaagcca aggctttgat atcagccaca acacagcgca
    27481 ggaccctcgt gcatccatct tatcggctgc cctggaggct gatcgggaac acgatgataa
    27541 tatacttgat gagacccaaa cctgggtcac tgctccttgg ctgaaggatg taccatctaa
    27601 cgccctagca accctaaggc agcaggctga tgcgccttcg ttagaagcgg cggttttacg
    27661 gctatctaag aagtgtttcg gtaatttgat cttgcttgca ccagatcaga tagacgagca
    27721 caaaccgctg aatgcctacg gtgtagacag catgattgcg tctgaattcc gtacatggtt
    27781 ctggagtgcg ttcaaagtgg atgttccatt cctggatatc cttagccaag aaaagtctct
    27841 gcttgcactt tcgactttca tcaaggccaa gttgattcag agttgagtag tgtccgttca
    27901 taccagtgga cgataaagtt gatttcatag attggccaga ttctagaacc aaaagtgtcc
    27961 gtaacgtgcc attcacattt cgagcaagct acaagaattt ccattgacga tgaagtgatg
    28021 tgaatatgag gtacacttgc ttgaatgtga gagcttatct taggtgttag actgtacgtg
    28081 gtgaggatgt aagagtgaaa cagatcaaga tgaactgtcg cggtccttga ggtcaattca
    28141 gcacactcga taagcatcaa tacagcattg gaagaaagcc aaggatgtcc attatgatag
    28201 tgcaacgagc ttaaagttcc taaattaatc gaataggcac cacggactag tggttggagc
    28261 gagctatagt gaatggtata tgaagttcga cgcgaacgtt caggccataa gccctacgca
    28321 catctcatca gtttacagtg aaataacacc gtgttcagaa agtttagtgg tattccaact
    28381 aagagagcca gcttaaatct ggagccacat catatcatca ccctcataga tactacctag
    28441 gcagcgtgtt agccgcctag tatgtgctgt aatgccgagc acagtgtgac tgattgatga
    28501 ttgacacgag atatgtgccc tgtccttgac ttttgacttt gaccccggta tgggggcgat
    28561 ggtttccatt attacatagc tgagtaattg atctatcggt gtgagtggga tgtgcatatt
    28621 cgcttagaaa agggatctgt acgggtatcg taccaccgcc gatctagcga ggtcaatttc
    28681 agcctgcatt atcttgccgc aagtactgct gcagtgtggt acatagcgat cggttccact
    28741 aattcatctt tacacaacat gagatgctcc ggccgtggct tacatctcgg ctgccgctgc
    28801 cagcactgtc gtcccacgta acattgagat actaccgagc ccccgaggtg ctgtgcctga
    28861 ttgtatgatc tagactattt gcacatgacg aatcctacgt tggacacggg aaggtgatgc
    28921 gggtaaaact tatcgtctta ttgtcccgga tcacagctat ctagtacaac cccaagtagc
    28981 attggaagga tcggggagca cctatagaaa tgcacatttc acggccttgg tcagccgtcg
    29041 ctctcaagta tgctgatatt ggacgtagat atgcaggact tcggcgctgt caaaactgta
    29101 tagccaatga ataaaagctg cacttactac atagctgcct taaatagacg tatctttcag
    29161 aaggattcag aaagcctggt cagatggtac caccctgaaa ccataccgag atgcttgctt
    29221 cctaagtgaa atatgtcgtt atctcggcca gccggaccgg acactatggc caagcattgt
    29281 tctttcaaaa ccccaatatt catgcacgtc agcttggcac tacccgaaga aagatgacag
    29341 catcagtcgg ccgattatta tacataaccc aatgcaacct gagctataag gtgcccagtg
    29401 gggctgacgt tgccttcttg ccgggcgcag gagcgggccg cacactgcac gcattgacca
    29461 gtgtagcaat cgcttgcctc tgacttggct gatgaggttc agatgatcct tttcctattc
    29521 gccagagacg tcctgcgagc gatcagcaat gcaaagtcct tcctccacgc tgcagctgcg
    29581 cccgcccgcc cgcgttatga gcacattacg caacacaacc ctttctaaag acctgaggac
    29641 tgcaaaagaa tcgtttgatg gcaccctcaa tggatttgtc aacgtatgaa caattcgcct
    29701 aaccgactat actattgtta gattgcaatg gacagaaaag ctgcagtgaa ctttcgacgc
    29761 accacatctg cgggggtctt gcagcgtagc gcgtcatccc ccaactgcgg gatccgatca
    29821 tgatggggag taagcaagcc tcaatccatt ggtggaccag aaggctttgc ggatggacat
    29881 gccttattga tagtccgcgt ccatttatgt acccggctca acttcaccca gaggttgagc
    29941 acctgggacg aagagtcgca gtagggcctt ttagtggcta aagtatttca gaacatgaat
    30001 ggtcgataca cacagaagaa gaatctattg ataaaggaac atgcattctt ccgatgctaa
    30061 gagtgacctt ccatgacagt tgcacagaaa tccggcaatc ccatattcag aaacaccatc
    30121 agatatagtc tcgtatagct atctgcagaa gcgtgaattt caacggctta gcgccgagta
    30181 gtacataata cttcgccaat atgtcaagga agtggcggca ccgcaggacg ctgttgattg
    30241 ctcaagtttg aatcttcact ctttgtggag ctcagtttcc tcaaaggcat agagttttgc
    30301 tcgtttatct cgttataccg attgtgtaag ttcggccgag accttttccg ggagaacagg
    30361 gacctgagcg ttcctgattg ggatgtattt cccaagtcgg ttcctgttgc ggccggcgac
    30421 ctttggccgc tacctagggt ggaacgtatc aggcgatcca tcgattctcc ggcctgctgt
    30481 accaagaata cgacgggctt cggagcagca ggcgcacaga acaccaggaa ccccgcagtc
    30541 aattcggcac tgcacagtat tgactgctta gagagttcat atgtgtaatc gttgctcgaa
    30601 acatatacaa ctccaaaggc tattcggagc gccgcacata tacagcctct gcaacatcgt
    30661 gcgggttagc atctgcatag aaagtaagac agtacgggaa atggtgatca tacaggagac
    30721 ctatgacaaa gacgacagaa acgccaactc gcttcctccg ggacatattc aggcgccaga
    30781 tgacaccttg ggggaggagg agaatagcaa gatcgaacag gaggttgacg agtgcagagg
    30841 tcagggataa gacggccgcg tctaggcagt gaccgccagg gattgtcttg tcccagtagt
    30901 attctcgcgg ggtgcacgac gtgcactcga gaatgatgtt gatgatatag taagtcgaat
    30961 tgagccctgc tatgatatag catgtccacc ggaaggcttt gcgactacct gggccaaaga
    31021 tgcgcgccca ttcgaggaga atggctgtct tcaagaagat catggtggcc aaatacatct
    31081 gagttcccag gaaaagattc tgcggtatat tttagtcaga ggtccaggtg gctagaccga
    31141 cgtttaggag aaaactgacg tagtagaacc acgccaggtt cttgagccgg aagtcccatc
    31201 catggacaaa gaagcctgaa gtagcagcca cgcggaacac gaaaacgcag ccggcaatgt
    31261 acgtgcccta tggtgataat gtcagtctac ttcagatgtt aattcttcgg tgatatctcc
    31321 tactatcgct ggtagtatca catctattgg gagacggatc agtaaacatt cgcagacacg
    31381 agatcagcag agaccagtgt gcatggaata cttacagtct cccagtgcgg gtcgattctt
    31441 catgtaagag gttctcgcat aggcgcggat aagaaggaaa atgagcgaga tggcaaggaa
    31501 tagcgaagta agcccattga tgagcgcgtt gccattcggt gggttgtcga ggttaggctc
    31561 aacgccatcg ggtgggggaa gaaccgcgcc ttccgggtct gccatgatgg agattcgaat
    31621 caatactaac tatcaccgtg caggcctctg agacttggta tagacaagat tccgaagttg
    31681 gcaaaagcga aaaggctcga gaggaggggt gtggtgagaa gacataatgt ggcacgaggg
    31741 cggcacaaga attcccgtcc ggccgtcagg atctctagca acctccagga gtctgtggtt
    31801 cagctcgttc acgctgtgcg acgtgaggca ggattgtggc tgcgctgctg actgctgggt
    31861 acattttggg agggtgggtg ctacccgcct cgttacacac acgcaagttg atgaggcggg
    31921 gttcttcaga gtcagtgagc tcacaagaaa acgggcgttt ctctcccttg caagaaaaca
    31981 cctgcgactg acgattacag cgcctgaaac agactccctt ccacgatatc cccttctgat
    32041 tacagagatt ccttcaacat gccagagcca caaccagaca ccaataacga ccccccctat
    32101 gaactcatct attggcatgt cattcctggc cgtggtgagc atatccgtct ctgcttcgtt
    32161 gaagctgggg tcccgtactc ggatacggct ttcatcgagg gtggaatgga caccttgcac
    32221 acttatatca gcgaacagaa cctcggtgat aaggtgaacc caccgcctct ggcccctcct
    32281 atcctgaagc acggggacct ggttatctcg cagacgccca acatcctgct ttacctgggt
    32341 ccacggctag gtttggctgc aggccagggc aatgacatct acaagatcaa cgccctcgct
    32401 cttaccgccc ttgatggttt tagcaacgag gtccataact gccaccatcc tattgctatc
    32461 gacctttact acgaagagca gaaggaagag tgcctgcgcc gcgtcaagga ttgggtgaag
    32521 catcggctgc ccaagtatct cggctatttc gaacgagttc tgtcgggaac ggcaagtggc
    32581 gagggtccct ggctgtatgg tggtgttctg acctgggcag acctggtctt cttccaggta
    32641 ctctaccttg ccttgttttc caatctcatt cccgattccc agtcgcacag caccatttgt
    32701 aatcttatgg attcgctgat aaccaactct tttccaagac tcttgatggc accagctaca
    32761 tgttccgcaa agccgtggct gccgcaaagc agtcgggcaa atacaaccgt gttttccaac
    32821 actacgaagc tgtcaaggca cggccacgca tcgctgagta tctcgccact gaaaagcgcc
    32881 agaaatattc aaattacgga gtctatcgat attacgagga gctagacgtg gtcgcagacg
    32941 agtaggatta ttcatggaat cattcaccta tgggttcgta actctcaccg tcaaagaccg
    33001 acaatggtca gccttgatgc ttgaagaaat ggagggctac ggccaaaaaa attgtttcta
    33061 atgccattgt gtattctaaa tctataagtc ttgttcacag cccaagatac ttggacgact
    33121 gtggccgtcg aagcgtgcgg aggcctggct tacgtctcgg ccatttcatt tcttcgttcc
    33181 gagtccttgg gcttttcttt cacactcttc cactcaatga aacaggcaag tatgaaagtt
    33241 gcagccgcaa atgccgttga accataaaat atcacacgta cgccgtatgc ataagcttcg
    33301 gctattgaag acctctgctc gggcttaacc atggcctgca agccagtgat tcccgcgcca
    33361 aagatttgct ctgctgtgat gttcggaata acactttgga cttgtcggcg tacgacactt
    33421 gtgaatatcg cactgccaat gctggtacca aggctaccac ccagatcttg gcacgtcgtg
    33481 ataatagtaa gcgctgtggg gacatcgcta ggatcttgga agaccgtctg ggcggctatc
    33541 tgtggaccat tgaacccaat gccgaagcca ctcagcgcta gtatttgata tccgatccat
    33601 cgtggagcag gagtagatgt ggtaagcgta gacagtagag ctgtgcctgc cgtacctagt
    33661 aagctgccta ccagcatgaa aggcgtgtag agccctaacc aagaaatagc aaggttcgcc
    33721 aagatctgga aagtgaaata gctgaggaag ctcgggattg tgtccacgcc cgattccagc
    33781 gcggttttat tttgcgcagc ctgaaagaat ataggcagct aggacgtaaa agtacattag
    33841 ccgcatgacg ttagacaaca ttgacaagtg cagcgattgg agacttacga agtaggtgat
    33901 ctgggctttg actgtctgca tgaacaggac atataatgcg gagcaagcaa cgcttctttg
    33961 cttaatgata cgcccaggta cgagcgcccg ctctccacgg cggacctgga cgaaggaaaa
    34021 caaaacaagt aggagcccgg tcaccacgta aagtgcaatc agctgccctc ctgtccaatc
    34081 gtaacgagtg cccccgaact gcaagaaaag cgtcaagcag acgacggcca gaacccagag
    34141 agcaaagcca agaatatcaa attcttcaag cagttgctta aagccgtcgc gcctgccctc
    34201 agggtctttg acagggcttc caaggggagc aagcagtaaa ctgaagccgc ctattggtag
    34261 gctgatccag aagcaccaat gccacgagag tcgcgacgtc aaggcaccgc caacgacggg
    34321 gcctgccgtc atcgtcgacc ctatgaccaa ggcgaagatg gcggtaatga taggtcgcca
    34381 gcggagcgtg atgatatacg acacgataat caagccgcct acgaacgacc ccgagatgcc
    34441 ggcgccggat atagctcgcc cgatgattac ggccgccgag ctaggtgcaa gcgctccgac
    34501 cagggtgccg agtaaaaata ggatgaatgc actgaagaag actggcttgg ctgggaaggc
    34561 cttatagatc tgggcccagg ccatctggca gcatgataac gagaggtaac tgtcgtcaga
    34621 gtcaggttga tagcgtggaa tctgaatgct cgctacactt actaggcggt tccataccag
    34681 ccagcatctg aagtgcttcc aaaagagtcc gtaatggccg gcacggcagg cgcaattaga
    34741 ttggcatcct aatacatcgt taggaccaac ggcgccgcga aacacggtcc actcgtaagg
    34801 gtgcatacta gaccaccggt aaatacagca acgccaaggg cgatgaatag cagagcgaac
    34861 cgcaccggag attccttctt tggttgctgc tcaacgttgg cgccgagatc tggaagcagt
    34921 tgatctggtc cacgggcctt ttctgattcc gccggcgtaa gcccttcttc tgccgcattc
    34981 actgccatct ttgactcgtc tctgctgcgt caaaacttgc tccaaaaact gttttcaagg
    35041 gccgaactgc tcatgccata tgctgatggg ggttcctggc cgaagtaagg gatgctcatc
    35101 tgcgatacct ctggtcggac actgccaaag ggtggccaac cgaacagtgg gcataggtgt
    35161 gactgaggga gctgcttacg tcgcacaaat ggggtaaggg ggtgggatgt tcggcaaggt
    35221 gactaaatta gcaatctaga accgtgaaag tcctgcattt gacattgtcg cttgatgcac
    35281 aggttgcagg ctaaccgagg gattcagccg gtacgttagg tagtagttgg gggcggatgg
    35341 gtaaggcgcc actcagcaaa gtcgtttgct ctaggcctta tgtacagagt acatcacagg
    35401 ttcccgcctg cttcgtttct gacttgtctc cgaaaacaga gacacctcat tatctgagac
    35461 ctcaatggta tgactgatca cgcaagctta ttgatcgcac ggatcgcatt ctttctacag
    35521 gcatcttgat ccttctcctc tgccactagt tattgatcct atgtatagaa tctgatagcg
    35581 gaagcaccgc aaagcacata tggtaaggca gatcttgtgc actgcgttga tgtggcttgt
    35641 tgggttgatt ttggtgtagt ggtcatcagg tctttagggg actattctga acgaactcag
    35701 gagagacgag agtaagatag acccatgcgg atttagttta taatagccca tgcactctct
    35761 agtatagagc agaattcttg gacactattc tgacccagaa ctggagcacc tcccaacatg
    35821 gccgaaatgg ttgaccatat ttatcgcctt gaggggaaat catcccatgc ttcgagcctc
    35881 agtcagacct atgaacctca cattcttcgt ggggcttggc ttctcactct cgcccgctat
    35941 tcagcggcag atgtgataca agtgaaggac atcgcctctg ctggttctgt tgagctacat
    36001 actagcgctg atagaccaat ccatatattt ctggagcagg tacgcaagaa catggttggt
    36061 gatgcttgct tcacgtacgg tcctgtacaa acgtacccct tagctgagcg ctgcctaaaa
    36121 gctggcaata tcaactttat gacggcgatc tgccatcaaa ctgcagattt atctcagctg
    36181 gttccatgtc acatagtatt agtcatcaag gatcatgggg tcaacatctt tgtcgacgaa
    36241 gcactttcgt cgagcaagca cgatgcaagt ttgccgaagc gcatcatggg ccagttcgaa
    36301 actgttgcgt ccaaacttca ggaggccata cccaagtcac tcattggcaa tattgacttt
    36361 atgagtcctc atgattggga ggttgccgcc agagatgaga tagcacgacc cccaaggaat
    36421 cgcagtacgc tgcataccat gatgttgaag aattcaagcc ctggctcgca agccatagaa
    36481 gctccggatg gtagcctgac gtacgcagag cttgatgatg cgtccaatat cgtcgcgcgc
    36541 aagctccagc aggctggcgt cgctcgtggc tcttacgttc ctctcttctt cgagaagtcc
    36601 aggtggcacc cagtctctgt gttcgcttgc tcgaaaatag gggcaccgtg ggtaacgatc
    36661 cctatcgaga tgccttcagg ccgagtacaa gctattatcg atcagcttca ggataacggt
    36721 ggacgaatga gtcgagtctg cctaagctcc gtccggcagc gtgacctagc cgcctcgtta
    36781 atccatacgg tgatccaagt tgaggaaaaa ttatgttctc caacgaaagc caatggtatc
    36841 cacactaacc acatggtacg cgggcacaac gactcgacgt cccgagcgga ggaatggggc
    36901 gatgttcagc ctgaggattg cgcatacgtg gtctttactt ccggaaccac aggcgttccg
    36961 aaaggtatcg caatctcaca agagaatata tgcagtttca taccctcttg gatcaaactg
    37021 cgtggacatc ctggaggtcc tgagattcga gagggccata tcctctccta tgcatgggat
    37081 gtgagtgtcc tagagatctt ggtgtccctc tgtacggggt cctgcttatg cattctttcg
    37141 gaagaagagc ggatcaacga cctgggtcca tctttggcac gaaacggtgt aacacacctc
    37201 catatcacac catcgctttc cgaacttctg gaccctgccg acctcccagc actgagacac
    37261 atacactttg ccggagagtg gacgacgcaa gccttagtta gtagatggtt acctagaaca
    37321 gaagttcttg tgacctatgg cccggccgag attaccaacg aatgttgtgg actacgcata
    37381 ctacatgcag ctggctttgg caatgggtgc atcgggcgac cattcgggtc gcgcgtgtac
    37441 gtggtcaacc ccgacaatcc gcatcagcgg ctgccccgag ggtttgtcgg cgagataatt
    37501 gtcgagggcc ccggagtttc agcgggatat ctagggaatc cggaggcaac tgccaacacc
    37561 ttcgttgaca acttgacctg ggcaccggcc gttgatggcc agccacgcaa gttttatcgc
    37621 acaggcgacc tgggctatat agatgcagac gggctgtttt tctgccgagg ccggaaagac
    37681 tcgcaggtaa aaatccgtgg gcagcgagtt gagctctctg aagtcgagca tcacatcaag
    37741 gccttcatgc ccggtgggtc cagtgtcgtg gttgatgcag ctacgctacg tacgggcacc
    37801 acagccttga cggccttctt acaggttgac aatagtatgt tacctgcctc tcgatatgct
    37861 ctcgtagaga gcttaaagag ccccttgtca gcgtacctac caccagcatt tcttccgtct
    37921 tcgttccttt tcgtcgatcg catccccttg ggaaacactg ggaaggctga taggaagaag
    37981 cttagagcta tggctgaagc tgctcccatg gggctctcag caaccaagtt gctggaaccc
    38041 aactcagcag agcctgttgc gctcaatgcc tccaatgacc agaccattat cactaatggc
    38101 ggattaaacg accttgagga gctgttgcga gaactgtggg ccctggttct ctgcttggga
    38161 gcggacaaga ttactgccac atcccatttc tttggacttg gtggcgattc cgttgctgcc
    38221 atgaagctgg tctcaatggc caaaaagaaa tccatatcta tttcttccgc tcagatcttc
    38281 aagaccccta ccttccaagc acttgtggcg tccatagaat caacatcaca accgcctcca
    38341 actacacaat ctacctcgcc acagaactcg catgcttcga aacttgctcc gttcccagct
    38401 cgaccattgc aagcagcagg aacacagaag agttcgaatg ccattagcaa gtcccccact
    38461 cctttggata gcaacgccga tgcgtattcc ggccttcagg ggtctgctgg cgacggtcat
    38521 aactctctgc aaatatcgcc gatggccaag ctcgaggaca cgacgacacc agcactggtt
    38581 gtcaacggca cagggaaatc tggcccgact aaacattcgt ccgatcacga ggctctcttg
    38641 aatggtgtac tgaaggatcg tcgtcagggc cccgagacac aaaaattcaa tatgaatgag
    38701 atcgttgcct catgggccat cgagccagaa tgcatcgaag atgttgctag tgcaacactg
    38761 attcaacaga gctctttgac gctgtcgcat cttgacaatg ccagaaacat catgcaatgg
    38821 gaattcaagc tcccatccag aacattgcat cagcgtctcc ttggcgcctg gcaacgtgtg
    38881 gtcgaccgaa attccgtact gcggacacgc ttcttccagt cgacagctgg cctgcttcaa
    38941 gttgtcctcg ctgacgactt tcactgggaa gtccgacgtc gggttgcctc tgcagaagcg
    39001 cgccttcacc tgcgtcagaa aatggccaag actgatggtc atctgagtga tctggtctta
    39061 ttccatgcgc ctggcgaaga caaacagtct ttggtatgga ctgtgcatcg tgccctggta
    39121 gatgagtacg cggcgaagct ggtcatgaat gctgtcgaca aggcgtacaa aggccacgtc
    39181 atgccacagc tggaatcttt cacttcgttt tcatctatga gtgcaagcgc tctgataacc
    39241 gaagctgaaa aggcatattg ggagactacc ttgggaagat gtcatagtgt tctttttccc
    39301 actgtttctg acctcaacct tgcgcgcgta cgtgcgaccg ccagcctgaa acgtgtggtg
    39361 cctgggttgt gtcacgccac cgccgccctc ttgagggccg cttgggcttt gatggtagca
    39421 aagacgacga aaaccaatga cgtcgttttt ggtgccgttg tgaatggtag gaatgacatg
    39481 agatcgacga atgtggtggg acctctgcgt aacgtcgtgc ctgtgcgact tgcagtcgac
    39541 ccaggcgtac aagtcagcga tttcatcgat cagatacata aagacatggc taccaccaag
    39601 gctttcgacc agacgcccat tgcgcaactg gctagtatca gcccaatgat tcttcgcgca
    39661 tgccagtttc aaaatatcct ggatatccaa attttgggct ccgatactga cgatactggt
    39721 ttcgaggcac tgagctgggc ggaatccgta gagcagccct ttcaggagtc aacccatgca
    39781 ttggcgatta gctgccttgt taaaccgcaa ggggttcact tagttgccca atacgacgag
    39841 aacacaatca aaagagaaga agtagaccaa gcgcttgcac agtttaccga tgtgttgcag
    39901 agactcgcgt ctgcgccgcc tgggtcgacc atccagagta tcttggggaa gcaatcatct
    39961 gtcagtcatg tcgatatcgc ccatatcgag gagtgtataa gaagatgtct gccgaaggat
    40021 gccgagtgcg cagttagtag ccttgtgcca ccaaacttgg ctccaatgct cgtcgctttt
    40081 atcagctcgg atgccgatgt aacagatttg gcttttgcca gtctgacgac ccaggtccgt
    40141 gatagactgg aggaggagct accggtgaac atggtccctt cggccttcta ccggatgcca
    40201 agtccgaccc agcatagaaa tcggccgggc atacaagcga accgaacggc accgccaaca
    40261 tttccggagt gggttcttgc gcagctccct gtggatccag ccgttatcca ggacttaaca
    40321 ccagcaacgc cttttcagac tgagataata ggtggtatga ttcagacacc tggcgcaggg
    40381 actttccttc gccggtaccc catcttaccc gagatggact atgaccgcct tagcaaggca
    40441 tgggatctcg tctgcgccgc gatgccgtgc atgcgcacac gcgtcatctg gggttccaag
    40501 gagaattccg gatgcctcgt tacgctctca acgtcgacag agttggaagt tggctattac
    40561 gacagcctgc cggctgccga agcaaggatc aacacactgc gcgtcgaggc gggaactcta
    40621 ggctcagcgc tcgctcgagc cgcggttgtc cacgtcgccg ggcatccccc tacctttgtc
    40681 tacgcgatga gccactgtgt ctacgaccgc gattcgctgg acgtcgtgtg gaatgcacta
    40741 tgcgatgggt actggtccgg actggtcccg cagacgttat taccataccg gtacctgatg
    40801 gatcacctcg gcggcattga tcttgcacca gcccgggagt tctggagcgg gtacctagac
    40861 ggcgccccgc ccaccgtgtt ccccactaat cccgcgcccg actacatgac ccggcctgct
    40921 agcagcgtaa gccttgcgat cccgttgctc cggagccacg gctccgtcgt tacgacggcg
    40981 actctcgtgc gagctgcctg gggcctcacc attgggtcgt atacaggttc cactgatgtc
    41041 gtgttccgtg ctttgctatc ggggcgcacc gtagacctcg atgagatcga ccgcgtctgc
    41101 ggccctacac tcaccaacgt ccccatccgt atacgcacca ctgaccagag cttgtccgtg
    41161 gcggaattcc tggagaaaat ccaggtggac ggcgccgata tcctagagca tgagacgatt
    41221 gggcttggcg ccattgcaga gttgaatgcc gaggctggtc acatatgccg cagctttaac
    41281 aatcacctag tggtgcatcc ggtggaagca ccatccaagt cgcggccctt accgctggga
    41341 caggagtcca taattatgga catgacaggc tatgttgcct ttgtgctgac ttgtagcctc
    41401 gacactgaac aggtagtagc cagcacgata catgacccgg tggttataga tgatgtagcg
    41461 gcacgagaag tacttgtcaa atttcatggt ttcttagctg ccctagcgtc cgccgagaca
    41521 aaggggggcc tgacggtcgg tgccttgata tctaagcaag agcagagcag gtagagttga
    41581 tttggatatt gtctttcaag cgcctcgtgt tttgttcgat ccaaattgaa tttacatgcg
    41641 gaaaagtgct gtctttcagc agtatatcga gagtacacat tcgttgatta atgagaatag
    41701 aattatgaat gaatgtcttc gcttaccata catgagaacc tatattagtg aaaatggagc
    41761 caaagagtgt tatgattggg cccgaacgta aacagcacca agcttacata aacagaaaga
    41821 aggcttcgct ggaaatgatg aatgtgtcag ccaaataaag atcttcgcca tacttgcccc
    41881 atttcgggat ttacaagata agatcaactt tatggtcagt ggaacacaaa agcaggctgt
    41941 gctgatttgc ctaatggtag ggaattcata tcggcactac cagaaacctg tacttgcagg
    42001 ctgaggtcgc agtgcatttg gtacgtggta cagaaatccc aaaactttag aagtcctctg
    42061 gcaaaacagt acttctgcca aatcgtgcag gaatcttggc gctgaccgcc gatcttataa
    42121 ccaaagtggc agtcgtattc tgttcatcct ttcgcaactt acatggtgag gagcaagttc
    42181 gggtgctctt gaaaactttc ttcataacca ttccgttttt ccatgccacc caccgtaagt
    42241 gcctgttaaa ctgtcaaaaa tcgctgtgat aaaagttatc ctattcaaag acatcgattt
    42301 cgccttcatt tcttggaatc tgtattaagc caagggaacg attgagtcca tacaatcatg
    42361 atgcttgggg tgttggtggt cttttcggca attcttgcaa ttttgacagc cacgggtatc
    42421 attacgctac caggttatcg tggaaagggg tttcctccag gtgagtctgc tggtactaga
    42481 ttgatttagg agcattatac agatatggat caggtccact tacactgcca atcattggta
    42541 acattcatat tctgcctagg gcgggcatac gatttaagta cgtacacccg acattcgatg
    42601 actctgagct aggttctgac tcggactaca acaggtttct tcaatgggcg aaagactatg
    42661 gtccaatatt ctccctcaaa gttggacacg gtaccatcgt tgtgctaaat tcagcatatt
    42721 atgccactca actcctaaca aagcgttcat cgcactacag cgacaggccg gctctatatg
    42781 tgatagacca acttgtcttt ggtggtgacc acactatgct gatgaacgca gacagccgat
    42841 ggaggctacg gcgcaagtta tactctcagt tgatgaatgc atcgaagtgt gacagcgaac
    42901 actcttctct tatcgaggcg gagatcgcac aaacattgaa ggacttgtcc gtggagtcga
    42961 ctgcgttcat gcatcatccc gggcggctaa gtaatagcat cattatggcc atgggtgagt
    43021 agttgaagat agtggaaaca gacagagaat gacaggccga aactaagtga gctgtatata
    43081 gtcttcggca tccgcacacc caaacacgat acacctcact attccgcttt gcaaagcata
    43141 atgcagaact tggtcgcact tggtgatact ggagcaaccc cgccggttga cctgataccg
    43201 gcttttaagt atctgcctga gtttctttgg ggtcattgga agactcgggc aggtcaactg
    43261 cggaagacta tgatggacct ataccatcca ctcgtcgaaa gagtcatgga acgacgccga
    43321 cgccggccac gtctggagat gtcgagcaca acattccttg acggtgtgct cgatcagcaa
    43381 gatcaactga agtttactag gaatgagctc gatgtcatgt gcggcaattt gatcgagggg
    43441 ggtaccgaca cgatttctac ggtcttacta acgttctttc aatccatggc aacgcacccc
    43501 gatatccagg aaaatgccca aagacagatt gactcggtgg taggcagcaa gagactgcct
    43561 tgttggactg accacgatca gttgccttgt gtcacagcta tcataaaaga agtcctcagg
    43621 tggcgaccgc ccgcccccgc tggcttccca catgcttcaa caaaaggcga gtatgatcgg
    43681 tttaccgctg ccagaagtat tgtttttcta attttatgtc tagatgacac aatcgatggt
    43741 gtgtttatcc ctaaaggatc aaccatcatc cttaacatat gggcgatcca tcacaatgcg
    43801 actctttatc ctcatcccgg ggagttcatg ccttctcgat tccaagacca tccccttcca
    43861 gtgccacgag atggaaaatc tgaagaaaat tatcaggaaa gggaccactt cgcttacgga
    43921 gcaggcagac gctcgtgccc aggagtacat ctggctgaac ggatactttt tctctttgtg
    43981 gcaaagatgc tctgggcgta tactgtgaca ccacaggcgg atgcggatgg cagcccaatt
    44041 ccgatcgata ttgaaccatc cacgggatac agccaggggt ttattgctga gtgtcggccc
    44101 tttggagttg ccttgcgatt taggtctcca gagcgccgaa tgagaatctt cgccgaggca
    44161 gccaaggcag aagcagaggt gttgagcacg tacgaatagg ctacatcact caagaaaagc
    44221 ggcacggaag gttttgccat gcaatagacc caatgcaaaa cttgaagaac aggacagttc
    44281 cgtgaatgta taagttcaac cgaaagcagg tgcaggcggc ggacgtgtga actattgaag
    44341 cgagacgaaa gtctgtaggt cctatcacct atgggagcaa actatagagg tagatgctga
    44401 gggagaggta cttggggcat cgtggtaaaa atggacatcc agactgcaga ctactctagt
    44461 tagtactttg acatctaaac tcttagataa gtctatctct gtgaccatgg gagtgcttga
    44521 attggttgac aaataggaat tgtttctgga ccttggctag ttgcagacgc cgtggagaca
    44581 agcgatgatc agagcatgaa gatgtattgc gtccggaggc gttccacacc tgacaattgt
    44641 cgttacaata gaaaaccatg acatgggaat ctgaagactt ttgatgcgat acgccggctg
    44701 tctctgaaat caccatttac ccagtcagtt gtatcgattt cttagtcccg gtgccgcgca
    44761 aggttaggta cctgggtaac ttgcagtagt tagcttagtt gcgggctggg ctaaagttac
    44821 cagacagcgc ccgataagcc gacagcccgc ttcaattctt cttatcggac cctcccagtc
    44881 gcaaaaaaag ttgcgggcag caccaagtct cccccgtcac ctcgaacttg caggcaaaca
    44941 tccaccgcaa gcaacaagac aacagacaca gcgatggccg cggtatacaa gtcgctctcc
    45001 aagagcagca gcagccagaa ggccgaggcc ccggccaatg gcgtgcgcaa gaacaagcag
    45061 agagtcctca ttctctcgtc tcgaggcgtg acgttccggt aggttcacac atcctcgaca
    45121 gtccgcggct gcgcgatcat gcattgctca ctcacgttca gacaccgaca cctgctcaac
    45181 gacttggcgg cgatgctccc ccatggccgc aaggatgcca agttcgactc gaaaagcaag
    45241 ctataccagc tcaacgagtt gggtgagtga cagcgagccg cctccttccc tcccggccgc
    45301 agctaaccct cgattttgtg ccacagctga gctctacaac tgcaacaacg tcatgttttt
    45361 cgaggcacgc aagggacagg atctctatat ctggctgagc aaggttccca acggaccgac
    45421 ggtgaagatg caccttcaga actgtaggta tcctcgggag cgaagtccct gttcgcgggc
    45481 atcgggctga cgagtcttga tacagtacac accatggacg agctgaactt caccggcaac
    45541 tgcctcaagg gcagccggcc ggtcctctcc ttcgacagcg cattcgagca gcagccccac
    45601 ctccgcgtca tcaaggaact tttcctccac acattcggcg tgccgcaggg cgccaggaag
    45661 tcgaaaccct tcgtcgacca cgtcatgggc ttcacctttg cggacgggaa gatctgggtg
    45721 cgcaactacc agatcaacga ggtcgaggcg ggcaaggggg ccgcggacga ggaggcggcc
    45781 gcggcggcgg cagccagcaa gggccgcggc ggcaaggaga cggacatcag cctgatcgag
    45841 atcgggcctc gcttcgtcct gacgcccatc atcatccagg agggcagctt cggcgggcct
    45901 atcctgtacg agaacaagga gttcgtcagc cccaaccagg tgcgcgccga cctgcggcgg
    45961 aagtcggcca gccggcacaa cgcccgcgcc gagcagcagg ttgagaggct ggcccgccac
    46021 ggcgacctgg gcctgcgcac gagcggcggc aagaaggcgg cggccgacgc gctcgacgcg
    46081 agagagctgt ttgcataggc gcccaaaccc ccggcggtta cgcttcacgt gctgtttttt
    46141 tccaggcgtt tgggtgttta ctttgttgtt ccttccggct gctctgcggg gagaaaagaa
    46201 ggccaagttt ttcatggcat gcattgcaaa taggtagaaa tagagatacc tcaggagtcg
    46261 gatttggggc atatagtcaa gtgatccgct taatgactgc aggtgtacgt atacttctgt
    46321 gacggctctg aacttcagcg tgctgcaacg tggtgaaacc ctcctggaaa tcactacagg
    46381 tgataatcag acagcaagaa tccgtggccg gatgtaacta agataattgg tagacattgc
    46441 gcccgagcct ctcgtggagt ctctctatta atggcaagaa cgaatgaagt aattcatctg
    46501 gatcattatc aaggtatgat aggcgacaat caagtctctg gattcctaaa gcctccgaat
    46561 gctgcaacct gccacacaaa aagtccacat tgcacgacgc cgtaagtcat cattccagcc
    46621 ctgtgaccat tctcagagga acattatgag atatagcccc catacagtac cgcacagcct
    46681 ttttaacagc agttgccgcc ctttggtgca gcagagccgt ccaccgactt ctcgagctcg
    46741 atgcgggtgc cggagccgat cgtggcctgg gcaccgtcgc tgtccaacgc cttgctggat
    46801 acaattcggt agatttctgg ggtgggtagg tcagcgagat gcgcgcccag cgggggccag
    46861 ccaagtctgg gcgaacgtac cagtgaggat gttttggaag gcaagttcga cgttgctggc
    46921 gtcgagggcc gaagtctcga taaaggacag gtggttttcg cctatagaca cgggatggtc
    46981 agcacaaagg cagactgcgt agatgggtgc ctggcaggca ggaaagggga acagagacgg
    47041 ggacggggac ggggacgggg acgggtgcgt actggcaaat gccttggcct cgtctgtggg
    47101 cacggcgcgc aggtgtcgca aatcgctctt gtttcctacc agcatgatga caatgttggc
    47161 atcagcatgg tcccggagct ccttcagcca tcgcgtgacg ttctcgtagg tctggtgctt
    47221 gctgatgtcg tagacgagga gggctccgac ggcgccacgg tagtaggccg aggtgatggc
    47281 gcgatatctc tcctggccgg ccgtgtccca gatctgtgcc ttgatggtct tggagtcgac
    47341 ctggatcgat cgcgtagcga actcgacgcc gatcgtcgac ttggagtcta ggttgaactc
    47401 gttgcgggtg aatcgactga gcaggttgga ctttccgacg cccgagtctc caatcaggac
    47461 cactgtgcat caaccaggtc agtacgtggc actgcgacgg ccgggcgtca ccacagggag
    47521 gcgggcgcgc gcgcggcagc gtagtaaggg ggggcatggg cagggagcgg cacctttgaa
    47581 gagaaactgt ccaagtcatg catgggttag cgatcgatga tggcacggcg ggcacgaagt
    47641 aacggcgggg ggtagcggcc agcgcagagg gaggaggggc agagggaggt tgccaaaagc
    47701 ttacatcgta ctcgtcgtta gccatgttgg gcagcttgtg cgttgtgcgg tcaaagatat
    47761 gggaggcgag ggtggttgat gagcaggcgg gatgtgggat ggttcaggag agtgtcaaat
    47821 gtcgacgggg aatgcgggtc gcggcttggg tcccccaact gttatcgagg aggtcgataa
    47881 agagcagcgc agccgaacgg atggagacgg cgagtagagt tggattcaag gcagccaaca
    47941 agccactagg cagagaggtc gtgcgggagg atggctctgg ggaggcttgc gagtcaacga
    48001 cggcttgggg agtgagcagc gagaaagcgg cgtgtctgtg cctttgtcac gggcgtgggc
    48061 gggtgttgct gcttgccggc gatgtgtgtt tcgacggtga cggaaacgct gtcgtggtcg
    48121 agatcagatg tcggtcagga caagacacgg gtaccgtaca gcaactttag attgcctgcc
    48181 tcctcctagg tatggatgca aggtcctggt ctgctaggcc tgctgggcct gctgggtctg
    48241 ctgggtctgc tgggtgcaac tggccggctg gctgggcagg cctggtctgc tttaggcagt
    48301 gctaccaggg gaccgtgggg ttgccttcag ggacttggct tgcttgggtt cagggtgcgt
    48361 tcagggctcg gccactgctg ccagtgacga acgcatagca cggccaaata gtggggtcct
    48421 tttgtctgtg agcgcccccc ccttccccct tgcccccaga gccccagagc attgaacccc
    48481 ctttcaatgg cgacttttta ttgtccggcc cacggcccac gacccacaac ctggaaccca
    48541 cgacgacacc acctgtgcct ttgacccaac accgcgacac tgccggacgg ctctcagctg
    48601 gcagcttcgt acgcaactaa taagtcaggg atttcaggca cctctctttc cactcgacat
    48661 atcacgtgtt gcagctcttc ctcgtttaga cctgcgccac ccgttgtgtg cataattcat
    48721 cggaaaactc cagcgatatt tgaagggcgt gatgcaggag ggtcttaatt ccacctgatc
    48781 acgacgcgga cgattgacct gggcatgcat attagagtat aggagtgctc cttggctgcc
    48841 aaacaacgac gttgaggtga gtgtcccgtg tgtacatagt acggctatag ccccgaatac
    48901 ggcccccggc ttgtgctaca ccagccttcg ccgtcgtccg tccgtcccta aggcatgcat
    48961 caagtactag ttccgggtag tatccgtacg tgactcccca acttcaggtc ccactttgtc
    49021 ttgggagcac tgcgctacat gaattatagt cgcgtcgatg cgacgataac ctgctgtgta
    49081 accgccacgc atcaccaccc tgcaatgcga attcaaagcc ccagaagaac aaagacaatc
    49141 agcatgcctg acttcactca tcaaccctag aaggttttgc tgatcagatg gcagggtgta
    49201 ggggggccca gcttgaagca tagacgtctt tctttttcac agcagcaaat attctcgagg
    49261 gtgggggttc ggccggtcgg gaatcactca gatctggtgc ttaagcacgt ctgcagtcct
    49321 cgaggtctcc ccgtgtttgt tccagcttgt gcatgatatg ccctcgctgg gcgcatggcg
    49381 tcaactgcac acttgtacct acgatcctcg acgtcagcgc aggcgagcgc cttccgattg
    49441 tgcatttgtc aaccgttcaa ccaaccccgt ccgaccgcac gcgtccgttg ctcgggggca
    49501 caaagtgcct tgtgttggat ctagatccat tctacgagca gtgacaggcg atcaaaattg
    49561 atacactgtt catatttctt actgcaaatc tgctgagcga gaggatggaa caggcacggc
    49621 gtaccagaag cccgtcttca ttgttcgtcg atgacagctg tgacgtggaa cctgatgatg
    49681 atgctatttc cctgacgtct acagttcggt cttaccaccc caaggatgaa gagtttgtgg
    49741 tggatgacat cttggctgaa cgacagaacc cagaagagcc agatcatagt aagtttccct
    49801 cattctattc cccgtgccaa tcgcctggcc ttgcgttcaa gcggcgccgg gctttggcat
    49861 tatcagatac tggtgctcgt cctggaaaac cagacttgca aatgtcctct ggcggtttcc
    49921 ttcgagaata attgctaatg cgagttatac tagctcaata ccttatccaa tgggagggct
    49981 accctctatt tcgggcctcc tgggagcctg ttacaaatct ctcggatgag cttctccaac
    50041 aatggcttga gcagaaggaa gaaggcgggc gcaccccgtt tgacattcag gagtgggaag
    50101 acgtcaggca gcactgggcc gcaggcaaag cgtcgaggca caaccgccgc aatcgtaaac
    50161 ggctgcaact tggcctacaa acgactgatc cattcccagc aaccccggat cattatctat
    50221 atccagatga tgatggtgag tctgaagcaa cccacgattc aagtgatgag gcgatggagg
    50281 tcgatgagat cgagcaaggc ggggccatgc cgatgcccac agaaagaaaa atcaagcaaa
    50341 cgatgttcac gggcgtcccg ccaacgaaaa ccgtgttgca acagggcttt tctgcccctt
    50401 ctacacggcc agaagcacat ggcaaccctg cgaagacagg agtgaaaaca tctgacaaat
    50461 gttcggagag gcctcctgta tccgaacgga agagctcagc tagcaacctc agcggtttga
    50521 acaggagtac tggcatgccg agcaacggcc aagccaagtc tgtctctact tcctcttctt
    50581 cgagtctggc caacaaattc agagggaaga aactcaaggc cacccgcacg gcaaacccac
    50641 aacccctgat acagaggact gttgctaccg gcccagcatc ggcgctacat attcggaggc
    50701 gtcgtactgg cctcaaagag gccatgatgg accagaccaa ggctccgaaa ctgatgtcca
    50761 atatgcgccg ggtgaatctg ttggctaaga aagcaaggga gctaaacgac gcggctccag
    50821 caaatccagc agcgatacca tcacactata taatcacggg cgatgcgccg cggaagaacc
    50881 aatcaattcc tgacgcactt gccgaaccgg acatgcagtc agaagccggt gtcaatagcc
    50941 ctcatgcgat ggaggtgccg tcggcgatag caccgctaac gggcccgaag aagtctcgag
    51001 gtggcaagtc ggtgcgcttt acggaaggca ccgtccatga atccactgcg tcgaatgggc
    51061 ctgctagtcc tggtttacaa agcaatgttg ctagtaagcg gggttctcta tcgtcttacc
    51121 agaggacggc atcgcaaacc gtagccaggt tcacatcttt cggtccagaa gggtctcaag
    51181 aagttgacgt tgaattcaac gggatccccc ggggtcacag cgattggtta ctccaattcc
    51241 tttcggaaga gcatatacag ttttgtatgc tctgttccgc ggcagacttt ttctcgggag
    51301 acacaatata tgaaccccaa ttcaagctcg cgagtggaag tctgagctct ccaacagaag
    51361 gtggacaagc cgctctggac gcggtagccg taaatctttt gcggacatca gcggcgttgt
    51421 acctgccaag gtcaactcat tctatccttg ttttccctac acggtctcct gcgtggtcca
    51481 aactggtcga cccggcgggc atggcgggca ccctggacca tatgatattt agaccaaaca
    51541 aaccacttga tattgcacac tatcctgctt tgtcgaatgc ggtagtcgca aggggtgctg
    51601 attcggcctc attgcgtcgg acggtaatga agcagatggc agagctggac tatgacactc
    51661 tactttccaa tggaaagaag catgtcttct tcctgatgta tcacgggcca gaaaccttct
    51721 tgttccagat cttggtgatc tggctcagag cttgtcaacc tgattgccaa atctttcgga
    51781 gcgtggaaca aggcggatgg aaccgctacc aggaggctac cttggatggc gtcgtcatac
    51841 tccatgaatc cgtcgagaga agtataagaa agattcctag gttgtgggat acgctcaagc
    51901 acggcggcca cattttctgg agtctgtcct cgcccgatca tgagtcgaca ctgataaccg
    51961 acaatgatca ttccctgcca gatatgccac ctcagctgaa gctgacccgt ttgtttcctc
    52021 atggacgcgc gtttcttctg acgccaagct tcatgatatc ccagcctgcc aagctttgcg
    52081 aactcctgga gtttatacaa ctcagatcgg cggttgcacc atgtgttttg gtggtttgtt
    52141 caacttccac ggattatctg cttgaaattg cactggaaaa ggcacgcaga agggaccttc
    52201 taacagacaa acttggacac actgtatcgg accaggtcgc tgagctggag ggattgtcac
    52261 aggacgaatt ccaagacagg ctacgagctt gggagcttat gaagaatatc atggatccta
    52321 cccgacatgt cttcaagtca cacgaggacc cgcctgagga tattggcaag gtcgtgttgg
    52381 tagacgatct aattgcgccg gacgacgagc agagtcttgt caactggttt gctgcgtggt
    52441 ccctgtcacg ccttgattgt taccggaagt tctacgttgt cgggtcgagt ctacagggta
    52501 tcgaaaaggc tcgcaagatg gttcgtgtgc cgaattacgt tgacggaaca atcaacgacc
    52561 cagatgtgca ttctagacaa gccgctctgg acaacgagcg cggacaacat tccttccgga
    52621 gtcatatgtt ccgtggggac agcgcagcgg attttgcccc ttggttcaat actttcaatg
    52681 atctgaaagg gcattcttcg ttctggatgt atttcttggc tgtttgcttc ctgaacaggg
    52741 aaatggccga tcaccttgga gatttccgag ccgattttgg gacctttaag acctggttcc
    52801 atagcgctcc caaattcacc ccatcgctga acagcctggt cgggctgttc tacactgtcg
    52861 agacggactg gaccgagact gatcagacaa ttccggcagc tcgtcacccc tggatcgctg
    52921 tctttcggcc tgtgaacccg catcttaata agaccagtta cgcagacatg gagttactta
    52981 tctgggactt tgccggaaga aatcgatggc ctgccagtcc cagccctgag catctgctgc
    53041 ccatgcaacg tcgactcgtg gattatgtcc gtgaggctgc accagctcga tttgaaaact
    53101 acgccttgaa acgcgtcttt gtcagcagct ggacagatgt cgacgctgac ccttcatgtc
    53161 ccgttgatgt cacatgcaga actttggagg ccattgtgca cgacagagca aaatatgtac
    53221 ccccttggga gcaacctctg atcaaacggg gttggaaact tctgggggaa ggtcctgcgg
    53281 cccccagaga caggctctac agaacagact cggatatgaa cgagcctgaa agactgattt
    53341 tccaccctgc tcgtggtgaa gtggactctg ggtctgcctg catcaacgat ctctacgaag
    53401 ctgtggtgag agcgcgtgag aaggacccca actgcaccac ccttgattac aaatacatga
    53461 cgacggtgca ttggtaccaa gatttgaagg atgagaaacg tgcgtataag cacatcaacg
    53521 tggatagctg ggacagggtc tttgacgacc tgaacttgca gaagcggcga ccctagcgtc
    53581 ttgcgtaaag agtcactgaa ggtttcttgc aagatacgct ttacggtggc aggcactctc
    53641 ttatgaagca tcgacgagca ggtgcaggag ttcgcaatgg gtgagtaagc cttttttgtg
    53701 gtttcagatg gtcgcgatgc acttcttgcc atggcttatg ttttttggta cccaagctgg
    53761 acttagatag acgatgcgaa atgtgaggcc gaaggagcca gttcttctga atgatttgca
    53821 gcactagtgt gaatgaaacc aaccagaaat ccgggctgct atggtatact cttcaatttc
    53881 ggggagaatt ctcaccccgc atcagctgtc cggatgtggt gctatggtaa gcggccagac
    53941 tgcagcattc tctcacacca taatcatatg actggtcatc acgctgcaca cagctgacta
    54001 aggacttgca tagggcacag gctggaaggt ggacgcaccg acaggcacat gcattgacta
    54061 ccaggcacag tcgtgcattg aggaacccgg cataagccga caggtatacc cggcgtgtgg
    54121 acaatcggcg cctctgagag catggtctgg gctcacgcaa aaccgaggga aaatggggct
    54181 ctgggttctg caagattgag ggcgcgcggc gtgagctgaa atgagatctt caggactcga
    54241 agcctccttg ggtcaccgct ctgcggcgcg ccgctgcccg ttggctacgg tgtggtgggc
    54301 ccatggcgac tgtcacatca acgtcggaaa gctcgagtag tctcaggtgc ccacttgatc
    54361 cccaggatct attcgtgatg ttataccgta gcgggacagc tatcgactgc tgctgagggc
    54421 ggcagtccca catggcttgg gcgtaaaatt cagagggggc tggcaagtcg ggtctcctgc
    54481 aagagttact aggttactgt gcaagtgttg tacagcctgg ggctcagtcc aagccctatc
    54541 cagcttgccc tatgtcgaat gggcaaagca ccttcacatt ccaaagttag gcgtgaggtg
    54601 ggcagcgctc cccagatcaa atcagatcaa atcggggccc tgctgtacta actagctgct
    54661 atctacgcta catttacctt atatccttgg aagtcttggg aaaacgcagc ctgcgccccg
    54721 gtggttttgt gaggcaaaac tgcgggccgc cgctctgcag acgactggag actggagact
    54781 ggagaacggc gccctcctgg taccaagggc gcctgaataa gcccatcgaa tccagaccgc
    54841 cgaaagttga agtctgcaga ttttgtgtca cacgacaaac ccggccgctg ccaggacgag
    54901 ccgaagcgcc tccgctttca acgtcccctt tttttcaacc tgcttttgcg tcaaagccat
    54961 tgtccttggt ttcccagccc acctcgcctg acgttatcgg ctctagcaac cagagtggcg
    55021 cacggcgcgt gatagctacc gatccaaagc aacccggctc acggcgctga ggatagcggg
    55081 ggaacaaaaa ggcggcaccc gtttgagaag aaaaaagacc ttgtcccgtg ggctgattac
    55141 ctactcctga gtgcgatggc ggtcgagtca tcccatcaag cttcagccct agtgggtgat
    55201 ctgccgatcc atccccagag tcaaaaagat ggaactgccg tcgaaccatg tgctcctgca
    55261 gcaggtggtg ccgccattgc agatgcgcag agctgtgagt gaagctatct cctacagtag
    55321 gatgaggccc tgcccctcgg catgttctct agcatctatc cccagccgac cccggctcga
    55381 ttcatcaagc ccagacggca taccacagta gctacctgcg ccatagtcgt tacggcaact
    55441 cgagtgagga agatcatatc atgccattgg attggtttgg ccagccaagg gtgccatacc
    55501 agactaacta gttggccctt gtccatttca ctttgagcag cctggctggc ttgcccccag
    55561 tccgcgtcgg tgatttcgat cagtcccaag tcaatgcgca agcgccttcc cgcgaaccct
    55621 tgtcccgttt aactactgac cggctccccc agccatgctt ccagggcttc ccacacccga
    55681 cacatgcacc accaccacca ctcaagctac ctcgagcagc accactcatg tcatcggtgc
    55741 tgccccgcac tctgccttaa ccggggtagg cggccaagct ataagttcgc ctcctgctgc
    55801 tgccgcgacc tcacgcgccg ccctcctgtc tagttctgct ggcggtgtga ccgtgaccgt
    55861 gaccggaggg gcgtcgtctt cctcttcagc acccaagatg ttgttctcgg atttctacaa
    55921 gtccaccaag tcgccgctgt ccaggctgcg gcctcagtcc cagcccatcc ccgtggcggc
    55981 tgactttgat gccgatctgg tgagcaagga caaggcaaag cagaaggagg ccgtcaggaa
    56041 gtatctggcc aacaagatac gcaacgactg ggagttcaaa tggccattgg caacaccgtc
    56101 ccagagcaat ggtactgctc aaagcaccac gcaagaggcc accaattcgc cttcccagga
    56161 aggtaccaac gaagagacgt tggccccatc acaggaaacc cagtcgccca agcatgacga
    56221 tctggaggag ggtgaggagg aggaagtcag tgaaaacgat gccgacgacg acgacgatga
    56281 tgatgctgcc tcggtctata gcacagtctc agaagacccg gcacatttca agcctcggct
    56341 ggagtgggtg tcagagctgt ccgacgatga agttccagtc cctctttcgg cttaccgctt
    56401 cgacacacct gagacggtag gacagtcggt actagcgact gccttgtcca aacgagccaa
    56461 gaggagacgg gcagtacgtg aggaggagac gtggaatccg gggctggcat gtttcaatgc
    56521 tcggcgggat gcgtggacag ccgcaaagac agctcgctta aaaccaaagc ctccgccgag
    56581 cccagtctct ccgtcaccgt cacggcgcat gtccttcttc cgctttgcgt ccccaacgtc
    56641 gccgccaatc tcccccagcg tcccgctctc gccgactgcc actcacgtgt caggcgatac
    56701 cactgtcgtc gcatcgtcag acggagagtc caaggatgtg ccgaccaagc ccgactctgc
    56761 actctaccca gtggagacct tgctgccgct cgcgccacct ctgctgccgc cagcgaatcc
    56821 aatgcgcgcc tctattaccc cggccactta cccttccatc tacgatagga tcgttgtgca
    56881 ttcaatgact ccttcctgtc ccatcaacct atctgacgtc ctacggtcct gcgttgctgg
    56941 ttggaagcgc gatggcgaat ggccccctcg accggcagac atgcccacac ctgtcgtcgc
    57001 tgtccgcaag aagaagcggg agagcaacgc cagtcacgcc cgtaccccca gtacggggcg
    57061 gcggatgagc tttgggttcc tgggtcggcg cgaaagcgct gctggggatg cccaagccgc
    57121 ggcaacgagc catgacgatg gcggctctgg cggcaagggc atccggaaaa gtctccagcg
    57181 agttctcggg ctagggcatg agcgcagcgc cagcaatgcc agcaataccg gcgccgcggc
    57241 gtgatttctg gatagtatat cctagaccac ctagggatat gtatgcgact gtataacggc
    57301 ttctttttgg attctacgac ttgtatgggg ggtacgactc gaatcgggac gtgacaactg
    57361 ggatcggtgg tttagatatc gtcacgaaac aaatcttagg aatagcggtt cggttgttca
    57421 gggcgggtcg ggtgcattga aagggcgggc gggctgctcc tttggtgaat ttggctcttc
    57481 agtatcggtc agaacttata cccagcatag gatggcgttc tattccttct cttgcagtat
    57541 cttattttca ctcgtatcgc ttagtaattt ggcagcactc tctacgcaat ctcaattttc
    57601 agcgggctta ggaacgaaac tacagaagcg gcggttcgtg ttgcaaatca tgagttttct
    57661 aggctagggt tttgtctatc tacctgtggt gattcgactc catcccattt tacctcaaag
    57721 cattcctaaa gcattcctga cgtggtagaa caaccctccc ctgacagttc ccctggcaag
    57781 ccgtagcatc gatgtccatt tgtgagttcc ttaccagggt ttgggtctgc tcaccgtcaa
    57841 atcgagttct tctttttggt gttttttctt ctgtgtatcg ttgcaaggtc ttgtgcggcc
    57901 gcagcgcaat cgttgggagc aagagggtat atctgcaaaa gggtgagtat gccgtaagag
    57961 catcggcgaa tgctccatag cagagcttct gattattatg gtggcgcttt ttgccacaga
    58021 ggaagaagaa tatcaagtgc ccttgcccac agcgatgctg tgcaagaaca aatgtcaggc
    58081 cgagcgggta tcgaaagcag gatcctgcct gcaagttgca gcgtccaggt atcgcaagaa
    58141 agacctaggc cagaagccat cgcgggtatc ctgtcgtcga aggtcaagat ggtcaccgcc
    58201 aataccctcc aaatggcgat caattcaaac catatctacc ttggtgagcc gccaaaatcg
    58261 aaaaagccgt gttgtgaaaa gggtcgtgga gcctcgtcaa gcgttgttga gcgtcgtcag
    58321 ccgtcagcgt cgttcactcg ttcgtgaagg tcttggctta tggtctcgtc agccagcact
    58381 gaaaggagaa gctgggaaac aagcagagaa gaagaagaaa aaggggaaaa aatgacaatg
    58441 ccgaaaactc cttgtccctg atgtttttgt gggttttgtt cgatttgttg gtttttttga
    58501 gatggctttt tctgtgcaag catatgtgca agtcaagacg caaagaggga aatcaacggc
    58561 tacaaaggag agagagaaaa atcgagggga gccttgtgtc tagatgccag tatgtcttcg
    58621 ttctggcgct tctcactgaa tcatgagatc agatgcaatg atcactgctc ttgtcgagtc
    58681 tttctagatc agcggtaggg tgtgggctcc tacagctgtt cgtggtcgtt attgggcatc
    58741 tggatcacgg cgcggccgtt ctccgtctcg ccgagcatgg ggccgttctc aaccgccgca
    58801 tcaccgttgt tgtcgacggc ggcaccctgt tcggcagtag cggcgtcgtc gttgttgtcg
    58861 acggcgggac cgaaggatgt cgtaaacgcg gtcggggctt gcaagacgtt agcatcagtg
    58921 ttgggtgtct gaaagagtcc ttccatgttg gtaaccccgc cactcggagg gagatactgc
    58981 tgtctggcag gctggctcaa ggcaccgctc agaccaggaa cctgtgacaa gtcttggctg
    59041 gtggatagtg ttctgggatc cgactggaag ttgaaagcat gagagccggg gtaggtaggc
    59101 tgggctgcgt tgcctgtgaa ctgggtggaa gtttgaccag cagcagggaa gaatcccgtg
    59161 ggttgctgcg aggcgggtat gaagtcccaa cgaccagcaa cgccaggctg cggctgtgta
    59221 tcctggctgt ggatggcggc aagctcctcg gcatggcctc ggatctgcgc gcggatgttg
    59281 aggaaatcct caccacctcg caacgctccg aatatctcaa acgccgtggt gcctctgatg
    59341 atctcggcgc ggaggttcct gtcctgggtg ccatcagtga aaatgacatt gtttccccaa
    59401 agtcgaccgg tgttgataaa ctccattacg agacactcct tgtaggccgt gatgccatag
    59461 cctattcctg cctggattcc gttcatgtag aggcggtcag attcgtccca gttgccctcc
    59521 tcgatgaccc tttcgagtcc tgaccagacg ttccgtggcc agtcatccgg catgccatcg
    59581 gctcgagtgc tgccggagtt ttcattgttg gcggcggaga agttcgcttg ctgctgtccg
    59641 ctaccggctt ggttgattgc tggaccgaag gtggcttggc ctcgagatgt ctgggtacgg
    59701 ccgctgggct ggggagtagg aggcggctgc atagcgctac cgcctccaat gatttgagca
    59761 ggagtacggg tacgtttctg ggtgcgaggc atagggtcag cgggggtatg aacttgagaa
    59821 ccagctctgt gtgaggtgac atcaggggcg gctacgctgg aatcgtcgtc gtcgtcgtcg
    59881 tcatcagagt cctcttcgtc gtcctctgac gcaacacctg tgactctctg gagccgggat
    59941 gtagcagctc gagcatgtaa gattctaggc atccgtagcc ccccagttgc tcgacgagcg
    60001 cgagcggcac cccgacctcg gcctcgtccc gtctgtgcct tcgcaacagt cgagggctgg
    60061 tcgaatgtta agggtgtagc tgtctgtgaa tcgtcgttcg caacttggcc gaattggaaa
    60121 aaagggttag atgaagtgct tgccgggttg gactggccac cttgcgactc aggtgtaggc
    60181 tgttgagatg aagcgctcgt ggcagcgggg gcattcttct tggctcgggc agtcttggta
    60241 gccttcgtgg gggtatcttg gggctcgaca tcacctgagg gctggctcga tgctgctagc
    60301 ttctgtgctt gagtggcaac tttggtgttg cgtttggcag tggtcttctt cttggcagcg
    60361 ctgttgccat cagcagcgtc ggatgccgag gcctcgggtg cgttgggcgc ggcgggcgtt
    60421 tgcaccttcg aggccatgct ggccttggac ggagtggccc tcttgcgcgg agccgacctt
    60481 gccggcttgt agtccgactc accgtcgtca gctttcttgc gaggagccat gtcttcaaaa
    60541 tctgcagctg tgtagtttat gaagtggagg ggtgtgaagg aatttgtgcc tccgagtgat
    60601 gaagattgtg tgaagcctgg tgagttgtca aatgatgtat ttgacaagtg gtgtgtttgg
    60661 gttctatggc ttggtcctcg gccacacact ctgtgtgggt aaagggctgg acgacgcaat
    60721 cgacaatcga cacggtgtgc ccgggaggct gggtgacggc gattgaatcg acaatcgaga
    60781 caatcgatag gcgattctgg atcgggtgga acaatcggtg gtgtgtaagg ctcaggcgtc
    60841 agtcctcgag acgacacgcc cggtgaaaag cccgcgccgt gactggtact ctctcctcgt
    60901 tgacccagtc ccggagctac aggccgggag ctcggggcaa actggtccac atttctcggc
    60961 caatgttcgg cgccggcgcc ggcgccggca ccagcaccgg gctgcaagga tgacctggga
    61021 gggccccaga agctcggagt gtagttatcg acaactccca gcccatgttc agcgctggaa
    61081 ccagcctgta acgaaggtgg ccctgtagag cgccgttcgc cgaaactgtc atcgccaacg
    61141 tcgccgaaat gtcccggcaa agcttgatgg cgtgactgcc cagcataggg ccgcgtcaaa
    61201 ccccggccag gtcggccagg tctgccacgc cttgaccggt tgttatcgcc tcggcccgtc
    61261 atctgactgg ctgtgacggg tgtgtaaagg gcaggccgtg aaatgcgttg ggtgtgacgg
    61321 agtcggagtg cacaggagga caaggttggg aaaggaaaag gtatgctgcg cgggtctggc
    61381 tgaagaactg aaagtggtgt gcactaggag tgtgtttggt tcacttgagc gagggccatg
    61441 tgttaggcaa aaaacaaggt gaagaatttg ggttgatcgc atcgtcgact ataagtctcg
    61501 atgacgatca tcggttgtgg ttgcccgcga cgactataca aaaccaatcg gcgagtatac
    61561 gttacacgcg acga
//
