# Supplementary material for: Genome sequencing and physiological characterization of three Neoarthrinium moseri strains
Source: BMC Microbiol. 2025 Aug 21;25:526. doi: 10.1186/s12866-025-04274-z (PMC12369201; doi:10.1186/s12866-025-04274-z)
Supplement: Supplementary file 16 — Supplementary Material 16. [file 12866_2025_4274_MOESM16_ESM.zip › BiGSLICE/input/Nmoseri/TUCIM5827/JAFIMQ010000011.1.region001.gbk]

LOCUS       JAFIMQ010000011        21255 bp    DNA     linear   PLN 06-APR-2022
DEFINITION  Neoarthrinium moseri strain TUCIM 5827
            scaffold11_Wmoseri_TUCIM_5827, whole genome shotgun sequence.
ACCESSION   JAFIMQ010000011
VERSION     JAFIMQ010000011.1
KEYWORDS    .
SOURCE      Neoarthrinium moseri
  ORGANISM  Neoarthrinium moseri
            Eukaryota; Fungi; Dikarya; Ascomycota; Pezizomycotina;
            Sordariomycetes; Xylariomycetidae; Xylariomycetidae incertae sedis;
            Neoarthrinium.
COMMENT     ##antiSMASH-Data-START##
            Version      :: 7.1.0
            Run date     :: 2023-12-04 12:33:23
            NOTE: This is a single region extracted from a larger record!
            Orig. start  :: 240302
            Orig. end    :: 261557
            ##antiSMASH-Data-END##
FEATURES             Location/Qualifiers
     protocluster    1..21255
                     /aStool="rule-based-clusters"
                     /category="terpene"
                     /contig_edge="False"
                     /core_location="[10000:11255]"
                     /cutoff="20000"
                     /detection_rule="(Terpene_synth or Terpene_synth_C or
                     phytoene_synt or Lycopene_cycl or terpene_cyclase or NapT7
                     or fung_ggpps or fung_ggpps2 or trichodiene_synth or TRI5)"
                     /neighbourhood="10000"
                     /product="terpene"
                     /protocluster_number="1"
                     /tool="antismash"
     proto_core      10001..11255
                     /aStool="rule-based-clusters"
                     /tool="antismash"
                     /cutoff="20000"
                     /detection_rule="(Terpene_synth or Terpene_synth_C or
                     phytoene_synt or Lycopene_cycl or terpene_cyclase or NapT7
                     or fung_ggpps or fung_ggpps2 or trichodiene_synth or TRI5)"
                     /neighbourhood="10000"
                     /product="terpene"
                     /protocluster_number="1"
     cand_cluster    1..21255
                     /candidate_cluster_number="1"
                     /contig_edge="False"
                     /detection_rules="(Terpene_synth or Terpene_synth_C or
                     phytoene_synt or Lycopene_cycl or terpene_cyclase or NapT7
                     or fung_ggpps or fung_ggpps2 or trichodiene_synth or TRI5)"
                     /kind="single"
                     /product="terpene"
                     /protoclusters="1"
                     /tool="antismash"
     region          1..21255
                     /candidate_cluster_numbers="1"
                     /contig_edge="False"
                     /product="terpene"
                     /region_number="1"
                     /rules="(Terpene_synth or Terpene_synth_C or phytoene_synt
                     or Lycopene_cycl or terpene_cyclase or NapT7 or fung_ggpps
                     or fung_ggpps2 or trichodiene_synth or TRI5)"
                     /tool="antismash"
     gene            1158..1979
                     /locus_tag="JX266_003614"
     mRNA            join(1158..1369,1442..1979)
                     /locus_tag="JX266_003614"
                     /product="hypothetical protein"
     CDS             join(1158..1369,1442..1979)
                     /codon_start=1
                     /locus_tag="JX266_003614"
                     /product="hypothetical protein"
                     /protein_id="KAI1850949.1"
                     /transl_table=1
                     /translation="MNGSKSAGEPAAAAAAGQPQTQTPASTDASGPTGAEPPLMAGANG
                     GSSLTKKRKKEGLKPIITTEGAPPTGSLFSLSLLVLGASQPVPVAAVSESLLWPLGRTA
                     DGRLSQLRQCESAARGWSSGPQWLALCLSIGGGAEVGILEYGTAQLLANLWTGPMLLLR
                     MSGPAPVKREINESCLWTVLEQDSVEQESSHLALSLTVAREPSHRGGPSCSWLCTNVSR
                     YQVRVREGGSSNGARFLLRVSRIAFAV"
     gene            2951..4828
                     /locus_tag="JX266_003615"
     mRNA            join(2951..3725,3870..3924,3981..4233,4286..4828)
                     /locus_tag="JX266_003615"
                     /product="hypothetical protein"
     CDS             join(2951..3725,3870..3924,3981..4233,4286..4828)
                     /codon_start=1
                     /gene_functions="biosynthetic-additional
                     (rule-based-clusters) Pkinase"
                     /gene_functions="regulatory (smcogs)
                     SMCOG1030:serine/threonine protein kinase (Score: 75.5;
                     E-value: 8.2e-23)"
                     /gene_kind="regulatory"
                     /locus_tag="JX266_003615"
                     /product="hypothetical protein"
                     /protein_id="KAI1850950.1"
                     /sec_met_domain="Pkinase (E-value: 2.4e-26, bitscore: 86.7,
                     seeds: 54, tool: rule-based-clusters)"
                     /transl_table=1
                     /translation="MNPHSPASSSGPEDAAENTADEEDSEDYCKGGYHPVQIGEKFKDG
                     KYTVVRKLGWGHFSTVWLSRDNTTGKHVALKVVRSASHYTETAIDEIKLLKKIVEANPN
                     HPGRKYVVSLLDSFEHKGPNGVHVCMVFEVLGENLLGLIKKWHHRGIPRDLVMQIAKQV
                     LMGLDYLHRECGIIHTDLKPENVLIEIGDVEQVVKKVVKSEGSDKENHRNGRRRRRTLI
                     TGSQPLPSPLNASFNRDNMFPSPKSHTSLNAMMHDNASTGAKSQTENQEQREKTADILT
                     KEVSGISLDKSGTGSSSPSDKKKRKRKGPIINVKIADLGNACWVSHHFTNDIQTRQYRS
                     PEVILGGKWGASTDVWSMAAMVFELITGDYLFDPQSGTKYGKDDDHIAQIIELLGPFPK
                     DLWKNGRWSQEIFNKRGELRNIHRLRHWALPDVLKEKYHFKDSKDLTPKEREERERKAK
                     AAAEKKDGEDDGDETMEYHPSEVASFLIPMLELIPEKRANAGGMANHPWLDDTPGMEDI
                     KLPGLTPGSRGEGIEGWSYEVKKR"
     PFAM_domain     3089..3517
                     /aSDomain="Pkinase"
                     /aSTool="clusterhmmer"
                     /database="35.0"
                     /db_xref="PF00069.28"
                     /db_xref="GO:0004672"
                     /db_xref="GO:0005524"
                     /db_xref="GO:0006468"
                     /description="Protein kinase domain"
                     /detection="hmmscan"
                     /domain_id="clusterhmmer_JX266_003615_0001"
                     /evalue="2.00E-22"
                     /gene_ontologies="GO:0004672: protein kinase activity"
                     /gene_ontologies="GO:0005524: ATP binding"
                     /gene_ontologies="GO:0006468: protein phosphorylation"
                     /label="JX266_003615"
                     /locus_tag="JX266_003615"
                     /protein_end="189"
                     /protein_start="46"
                     /score="79.9"
                     /tool="antismash"
                     /translation="YTVVRKLGWGHFSTVWLSRDNTTGKHVALKVVRSASHYTETAIDE
                     IKLLKKIVEANPNHPGRKYVVSLLDSFEHKGPNGVHVCMVFEVLGENLLGLIKKWHHRG
                     IPRDLVMQIAKQVLMGLDYLHRECGIIHTDLKPENVLIE"
     PFAM_domain     join(4087..4233,4286..4726)
                     /aSDomain="Pkinase"
                     /aSTool="clusterhmmer"
                     /database="35.0"
                     /db_xref="PF00069.28"
                     /db_xref="GO:0004672"
                     /db_xref="GO:0005524"
                     /db_xref="GO:0006468"
                     /description="Protein kinase domain"
                     /detection="hmmscan"
                     /domain_id="clusterhmmer_JX266_003615_0002"
                     /evalue="5.90E-16"
                     /gene_ontologies="GO:0004672: protein kinase activity"
                     /gene_ontologies="GO:0005524: ATP binding"
                     /gene_ontologies="GO:0006468: protein phosphorylation"
                     /label="JX266_003615"
                     /locus_tag="JX266_003615"
                     /protein_end="508"
                     /protein_start="312"
                     /score="58.7"
                     /tool="antismash"
                     /translation="NVKIADLGNACWVSHHFTNDIQTRQYRSPEVILGGKWGASTDVWS
                     MAAMVFELITGDYLFDPQSGTKYGKDDDHIAQIIELLGPFPKDLWKNGRWSQEIFNKRG
                     ELRNIHRLRHWALPDVLKEKYHFKDSKDLTPKEREERERKAKAAAEKKDGEDDGDETME
                     YHPSEVASFLIPMLELIPEKRANAGGMANHPWL"
     gene            complement(5610..7079)
                     /locus_tag="JX266_003616"
     mRNA            complement(join(5610..5866,5931..6822,6882..7079))
                     /locus_tag="JX266_003616"
                     /product="hypothetical protein"
     CDS             complement(join(5610..5866,5931..6822,6882..7079))
                     /codon_start=1
                     /locus_tag="JX266_003616"
                     /product="hypothetical protein"
                     /protein_id="KAI1850951.1"
                     /transl_table=1
                     /translation="MRGIVGSIAGAVALIAVGAIGAKTKSPEIHALPSLREQSEIVDGW
                     TEERKALIPGILRKYDIDAWLISQREYAEDTTFWALKDFVQFSARRRTTQLFLASGPGN
                     ASTAYSWIDNTAQVWHELKAILADRQPRSIALNTHQELAFSGGLHAGERDAIAAALGQE
                     WEDKFVLEPMLGIELIATMVDSRLGWYQKMMETAWAIIEEGFSSKVIVPNKTTTADVTW
                     WMRERIQALNYTTWFQPGVYILTADDLDHDNPLNSPDHLIRYGDIIHTDFGVTALGLNT
                     DTQHLAYVLRPGETRADIPQGFLEGLRKVNRLQDITREKMKIGVTGNDILKAILAQAHR
                     EGIEGKIYCHATGEFGHSAGTVIGMTNLQDGVPVLGDLPLLKNTYYSVELYAEHFVPEK
                     NRTIIFPQEEDVYWNEPTGTWEWVYGQQTEFLLIQPPSSSFVADSPAEL"
     PFAM_domain     complement(join(5808..5866,5931..6393))
                     /aSDomain="Peptidase_M24"
                     /aSTool="clusterhmmer"
                     /database="35.0"
                     /db_xref="PF00557.27"
                     /description="Metallopeptidase family M24"
                     /detection="hmmscan"
                     /domain_id="clusterhmmer_JX266_003616_0003"
                     /evalue="6.70E-08"
                     /label="JX266_003616"
                     /locus_tag="JX266_003616"
                     /protein_end="383"
                     /protein_start="209"
                     /score="32.6"
                     /tool="antismash"
                     /translation="IVPNKTTTADVTWWMRERIQALNYTTWFQPGVYILTADDLDHDNP
                     LNSPDHLIRYGDIIHTDFGVTALGLNTDTQHLAYVLRPGETRADIPQGFLEGLRKVNRL
                     QDITREKMKIGVTGNDILKAILAQAHREGIEGKIYCHATGEFGHSAGTVIGMTNLQDGV
                     PVLGDLPLLKN"
     gene            complement(7613..8464)
                     /locus_tag="JX266_003617"
     mRNA            complement(7613..8464)
                     /locus_tag="JX266_003617"
                     /product="hypothetical protein"
     CDS             complement(7613..8464)
                     /codon_start=1
                     /locus_tag="JX266_003617"
                     /product="hypothetical protein"
                     /protein_id="KAI1850952.1"
                     /transl_table=1
                     /translation="MGRPKSAEHVGAVVPKDAPPPYTEATGQSSAATPQQGPPAHQPSA
                     QHPGPQGPAQAQVARQFPPAFSVYRDSAWGRTYMLGEHQATPLYAITLHTGWSGQPDVV
                     LHGSSSENAPPLAGVETTAFSRAATVSLPPLPGSGRSVAEEPMAFSGFGNGTHSFTIEV
                     GNTGTTGRRESFEWRHSHGAEVDQLGGRGSGWKLVRLASDAPEGVGGGSHFVGGGPQSS
                     DGKEVVAVWANARTSLSKILNFRFFGSGVTGVMGERWAIMAVITALRIWDKERKSRQNS
                     SA"
     gene            10001..11255
                     /locus_tag="JX266_003618"
     mRNA            join(10001..10209,10279..10806,10859..10892,10953..11255)
                     /locus_tag="JX266_003618"
                     /product="hypothetical protein"
     CDS             join(10001..10209,10279..10806,10859..10892,10953..11255)
                     /codon_start=1
                     /gene_functions="biosynthetic (rule-based-clusters)
                     terpene: Terpene_synth_C"
                     /gene_functions="biosynthetic-additional (smcogs)
                     SMCOG1052:Terpene synthase/cyclase metal-binding domain
                     protein (Score: 139.6; E-value: 2.6e-42)"
                     /gene_kind="biosynthetic"
                     /locus_tag="JX266_003618"
                     /product="hypothetical protein"
                     /protein_id="KAI1850953.1"
                     /sec_met_domain="Terpene_synth_C (E-value: 3.5e-08,
                     bitscore: 27.3, seeds: 87, tool: rule-based-clusters)"
                     /transl_table=1
                     /translation="MHIDEIYNSLRGKTLVIPDLRPLYGRWASGVNPDYERLAEVVNED
                     IDKRIGDEKARQKCKAIDLAFLASAMYPRAEWEQLKTMGLFTVALFVLDDAIDKEIDPK
                     VQDYASDYTAASDLRRDCIAFMRRELKLDSQPYADAETPKEFGTFASVASILLKADPFQ
                     TQIPILARDLEEFIEASGPEQQFRLAGTIPTAEDYWSWRHGVGAVFAYATLHQYVANTR
                     LPADLAWSPEVMTMRVEASFQPCLCNDLFSLKKEMREGTVTNMIPILLSDTEKTLESAV
                     TNVVDQLHSSAERFDAAVASLRNKGKAYDHNMQEGLERFIETFETFQTACHNFYIRSKR
                     FGIMDYKQQDGSFLVPL"
     PFAM_domain     join(10328..10806,10859..10892,10953..11054)
                     /aSDomain="Terpene_syn_C_2"
                     /aSTool="clusterhmmer"
                     /database="35.0"
                     /db_xref="PF19086.3"
                     /description="Terpene synthase family 2, C-terminal metal
                     binding"
                     /detection="hmmscan"
                     /domain_id="clusterhmmer_JX266_003618_0004"
                     /evalue="2.40E-23"
                     /label="JX266_003618"
                     /locus_tag="JX266_003618"
                     /protein_end="291"
                     /protein_start="86"
                     /score="83.2"
                     /tool="antismash"
                     /translation="TVALFVLDDAIDKEIDPKVQDYASDYTAASDLRRDCIAFMRRELK
                     LDSQPYADAETPKEFGTFASVASILLKADPFQTQIPILARDLEEFIEASGPEQQFRLAG
                     TIPTAEDYWSWRHGVGAVFAYATLHQYVANTRLPADLAWSPEVMTMRVEASFQPCLCND
                     LFSLKKEMREGTVTNMIPILLSDTEKTLESAVTNVVDQLHSS"
     gene            12992..14464
                     /locus_tag="JX266_003619"
     mRNA            join(12992..13438,13494..13503,13555..13925,13978..14037,
                     14087..14239,14295..14331,14412..14464)
                     /locus_tag="JX266_003619"
                     /product="hypothetical protein"
     CDS             join(12992..13438,13494..13503,13555..13925,13978..14037,
                     14087..14239,14295..14331,14412..14464)
                     /codon_start=1
                     /gene_functions="biosynthetic-additional
                     (rule-based-clusters) Peptidase_S9"
                     /gene_kind="biosynthetic-additional"
                     /locus_tag="JX266_003619"
                     /product="hypothetical protein"
                     /protein_id="KAI1850954.1"
                     /sec_met_domain="Peptidase_S9 (E-value: 2.6e-11, bitscore:
                     37.5, seeds: 64, tool: rule-based-clusters)"
                     /transl_table=1
                     /translation="MFVSLWSILLLALCQLTLAEGMEKRASLTQVTNFGENSSGTKMYI
                     YVPNKLAAKPAIIVAIHYCSGTAQAYYSGTPYATLAEQYGFIVIYPESPYSGTCWDVSS
                     TAALTHNGGADSNSIANMVTYTIGKYGADSSRVFVTGSSSGAMMTNVLAATYPEMFAAG
                     IAYSGVPAGCFYTGTVNGWNSTCSQGKISQTQNYWATVAKNMYPGYTGPRPKMRIHHGS
                     ADTTLYPQNYNETIKQWTGIFGYSTTPQQTIPNNPASPYTRYIYGANVEGVYGTGVTHN
                     IKIFGDADMEWFGIKGGSTATTTAPSGTTTQATATSTAAPTTTTAAGGAQAQYGQCGGI
                     GWTGSTTCASPYTCNVINSYISGGLANSVNRANYEL"
     aSDomain        join(13118..13438,13494..13503,13555..13850)
                     /aSDomain="TIGR01840"
                     /aSTool="tigrfam"
                     /description="esterase_phb: esterase, PHB depolymerase
                     family"
                     /detection="hmmscan"
                     /domain_id="TIGRFam_JX266_003619_0001"
                     /evalue="3.40E-43"
                     /identifier="TIGR01840"
                     /label="JX266_003619"
                     /locus_tag="JX266_003619"
                     /protein_end="251"
                     /protein_start="42"
                     /score="145.6"
                     /tool="antismash"
                     /translation="MYIYVPNKLAAKPAIIVAIHYCSGTAQAYYSGTPYATLAEQYGFI
                     VIYPESPYSGTCWDVSSTAALTHNGGADSNSIANMVTYTIGKYGADSSRVFVTGSSSGA
                     MMTNVLAATYPEMFAAGIAYSGVPAGCFYTGTVNGWNSTCSQGKISQTQNYWATVAKNM
                     YPGYTGPRPKMRIHHGSADTTLYPQNYNETIKQWTGIFGYSTTPQQ"
     PFAM_domain     join(13124..13438,13494..13503,13555..13826)
                     /aSDomain="Esterase_PHB"
                     /aSTool="clusterhmmer"
                     /database="35.0"
                     /db_xref="PF10503.12"
                     /db_xref="GO:0005576"
                     /db_xref="GO:0016787"
                     /description="Esterase PHB depolymerase"
                     /detection="hmmscan"
                     /domain_id="clusterhmmer_JX266_003619_0005"
                     /evalue="4.50E-23"
                     /gene_ontologies="GO:0005576: extracellular region"
                     /gene_ontologies="GO:0016787: hydrolase activity"
                     /label="JX266_003619"
                     /locus_tag="JX266_003619"
                     /protein_end="243"
                     /protein_start="44"
                     /score="81.9"
                     /tool="antismash"
                     /translation="IYVPNKLAAKPAIIVAIHYCSGTAQAYYSGTPYATLAEQYGFIVI
                     YPESPYSGTCWDVSSTAALTHNGGADSNSIANMVTYTIGKYGADSSRVFVTGSSSGAMM
                     TNVLAATYPEMFAAGIAYSGVPAGCFYTGTVNGWNSTCSQGKISQTQNYWATVAKNMYP
                     GYTGPRPKMRIHHGSADTTLYPQNYNETIKQWTGIF"
     PFAM_domain     join(14195..14239,14295..14331,14412..14413)
                     /aSDomain="CBM_1"
                     /aSTool="clusterhmmer"
                     /database="35.0"
                     /db_xref="PF00734.21"
                     /db_xref="GO:0005576"
                     /db_xref="GO:0005975"
                     /db_xref="GO:0030248"
                     /description="Fungal cellulose binding domain"
                     /detection="hmmscan"
                     /domain_id="clusterhmmer_JX266_003619_0006"
                     /evalue="2.50E-12"
                     /gene_ontologies="GO:0005576: extracellular region"
                     /gene_ontologies="GO:0005975: carbohydrate metabolic
                     process"
                     /gene_ontologies="GO:0030248: cellulose binding"
                     /label="JX266_003619"
                     /locus_tag="JX266_003619"
                     /protein_end="360"
                     /protein_start="332"
                     /score="46.6"
                     /tool="antismash"
                     /translation="QYGQCGGIGWTGSTTCASPYTCNVINSY"
     gene            complement(16708..17599)
                     /locus_tag="JX266_003620"
     mRNA            complement(join(16708..17213,17290..17599))
                     /locus_tag="JX266_003620"
                     /product="hypothetical protein"
     CDS             complement(join(16708..17213,17290..17599))
                     /codon_start=1
                     /locus_tag="JX266_003620"
                     /product="hypothetical protein"
                     /protein_id="KAI1850955.1"
                     /transl_table=1
                     /translation="MGRRIRHLSRKLRHKNTLLPPAEIAASHERSPEDGRVLDPQFGLG
                     AATRPQREQETTTPKIGAANNSTMTKYGENQGELTKESKDMLGLADTTTTDKATSQNPV
                     VTHETVQPHVHEVIQDQVYRDIHEHEVYHRIQPVYALEVAPPRHFVPDPNGDLIEVLES
                     DLPHCTGANQRWAIGEMQPAGDLGDYAKLSSVSQDMIQRPNEEQRMIDAERRMPSEKAE
                     IVGGNYKASSTTIFTSCLHSFVNKVNRHFPMRKMRNAVSATARFGMVLE"
     gene            19064..20102
                     /locus_tag="JX266_003621"
     mRNA            join(19064..19464,19523..20102)
                     /locus_tag="JX266_003621"
                     /product="hypothetical protein"
     CDS             join(19064..19464,19523..20102)
                     /codon_start=1
                     /locus_tag="JX266_003621"
                     /product="hypothetical protein"
                     /protein_id="KAI1850956.1"
                     /transl_table=1
                     /translation="MSSKLNKTKDTIRDFMGKSGHHDTTVDETLNPAVLHETVRPTQHE
                     EVNTALDKEVHQDHYHHTVQPIHDREVLPEQHQHNVKNVQHREVDHRDNERTRNALSAE
                     AAKFKDERVMKDTTRTQTHAPTVEGEHVHHHVHEVVQPVLHKETIQPNVVHTTVPIHET
                     HHNEAQHHGTSTLPAMSADEYKRQGGTLGGNQTRHDAFEGCPDDRSGILSSGKHSQTEA
                     MHQGSLRGVSGTEAQRGVSGTQSTTSRMQNQSGVGMAGTRGANVTSMDKGVRHMRQDSG
                     KGIEDSDIGDKLSTAASERTRNPSLLDKLNPMTDSTGDGKAGFMK"
ORIGIN
        1 atctgagatt ttggcgaagc tgtgacgagc gatagcgctt tttggggggc atcgcgggcg
       61 cagaagctgc cgacagggac ggtggacaga caagcgtcag acgataacct gttagtgtgt
      121 ctcgcaaggc cgcttctact ccatttccac ccgcctcctg ggcgcttccc actcttcgag
      181 tcattgctgg aagtcctcgc acctccccag cttcctttgt cctgttgcgg cggctccgtt
      241 tcctcctatc gactatacat agtattgctg ttataagact tgctcgcaat agacttgttg
      301 tatctctcta cccgtgccgg ctgctgcgcc agtttccgat cctcctccag cccagccaca
      361 gatattggat accgggcaat cgcccaggtt agatatacga gctacccaag ggatccccaa
      421 gggggcgcag gcgcaagcaa ccaagcaacc aagcaaccaa gcaagcaacc gagcgagccc
      481 tgcctggcta aagcatgacg ttctgagatc catccgtcgg ctcccaaaat ctgcacaaca
      541 tcagcccctc gggcgaccaa gcaggcctgt tcgcattgag gacagagctc cagtgctaat
      601 ctcagcctcc cccgccatcg ccatcgccat cgctatctcc accaccgaca agcaggttag
      661 tcgccattat cacatcagca agtcgcctcg acagacgacc actcccttct cttccctcgg
      721 tcggaaacgc ctgtgtgcga tcaagtcccc cccgagcatc cgtcgtcgac atacaccatc
      781 gctacgttat cccgccgcgg ctgtaagtgg gcatcacatc gcatcgcatc gcatcgcatc
      841 gcaatcgaga cgaccaaacc aacagtacag cgaaccagtc gagaccagcg tgcacccacg
      901 ccgcatccag ccagcaacgt gcacctctgc acagtataac cgacgccact tgtcgttaca
      961 cttgcacgaa cgcgccagaa acagcgcgat cgccaccatt tcgctcagtg tttggcaaag
     1021 tcacgccttc ggttttgcat acctgacaaa ttccgtgagg ccaactcgac tagccagctc
     1081 gccaacacag acctggactg tgtgcgcgcc cgcagtttag tgaccatcac gccctttcac
     1141 agttccgcca cgccaccatg aatggcagca aatctgcagg agagccggcg gcggctgctg
     1201 cagccggcca gcctcagaca cagacaccgg catcaacgga cgcctcaggc ccgacgggag
     1261 cagagccgcc attgatggcc ggtgccaatg gcggctcatc gctgaccaag aagcgcaaga
     1321 aggagggact gaagcccatc atcaccaccg agggggcgcc tccgactggg taagtaaaca
     1381 gtttctgatc tctgtcggca tgcagcctgc gttgcccgtt ctacgcgtga tctataaaaa
     1441 gctctctgtt ctctttgtct ctgctagtgc taggggcgtc gcagccagtg ccagtggcag
     1501 ctgtgtcgga gagtctgctc tggcccctgg gccgtacggc agatggccgc ctgtctcagt
     1561 tgcgacaatg cgaatctgca gcccgaggat ggtcgagtgg tccccagtgg ctggcgttgt
     1621 gtctatccat tggcggcggg gctgaggtcg gcatcctgga atatggtacc gctcagctcc
     1681 tagctaatct gtggacgggc cctatgctcc tgctacgtat gagcggcccg gccccagtca
     1741 agagggagat caacgaaagc tgtctctgga ccgtactcga gcaggactcg gtagagcaag
     1801 aaagctcgca tcttgctctc tctctcaccg tggcaagaga gccgagtcac aggggcgggc
     1861 cgtcatgctc gtggttgtgc acaaatgtct cacgatacca agtgcgcgtg agagaggggg
     1921 gatcgtcaaa tggagcccgc tttctcctgc gcgtctcccg catcgctttt gcggtctgat
     1981 ttgatttgag aattgctacc cagcgacgtt caccactggc tcgcccccag cagcgttgtg
     2041 gatttgatct gtacggtcga ctcctgtctc tgcatctgat tcatgacctc gctctccgcc
     2101 atttggtttc cctaggcttt gctttgcccg cttccccaga ccagactgct gctgcatggg
     2161 ctttgccttc cattcattca cgttcgttca ctcgtcctgc acactacata actacatacc
     2221 tacataccta catacctcct acatacccta cctacatacc tacatcccct cacccaccaa
     2281 gcgttcggaa acacccacaa ccctcgccag cacgcacgcc tctaggttaa ggtttgcgac
     2341 cccgtggaac tacagcgcgg ccgacaagaa acaaagatca ggacaggatg aagaaaaggt
     2401 tgctagcctt ggaccctaat tgacctacct cgctacccac aaccaccccc accacaccac
     2461 cacccaccac ctggctgccg tcgctctcca agctgagggc ggcttctgct acgagagctt
     2521 tctctctctg tctctctggc tggcggctgg ctctagtctt ggtgggcatt ccgaccccaa
     2581 cacttgcctg catctttgct gctcgtctgc tgctctcttt ccgctgccct gccctgcccg
     2641 ccccccttgg gcctcgccag acgcagccat ccagtctgca agcctacgcg cccggccaca
     2701 tgcccatacc catgcctgcg gctgctgtcc ctgctacaca cctacctacc tacctacctt
     2761 gattgcccac agccatcccg caattctgtc tctcgctctc ccgcccaatc cgttcctcct
     2821 tgcgcgtgcg ccttttgcca ctccctatag agaatgctgg acagcgacaa cgtctctctt
     2881 ttgatcgttt cttgagggcc ttttgcttac catattcccc gagcgcagac cgccgcaact
     2941 cgcaagcgcc atgaaccccc actcgcccgc ctcgtcatcg ggccctgagg acgccgccga
     3001 gaacacagcc gacgaggagg attccgagga ttactgcaag ggtgggtacc accccgtgca
     3061 gattggcgag aagttcaagg acgggaagta cacggtcgtg cgcaagctgg gctggggtca
     3121 cttctcgaca gtctggctct cccgggacaa cacgacaggc aagcatgtgg ccttgaaggt
     3181 ggtacggtcc gccagccact acaccgagac ggccatcgac gagatcaagc tcctgaagaa
     3241 aatcgtcgag gcgaacccga accaccccgg ccgcaagtac gtcgtcagtc tgctcgactc
     3301 cttcgagcac aaggggccaa atggcgtgca cgtatgcatg gtgtttgaag tgctgggcga
     3361 gaacctcttg gggctcatca agaagtggca tcaccgcggt atcccgcggg atcttgtcat
     3421 gcagatcgca aagcaggttc tgatgggtct ggactacctt caccgagaat gcggcatcat
     3481 ccacaccgac ctcaaacctg aaaacgtact catcgagatc ggagacgtgg agcaggttgt
     3541 caagaaggtg gttaagagcg agggttcaga caaggagaac cacaggaatg gccggaggcg
     3601 cagacggact ttgatcacgg gcagccagcc tttgccatcg cctctcaacg cctccttcaa
     3661 ccgcgacaac atgttcccgt cgcccaagtc gcacactagt ctcaatgcca tgatgcacga
     3721 caatggtgag tcccctcgtg gcgccccctg gtttagcccc gccgtcttat acccataccc
     3781 caccaacaca tccatgaccc tcaactacca gcccctccca tgacaatgcc tctctgcggc
     3841 ccgagctacg ctgctaacac ccgaaccagc ctcgacaggt gctaagagcc agaccgagaa
     3901 tcaggaacag agagagaaga ctgcgtaagg atgccactac tccccccaac atgatgaccg
     3961 ctctgctgac aacatctcag ggacattctc acgaaggagg tctcgggcat ctcactcgac
     4021 aagagcggta caggctctag ttcacccagc gacaagaaga aacggaagcg gaagggaccc
     4081 atcatcaacg tcaagattgc cgacctaggc aacgcctgtt gggtttcgca ccacttcacg
     4141 aacgatattc agacgaggca atatcgttct cccgaagtca tcctgggagg taaatggggt
     4201 gcgagcactg atgtctggag catggccgcc atggtaagtt gtcctgcttc ctgtccctca
     4261 tttcggctgc ctgacccaat gctaggtgtt cgagctcatc actggcgatt atctgttcga
     4321 cccccagtcg gggaccaagt atggaaagga tgacgatcac attgcacaaa taatcgagct
     4381 tctcggccca tttcccaaag acctttggaa gaacggccga tggtcacagg agattttcaa
     4441 taaaagaggc gagcttcgca acattcaccg gctacgtcac tgggcgcttc ccgatgttct
     4501 gaaggaaaag taccacttta aggactcgaa ggatctcacg cccaaggaac gagaggaacg
     4561 agaacgcaag gccaaggcgg ccgccgagaa gaaggacggc gaggatgatg gcgacgagac
     4621 gatggagtac catccttccg aggtcgccag cttcttgatt cccatgctcg aactgatacc
     4681 ggaaaagcgg gcgaatgcag gcggcatggc gaaccacccc tggttagacg acacacctgg
     4741 catggaagat atcaagcttc caggtttgac accgggaagc cgtggcgagg gcatagaagg
     4801 ctggtcttat gaggtgaaga agcgataggt ctccttctct acagtcaatt gcgcagattt
     4861 tagccgagtt gcatgctgaa cttgcaaagt tgtatgcaag aggtggggcc gaagcttgat
     4921 gatctcgcga atggagaacc tctggattcg gacaggacca gtcctaacaa acggaagctt
     4981 gccccgaaat cgcgacgtat tgtggccgaa agctatcagg cttgcaagga cgattcattg
     5041 tgggaacaag tggcgggcaa aacacagctt agacatgtct cttttcttcc tccaagcgct
     5101 actcaagaat caagaccatg tgggatggat agagcgttga tttgatacaa gagaagaccc
     5161 gctatgccta tacgccttct cccgagaaaa aaataggagg gtttctctag tttagtaatg
     5221 aataccgact atgaacagcg cctcatctac gtccttatga atggggagac tagatattgc
     5281 ttataccaac taatatagcc catcgtatct tgcattacta gcgtgatagt cgattatgtt
     5341 gtaggcgact ctcgagaatg tcggctttgg ctagcgttgt taacgtggaa gcataagttc
     5401 cttcgaattg gcacatggag aactgtacaa tccttagctt gcattacttt gggttatata
     5461 atcaagtcag ttaactacat cagccagacg cggcctatcc tgctgcaaat ggagcaaatc
     5521 cgcatttacg agtttaggca ttacggcgct gaaaatgctg gaaccgccct acttctgggg
     5581 atgacgttat ccaaagcaat gtatggatat cagagctcag ccggactgtc ggccacgaaa
     5641 ctgctactag gaggctgaat tagcagaaac tcagtctgct gcccataaac ccattcccat
     5701 gtacccgtcg gttcattcca gtagacgtcc tcttcctgtg ggaatatgat ggttctgttc
     5761 ttctcgggga caaagtgctc cgcgtacagc tcgacgctgt agtacgtgtt cttcagcaga
     5821 ggaaggtcac caaggaccgg cacgccgtct tggaggtttg tcatacctat cgacgtcagt
     5881 cagactcaac gcaggaaaaa aagaccccaa ggagcggtag tgaaacgtac caatcaccgt
     5941 tccagcgctg tgcccaaact ctcccgtggc gtggcagtag atcttgcctt caattccctc
     6001 acgatgagcc tgcgcgagaa ttgctttgag gatgtcgttg cccgtcactc cgattttcat
     6061 cttctctcgt gtgatgtctt ggagtctgtt caccttcctc agaccctcga ggaacccctg
     6121 aggaatatca gcccttgtct ctccaggacg gagtacatag gccaggtgct gggtatccgt
     6181 gttcaagccc aaggccgtga caccgaaatc ggtatgaatg atgtcgccgt atcgtatcag
     6241 gtggtctggc gagttgaggg ggttgtcgtg gtccagatcg tccgctgtca gaatgtagac
     6301 gccaggctga aaccaggtgg tgtagttgag cgcctgtatc ctctcccgca tccaccaagt
     6361 gacgtctgcc gtggtcgtct tgttgggaac gatgaccttc gagctgaagc cctcttcgat
     6421 aatcgcccac gcggtctcca tcatcttctg ataccacccg agccggctgt ccaccatggt
     6481 ggctatcagc tcaatcccga gcatgggctc cagtacaaac ttgtcctccc attcctggcc
     6541 taatgccgcg gcgatggcat cccgctctcc ggcgtgcagt ccaccggaga acgcgagctc
     6601 ctggtgcgtg ttcagcgcga tggacctggg ctggcggtcc gccaggatcg ccttgagctc
     6661 atgccagacc tgcgccgtgt tgtcaatcca ggagtacgcc gtcgaggcgt tccccgggcc
     6721 gctggccaga aagagctgcg tagtcctgcg tctggcggag aactgaacaa agtccttgag
     6781 ggcccagaag gtggtgtcct cggcgtactc acgctgactt atctgagggt ggtgttagtg
     6841 gagttttgcc caacacatag ctgaggaagt catatacgga ccagccaggc atcgatatca
     6901 tacttgcgga ggattcctgg gatcaatgct ttgcgctctt cagtccagcc gtcaacgatc
     6961 tccgactgct ctcgtaggga gggtagggcg tgtatctcgg gcgatttggt cttggctcca
     7021 attgcaccca cggcaatgag cgcaacggct ccggcgatgg aaccaacgat tccccgcatg
     7081 tttgaggttc aaacggcacg ggtgctactc agggagactc tgtcataccc agtggtgacg
     7141 aattgcaact gtctaagcaa ttcaatcatg tcgagccaga accagccccg cgatcttgaa
     7201 gtgacgttac gacggacacg acggcaccgg agccgatccc tgccgcgcaa ctgtcgaagc
     7261 acatccgagt ttaaccacct gccactttcg gagttcccgt cgtctaccag aactgaattc
     7321 gcgcgtaatt ccatcgcgtt tctacaccgc tatacactct taacagagtt atgccccttc
     7381 cgccgtaaag ttactttgga gcagcaggtg ttccattcta gccactattc ttataagtca
     7441 ccggttcctt gggcactctt acgcaataat agtcgccgaa cgttgccaat gcctaccatc
     7501 gtaactccgt ggtctttacc agcgcatgac aggttacgag cccaaggggt atatccattc
     7561 catatatcta aatagtaata aactagtact tgccgcgccg atctgctgag tttcaagcgc
     7621 tgctgttctg cctcgatttt ctctccttgt cccatatcct caacgccgtg atgacagcca
     7681 tgatggccca gcgctccccc atgaccccgg tgacgccgct cccgaagaat cggaagttta
     7741 aaatcttgga caagctcgtc cgcgcattag cccagacggc gacgacttct ttgccatcgc
     7801 tggactgggg tcctccgcct acgaagtggg agccgccgcc cacaccctct ggtgcatcag
     7861 aggccagccg tacaagcttc catcctgacc ccctgccacc gagctggtcg acttctgcgc
     7921 cgtgactgtg ccgccactcg aacgactcgc ggcgccccgt cgtacccgtg ttgcccacct
     7981 caatggtgaa agagtgggtg ccgttgccga agccggagaa agccatgggc tcttccgcca
     8041 ccgaacgacc agatccaggc aggggaggaa ggctcactgt ggcggcccgg ctgaaggcgg
     8101 tggtctccac gccggccagc gggggtgcgt tttcactact gctgccgtgc agcaccacgt
     8161 ctggctggcc cgaccagccg gtgtgcaggg taatggcata gagcggtgtc gcttggtgtt
     8221 caccgagcat gtacgtccgt ccccacgccg aatcgcgata caccgagaag gcgggcggga
     8281 actggcgggc gacctgggct tgcgccgggc cttgagggcc tgggtgctgt gctgatggtt
     8341 gatgcgccgg agggccttgc tgtggtgttg ctgcgctgga ctggcctgtg gcctctgtgt
     8401 acggcggggg agcatccttg ggcaccactg cacctacgtg ttccgcggat ttcgggcgac
     8461 ccattgtgct gcaaacttgt cgagaagagc gatgcaagta tctgataagc cgctggtaag
     8521 ctgccgacgg ccggttaggg aaaagaaatt aattttttga aattagaatt tattgcgacg
     8581 cagagcatca caccaaaatc tgactggagg cgaagtggct aggtatgtga aggcgcagcc
     8641 tgagtgaaac tcgttgcctt ccaaggtcgt ggctgcgact aaagccgcct gtgacaaagg
     8701 tgatccttcg cggccctcgg cacctactcc acggccacag agcacaaagc agccggctca
     8761 tcgctgcggg ccgccgtctg gattgcgaga gggcgaaaca acatcgtcaa ggaaccccga
     8821 tccttgatat acattgcttc ttttctcctt gccagttttg acctccgtcc tcgtgcggct
     8881 gtgctattgt gccgatgcca acgccagtgg ctgtcgggat gagaaaaaga atgtgactgc
     8941 accatcttga gaccgtatcc agcctgtcgg taacctatca acgagctcag gcgcaactta
     9001 ttggactgaa ggagcgtgac gtcatgcaag gctctaattg gtgtcagagt atagattgat
     9061 ttgacagtcc gactatagaa accagttcat tgttgtatac tcatgtgcgc gcgcgcagac
     9121 tgaatatgtt tcggcccaca aacactcgag aaacgagcag ctcgactgta aagccatcgc
     9181 cagcataagc tcgagaaggt gcgaaagctg gccactctaa ttgcactctt attggtcaag
     9241 cagcagaaag gatgccagca agcctaatac atcctccaga attcattgtt gtggttgaga
     9301 tgattactga actttggcgg acacgtcact ccagggccca gacgtatgcg accctgcgac
     9361 gtatgcctac aacgagctgg tacagtaatg accgctgtgt cgatcacctc tatgggtcac
     9421 aattacagtc cgaagagttg cctcggcgct gctgcggggg gctgaagctg acaccggcac
     9481 ttggaacagt gcgctgcagc aaatgctgca ttgagtaacc atcttcatgg caatgtagca
     9541 taccaatggt ctggcgcaaa tgatgggatg gaattccgct gcaagccagt gaaacttggg
     9601 ggccccgagc aggagaccgg tcacgagtca gatgttcaat acaacaatgt ctagttgcag
     9661 cgtatatggg tctcgagaac gggtcgtgga gggtgagata tagccatcca ttggttcgct
     9721 tatcaagatc cgcttcaaaa agctttgttt attggggacg ccgaactggt gcatacaaac
     9781 aaagtcttcg tcacgtcaaa aaacgcctgg acccgaagaa ccgggccagc acatcggctg
     9841 ggcatccaca gaaccgcttg caggggtttg gctatgtggt ggtcacaaca tccaagtagc
     9901 gggtctcccc aatcagatca tgtcgcgagc cattttctgc tacctcgcaa cccacgaacc
     9961 cgacctgtaa ggcacgttct tccccagatt gccaactaca atgcatatag acgaaatata
    10021 caacagcctg aggggcaaaa cattagtcat ccccgaccta agaccattgt acgggcgatg
    10081 ggcctcaggt gtcaaccccg actatgaaag gctggccgag gtagtgaatg aagacatcga
    10141 caagcggata ggggacgaaa aggctcgcca gaagtgcaaa gctatagacc tggcatttct
    10201 cgcttcagcg tatgtaacta tcgctctcgg cgcatctatc ttggggatcc ttggccaaat
    10261 tgctaatgct caaaccagga tgtacccgag agccgagtgg gaacaactca aaaccatggg
    10321 tctcttcact gtggcattgt ttgtactgga cgacgccatt gacaaggaga tcgaccccaa
    10381 agttcaagac tacgcctccg actacacagc cgcatcagac ttgagaagag actgcatagc
    10441 gtttatgcgg cgggagctca agctcgatag ccagccgtac gcggacgcag agacgccgaa
    10501 ggagttcggc accttcgcct ctgtggcatc gattctgctc aaggccgacc cgttccaaac
    10561 tcaaatcccc attctggcta gggacttgga agagtttatc gaggcaagcg gtcccgagca
    10621 gcagtttcga cttgccggga ccatacccac cgccgaggat tactggtcat ggcggcatgg
    10681 cgttggcgct gtatttgctt acgcgacact ccaccagtac gtggctaata ccagattgcc
    10741 cgctgatctg gcatggtcac cagaggtcat gacaatgagg gtagaagcca gtttccagcc
    10801 ttgcctgtaa gtacatctga tcactaccca gctagtattc ctttgctcaa tcatgcaggt
    10861 gcaatgatct attctctctt aagaaagaaa tggtatgttc ccggcctgat agccagatcc
    10921 gattccttta tgagtcaact gacaataatc agcgagaggg cacagtgacc aacatgattc
    10981 caattttgct cagcgacacc gagaagactc tcgagtccgc cgtgacaaat gttgttgatc
    11041 aacttcacag ctcggccgag aggtttgatg ccgcggttgc ctccctgaga aacaaaggaa
    11101 aggcctacga ccacaatatg caggaaggct tggaaagatt catcgagacg tttgagacgt
    11161 ttcagactgc ctgtcacaat ttctacatca ggtcgaaaag gtttggcatc atggactaca
    11221 aacaacagga tgggagcttt cttgtaccgc tttgatcacc aggtttcagt gcgtgtacat
    11281 ggtttgttgt ggatggctaa tggaacggtg tgccaacttg cacaacctac tccacctctt
    11341 tgatattgga caccgagttg actttattct gtggctttgc gcatggactg gagtcctggt
    11401 ctgcgtcgca tactttgcat tcattgcttt cattgctttt ttccttgaca tgcacagaat
    11461 cgtttgctag agctgaaatc gacctcggtc cacgaatctt gttcgttcta ttttctcaac
    11521 tttttccagc cagagatgag tcttacacat agtagtgttt aataattaaa ttgctttgtt
    11581 tactagacat aactggtggc aaatgagggg atgggtgaaa cgaagacatg ccggcgaggg
    11641 tactatgaaa tattatctct accaacaagg ttctaagctg tggatttaga agttgaaatg
    11701 ggtaacctag tgtgccgcac ctaatgaaac tacgcacagt gtccttcgct cgcgcatggc
    11761 aaccgcatca tgtgtgatgt attggtggtg ctcctgggcc atatccccca aataacacaa
    11821 cctcagccaa cgcagttctc ctcgtcagtg ccgacgaatt gaacgtacat tgttcgtgtg
    11881 gtcaaaatag acgtataaat cgacggtcgc caaaccgaat agtcgtaaaa tgaaaacaaa
    11941 aagtgcgatg gtgtattaaa ttctacggaa aagaaggaaa ttaaataagt aaagcgcgaa
    12001 aaaaaaagta cagccactat ttctcagcca cagttctata ccacgtctca ccagcccgag
    12061 ctcagtatgc ccactcttga atcaaaaggc ttggtaattc tttcgatgaa gtgttactgt
    12121 gggattatgg tacatttgaa acgttgaagg acgcgaacta gcaaattatc agtgcgatga
    12181 aatgaacggt caggcttcta gttcatctcg accgacaagt cagaagcgtt acttagaggc
    12241 tgctggttga agaacgtgtg cgaggacgat attcatttgt taaacgtcga tggtactcca
    12301 cgccgccacc ccggaaccga gatgcttctc ctacgtagcc caagtctata cctgcctccg
    12361 tcagaacgaa caatacggat gggcctgaac gtccggatct ggcgcgtggg gctctcattc
    12421 gccgtgtggg gaatgtaacg gtgctcatgt accaattggc ggaagatttg tatctcacca
    12481 gatccggatt tgtcccggat tcgttccgga acagaagcac tacaatagag gcattgctac
    12541 tccgccactt ccccaatatc attgcattag atgtcgtttg ctgagaaaga acaatgaatg
    12601 gggaaggact tagactactc agctttaatg agtgaacaat tagcgggttt ggtcgacacc
    12661 aaagacgcgt aagtaaattg cgagtgcaag atcgtgcact aaggctaccg gtctaccggt
    12721 ctcccggttc aacggtccac ctaggtgtta gatctgatct ccgagccaat tccagcatag
    12781 cgttctctaa tgggacaaaa ggaatcaaca ccaggcaatg tgtccgtcca ttcggaagca
    12841 ggctatccgc agttgaactg caacggctga acggaacctc agtagtgccc ttataataat
    12901 atgccacatc ctacagcgtc gacggccccg agggtttttc attggagcct tgcactagta
    12961 gcacctcggc gacaccatca gtccagcaat catgtttgta tcgctgtggt ctatcttgct
    13021 gttggccctc tgccagctca cactggccga ggggatggag aagcgcgcct ccttgacgca
    13081 ggtcaccaac tttggagaga actcatctgg cacaaagatg tacatatatg tacccaacaa
    13141 actcgcagca aaaccggcca tcattgtcgc cattcactac tgctcaggta ctgctcaagc
    13201 gtactacagt ggaaccccat acgcaacgct tgcagaacaa tacggattca ttgttatcta
    13261 ccctgaatct ccgtacagcg ggacctgttg ggatgtatcc tcgactgcag ctctcacaca
    13321 caatgggggc gcggatagca actcgattgc taacatggtt acgtacacta ttggcaagta
    13381 tggtgccgat tcgagtcgag ttttcgtgac aggttcaagc tcaggtgcca tgatgacagt
    13441 aagtacccat tgaaatggag attaagtatg tctgctcaca gctgttgtgc cagaacgttc
    13501 taggtattat ccatttataa caaggaggtt tctgcgcgct aatagttgtc caagccgcca
    13561 catatcctga aatgtttgct gcaggaattg catactcagg agttccagct ggctgcttct
    13621 acactggtac cgtcaacggc tggaacagta cttgctctca gggcaagatc tcgcagacgc
    13681 agaactattg ggctacggtc gccaagaaca tgtatcctgg gtacacaggg ccgcgcccga
    13741 aaatgcgaat tcatcatggc tctgcagaca caactttgta tccacagaac tataacgaaa
    13801 ctatcaagca gtggactggg atttttggtt actccaccac cccccaacaa acgataccca
    13861 ataatccagc aagtccatac accagatata tctatggtgc caatgttgaa ggagtttatg
    13921 gaactgtatg tattttgacg ctgaccgatc cgtcgaccag agctgacaat gtcctagggc
    13981 gttactcata atatcaaaat attcggtgat gccgatatgg aatggtttgg catcaaagta
    14041 aggctctcaa gccaaactcc caggcagata ctgattgatt ccaaagggtg gctcaactgc
    14101 tactactact gccccgtcag gtacgacgac tcaagcaacc gcaacttcga cagcagcgcc
    14161 cacaacgaca actgcagccg gtggcgcgca agcacagtac ggacagtgcg gaggaatcgg
    14221 gtggaccgga tccacgaccg tgagtaccac cagatatcgt tcctaagaaa ccggtgctca
    14281 tgcaaaaaca ccagtgtgcc tcaccataca catgcaacgt catcaactca tgtaagttcc
    14341 atatatcatg acagatccga gttacaaccc atatgctgac tactacaaag attattctca
    14401 atgtctgtaa gacatcagcg gtggactagc aaactcggtg aaccgagcga actacgaact
    14461 ttaggtcaat aggacttgct ttgatagcta tgaaagttta tgggaaacag aatcaatcgg
    14521 gcttgtctac gtgcatgtta ttacatatat gtccaaatgt atcaacagtc tgtttccatg
    14581 ctctttgtgt gtctcggccg agagggagca cagactctaa atctttcctc ctatcaacac
    14641 ctcccccaac aatcacttcg tatattgctc tcgcaccgct ctgggtacct ccatttatga
    14701 gcaccttacc agatttcatc tccttgagag ccgagcctac gaggctttgt tccgagtcgc
    14761 cggccaacgg agatgacaaa tactgcaggg caccggccgg cggagtatta aacccacccg
    14821 gattcacgct caacactcaa acgtcgaggt catgcactcc cctggcaagg gacttgtgga
    14881 ggcctgtgtg tctcctgagc tttccatctg gcatgatcga tgaggattaa tatactcatt
    14941 gtgtaaagct gcctttgcag gcccgtgtac cctcatggct catacagcac tgatcgtggc
    15001 agcgctggag atgttcacaa tcatgccaaa tcgacgttgc tccatatatc gcacggccat
    15061 tctggtcaag cgattaggtc cgcaaaatct attttggagt tgaccacgca cttcctcggt
    15121 aaaccgcccc gagcttccat ccagtccaaa actcatgctg cttgccagaa cgtctatcac
    15181 atgtccataa gtctccaata tatcggtgat ccgagcgcta ttgatatcgt caacatcaag
    15241 cttgagctac ttgcatcctt tagactcgac ttcggctacg agatctggtg cgtgactggg
    15301 gctttgtgac gtttctacca caaagcggcc gttctattgg gtcacgggca gaaagtgaag
    15361 gtcaaaccca aatgatcagc ccgtgacgac caatgtcaac ggccgtggtg gcattttgac
    15421 cactttgggt gtacctatca aggtggagct gcttatggaa cgaagagaat gttcaaaaat
    15481 taagttgata tgagctcttt tttgttcctc caaagacacg cccaaacagc gtgagaaatt
    15541 tgagccggct ctgagcattg tctagtgccc acccaacata tcgatatcca caattaaggt
    15601 gacagacgat gacaggatca ttcatactct gagttctgtt acttttcacg tcagattgcc
    15661 tgcgatgacc agttggcggg gttatcctgc agaataaggc agagaaggct gcctgggaac
    15721 ataacttacc cttttgagag tcgaccctga agctcatatg gccgtttcat tctatgctaa
    15781 attgagcatg gtccatacat gaaagtatgt ccaataatca aaaacttggg tgtttgccaa
    15841 ggtgcgattt gctctgaaat gtctggcgtc aacaactcaa gccggtgact catacggtag
    15901 caccttccgc gcaagtgacc acgcaacaca tcatgacatt ttggagacaa cgtgccatca
    15961 gtacctgaag gctcaatggg gtagtggtag cctccttgct ttgggagcaa gtgaccccga
    16021 ttcgatttcg ggttgagccc tccgttttta tttttatttt ttaattttta tgctcttcaa
    16081 tagtaatcct ggattctcgc tggcctccgg cacatcctga aggttgtatc aatacgcaac
    16141 acacagcgca cagatcttgg tattgtaaac gaaacgtatt cttagtagaa actgcttcct
    16201 tcttcgtcct gcttgtttat tcgagatcaa accattgtga gcgacagtcc gcagctaagc
    16261 atttacatag ttactcccag tttgaagtcc gctctttaaa ttatataact acagtgaacc
    16321 ttactcgtta gcataattct taacgtatta taattttaat ataatcacct aagcttataa
    16381 ttgcttgttt gggaaaatcc ttcattcaag ctttgcattt gccattctcg tgggtgccgc
    16441 tagactaggc ttggctgctt catcagagaa atcatgtatc cgctccatgc gcctcgacgt
    16501 acgtcaattg tgctgctgct ttgaagcata gaagagttga ccaccgagaa agtttcctat
    16561 cgtgttcttt gacatctgca gctacgaact ctcatccata cctaaaacta ccaacccctc
    16621 tcaggctcac gcatctgcta cattaccaga gctttcggta acgctggaat aattcaacta
    16681 gcccaaatat actgatgggc aatagtatta ctccaacacc ataccaaatc gagctgttgc
    16741 gctcacagcg ttgcgcatct ttctcattgg aaaatgtcta ttgactttat taacgaacga
    16801 atgcagacaa gatgtgaaaa ttgttgttga actcgccttg taattaccgc cgacaatctc
    16861 agccttctca gaaggcatac gccgctccgc atcaatcatt cgttgttcct cattgggccg
    16921 ttgtatcatg tcttgggata cactcgagag tttcgcataa tctccgagat ctccagctgg
    16981 ctgcatctcg ccgattgccc atcgttgatt tgcacctgta cagtggggca ggtcactttc
    17041 aaggacctca atcagatctc cattagggtc tggtacgaag tgacgaggag gggccacttc
    17101 gagcgcatag accggctgta ttcgatggta aacttcatgt tcatgtatat cccgatagac
    17161 ctggtcctga ataacttcgt gcacatgtgg ctgaacggtt tcgtgagtaa caactttgag
    17221 agaatatggt tagcatatca aaagtcagca gtgtgccccc aaaaaaaaaa aaaaaaaaaa
    17281 aaagctcacc tggattctgg gaggtagctt tgtccgttgt cgtggtatca gctaaaccca
    17341 gcatatcctt ggactccttg gtgagctcgc cctgattttc cccatacttt gtcatggtac
    17401 tgttgtttgc agctccaatc tttggtgtag tggtttcttg ttcacgttgc ggacgtgtag
    17461 cagccccgag gccaaattgg gggtcaagaa cccgaccgtc ttctggcgac ctctcatggg
    17521 aagcggcgat ttcagcaggt ggcagtaagg tgttcttatg cctgagcttg cgactcaaat
    17581 gcctaatgcg tcgacccatt gagaaatcaa gatagagtac tgcagagtag aaagtagata
    17641 tcacgagaaa gccaaatacc gtgacagtga ctaatatgca ccttgggtca tcaaacaagc
    17701 acgtattttc tgtagacagt aggttttcca tacctcatct ctacagcaag caggtgccgt
    17761 acttgacacc gcctggcaat tgtactgggg tgcggggaat gatgggtaag atgccgtgtt
    17821 actatagaag caatggccca ctcgtcgaat cacactaagg ggggaagggt catgatggac
    17881 atgacatagt aggtacgtat ggaagtccct ccaagctaat gatatgtagc aagaacccct
    17941 gcagcgggca tcggtatctt gaacgttgta cgtcctcaga gcctcgcaaa gtttcaaact
    18001 gatcgtggaa gggacgcatc attgcggtgc aagtgggtac ttgccgagac agagtaccat
    18061 attcattcct cctgaacgca tacactgctg tcaaatctgt tttcgcgaca aaattataag
    18121 ggagacaaag tggcttgact ctcccttgag caatcctcga tctatggcga cattcagcac
    18181 ctaggctgaa accttcgaat ggtaggtggc acttattagt agcatggaaa caaggcaccc
    18241 agttgacgag ctttaagctt atgcatgtct cgctgggatg caacaacggc tgagtgcggg
    18301 catggccgca ggtacatata acgaaagtct gagcagcaag aggctttgct ccaagaaccc
    18361 gccttggcct tcaatccagt ggtctaaatg acgttttact tcggtcacgc cgtcattgat
    18421 catacgtagc gcgccatgtg ggcatgagag ccgccctcca gcaatatgta cgggcccccg
    18481 cagactactt gcgactacct tgtactaagg caggctcaaa gactatatcg agcaattaga
    18541 tcatggtagc atattaggtt tgacacacgg ccgaactatg catttcaggc acaggtaatc
    18601 ccgatctccc cgatggatca agaataaccg tcatgtcact gggcgaaata agacgcatac
    18661 tcagatgcct gagaaacctg ccattcctgt taggcactgg tacactcttg tctgattggc
    18721 gtttcgtgca agactagccg gacaatgcac tatgacgatt gataccacca accagagtct
    18781 atacaagtgc gtgcgatgga ccatttactt cagtcgtgag tagtcgagga gaattattgg
    18841 aagcaagatt aagctcaacc ccagtgtaaa atcaagtttc aaggtcgtac ggaagattat
    18901 cgccattgtg aaagcatttc tctgctctct ggcctgcgga gtgacttgtc cgtggcgggc
    18961 atataagtct tccaggagac gacattgttt atgctcaggt ttcccaccaa tccatacata
    19021 caccaagtca cttatcaagc ctatcaaggt gtaccgtcac acaatgtctt caaaattgaa
    19081 taaaactaaa gatacaatcc gtgacttcat gggcaagtca ggtcatcacg ataccacggt
    19141 cgacgagaca ttgaatccgg ctgtcctgca tgagactgtt cgacctaccc agcatgaaga
    19201 ggtgaacacg gcattggata aggaggttca tcaagaccac taccatcaca ctgttcagcc
    19261 tatccacgat agagaagtcc ttcccgaaca acaccagcat aatgttaaga atgttcagca
    19321 ccgtgaagtt gatcatcgtg acaacgagag gactaggaat gctctcagtg ccgaagccgc
    19381 gaagttcaag gatgaacgcg taatgaagga cactactcga actcaaaccc atgcaccgac
    19441 tgtcgaaggt gaacacgttc accagtatgt ttgcttctat ctatatccta aatcttcaaa
    19501 taatactaac gattgttgcc agtcatgtcc acgaggttgt gcagcctgtg ctccataaag
    19561 agactatcca gccaaacgtt gtccacacta ctgtgcctat tcatgagact catcataatg
    19621 aggctcagca tcatggaacc tcgacgcttc ctgctatgag cgcagatgaa tataagagac
    19681 aaggtggcac acttggcggc aaccagacac gccacgacgc ttttgaagga tgtcctgatg
    19741 atcgaagtgg tatactctca tcaggaaagc atagccaaac cgaggccatg caccaaggat
    19801 cgcttcgcgg ggtttctggc actgaggccc agcgtggtgt ttctggcacc caaagtacta
    19861 catccagaat gcagaatcag tcaggcgtgg gcatggctgg tacccggggg gccaacgtta
    19921 cttcaatgga taaaggggtc cggcacatga ggcaagactc tggtaaagga attgaggatt
    19981 ctgacattgg tgacaagctt tcgactgcgg caagcgaacg caccagaaac ccaagcttgt
    20041 tggacaaatt gaacccaatg acggattcta cgggtgacgg caaagctggc ttcatgaaat
    20101 aaaaggtgga tatctgaata attccacacg ttccacatca tatacacgat aaggtaaaat
    20161 atcattttca atgtttatta aatatgtctg gggaaaagga aaatgtaatc actgtactac
    20221 ctctataagg ttattgatca ctaaagtgta tactggtaat ttaatggtaa actgtggcta
    20281 caaagttgtg tactttccac acttcgacaa cggaagcatg agaagtttgg tattgatatg
    20341 tgtatgcagt ttgcacacat agcccatacg tcggacctcg gcaactttcc ccatacgtgg
    20401 tgactaaatg tttagttatc ctttttgaat tatttgtcga agatacaata gtatcgtcag
    20461 ttagcaacgg tccagcatag taaacagtgc gtcgagtcat gcccatgtct agagaccagt
    20521 agtcccgagc ttttcatcgg cttgctgcac aatgccattt agcgatatct cgcgtcgcta
    20581 tctttggcac aggctctcct ttgtgctctg cgtcgatctc gattctcccc cgcctcctgg
    20641 gttagagacg tgtcacaggg taatcaggcc gaagaaacgt aacacagcca ataacatcct
    20701 ccgactcgag gaagccttgt ttcgcttcaa cggcacaaca gacgcgatgt agagcaacga
    20761 cagaaaaaat gcgttctagc acctttgtta aatggaacag aaagttaaga ccaaagcgca
    20821 gtactttagg aataagcctg gctactcaaa tgcccaacat cagagtaaac cctgtccttc
    20881 gtaatatgta ccaaaggttg gccatgtacg caatcataat caacaacttc atttatggca
    20941 aaggcatctc ttcatctcca ggccggagat tttgtcaccg cctaagccca aataagcgcc
    21001 agtggatatt ggtggatctg ctgttacgcg aatgaatgag gatcatctta aacacagatc
    21061 accaggtggc cacggtatcc ctgaagagcg caacaaacgg attcgaccca gatatcaggt
    21121 cacccccaaa aatctcgaac cagctacacg agcagatata tccaatcgat gaataaagtt
    21181 gtcgttgttg ttcattgtta aaccatttct gttctcgcgt ctatatcacc tagacatgct
    21241 ggccttgata gacgt
//
